# Supplementary material for: Engineered Feedback Employing Natural Hypoxia-Responsive Factors Enhances Synthetic Hypoxia Biosensors
Source: bioRxiv preprint, doi:10.1101/2024.09.28.615614, version 1 (2024-09-30)
Supplement: Supplementary Data [file 615614_file03.zip › Supplementary Data/SupplementaryData1_PlasmidMaps/pPD775 HBS YB_TATA DsRE2 in TUPV1.gb]

LOCUS       Exported                5149 bp ds-DNA     circular SYN 25-SEP-2024
DEFINITION  synthetic circular DNA
ACCESSION   .
VERSION     .
KEYWORDS    .
SOURCE      synthetic DNA construct
  ORGANISM  synthetic DNA construct
REFERENCE   1  (bases 1 to 5149)
  AUTHORS   Leonard Lab
  TITLE     Direct Submission
  JOURNAL   Exported Thursday, Sep 26, 2024 from SnapGene 5.1.7
            https://www.snapgene.com
FEATURES             Location/Qualifiers
     source          1..5149
                     /organism="synthetic DNA construct"
                     /mol_type="other DNA"
     misc_feature    31..55
                     /label=TUPV1 Barcode
     misc_feature    79..87
                     /label=EBS
                     /note="Egr-1 binding site; early growth response factor; 
                     from positions -603 to -595 of the murine Egr-1 promoter"
     misc_feature    94..120
                     /label=MRE
                     /note="MRE from the murine MT-I proximal promoter; metal 
                     transcirption factor-1; MTF-1 is a ZF that binds the metal 
                     response element (MRE) in response to heavy metals"
     misc_feature    127..144
                     /label=HRE
                     /note="HRE (hypoxia response element) derived from the 5' 
                     flanking region of murine PGK-1 (phosphoglycerate kinase 1)
                     gene"
     misc_feature    151..168
                     /label=HRE
                     /note="HRE (hypoxia response element) derived from the 5' 
                     flanking region of murine PGK-1 (phosphoglycerate kinase 1)
                     gene"
     misc_feature    173..192
                     /label=HRE
                     /note="HRE (hypoxia response element) derived from the 5' 
                     flanking region of murine PGK-1 (phosphoglycerate kinase 1)
                     gene"
     promoter        204..242
                     /label=YB_TATA
     CDS             337..1014
                     /codon_start=1
                     /product="noncytotoxic tetrameric variant of DsRed 
                     fluorescent protein (Strack et al., 2008)"
                     /label=DsRed-Express2
                     /note="mammalian codon-optimized"
                     /translation="MDSTENVIKPFMRFKVHMEGSVNGHEFEIEGEGEGKPYEGTQTAK
                     LQVTKGGPLPFAWDILSPQFQYGSKVYVKHPADIPDYKKLSFPEGFKWERVMNFEDGGV
                     VTVTQDSSLQDGTFIYHVKFIGVNFPSDGPVMQKKTLGWEPSTERLYPRDGVLKGEIHK
                     ALKLKGGGHYLVEFKSIYMAKKPVKLPGYYYVDSKLDITSHNEDYTVVEQYERAEARHH
                     LFQ"
     misc_feature    1017..1039
                     /label=MCS
                     /note="multiple cloning site"
     polyA_signal    1065..1289
                     /label=bGH poly(A) signal
                     /note="bovine growth hormone polyadenylation signal"
     misc_feature    1307..1331
                     /label=TUPV1 Barcode
     misc_feature    1355..1590
                     /label=cHS4
     misc_feature    1688..1929
                     /label=cHS4
     rep_origin      2058..2486
                     /direction=RIGHT
                     /label=f1 ori
                     /note="f1 bacteriophage origin of replication; arrow 
                     indicates direction of (+) strand synthesis"
     rep_origin      2556..2691
                     /label=SV40 ori
                     /note="SV40 origin of replication"
     polyA_signal    2825..2946
                     /label=SV40 poly(A) signal
                     /note="SV40 polyadenylation signal"
     rep_origin      complement(3397..3982)
                     /direction=LEFT
                     /label=ori
                     /note="high-copy-number ColE1/pMB1/pBR322/pUC origin of 
                     replication"
     CDS             complement(4153..5013)
                     /codon_start=1
                     /gene="bla"
                     /product="beta-lactamase"
                     /label=AmpR
                     /note="confers resistance to ampicillin, carbenicillin, and
                     related antibiotics"
                     /translation="MSIQHFRVALIPFFAAFCLPVFAHPETLVKVKDAEDQLGARVGYI
                     ELDLNSGKILESFRPEERFPMMSTFKVLLCGAVLSRIDAGQEQLGRRIHYSQNDLVEYS
                     PVTEKHLTDGMTVRELCSAAITMSDNTAANLLLTTIGGPKELTAFLHNMGDHVTRLDRW
                     EPELNEAIPNDERDTTMPVAMATTLRKLLTGELLTLASRQQLIDWMEADKVAGPLLRSA
                     LPAGWFIADKSGAGERGSRGIIAALGPDGKPSRIVVIYTTGSQATMDERNRQIAEIGAS
                     LIKHW"
     promoter        complement(5014..5118)
                     /gene="bla"
                     /label=AmpR promoter
ORIGIN
        1 gacggatcgg gagatcgaag acggtgccaa ggtcttgaca aacgagtgct agtacaagat
       61 ctgaattacg cgtctagccg ccctcgctct agcagggagc tctgcactcc gcccgaaaag
      121 tctagcgtcg tgcaggacgt gacatctagt gtcgtgcagg acgtgacatc tagtgtcgtg
      181 caggacgtga catctaggat ccctctagag ggtatataat gggggccact agtctactac
      241 cagagctctc tggctaacta gagaacccac tgcttactgg cttatcgaaa ttaatacgac
      301 tcactatagg gagtccccaa gctggctagc gccaccatgg atagcactga gaacgtcatc
      361 aagcccttca tgcgcttcaa ggtgcacatg gagggctccg tgaacggcca cgagttcgag
      421 atcgagggcg agggcgaggg caagccctac gagggcaccc agaccgccaa gctccaggtg
      481 accaagggcg gccccctgcc cttcgcctgg gacatcctgt ccccccagtt ccagtacggc
      541 tccaaggtgt acgtgaagca ccccgccgac atccccgact acaagaagct gtccttcccc
      601 gagggcttca agtgggagcg cgtgatgaac ttcgaggacg gcggcgtggt gaccgtgacc
      661 caggactcct ccctccagga cggcaccttc atctaccacg tgaagttcat cggcgtgaac
      721 ttcccctccg acggccccgt aatgcagaag aaaactctgg gctgggagcc ctccaccgag
      781 cgcctgtacc cccgcgacgg cgtgctgaag ggcgagatcc acaaggcgct gaagctgaag
      841 ggcggcggcc actacctggt ggagttcaag tcaatctaca tggccaagaa gcccgtgaag
      901 ctgcccggct actactacgt ggactccaag ctggacatca cctcccacaa cgaggactac
      961 accgtggtgg agcagtacga gcgcgccgag gcccgccacc acctgttcca gtaggcggcc
     1021 gctcgagtct agagggcccg tttaaacccg ctgatcagcc tcgactgtgc cttctagttg
     1081 ccagccatct gttgtttgcc cctcccccgt gccttccttg accctggaag gtgccactcc
     1141 cactgtcctt tcctaataaa atgaggaaat tgcatcgcat tgtctgagta ggtgtcattc
     1201 tattctgggg ggtggggtgg ggcaggacag caagggggag gattgggaag tcaatagcag
     1261 gcatgctggg gatgcggtgg gctctatggc ttctgaggca ggtcgagggt acatgcgcct
     1321 tactccttgt gagcgcatcg cgataagctc tagagggaca gccccccccc aaagccccca
     1381 gggatgtaat tacgtccctc ccccgctagg gggcagcagc gagccgcccg gggctccgct
     1441 ccggtccggc gctccccccg catccccgag ccggcagcgt gcggggacag cccgggcacg
     1501 gggaaggtgg cacgggatcg ctttcctctg aacgcttctc gctgctcttt gagcctgcag
     1561 acacctgggg ggatacgggg aaaaagcttt aggctgaaag agagatttag aatgacagaa
     1621 tcatagaacg gcctgcgtac ggatggggct ctagctctag agcttgatat cgaattcctg
     1681 cagccccgct agagggacag ccccccccca aagcccccag ggatgtaatt acgtccctcc
     1741 cccgctaggg ggcagcagcg agccgcccgg ggctccgctc cggtccggcg ctccccccgc
     1801 atccccgagc cggcagcgtg cggggacagc ccgggcacgg ggaaggtggc acgggatcgc
     1861 tttcctctga acgcttctcg ctgctctttg agcctgcaga cacctggggg gatacgggga
     1921 aaaagcttta ggctgaaaga gagatttaga atgacagaat catagaacgg cctgggcgcg
     1981 cctggtggcg aacgatcaac agacgggaga gggcaaaagt cttcgctgac agcgaccgga
     2041 ctctaggggg tatccccnnn nnnnnnnnnn nnnnnnnnnn nnnnnnnnnn nnnnnnnnnn
     2101 nnnnnnnnnn nnnnnnnnnn nnnnnnnnnn nnnnnnnnnn nnnnnnnnnn nnnnnnnnnn
     2161 nnnnnnnnnn nnnnnnnnnn ncnnnnnnnn nnnnnnnnnn nnnnnnnnnn nnnnnnnnnn
     2221 nnnnnnnnnn nnnnnnnnnn nnnnnnnnnn nnnnnnnnnn nnnnnnnnnn nnnannnnnn
     2281 nnnnnnnnnn nnnnnnnnnn nnnnnnnnnn nnnnnnnnnn nnncctttga cgttggagtc
     2341 cacgttcttt aatagtggac tcttgttcca aactggaaca acactcaacc ctatctcggt
     2401 ctattctttt gatttataag ggattttgcc gatttcggcc tattggttaa aaaatgagct
     2461 gatttaacaa aaatttaacg cgaattaatt ctgtggaatg tgtgtcagtt aggctcaatt
     2521 agtcagcaac catagtcccg cccctaactc cgcccatccc gcccctaact ccgcccagtt
     2581 ccgcccattc tccgccccat ggctgactaa ttttttttat ttatgcagag gccgaggccg
     2641 cctctgcctc tgagctattc cagaagtagt gaggaggctt ttttggaggc ctaggctttt
     2701 gcaaaaagct cccgggagct tgtatatcca ttttcggagg ttgggcttcg gaatcgtttt
     2761 ccgggacgcc ggctggatga tcctccagcg cggggatctc atgctggagt tcttcgccca
     2821 ccccaacttg tttattgcag cttataatgg ttacaaataa agcaatagca tcacaaattt
     2881 cacaaataaa gcattttttt cactgcattc tagttgtggt ttgtccaaac tcatcaatgt
     2941 atcttatcat gtctgtatac cgtcgacctc tagctagagc ttggcgtaat catggtcata
     3001 gctgtttcct gtgtgaaatt gttatccgct cacaattcca cacaacatac gagccggaag
     3061 cataaagtgt aaagcctggg gtgcctaatg agtgagctaa ctcacattaa ttgcgttgcg
     3121 ctcactgccc gctttccagt cgggaaacct gtcgtgccag ctgcattaat gaatcggcca
     3181 acgcgcgggg agaggcggtt tgcgtattgg gcgctcttcc gcttcctcgc tcactgactc
     3241 gctgcgctcg gtcgttcggc tgcggcgagc ggtatcagct cactcaaagg cggtaatacg
     3301 gttatccaca gaatcagggg ataacgcagg aaagaacatg tgagcaaaag gccagcaaaa
     3361 ggccaggaac cgtaaaaagg ccgcgttgct ggcgtttttc cataggctcc gcccccctga
     3421 cgagcatcac aaaaatcgac gctcaagtca gaggtggcga aacccgacag gactataaag
     3481 ataccaggcg tttccccctg gaagctccct cgtgcgctct cctgttccga ccctgccgct
     3541 taccggatac ctgtccgcct ttctcccttc gggaagcgtg gcgctttctc atagctcacg
     3601 ctgtaggtat ctcagttcgg tgtaggtcgt tcgctccaag ctgggctgtg tgcacgaacc
     3661 ccccgttcag cccgaccgct gcgccttatc cggtaactat cgtcttgagt ccaacccggt
     3721 aagacacgac ttatcgccac tggcagcagc cactggtaac aggattagca gagcgaggta
     3781 tgtaggcggt gctacagagt tcttgaagtg gtggcctaac tacggctaca ctagaagaac
     3841 agtatttggt atctgcgctc tgctgaagcc agttaccttc ggaaaaagag ttggtagctc
     3901 ttgatccggc aaacaaacca ccgctggtag cggttttttt gtttgcaagc agcagattac
     3961 gcgcagaaaa aaaggatctc aagaagatcc tttgatcttt tctacggggt ctgacgctca
     4021 gtggaacgaa aactcacgtt aagggatttt ggtcatgaga ttatcaaaaa ggatcttcac
     4081 ctagatcctt ttaaattaaa aatgaagttt taaatcaatc taaagtatat atgagtaaac
     4141 ttggtctgac agttaccaat gcttaatcag tgaggcacct atctcagcga tctgtctatt
     4201 tcgttcatcc atagttgcct gactccccgt cgtgtagata actacgatac gggagggctt
     4261 accatctggc cccagtgctg caatgatacc gcgagatcca cgctcaccgg ctccagattt
     4321 atcagcaata aaccagccag ccggaagggc cgagcgcaga agtggtcctg caactttatc
     4381 cgcctccatc cagtctatta attgttgccg ggaagctaga gtaagtagtt cgccagttaa
     4441 tagtttgcgc aacgttgttg ccattgctac aggcatcgtg gtgtcacgct cgtcgtttgg
     4501 tatggcttca ttcagctccg gttcccaacg atcaaggcga gttacatgat cccccatgtt
     4561 gtgcaaaaaa gcggttagct ccttcggtcc tccgatcgtt gtcagaagta agttggccgc
     4621 agtgttatca ctcatggtta tggcagcact gcataattct cttactgtca tgccatccgt
     4681 aagatgcttt tctgtgactg gtgagtactc aaccaagtca ttctgagaat agtgtatgcg
     4741 gcgaccgagt tgctcttgcc cggcgtcaat acgggataat accgcgccac atagcagaac
     4801 tttaaaagtg ctcatcattg gaaaacgttc ttcggggcga aaactctcaa ggatcttacc
     4861 gctgttgaga tccagttcga tgtaacccac tcgtgcaccc aactgatctt cagcatcttt
     4921 tactttcacc agcgtttctg ggtgagcaaa aacaggaagg caaaatgccg caaaaaaggg
     4981 aataagggcg acacggaaat gttgaatact catactcttc ctttttcaat attattgaag
     5041 catttatcag ggttattgtc tcatgagcgg atacatattt gaatgtattt agaaaaataa
     5101 acaaataggg gttccgcgca catttccccg aaaagtgcca cctgacgtc
//
