# Supplementary material for: Engineered Feedback Employing Natural Hypoxia-Responsive Factors Enhances Synthetic Hypoxia Biosensors
Source: bioRxiv preprint, doi:10.1101/2024.09.28.615614, version 1 (2024-09-30)
Supplement: Supplementary Data [file 615614_file03.zip › Supplementary Data/SupplementaryData1_PlasmidMaps/pPD793 DsRE2 driven by TETON3G.gb]

LOCUS       Exported               14558 bp ds-DNA     circular SYN 26-SEP-2024
DEFINITION  synthetic circular DNA
ACCESSION   .
VERSION     .
KEYWORDS    .
SOURCE      synthetic DNA construct
  ORGANISM  synthetic DNA construct
REFERENCE   1  (bases 1 to 14558)
  AUTHORS   LeonardLab
  TITLE     Direct Submission
  JOURNAL   Exported Thursday, Sep 26, 2024 from SnapGene 5.1.7
            https://www.snapgene.com
FEATURES             Location/Qualifiers
     source          1..14558
                     /organism="synthetic DNA construct"
                     /mol_type="other DNA"
     misc_feature    340..575
                     /label=cHS4
     misc_feature    673..914
                     /label=cHS4
     misc_feature    1031..1068
                     /label=attB BxB1
                     /note="/ApEinfo_fwdcolor=#00ffff
                     /ApEinfo_graphicformat=arrow_data {{0 1 2 0 0 -1} {} 0}
                     width 5 offset 0
                     /ApEinfo_revcolor=green"
     misc_feature    1079..1678
                     /label=puro R
                     /note="/ApEinfo_fwdcolor=#408080
                     /ApEinfo_graphicformat=arrow_data {{0 1 2 0 0 -1} {} 0}
                     width 5 offset 0
                     /ApEinfo_revcolor=green"
     misc_feature    1711..2234
                     /label=rb glob PA terminator
                     /note="/ApEinfo_fwdcolor=#ff80c0
                     /ApEinfo_graphicformat=arrow_data {{0 1 2 0 0 -1} {} 0}
                     width 5 offset 0
                     /ApEinfo_revcolor=green"
     misc_feature    2266..2501
                     /label=cHS4
     misc_feature    2599..2840
                     /label=cHS4
     misc_feature    2929..2953
                     /label=TUPV1 Barcode
     promoter        2980..3329
                     /label=TRE3GV promoter
                     /note="3rd-generation Tet-responsive promoter that can be 
                     activated by binding of Tet-On(R) 3G, optimized for 
                     retroviral and lentiviral vectors"
     protein_bind    2988..3006
                     /gene="tetO"
                     /label=tet operator
                     /bound_moiety="tetracycline repressor TetR"
                     /note="bacterial operator O2 for the tetR and tetA genes"
     protein_bind    3024..3042
                     /gene="tetO"
                     /label=tet operator
                     /bound_moiety="tetracycline repressor TetR"
                     /note="bacterial operator O2 for the tetR and tetA genes"
     protein_bind    3060..3078
                     /gene="tetO"
                     /label=tet operator
                     /bound_moiety="tetracycline repressor TetR"
                     /note="bacterial operator O2 for the tetR and tetA genes"
     protein_bind    3096..3114
                     /gene="tetO"
                     /label=tet operator
                     /bound_moiety="tetracycline repressor TetR"
                     /note="bacterial operator O2 for the tetR and tetA genes"
     protein_bind    3132..3150
                     /gene="tetO"
                     /label=tet operator
                     /bound_moiety="tetracycline repressor TetR"
                     /note="bacterial operator O2 for the tetR and tetA genes"
     protein_bind    3168..3186
                     /gene="tetO"
                     /label=tet operator
                     /bound_moiety="tetracycline repressor TetR"
                     /note="bacterial operator O2 for the tetR and tetA genes"
     protein_bind    3204..3222
                     /gene="tetO"
                     /label=tet operator
                     /bound_moiety="tetracycline repressor TetR"
                     /note="bacterial operator O2 for the tetR and tetA genes"
     CDS             3418..4092
                     /codon_start=1
                     /product="noncytotoxic tetrameric variant of DsRed 
                     fluorescent protein (Strack et al., 2008)"
                     /label=DsRed-Express2
                     /note="mammalian codon-optimized"
                     /translation="MDSTENVIKPFMRFKVHMEGSVNGHEFEIEGEGEGKPYEGTQTAK
                     LQVTKGGPLPFAWDILSPQFQYGSKVYVKHPADIPDYKKLSFPEGFKWERVMNFEDGGV
                     VTVTQDSSLQDGTFIYHVKFIGVNFPSDGPVMQKKTLGWEPSTERLYPRDGVLKGEIHK
                     ALKLKGGGHYLVEFKSIYMAKKPVKLPGYYYVDSKLDITSHNEDYTVVEQYERAEARHH
                     LFQ"
     polyA_signal    4146..4370
                     /label=bGH poly(A) signal
                     /note="bovine growth hormone polyadenylation signal"
     misc_feature    4388..4412
                     /label=TUPV1 Barcode
     misc_feature    4436..4671
                     /label=cHS4
     misc_feature    4769..5010
                     /label=cHS4
     misc_feature    5100..5124
                     /label=TUPV2 Barcode
     enhancer        5268..5647
                     /label=CMV enhancer
                     /note="human cytomegalovirus immediate early enhancer"
     promoter        5649..5922
                     /label=CAG Promoter
     intron          5923..6939
                     /label=chimeric intron
                     /note="chimera between introns from chicken beta-actin and 
                     rabbit beta-globin"
     CDS             7084..7830
                     /codon_start=1
                     /label=Tet-On 3G
                     /translation="MSRLDKSKVINSALELLNGVGIEGLTTRKLAQKLGVEQPTLYWHV
                     KNKRALLDALPIEMLDRHHTHSCPLEGESWQDFLRNNAKSYRCALLSHRDGAKVHLGTR
                     PTEKQYETLENQLAFLCQQGFSLENALYALSAVGHFTLGCVLEEQEHQVAKEERETPTT
                     DSMPPLLKQAIELFDRQGAEPAFLFGLELIICGLEKQLKCESGGPTDALDDFDLDMLPA
                     DALDDFDLDMLPADALDDFDLDMLPG"
     polyA_signal    7881..8105
                     /label=bGH poly(A) signal
                     /note="bovine growth hormone polyadenylation signal"
     misc_feature    8123..8147
                     /label=TUPV2 Barcode
     misc_feature    8171..8406
                     /label=cHS4
     misc_feature    8504..8745
                     /label=cHS4
     misc_feature    8835..8859
                     /label=TUPV3 Barcode
     enhancer        9003..9382
                     /label=CMV enhancer
                     /note="human cytomegalovirus immediate early enhancer"
     promoter        9384..9657
                     /label=CAG Promoter
     intron          9658..10674
                     /label=chimeric intron
                     /note="chimera between introns from chicken beta-actin and 
                     rabbit beta-globin"
     CDS             10819..11535
                     /codon_start=1
                     /product="enhanced blue variant of GFP (Ai et al., 2007)"
                     /label=EBFP2
                     /note="mammalian codon-optimized"
                     /translation="MVSKGEELFTGVVPILVELDGDVNGHKFSVRGEGEGDATNGKLTL
                     KFICTTGKLPVPWPTLVTTLSHGVQCFARYPDHMKQHDFFKSAMPEGYVQERTIFFKDD
                     GTYKTRAEVKFEGDTLVNRIELKGVDFKEDGNILGHKLEYNFNSHNIYIMAVKQKNGIK
                     VNFKIRHNVEDGSVQLADHYQQNTPIGDGPVLLPDSHYLSTQSVLSKDPNEKRDHMVLL
                     EFRTAAGITLGMDELYK"
     CDS             11554..11562
                     /codon_start=1
                     /label=GSG
                     /translation="GSG"
     CDS             11563..11619
                     /codon_start=1
                     /product="2A peptide from porcine teschovirus-1 
                     polyprotein"
                     /label=P2A
                     /note="Eukaryotic ribosomes fail to insert a peptide bond 
                     between the Gly and Pro residues, yielding separate 
                     polypeptides."
                     /translation="ATNFSLLKQAGDVEENPGP"
     CDS             11632..12030
                     /codon_start=1
                     /gene="Aspergillus terreus BSD"
                     /product="blasticidin S deaminase"
                     /label=Blast
                     /note="confers resistance to blasticidin"
                     /translation="MAKPLSQEESTLIERATATINSIPISEDYSVASAALSSDGRIFTG
                     VNVYHFTGGPCAELVVLGTAAAAAAGNLTCIVAIGNENRGILSPCGRCRQVLLDLHPGI
                     KAIVKDSDGQPTAVGIRELLPSGYVWEG"
     polyA_signal    12081..12305
                     /label=bGH poly(A) signal
                     /note="bovine growth hormone polyadenylation signal"
     misc_feature    12323..12347
                     /label=TUPV3 Barcode
     misc_feature    12371..12606
                     /label=cHS4
     misc_feature    12704..12945
                     /label=cHS4
     CDS             complement(13167..13973)
                     /label=KanR
                     /note="/ApEinfo_fwdcolor=yellow
                     /ApEinfo_graphicformat=arrow_data {{0 1 2 0 0 -1} {} 0}
                     width 5 offset 0
                     /ApEinfo_revcolor=yellow"
     rep_origin      join(14114..14558,1..238)
                     /label=ColE1 origin
                     /note="/ApEinfo_fwdcolor=gray50
                     /ApEinfo_graphicformat=arrow_data {{0 1 2 0 0 -1} {} 0}
                     width 5 offset 0
                     /ApEinfo_revcolor=gray50"
ORIGIN
        1 ggctacacta gaagaacagt atttggtatc tgcgctctgc tgaagccagt taccttcgga
       61 aaaagagttg gtagctcttg atccggcaaa caaaccaccg ctggtagcgg tggttttttt
      121 gtttgcaagc agcagattac gcgcagaaaa aaaggatctc aagaagatcc tttgatcttt
      181 tctacggggt ctgacgctca gtggaacgaa aactcacgtt aagggatttt ggtcatgaga
      241 ttatcaaaaa ggatcttcac ctagatcctt tctcgagctt tcggagtgag atggagtggc
      301 cactgtggaa ctgggcctag catcgcgata agctctagag ggacagcccc cccccaaagc
      361 ccccagggat gtaattacgt ccctcccccg ctagggggca gcagcgagcc gcccggggct
      421 ccgctccggt ccggcgctcc ccccgcatcc ccgagccggc agcgtgcggg gacagcccgg
      481 gcacggggaa ggtggcacgg gatcgctttc ctctgaacgc ttctcgctgc tctttgagcc
      541 tgcagacacc tggggggata cggggaaaaa gctttaggct gaaagagaga tttagaatga
      601 cagaatcata gaacggcctg cgtacggatg gggctctagc tctagagctt gatatcgaat
      661 tcctgcagcc ccgctagagg gacagccccc ccccaaagcc cccagggatg taattacgtc
      721 cctcccccgc tagggggcag cagcgagccg cccggggctc cgctccggtc cggcgctccc
      781 cccgcatccc cgagccggca gcgtgcgggg acagcccggg cacggggaag gtggcacggg
      841 atcgctttcc tctgaacgct tctcgctgct ctttgagcct gcagacacct ggggggatac
      901 ggggaaaaag ctttaggctg aaagagagat ttagaatgac agaatcatag aacggcctgg
      961 gcgcgcctgg tggcgaacga tcaacagacg ggagatctac tattgggaca gcagagatcc
     1021 agttggtaat ggcttgtcga cgacggcggt ctccgtcgtc aggatcatag gtgccaccat
     1081 gaccgagtac aagcccacgg tgcgcctcgc cacccgcgac gacgtccccc gggccgtacg
     1141 caccctcgcc gccgcgttcg ccgactaccc cgccacgcgc cacaccgtcg acccggaccg
     1201 ccacatcgag cgggtcaccg agctgcaaga actcttcctc acgcgcgtcg ggctcgacat
     1261 cggcaaggtg tgggtcgcgg acgacggcgc cgcggtggcg gtctggacca cgccggagag
     1321 cgtcgaagcg ggggcggtgt tcgccgagat cggcccgcgc atggccgagt tgagcggttc
     1381 ccggctggcc gcgcagcaac agatggaagg cctcctggcg ccgcaccggc ccaaggagcc
     1441 cgcgtggttc ctggccaccg tcggcgtctc gcccgaccac cagggcaagg gtctgggcag
     1501 cgccgtcgtg ctccccggag tggaggcggc cgagcgcgcc ggggtgcccg ccttcctgga
     1561 gacatccgcg ccccgcaacc tccccttcta cgagcggctc ggcttcaccg tcaccgccga
     1621 cgtcgaggtg cccgaaggac cgcgcacctg gtgcatgacc cgcaagcccg gtgcctgagc
     1681 ttccactgga ttgtacaatt accaactgaa ttcactcctc aggtgcaggc tgcctatcag
     1741 aaggtggtgg ctggtgtggc caatgccctg gctcacaaat accactgaga tctttttccc
     1801 tctgccaaaa attatgggga catcatgaag ccccttgagc atctgacttc tggctaataa
     1861 aggaaattta ttttcattgc aatagtgtgt tggaattttt tgtgtctctc actcggaagg
     1921 acatatggga gggcaaatca tttaaaacat cagaatgagt atttggttta gagtttggca
     1981 acatatgccc atatgctggc tgccatgaac aaaggttggc tataaagagg tcatcagtat
     2041 atgaaacagc cccctgctgt ccattcctta ttccatagaa aagccttgac ttgaggttag
     2101 atttttttta tattttgttt tgtgttattt ttttctttaa catccctaaa attttcctta
     2161 catgttttac tagccagatt tttcctcctc tcctgactac tcccagtcat agctgtccct
     2221 cttctcttat ggagatccgg gcctagcatc gcgataagct ctagagggac agcccccccc
     2281 caaagccccc agggatgtaa ttacgtccct cccccgctag ggggcagcag cgagccgccc
     2341 ggggctccgc tccggtccgg cgctcccccc gcatccccga gccggcagcg tgcggggaca
     2401 gcccgggcac ggggaaggtg gcacgggatc gctttcctct gaacgcttct cgctgctctt
     2461 tgagcctgca gacacctggg gggatacggg gaaaaagctt taggctgaaa gagagattta
     2521 gaatgacaga atcatagaac ggcctgcgta cggatggggc tctagctcta gagcttgata
     2581 tcgaattcct gcagccccgc tagagggaca gccccccccc aaagccccca gggatgtaat
     2641 tacgtccctc ccccgctagg gggcagcagc gagccgcccg gggctccgct ccggtccggc
     2701 gctccccccg catccccgag ccggcagcgt gcggggacag cccgggcacg gggaaggtgg
     2761 cacgggatcg ctttcctctg aacgcttctc gctgctcttt gagcctgcag acacctgggg
     2821 ggatacgggg aaaaagcttt aggctgaaag agagatttag aatgacagaa tcatagaacg
     2881 gcctgggcgc gcctggtggc gaacgatcaa cagacgggag attgccaagg tcttgacaaa
     2941 cgagtgctag tacaagatca ggccctttca tcttcactcg agtttactcc ctatcagtga
     3001 tagagaacgt atgaagagtt tactccctat cagtgataga gaacgtatgc agactttact
     3061 ccctatcagt gatagagaac gtataaggag tttactccct atcagtgata gagaacgtat
     3121 gaccagttta ctccctatca gtgatagaga acgtatctac agtttactcc ctatcagtga
     3181 tagagaacgt atatccagtt tactccctat cagtgataga gaacgtatgt cgaggtaggc
     3241 gtgtacggtg ggcgcctata aaagcagagc tcgtttagtg aaccgtcaga tcgcctggag
     3301 caattccaca acacttttgt cttatacttc tctggctaac tagagaaccc actgcttact
     3361 ggcttatcga aattaatacg actcactata gggagtccca agctggctag cgccaccatg
     3421 gatagcactg agaacgtcat caagcccttc atgcgcttca aggtgcacat ggagggctcc
     3481 gtgaacggcc acgagttcga gatcgagggc gagggcgagg gcaagcccta cgagggcacc
     3541 cagaccgcca agctccaggt gaccaagggc ggccccctgc ccttcgcctg ggacatcctg
     3601 tccccccagt tccagtacgg ctccaaggtg tacgtgaagc accccgccga catccccgac
     3661 tacaagaagc tgtccttccc cgagggcttc aagtgggagc gcgtgatgaa cttcgaggac
     3721 ggcggcgtgg tgaccgtgac ccaggactcc tccctccagg acggcacctt catctaccac
     3781 gtgaagttca tcggcgtgaa cttcccctcc gacggccccg taatgcagaa gaaaactctg
     3841 ggctgggagc cctccaccga gcgcctgtac ccccgcgacg gcgtgctgaa gggcgagatc
     3901 cacaaggcgc tgaagctgaa gggcggcggc cactacctgg tggagttcaa gtcaatctac
     3961 atggccaaga agcccgtgaa gctgcccggc tactactacg tggactccaa gctggacatc
     4021 acctcccaca acgaggacta caccgtggtg gagcagtacg agcgcgccga ggcccgccac
     4081 cacctgttcc agtaggcggc cgctcgagtc tagagggccc gtttaaaccc gctgatcagc
     4141 ctcgactgtg ccttctagtt gccagccatc tgttgtttgc ccctcccccg tgccttcctt
     4201 gaccctggaa ggtgccactc ccactgtcct ttcctaataa aatgaggaaa ttgcatcgca
     4261 ttgtctgagt aggtgtcatt ctattctggg gggtggggtg gggcaggaca gcaaggggga
     4321 ggattgggaa gtcaatagca ggcatgctgg ggatgcggtg ggctctatgg cttctgaggc
     4381 aggtcgaggg tacatgcgcc ttactccttg tgagcgcatc gcgataagct ctagagggac
     4441 agcccccccc caaagccccc agggatgtaa ttacgtccct cccccgctag ggggcagcag
     4501 cgagccgccc ggggctccgc tccggtccgg cgctcccccc gcatccccga gccggcagcg
     4561 tgcggggaca gcccgggcac ggggaaggtg gcacgggatc gctttcctct gaacgcttct
     4621 cgctgctctt tgagcctgca gacacctggg gggatacggg gaaaaagctt taggctgaaa
     4681 gagagattta gaatgacaga atcatagaac ggcctgcgta cggatggggc tctagctcta
     4741 gagcttgata tcgaattcct gcagccccgc tagagggaca gccccccccc aaagccccca
     4801 gggatgtaat tacgtccctc ccccgctagg gggcagcagc gagccgcccg gggctccgct
     4861 ccggtccggc gctccccccg catccccgag ccggcagcgt gcggggacag cccgggcacg
     4921 gggaaggtgg cacgggatcg ctttcctctg aacgcttctc gctgctcttt gagcctgcag
     4981 acacctgggg ggatacgggg aaaaagcttt aggctgaaag agagatttag aatgacagaa
     5041 tcatagaacg gcctgggcgc gcctggtggc gaacgatcaa cagacgggag agggcaaaac
     5101 cgatgttgac ggactaatcc tgacaagatc tggggaggtc gctgagtagt gcgcgagcaa
     5161 aatttaagct acaacaaggc aaggcttgac cgacaattgc atgaagaatc tgcttagggt
     5221 taggcgtttt gcgctgcttc gcgatgtacg ggccagatat acgcgttgac attgattatt
     5281 gactagttat taatagtaat caattacggg gtcattagtt catagcccat atatggagtt
     5341 ccgcgttaca taacttacgg taaatggccc gcctggctga ccgcccaacg acccccgccc
     5401 attgacgtca ataatgacgt atgttcccat agtaacgcca atagggactt tccattgacg
     5461 tcaatgggtg gagtatttac ggtaaactgc ccacttggca gtacatcaag tgtatcatat
     5521 gccaagtacg ccccctattg acgtcaatga cggtaaatgg cccgcctggc attatgccca
     5581 gtacatgacc ttatgggact ttcctacttg gcagtacatc tacgtattag tcatcgctat
     5641 taccatggtc gaggtgagcc ccacgttctg cttcactctc cccatctccc ccccctcccc
     5701 acccccaatt ttgtatttat ttatttttta attattttgt gcagcgatgg gggcgggggg
     5761 ggggggcgcg cgccaggcgg ggcggggcgg ggcgaggggc ggggcggggc gaggcggaga
     5821 ggtgcggcgg cagccaatca gagcggcgcg ctccgaaagt ttccttttat ggcgaggcgg
     5881 cggcggcggc ggccctataa aaagcgaagc gcgcggcggg cgggagtcgc tgcgcgctgc
     5941 cttcgccccg tgccccgctc cgccgccgcc tcgcgccgcc cgccccggct ctgactgacc
     6001 gcgttactcc cacaggtgag cgggcgggac ggcccttctc ctccgggctg taattagcgc
     6061 ttggtttaat gacggcttgt ttcttttctg tggctgcgtg aaagccttga ggggctccgg
     6121 gagggccctt tgtgcggggg gagcggctcg gggggtgcgt gcgtgtgtgt gtgcgtgggg
     6181 agcgccgcgt gcggctccgc gctgcccggc ggctgtgagc gctgcgggcg cggcgcgggg
     6241 ctttgtgcgc tccgcagtgt gcgcgagggg agcgcggccg ggggcggtgc cccgcggtgc
     6301 ggggggggct gcgaggggaa caaaggctgc gtgcggggtg tgtgcgtggg ggggtgagca
     6361 gggggtgtgg gcgcgtcggt cgggctgcaa ccccccctgc acccccctcc ccgagttgct
     6421 gagcacggcc cggcttcggg tgcggggctc cgtacggggc gtggcgcggg gctcgccgtg
     6481 ccgggcgggg ggtggcggca ggtgggggtg ccgggcgggg cggggccgcc tcgggccggg
     6541 gagggctcgg gggaggggcg cggcggcccc cggagcgccg gcggctgtcg aggcgcggcg
     6601 agccgcagcc attgcctttt atggtaatcg tgcgagaggg cgcagggact tcctttgtcc
     6661 caaatctgtg cggagccgaa atctgggagg cgccgccgca ccccctctag cgggcgcggg
     6721 gcgaagcggt gcggcgccgg caggaaggaa atgggcgggg agggccttcg tgcgtcgccg
     6781 cgccgccgtc cccttctccc tctccagcct cggggctgtc cgcgggggga cggctgcctt
     6841 cgggggggac ggggcagggc ggggttcggc ttctggcgtg tgaccggcgg ctctagagcc
     6901 tctgctaacc atgttcatgc cttcttcttt ttcctacagc tcctgggcaa cgtgctggtt
     6961 attgtgctgt ctcatcattt tggcaaagaa ttcttatctg gctaactaga gaacccactg
     7021 cttactggct tatcgaaatt aatacgactc actataggga gtcccaagct ggctagcgcc
     7081 accatgtcta gactggacaa gagcaaagtc ataaactctg ctctggaatt actcaatgga
     7141 gtcggtatcg aaggcctgac gacaaggaaa ctcgctcaaa agctgggagt tgagcagcct
     7201 accctgtact ggcacgtgaa gaacaagcgg gccctgctcg atgccctgcc aatcgagatg
     7261 ctggacaggc atcataccca ctcctgcccc ctggaaggcg agtcatggca agactttctg
     7321 cggaacaacg ccaagtcata ccgctgtgct ctcctctcac atcgcgacgg ggctaaagtg
     7381 catctcggca cccgcccaac agagaaacag tacgaaaccc tggaaaatca gctcgcgttc
     7441 ctgtgtcagc aaggcttctc cctggagaac gcactgtacg ctctgtccgc cgtgggccac
     7501 tttacactgg gctgcgtatt ggaggaacag gagcatcaag tagcaaaaga ggaaagagag
     7561 acacctacca ccgattctat gcccccactt ctgaaacaag caattgagct gttcgaccgg
     7621 cagggagccg aacctgcctt ccttttcggc ctggaactaa tcatatgtgg cctggagaaa
     7681 cagctaaagt gcgaaagcgg cgggccgacc gacgcccttg acgattttga cttagacatg
     7741 ctcccagccg atgcccttga cgactttgac cttgatatgc tgcctgctga cgctcttgac
     7801 gattttgacc ttgacatgct ccccgggtaa gcggccgctc gagtctagag ggcccgttta
     7861 aacccgctga tcagcctcga ctgtgccttc tagttgccag ccatctgttg tttgcccctc
     7921 ccccgtgcct tccttgaccc tggaaggtgc cactcccact gtcctttcct aataaaatga
     7981 ggaaattgca tcgcattgtc tgagtaggtg tcattctatt ctggggggtg gggtggggca
     8041 ggacagcaag ggggaggatt gggaagtcaa tagcaggcat gctggggatg cggtgggctc
     8101 tatggcttct gaggcaggtc gaagaactat ttcctggctg ttacgcgagc gcatcgcgat
     8161 aagctctaga gggacagccc ccccccaaag cccccaggga tgtaattacg tccctccccc
     8221 gctagggggc agcagcgagc cgcccggggc tccgctccgg tccggcgctc cccccgcatc
     8281 cccgagccgg cagcgtgcgg ggacagcccg ggcacgggga aggtggcacg ggatcgcttt
     8341 cctctgaacg cttctcgctg ctctttgagc ctgcagacac ctggggggat acggggaaaa
     8401 agctttaggc tgaaagagag atttagaatg acagaatcat agaacggcct gcgtacggat
     8461 ggggctctag ctctagagct tgatatcgaa ttcctgcagc cccgctagag ggacagcccc
     8521 cccccaaagc ccccagggat gtaattacgt ccctcccccg ctagggggca gcagcgagcc
     8581 gcccggggct ccgctccggt ccggcgctcc ccccgcatcc ccgagccggc agcgtgcggg
     8641 gacagcccgg gcacggggaa ggtggcacgg gatcgctttc ctctgaacgc ttctcgctgc
     8701 tctttgagcc tgcagacacc tggggggata cggggaaaaa gctttaggct gaaagagaga
     8761 tttagaatga cagaatcata gaacggcctg ggcgcgcctg gtggcgaacg atcaacagac
     8821 gggagaggac taaatagtag ttcagacgcc gttaagcgca agatctgggg aggtcgctga
     8881 gtagtgcgcg agcaaaattt aagctacaac aaggcaaggc ttgaccgaca attgcatgaa
     8941 gaatctgctt agggttaggc gttttgcgct gcttcgcgat gtacgggcca gatatacgcg
     9001 ttgacattga ttattgacta gttattaata gtaatcaatt acggggtcat tagttcatag
     9061 cccatatatg gagttccgcg ttacataact tacggtaaat ggcccgcctg gctgaccgcc
     9121 caacgacccc cgcccattga cgtcaataat gacgtatgtt cccatagtaa cgccaatagg
     9181 gactttccat tgacgtcaat gggtggagta tttacggtaa actgcccact tggcagtaca
     9241 tcaagtgtat catatgccaa gtacgccccc tattgacgtc aatgacggta aatggcccgc
     9301 ctggcattat gcccagtaca tgaccttatg ggactttcct acttggcagt acatctacgt
     9361 attagtcatc gctattacca tggtcgaggt gagccccacg ttctgcttca ctctccccat
     9421 ctcccccccc tccccacccc caattttgta tttatttatt ttttaattat tttgtgcagc
     9481 gatgggggcg gggggggggg gcgcgcgcca ggcggggcgg ggcggggcga ggggcggggc
     9541 ggggcgaggc ggagaggtgc ggcggcagcc aatcagagcg gcgcgctccg aaagtttcct
     9601 tttatggcga ggcggcggcg gcggcggccc tataaaaagc gaagcgcgcg gcgggcggga
     9661 gtcgctgcgc gctgccttcg ccccgtgccc cgctccgccg ccgcctcgcg ccgcccgccc
     9721 cggctctgac tgaccgcgtt actcccacag gtgagcgggc gggacggccc ttctcctccg
     9781 ggctgtaatt agcgcttggt ttaatgacgg cttgtttctt ttctgtggct gcgtgaaagc
     9841 cttgaggggc tccgggaggg ccctttgtgc ggggggagcg gctcgggggg tgcgtgcgtg
     9901 tgtgtgtgcg tggggagcgc cgcgtgcggc tccgcgctgc ccggcggctg tgagcgctgc
     9961 gggcgcggcg cggggctttg tgcgctccgc agtgtgcgcg aggggagcgc ggccgggggc
    10021 ggtgccccgc ggtgcggggg gggctgcgag gggaacaaag gctgcgtgcg gggtgtgtgc
    10081 gtgggggggt gagcaggggg tgtgggcgcg tcggtcgggc tgcaaccccc cctgcacccc
    10141 cctccccgag ttgctgagca cggcccggct tcgggtgcgg ggctccgtac ggggcgtggc
    10201 gcggggctcg ccgtgccggg cggggggtgg cggcaggtgg gggtgccggg cggggcgggg
    10261 ccgcctcggg ccggggaggg ctcgggggag gggcgcggcg gcccccggag cgccggcggc
    10321 tgtcgaggcg cggcgagccg cagccattgc cttttatggt aatcgtgcga gagggcgcag
    10381 ggacttcctt tgtcccaaat ctgtgcggag ccgaaatctg ggaggcgccg ccgcaccccc
    10441 tctagcgggc gcggggcgaa gcggtgcggc gccggcagga aggaaatggg cggggagggc
    10501 cttcgtgcgt cgccgcgccg ccgtcccctt ctccctctcc agcctcgggg ctgtccgcgg
    10561 ggggacggct gccttcgggg gggacggggc agggcggggt tcggcttctg gcgtgtgacc
    10621 ggcggctcta gagcctctgc taaccatgtt catgccttct tctttttcct acagctcctg
    10681 ggcaacgtgc tggttattgt gctgtctcat cattttggca aagaattctt atctggctaa
    10741 ctagagaacc cactgcttac tggcttatcg aaattaatac gactcactat agggagtccc
    10801 aagctggcta gcgccaccat ggtgagcaag ggcgaggagc tgttcaccgg ggtggtgccc
    10861 atcctggtcg agctggacgg cgacgtaaac ggccacaagt tcagcgtgag gggcgagggc
    10921 gagggcgatg ccaccaacgg caagctgacc ctgaagttca tctgcaccac cggcaagctg
    10981 cccgtgccct ggcccaccct cgtgaccacc ctgagccacg gcgtgcagtg cttcgcccgc
    11041 taccccgacc acatgaagca gcacgacttc ttcaagtccg ccatgcccga aggctacgtc
    11101 caggagcgca ccatcttctt caaggacgac ggcacctaca agacccgcgc cgaggtgaag
    11161 ttcgagggcg acaccctagt gaaccgcatc gagctgaagg gcgtcgactt caaggaggac
    11221 ggcaacatcc tggggcacaa gctggagtac aacttcaaca gccacaacat ctatatcatg
    11281 gccgtcaagc agaagaacgg catcaaggtg aacttcaaga tccgccacaa cgtggaggac
    11341 ggcagcgtgc agctcgccga ccactaccag cagaacaccc ccatcggcga cggccccgtg
    11401 ctgctgcccg acagccacta cctgagcacc cagtccgtgc tgagcaaaga ccccaacgag
    11461 aagcgcgatc acatggtcct gctggagttc cgcaccgccg ccgggatcac tctcggcatg
    11521 gacgagctgt acaaggaatt cggtagcaag cttggtagtg gagcaactaa cttttccctg
    11581 ctcaaacaag ccggggatgt agaggagaac cccggccccg ccccccttaa gatggccaag
    11641 cctttgtctc aagaagaatc caccctcatt gaaagagcaa cggctacaat caacagcatc
    11701 cccatctctg aggactacag cgtcgccagc gcagctctct ctagcgacgg ccgcatcttc
    11761 actggtgtca atgtatatca ttttactggg ggaccttgtg cagaactcgt ggtgctgggc
    11821 actgctgctg ctgcggcagc tggcaacctg acttgtatcg tcgcgatcgg aaatgagaac
    11881 aggggcatct tgagcccctg cggacggtgc cgacaggtgc ttctcgatct gcatcctggg
    11941 atcaaagcca tagtgaagga cagtgatgga cagccgacgg cagttgggat tcgtgaattg
    12001 ctgccctctg gttatgtgtg ggagggctaa gcggccgctc gagtctagag ggcccgttta
    12061 aacccgctga tcagcctcga ctgtgccttc tagttgccag ccatctgttg tttgcccctc
    12121 ccccgtgcct tccttgaccc tggaaggtgc cactcccact gtcctttcct aataaaatga
    12181 ggaaattgca tcgcattgtc tgagtaggtg tcattctatt ctggggggtg gggtggggca
    12241 ggacagcaag ggggaggatt gggaagtcaa tagcaggcat gctggggatg cggtgggctc
    12301 tatggcttct gaggcaggtc gaagagactg cccgacacat cttagtgagc gcatcgcgat
    12361 aagctctaga gggacagccc ccccccaaag cccccaggga tgtaattacg tccctccccc
    12421 gctagggggc agcagcgagc cgcccggggc tccgctccgg tccggcgctc cccccgcatc
    12481 cccgagccgg cagcgtgcgg ggacagcccg ggcacgggga aggtggcacg ggatcgcttt
    12541 cctctgaacg cttctcgctg ctctttgagc ctgcagacac ctggggggat acggggaaaa
    12601 agctttaggc tgaaagagag atttagaatg acagaatcat agaacggcct gcgtacggat
    12661 ggggctctag ctctagagct tgatatcgaa ttcctgcagc cccgctagag ggacagcccc
    12721 cccccaaagc ccccagggat gtaattacgt ccctcccccg ctagggggca gcagcgagcc
    12781 gcccggggct ccgctccggt ccggcgctcc ccccgcatcc ccgagccggc agcgtgcggg
    12841 gacagcccgg gcacggggaa ggtggcacgg gatcgctttc ctctgaacgc ttctcgctgc
    12901 tctttgagcc tgcagacacc tggggggata cggggaaaaa gctttaggct gaaagagaga
    12961 tttagaatga cagaatcata gaacggcctg ggcgcgcctg gtggcgaacg atcaacagac
    13021 gggagaggtt acgaggatgc acatgtgacc gagggatgga acgacgcgta actcacgtta
    13081 agggattttg gtcatgagct tgcgccgtcc cgtcaagtca gcgtaatgct ctgccagtgt
    13141 tacaaccaat taaccaattc tgattagaaa aactcatcga gcatcaaatg aaactgcaat
    13201 ttattcatat caggattatc aataccatat ttttgaaaaa gccgtttctg taatgaagga
    13261 gaaaactcac cgaggcagtt ccataggatg gcaagatcct ggtatcggtc tgcgattccg
    13321 actcgtccaa catcaataca acctattaat ttcccctcgt caaaaataag gttatcaagt
    13381 gagaaatcac catgagtgac gactgaatcc ggtgagaatg gcaaaagttt atgcatttct
    13441 ttccagactt gttcaacagg ccagccatta cgctcgtcat caaaatcact cgcatcaacc
    13501 aaaccgttat tcattcgtga ttgcgcctga gcgagacgaa atacgcgatc gctgttaaaa
    13561 ggacaattac aaacaggaat cgaatgcaac cggcgcagga acactgccag cgcatcaaca
    13621 atattttcac ctgaatcagg atattcttct aatacctgga atgctgtttt tccggggatc
    13681 gcagtggtga gtaaccatgc atcatcagga gtacggataa aatgcttgat ggtcggaaga
    13741 ggcataaatt ccgtcagcca gtttagtctg accatctcat ctgtaacatc attggcaacg
    13801 ctacctttgc catgtttcag aaacaactct ggcgcatcgg gcttcccata caagcgatag
    13861 attgtcgcac ctgattgccc gacattatcg cgagcccatt tatacccata taaatcagca
    13921 tccatgttgg aatttaatcg cggcctcgac gtttcccgtt gaatatggct cataacaccc
    13981 cttgtattac tgtttatgta agcagacagt tttattgttc atgatgatat tattttatct
    14041 tgtgcaatgt aacatcagag attttgagac acgggccatg ctagctccag caaaaggcca
    14101 ggaaccgtaa aaaggccgcg ttgctggcgt ttttccatag gctccgcccc cctgacgagc
    14161 atcacaaaaa tcgacgctca agtcagaggt ggcgaaaccc gacaggacta taaagatacc
    14221 aggcgtttcc ccctggaagc tccctcgtgc gctctcctgt tccgaccctg ccgcttaccg
    14281 gatacctgtc cgcctttctc ccttcgggaa gcgtggcgct ttctcatagc tcacgctgta
    14341 ggtatctcag ttcggtgtag gtcgttcgct ccaagctggg ctgtgtgcac gaaccccccg
    14401 ttcagcccga ccgctgcgcc ttatccggta actatcgtct tgagtccaac ccggtaagac
    14461 acgacttatc gccactggca gcagccactg gtaacaggat tagcagagcg aggtatgtag
    14521 gcggtgctac agagttcttg aagtggtggc ctaactac
//
