# Supplementary material for: Engineered Feedback Employing Natural Hypoxia-Responsive Factors Enhances Synthetic Hypoxia Biosensors
Source: bioRxiv preprint, doi:10.1101/2024.09.28.615614, version 1 (2024-09-30)
Supplement: Supplementary Data [file 615614_file03.zip › Supplementary Data/SupplementaryData1_PlasmidMaps/pPD788 HBS YB_TATA DsRE2 EBFP2 2A Blast.gb]

LOCUS       Exported               10640 bp ds-DNA     circular SYN 26-SEP-2024
DEFINITION  synthetic circular DNA
ACCESSION   .
VERSION     .
KEYWORDS    .
SOURCE      synthetic DNA construct
  ORGANISM  synthetic DNA construct
REFERENCE   1  (bases 1 to 10640)
  AUTHORS   LeonardLab
  TITLE     Direct Submission
  JOURNAL   Exported Thursday, Sep 26, 2024 from SnapGene 5.1.7
            https://www.snapgene.com
FEATURES             Location/Qualifiers
     source          1..10640
                     /organism="synthetic DNA construct"
                     /mol_type="other DNA"
     misc_feature    340..575
                     /label=cHS4
     misc_feature    673..914
                     /label=cHS4
     misc_feature    1031..1068
                     /label=attB BxB1
                     /note="/ApEinfo_fwdcolor=#00ffff
                     /ApEinfo_graphicformat=arrow_data {{0 1 2 0 0 -1} {} 0}
                     width 5 offset 0
                     /ApEinfo_revcolor=green"
     misc_feature    1079..1678
                     /label=puro R
                     /note="/ApEinfo_fwdcolor=#408080
                     /ApEinfo_graphicformat=arrow_data {{0 1 2 0 0 -1} {} 0}
                     width 5 offset 0
                     /ApEinfo_revcolor=green"
     misc_feature    1711..2234
                     /label=rb glob PA terminator
                     /note="/ApEinfo_fwdcolor=#ff80c0
                     /ApEinfo_graphicformat=arrow_data {{0 1 2 0 0 -1} {} 0}
                     width 5 offset 0
                     /ApEinfo_revcolor=green"
     misc_feature    2266..2501
                     /label=cHS4
     misc_feature    2599..2840
                     /label=cHS4
     misc_feature    2929..2953
                     /label=TUPV1 Barcode
     misc_feature    2977..2985
                     /label=EBS
                     /note="Egr-1 binding site; early growth response factor; 
                     from positions -603 to -595 of the murine Egr-1 promoter"
     misc_feature    2992..3018
                     /label=MRE
                     /note="MRE from the murine MT-I proximal promoter; metal 
                     transcirption factor-1; MTF-1 is a ZF that binds the metal 
                     response element (MRE) in response to heavy metals"
     misc_feature    3025..3042
                     /label=HRE
                     /note="HRE (hypoxia response element) derived from the 5' 
                     flanking region of murine PGK-1 (phosphoglycerate kinase 1)
                     gene"
     misc_feature    3049..3066
                     /label=HRE
                     /note="HRE (hypoxia response element) derived from the 5' 
                     flanking region of murine PGK-1 (phosphoglycerate kinase 1)
                     gene"
     misc_feature    3071..3090
                     /label=HRE
                     /note="HRE (hypoxia response element) derived from the 5' 
                     flanking region of murine PGK-1 (phosphoglycerate kinase 1)
                     gene"
     promoter        3102..3140
                     /label=YB_TATA
     CDS             3235..3912
                     /codon_start=1
                     /product="noncytotoxic tetrameric variant of DsRed 
                     fluorescent protein (Strack et al., 2008)"
                     /label=DsRed-Express2
                     /note="mammalian codon-optimized"
                     /translation="MDSTENVIKPFMRFKVHMEGSVNGHEFEIEGEGEGKPYEGTQTAK
                     LQVTKGGPLPFAWDILSPQFQYGSKVYVKHPADIPDYKKLSFPEGFKWERVMNFEDGGV
                     VTVTQDSSLQDGTFIYHVKFIGVNFPSDGPVMQKKTLGWEPSTERLYPRDGVLKGEIHK
                     ALKLKGGGHYLVEFKSIYMAKKPVKLPGYYYVDSKLDITSHNEDYTVVEQYERAEARHH
                     LFQ"
     polyA_signal    3963..4187
                     /label=bGH poly(A) signal
                     /note="bovine growth hormone polyadenylation signal"
     misc_feature    4205..4229
                     /label=TUPV1 Barcode
     misc_feature    4253..4488
                     /label=cHS4
     misc_feature    4586..4827
                     /label=cHS4
     misc_feature    4917..4941
                     /label=TUPV2 Barcode
     enhancer        5085..5464
                     /label=CMV enhancer
                     /note="human cytomegalovirus immediate early enhancer"
     promoter        5466..5739
                     /label=CAG Promoter
     intron          5740..6756
                     /label=chimeric intron
                     /note="chimera between introns from chicken beta-actin and 
                     rabbit beta-globin"
     CDS             6901..7617
                     /codon_start=1
                     /product="enhanced blue variant of GFP (Ai et al., 2007)"
                     /label=EBFP2
                     /note="mammalian codon-optimized"
                     /translation="MVSKGEELFTGVVPILVELDGDVNGHKFSVRGEGEGDATNGKLTL
                     KFICTTGKLPVPWPTLVTTLSHGVQCFARYPDHMKQHDFFKSAMPEGYVQERTIFFKDD
                     GTYKTRAEVKFEGDTLVNRIELKGVDFKEDGNILGHKLEYNFNSHNIYIMAVKQKNGIK
                     VNFKIRHNVEDGSVQLADHYQQNTPIGDGPVLLPDSHYLSTQSVLSKDPNEKRDHMVLL
                     EFRTAAGITLGMDELYK"
     CDS             7636..7644
                     /codon_start=1
                     /label=GSG
                     /translation="GSG"
     CDS             7645..7701
                     /codon_start=1
                     /product="2A peptide from porcine teschovirus-1 
                     polyprotein"
                     /label=P2A
                     /note="Eukaryotic ribosomes fail to insert a peptide bond 
                     between the Gly and Pro residues, yielding separate 
                     polypeptides."
                     /translation="ATNFSLLKQAGDVEENPGP"
     CDS             7714..8112
                     /codon_start=1
                     /gene="Aspergillus terreus BSD"
                     /product="blasticidin S deaminase"
                     /label=Blast
                     /note="confers resistance to blasticidin"
                     /translation="MAKPLSQEESTLIERATATINSIPISEDYSVASAALSSDGRIFTG
                     VNVYHFTGGPCAELVVLGTAAAAAAGNLTCIVAIGNENRGILSPCGRCRQVLLDLHPGI
                     KAIVKDSDGQPTAVGIRELLPSGYVWEG"
     polyA_signal    8163..8387
                     /label=bGH poly(A) signal
                     /note="bovine growth hormone polyadenylation signal"
     misc_feature    8405..8429
                     /label=TUPV2 Barcode
     misc_feature    8453..8688
                     /label=cHS4
     misc_feature    8786..9027
                     /label=cHS4
     CDS             complement(9249..10055)
                     /label=KanR
                     /note="/ApEinfo_fwdcolor=yellow
                     /ApEinfo_graphicformat=arrow_data {{0 1 2 0 0 -1} {} 0}
                     width 5 offset 0
                     /ApEinfo_revcolor=yellow"
     rep_origin      join(10196..10640,1..238)
                     /label=ColE1 origin
                     /note="/ApEinfo_fwdcolor=gray50
                     /ApEinfo_graphicformat=arrow_data {{0 1 2 0 0 -1} {} 0}
                     width 5 offset 0
                     /ApEinfo_revcolor=gray50"
ORIGIN
        1 ggctacacta gaagaacagt atttggtatc tgcgctctgc tgaagccagt taccttcgga
       61 aaaagagttg gtagctcttg atccggcaaa caaaccaccg ctggtagcgg tggttttttt
      121 gtttgcaagc agcagattac gcgcagaaaa aaaggatctc aagaagatcc tttgatcttt
      181 tctacggggt ctgacgctca gtggaacgaa aactcacgtt aagggatttt ggtcatgaga
      241 ttatcaaaaa ggatcttcac ctagatcctt tctcgagctt tcggagtgag atggagtggc
      301 cactgtggaa ctgggcctag catcgcgata agctctagag ggacagcccc cccccaaagc
      361 ccccagggat gtaattacgt ccctcccccg ctagggggca gcagcgagcc gcccggggct
      421 ccgctccggt ccggcgctcc ccccgcatcc ccgagccggc agcgtgcggg gacagcccgg
      481 gcacggggaa ggtggcacgg gatcgctttc ctctgaacgc ttctcgctgc tctttgagcc
      541 tgcagacacc tggggggata cggggaaaaa gctttaggct gaaagagaga tttagaatga
      601 cagaatcata gaacggcctg cgtacggatg gggctctagc tctagagctt gatatcgaat
      661 tcctgcagcc ccgctagagg gacagccccc ccccaaagcc cccagggatg taattacgtc
      721 cctcccccgc tagggggcag cagcgagccg cccggggctc cgctccggtc cggcgctccc
      781 cccgcatccc cgagccggca gcgtgcgggg acagcccggg cacggggaag gtggcacggg
      841 atcgctttcc tctgaacgct tctcgctgct ctttgagcct gcagacacct ggggggatac
      901 ggggaaaaag ctttaggctg aaagagagat ttagaatgac agaatcatag aacggcctgg
      961 gcgcgcctgg tggcgaacga tcaacagacg ggagatctac tattgggaca gcagagatcc
     1021 agttggtaat ggcttgtcga cgacggcggt ctccgtcgtc aggatcatag gtgccaccat
     1081 gaccgagtac aagcccacgg tgcgcctcgc cacccgcgac gacgtccccc gggccgtacg
     1141 caccctcgcc gccgcgttcg ccgactaccc cgccacgcgc cacaccgtcg acccggaccg
     1201 ccacatcgag cgggtcaccg agctgcaaga actcttcctc acgcgcgtcg ggctcgacat
     1261 cggcaaggtg tgggtcgcgg acgacggcgc cgcggtggcg gtctggacca cgccggagag
     1321 cgtcgaagcg ggggcggtgt tcgccgagat cggcccgcgc atggccgagt tgagcggttc
     1381 ccggctggcc gcgcagcaac agatggaagg cctcctggcg ccgcaccggc ccaaggagcc
     1441 cgcgtggttc ctggccaccg tcggcgtctc gcccgaccac cagggcaagg gtctgggcag
     1501 cgccgtcgtg ctccccggag tggaggcggc cgagcgcgcc ggggtgcccg ccttcctgga
     1561 gacatccgcg ccccgcaacc tccccttcta cgagcggctc ggcttcaccg tcaccgccga
     1621 cgtcgaggtg cccgaaggac cgcgcacctg gtgcatgacc cgcaagcccg gtgcctgagc
     1681 ttccactgga ttgtacaatt accaactgaa ttcactcctc aggtgcaggc tgcctatcag
     1741 aaggtggtgg ctggtgtggc caatgccctg gctcacaaat accactgaga tctttttccc
     1801 tctgccaaaa attatgggga catcatgaag ccccttgagc atctgacttc tggctaataa
     1861 aggaaattta ttttcattgc aatagtgtgt tggaattttt tgtgtctctc actcggaagg
     1921 acatatggga gggcaaatca tttaaaacat cagaatgagt atttggttta gagtttggca
     1981 acatatgccc atatgctggc tgccatgaac aaaggttggc tataaagagg tcatcagtat
     2041 atgaaacagc cccctgctgt ccattcctta ttccatagaa aagccttgac ttgaggttag
     2101 atttttttta tattttgttt tgtgttattt ttttctttaa catccctaaa attttcctta
     2161 catgttttac tagccagatt tttcctcctc tcctgactac tcccagtcat agctgtccct
     2221 cttctcttat ggagatccgg gcctagcatc gcgataagct ctagagggac agcccccccc
     2281 caaagccccc agggatgtaa ttacgtccct cccccgctag ggggcagcag cgagccgccc
     2341 ggggctccgc tccggtccgg cgctcccccc gcatccccga gccggcagcg tgcggggaca
     2401 gcccgggcac ggggaaggtg gcacgggatc gctttcctct gaacgcttct cgctgctctt
     2461 tgagcctgca gacacctggg gggatacggg gaaaaagctt taggctgaaa gagagattta
     2521 gaatgacaga atcatagaac ggcctgcgta cggatggggc tctagctcta gagcttgata
     2581 tcgaattcct gcagccccgc tagagggaca gccccccccc aaagccccca gggatgtaat
     2641 tacgtccctc ccccgctagg gggcagcagc gagccgcccg gggctccgct ccggtccggc
     2701 gctccccccg catccccgag ccggcagcgt gcggggacag cccgggcacg gggaaggtgg
     2761 cacgggatcg ctttcctctg aacgcttctc gctgctcttt gagcctgcag acacctgggg
     2821 ggatacgggg aaaaagcttt aggctgaaag agagatttag aatgacagaa tcatagaacg
     2881 gcctgggcgc gcctggtggc gaacgatcaa cagacgggag attgccaagg tcttgacaaa
     2941 cgagtgctag tacaagatct gaattacgcg tctagccgcc ctcgctctag cagggagctc
     3001 tgcactccgc ccgaaaagtc tagcgtcgtg caggacgtga catctagtgt cgtgcaggac
     3061 gtgacatcta gtgtcgtgca ggacgtgaca tctaggatcc ctctagaggg tatataatgg
     3121 gggccactag tctactacca gagctctctg gctaactaga gaacccactg cttactggct
     3181 tatcgaaatt aatacgactc actataggga gtccccaagc tggctagcgc caccatggat
     3241 agcactgaga acgtcatcaa gcccttcatg cgcttcaagg tgcacatgga gggctccgtg
     3301 aacggccacg agttcgagat cgagggcgag ggcgagggca agccctacga gggcacccag
     3361 accgccaagc tccaggtgac caagggcggc cccctgccct tcgcctggga catcctgtcc
     3421 ccccagttcc agtacggctc caaggtgtac gtgaagcacc ccgccgacat ccccgactac
     3481 aagaagctgt ccttccccga gggcttcaag tgggagcgcg tgatgaactt cgaggacggc
     3541 ggcgtggtga ccgtgaccca ggactcctcc ctccaggacg gcaccttcat ctaccacgtg
     3601 aagttcatcg gcgtgaactt cccctccgac ggccccgtaa tgcagaagaa aactctgggc
     3661 tgggagccct ccaccgagcg cctgtacccc cgcgacggcg tgctgaaggg cgagatccac
     3721 aaggcgctga agctgaaggg cggcggccac tacctggtgg agttcaagtc aatctacatg
     3781 gccaagaagc ccgtgaagct gcccggctac tactacgtgg actccaagct ggacatcacc
     3841 tcccacaacg aggactacac cgtggtggag cagtacgagc gcgccgaggc ccgccaccac
     3901 ctgttccagt aggcggccgc tcgagtctag agggcccgtt taaacccgct gatcagcctc
     3961 gactgtgcct tctagttgcc agccatctgt tgtttgcccc tcccccgtgc cttccttgac
     4021 cctggaaggt gccactccca ctgtcctttc ctaataaaat gaggaaattg catcgcattg
     4081 tctgagtagg tgtcattcta ttctgggggg tggggtgggg caggacagca agggggagga
     4141 ttgggaagtc aatagcaggc atgctgggga tgcggtgggc tctatggctt ctgaggcagg
     4201 tcgagggtac atgcgcctta ctccttgtga gcgcatcgcg ataagctcta gagggacagc
     4261 ccccccccaa agcccccagg gatgtaatta cgtccctccc ccgctagggg gcagcagcga
     4321 gccgcccggg gctccgctcc ggtccggcgc tccccccgca tccccgagcc ggcagcgtgc
     4381 ggggacagcc cgggcacggg gaaggtggca cgggatcgct ttcctctgaa cgcttctcgc
     4441 tgctctttga gcctgcagac acctgggggg atacggggaa aaagctttag gctgaaagag
     4501 agatttagaa tgacagaatc atagaacggc ctgcgtacgg atggggctct agctctagag
     4561 cttgatatcg aattcctgca gccccgctag agggacagcc cccccccaaa gcccccaggg
     4621 atgtaattac gtccctcccc cgctaggggg cagcagcgag ccgcccgggg ctccgctccg
     4681 gtccggcgct ccccccgcat ccccgagccg gcagcgtgcg gggacagccc gggcacgggg
     4741 aaggtggcac gggatcgctt tcctctgaac gcttctcgct gctctttgag cctgcagaca
     4801 cctgggggga tacggggaaa aagctttagg ctgaaagaga gatttagaat gacagaatca
     4861 tagaacggcc tgggcgcgcc tggtggcgaa cgatcaacag acgggagagg gcaaaaccga
     4921 tgttgacgga ctaatcctga caagatctgg ggaggtcgct gagtagtgcg cgagcaaaat
     4981 ttaagctaca acaaggcaag gcttgaccga caattgcatg aagaatctgc ttagggttag
     5041 gcgttttgcg ctgcttcgcg atgtacgggc cagatatacg cgttgacatt gattattgac
     5101 tagttattaa tagtaatcaa ttacggggtc attagttcat agcccatata tggagttccg
     5161 cgttacataa cttacggtaa atggcccgcc tggctgaccg cccaacgacc cccgcccatt
     5221 gacgtcaata atgacgtatg ttcccatagt aacgccaata gggactttcc attgacgtca
     5281 atgggtggag tatttacggt aaactgccca cttggcagta catcaagtgt atcatatgcc
     5341 aagtacgccc cctattgacg tcaatgacgg taaatggccc gcctggcatt atgcccagta
     5401 catgacctta tgggactttc ctacttggca gtacatctac gtattagtca tcgctattac
     5461 catggtcgag gtgagcccca cgttctgctt cactctcccc atctcccccc cctccccacc
     5521 cccaattttg tatttattta ttttttaatt attttgtgca gcgatggggg cggggggggg
     5581 gggcgcgcgc caggcggggc ggggcggggc gaggggcggg gcggggcgag gcggagaggt
     5641 gcggcggcag ccaatcagag cggcgcgctc cgaaagtttc cttttatggc gaggcggcgg
     5701 cggcggcggc cctataaaaa gcgaagcgcg cggcgggcgg gagtcgctgc gcgctgcctt
     5761 cgccccgtgc cccgctccgc cgccgcctcg cgccgcccgc cccggctctg actgaccgcg
     5821 ttactcccac aggtgagcgg gcgggacggc ccttctcctc cgggctgtaa ttagcgcttg
     5881 gtttaatgac ggcttgtttc ttttctgtgg ctgcgtgaaa gccttgaggg gctccgggag
     5941 ggccctttgt gcggggggag cggctcgggg ggtgcgtgcg tgtgtgtgtg cgtggggagc
     6001 gccgcgtgcg gctccgcgct gcccggcggc tgtgagcgct gcgggcgcgg cgcggggctt
     6061 tgtgcgctcc gcagtgtgcg cgaggggagc gcggccgggg gcggtgcccc gcggtgcggg
     6121 gggggctgcg aggggaacaa aggctgcgtg cggggtgtgt gcgtgggggg gtgagcaggg
     6181 ggtgtgggcg cgtcggtcgg gctgcaaccc cccctgcacc cccctccccg agttgctgag
     6241 cacggcccgg cttcgggtgc ggggctccgt acggggcgtg gcgcggggct cgccgtgccg
     6301 ggcggggggt ggcggcaggt gggggtgccg ggcggggcgg ggccgcctcg ggccggggag
     6361 ggctcggggg aggggcgcgg cggcccccgg agcgccggcg gctgtcgagg cgcggcgagc
     6421 cgcagccatt gccttttatg gtaatcgtgc gagagggcgc agggacttcc tttgtcccaa
     6481 atctgtgcgg agccgaaatc tgggaggcgc cgccgcaccc cctctagcgg gcgcggggcg
     6541 aagcggtgcg gcgccggcag gaaggaaatg ggcggggagg gccttcgtgc gtcgccgcgc
     6601 cgccgtcccc ttctccctct ccagcctcgg ggctgtccgc ggggggacgg ctgccttcgg
     6661 gggggacggg gcagggcggg gttcggcttc tggcgtgtga ccggcggctc tagagcctct
     6721 gctaaccatg ttcatgcctt cttctttttc ctacagctcc tgggcaacgt gctggttatt
     6781 gtgctgtctc atcattttgg caaagaattc ttatctggct aactagagaa cccactgctt
     6841 actggcttat cgaaattaat acgactcact atagggagtc ccaagctggc tagcgccacc
     6901 atggtgagca agggcgagga gctgttcacc ggggtggtgc ccatcctggt cgagctggac
     6961 ggcgacgtaa acggccacaa gttcagcgtg aggggcgagg gcgagggcga tgccaccaac
     7021 ggcaagctga ccctgaagtt catctgcacc accggcaagc tgcccgtgcc ctggcccacc
     7081 ctcgtgacca ccctgagcca cggcgtgcag tgcttcgccc gctaccccga ccacatgaag
     7141 cagcacgact tcttcaagtc cgccatgccc gaaggctacg tccaggagcg caccatcttc
     7201 ttcaaggacg acggcaccta caagacccgc gccgaggtga agttcgaggg cgacacccta
     7261 gtgaaccgca tcgagctgaa gggcgtcgac ttcaaggagg acggcaacat cctggggcac
     7321 aagctggagt acaacttcaa cagccacaac atctatatca tggccgtcaa gcagaagaac
     7381 ggcatcaagg tgaacttcaa gatccgccac aacgtggagg acggcagcgt gcagctcgcc
     7441 gaccactacc agcagaacac ccccatcggc gacggccccg tgctgctgcc cgacagccac
     7501 tacctgagca cccagtccgt gctgagcaaa gaccccaacg agaagcgcga tcacatggtc
     7561 ctgctggagt tccgcaccgc cgccgggatc actctcggca tggacgagct gtacaaggaa
     7621 ttcggtagca agcttggtag tggagcaact aacttttccc tgctcaaaca agccggggat
     7681 gtagaggaga accccggccc cgcccccctt aagatggcca agcctttgtc tcaagaagaa
     7741 tccaccctca ttgaaagagc aacggctaca atcaacagca tccccatctc tgaggactac
     7801 agcgtcgcca gcgcagctct ctctagcgac ggccgcatct tcactggtgt caatgtatat
     7861 cattttactg ggggaccttg tgcagaactc gtggtgctgg gcactgctgc tgctgcggca
     7921 gctggcaacc tgacttgtat cgtcgcgatc ggaaatgaga acaggggcat cttgagcccc
     7981 tgcggacggt gccgacaggt gcttctcgat ctgcatcctg ggatcaaagc catagtgaag
     8041 gacagtgatg gacagccgac ggcagttggg attcgtgaat tgctgccctc tggttatgtg
     8101 tgggagggct aagcggccgc tcgagtctag agggcccgtt taaacccgct gatcagcctc
     8161 gactgtgcct tctagttgcc agccatctgt tgtttgcccc tcccccgtgc cttccttgac
     8221 cctggaaggt gccactccca ctgtcctttc ctaataaaat gaggaaattg catcgcattg
     8281 tctgagtagg tgtcattcta ttctgggggg tggggtgggg caggacagca agggggagga
     8341 ttgggaagtc aatagcaggc atgctgggga tgcggtgggc tctatggctt ctgaggcagg
     8401 tcgaagaact atttcctggc tgttacgcga gcgcatcgcg ataagctcta gagggacagc
     8461 ccccccccaa agcccccagg gatgtaatta cgtccctccc ccgctagggg gcagcagcga
     8521 gccgcccggg gctccgctcc ggtccggcgc tccccccgca tccccgagcc ggcagcgtgc
     8581 ggggacagcc cgggcacggg gaaggtggca cgggatcgct ttcctctgaa cgcttctcgc
     8641 tgctctttga gcctgcagac acctgggggg atacggggaa aaagctttag gctgaaagag
     8701 agatttagaa tgacagaatc atagaacggc ctgcgtacgg atggggctct agctctagag
     8761 cttgatatcg aattcctgca gccccgctag agggacagcc cccccccaaa gcccccaggg
     8821 atgtaattac gtccctcccc cgctaggggg cagcagcgag ccgcccgggg ctccgctccg
     8881 gtccggcgct ccccccgcat ccccgagccg gcagcgtgcg gggacagccc gggcacgggg
     8941 aaggtggcac gggatcgctt tcctctgaac gcttctcgct gctctttgag cctgcagaca
     9001 cctgggggga tacggggaaa aagctttagg ctgaaagaga gatttagaat gacagaatca
     9061 tagaacggcc tgggcgcgcc tggtggcgaa cgatcaacag acgggagagg actagaggat
     9121 gcacatgtga ccgagggatg gaacgacgcg taactcacgt taagggattt tggtcatgag
     9181 cttgcgccgt cccgtcaagt cagcgtaatg ctctgccagt gttacaacca attaaccaat
     9241 tctgattaga aaaactcatc gagcatcaaa tgaaactgca atttattcat atcaggatta
     9301 tcaataccat atttttgaaa aagccgtttc tgtaatgaag gagaaaactc accgaggcag
     9361 ttccatagga tggcaagatc ctggtatcgg tctgcgattc cgactcgtcc aacatcaata
     9421 caacctatta atttcccctc gtcaaaaata aggttatcaa gtgagaaatc accatgagtg
     9481 acgactgaat ccggtgagaa tggcaaaagt ttatgcattt ctttccagac ttgttcaaca
     9541 ggccagccat tacgctcgtc atcaaaatca ctcgcatcaa ccaaaccgtt attcattcgt
     9601 gattgcgcct gagcgagacg aaatacgcga tcgctgttaa aaggacaatt acaaacagga
     9661 atcgaatgca accggcgcag gaacactgcc agcgcatcaa caatattttc acctgaatca
     9721 ggatattctt ctaatacctg gaatgctgtt tttccgggga tcgcagtggt gagtaaccat
     9781 gcatcatcag gagtacggat aaaatgcttg atggtcggaa gaggcataaa ttccgtcagc
     9841 cagtttagtc tgaccatctc atctgtaaca tcattggcaa cgctaccttt gccatgtttc
     9901 agaaacaact ctggcgcatc gggcttccca tacaagcgat agattgtcgc acctgattgc
     9961 ccgacattat cgcgagccca tttataccca tataaatcag catccatgtt ggaatttaat
    10021 cgcggcctcg acgtttcccg ttgaatatgg ctcataacac cccttgtatt actgtttatg
    10081 taagcagaca gttttattgt tcatgatgat attattttat cttgtgcaat gtaacatcag
    10141 agattttgag acacgggcca tgctagctcc agcaaaaggc caggaaccgt aaaaaggccg
    10201 cgttgctggc gtttttccat aggctccgcc cccctgacga gcatcacaaa aatcgacgct
    10261 caagtcagag gtggcgaaac ccgacaggac tataaagata ccaggcgttt ccccctggaa
    10321 gctccctcgt gcgctctcct gttccgaccc tgccgcttac cggatacctg tccgcctttc
    10381 tcccttcggg aagcgtggcg ctttctcata gctcacgctg taggtatctc agttcggtgt
    10441 aggtcgttcg ctccaagctg ggctgtgtgc acgaaccccc cgttcagccc gaccgctgcg
    10501 ccttatccgg taactatcgt cttgagtcca acccggtaag acacgactta tcgccactgg
    10561 cagcagccac tggtaacagg attagcagag cgaggtatgt aggcggtgct acagagttct
    10621 tgaagtggtg gcctaactac
//
