# Supplementary material for: Engineered Feedback Employing Natural Hypoxia-Responsive Factors Enhances Synthetic Hypoxia Biosensors
Source: bioRxiv preprint, doi:10.1101/2024.09.28.615614, version 1 (2024-09-30)
Supplement: Supplementary Data [file 615614_file03.zip › Supplementary Data/SupplementaryData1_PlasmidMaps/pPD864 pLP Rosa26 EF1a attP EYFP-P2A-Hygro.gb]

LOCUS       Exported                9111 bp ds-DNA     circular SYN 25-SEP-2024
DEFINITION  synthetic circular DNA
ACCESSION   .
VERSION     .
KEYWORDS    .
SOURCE      synthetic DNA construct
  ORGANISM  synthetic DNA construct
REFERENCE   1  (bases 1 to 9111)
  AUTHORS   LeonardLab
  TITLE     Direct Submission
  JOURNAL   Exported Thursday, Sep 26, 2024 from SnapGene 5.1.7
            https://www.snapgene.com
FEATURES             Location/Qualifiers
     source          1..9111
                     /organism="synthetic DNA construct"
                     /mol_type="other DNA"
     misc_feature    78..1160
                     /label=Rosa26 left arm
                     /note="left homology arm from intron 1 of the mouse Rosa26 
                     gene (Soriano, 1999)"
     misc_feature    1219..1454
                     /label=cHS4
     misc_feature    1552..1793
                     /label=cHS4
     enhancer        1885..1899
                     /label=CMV enhancer
                     /note="human cytomegalovirus immediate early enhancer"
     promoter        2058..3239
                     /label=EF-1-alpha promoter
                     /note="strong constitutive promoter for human elongation 
                     factor EF-1-alpha"
     intron          2288..3230
                     /label=EF-1-alpha intron A
                     /note="intron upstream of the start codon of human 
                     EF-1-alpha"
     misc_feature    3334..3385
                     /label=attP
                     /note="sequence obtained from Weiss Lab NAR paper 
                     describing landing pads"
     regulatory      3390..3399
                     /regulatory_class="other"
                     /label=Kozak sequence
                     /note="vertebrate consensus sequence for strong initiation 
                     of translation (Kozak, 1987)"
     CDS             3396..4112
                     /codon_start=1
                     /product="enhanced YFP"
                     /label=EYFP
                     /note="mammalian codon-optimized"
                     /translation="MVSKGEELFTGVVPILVELDGDVNGHKFSVSGEGEGDATYGKLTL
                     KFICTTGKLPVPWPTLVTTFGYGLQCFARYPDHMKQHDFFKSAMPEGYVQERTIFFKDD
                     GNYKTRAEVKFEGDTLVNRIELKGIDFKEDGNILGHKLEYNYNSHNVYIMADKQKNGIK
                     VNFKIRHNIEDGSVQLADHYQQNTPIGDGPVLLPDNHYLSYQSALSKDPNEKRDHMVLL
                     EFVTAAGITLGMDELYK"
     CDS             4122..4178
                     /codon_start=1
                     /product="2A peptide from porcine teschovirus-1 
                     polyprotein"
                     /label=P2A
                     /note="Eukaryotic ribosomes fail to insert a peptide bond 
                     between the Gly and Pro residues, yielding separate 
                     polypeptides."
                     /translation="ATNFSLLKQAGDVEENPGP"
     CDS             4185..5210
                     /codon_start=1
                     /gene="aph(4)-Ia"
                     /product="aminoglycoside phosphotransferase from E. coli"
                     /label=HygR
                     /note="confers resistance to hygromycin"
                     /translation="MKKPELTATSVEKFLIEKFDSVSDLMQLSEGEESRAFSFDVGGRG
                     YVLRVNSCADGFYKDRYVYRHFASAALPIPEVLDIGEFSESLTYCISRRAQGVTLQDLP
                     ETELPAVLQPVAEAMDAIAAADLSQTSGFGPFGPQGIGQYTTWRDFICAIADPHVYHWQ
                     TVMDDTVSASVAQALDELMLWAEDCPEVRHLVHADFGSNNVLTDNGRITAVIDWSEAMF
                     GDSQYEVANIFFWRPWLACMEQQTRYFERRHPELAGSPRLRAYMLRIGLDQLYQSLVDG
                     NFDDAAWAQGRCDAIVRSGAGTVGRTQIARRSAAVWTDGCVEVLADSGNRRPSTRPRAK
                     E"
     misc_feature    5215..5234
                     /label=Inert 3' UTR
     misc_feature    5239..5765
                     /label=rb glob PA terminator
                     /note="/ApEinfo_fwdcolor=#ff80c0
                     /ApEinfo_graphicformat=arrow_data {{0 1 2 0 0 -1} {} 0}
                     width 5 offset 0
                     /ApEinfo_revcolor=green"
     misc_feature    5795..6030
                     /label=cHS4
     misc_feature    6128..6369
                     /label=cHS4
     misc_feature    6483..7379
                     /label=Rosa26 3' Homology region
                     /label=R26 3'arm
     misc_feature    6488..7298
                     /label=Rosa26 right arm
                     /note="right homology arm from intron 1 of the mouse Rosa26
                     gene (Soriano, 1999)"
     CDS             complement(7479..8288)
                     /codon_start=1
                     /gene="aph(3')-Ia"
                     /product="aminoglycoside phosphotransferase"
                     /label=KanR
                     /note="confers resistance to kanamycin in bacteria or G418 
                     (Geneticin(R)) in eukaryotes"
                     /translation="MSHIQRETSRPRLNSNMDADLYGYKWARDNVGQSGATIYRLYGKP
                     DAPELFLKHGKGSVANDVTDEMVRLNWLTEFMPLPTIKHFIRTPDDAWLLTTAIPGKTA
                     FQVLEEYPDSGENIVDALAVFLRRLHSIPVCNCPFNSDRVFRLAQAQSRMNNGLVDASD
                     FDDERNGWPVEQVWKEMHKLLPFSPDSVVTHGDFSLDNLIFDEGKLIGCIDVGRVGIAD
                     RYQDLAILWNCLGEFSPSLQKRLFQKYGIDNPDMNKLQFHLMLDEFF"
     rep_origin      complement(8447..9035)
                     /direction=LEFT
                     /label=ori
                     /note="high-copy-number ColE1/pMB1/pBR322/pUC origin of 
                     replication"
ORIGIN
        1 gattatcaaa aaggatcttc acctagatcc tttctcgaga cctgcgcttg ccgaattcgg
       61 atccggagag ctccaccgcg gcaggccctc cgagcgtggt ggagccgttc tgtgagacag
      121 ccgggtacga gtcgtgacgc tggaaggggc aagcgggtgg tgggcaggaa tgcggtccgc
      181 cctgcagcaa ccggaggggg agggagaagg gagcggaaaa gtctccaccg gacgcggcca
      241 tggctcgggg gggggggggc agcggaggag cgcttccggc cgacgtctcg tcgctgattg
      301 gcttcttttc ctcccgccgt gtgtgaaaac acaaatggcg tgttttggtt ggcgtaaggc
      361 gcctgtcagt taacggcagc cggagtgcgc agccgccggc agcctcgctc tgcccactgg
      421 gtggggcggg aggtaggtgg ggtgaggcga gctggacgtg cgggcgcggt cggcctctgg
      481 cggggcgggg gaggggaggg agggtcagcg aaagtagctc gcgcgcgagc ggccgcccac
      541 cctccccttc ctctggggga gtcgttttac ccgccgccgg ccgggcctcg tcgtctgatt
      601 ggctctcggg gcccagaaaa ctggcccttg ccattggctc gtgttcgtgc aagttgagtc
      661 catccgccgg ccagcggggg cggcgaggag gcgctcccag gttccggccc tcccctcggc
      721 cccgcgccgc agagtctggc cgcgcgcccc tgcgcaacgt ggcaggaagc gcgcgctggg
      781 ggcggggacg ggcagtaggg ctgagcggct gcggggcggg tgcaagcacg tttccgactt
      841 gagttgcctc aagaggggcg tgctgagcca gacctccatc gcgcactccg gggagtggag
      901 ggaaggagcg agggctcagt tgggctgttt tggaggcagg aagcacttgc tctcccaaag
      961 tcgctctgag ttgttatcag taagggagct gcagtggagt aggcggggag aaggccgcac
     1021 ccttctccgg aggggggagg ggagtgttgc aatacctttc tgggagttct ctgctgcctc
     1081 ctggcttctg aggaccgccc tgggcctggg agaatccctt ccccctcttc cctcgtgatc
     1141 tgcaactcca gtctttctag catctgtagg gcggcaagaa ttcaagcttg gaggcctagc
     1201 atcgcgataa gctctagagg gacagccccc ccccaaagcc cccagggatg taattacgtc
     1261 cctcccccgc tagggggcag cagcgagccg cccggggctc cgctccggtc cggcgctccc
     1321 cccgcatccc cgagccggca gcgtgcgggg acagcccggg cacggggaag gtggcacggg
     1381 atcgctttcc tctgaacgct tctcgctgct ctttgagcct gcagacacct ggggggatac
     1441 ggggaaaaag ctttaggctg aaagagagat ttagaatgac agaatcatag aacggcctgc
     1501 gtacggatgg ggctctagct ctagagcttg atatcgaatt cctgcagccc cgctagaggg
     1561 acagcccccc cccaaagccc ccagggatgt aattacgtcc ctcccccgct agggggcagc
     1621 agcgagccgc ccggggctcc gctccggtcc ggcgctcccc ccgcatcccc gagccggcag
     1681 cgtgcgggga cagcccgggc acggggaagg tggcacggga tcgctttcct ctgaacgctt
     1741 ctcgctgctc tttgagcctg cagacacctg gggggatacg gggaaaaagc tttaggctga
     1801 aagagagatt tagaatgaca gaatcataga acggcctggg cgcgcctggt ggcgaacgat
     1861 caacagacgg gagatactcg cgttgacatt gattattgac tagtgagtaa ttcatacaaa
     1921 aggactcgcc cctgccttgg ggaatcccag ggaccgtcgt taaactccca ctaacgtaga
     1981 acccagagat cgctgcgttc ccgccccctc acccgcccgc tctcgtcatc actgaggtgg
     2041 agaagagcat gcgtgaggct ccggtgcccg tcagtgggca gagcgcacat cgcccacagt
     2101 ccccgagaag ttggggggag gggtcggcaa ttgaaccggt gcctagagaa ggtggcgcgg
     2161 ggtaaactgg gaaagtgatg tcgtgtactg gctccgcctt tttcccgagg gtgggggaga
     2221 accgtatata agtgcagtag tcgccgtgaa cgttcttttt cgcaacgggt ttgccgccag
     2281 aacacaggta agtgccgtgt gtggttcccg cgggcctggc ctctttacgg gttatggccc
     2341 ttgcgtgcct tgaattactt ccacgcccct ggctgcagta cgtgattctt gatcccgagc
     2401 ttcgggttgg aagtgggtgg gagagttcga ggccttgcgc ttaaggagcc ccttcgcctc
     2461 gtgcttgagt tgaggcctgg cttgggcgct ggggccgccg cgtgcgaatc tggtggcacc
     2521 ttcgcgcctg tctcgctgct ttcgataagt ctctagccat ttaaaatttt tgatgacctg
     2581 ctgcgacgct ttttttctgg caagatagtc ttgtaaatgc gggccaagat ctgcacactg
     2641 gtatttcggt ttttggggcc gcgggcggcg acggggcccg tgcgtcccag cgcacatgtt
     2701 cggcgaggcg gggcctgcga gcgcggccac cgagaatcgg acgggggtag tctcaagctg
     2761 gccggcctgc tctggtgcct ggcctcgcgc cgccgtgtat cgccccgccc tgggcggcaa
     2821 ggctggcccg gtcggcacca gttgcgtgag cggaaagatg gccgcttccc ggccctgctg
     2881 cagggagctc aaaatggagg acgcggcgct cgggagagcg ggcgggtgag tcacccacac
     2941 aaaggaaaag ggcctttccg tcctcagccg tcgcttcatg tgactccacg gagtaccggg
     3001 cgccgtccag gcacctcgat tagttctcga gcttttggag tacgtcgtct ttaggttggg
     3061 gggaggggtt ttatgcgatg gagtttcccc acactgagtg ggtggagact gaagttaggc
     3121 cagcttggca cttgatgtaa ttctccttgg aatttgccct ttttgagttt ggatcttggt
     3181 tcattctcaa gcctcagaca gtggttcaaa gtttttttct tccatttcag gtgtcgtgag
     3241 agctcgttta gtgaaccgtc agatcgcctg gagacgccat ccacgctgtt ttgacctcca
     3301 tagaagagaa cgggaccgat ccaaattctc gaggtggttt gtctggtcaa ccaccgcggt
     3361 ctcagtggtg tacggtacaa acccaaggtg ccaccatggt gagcaagggc gaggagctgt
     3421 tcaccggggt ggtgcccatc ctggtcgagc tggacggcga cgtaaacggc cacaagttca
     3481 gcgtgtccgg cgagggcgag ggcgatgcca cctacggcaa gctgaccctg aagttcatct
     3541 gcaccaccgg caagctgccc gtgccctggc ccaccctcgt gaccaccttc ggctacggcc
     3601 tgcagtgctt cgcccgctac cccgaccaca tgaagcagca cgacttcttc aagtccgcca
     3661 tgcccgaagg ctacgtccag gagcgcacca tcttcttcaa ggacgacggc aactacaaga
     3721 cccgcgccga ggtgaagttc gagggcgaca ccctggtgaa ccgcatcgag ctgaagggca
     3781 tcgacttcaa ggaggacggc aacatcctgg ggcacaagct ggagtacaac tacaacagcc
     3841 acaacgtcta tatcatggcc gacaagcaga agaacggcat caaggtgaac ttcaagatcc
     3901 gccacaacat cgaggacggc agcgtgcagc tcgccgacca ctaccagcag aacaccccca
     3961 tcggcgacgg ccccgtgctg ctgcccgaca accactacct gagctaccag tccgccctga
     4021 gcaaagaccc caacgagaag cgcgatcaca tggtcctgct ggagttcgtg accgccgccg
     4081 ggatcactct cggcatggac gagctgtaca agggaagcgg agctactaac ttcagcctgc
     4141 tgaagcaggc tggcgacgtg gaggagaacc ctggacctgc caccatgaaa aagcctgaac
     4201 tcaccgcgac gtctgtcgag aagtttctga tcgaaaagtt cgacagcgtc tccgacctga
     4261 tgcagctctc ggagggcgaa gaatctcgtg ctttcagctt cgatgtagga gggcgtggat
     4321 atgtcctgcg ggtaaatagc tgcgccgatg gtttctacaa agatcgttat gtttatcggc
     4381 actttgcatc ggccgcgctc ccgattccgg aagtgcttga cattggggaa ttcagcgaga
     4441 gcctgaccta ttgcatctcc cgccgtgcac agggtgtcac gttgcaagac ctgcctgaaa
     4501 ccgaactgcc cgctgttctg cagccggtcg cggaggccat ggatgcgatc gctgcggccg
     4561 atcttagcca gacgagcggg ttcggcccat tcggaccgca aggaatcggt caatacacta
     4621 catggcgtga tttcatatgc gcgattgctg atccccatgt gtatcactgg caaactgtga
     4681 tggacgacac cgtcagtgcg tccgtcgcgc aggctctcga tgagctgatg ctttgggccg
     4741 aggactgccc cgaagtccgg cacctcgtgc acgcggattt cggctccaac aatgtcctga
     4801 cggacaatgg ccgcataaca gcggtcattg actggagcga ggcgatgttc ggggattccc
     4861 aatacgaggt cgccaacatc ttcttctgga ggccgtggtt ggcttgtatg gagcagcaga
     4921 cgcgctactt cgagcggagg catccggagc ttgcaggatc gccgcggctc cgggcgtata
     4981 tgctccgcat tggtcttgac caactctatc agagcttggt tgacggcaat ttcgatgatg
     5041 cagcttgggc gcagggtcga tgcgacgcaa tcgtccgatc cggagccggg actgtcgggc
     5101 gtacacaaat cgcccgcaga agcgcggccg tctggaccga tggctgtgta gaagtactcg
     5161 ccgatagtgg aaaccgacgc cccagcactc gtccgagggc aaaggaatag gcttccactg
     5221 gattgtacaa ttaccaactt cactcctcag gtgcaggctg cctatcagaa ggtggtggct
     5281 ggtgtggcca atgccctggc tcacaaatac cactgagatc tttttccctc tgccaaaaat
     5341 tatggggaca tcatgaagcc ccttgagcat ctgacttctg gctaataaag gaaatttatt
     5401 ttcattgcaa tagtgtgttg gaattttttg tgtctctcac tcggaaggac atatgggagg
     5461 gcaaatcatt taaaacatca gaatgagtat ttggtttaga gtttggcaac atatgcccat
     5521 atgctggctg ccatgaacaa aggttggcta taaagaggtc atcagtatat gaaacagccc
     5581 cctgctgtcc attccttatt ccatagaaaa gccttgactt gaggttagat tttttttata
     5641 ttttgttttg tgttattttt ttctttaaca tccctaaaat tttccttaca tgttttacta
     5701 gccagatttt tcctcctctc ctgactactc ccagtcatag ctgtccctct tctcttatgg
     5761 agatctcggg cctagcatcg cgataagctc tagagggaca gccccccccc aaagccccca
     5821 gggatgtaat tacgtccctc ccccgctagg gggcagcagc gagccgcccg gggctccgct
     5881 ccggtccggc gctccccccg catccccgag ccggcagcgt gcggggacag cccgggcacg
     5941 gggaaggtgg cacgggatcg ctttcctctg aacgcttctc gctgctcttt gagcctgcag
     6001 acacctgggg ggatacgggg aaaaagcttt aggctgaaag agagatttag aatgacagaa
     6061 tcatagaacg gcctgcgtac ggatggggct ctagctctag agcttgatat cgaattcctg
     6121 cagccccgct agagggacag ccccccccca aagcccccag ggatgtaatt acgtccctcc
     6181 cccgctaggg ggcagcagcg agccgcccgg ggctccgctc cggtccggcg ctccccccgc
     6241 atccccgagc cggcagcgtg cggggacagc ccgggcacgg ggaaggtggc acgggatcgc
     6301 tttcctctga acgcttctcg ctgctctttg agcctgcaga cacctggggg gatacgggga
     6361 aaaagcttta ggctgaaaga gagatttaga atgacagaat catagaacgg cctgggcgcg
     6421 cctggtggcg aacgatcaac agacgggaga tcgctactag aattcgagct cggagaaccg
     6481 gtctagaaga tgggcgggag tcttctgggc aggcttaaag gctaacctgg tgtgtgggcg
     6541 ttgtcctgca ggggaattga acaggtgtaa aattggaggg acaagacttc ccacagattt
     6601 tcggttttgt cgggaagttt tttaataggg gcaaataagg aaaatgggag gataggtagt
     6661 catctggggt tttatgcagc aaaactacag gttattattg cttgtgatcc gcctcggagt
     6721 attttccatc gaggtagatt aaagacatgc tcacccgagt tttatactct cctgcttgag
     6781 atccttacta cagtatgaaa ttacagtgtc gcgagttaga ctatgtaagc agaattttaa
     6841 tcatttttaa agagcccagt acttcatatc catttctccc gctccttctg cagccttatc
     6901 aaaaggtatt ttagaacact cattttagcc ccattttcat ttattatact ggcttatcca
     6961 acccctagac agagcattgg cattttccct ttcctgatct tagaagtctg atgactcatg
     7021 aaaccagaca gattagttac atacaccaca aatcgaggct gtagctgggg cctcaacact
     7081 gcagttcttt tataactcct tagtacactt tttgttgatc ctttgccttg atccttaatt
     7141 ttcagtgtct atcacctctc ccgtcaggtg gtgttccaca tttgggccta ttctcagtcc
     7201 agggagtttt acaacaatag atgtattgag aatccaacct aaagcttaac tttccactcc
     7261 catgaatgcc tctctccttt ttctccattt ataaactgag ctattaacca ttaatggttt
     7321 ccaggtggat gtctcctccc ccaatattac ctgatgtatc ttacatattg ccaggctgac
     7381 gcgtaactca cgttaaggga ttttggtcat gagcttgcgc cgtcccgtca agtcagcgta
     7441 atgctctgcc agtgttacaa ccaattaacc aattctgatt agaaaaactc atcgagcatc
     7501 aaatgaaact gcaatttatt catatcagga ttatcaatac catatttttg aaaaagccgt
     7561 ttctgtaatg aaggagaaaa ctcaccgagg cagttccata ggatggcaag atcctggtat
     7621 cggtctgcga ttccgactcg tccaacatca atacaaccta ttaatttccc ctcgtcaaaa
     7681 ataaggttat caagtgagaa atcaccatga gtgacgactg aatccggtga gaatggcaaa
     7741 agtttatgca tttctttcca gacttgttca acaggccagc cattacgctc gtcatcaaaa
     7801 tcactcgcat caaccaaacc gttattcatt cgtgattgcg cctgagcgag acgaaatacg
     7861 cgatcgctgt taaaaggaca attacaaaca ggaatcgaat gcaaccggcg caggaacact
     7921 gccagcgcat caacaatatt ttcacctgaa tcaggatatt cttctaatac ctggaatgct
     7981 gtttttccgg ggatcgcagt ggtgagtaac catgcatcat caggagtacg gataaaatgc
     8041 ttgatggtcg gaagaggcat aaattccgtc agccagttta gtctgaccat ctcatctgta
     8101 acatcattgg caacgctacc tttgccatgt ttcagaaaca actctggcgc atcgggcttc
     8161 ccatacaagc gatagattgt cgcacctgat tgcccgacat tatcgcgagc ccatttatac
     8221 ccatataaat cagcatccat gttggaattt aatcgcggcc tcgacgtttc ccgttgaata
     8281 tggctcataa caccccttgt attactgttt atgtaagcag acagttttat tgttcatgat
     8341 gatatatttt tatcttgtgc aatgtaacat cagagatttt gagacacggg ccatgctagc
     8401 tccagcaaaa ggccaggaac cgtaaaaagg ccgcgttgct ggcgtttttc cataggctcc
     8461 gcccccctga cgagcatcac aaaaatcgac gctcaagtca gaggtggcga aacccgacag
     8521 gactataaag ataccaggcg tttccccctg gaagctccct cgtgcgctct cctgttccga
     8581 ccctgccgct taccggatac ctgtccgcct ttctcccttc gggaagcgtg gcgctttctc
     8641 atagctcacg ctgtaggtat ctcagttcgg tgtaggtcgt tcgctccaag ctgggctgtg
     8701 tgcacgaacc ccccgttcag cccgaccgct gcgccttatc cggtaactat cgtcttgagt
     8761 ccaacccggt aagacacgac ttatcgccac tggcagcagc cactggtaac aggattagca
     8821 gagcgaggta tgtaggcggt gctacagagt tcttgaagtg gtggcctaac tacggctaca
     8881 ctagaagaac agtatttggt atctgcgctc tgctgaagcc agttaccttc ggaaaaagag
     8941 ttggtagctc ttgatccggc aaacaaacca ccgctggtag cggtggtttt tttgtttgca
     9001 agcagcagat tacgcgcaga aaaaaaggat ctcaagaaga tcctttgatc ttttctacgg
     9061 ggtctgacgc tcagtggaac gaaaactcac gttaagggat tttggtcatg a
//
