# Supplementary material for: Engineered Feedback Employing Natural Hypoxia-Responsive Factors Enhances Synthetic Hypoxia Biosensors
Source: bioRxiv preprint, doi:10.1101/2024.09.28.615614, version 1 (2024-09-30)
Supplement: Supplementary Data [file 615614_file03.zip › Supplementary Data/SupplementaryData1_PlasmidMaps/pPD853 EBFP2 P2A Blast in TUPV3.gb]

LOCUS       Exported                7361 bp ds-DNA     circular SYN 26-SEP-2024
DEFINITION  synthetic circular DNA
ACCESSION   .
VERSION     .
KEYWORDS    .
SOURCE      synthetic DNA construct
  ORGANISM  synthetic DNA construct
REFERENCE   1  (bases 1 to 7361)
  AUTHORS   Leonard Lab
  TITLE     Direct Submission
  JOURNAL   Exported Thursday, Sep 26, 2024 from SnapGene 5.1.7
            https://www.snapgene.com
FEATURES             Location/Qualifiers
     source          1..7361
                     /organism="synthetic DNA construct"
                     /mol_type="other DNA"
     misc_feature    31..55
                     /label=TUPV3 Barcode
     enhancer        199..578
                     /label=CMV enhancer
                     /note="human cytomegalovirus immediate early enhancer"
     promoter        580..853
                     /label=CAG Promoter
     intron          854..1870
                     /label=chimeric intron
                     /note="chimera between introns from chicken beta-actin and 
                     rabbit beta-globin"
     CDS             2015..2731
                     /codon_start=1
                     /product="enhanced blue variant of GFP (Ai et al., 2007)"
                     /label=EBFP2
                     /note="mammalian codon-optimized"
                     /translation="MVSKGEELFTGVVPILVELDGDVNGHKFSVRGEGEGDATNGKLTL
                     KFICTTGKLPVPWPTLVTTLSHGVQCFARYPDHMKQHDFFKSAMPEGYVQERTIFFKDD
                     GTYKTRAEVKFEGDTLVNRIELKGVDFKEDGNILGHKLEYNFNSHNIYIMAVKQKNGIK
                     VNFKIRHNVEDGSVQLADHYQQNTPIGDGPVLLPDSHYLSTQSVLSKDPNEKRDHMVLL
                     EFRTAAGITLGMDELYK"
     CDS             2750..2758
                     /codon_start=1
                     /label=GSG
                     /translation="GSG"
     CDS             2759..2815
                     /codon_start=1
                     /product="2A peptide from porcine teschovirus-1 
                     polyprotein"
                     /label=P2A
                     /note="Eukaryotic ribosomes fail to insert a peptide bond 
                     between the Gly and Pro residues, yielding separate 
                     polypeptides."
                     /translation="ATNFSLLKQAGDVEENPGP"
     CDS             2828..3226
                     /codon_start=1
                     /gene="Aspergillus terreus BSD"
                     /product="blasticidin S deaminase"
                     /label=Blast
                     /note="confers resistance to blasticidin"
                     /translation="MAKPLSQEESTLIERATATINSIPISEDYSVASAALSSDGRIFTG
                     VNVYHFTGGPCAELVVLGTAAAAAAGNLTCIVAIGNENRGILSPCGRCRQVLLDLHPGI
                     KAIVKDSDGQPTAVGIRELLPSGYVWEG"
     polyA_signal    3277..3501
                     /label=bGH poly(A) signal
                     /note="bovine growth hormone polyadenylation signal"
     misc_feature    3519..3543
                     /label=TUPV3 Barcode
     misc_feature    3567..3802
                     /label=cHS4
     misc_feature    3900..4141
                     /label=cHS4
     rep_origin      4270..4698
                     /direction=RIGHT
                     /label=f1 ori
                     /note="f1 bacteriophage origin of replication; arrow 
                     indicates direction of (+) strand synthesis"
     rep_origin      4768..4903
                     /label=SV40 ori
                     /note="SV40 origin of replication"
     polyA_signal    5037..5158
                     /label=SV40 poly(A) signal
                     /note="SV40 polyadenylation signal"
     rep_origin      complement(5609..6194)
                     /direction=LEFT
                     /label=ori
                     /note="high-copy-number ColE1/pMB1/pBR322/pUC origin of 
                     replication"
     CDS             complement(6365..7225)
                     /codon_start=1
                     /gene="bla"
                     /product="beta-lactamase"
                     /label=AmpR
                     /note="confers resistance to ampicillin, carbenicillin, and
                     related antibiotics"
                     /translation="MSIQHFRVALIPFFAAFCLPVFAHPETLVKVKDAEDQLGARVGYI
                     ELDLNSGKILESFRPEERFPMMSTFKVLLCGAVLSRIDAGQEQLGRRIHYSQNDLVEYS
                     PVTEKHLTDGMTVRELCSAAITMSDNTAANLLLTTIGGPKELTAFLHNMGDHVTRLDRW
                     EPELNEAIPNDERDTTMPVAMATTLRKLLTGELLTLASRQQLIDWMEADKVAGPLLRSA
                     LPAGWFIADKSGAGERGSRGIIAALGPDGKPSRIVVIYTTGSQATMDERNRQIAEIGAS
                     LIKHW"
     promoter        complement(7226..7330)
                     /gene="bla"
                     /label=AmpR promoter
ORIGIN
        1 gacggatcgg gagatcgaag acggactaaa tagtagttca gacgccgtta agcgcaagat
       61 ctggggaggt cgctgagtag tgcgcgagca aaatttaagc tacaacaagg caaggcttga
      121 ccgacaattg catgaagaat ctgcttaggg ttaggcgttt tgcgctgctt cgcgatgtac
      181 gggccagata tacgcgttga cattgattat tgactagtta ttaatagtaa tcaattacgg
      241 ggtcattagt tcatagccca tatatggagt tccgcgttac ataacttacg gtaaatggcc
      301 cgcctggctg accgcccaac gacccccgcc cattgacgtc aataatgacg tatgttccca
      361 tagtaacgcc aatagggact ttccattgac gtcaatgggt ggagtattta cggtaaactg
      421 cccacttggc agtacatcaa gtgtatcata tgccaagtac gccccctatt gacgtcaatg
      481 acggtaaatg gcccgcctgg cattatgccc agtacatgac cttatgggac tttcctactt
      541 ggcagtacat ctacgtatta gtcatcgcta ttaccatggt cgaggtgagc cccacgttct
      601 gcttcactct ccccatctcc cccccctccc cacccccaat tttgtattta tttatttttt
      661 aattattttg tgcagcgatg ggggcggggg gggggggcgc gcgccaggcg gggcggggcg
      721 gggcgagggg cggggcgggg cgaggcggag aggtgcggcg gcagccaatc agagcggcgc
      781 gctccgaaag tttcctttta tggcgaggcg gcggcggcgg cggccctata aaaagcgaag
      841 cgcgcggcgg gcgggagtcg ctgcgcgctg ccttcgcccc gtgccccgct ccgccgccgc
      901 ctcgcgccgc ccgccccggc tctgactgac cgcgttactc ccacaggtga gcgggcggga
      961 cggcccttct cctccgggct gtaattagcg cttggtttaa tgacggcttg tttcttttct
     1021 gtggctgcgt gaaagccttg aggggctccg ggagggccct ttgtgcgggg ggagcggctc
     1081 ggggggtgcg tgcgtgtgtg tgtgcgtggg gagcgccgcg tgcggctccg cgctgcccgg
     1141 cggctgtgag cgctgcgggc gcggcgcggg gctttgtgcg ctccgcagtg tgcgcgaggg
     1201 gagcgcggcc gggggcggtg ccccgcggtg cggggggggc tgcgagggga acaaaggctg
     1261 cgtgcggggt gtgtgcgtgg gggggtgagc agggggtgtg ggcgcgtcgg tcgggctgca
     1321 accccccctg cacccccctc cccgagttgc tgagcacggc ccggcttcgg gtgcggggct
     1381 ccgtacgggg cgtggcgcgg ggctcgccgt gccgggcggg gggtggcggc aggtgggggt
     1441 gccgggcggg gcggggccgc ctcgggccgg ggagggctcg ggggaggggc gcggcggccc
     1501 ccggagcgcc ggcggctgtc gaggcgcggc gagccgcagc cattgccttt tatggtaatc
     1561 gtgcgagagg gcgcagggac ttcctttgtc ccaaatctgt gcggagccga aatctgggag
     1621 gcgccgccgc accccctcta gcgggcgcgg ggcgaagcgg tgcggcgccg gcaggaagga
     1681 aatgggcggg gagggccttc gtgcgtcgcc gcgccgccgt ccccttctcc ctctccagcc
     1741 tcggggctgt ccgcgggggg acggctgcct tcggggggga cggggcaggg cggggttcgg
     1801 cttctggcgt gtgaccggcg gctctagagc ctctgctaac catgttcatg ccttcttctt
     1861 tttcctacag ctcctgggca acgtgctggt tattgtgctg tctcatcatt ttggcaaaga
     1921 attcttatct ggctaactag agaacccact gcttactggc ttatcgaaat taatacgact
     1981 cactataggg agtcccaagc tggctagcgc caccatggtg agcaagggcg aggagctgtt
     2041 caccggggtg gtgcccatcc tggtcgagct ggacggcgac gtaaacggcc acaagttcag
     2101 cgtgaggggc gagggcgagg gcgatgccac caacggcaag ctgaccctga agttcatctg
     2161 caccaccggc aagctgcccg tgccctggcc caccctcgtg accaccctga gccacggcgt
     2221 gcagtgcttc gcccgctacc ccgaccacat gaagcagcac gacttcttca agtccgccat
     2281 gcccgaaggc tacgtccagg agcgcaccat cttcttcaag gacgacggca cctacaagac
     2341 ccgcgccgag gtgaagttcg agggcgacac cctagtgaac cgcatcgagc tgaagggcgt
     2401 cgacttcaag gaggacggca acatcctggg gcacaagctg gagtacaact tcaacagcca
     2461 caacatctat atcatggccg tcaagcagaa gaacggcatc aaggtgaact tcaagatccg
     2521 ccacaacgtg gaggacggca gcgtgcagct cgccgaccac taccagcaga acacccccat
     2581 cggcgacggc cccgtgctgc tgcccgacag ccactacctg agcacccagt ccgtgctgag
     2641 caaagacccc aacgagaagc gcgatcacat ggtcctgctg gagttccgca ccgccgccgg
     2701 gatcactctc ggcatggacg agctgtacaa ggaattcggt agcaagcttg gtagtggagc
     2761 aactaacttt tccctgctca aacaagccgg ggatgtagag gagaaccccg gccccgcccc
     2821 ccttaagatg gccaagcctt tgtctcaaga agaatccacc ctcattgaaa gagcaacggc
     2881 tacaatcaac agcatcccca tctctgagga ctacagcgtc gccagcgcag ctctctctag
     2941 cgacggccgc atcttcactg gtgtcaatgt atatcatttt actgggggac cttgtgcaga
     3001 actcgtggtg ctgggcactg ctgctgctgc ggcagctggc aacctgactt gtatcgtcgc
     3061 gatcggaaat gagaacaggg gcatcttgag cccctgcgga cggtgccgac aggtgcttct
     3121 cgatctgcat cctgggatca aagccatagt gaaggacagt gatggacagc cgacggcagt
     3181 tgggattcgt gaattgctgc cctctggtta tgtgtgggag ggctaagcgg ccgctcgagt
     3241 ctagagggcc cgtttaaacc cgctgatcag cctcgactgt gccttctagt tgccagccat
     3301 ctgttgtttg cccctccccc gtgccttcct tgaccctgga aggtgccact cccactgtcc
     3361 tttcctaata aaatgaggaa attgcatcgc attgtctgag taggtgtcat tctattctgg
     3421 ggggtggggt ggggcaggac agcaaggggg aggattggga agtcaatagc aggcatgctg
     3481 gggatgcggt gggctctatg gcttctgagg caggtcgaag agactgcccg acacatctta
     3541 gtgagcgcat cgcgataagc tctagaggga cagccccccc ccaaagcccc cagggatgta
     3601 attacgtccc tcccccgcta gggggcagca gcgagccgcc cggggctccg ctccggtccg
     3661 gcgctccccc cgcatccccg agccggcagc gtgcggggac agcccgggca cggggaaggt
     3721 ggcacgggat cgctttcctc tgaacgcttc tcgctgctct ttgagcctgc agacacctgg
     3781 ggggatacgg ggaaaaagct ttaggctgaa agagagattt agaatgacag aatcatagaa
     3841 cggcctgcgt acggatgggg ctctagctct agagcttgat atcgaattcc tgcagccccg
     3901 ctagagggac agcccccccc caaagccccc agggatgtaa ttacgtccct cccccgctag
     3961 ggggcagcag cgagccgccc ggggctccgc tccggtccgg cgctcccccc gcatccccga
     4021 gccggcagcg tgcggggaca gcccgggcac ggggaaggtg gcacgggatc gctttcctct
     4081 gaacgcttct cgctgctctt tgagcctgca gacacctggg gggatacggg gaaaaagctt
     4141 taggctgaaa gagagattta gaatgacaga atcatagaac ggcctgggcg cgcctggtgg
     4201 cgaacgatca acagacggga gaggttacaa gtcttcgctg acagcgaccg gactctaggg
     4261 ggtatccccn nnnnnnnnnn nnnnnnnnnn nnnnnnnnnn nnnnnnnnnn nnnnnnnnnn
     4321 nnnnnnnnnn nnnnnnnnnn nnnnnnnnnn nnnnnnnnnn nnnnnnnnnn nnnnnnnnnn
     4381 nnnnnnnnnn nnncnnnnnn nnnnnnnnnn nnnnnnnnnn nnnnnnnnnn nnnnnnnnnn
     4441 nnnnnnnnnn nnnnnnnnnn nnnnnnnnnn nnnnnnnnnn nnnnnannnn nnnnnnnnnn
     4501 nnnnnnnnnn nnnnnnnnnn nnnnnnnnnn nnnnnccttt gacgttggag tccacgttct
     4561 ttaatagtgg actcttgttc caaactggaa caacactcaa ccctatctcg gtctattctt
     4621 ttgatttata agggattttg ccgatttcgg cctattggtt aaaaaatgag ctgatttaac
     4681 aaaaatttaa cgcgaattaa ttctgtggaa tgtgtgtcag ttaggctcaa ttagtcagca
     4741 accatagtcc cgcccctaac tccgcccatc ccgcccctaa ctccgcccag ttccgcccat
     4801 tctccgcccc atggctgact aatttttttt atttatgcag aggccgaggc cgcctctgcc
     4861 tctgagctat tccagaagta gtgaggaggc ttttttggag gcctaggctt ttgcaaaaag
     4921 ctcccgggag cttgtatatc cattttcgga ggttgggctt cggaatcgtt ttccgggacg
     4981 ccggctggat gatcctccag cgcggggatc tcatgctgga gttcttcgcc caccccaact
     5041 tgtttattgc agcttataat ggttacaaat aaagcaatag catcacaaat ttcacaaata
     5101 aagcattttt ttcactgcat tctagttgtg gtttgtccaa actcatcaat gtatcttatc
     5161 atgtctgtat accgtcgacc tctagctaga gcttggcgta atcatggtca tagctgtttc
     5221 ctgtgtgaaa ttgttatccg ctcacaattc cacacaacat acgagccgga agcataaagt
     5281 gtaaagcctg gggtgcctaa tgagtgagct aactcacatt aattgcgttg cgctcactgc
     5341 ccgctttcca gtcgggaaac ctgtcgtgcc agctgcatta atgaatcggc caacgcgcgg
     5401 ggagaggcgg tttgcgtatt gggcgctctt ccgcttcctc gctcactgac tcgctgcgct
     5461 cggtcgttcg gctgcggcga gcggtatcag ctcactcaaa ggcggtaata cggttatcca
     5521 cagaatcagg ggataacgca ggaaagaaca tgtgagcaaa aggccagcaa aaggccagga
     5581 accgtaaaaa ggccgcgttg ctggcgtttt tccataggct ccgcccccct gacgagcatc
     5641 acaaaaatcg acgctcaagt cagaggtggc gaaacccgac aggactataa agataccagg
     5701 cgtttccccc tggaagctcc ctcgtgcgct ctcctgttcc gaccctgccg cttaccggat
     5761 acctgtccgc ctttctccct tcgggaagcg tggcgctttc tcatagctca cgctgtaggt
     5821 atctcagttc ggtgtaggtc gttcgctcca agctgggctg tgtgcacgaa ccccccgttc
     5881 agcccgaccg ctgcgcctta tccggtaact atcgtcttga gtccaacccg gtaagacacg
     5941 acttatcgcc actggcagca gccactggta acaggattag cagagcgagg tatgtaggcg
     6001 gtgctacaga gttcttgaag tggtggccta actacggcta cactagaaga acagtatttg
     6061 gtatctgcgc tctgctgaag ccagttacct tcggaaaaag agttggtagc tcttgatccg
     6121 gcaaacaaac caccgctggt agcggttttt ttgtttgcaa gcagcagatt acgcgcagaa
     6181 aaaaaggatc tcaagaagat cctttgatct tttctacggg gtctgacgct cagtggaacg
     6241 aaaactcacg ttaagggatt ttggtcatga gattatcaaa aaggatcttc acctagatcc
     6301 ttttaaatta aaaatgaagt tttaaatcaa tctaaagtat atatgagtaa acttggtctg
     6361 acagttacca atgcttaatc agtgaggcac ctatctcagc gatctgtcta tttcgttcat
     6421 ccatagttgc ctgactcccc gtcgtgtaga taactacgat acgggagggc ttaccatctg
     6481 gccccagtgc tgcaatgata ccgcgagatc cacgctcacc ggctccagat ttatcagcaa
     6541 taaaccagcc agccggaagg gccgagcgca gaagtggtcc tgcaacttta tccgcctcca
     6601 tccagtctat taattgttgc cgggaagcta gagtaagtag ttcgccagtt aatagtttgc
     6661 gcaacgttgt tgccattgct acaggcatcg tggtgtcacg ctcgtcgttt ggtatggctt
     6721 cattcagctc cggttcccaa cgatcaaggc gagttacatg atcccccatg ttgtgcaaaa
     6781 aagcggttag ctccttcggt cctccgatcg ttgtcagaag taagttggcc gcagtgttat
     6841 cactcatggt tatggcagca ctgcataatt ctcttactgt catgccatcc gtaagatgct
     6901 tttctgtgac tggtgagtac tcaaccaagt cattctgaga atagtgtatg cggcgaccga
     6961 gttgctcttg cccggcgtca atacgggata ataccgcgcc acatagcaga actttaaaag
     7021 tgctcatcat tggaaaacgt tcttcggggc gaaaactctc aaggatctta ccgctgttga
     7081 gatccagttc gatgtaaccc actcgtgcac ccaactgatc ttcagcatct tttactttca
     7141 ccagcgtttc tgggtgagca aaaacaggaa ggcaaaatgc cgcaaaaaag ggaataaggg
     7201 cgacacggaa atgttgaata ctcatactct tcctttttca atattattga agcatttatc
     7261 agggttattg tctcatgagc ggatacatat ttgaatgtat ttagaaaaat aaacaaatag
     7321 gggttccgcg cacatttccc cgaaaagtgc cacctgacgt c
//
