# Supplementary material for: Engineered Feedback Employing Natural Hypoxia-Responsive Factors Enhances Synthetic Hypoxia Biosensors
Source: bioRxiv preprint, doi:10.1101/2024.09.28.615614, version 1 (2024-09-30)
Supplement: Supplementary Data [file 615614_file03.zip › Supplementary Data/SupplementaryData1_PlasmidMaps/pPD787 HBS CMV_min DsRE2 EBFP2 2A Blast.gb]

LOCUS       Exported               10646 bp ds-DNA     circular SYN 26-SEP-2024
DEFINITION  synthetic circular DNA
ACCESSION   .
VERSION     .
KEYWORDS    .
SOURCE      synthetic DNA construct
  ORGANISM  synthetic DNA construct
REFERENCE   1  (bases 1 to 10646)
  AUTHORS   LeonardLab
  TITLE     Direct Submission
  JOURNAL   Exported Thursday, Sep 26, 2024 from SnapGene 5.1.7
            https://www.snapgene.com
FEATURES             Location/Qualifiers
     source          1..10646
                     /organism="synthetic DNA construct"
                     /mol_type="other DNA"
     misc_feature    49..648
                     /label=puro R
                     /note="/ApEinfo_fwdcolor=#408080
                     /ApEinfo_graphicformat=arrow_data {{0 1 2 0 0 -1} {} 0}
                     width 5 offset 0
                     /ApEinfo_revcolor=green"
     primer_bind     complement(643..659)
                     /label=SeqPuroRev(highGC)
     misc_feature    681..1204
                     /label=rb glob PA terminator
                     /note="/ApEinfo_fwdcolor=#ff80c0
                     /ApEinfo_graphicformat=arrow_data {{0 1 2 0 0 -1} {} 0}
                     width 5 offset 0
                     /ApEinfo_revcolor=green"
     primer_bind     681..703
                     /label=BpiI_rbglob_Fwd
     primer_bind     695..721
                     /label=dsRed-Stop-NotI
     primer_bind     712..721
                     /label=KpnI_dsRedE2
     primer_bind     996..1022
                     /label=SeqRBGlobFwd
     primer_bind     complement(1162..1185)
                     /label=SeqRBGlobRev
     primer_bind     1170..1190
                     /label=SeqLPFwd_7(GCRich)
     primer_bind     complement(1174..1208)
                     /label=NewIV_Frag2_Rev
     primer_bind     complement(1182..1207)
                     /label=BpiI_rbglob_Rev
     primer_bind     1205..1228
                     /label=NewIV_Frag3_Fwd
     primer_bind     1208..1228
                     /label=BpiI_CHS4x2_V2_Fwd
     primer_bind     1209..1228
                     /label=NewIV_Frag1_Fwd
     primer_bind     1210..1229
                     /label=BpiI_INS_Fwd
     primer_bind     1211..1231
                     /label=EcoRI-BamHI-Ins-f
     primer_bind     1233..1243
                     /label=BpiI_rbglob_Rev
     misc_feature    1236..1471
                     /label=cHS4
     primer_bind     1517..1544
                     /label=BsiWI-PAI2-f
     misc_feature    1569..1810
                     /label=cHS4
     primer_bind     1572..1582
                     /label=BpiI_rbglob_Rev
     primer_bind     complement(1870..1896)
                     /label=NewIV_Frag3_Rev
     primer_bind     complement(1870..1893)
                     /label=NewIV_Frag3_Rev
     primer_bind     complement(1870..1892)
                     /label=Step1Rev1
     primer_bind     complement(1870..1892)
                     /label=BpiI_INS_Rev
     primer_bind     complement(1870..1892)
                     /label=NewIV_Frag1_Rev
     primer_bind     complement(1871..1895)
                     /label=BpiI_CHS4x2_V2_Rev
     misc_feature    1899..1923
                     /label=TUPV1 Barcode
     misc_feature    1947..1955
                     /label=EBS
                     /note="Egr-1 binding site; early growth response factor; 
                     from positions -603 to -595 of the murine Egr-1 promoter"
     misc_feature    1962..1988
                     /label=MRE
                     /note="MRE from the murine MT-I proximal promoter; metal 
                     transcirption factor-1; MTF-1 is a ZF that binds the metal 
                     response element (MRE) in response to heavy metals"
     misc_feature    1995..2012
                     /label=HRE
                     /note="HRE (hypoxia response element) derived from the 5' 
                     flanking region of murine PGK-1 (phosphoglycerate kinase 1)
                     gene"
     misc_feature    2019..2036
                     /label=HRE
                     /note="HRE (hypoxia response element) derived from the 5' 
                     flanking region of murine PGK-1 (phosphoglycerate kinase 1)
                     gene"
     misc_feature    2041..2060
                     /label=HRE
                     /note="HRE (hypoxia response element) derived from the 5' 
                     flanking region of murine PGK-1 (phosphoglycerate kinase 1)
                     gene"
     promoter        2078..2116
                     /label=minimal CMV promoter
                     /note="human cytomegalovirus (CMV) immediate early 
                     promoter"
     primer_bind     complement(2095..2116)
                     /label=CMV_shortenR
     primer_bind     complement(2174..2198)
                     /label=Primer 1
     primer_bind     2199..2237
                     /label=NheKoz_dsRE2_F
     primer_bind     2199..2237
                     /label=NotIStop_mKateR
     primer_bind     2209..2231
                     /label=BamHI_dsRedE2
     CDS             2211..2885
                     /codon_start=1
                     /product="noncytotoxic tetrameric variant of DsRed 
                     fluorescent protein (Strack et al., 2008)"
                     /label=DsRed-Express2
                     /note="mammalian codon-optimized"
                     /translation="MDSTENVIKPFMRFKVHMEGSVNGHEFEIEGEGEGKPYEGTQTAK
                     LQVTKGGPLPFAWDILSPQFQYGSKVYVKHPADIPDYKKLSFPEGFKWERVMNFEDGGV
                     VTVTQDSSLQDGTFIYHVKFIGVNFPSDGPVMQKKTLGWEPSTERLYPRDGVLKGEIHK
                     ALKLKGGGHYLVEFKSIYMAKKPVKLPGYYYVDSKLDITSHNEDYTVVEQYERAEARHH
                     LFQ"
     primer_bind     complement(2672..2689)
                     /label=dsRmutBsaIR
     primer_bind     2694..2714
                     /label=dsRmutBsaIF
     primer_bind     complement(2869..2897)
                     /label=dsRed-Stop-NotI
     primer_bind     complement(2869..2897)
                     /label=dsRE2-Stop-NotI
     primer_bind     complement(2869..2897)
                     /label=NotI_Stop_dsRE2
     primer_bind     complement(2869..2886)
                     /label=KpnI_dsRedE2
     polyA_signal    2939..3163
                     /label=bGH poly(A) signal
                     /note="bovine growth hormone polyadenylation signal"
     misc_feature    3181..3205
                     /label=TUPV1 Barcode
     primer_bind     3209..3224
                     /label=EcoRI-BamHI-Ins-f
     primer_bind     3209..3222
                     /label=BpiI_INS_Fwd
     primer_bind     3209..3221
                     /label=BpiI_CHS4x2_V2_Fwd
     primer_bind     3209..3221
                     /label=NewIV_Frag1_Fwd
     primer_bind     3209..3221
                     /label=NewIV_Frag3_Fwd
     primer_bind     3226..3236
                     /label=BpiI_rbglob_Rev
     misc_feature    3229..3464
                     /label=cHS4
     primer_bind     3510..3537
                     /label=BsiWI-PAI2-f
     misc_feature    3562..3803
                     /label=cHS4
     primer_bind     3565..3575
                     /label=BpiI_rbglob_Rev
     primer_bind     complement(3863..3884)
                     /label=Step1Rev1
     primer_bind     complement(3863..3884)
                     /label=BpiI_INS_Rev
     primer_bind     complement(3863..3884)
                     /label=NewIV_Frag1_Rev
     primer_bind     complement(3863..3884)
                     /label=NewIV_Frag3_Rev
     primer_bind     complement(3863..3884)
                     /label=NewIV_Frag3_Rev
     primer_bind     complement(3864..3884)
                     /label=BpiI_CHS4x2_V2_Rev
     misc_feature    3893..3917
                     /label=TUPV2 Barcode
     enhancer        4061..4440
                     /label=CMV enhancer
                     /note="human cytomegalovirus immediate early enhancer"
     promoter        4442..4715
                     /label=CAG Promoter
     intron          4716..5732
                     /label=chimeric intron
                     /note="chimera between introns from chicken beta-actin and 
                     rabbit beta-globin"
     primer_bind     complement(5841..5864)
                     /label=Primer 1
     primer_bind     5866..5888
                     /label=EBFPnewNheKoz
     CDS             5877..6593
                     /codon_start=1
                     /product="enhanced blue variant of GFP (Ai et al., 2007)"
                     /label=EBFP2
                     /note="mammalian codon-optimized"
                     /translation="MVSKGEELFTGVVPILVELDGDVNGHKFSVRGEGEGDATNGKLTL
                     KFICTTGKLPVPWPTLVTTLSHGVQCFARYPDHMKQHDFFKSAMPEGYVQERTIFFKDD
                     GTYKTRAEVKFEGDTLVNRIELKGVDFKEDGNILGHKLEYNFNSHNIYIMAVKQKNGIK
                     VNFKIRHNVEDGSVQLADHYQQNTPIGDGPVLLPDSHYLSTQSVLSKDPNEKRDHMVLL
                     EFRTAAGITLGMDELYK"
     primer_bind     5877..5897
                     /label=EBFP2Cistron2Fwd
     primer_bind     complement(6570..6599)
                     /label=EBFP2EcoRIRev
     primer_bind     complement(6572..6593)
                     /label=EBFPCistron2Rev
     CDS             6612..6620
                     /codon_start=1
                     /label=GSG
                     /translation="GSG"
     CDS             6621..6677
                     /codon_start=1
                     /product="2A peptide from porcine teschovirus-1 
                     polyprotein"
                     /label=P2A
                     /note="Eukaryotic ribosomes fail to insert a peptide bond 
                     between the Gly and Pro residues, yielding separate 
                     polypeptides."
                     /translation="ATNFSLLKQAGDVEENPGP"
     primer_bind     6684..6711
                     /label=AflII-BlastFwd
     CDS             6690..7088
                     /codon_start=1
                     /gene="Aspergillus terreus BSD"
                     /product="blasticidin S deaminase"
                     /label=Blast
                     /note="confers resistance to blasticidin"
                     /translation="MAKPLSQEESTLIERATATINSIPISEDYSVASAALSSDGRIFTG
                     VNVYHFTGGPCAELVVLGTAAAAAAGNLTCIVAIGNENRGILSPCGRCRQVLLDLHPGI
                     KAIVKDSDGQPTAVGIRELLPSGYVWEG"
     primer_bind     complement(6745..6770)
                     /label=BlastMutBpiIRev
     primer_bind     6767..6788
                     /label=BlastMutBpiIFwd
     primer_bind     complement(7068..7096)
                     /label=NotIStopBlastRev
     primer_bind     complement(7068..7096)
                     /label=Primer 2
     polyA_signal    7139..7363
                     /label=bGH poly(A) signal
                     /note="bovine growth hormone polyadenylation signal"
     misc_feature    7381..7405
                     /label=TUPV2 Barcode
     primer_bind     7409..7424
                     /label=EcoRI-BamHI-Ins-f
     primer_bind     7409..7422
                     /label=BpiI_INS_Fwd
     primer_bind     7409..7421
                     /label=BpiI_CHS4x2_V2_Fwd
     primer_bind     7409..7421
                     /label=NewIV_Frag1_Fwd
     primer_bind     7409..7421
                     /label=NewIV_Frag3_Fwd
     primer_bind     7426..7436
                     /label=BpiI_rbglob_Rev
     misc_feature    7429..7664
                     /label=cHS4
     primer_bind     7710..7737
                     /label=BsiWI-PAI2-f
     misc_feature    7762..8003
                     /label=cHS4
     primer_bind     7765..7775
                     /label=BpiI_rbglob_Rev
     primer_bind     complement(8063..8084)
                     /label=Step1Rev1
     primer_bind     complement(8063..8084)
                     /label=BpiI_INS_Rev
     primer_bind     complement(8063..8084)
                     /label=NewIV_Frag1_Rev
     primer_bind     complement(8063..8084)
                     /label=NewIV_Frag3_Rev
     primer_bind     complement(8063..8084)
                     /label=NewIV_Frag3_Rev
     primer_bind     complement(8064..8084)
                     /label=BpiI_CHS4x2_V2_Rev
     primer_bind     complement(8169..8191)
                     /label=SeqLPRev_9(GCRich)
     CDS             complement(8225..9031)
                     /label=KanR
                     /note="/ApEinfo_fwdcolor=yellow
                     /ApEinfo_graphicformat=arrow_data {{0 1 2 0 0 -1} {} 0}
                     width 5 offset 0
                     /ApEinfo_revcolor=yellow"
     rep_origin      9172..9854
                     /label=ColE1 origin
                     /note="/ApEinfo_fwdcolor=gray50
                     /ApEinfo_graphicformat=arrow_data {{0 1 2 0 0 -1} {} 0}
                     width 5 offset 0
                     /ApEinfo_revcolor=gray50"
     primer_bind     9701..9720
                     /label=SeqColE1Fwd(HighGC)
     primer_bind     9853..9884
                     /label=SeqLPF1
     primer_bind     complement(9867..9893)
                     /label=ChangIVv2
     primer_bind     complement(9909..9928)
                     /label=NewIV_BBRev
     primer_bind     9925..9948
                     /label=NewIV_Frag1_Fwd
     primer_bind     9929..9948
                     /label=BpiI_CHS4x2_V2_Fwd
     primer_bind     9929..9948
                     /label=NewIV_Frag3_Fwd
     primer_bind     9930..9949
                     /label=BpiI_INS_Fwd
     primer_bind     9931..9951
                     /label=EcoRI-BamHI-Ins-f
     primer_bind     9953..9963
                     /label=BpiI_rbglob_Rev
     misc_feature    9956..10191
                     /label=cHS4
     primer_bind     10237..10264
                     /label=BsiWI-PAI2-f
     misc_feature    10289..10530
                     /label=cHS4
     primer_bind     10292..10302
                     /label=BpiI_rbglob_Rev
     primer_bind     complement(10590..10617)
                     /label=NewIV_Frag1_Rev
     primer_bind     complement(10590..10612)
                     /label=Step1Rev1
     primer_bind     complement(10590..10612)
                     /label=BpiI_INS_Rev
     primer_bind     complement(10590..10612)
                     /label=NewIV_Frag3_Rev
     primer_bind     complement(10590..10612)
                     /label=NewIV_Frag3_Rev
     primer_bind     complement(10591..10613)
                     /label=BpiI_CHS4x2_V2_Rev
     primer_bind     10613..10638
                     /label=NewIV_Frag2Fwd
ORIGIN
        1 ggcttgtcga cgacggcggt ctccgtcgtc aggatcatag gtgccaccat gaccgagtac
       61 aagcccacgg tgcgcctcgc cacccgcgac gacgtccccc gggccgtacg caccctcgcc
      121 gccgcgttcg ccgactaccc cgccacgcgc cacaccgtcg acccggaccg ccacatcgag
      181 cgggtcaccg agctgcaaga actcttcctc acgcgcgtcg ggctcgacat cggcaaggtg
      241 tgggtcgcgg acgacggcgc cgcggtggcg gtctggacca cgccggagag cgtcgaagcg
      301 ggggcggtgt tcgccgagat cggcccgcgc atggccgagt tgagcggttc ccggctggcc
      361 gcgcagcaac agatggaagg cctcctggcg ccgcaccggc ccaaggagcc cgcgtggttc
      421 ctggccaccg tcggcgtctc gcccgaccac cagggcaagg gtctgggcag cgccgtcgtg
      481 ctccccggag tggaggcggc cgagcgcgcc ggggtgcccg ccttcctgga gacatccgcg
      541 ccccgcaacc tccccttcta cgagcggctc ggcttcaccg tcaccgccga cgtcgaggtg
      601 cccgaaggac cgcgcacctg gtgcatgacc cgcaagcccg gtgcctgagc ttccactgga
      661 ttgtacaatt accaactgaa ttcactcctc aggtgcaggc tgcctatcag aaggtggtgg
      721 ctggtgtggc caatgccctg gctcacaaat accactgaga tctttttccc tctgccaaaa
      781 attatgggga catcatgaag ccccttgagc atctgacttc tggctaataa aggaaattta
      841 ttttcattgc aatagtgtgt tggaattttt tgtgtctctc actcggaagg acatatggga
      901 gggcaaatca tttaaaacat cagaatgagt atttggttta gagtttggca acatatgccc
      961 atatgctggc tgccatgaac aaaggttggc tataaagagg tcatcagtat atgaaacagc
     1021 cccctgctgt ccattcctta ttccatagaa aagccttgac ttgaggttag atttttttta
     1081 tattttgttt tgtgttattt ttttctttaa catccctaaa attttcctta catgttttac
     1141 tagccagatt tttcctcctc tcctgactac tcccagtcat agctgtccct cttctcttat
     1201 ggagatccgg gcctagcatc gcgataagct ctagagggac agcccccccc caaagccccc
     1261 agggatgtaa ttacgtccct cccccgctag ggggcagcag cgagccgccc ggggctccgc
     1321 tccggtccgg cgctcccccc gcatccccga gccggcagcg tgcggggaca gcccgggcac
     1381 ggggaaggtg gcacgggatc gctttcctct gaacgcttct cgctgctctt tgagcctgca
     1441 gacacctggg gggatacggg gaaaaagctt taggctgaaa gagagattta gaatgacaga
     1501 atcatagaac ggcctgcgta cggatggggc tctagctcta gagcttgata tcgaattcct
     1561 gcagccccgc tagagggaca gccccccccc aaagccccca gggatgtaat tacgtccctc
     1621 ccccgctagg gggcagcagc gagccgcccg gggctccgct ccggtccggc gctccccccg
     1681 catccccgag ccggcagcgt gcggggacag cccgggcacg gggaaggtgg cacgggatcg
     1741 ctttcctctg aacgcttctc gctgctcttt gagcctgcag acacctgggg ggatacgggg
     1801 aaaaagcttt aggctgaaag agagatttag aatgacagaa tcatagaacg gcctgggcgc
     1861 gcctggtggc gaacgatcaa cagacgggag attgccaagg tcttgacaaa cgagtgctag
     1921 tacaagatct gaattacgcg tctagccgcc ctcgctctag cagggagctc tgcactccgc
     1981 ccgaaaagtc tagcgtcgtg caggacgtga catctagtgt cgtgcaggac gtgacatcta
     2041 gtgtcgtgca ggacgtgaca tctaggatcc tagtactggt aggcgtgtac ggtgggaggt
     2101 ctatataagc agagctgagc tctctggcta actagagaac ccactgctta ctggcttatc
     2161 gaaattaata cgactcacta tagggagtcc ccaagctggc tagcgccacc atggatagca
     2221 ctgagaacgt catcaagccc ttcatgcgct tcaaggtgca catggagggc tccgtgaacg
     2281 gccacgagtt cgagatcgag ggcgagggcg agggcaagcc ctacgagggc acccagaccg
     2341 ccaagctcca ggtgaccaag ggcggccccc tgcccttcgc ctgggacatc ctgtcccccc
     2401 agttccagta cggctccaag gtgtacgtga agcaccccgc cgacatcccc gactacaaga
     2461 agctgtcctt ccccgagggc ttcaagtggg agcgcgtgat gaacttcgag gacggcggcg
     2521 tggtgaccgt gacccaggac tcctccctcc aggacggcac cttcatctac cacgtgaagt
     2581 tcatcggcgt gaacttcccc tccgacggcc ccgtaatgca gaagaaaact ctgggctggg
     2641 agccctccac cgagcgcctg tacccccgcg acggcgtgct gaagggcgag atccacaagg
     2701 cgctgaagct gaagggcggc ggccactacc tggtggagtt caagtcaatc tacatggcca
     2761 agaagcccgt gaagctgccc ggctactact acgtggactc caagctggac atcacctccc
     2821 acaacgagga ctacaccgtg gtggagcagt acgagcgcgc cgaggcccgc caccacctgt
     2881 tccagtaggc ggccgctcga gtctagaggg cccgtttaaa cccgctgatc agcctcgact
     2941 gtgccttcta gttgccagcc atctgttgtt tgcccctccc ccgtgccttc cttgaccctg
     3001 gaaggtgcca ctcccactgt cctttcctaa taaaatgagg aaattgcatc gcattgtctg
     3061 agtaggtgtc attctattct ggggggtggg gtggggcagg acagcaaggg ggaggattgg
     3121 gaagtcaata gcaggcatgc tggggatgcg gtgggctcta tggcttctga ggcaggtcga
     3181 gggtacatgc gccttactcc ttgtgagcgc atcgcgataa gctctagagg gacagccccc
     3241 ccccaaagcc cccagggatg taattacgtc cctcccccgc tagggggcag cagcgagccg
     3301 cccggggctc cgctccggtc cggcgctccc cccgcatccc cgagccggca gcgtgcgggg
     3361 acagcccggg cacggggaag gtggcacggg atcgctttcc tctgaacgct tctcgctgct
     3421 ctttgagcct gcagacacct ggggggatac ggggaaaaag ctttaggctg aaagagagat
     3481 ttagaatgac agaatcatag aacggcctgc gtacggatgg ggctctagct ctagagcttg
     3541 atatcgaatt cctgcagccc cgctagaggg acagcccccc cccaaagccc ccagggatgt
     3601 aattacgtcc ctcccccgct agggggcagc agcgagccgc ccggggctcc gctccggtcc
     3661 ggcgctcccc ccgcatcccc gagccggcag cgtgcgggga cagcccgggc acggggaagg
     3721 tggcacggga tcgctttcct ctgaacgctt ctcgctgctc tttgagcctg cagacacctg
     3781 gggggatacg gggaaaaagc tttaggctga aagagagatt tagaatgaca gaatcataga
     3841 acggcctggg cgcgcctggt ggcgaacgat caacagacgg gagagggcaa aaccgatgtt
     3901 gacggactaa tcctgacaag atctggggag gtcgctgagt agtgcgcgag caaaatttaa
     3961 gctacaacaa ggcaaggctt gaccgacaat tgcatgaaga atctgcttag ggttaggcgt
     4021 tttgcgctgc ttcgcgatgt acgggccaga tatacgcgtt gacattgatt attgactagt
     4081 tattaatagt aatcaattac ggggtcatta gttcatagcc catatatgga gttccgcgtt
     4141 acataactta cggtaaatgg cccgcctggc tgaccgccca acgacccccg cccattgacg
     4201 tcaataatga cgtatgttcc catagtaacg ccaataggga ctttccattg acgtcaatgg
     4261 gtggagtatt tacggtaaac tgcccacttg gcagtacatc aagtgtatca tatgccaagt
     4321 acgcccccta ttgacgtcaa tgacggtaaa tggcccgcct ggcattatgc ccagtacatg
     4381 accttatggg actttcctac ttggcagtac atctacgtat tagtcatcgc tattaccatg
     4441 gtcgaggtga gccccacgtt ctgcttcact ctccccatct cccccccctc cccaccccca
     4501 attttgtatt tatttatttt ttaattattt tgtgcagcga tgggggcggg gggggggggc
     4561 gcgcgccagg cggggcgggg cggggcgagg ggcggggcgg ggcgaggcgg agaggtgcgg
     4621 cggcagccaa tcagagcggc gcgctccgaa agtttccttt tatggcgagg cggcggcggc
     4681 ggcggcccta taaaaagcga agcgcgcggc gggcgggagt cgctgcgcgc tgccttcgcc
     4741 ccgtgccccg ctccgccgcc gcctcgcgcc gcccgccccg gctctgactg accgcgttac
     4801 tcccacaggt gagcgggcgg gacggccctt ctcctccggg ctgtaattag cgcttggttt
     4861 aatgacggct tgtttctttt ctgtggctgc gtgaaagcct tgaggggctc cgggagggcc
     4921 ctttgtgcgg ggggagcggc tcggggggtg cgtgcgtgtg tgtgtgcgtg gggagcgccg
     4981 cgtgcggctc cgcgctgccc ggcggctgtg agcgctgcgg gcgcggcgcg gggctttgtg
     5041 cgctccgcag tgtgcgcgag gggagcgcgg ccgggggcgg tgccccgcgg tgcggggggg
     5101 gctgcgaggg gaacaaaggc tgcgtgcggg gtgtgtgcgt gggggggtga gcagggggtg
     5161 tgggcgcgtc ggtcgggctg caaccccccc tgcacccccc tccccgagtt gctgagcacg
     5221 gcccggcttc gggtgcgggg ctccgtacgg ggcgtggcgc ggggctcgcc gtgccgggcg
     5281 gggggtggcg gcaggtgggg gtgccgggcg gggcggggcc gcctcgggcc ggggagggct
     5341 cgggggaggg gcgcggcggc ccccggagcg ccggcggctg tcgaggcgcg gcgagccgca
     5401 gccattgcct tttatggtaa tcgtgcgaga gggcgcaggg acttcctttg tcccaaatct
     5461 gtgcggagcc gaaatctggg aggcgccgcc gcaccccctc tagcgggcgc ggggcgaagc
     5521 ggtgcggcgc cggcaggaag gaaatgggcg gggagggcct tcgtgcgtcg ccgcgccgcc
     5581 gtccccttct ccctctccag cctcggggct gtccgcgggg ggacggctgc cttcgggggg
     5641 gacggggcag ggcggggttc ggcttctggc gtgtgaccgg cggctctaga gcctctgcta
     5701 accatgttca tgccttcttc tttttcctac agctcctggg caacgtgctg gttattgtgc
     5761 tgtctcatca ttttggcaaa gaattcttat ctggctaact agagaaccca ctgcttactg
     5821 gcttatcgaa attaatacga ctcactatag ggagtcccaa gctggctagc gccaccatgg
     5881 tgagcaaggg cgaggagctg ttcaccgggg tggtgcccat cctggtcgag ctggacggcg
     5941 acgtaaacgg ccacaagttc agcgtgaggg gcgagggcga gggcgatgcc accaacggca
     6001 agctgaccct gaagttcatc tgcaccaccg gcaagctgcc cgtgccctgg cccaccctcg
     6061 tgaccaccct gagccacggc gtgcagtgct tcgcccgcta ccccgaccac atgaagcagc
     6121 acgacttctt caagtccgcc atgcccgaag gctacgtcca ggagcgcacc atcttcttca
     6181 aggacgacgg cacctacaag acccgcgccg aggtgaagtt cgagggcgac accctagtga
     6241 accgcatcga gctgaagggc gtcgacttca aggaggacgg caacatcctg gggcacaagc
     6301 tggagtacaa cttcaacagc cacaacatct atatcatggc cgtcaagcag aagaacggca
     6361 tcaaggtgaa cttcaagatc cgccacaacg tggaggacgg cagcgtgcag ctcgccgacc
     6421 actaccagca gaacaccccc atcggcgacg gccccgtgct gctgcccgac agccactacc
     6481 tgagcaccca gtccgtgctg agcaaagacc ccaacgagaa gcgcgatcac atggtcctgc
     6541 tggagttccg caccgccgcc gggatcactc tcggcatgga cgagctgtac aaggaattcg
     6601 gtagcaagct tggtagtgga gcaactaact tttccctgct caaacaagcc ggggatgtag
     6661 aggagaaccc cggccccgcc ccccttaaga tggccaagcc tttgtctcaa gaagaatcca
     6721 ccctcattga aagagcaacg gctacaatca acagcatccc catctctgag gactacagcg
     6781 tcgccagcgc agctctctct agcgacggcc gcatcttcac tggtgtcaat gtatatcatt
     6841 ttactggggg accttgtgca gaactcgtgg tgctgggcac tgctgctgct gcggcagctg
     6901 gcaacctgac ttgtatcgtc gcgatcggaa atgagaacag gggcatcttg agcccctgcg
     6961 gacggtgccg acaggtgctt ctcgatctgc atcctgggat caaagccata gtgaaggaca
     7021 gtgatggaca gccgacggca gttgggattc gtgaattgct gccctctggt tatgtgtggg
     7081 agggctaagc ggccgctcga gtctagaggg cccgtttaaa cccgctgatc agcctcgact
     7141 gtgccttcta gttgccagcc atctgttgtt tgcccctccc ccgtgccttc cttgaccctg
     7201 gaaggtgcca ctcccactgt cctttcctaa taaaatgagg aaattgcatc gcattgtctg
     7261 agtaggtgtc attctattct ggggggtggg gtggggcagg acagcaaggg ggaggattgg
     7321 gaagtcaata gcaggcatgc tggggatgcg gtgggctcta tggcttctga ggcaggtcga
     7381 agaactattt cctggctgtt acgcgagcgc atcgcgataa gctctagagg gacagccccc
     7441 ccccaaagcc cccagggatg taattacgtc cctcccccgc tagggggcag cagcgagccg
     7501 cccggggctc cgctccggtc cggcgctccc cccgcatccc cgagccggca gcgtgcgggg
     7561 acagcccggg cacggggaag gtggcacggg atcgctttcc tctgaacgct tctcgctgct
     7621 ctttgagcct gcagacacct ggggggatac ggggaaaaag ctttaggctg aaagagagat
     7681 ttagaatgac agaatcatag aacggcctgc gtacggatgg ggctctagct ctagagcttg
     7741 atatcgaatt cctgcagccc cgctagaggg acagcccccc cccaaagccc ccagggatgt
     7801 aattacgtcc ctcccccgct agggggcagc agcgagccgc ccggggctcc gctccggtcc
     7861 ggcgctcccc ccgcatcccc gagccggcag cgtgcgggga cagcccgggc acggggaagg
     7921 tggcacggga tcgctttcct ctgaacgctt ctcgctgctc tttgagcctg cagacacctg
     7981 gggggatacg gggaaaaagc tttaggctga aagagagatt tagaatgaca gaatcataga
     8041 acggcctggg cgcgcctggt ggcgaacgat caacagacgg gagaggacta gaggatgcac
     8101 atgtgaccga gggatggaac gacgcgtaac tcacgttaag ggattttggt catgagcttg
     8161 cgccgtcccg tcaagtcagc gtaatgctct gccagtgtta caaccaatta accaattctg
     8221 attagaaaaa ctcatcgagc atcaaatgaa actgcaattt attcatatca ggattatcaa
     8281 taccatattt ttgaaaaagc cgtttctgta atgaaggaga aaactcaccg aggcagttcc
     8341 ataggatggc aagatcctgg tatcggtctg cgattccgac tcgtccaaca tcaatacaac
     8401 ctattaattt cccctcgtca aaaataaggt tatcaagtga gaaatcacca tgagtgacga
     8461 ctgaatccgg tgagaatggc aaaagtttat gcatttcttt ccagacttgt tcaacaggcc
     8521 agccattacg ctcgtcatca aaatcactcg catcaaccaa accgttattc attcgtgatt
     8581 gcgcctgagc gagacgaaat acgcgatcgc tgttaaaagg acaattacaa acaggaatcg
     8641 aatgcaaccg gcgcaggaac actgccagcg catcaacaat attttcacct gaatcaggat
     8701 attcttctaa tacctggaat gctgtttttc cggggatcgc agtggtgagt aaccatgcat
     8761 catcaggagt acggataaaa tgcttgatgg tcggaagagg cataaattcc gtcagccagt
     8821 ttagtctgac catctcatct gtaacatcat tggcaacgct acctttgcca tgtttcagaa
     8881 acaactctgg cgcatcgggc ttcccataca agcgatagat tgtcgcacct gattgcccga
     8941 cattatcgcg agcccattta tacccatata aatcagcatc catgttggaa tttaatcgcg
     9001 gcctcgacgt ttcccgttga atatggctca taacacccct tgtattactg tttatgtaag
     9061 cagacagttt tattgttcat gatgatatta ttttatcttg tgcaatgtaa catcagagat
     9121 tttgagacac gggccatgct agctccagca aaaggccagg aaccgtaaaa aggccgcgtt
     9181 gctggcgttt ttccataggc tccgcccccc tgacgagcat cacaaaaatc gacgctcaag
     9241 tcagaggtgg cgaaacccga caggactata aagataccag gcgtttcccc ctggaagctc
     9301 cctcgtgcgc tctcctgttc cgaccctgcc gcttaccgga tacctgtccg cctttctccc
     9361 ttcgggaagc gtggcgcttt ctcatagctc acgctgtagg tatctcagtt cggtgtaggt
     9421 cgttcgctcc aagctgggct gtgtgcacga accccccgtt cagcccgacc gctgcgcctt
     9481 atccggtaac tatcgtcttg agtccaaccc ggtaagacac gacttatcgc cactggcagc
     9541 agccactggt aacaggatta gcagagcgag gtatgtaggc ggtgctacag agttcttgaa
     9601 gtggtggcct aactacggct acactagaag aacagtattt ggtatctgcg ctctgctgaa
     9661 gccagttacc ttcggaaaaa gagttggtag ctcttgatcc ggcaaacaaa ccaccgctgg
     9721 tagcggtggt ttttttgttt gcaagcagca gattacgcgc agaaaaaaag gatctcaaga
     9781 agatcctttg atcttttcta cggggtctga cgctcagtgg aacgaaaact cacgttaagg
     9841 gattttggtc atgagattat caaaaaggat cttcacctag atcctttctc gagctttcgg
     9901 agtgagatgg agtggccact gtggaactgg gcctagcatc gcgataagct ctagagggac
     9961 agcccccccc caaagccccc agggatgtaa ttacgtccct cccccgctag ggggcagcag
    10021 cgagccgccc ggggctccgc tccggtccgg cgctcccccc gcatccccga gccggcagcg
    10081 tgcggggaca gcccgggcac ggggaaggtg gcacgggatc gctttcctct gaacgcttct
    10141 cgctgctctt tgagcctgca gacacctggg gggatacggg gaaaaagctt taggctgaaa
    10201 gagagattta gaatgacaga atcatagaac ggcctgcgta cggatggggc tctagctcta
    10261 gagcttgata tcgaattcct gcagccccgc tagagggaca gccccccccc aaagccccca
    10321 gggatgtaat tacgtccctc ccccgctagg gggcagcagc gagccgcccg gggctccgct
    10381 ccggtccggc gctccccccg catccccgag ccggcagcgt gcggggacag cccgggcacg
    10441 gggaaggtgg cacgggatcg ctttcctctg aacgcttctc gctgctcttt gagcctgcag
    10501 acacctgggg ggatacgggg aaaaagcttt aggctgaaag agagatttag aatgacagaa
    10561 tcatagaacg gcctgggcgc gcctggtggc gaacgatcaa cagacgggag atctactatt
    10621 gggacagcag agatccagtt ggtaat
//
