# Supplementary material for: Engineered Feedback Employing Natural Hypoxia-Responsive Factors Enhances Synthetic Hypoxia Biosensors
Source: bioRxiv preprint, doi:10.1101/2024.09.28.615614, version 1 (2024-09-30)
Supplement: Supplementary Data [file 615614_file03.zip › Supplementary Data/SupplementaryData1_PlasmidMaps/pPD770 Tet-On 3G in TUPV3.gb]

LOCUS       Exported                6896 bp ds-DNA     circular SYN 25-SEP-2024
DEFINITION  synthetic circular DNA
ACCESSION   .
VERSION     .
KEYWORDS    .
SOURCE      synthetic DNA construct
  ORGANISM  synthetic DNA construct
REFERENCE   1  (bases 1 to 6896)
  AUTHORS   LeonardLab
  TITLE     Direct Submission
  JOURNAL   Exported Thursday, Sep 26, 2024 from SnapGene 5.1.7
            https://www.snapgene.com
FEATURES             Location/Qualifiers
     source          1..6896
                     /organism="synthetic DNA construct"
                     /mol_type="other DNA"
     misc_feature    31..55
                     /label=TUPV3 Barcode
     enhancer        199..578
                     /label=CMV enhancer
                     /note="human cytomegalovirus immediate early enhancer"
     promoter        580..853
                     /label=CAG Promoter
     intron          854..1870
                     /label=chimeric intron
                     /note="chimera between introns from chicken beta-actin and 
                     rabbit beta-globin"
     CDS             2015..2761
                     /codon_start=1
                     /label=Tet-On 3G
                     /translation="MSRLDKSKVINSALELLNGVGIEGLTTRKLAQKLGVEQPTLYWHV
                     KNKRALLDALPIEMLDRHHTHSCPLEGESWQDFLRNNAKSYRCALLSHRDGAKVHLGTR
                     PTEKQYETLENQLAFLCQQGFSLENALYALSAVGHFTLGCVLEEQEHQVAKEERETPTT
                     DSMPPLLKQAIELFDRQGAEPAFLFGLELIICGLEKQLKCESGGPTDALDDFDLDMLPA
                     DALDDFDLDMLPADALDDFDLDMLPG"
     polyA_signal    2812..3036
                     /label=bGH poly(A) signal
                     /note="bovine growth hormone polyadenylation signal"
     misc_feature    3054..3078
                     /label=TUPV3 Barcode
     misc_feature    3102..3337
                     /label=cHS4
     misc_feature    3435..3676
                     /label=cHS4
     rep_origin      3805..4233
                     /direction=RIGHT
                     /label=f1 ori
                     /note="f1 bacteriophage origin of replication; arrow 
                     indicates direction of (+) strand synthesis"
     rep_origin      4303..4438
                     /label=SV40 ori
                     /note="SV40 origin of replication"
     polyA_signal    4572..4693
                     /label=SV40 poly(A) signal
                     /note="SV40 polyadenylation signal"
     rep_origin      complement(5144..5729)
                     /direction=LEFT
                     /label=ori
                     /note="high-copy-number ColE1/pMB1/pBR322/pUC origin of 
                     replication"
     CDS             complement(5900..6760)
                     /codon_start=1
                     /gene="bla"
                     /product="beta-lactamase"
                     /label=AmpR
                     /note="confers resistance to ampicillin, carbenicillin, and
                     related antibiotics"
                     /translation="MSIQHFRVALIPFFAAFCLPVFAHPETLVKVKDAEDQLGARVGYI
                     ELDLNSGKILESFRPEERFPMMSTFKVLLCGAVLSRIDAGQEQLGRRIHYSQNDLVEYS
                     PVTEKHLTDGMTVRELCSAAITMSDNTAANLLLTTIGGPKELTAFLHNMGDHVTRLDRW
                     EPELNEAIPNDERDTTMPVAMATTLRKLLTGELLTLASRQQLIDWMEADKVAGPLLRSA
                     LPAGWFIADKSGAGERGSRGIIAALGPDGKPSRIVVIYTTGSQATMDERNRQIAEIGAS
                     LIKHW"
     promoter        complement(6761..6865)
                     /gene="bla"
                     /label=AmpR promoter
ORIGIN
        1 gacggatcgg gagatcgaag acggactaaa tagtagttca gacgccgtta agcgcaagat
       61 ctggggaggt cgctgagtag tgcgcgagca aaatttaagc tacaacaagg caaggcttga
      121 ccgacaattg catgaagaat ctgcttaggg ttaggcgttt tgcgctgctt cgcgatgtac
      181 gggccagata tacgcgttga cattgattat tgactagtta ttaatagtaa tcaattacgg
      241 ggtcattagt tcatagccca tatatggagt tccgcgttac ataacttacg gtaaatggcc
      301 cgcctggctg accgcccaac gacccccgcc cattgacgtc aataatgacg tatgttccca
      361 tagtaacgcc aatagggact ttccattgac gtcaatgggt ggagtattta cggtaaactg
      421 cccacttggc agtacatcaa gtgtatcata tgccaagtac gccccctatt gacgtcaatg
      481 acggtaaatg gcccgcctgg cattatgccc agtacatgac cttatgggac tttcctactt
      541 ggcagtacat ctacgtatta gtcatcgcta ttaccatggt cgaggtgagc cccacgttct
      601 gcttcactct ccccatctcc cccccctccc cacccccaat tttgtattta tttatttttt
      661 aattattttg tgcagcgatg ggggcggggg gggggggcgc gcgccaggcg gggcggggcg
      721 gggcgagggg cggggcgggg cgaggcggag aggtgcggcg gcagccaatc agagcggcgc
      781 gctccgaaag tttcctttta tggcgaggcg gcggcggcgg cggccctata aaaagcgaag
      841 cgcgcggcgg gcgggagtcg ctgcgcgctg ccttcgcccc gtgccccgct ccgccgccgc
      901 ctcgcgccgc ccgccccggc tctgactgac cgcgttactc ccacaggtga gcgggcggga
      961 cggcccttct cctccgggct gtaattagcg cttggtttaa tgacggcttg tttcttttct
     1021 gtggctgcgt gaaagccttg aggggctccg ggagggccct ttgtgcgggg ggagcggctc
     1081 ggggggtgcg tgcgtgtgtg tgtgcgtggg gagcgccgcg tgcggctccg cgctgcccgg
     1141 cggctgtgag cgctgcgggc gcggcgcggg gctttgtgcg ctccgcagtg tgcgcgaggg
     1201 gagcgcggcc gggggcggtg ccccgcggtg cggggggggc tgcgagggga acaaaggctg
     1261 cgtgcggggt gtgtgcgtgg gggggtgagc agggggtgtg ggcgcgtcgg tcgggctgca
     1321 accccccctg cacccccctc cccgagttgc tgagcacggc ccggcttcgg gtgcggggct
     1381 ccgtacgggg cgtggcgcgg ggctcgccgt gccgggcggg gggtggcggc aggtgggggt
     1441 gccgggcggg gcggggccgc ctcgggccgg ggagggctcg ggggaggggc gcggcggccc
     1501 ccggagcgcc ggcggctgtc gaggcgcggc gagccgcagc cattgccttt tatggtaatc
     1561 gtgcgagagg gcgcagggac ttcctttgtc ccaaatctgt gcggagccga aatctgggag
     1621 gcgccgccgc accccctcta gcgggcgcgg ggcgaagcgg tgcggcgccg gcaggaagga
     1681 aatgggcggg gagggccttc gtgcgtcgcc gcgccgccgt ccccttctcc ctctccagcc
     1741 tcggggctgt ccgcgggggg acggctgcct tcggggggga cggggcaggg cggggttcgg
     1801 cttctggcgt gtgaccggcg gctctagagc ctctgctaac catgttcatg ccttcttctt
     1861 tttcctacag ctcctgggca acgtgctggt tattgtgctg tctcatcatt ttggcaaaga
     1921 attcttatct ggctaactag agaacccact gcttactggc ttatcgaaat taatacgact
     1981 cactataggg agtcccaagc tggctagcgc caccatgtct agactggaca agagcaaagt
     2041 cataaactct gctctggaat tactcaatgg agtcggtatc gaaggcctga cgacaaggaa
     2101 actcgctcaa aagctgggag ttgagcagcc taccctgtac tggcacgtga agaacaagcg
     2161 ggccctgctc gatgccctgc caatcgagat gctggacagg catcataccc actcctgccc
     2221 cctggaaggc gagtcatggc aagactttct gcggaacaac gccaagtcat accgctgtgc
     2281 tctcctctca catcgcgacg gggctaaagt gcatctcggc acccgcccaa cagagaaaca
     2341 gtacgaaacc ctggaaaatc agctcgcgtt cctgtgtcag caaggcttct ccctggagaa
     2401 cgcactgtac gctctgtccg ccgtgggcca ctttacactg ggctgcgtat tggaggaaca
     2461 ggagcatcaa gtagcaaaag aggaaagaga gacacctacc accgattcta tgcccccact
     2521 tctgaaacaa gcaattgagc tgttcgaccg gcagggagcc gaacctgcct tccttttcgg
     2581 cctggaacta atcatatgtg gcctggagaa acagctaaag tgcgaaagcg gcgggccgac
     2641 cgacgccctt gacgattttg acttagacat gctcccagcc gatgcccttg acgactttga
     2701 ccttgatatg ctgcctgctg acgctcttga cgattttgac cttgacatgc tccccgggta
     2761 agcggccgct cgagtctaga gggcccgttt aaacccgctg atcagcctcg actgtgcctt
     2821 ctagttgcca gccatctgtt gtttgcccct cccccgtgcc ttccttgacc ctggaaggtg
     2881 ccactcccac tgtcctttcc taataaaatg aggaaattgc atcgcattgt ctgagtaggt
     2941 gtcattctat tctggggggt ggggtggggc aggacagcaa gggggaggat tgggaagtca
     3001 atagcaggca tgctggggat gcggtgggct ctatggcttc tgaggcaggt cgaagagact
     3061 gcccgacaca tcttagtgag cgcatcgcga taagctctag agggacagcc cccccccaaa
     3121 gcccccaggg atgtaattac gtccctcccc cgctaggggg cagcagcgag ccgcccgggg
     3181 ctccgctccg gtccggcgct ccccccgcat ccccgagccg gcagcgtgcg gggacagccc
     3241 gggcacgggg aaggtggcac gggatcgctt tcctctgaac gcttctcgct gctctttgag
     3301 cctgcagaca cctgggggga tacggggaaa aagctttagg ctgaaagaga gatttagaat
     3361 gacagaatca tagaacggcc tgcgtacgga tggggctcta gctctagagc ttgatatcga
     3421 attcctgcag ccccgctaga gggacagccc ccccccaaag cccccaggga tgtaattacg
     3481 tccctccccc gctagggggc agcagcgagc cgcccggggc tccgctccgg tccggcgctc
     3541 cccccgcatc cccgagccgg cagcgtgcgg ggacagcccg ggcacgggga aggtggcacg
     3601 ggatcgcttt cctctgaacg cttctcgctg ctctttgagc ctgcagacac ctggggggat
     3661 acggggaaaa agctttaggc tgaaagagag atttagaatg acagaatcat agaacggcct
     3721 gggcgcgcct ggtggcgaac gatcaacaga cgggagaggt tacaagtctt cgctgacagc
     3781 gaccggactc tagggggtat ccccnnnnnn nnnnnnnnnn nnnnnnnnnn nnnnnnnnnn
     3841 nnnnnnnnnn nnnnnnnnnn nnnnnnnnnn nnnnnnnnnn nnnnnnnnnn nnnnnnnnnn
     3901 nnnnnnnnnn nnnnnnnnnn nnnnnnnncn nnnnnnnnnn nnnnnnnnnn nnnnnnnnnn
     3961 nnnnnnnnnn nnnnnnnnnn nnnnnnnnnn nnnnnnnnnn nnnnnnnnnn nnnnnnnnnn
     4021 annnnnnnnn nnnnnnnnnn nnnnnnnnnn nnnnnnnnnn nnnnnnnnnn cctttgacgt
     4081 tggagtccac gttctttaat agtggactct tgttccaaac tggaacaaca ctcaacccta
     4141 tctcggtcta ttcttttgat ttataaggga ttttgccgat ttcggcctat tggttaaaaa
     4201 atgagctgat ttaacaaaaa tttaacgcga attaattctg tggaatgtgt gtcagttagg
     4261 ctcaattagt cagcaaccat agtcccgccc ctaactccgc ccatcccgcc cctaactccg
     4321 cccagttccg cccattctcc gccccatggc tgactaattt tttttattta tgcagaggcc
     4381 gaggccgcct ctgcctctga gctattccag aagtagtgag gaggcttttt tggaggccta
     4441 ggcttttgca aaaagctccc gggagcttgt atatccattt tcggaggttg ggcttcggaa
     4501 tcgttttccg ggacgccggc tggatgatcc tccagcgcgg ggatctcatg ctggagttct
     4561 tcgcccaccc caacttgttt attgcagctt ataatggtta caaataaagc aatagcatca
     4621 caaatttcac aaataaagca tttttttcac tgcattctag ttgtggtttg tccaaactca
     4681 tcaatgtatc ttatcatgtc tgtataccgt cgacctctag ctagagcttg gcgtaatcat
     4741 ggtcatagct gtttcctgtg tgaaattgtt atccgctcac aattccacac aacatacgag
     4801 ccggaagcat aaagtgtaaa gcctggggtg cctaatgagt gagctaactc acattaattg
     4861 cgttgcgctc actgcccgct ttccagtcgg gaaacctgtc gtgccagctg cattaatgaa
     4921 tcggccaacg cgcggggaga ggcggtttgc gtattgggcg ctcttccgct tcctcgctca
     4981 ctgactcgct gcgctcggtc gttcggctgc ggcgagcggt atcagctcac tcaaaggcgg
     5041 taatacggtt atccacagaa tcaggggata acgcaggaaa gaacatgtga gcaaaaggcc
     5101 agcaaaaggc caggaaccgt aaaaaggccg cgttgctggc gtttttccat aggctccgcc
     5161 cccctgacga gcatcacaaa aatcgacgct caagtcagag gtggcgaaac ccgacaggac
     5221 tataaagata ccaggcgttt ccccctggaa gctccctcgt gcgctctcct gttccgaccc
     5281 tgccgcttac cggatacctg tccgcctttc tcccttcggg aagcgtggcg ctttctcata
     5341 gctcacgctg taggtatctc agttcggtgt aggtcgttcg ctccaagctg ggctgtgtgc
     5401 acgaaccccc cgttcagccc gaccgctgcg ccttatccgg taactatcgt cttgagtcca
     5461 acccggtaag acacgactta tcgccactgg cagcagccac tggtaacagg attagcagag
     5521 cgaggtatgt aggcggtgct acagagttct tgaagtggtg gcctaactac ggctacacta
     5581 gaagaacagt atttggtatc tgcgctctgc tgaagccagt taccttcgga aaaagagttg
     5641 gtagctcttg atccggcaaa caaaccaccg ctggtagcgg tttttttgtt tgcaagcagc
     5701 agattacgcg cagaaaaaaa ggatctcaag aagatccttt gatcttttct acggggtctg
     5761 acgctcagtg gaacgaaaac tcacgttaag ggattttggt catgagatta tcaaaaagga
     5821 tcttcaccta gatcctttta aattaaaaat gaagttttaa atcaatctaa agtatatatg
     5881 agtaaacttg gtctgacagt taccaatgct taatcagtga ggcacctatc tcagcgatct
     5941 gtctatttcg ttcatccata gttgcctgac tccccgtcgt gtagataact acgatacggg
     6001 agggcttacc atctggcccc agtgctgcaa tgataccgcg agatccacgc tcaccggctc
     6061 cagatttatc agcaataaac cagccagccg gaagggccga gcgcagaagt ggtcctgcaa
     6121 ctttatccgc ctccatccag tctattaatt gttgccggga agctagagta agtagttcgc
     6181 cagttaatag tttgcgcaac gttgttgcca ttgctacagg catcgtggtg tcacgctcgt
     6241 cgtttggtat ggcttcattc agctccggtt cccaacgatc aaggcgagtt acatgatccc
     6301 ccatgttgtg caaaaaagcg gttagctcct tcggtcctcc gatcgttgtc agaagtaagt
     6361 tggccgcagt gttatcactc atggttatgg cagcactgca taattctctt actgtcatgc
     6421 catccgtaag atgcttttct gtgactggtg agtactcaac caagtcattc tgagaatagt
     6481 gtatgcggcg accgagttgc tcttgcccgg cgtcaatacg ggataatacc gcgccacata
     6541 gcagaacttt aaaagtgctc atcattggaa aacgttcttc ggggcgaaaa ctctcaagga
     6601 tcttaccgct gttgagatcc agttcgatgt aacccactcg tgcacccaac tgatcttcag
     6661 catcttttac tttcaccagc gtttctgggt gagcaaaaac aggaaggcaa aatgccgcaa
     6721 aaaagggaat aagggcgaca cggaaatgtt gaatactcat actcttcctt tttcaatatt
     6781 attgaagcat ttatcagggt tattgtctca tgagcggata catatttgaa tgtatttaga
     6841 aaaataaaca aataggggtt ccgcgcacat ttccccgaaa agtgccacct gacgtc
//
