# Supplementary material for: Engineered Feedback Employing Natural Hypoxia-Responsive Factors Enhances Synthetic Hypoxia Biosensors
Source: bioRxiv preprint, doi:10.1101/2024.09.28.615614, version 1 (2024-09-30)
Supplement: Supplementary Data [file 615614_file03.zip › Supplementary Data/SupplementaryData1_PlasmidMaps/pPD1361 CAG Blast R in TU3.gb]

LOCUS       Exported                6548 bp ds-DNA     circular SYN 26-SEP-2024
DEFINITION  synthetic circular DNA
ACCESSION   .
VERSION     .
KEYWORDS    .
SOURCE      synthetic DNA construct
  ORGANISM  synthetic DNA construct
REFERENCE   1  (bases 1 to 6548)
  AUTHORS   Leonard Lab
  TITLE     Direct Submission
  JOURNAL   Exported Thursday, Sep 26, 2024 from SnapGene 5.1.7
            https://www.snapgene.com
FEATURES             Location/Qualifiers
     source          1..6548
                     /organism="synthetic DNA construct"
                     /mol_type="other DNA"
     misc_feature    31..55
                     /label=TUPV3 Barcode
     enhancer        199..578
                     /label=CMV enhancer
                     /note="human cytomegalovirus immediate early enhancer"
     promoter        580..853
                     /label=CAG Promoter
     intron          854..1870
                     /label=chimeric intron
                     /note="chimera between introns from chicken beta-actin and 
                     rabbit beta-globin"
     CDS             2015..2413
                     /codon_start=1
                     /gene="Aspergillus terreus BSD"
                     /product="blasticidin S deaminase"
                     /label=Blast
                     /note="confers resistance to blasticidin"
                     /translation="MAKPLSQEESTLIERATATINSIPISEDYSVASAALSSDGRIFTG
                     VNVYHFTGGPCAELVVLGTAAAAAAGNLTCIVAIGNENRGILSPCGRCRQVLLDLHPGI
                     KAIVKDSDGQPTAVGIRELLPSGYVWEG"
     polyA_signal    2464..2688
                     /label=bGH poly(A) signal
                     /note="bovine growth hormone polyadenylation signal"
     misc_feature    2706..2730
                     /label=TUPV3 Barcode
     misc_feature    2754..2989
                     /label=cHS4
     misc_feature    3087..3328
                     /label=cHS4
     misc_feature    3412..3415
                     /label=sticky
     rep_origin      3457..3885
                     /direction=RIGHT
                     /label=f1 ori
                     /note="f1 bacteriophage origin of replication; arrow 
                     indicates direction of (+) strand synthesis"
     rep_origin      3955..4090
                     /label=SV40 ori
                     /note="SV40 origin of replication"
     polyA_signal    4224..4345
                     /label=SV40 poly(A) signal
                     /note="SV40 polyadenylation signal"
     rep_origin      complement(4796..5381)
                     /direction=LEFT
                     /label=ori
                     /note="high-copy-number ColE1/pMB1/pBR322/pUC origin of 
                     replication"
     CDS             complement(5552..6412)
                     /codon_start=1
                     /gene="bla"
                     /product="beta-lactamase"
                     /label=AmpR
                     /note="confers resistance to ampicillin, carbenicillin, and
                     related antibiotics"
                     /translation="MSIQHFRVALIPFFAAFCLPVFAHPETLVKVKDAEDQLGARVGYI
                     ELDLNSGKILESFRPEERFPMMSTFKVLLCGAVLSRIDAGQEQLGRRIHYSQNDLVEYS
                     PVTEKHLTDGMTVRELCSAAITMSDNTAANLLLTTIGGPKELTAFLHNMGDHVTRLDRW
                     EPELNEAIPNDERDTTMPVAMATTLRKLLTGELLTLASRQQLIDWMEADKVAGPLLRSA
                     LPAGWFIADKSGAGERGSRGIIAALGPDGKPSRIVVIYTTGSQATMDERNRQIAEIGAS
                     LIKHW"
     promoter        complement(6413..6517)
                     /gene="bla"
                     /label=AmpR promoter
ORIGIN
        1 gacggatcgg gagatcgaag acggactaaa tagtagttca gacgccgtta agcgcaagat
       61 ctggggaggt cgctgagtag tgcgcgagca aaatttaagc tacaacaagg caaggcttga
      121 ccgacaattg catgaagaat ctgcttaggg ttaggcgttt tgcgctgctt cgcgatgtac
      181 gggccagata tacgcgttga cattgattat tgactagtta ttaatagtaa tcaattacgg
      241 ggtcattagt tcatagccca tatatggagt tccgcgttac ataacttacg gtaaatggcc
      301 cgcctggctg accgcccaac gacccccgcc cattgacgtc aataatgacg tatgttccca
      361 tagtaacgcc aatagggact ttccattgac gtcaatgggt ggagtattta cggtaaactg
      421 cccacttggc agtacatcaa gtgtatcata tgccaagtac gccccctatt gacgtcaatg
      481 acggtaaatg gcccgcctgg cattatgccc agtacatgac cttatgggac tttcctactt
      541 ggcagtacat ctacgtatta gtcatcgcta ttaccatggt cgaggtgagc cccacgttct
      601 gcttcactct ccccatctcc cccccctccc cacccccaat tttgtattta tttatttttt
      661 aattattttg tgcagcgatg ggggcggggg gggggggcgc gcgccaggcg gggcggggcg
      721 gggcgagggg cggggcgggg cgaggcggag aggtgcggcg gcagccaatc agagcggcgc
      781 gctccgaaag tttcctttta tggcgaggcg gcggcggcgg cggccctata aaaagcgaag
      841 cgcgcggcgg gcgggagtcg ctgcgcgctg ccttcgcccc gtgccccgct ccgccgccgc
      901 ctcgcgccgc ccgccccggc tctgactgac cgcgttactc ccacaggtga gcgggcggga
      961 cggcccttct cctccgggct gtaattagcg cttggtttaa tgacggcttg tttcttttct
     1021 gtggctgcgt gaaagccttg aggggctccg ggagggccct ttgtgcgggg ggagcggctc
     1081 ggggggtgcg tgcgtgtgtg tgtgcgtggg gagcgccgcg tgcggctccg cgctgcccgg
     1141 cggctgtgag cgctgcgggc gcggcgcggg gctttgtgcg ctccgcagtg tgcgcgaggg
     1201 gagcgcggcc gggggcggtg ccccgcggtg cggggggggc tgcgagggga acaaaggctg
     1261 cgtgcggggt gtgtgcgtgg gggggtgagc agggggtgtg ggcgcgtcgg tcgggctgca
     1321 accccccctg cacccccctc cccgagttgc tgagcacggc ccggcttcgg gtgcggggct
     1381 ccgtacgggg cgtggcgcgg ggctcgccgt gccgggcggg gggtggcggc aggtgggggt
     1441 gccgggcggg gcggggccgc ctcgggccgg ggagggctcg ggggaggggc gcggcggccc
     1501 ccggagcgcc ggcggctgtc gaggcgcggc gagccgcagc cattgccttt tatggtaatc
     1561 gtgcgagagg gcgcagggac ttcctttgtc ccaaatctgt gcggagccga aatctgggag
     1621 gcgccgccgc accccctcta gcgggcgcgg ggcgaagcgg tgcggcgccg gcaggaagga
     1681 aatgggcggg gagggccttc gtgcgtcgcc gcgccgccgt ccccttctcc ctctccagcc
     1741 tcggggctgt ccgcgggggg acggctgcct tcggggggga cggggcaggg cggggttcgg
     1801 cttctggcgt gtgaccggcg gctctagagc ctctgctaac catgttcatg ccttcttctt
     1861 tttcctacag ctcctgggca acgtgctggt tattgtgctg tctcatcatt ttggcaaaga
     1921 attcttatct ggctaactag agaacccact gcttactggc ttatcgaaat taatacgact
     1981 cactataggg agtcccaagc tggctagcgc caccatggcc aagcctttgt ctcaagaaga
     2041 atccaccctc attgaaagag caacggctac aatcaacagc atccccatct ctgaggacta
     2101 cagcgtcgcc agcgcagctc tctctagcga cggccgcatc ttcactggtg tcaatgtata
     2161 tcattttact gggggacctt gtgcagaact cgtggtgctg ggcactgctg ctgctgcggc
     2221 agctggcaac ctgacttgta tcgtcgcgat cggaaatgag aacaggggca tcttgagccc
     2281 ctgcggacgg tgccgacagg tgcttctcga tctgcatcct gggatcaaag ccatagtgaa
     2341 ggacagtgat ggacagccga cggcagttgg gattcgtgaa ttgctgccct ctggttatgt
     2401 gtgggagggc taagcggccg ctcgagtcta gagggcccgt ttaaacccgc tgatcagcct
     2461 cgactgtgcc ttctagttgc cagccatctg ttgtttgccc ctcccccgtg ccttccttga
     2521 ccctggaagg tgccactccc actgtccttt cctaataaaa tgaggaaatt gcatcgcatt
     2581 gtctgagtag gtgtcattct attctggggg gtggggtggg gcaggacagc aagggggagg
     2641 attgggaagt caatagcagg catgctgggg atgcggtggg ctctatggct tctgaggcag
     2701 gtcgaagaga ctgcccgaca catcttagtg agcgcatcgc gataagctct agagggacag
     2761 ccccccccca aagcccccag ggatgtaatt acgtccctcc cccgctaggg ggcagcagcg
     2821 agccgcccgg ggctccgctc cggtccggcg ctccccccgc atccccgagc cggcagcgtg
     2881 cggggacagc ccgggcacgg ggaaggtggc acgggatcgc tttcctctga acgcttctcg
     2941 ctgctctttg agcctgcaga cacctggggg gatacgggga aaaagcttta ggctgaaaga
     3001 gagatttaga atgacagaat catagaacgg cctgcgtacg gatggggctc tagctctaga
     3061 gcttgatatc gaattcctgc agccccgcta gagggacagc ccccccccaa agcccccagg
     3121 gatgtaatta cgtccctccc ccgctagggg gcagcagcga gccgcccggg gctccgctcc
     3181 ggtccggcgc tccccccgca tccccgagcc ggcagcgtgc ggggacagcc cgggcacggg
     3241 gaaggtggca cgggatcgct ttcctctgaa cgcttctcgc tgctctttga gcctgcagac
     3301 acctgggggg atacggggaa aaagctttag gctgaaagag agatttagaa tgacagaatc
     3361 atagaacggc ctgggcgcgc ctggtggcga acgatcaaca gacgggagag gttacaagtc
     3421 ttcgctgaca gcgaccggac tctagggggt atccccnnnn nnnnnnnnnn nnnnnnnnnn
     3481 nnnnnnnnnn nnnnnnnnnn nnnnnnnnnn nnnnnnnnnn nnnnnnnnnn nnnnnnnnnn
     3541 nnnnnnnnnn nnnnnnnnnn nnnnnnnnnn nnnnnnnnnn cnnnnnnnnn nnnnnnnnnn
     3601 nnnnnnnnnn nnnnnnnnnn nnnnnnnnnn nnnnnnnnnn nnnnnnnnnn nnnnnnnnnn
     3661 nnnnnnnnnn nnannnnnnn nnnnnnnnnn nnnnnnnnnn nnnnnnnnnn nnnnnnnnnn
     3721 nncctttgac gttggagtcc acgttcttta atagtggact cttgttccaa actggaacaa
     3781 cactcaaccc tatctcggtc tattcttttg atttataagg gattttgccg atttcggcct
     3841 attggttaaa aaatgagctg atttaacaaa aatttaacgc gaattaattc tgtggaatgt
     3901 gtgtcagtta ggctcaatta gtcagcaacc atagtcccgc ccctaactcc gcccatcccg
     3961 cccctaactc cgcccagttc cgcccattct ccgccccatg gctgactaat tttttttatt
     4021 tatgcagagg ccgaggccgc ctctgcctct gagctattcc agaagtagtg aggaggcttt
     4081 tttggaggcc taggcttttg caaaaagctc ccgggagctt gtatatccat tttcggaggt
     4141 tgggcttcgg aatcgttttc cgggacgccg gctggatgat cctccagcgc ggggatctca
     4201 tgctggagtt cttcgcccac cccaacttgt ttattgcagc ttataatggt tacaaataaa
     4261 gcaatagcat cacaaatttc acaaataaag catttttttc actgcattct agttgtggtt
     4321 tgtccaaact catcaatgta tcttatcatg tctgtatacc gtcgacctct agctagagct
     4381 tggcgtaatc atggtcatag ctgtttcctg tgtgaaattg ttatccgctc acaattccac
     4441 acaacatacg agccggaagc ataaagtgta aagcctgggg tgcctaatga gtgagctaac
     4501 tcacattaat tgcgttgcgc tcactgcccg ctttccagtc gggaaacctg tcgtgccagc
     4561 tgcattaatg aatcggccaa cgcgcgggga gaggcggttt gcgtattggg cgctcttccg
     4621 cttcctcgct cactgactcg ctgcgctcgg tcgttcggct gcggcgagcg gtatcagctc
     4681 actcaaaggc ggtaatacgg ttatccacag aatcagggga taacgcagga aagaacatgt
     4741 gagcaaaagg ccagcaaaag gccaggaacc gtaaaaaggc cgcgttgctg gcgtttttcc
     4801 ataggctccg cccccctgac gagcatcaca aaaatcgacg ctcaagtcag aggtggcgaa
     4861 acccgacagg actataaaga taccaggcgt ttccccctgg aagctccctc gtgcgctctc
     4921 ctgttccgac cctgccgctt accggatacc tgtccgcctt tctcccttcg ggaagcgtgg
     4981 cgctttctca tagctcacgc tgtaggtatc tcagttcggt gtaggtcgtt cgctccaagc
     5041 tgggctgtgt gcacgaaccc cccgttcagc ccgaccgctg cgccttatcc ggtaactatc
     5101 gtcttgagtc caacccggta agacacgact tatcgccact ggcagcagcc actggtaaca
     5161 ggattagcag agcgaggtat gtaggcggtg ctacagagtt cttgaagtgg tggcctaact
     5221 acggctacac tagaagaaca gtatttggta tctgcgctct gctgaagcca gttaccttcg
     5281 gaaaaagagt tggtagctct tgatccggca aacaaaccac cgctggtagc ggtttttttg
     5341 tttgcaagca gcagattacg cgcagaaaaa aaggatctca agaagatcct ttgatctttt
     5401 ctacggggtc tgacgctcag tggaacgaaa actcacgtta agggattttg gtcatgagat
     5461 tatcaaaaag gatcttcacc tagatccttt taaattaaaa atgaagtttt aaatcaatct
     5521 aaagtatata tgagtaaact tggtctgaca gttaccaatg cttaatcagt gaggcaccta
     5581 tctcagcgat ctgtctattt cgttcatcca tagttgcctg actccccgtc gtgtagataa
     5641 ctacgatacg ggagggctta ccatctggcc ccagtgctgc aatgataccg cgagatccac
     5701 gctcaccggc tccagattta tcagcaataa accagccagc cggaagggcc gagcgcagaa
     5761 gtggtcctgc aactttatcc gcctccatcc agtctattaa ttgttgccgg gaagctagag
     5821 taagtagttc gccagttaat agtttgcgca acgttgttgc cattgctaca ggcatcgtgg
     5881 tgtcacgctc gtcgtttggt atggcttcat tcagctccgg ttcccaacga tcaaggcgag
     5941 ttacatgatc ccccatgttg tgcaaaaaag cggttagctc cttcggtcct ccgatcgttg
     6001 tcagaagtaa gttggccgca gtgttatcac tcatggttat ggcagcactg cataattctc
     6061 ttactgtcat gccatccgta agatgctttt ctgtgactgg tgagtactca accaagtcat
     6121 tctgagaata gtgtatgcgg cgaccgagtt gctcttgccc ggcgtcaata cgggataata
     6181 ccgcgccaca tagcagaact ttaaaagtgc tcatcattgg aaaacgttct tcggggcgaa
     6241 aactctcaag gatcttaccg ctgttgagat ccagttcgat gtaacccact cgtgcaccca
     6301 actgatcttc agcatctttt actttcacca gcgtttctgg gtgagcaaaa acaggaaggc
     6361 aaaatgccgc aaaaaaggga ataagggcga cacggaaatg ttgaatactc atactcttcc
     6421 tttttcaata ttattgaagc atttatcagg gttattgtct catgagcgga tacatatttg
     6481 aatgtattta gaaaaataaa caaatagggg ttccgcgcac atttccccga aaagtgccac
     6541 ctgacgtc
//
