# Supplementary material for: Engineered Feedback Employing Natural Hypoxia-Responsive Factors Enhances Synthetic Hypoxia Biosensors
Source: bioRxiv preprint, doi:10.1101/2024.09.28.615614, version 1 (2024-09-30)
Supplement: Supplementary Data [file 615614_file03.zip › Supplementary Data/SupplementaryData1_PlasmidMaps/pMO18 Integration Test Vector.gb]

LOCUS       Exported               15187 bp ds-DNA     circular SYN 25-SEP-2024
DEFINITION  synthetic circular DNA
ACCESSION   .
VERSION     .
KEYWORDS    .
SOURCE      synthetic DNA construct
  ORGANISM  synthetic DNA construct
REFERENCE   1  (bases 1 to 15187)
  AUTHORS   SnapGene License
  TITLE     Direct Submission
  JOURNAL   Exported Thursday, Sep 26, 2024 from SnapGene 5.1.7
            https://www.snapgene.com
FEATURES             Location/Qualifiers
     source          1..15187
                     /organism="synthetic DNA construct"
                     /mol_type="other DNA"
     misc_feature    340..575
                     /label=cHS4
     misc_feature    673..914
                     /label=cHS4
     misc_feature    1031..1068
                     /label=attB BxB1
                     /note="/ApEinfo_fwdcolor=#00ffff
                     /ApEinfo_graphicformat=arrow_data {{0 1 2 0 0 -1} {} 0}
                     width 5 offset 0
                     /ApEinfo_revcolor=green"
     CDS             1079..1675
                     /codon_start=1
                     /gene="pac from Streptomyces alboniger"
                     /product="puromycin N-acetyltransferase"
                     /label=PuroR
                     /note="confers resistance to puromycin"
                     /translation="MTEYKPTVRLATRDDVPRAVRTLAAAFADYPATRHTVDPDRHIER
                     VTELQELFLTRVGLDIGKVWVADDGAAVAVWTTPESVEAGAVFAEIGPRMAELSGSRLA
                     AQQQMEGLLAPHRPKEPAWFLATVGVSPDHQGKGLGSAVVLPGVEAAERAGVPAFLETS
                     APRNLPFYERLGFTVTADVEVPEGPRTWCMTRKPGA"
     CDS             1676..1732
                     /codon_start=1
                     /product="2A peptide from porcine teschovirus-1 
                     polyprotein"
                     /label=P2A
                     /note="Eukaryotic ribosomes fail to insert a peptide bond 
                     between the Gly and Pro residues, yielding separate 
                     polypeptides."
                     /translation="ATNFSLLKQAGDVEENPGP"
     CDS             1733..2410
                     /codon_start=1
                     /product="noncytotoxic tetrameric variant of DsRed 
                     fluorescent protein (Strack et al., 2008)"
                     /label=DsRed-Express2
                     /note="mammalian codon-optimized"
                     /translation="MDSTENVIKPFMRFKVHMEGSVNGHEFEIEGEGEGKPYEGTQTAK
                     LQVTKGGPLPFAWDILSPQFQYGSKVYVKHPADIPDYKKLSFPEGFKWERVMNFEDGGV
                     VTVTQDSSLQDGTFIYHVKFIGVNFPSDGPVMQKKTLGWEPSTERLYPRDGVLKGEIHK
                     ALKLKGGGHYLVEFKSIYMAKKPVKLPGYYYVDSKLDITSHNEDYTVVEQYERAEARHH
                     LFQ"
     misc_feature    2451..2966
                     /label=rb glob PA terminator
                     /note="/ApEinfo_fwdcolor=#ff80c0
                     /ApEinfo_graphicformat=arrow_data {{0 1 2 0 0 -1} {} 0}
                     width 5 offset 0
                     /ApEinfo_revcolor=green"
     misc_feature    2998..3233
                     /label=cHS4
     misc_feature    3331..3572
                     /label=cHS4
     misc_feature    3661..3685
                     /label=TUPV1 Barcode
     promoter        3712..4061
                     /label=TRE3GV promoter
                     /note="3rd-generation Tet-responsive promoter that can be 
                     activated by binding of Tet-On(R) 3G, optimized for 
                     retroviral and lentiviral vectors"
     protein_bind    3720..3738
                     /gene="tetO"
                     /label=tet operator
                     /bound_moiety="tetracycline repressor TetR"
                     /note="bacterial operator O2 for the tetR and tetA genes"
     protein_bind    3756..3774
                     /gene="tetO"
                     /label=tet operator
                     /bound_moiety="tetracycline repressor TetR"
                     /note="bacterial operator O2 for the tetR and tetA genes"
     protein_bind    3792..3810
                     /gene="tetO"
                     /label=tet operator
                     /bound_moiety="tetracycline repressor TetR"
                     /note="bacterial operator O2 for the tetR and tetA genes"
     protein_bind    3828..3846
                     /gene="tetO"
                     /label=tet operator
                     /bound_moiety="tetracycline repressor TetR"
                     /note="bacterial operator O2 for the tetR and tetA genes"
     protein_bind    3864..3882
                     /gene="tetO"
                     /label=tet operator
                     /bound_moiety="tetracycline repressor TetR"
                     /note="bacterial operator O2 for the tetR and tetA genes"
     protein_bind    3900..3918
                     /gene="tetO"
                     /label=tet operator
                     /bound_moiety="tetracycline repressor TetR"
                     /note="bacterial operator O2 for the tetR and tetA genes"
     protein_bind    3936..3954
                     /gene="tetO"
                     /label=tet operator
                     /bound_moiety="tetracycline repressor TetR"
                     /note="bacterial operator O2 for the tetR and tetA genes"
     regulatory      4144..4153
                     /regulatory_class="other"
                     /label=Kozak sequence
                     /note="vertebrate consensus sequence for strong initiation 
                     of translation (Kozak, 1987)"
     CDS             4150..4863
                     /codon_start=1
                     /product="enhanced monomeric blue fluorescent protein 
                     (Subach et al., 2011)"
                     /label=mTagBFP2
                     /note="mammalian codon-optimized"
                     /translation="GEGGGPPXXPGPXPPXPPGPXPPXPPPPXPPXPPPPXPPXPPPPX
                     GPXPPGPXPPXPPGPXPPXPPPPXPPXPPPPXPPXPPPPXPPXPPPPXPPXPPGPXPPX
                     PPPPXPPXPPPPXPPXPPGPXPPXPPPPXPPXPPPPXPPXPPPPXPPXPPGPXGPXPPG
                     PXPPXPPGPXPPXPPPPXPPXPPPPXPPXPPPXXPPXPPPPXGPXPPGPXPPXPPPPXP
                     PXPPPPXPPXPPPPXG"
     polyA_signal    4914..5138
                     /label=bGH poly(A) signal
                     /note="bovine growth hormone polyadenylation signal"
     misc_feature    5156..5180
                     /label=TUPV1 Barcode
     misc_feature    5204..5439
                     /label=cHS4
     misc_feature    5537..5778
                     /label=cHS4
     misc_feature    5868..5892
                     /label=TUPV2 Barcode
     misc_feature    6035..7436
                     /label=pEF1 alpha
     regulatory      7470..7479
                     /regulatory_class="other"
                     /label=Kozak sequence
                     /note="vertebrate consensus sequence for strong initiation 
                     of translation (Kozak, 1987)"
     CDS             7476..8420
                     /codon_start=1
                     /product="bright monomeric near-infrared fluorescent 
                     protein engineered from a bacterial phytochrome, with an 
                     emission maximum of 670 nm (Shcherbakova et al., 2016)"
                     /label=miRFP670
                     /label=ORF frame 1
                     /translation="EXGGGPPXGGGGGGGGGGPPXXPXXPGGGGGGGAPGGGGGGGGGG
                     GGGGGGGGGGGGGGGGGGGGGGGGGGGGGGGPPPXPGGGPPPXPQGGGPPXPGGGGGGG
                     GGGGGGGGGGGGGGGGGGGGGGGGGGGGGGGGGGGGGGGGGGGGGPXXPPXGGGGGXGG
                     GGGGGGGGGGGGGGGGGGGGGGGGGGGGGGGGGGGGGGGGGGGGGGGGGGGGGGGGGGG
                     GGGGGGGGGGGGGGGGGGGGGGGGGGGGGGGGGVPPPPCXPPXGPXPXPXXPPEPGXAP
                     XPVPPPXPVXXPXXPXEPPXPPPPXPPPPPPPPP"
     CDS             8423..8429
                     /codon_start=1
                     /product="enhanced blue variant of GFP (Ai et al., 2007)"
                     /label=EBFP2
                     /note="mammalian codon-optimized"
                     /translation="YK"
     CDS             8448..8456
                     /codon_start=1
                     /label=GSG
                     /translation="GSG"
     CDS             8457..8513
                     /codon_start=1
                     /product="2A peptide from porcine teschovirus-1 
                     polyprotein"
                     /label=P2A
                     /note="Eukaryotic ribosomes fail to insert a peptide bond 
                     between the Gly and Pro residues, yielding separate 
                     polypeptides."
                     /translation="ATNFSLLKQAGDVEENPGP"
     CDS             8526..8924
                     /codon_start=1
                     /gene="Aspergillus terreus BSD"
                     /product="blasticidin S deaminase"
                     /label=Blast
                     /note="confers resistance to blasticidin"
                     /translation="MAKPLSQEESTLIERATATINSIPISEDYSVASAALSSDGRIFTG
                     VNVYHFTGGPCAELVVLGTAAAAAAGNLTCIVAIGNENRGILSPCGRCRQVLLDLHPGI
                     KAIVKDSDGQPTAVGIRELLPSGYVWEG"
     polyA_signal    8975..9199
                     /label=bGH poly(A) signal
                     /note="bovine growth hormone polyadenylation signal"
     misc_feature    9217..9241
                     /label=TUPV2 Barcode
     misc_feature    9265..9500
                     /label=cHS4
     misc_feature    9598..9839
                     /label=cHS4
     misc_feature    9929..9953
                     /label=TUPV3 Barcode
     enhancer        10097..10476
                     /label=CMV enhancer
                     /note="human cytomegalovirus immediate early enhancer"
     promoter        10478..10751
                     /label=CAG Promoter
     intron          10752..11768
                     /label=chimeric intron
                     /note="chimera between introns from chicken beta-actin and 
                     rabbit beta-globin"
     CDS             11913..12659
                     /codon_start=1
                     /label=Tet-On 3G
                     /translation="MSRLDKSKVINSALELLNGVGIEGLTTRKLAQKLGVEQPTLYWHV
                     KNKRALLDALPIEMLDRHHTHSCPLEGESWQDFLRNNAKSYRCALLSHRDGAKVHLGTR
                     PTEKQYETLENQLAFLCQQGFSLENALYALSAVGHFTLGCVLEEQEHQVAKEERETPTT
                     DSMPPLLKQAIELFDRQGAEPAFLFGLELIICGLEKQLKCESGGPTDALDDFDLDMLPA
                     DALDDFDLDMLPADALDDFDLDMLPG"
     polyA_signal    12710..12934
                     /label=bGH poly(A) signal
                     /note="bovine growth hormone polyadenylation signal"
     misc_feature    12952..12976
                     /label=TUPV3 Barcode
     misc_feature    13000..13235
                     /label=cHS4
     misc_feature    13333..13574
                     /label=cHS4
     CDS             complement(13796..14602)
                     /label=KanR
                     /note="/ApEinfo_fwdcolor=yellow
                     /ApEinfo_graphicformat=arrow_data {{0 1 2 0 0 -1} {} 0}
                     width 5 offset 0
                     /ApEinfo_revcolor=yellow"
     rep_origin      join(14743..15187,1..238)
                     /label=ColE1 origin
                     /note="/ApEinfo_fwdcolor=gray50
                     /ApEinfo_graphicformat=arrow_data {{0 1 2 0 0 -1} {} 0}
                     width 5 offset 0
                     /ApEinfo_revcolor=gray50"
     rep_origin      complement(join(14761..15187,1..162))
                     /direction=LEFT
                     /label=ori
                     /note="high-copy-number ColE1/pMB1/pBR322/pUC origin of 
                     replication"
ORIGIN
        1 ggctacacta gaagaacagt atttggtatc tgcgctctgc tgaagccagt taccttcgga
       61 aaaagagttg gtagctcttg atccggcaaa caaaccaccg ctggtagcgg tggttttttt
      121 gtttgcaagc agcagattac gcgcagaaaa aaaggatctc aagaagatcc tttgatcttt
      181 tctacggggt ctgacgctca gtggaacgaa aactcacgtt aagggatttt ggtcatgaga
      241 ttatcaaaaa ggatcttcac ctagatcctt tctcgagctt tcggagtgag atggagtggc
      301 cactgtggaa ctgggcctag catcgcgata agctctagag ggacagcccc cccccaaagc
      361 ccccagggat gtaattacgt ccctcccccg ctagggggca gcagcgagcc gcccggggct
      421 ccgctccggt ccggcgctcc ccccgcatcc ccgagccggc agcgtgcggg gacagcccgg
      481 gcacggggaa ggtggcacgg gatcgctttc ctctgaacgc ttctcgctgc tctttgagcc
      541 tgcagacacc tggggggata cggggaaaaa gctttaggct gaaagagaga tttagaatga
      601 cagaatcata gaacggcctg cgtacggatg gggctctagc tctagagctt gatatcgaat
      661 tcctgcagcc ccgctagagg gacagccccc ccccaaagcc cccagggatg taattacgtc
      721 cctcccccgc tagggggcag cagcgagccg cccggggctc cgctccggtc cggcgctccc
      781 cccgcatccc cgagccggca gcgtgcgggg acagcccggg cacggggaag gtggcacggg
      841 atcgctttcc tctgaacgct tctcgctgct ctttgagcct gcagacacct ggggggatac
      901 ggggaaaaag ctttaggctg aaagagagat ttagaatgac agaatcatag aacggcctgg
      961 gcgcgcctgg tggcgaacga tcaacagacg ggagatctac tattgggaca gcagagatcc
     1021 agttggtaat ggcttgtcga cgacggcggt ctccgtcgtc aggatcatag gtgccaccat
     1081 gaccgagtac aagcccacgg tgcgcctcgc cacccgcgac gacgtccccc gggccgtacg
     1141 caccctcgcc gccgcgttcg ccgactaccc cgccacgcgc cacaccgtcg acccggaccg
     1201 ccacatcgag cgggtcaccg agctgcaaga actcttcctc acgcgcgtcg ggctcgacat
     1261 cggcaaggtg tgggtcgcgg acgacggcgc cgcggtggcg gtctggacca cgccggagag
     1321 cgtcgaagcg ggggcggtgt tcgccgagat cggcccgcgc atggccgagt tgagcggttc
     1381 ccggctggcc gcgcagcaac agatggaagg cctcctggcg ccgcaccggc ccaaggagcc
     1441 cgcgtggttc ctggccaccg tcggcgtctc gcccgaccac cagggcaagg gtctgggcag
     1501 cgccgtcgtg ctccccggag tggaggcggc cgagcgcgcc ggggtgcccg ccttcctgga
     1561 gacatccgcg ccccgcaacc tccccttcta cgagcggctc ggcttcaccg tcaccgccga
     1621 cgtcgaggtg cccgaaggac cgcgcacctg gtgcatgacc cgcaagcccg gagctgccac
     1681 gaacttcagc ctgctgaagc aggctggaga cgtggaggag aaccctggac ccatggatag
     1741 cactgagaac gtcatcaagc ccttcatgcg cttcaaggtg cacatggagg gctccgtgaa
     1801 cggccacgag ttcgagatcg agggcgaggg cgagggcaag ccctacgagg gcacccagac
     1861 cgccaagctc caggtgacca agggcggccc cctgcccttc gcctgggaca tcctgtcccc
     1921 ccagttccag tacggctcca aggtgtacgt gaagcacccc gccgacatcc ccgactacaa
     1981 gaagctgtcc ttccccgagg gcttcaagtg ggagcgcgtg atgaacttcg aggacggcgg
     2041 cgtggtgacc gtgacccagg actcctccct ccaggacggc accttcatct accacgtgaa
     2101 gttcatcggc gtgaacttcc cctccgacgg ccccgtaatg cagaagaaaa ctctgggctg
     2161 ggagccctcc accgagcgcc tgtacccccg cgacggcgtg ctgaagggcg agatccacaa
     2221 ggcgctgaag ctgaagggcg gcggccacta cctggtggag ttcaagtcaa tctacatggc
     2281 caagaagccc gtgaagctgc ccggctacta ctacgtggac tccaagctgg acatcacctc
     2341 ccacaacgag gactacaccg tggtggagca gtacgagcgc gccgaggccc gccaccacct
     2401 gttccagtag gcttccactg gattgtacaa ttaccaactg aattcactcc tcaggtgcag
     2461 gctgcctatc agaaggtggt ggctggtgtg gccaatgccc tggctcacaa ataccactga
     2521 gatctttttc cctctgccaa aaattatggg gacatcatga agccccttga gcatctgact
     2581 tctggctaat aaaggaaatt tattttcatt gcaatagtgt gttggaattt tttgtgtctc
     2641 tcactcggaa ggacatatgg gagggcaaat catttaaaac atcagaatga gtatttggtt
     2701 tagagtttgg caacatatgc ccatatgctg gctgccatga acaaaggttg gctataaaga
     2761 ggtcatcagt atatgaaaca gccccctgct gtccattcct tattccatag aaaagccttg
     2821 acttgaggtt agattttttt tatattttgt tttgtgttat ttttttcttt aacatcccta
     2881 aaattttcct tacatgtttt actagccaga tttttcctcc tctcctgact actcccagtc
     2941 atagctgtcc ctcttctctt atggagatcc gggcctagca tcgcgataag ctctagaggg
     3001 acagcccccc cccaaagccc ccagggatgt aattacgtcc ctcccccgct agggggcagc
     3061 agcgagccgc ccggggctcc gctccggtcc ggcgctcccc ccgcatcccc gagccggcag
     3121 cgtgcgggga cagcccgggc acggggaagg tggcacggga tcgctttcct ctgaacgctt
     3181 ctcgctgctc tttgagcctg cagacacctg gggggatacg gggaaaaagc tttaggctga
     3241 aagagagatt tagaatgaca gaatcataga acggcctgcg tacggatggg gctctagctc
     3301 tagagcttga tatcgaattc ctgcagcccc gctagaggga cagccccccc ccaaagcccc
     3361 cagggatgta attacgtccc tcccccgcta gggggcagca gcgagccgcc cggggctccg
     3421 ctccggtccg gcgctccccc cgcatccccg agccggcagc gtgcggggac agcccgggca
     3481 cggggaaggt ggcacgggat cgctttcctc tgaacgcttc tcgctgctct ttgagcctgc
     3541 agacacctgg ggggatacgg ggaaaaagct ttaggctgaa agagagattt agaatgacag
     3601 aatcatagaa cggcctgggc gcgcctggtg gcgaacgatc aacagacggg agattgccaa
     3661 ggtcttgaca aacgagtgct agtacaagat caggcccttt catcttcact cgagtttact
     3721 ccctatcagt gatagagaac gtatgaagag tttactccct atcagtgata gagaacgtat
     3781 gcagacttta ctccctatca gtgatagaga acgtataagg agtttactcc ctatcagtga
     3841 tagagaacgt atgaccagtt tactccctat cagtgataga gaacgtatct acagtttact
     3901 ccctatcagt gatagagaac gtatatccag tttactccct atcagtgata gagaacgtat
     3961 gtcgaggtag gcgtgtacgg tgggcgccta taaaagcaga gctcgtttag tgaaccgtca
     4021 gatcgcctgg agcaattcca caacactttt gtcttatact tctctggcta actagagaac
     4081 ccactgctta ctggcttatc gaaattaata cgactcacta tagggagtcc caagctggct
     4141 agcgccacca tggtttccaa gggcgaagaa ctgatcaaag aaaacatgca catgaagctc
     4201 tacatggaag gcaccgtgga caaccaccac ttcaagtgta ccagcgaagg cgagggcaag
     4261 ccttacgagg gcacccagac catgagaatc aaggtggtgg aaggcggccc tctgcctttc
     4321 gcctttgata tcctggccac cagctttctg tacggcagca agaccttcat caatcacacc
     4381 cagggcatcc ccgatttctt caagcagagc ttccccgagg gcttcacctg ggagagagtg
     4441 accacatacg aggatggcgg cgtgctgaca gccacacagg atacaagcct ccaggacggc
     4501 tgcctgatct acaacgtgaa gatccggggc gtgaacttca ccagcaacgg ccccgtgatg
     4561 cagaagaaaa cccttggctg ggaagccttc accgagacac tgtatcctgc cgatggcggc
     4621 ctggaaggca gaaacgatat ggccctgaag ctcgtcggcg gctctcacct gattgccaat
     4681 gccaagacca cctacagaag caagaagccc gccaagaacc tgaagatgcc cggcgtgtac
     4741 tacgtggact accggctgga aagaatcaaa gaggccaaca acgagacata cgtggaacag
     4801 cacgaggtgg ccgtggccag atactgtgat ctgccttcta agctgggcca caagctgaac
     4861 tgagcggccg ctcgagtcta gagggcccgt ttaaacccgc tgatcagcct cgactgtgcc
     4921 ttctagttgc cagccatctg ttgtttgccc ctcccccgtg ccttccttga ccctggaagg
     4981 tgccactccc actgtccttt cctaataaaa tgaggaaatt gcatcgcatt gtctgagtag
     5041 gtgtcattct attctggggg gtggggtggg gcaggacagc aagggggagg attgggaagt
     5101 caatagcagg catgctgggg atgcggtggg ctctatggct tctgaggcag gtcgagggta
     5161 catgcgcctt actccttgtg agcgcatcgc gataagctct agagggacag ccccccccca
     5221 aagcccccag ggatgtaatt acgtccctcc cccgctaggg ggcagcagcg agccgcccgg
     5281 ggctccgctc cggtccggcg ctccccccgc atccccgagc cggcagcgtg cggggacagc
     5341 ccgggcacgg ggaaggtggc acgggatcgc tttcctctga acgcttctcg ctgctctttg
     5401 agcctgcaga cacctggggg gatacgggga aaaagcttta ggctgaaaga gagatttaga
     5461 atgacagaat catagaacgg cctgcgtacg gatggggctc tagctctaga gcttgatatc
     5521 gaattcctgc agccccgcta gagggacagc ccccccccaa agcccccagg gatgtaatta
     5581 cgtccctccc ccgctagggg gcagcagcga gccgcccggg gctccgctcc ggtccggcgc
     5641 tccccccgca tccccgagcc ggcagcgtgc ggggacagcc cgggcacggg gaaggtggca
     5701 cgggatcgct ttcctctgaa cgcttctcgc tgctctttga gcctgcagac acctgggggg
     5761 atacggggaa aaagctttag gctgaaagag agatttagaa tgacagaatc atagaacggc
     5821 ctgggcgcgc ctggtggcga acgatcaaca gacgggagag ggcaaaaccg atgttgacgg
     5881 actaatcctg acaagatctg gggaggtcgc tgagtagtgc gcgagcaaaa tttaagctac
     5941 aacaaggcaa ggcttgaccg acaattgcat gaagaatctg cttagggtta ggcgttttgc
     6001 gctgcttcgc gatgtacggg ccagatatac gcgtgagtaa ttcatacaaa aggactcgcc
     6061 cctgccttgg ggaatcccag ggaccgtcgt taaactccca ctaacgtaga acccagagat
     6121 cgctgcgttc ccgccccctc acccgcccgc tctcgtcatc actgaggtgg agaagagcat
     6181 gcgtgaggct ccggtgcccg tcagtgggca gagcgcacat cgcccacagt ccccgagaag
     6241 ttggggggag gggtcggcaa ttgaaccggt gcctagagaa ggtggcgcgg ggtaaactgg
     6301 gaaagtgatg tcgtgtactg gctccgcctt tttcccgagg gtgggggaga accgtatata
     6361 agtgcagtag tcgccgtgaa cgttcttttt cgcaacgggt ttgccgccag aacacaggta
     6421 agtgccgtgt gtggttcccg cgggcctggc ctctttacgg gttatggccc ttgcgtgcct
     6481 tgaattactt ccacgcccct ggctgcagta cgtgattctt gatcccgagc ttcgggttgg
     6541 aagtgggtgg gagagttcga ggccttgcgc ttaaggagcc ccttcgcctc gtgcttgagt
     6601 tgaggcctgg cttgggcgct ggggccgccg cgtgcgaatc tggtggcacc ttcgcgcctg
     6661 tctcgctgct ttcgataagt ctctagccat ttaaaatttt tgatgacctg ctgcgacgct
     6721 ttttttctgg caagatagtc ttgtaaatgc gggccaagat ctgcacactg gtatttcggt
     6781 ttttggggcc gcgggcggcg acggggcccg tgcgtcccag cgcacatgtt cggcgaggcg
     6841 gggcctgcga gcgcggccac cgagaatcgg acgggggtag tctcaagctg gccggcctgc
     6901 tctggtgcct ggcctcgcgc cgccgtgtat cgccccgccc tgggcggcaa ggctggcccg
     6961 gtcggcacca gttgcgtgag cggaaagatg gccgcttccc ggccctgctg cagggagctc
     7021 aaaatggagg acgcggcgct cgggagagcg ggcgggtgag tcacccacac aaaggaaaag
     7081 ggcctttccg tcctcagccg tcgcttcatg tgactccacg gagtaccggg cgccgtccag
     7141 gcacctcgat tagttctcga gcttttggag tacgtcgtct ttaggttggg gggaggggtt
     7201 ttatgcgatg gagtttcccc acactgagtg ggtggagact gaagttaggc cagcttggca
     7261 cttgatgtaa ttctccttgg aatttgccct ttttgagttt ggatcttggt tcattctcaa
     7321 gcctcagaca gtggttcaaa gtttttttct tccatttcag gtgtcgtgag agctcgttta
     7381 gtgaaccgtc agatcgcctg gagacgccat ccacgctgtt ttgacctcca tagaagagaa
     7441 cgggaccgat ccaaattctc gaggctagcg ccaccatggt tgccggccac gcttctggat
     7501 ctccagcctt tggaacagcc agccacagca actgcgagca cgaggaaatt cacctggccg
     7561 gctctattca gcctcatggc gctctgctgg tggtgtccga acacgaccac agagtgattc
     7621 aggcctctgc caatgccgcc gagttcctga atctgggctc tgtgctggga gtgcctctgg
     7681 ccgaaattga cggcgacctg ctgatcaaga tcctgcctca tctggaccct accgccgagg
     7741 gaatgcctgt ggccgtcaga tgcagaatcg gcaaccccag caccgagtat tgcggcctga
     7801 tgcacagacc tccagaaggc ggactgatca tcgagctgga aagagctggc cccagcatcg
     7861 acctgtctgg aacacttgct cccgctctgg aacggatcag aacagccgga tctctgagag
     7921 ccctgtgcga cgataccgtg ctgctgttcc agcagtgtac cggctacgat agagtgatgg
     7981 tgtatcgctt cgacgagcaa ggccacggcc tggtgtttag cgaatgtcac gtgcccggcc
     8041 tggaaagcta cttcggcaac agatacccca gcagcaccgt gcctcagatg gccagacagc
     8101 tgtatgtgcg gcagcgcgtt agagtgctgg tggacgtgac ataccagcct gtgccactgg
     8161 aacccagact gagccctctg acaggccgcg atctggatat gagcggctgt ttcctgcgga
     8221 gcatgagccc atgccacctc cagtttctga aggacatggg cgtcagagcc acactggccg
     8281 tgtctcttgt tgttggcgga aagctgtggg gcctcgtcgt gtgtcaccac tacctgcctc
     8341 ggttcatcag attcgagctg cgggccatct gcaagagact ggccgagaga atcgccacca
     8401 gaatcacagc cctggaatcc ctgtacaagg aattcggtag caagcttggt agtggagcaa
     8461 ctaacttttc cctgctcaaa caagccgggg atgtagagga gaaccccggc cccgcccccc
     8521 ttaagatggc caagcctttg tctcaagaag aatccaccct cattgaaaga gcaacggcta
     8581 caatcaacag catccccatc tctgaggact acagcgtcgc cagcgcagct ctctctagcg
     8641 acggccgcat cttcactggt gtcaatgtat atcattttac tgggggacct tgtgcagaac
     8701 tcgtggtgct gggcactgct gctgctgcgg cagctggcaa cctgacttgt atcgtcgcga
     8761 tcggaaatga gaacaggggc atcttgagcc cctgcggacg gtgccgacag gtgcttctcg
     8821 atctgcatcc tgggatcaaa gccatagtga aggacagtga tggacagccg acggcagttg
     8881 ggattcgtga attgctgccc tctggttatg tgtgggaggg ctaagcggcc gctcgagtct
     8941 agagggcccg tttaaacccg ctgatcagcc tcgactgtgc cttctagttg ccagccatct
     9001 gttgtttgcc cctcccccgt gccttccttg accctggaag gtgccactcc cactgtcctt
     9061 tcctaataaa atgaggaaat tgcatcgcat tgtctgagta ggtgtcattc tattctgggg
     9121 ggtggggtgg ggcaggacag caagggggag gattgggaag tcaatagcag gcatgctggg
     9181 gatgcggtgg gctctatggc ttctgaggca ggtcgaagaa ctatttcctg gctgttacgc
     9241 gagcgcatcg cgataagctc tagagggaca gccccccccc aaagccccca gggatgtaat
     9301 tacgtccctc ccccgctagg gggcagcagc gagccgcccg gggctccgct ccggtccggc
     9361 gctccccccg catccccgag ccggcagcgt gcggggacag cccgggcacg gggaaggtgg
     9421 cacgggatcg ctttcctctg aacgcttctc gctgctcttt gagcctgcag acacctgggg
     9481 ggatacgggg aaaaagcttt aggctgaaag agagatttag aatgacagaa tcatagaacg
     9541 gcctgcgtac ggatggggct ctagctctag agcttgatat cgaattcctg cagccccgct
     9601 agagggacag ccccccccca aagcccccag ggatgtaatt acgtccctcc cccgctaggg
     9661 ggcagcagcg agccgcccgg ggctccgctc cggtccggcg ctccccccgc atccccgagc
     9721 cggcagcgtg cggggacagc ccgggcacgg ggaaggtggc acgggatcgc tttcctctga
     9781 acgcttctcg ctgctctttg agcctgcaga cacctggggg gatacgggga aaaagcttta
     9841 ggctgaaaga gagatttaga atgacagaat catagaacgg cctgggcgcg cctggtggcg
     9901 aacgatcaac agacgggaga ggactaaata gtagttcaga cgccgttaag cgcaagatct
     9961 ggggaggtcg ctgagtagtg cgcgagcaaa atttaagcta caacaaggca aggcttgacc
    10021 gacaattgca tgaagaatct gcttagggtt aggcgttttg cgctgcttcg cgatgtacgg
    10081 gccagatata cgcgttgaca ttgattattg actagttatt aatagtaatc aattacgggg
    10141 tcattagttc atagcccata tatggagttc cgcgttacat aacttacggt aaatggcccg
    10201 cctggctgac cgcccaacga cccccgccca ttgacgtcaa taatgacgta tgttcccata
    10261 gtaacgccaa tagggacttt ccattgacgt caatgggtgg agtatttacg gtaaactgcc
    10321 cacttggcag tacatcaagt gtatcatatg ccaagtacgc cccctattga cgtcaatgac
    10381 ggtaaatggc ccgcctggca ttatgcccag tacatgacct tatgggactt tcctacttgg
    10441 cagtacatct acgtattagt catcgctatt accatggtcg aggtgagccc cacgttctgc
    10501 ttcactctcc ccatctcccc cccctcccca cccccaattt tgtatttatt tattttttaa
    10561 ttattttgtg cagcgatggg ggcggggggg gggggcgcgc gccaggcggg gcggggcggg
    10621 gcgaggggcg gggcggggcg aggcggagag gtgcggcggc agccaatcag agcggcgcgc
    10681 tccgaaagtt tccttttatg gcgaggcggc ggcggcggcg gccctataaa aagcgaagcg
    10741 cgcggcgggc gggagtcgct gcgcgctgcc ttcgccccgt gccccgctcc gccgccgcct
    10801 cgcgccgccc gccccggctc tgactgaccg cgttactccc acaggtgagc gggcgggacg
    10861 gcccttctcc tccgggctgt aattagcgct tggtttaatg acggcttgtt tcttttctgt
    10921 ggctgcgtga aagccttgag gggctccggg agggcccttt gtgcgggggg agcggctcgg
    10981 ggggtgcgtg cgtgtgtgtg tgcgtgggga gcgccgcgtg cggctccgcg ctgcccggcg
    11041 gctgtgagcg ctgcgggcgc ggcgcggggc tttgtgcgct ccgcagtgtg cgcgagggga
    11101 gcgcggccgg gggcggtgcc ccgcggtgcg gggggggctg cgaggggaac aaaggctgcg
    11161 tgcggggtgt gtgcgtgggg gggtgagcag ggggtgtggg cgcgtcggtc gggctgcaac
    11221 cccccctgca cccccctccc cgagttgctg agcacggccc ggcttcgggt gcggggctcc
    11281 gtacggggcg tggcgcgggg ctcgccgtgc cgggcggggg gtggcggcag gtgggggtgc
    11341 cgggcggggc ggggccgcct cgggccgggg agggctcggg ggaggggcgc ggcggccccc
    11401 ggagcgccgg cggctgtcga ggcgcggcga gccgcagcca ttgcctttta tggtaatcgt
    11461 gcgagagggc gcagggactt cctttgtccc aaatctgtgc ggagccgaaa tctgggaggc
    11521 gccgccgcac cccctctagc gggcgcgggg cgaagcggtg cggcgccggc aggaaggaaa
    11581 tgggcgggga gggccttcgt gcgtcgccgc gccgccgtcc ccttctccct ctccagcctc
    11641 ggggctgtcc gcggggggac ggctgccttc gggggggacg gggcagggcg gggttcggct
    11701 tctggcgtgt gaccggcggc tctagagcct ctgctaacca tgttcatgcc ttcttctttt
    11761 tcctacagct cctgggcaac gtgctggtta ttgtgctgtc tcatcatttt ggcaaagaat
    11821 tcttatctgg ctaactagag aacccactgc ttactggctt atcgaaatta atacgactca
    11881 ctatagggag tcccaagctg gctagcgcca ccatgtctag actggacaag agcaaagtca
    11941 taaactctgc tctggaatta ctcaatggag tcggtatcga aggcctgacg acaaggaaac
    12001 tcgctcaaaa gctgggagtt gagcagccta ccctgtactg gcacgtgaag aacaagcggg
    12061 ccctgctcga tgccctgcca atcgagatgc tggacaggca tcatacccac tcctgccccc
    12121 tggaaggcga gtcatggcaa gactttctgc ggaacaacgc caagtcatac cgctgtgctc
    12181 tcctctcaca tcgcgacggg gctaaagtgc atctcggcac ccgcccaaca gagaaacagt
    12241 acgaaaccct ggaaaatcag ctcgcgttcc tgtgtcagca aggcttctcc ctggagaacg
    12301 cactgtacgc tctgtccgcc gtgggccact ttacactggg ctgcgtattg gaggaacagg
    12361 agcatcaagt agcaaaagag gaaagagaga cacctaccac cgattctatg cccccacttc
    12421 tgaaacaagc aattgagctg ttcgaccggc agggagccga acctgccttc cttttcggcc
    12481 tggaactaat catatgtggc ctggagaaac agctaaagtg cgaaagcggc gggccgaccg
    12541 acgcccttga cgattttgac ttagacatgc tcccagccga tgcccttgac gactttgacc
    12601 ttgatatgct gcctgctgac gctcttgacg attttgacct tgacatgctc cccgggtaag
    12661 cggccgctcg agtctagagg gcccgtttaa acccgctgat cagcctcgac tgtgccttct
    12721 agttgccagc catctgttgt ttgcccctcc cccgtgcctt ccttgaccct ggaaggtgcc
    12781 actcccactg tcctttccta ataaaatgag gaaattgcat cgcattgtct gagtaggtgt
    12841 cattctattc tggggggtgg ggtggggcag gacagcaagg gggaggattg ggaagtcaat
    12901 agcaggcatg ctggggatgc ggtgggctct atggcttctg aggcaggtcg aagagactgc
    12961 ccgacacatc ttagtgagcg catcgcgata agctctagag ggacagcccc cccccaaagc
    13021 ccccagggat gtaattacgt ccctcccccg ctagggggca gcagcgagcc gcccggggct
    13081 ccgctccggt ccggcgctcc ccccgcatcc ccgagccggc agcgtgcggg gacagcccgg
    13141 gcacggggaa ggtggcacgg gatcgctttc ctctgaacgc ttctcgctgc tctttgagcc
    13201 tgcagacacc tggggggata cggggaaaaa gctttaggct gaaagagaga tttagaatga
    13261 cagaatcata gaacggcctg cgtacggatg gggctctagc tctagagctt gatatcgaat
    13321 tcctgcagcc ccgctagagg gacagccccc ccccaaagcc cccagggatg taattacgtc
    13381 cctcccccgc tagggggcag cagcgagccg cccggggctc cgctccggtc cggcgctccc
    13441 cccgcatccc cgagccggca gcgtgcgggg acagcccggg cacggggaag gtggcacggg
    13501 atcgctttcc tctgaacgct tctcgctgct ctttgagcct gcagacacct ggggggatac
    13561 ggggaaaaag ctttaggctg aaagagagat ttagaatgac agaatcatag aacggcctgg
    13621 gcgcgcctgg tggcgaacga tcaacagacg ggagaggtta cgaggatgca catgtgaccg
    13681 agggatggaa cgacgcgtaa ctcacgttaa gggattttgg tcatgagctt gcgccgtccc
    13741 gtcaagtcag cgtaatgctc tgccagtgtt acaaccaatt aaccaattct gattagaaaa
    13801 actcatcgag catcaaatga aactgcaatt tattcatatc aggattatca ataccatatt
    13861 tttgaaaaag ccgtttctgt aatgaaggag aaaactcacc gaggcagttc cataggatgg
    13921 caagatcctg gtatcggtct gcgattccga ctcgtccaac atcaatacaa cctattaatt
    13981 tcccctcgtc aaaaataagg ttatcaagtg agaaatcacc atgagtgacg actgaatccg
    14041 gtgagaatgg caaaagttta tgcatttctt tccagacttg ttcaacaggc cagccattac
    14101 gctcgtcatc aaaatcactc gcatcaacca aaccgttatt cattcgtgat tgcgcctgag
    14161 cgagacgaaa tacgcgatcg ctgttaaaag gacaattaca aacaggaatc gaatgcaacc
    14221 ggcgcaggaa cactgccagc gcatcaacaa tattttcacc tgaatcagga tattcttcta
    14281 atacctggaa tgctgttttt ccggggatcg cagtggtgag taaccatgca tcatcaggag
    14341 tacggataaa atgcttgatg gtcggaagag gcataaattc cgtcagccag tttagtctga
    14401 ccatctcatc tgtaacatca ttggcaacgc tacctttgcc atgtttcaga aacaactctg
    14461 gcgcatcggg cttcccatac aagcgataga ttgtcgcacc tgattgcccg acattatcgc
    14521 gagcccattt atacccatat aaatcagcat ccatgttgga atttaatcgc ggcctcgacg
    14581 tttcccgttg aatatggctc ataacacccc ttgtattact gtttatgtaa gcagacagtt
    14641 ttattgttca tgatgatatt attttatctt gtgcaatgta acatcagaga ttttgagaca
    14701 cgggccatgc tagctccagc aaaaggccag gaaccgtaaa aaggccgcgt tgctggcgtt
    14761 tttccatagg ctccgccccc ctgacgagca tcacaaaaat cgacgctcaa gtcagaggtg
    14821 gcgaaacccg acaggactat aaagatacca ggcgtttccc cctggaagct ccctcgtgcg
    14881 ctctcctgtt ccgaccctgc cgcttaccgg atacctgtcc gcctttctcc cttcgggaag
    14941 cgtggcgctt tctcatagct cacgctgtag gtatctcagt tcggtgtagg tcgttcgctc
    15001 caagctgggc tgtgtgcacg aaccccccgt tcagcccgac cgctgcgcct tatccggtaa
    15061 ctatcgtctt gagtccaacc cggtaagaca cgacttatcg ccactggcag cagccactgg
    15121 taacaggatt agcagagcga ggtatgtagg cggtgctaca gagttcttga agtggtggcc
    15181 taactac
//
