# Supplementary material for: Engineered Feedback Employing Natural Hypoxia-Responsive Factors Enhances Synthetic Hypoxia Biosensors
Source: bioRxiv preprint, doi:10.1101/2024.09.28.615614, version 1 (2024-09-30)
Supplement: Supplementary Data [file 615614_file03.zip › Supplementary Data/SupplementaryData1_PlasmidMaps/pPD852 EBFP2 P2A Blast in TUPV2.gb]

LOCUS       Exported                7361 bp ds-DNA     circular SYN 26-SEP-2024
DEFINITION  synthetic circular DNA
ACCESSION   .
VERSION     .
KEYWORDS    .
SOURCE      synthetic DNA construct
  ORGANISM  synthetic DNA construct
REFERENCE   1  (bases 1 to 7361)
  AUTHORS   Leonard Lab
  TITLE     Direct Submission
  JOURNAL   Exported Thursday, Sep 26, 2024 from SnapGene 5.1.7
            https://www.snapgene.com
FEATURES             Location/Qualifiers
     source          1..7361
                     /organism="synthetic DNA construct"
                     /mol_type="other DNA"
     misc_feature    31..55
                     /label=TUPV2 Barcode
     enhancer        199..578
                     /label=CMV enhancer
                     /note="human cytomegalovirus immediate early enhancer"
     promoter        580..853
                     /label=CAG Promoter
     intron          854..1870
                     /label=chimeric intron
                     /note="chimera between introns from chicken beta-actin and 
                     rabbit beta-globin"
     CDS             2015..2731
                     /codon_start=1
                     /product="enhanced blue variant of GFP (Ai et al., 2007)"
                     /label=EBFP2
                     /note="mammalian codon-optimized"
                     /translation="MVSKGEELFTGVVPILVELDGDVNGHKFSVRGEGEGDATNGKLTL
                     KFICTTGKLPVPWPTLVTTLSHGVQCFARYPDHMKQHDFFKSAMPEGYVQERTIFFKDD
                     GTYKTRAEVKFEGDTLVNRIELKGVDFKEDGNILGHKLEYNFNSHNIYIMAVKQKNGIK
                     VNFKIRHNVEDGSVQLADHYQQNTPIGDGPVLLPDSHYLSTQSVLSKDPNEKRDHMVLL
                     EFRTAAGITLGMDELYK"
     CDS             2750..2758
                     /codon_start=1
                     /label=GSG
                     /translation="GSG"
     CDS             2759..2815
                     /codon_start=1
                     /product="2A peptide from porcine teschovirus-1 
                     polyprotein"
                     /label=P2A
                     /note="Eukaryotic ribosomes fail to insert a peptide bond 
                     between the Gly and Pro residues, yielding separate 
                     polypeptides."
                     /translation="ATNFSLLKQAGDVEENPGP"
     CDS             2828..3226
                     /codon_start=1
                     /gene="Aspergillus terreus BSD"
                     /product="blasticidin S deaminase"
                     /label=Blast
                     /note="confers resistance to blasticidin"
                     /translation="MAKPLSQEESTLIERATATINSIPISEDYSVASAALSSDGRIFTG
                     VNVYHFTGGPCAELVVLGTAAAAAAGNLTCIVAIGNENRGILSPCGRCRQVLLDLHPGI
                     KAIVKDSDGQPTAVGIRELLPSGYVWEG"
     polyA_signal    3277..3501
                     /label=bGH poly(A) signal
                     /note="bovine growth hormone polyadenylation signal"
     misc_feature    3519..3543
                     /label=TUPV2 Barcode
     misc_feature    3567..3802
                     /label=cHS4
     misc_feature    3900..4141
                     /label=cHS4
     rep_origin      4270..4698
                     /direction=RIGHT
                     /label=f1 ori
                     /note="f1 bacteriophage origin of replication; arrow 
                     indicates direction of (+) strand synthesis"
     rep_origin      4768..4903
                     /label=SV40 ori
                     /note="SV40 origin of replication"
     polyA_signal    5037..5158
                     /label=SV40 poly(A) signal
                     /note="SV40 polyadenylation signal"
     rep_origin      complement(5609..6194)
                     /direction=LEFT
                     /label=ori
                     /note="high-copy-number ColE1/pMB1/pBR322/pUC origin of 
                     replication"
     CDS             complement(6365..7225)
                     /codon_start=1
                     /gene="bla"
                     /product="beta-lactamase"
                     /label=AmpR
                     /note="confers resistance to ampicillin, carbenicillin, and
                     related antibiotics"
                     /translation="MSIQHFRVALIPFFAAFCLPVFAHPETLVKVKDAEDQLGARVGYI
                     ELDLNSGKILESFRPEERFPMMSTFKVLLCGAVLSRIDAGQEQLGRRIHYSQNDLVEYS
                     PVTEKHLTDGMTVRELCSAAITMSDNTAANLLLTTIGGPKELTAFLHNMGDHVTRLDRW
                     EPELNEAIPNDERDTTMPVAMATTLRKLLTGELLTLASRQQLIDWMEADKVAGPLLRSA
                     LPAGWFIADKSGAGERGSRGIIAALGPDGKPSRIVVIYTTGSQATMDERNRQIAEIGAS
                     LIKHW"
     promoter        complement(7226..7330)
                     /gene="bla"
                     /label=AmpR promoter
ORIGIN
        1 gacggatcgg gagatcgaag acgggcaaaa ccgatgttga cggactaatc ctgacaagat
       61 ctggggaggt cgctgagtag tgcgcgagca aaatttaagc tacaacaagg caaggcttga
      121 ccgacaattg catgaagaat ctgcttaggg ttaggcgttt tgcgctgctt cgcgatgtac
      181 gggccagata tacgcgttga cattgattat tgactagtta ttaatagtaa tcaattacgg
      241 ggtcattagt tcatagccca tatatggagt tccgcgttac ataacttacg gtaaatggcc
      301 cgcctggctg accgcccaac gacccccgcc cattgacgtc aataatgacg tatgttccca
      361 tagtaacgcc aatagggact ttccattgac gtcaatgggt ggagtattta cggtaaactg
      421 cccacttggc agtacatcaa gtgtatcata tgccaagtac gccccctatt gacgtcaatg
      481 acggtaaatg gcccgcctgg cattatgccc agtacatgac cttatgggac tttcctactt
      541 ggcagtacat ctacgtatta gtcatcgcta ttaccatggt cgaggtgagc cccacgttct
      601 gcttcactct ccccatctcc cccccctccc cacccccaat tttgtattta tttatttttt
      661 aattattttg tgcagcgatg ggggcggggg gggggggcgc gcgccaggcg gggcggggcg
      721 gggcgagggg cggggcgggg cgaggcggag aggtgcggcg gcagccaatc agagcggcgc
      781 gctccgaaag tttcctttta tggcgaggcg gcggcggcgg cggccctata aaaagcgaag
      841 cgcgcggcgg gcgggagtcg ctgcgcgctg ccttcgcccc gtgccccgct ccgccgccgc
      901 ctcgcgccgc ccgccccggc tctgactgac cgcgttactc ccacaggtga gcgggcggga
      961 cggcccttct cctccgggct gtaattagcg cttggtttaa tgacggcttg tttcttttct
     1021 gtggctgcgt gaaagccttg aggggctccg ggagggccct ttgtgcgggg ggagcggctc
     1081 ggggggtgcg tgcgtgtgtg tgtgcgtggg gagcgccgcg tgcggctccg cgctgcccgg
     1141 cggctgtgag cgctgcgggc gcggcgcggg gctttgtgcg ctccgcagtg tgcgcgaggg
     1201 gagcgcggcc gggggcggtg ccccgcggtg cggggggggc tgcgagggga acaaaggctg
     1261 cgtgcggggt gtgtgcgtgg gggggtgagc agggggtgtg ggcgcgtcgg tcgggctgca
     1321 accccccctg cacccccctc cccgagttgc tgagcacggc ccggcttcgg gtgcggggct
     1381 ccgtacgggg cgtggcgcgg ggctcgccgt gccgggcggg gggtggcggc aggtgggggt
     1441 gccgggcggg gcggggccgc ctcgggccgg ggagggctcg ggggaggggc gcggcggccc
     1501 ccggagcgcc ggcggctgtc gaggcgcggc gagccgcagc cattgccttt tatggtaatc
     1561 gtgcgagagg gcgcagggac ttcctttgtc ccaaatctgt gcggagccga aatctgggag
     1621 gcgccgccgc accccctcta gcgggcgcgg ggcgaagcgg tgcggcgccg gcaggaagga
     1681 aatgggcggg gagggccttc gtgcgtcgcc gcgccgccgt ccccttctcc ctctccagcc
     1741 tcggggctgt ccgcgggggg acggctgcct tcggggggga cggggcaggg cggggttcgg
     1801 cttctggcgt gtgaccggcg gctctagagc ctctgctaac catgttcatg ccttcttctt
     1861 tttcctacag ctcctgggca acgtgctggt tattgtgctg tctcatcatt ttggcaaaga
     1921 attcttatct ggctaactag agaacccact gcttactggc ttatcgaaat taatacgact
     1981 cactataggg agtcccaagc tggctagcgc caccatggtg agcaagggcg aggagctgtt
     2041 caccggggtg gtgcccatcc tggtcgagct ggacggcgac gtaaacggcc acaagttcag
     2101 cgtgaggggc gagggcgagg gcgatgccac caacggcaag ctgaccctga agttcatctg
     2161 caccaccggc aagctgcccg tgccctggcc caccctcgtg accaccctga gccacggcgt
     2221 gcagtgcttc gcccgctacc ccgaccacat gaagcagcac gacttcttca agtccgccat
     2281 gcccgaaggc tacgtccagg agcgcaccat cttcttcaag gacgacggca cctacaagac
     2341 ccgcgccgag gtgaagttcg agggcgacac cctagtgaac cgcatcgagc tgaagggcgt
     2401 cgacttcaag gaggacggca acatcctggg gcacaagctg gagtacaact tcaacagcca
     2461 caacatctat atcatggccg tcaagcagaa gaacggcatc aaggtgaact tcaagatccg
     2521 ccacaacgtg gaggacggca gcgtgcagct cgccgaccac taccagcaga acacccccat
     2581 cggcgacggc cccgtgctgc tgcccgacag ccactacctg agcacccagt ccgtgctgag
     2641 caaagacccc aacgagaagc gcgatcacat ggtcctgctg gagttccgca ccgccgccgg
     2701 gatcactctc ggcatggacg agctgtacaa ggaattcggt agcaagcttg gtagtggagc
     2761 aactaacttt tccctgctca aacaagccgg ggatgtagag gagaaccccg gccccgcccc
     2821 ccttaagatg gccaagcctt tgtctcaaga agaatccacc ctcattgaaa gagcaacggc
     2881 tacaatcaac agcatcccca tctctgagga ctacagcgtc gccagcgcag ctctctctag
     2941 cgacggccgc atcttcactg gtgtcaatgt atatcatttt actgggggac cttgtgcaga
     3001 actcgtggtg ctgggcactg ctgctgctgc ggcagctggc aacctgactt gtatcgtcgc
     3061 gatcggaaat gagaacaggg gcatcttgag cccctgcgga cggtgccgac aggtgcttct
     3121 cgatctgcat cctgggatca aagccatagt gaaggacagt gatggacagc cgacggcagt
     3181 tgggattcgt gaattgctgc cctctggtta tgtgtgggag ggctaagcgg ccgctcgagt
     3241 ctagagggcc cgtttaaacc cgctgatcag cctcgactgt gccttctagt tgccagccat
     3301 ctgttgtttg cccctccccc gtgccttcct tgaccctgga aggtgccact cccactgtcc
     3361 tttcctaata aaatgaggaa attgcatcgc attgtctgag taggtgtcat tctattctgg
     3421 ggggtggggt ggggcaggac agcaaggggg aggattggga agtcaatagc aggcatgctg
     3481 gggatgcggt gggctctatg gcttctgagg caggtcgaag aactatttcc tggctgttac
     3541 gcgagcgcat cgcgataagc tctagaggga cagccccccc ccaaagcccc cagggatgta
     3601 attacgtccc tcccccgcta gggggcagca gcgagccgcc cggggctccg ctccggtccg
     3661 gcgctccccc cgcatccccg agccggcagc gtgcggggac agcccgggca cggggaaggt
     3721 ggcacgggat cgctttcctc tgaacgcttc tcgctgctct ttgagcctgc agacacctgg
     3781 ggggatacgg ggaaaaagct ttaggctgaa agagagattt agaatgacag aatcatagaa
     3841 cggcctgcgt acggatgggg ctctagctct agagcttgat atcgaattcc tgcagccccg
     3901 ctagagggac agcccccccc caaagccccc agggatgtaa ttacgtccct cccccgctag
     3961 ggggcagcag cgagccgccc ggggctccgc tccggtccgg cgctcccccc gcatccccga
     4021 gccggcagcg tgcggggaca gcccgggcac ggggaaggtg gcacgggatc gctttcctct
     4081 gaacgcttct cgctgctctt tgagcctgca gacacctggg gggatacggg gaaaaagctt
     4141 taggctgaaa gagagattta gaatgacaga atcatagaac ggcctgggcg cgcctggtgg
     4201 cgaacgatca acagacggga gaggactaaa gtcttcgctg acagcgaccg gactctaggg
     4261 ggtatccccn nnnnnnnnnn nnnnnnnnnn nnnnnnnnnn nnnnnnnnnn nnnnnnnnnn
     4321 nnnnnnnnnn nnnnnnnnnn nnnnnnnnnn nnnnnnnnnn nnnnnnnnnn nnnnnnnnnn
     4381 nnnnnnnnnn nnncnnnnnn nnnnnnnnnn nnnnnnnnnn nnnnnnnnnn nnnnnnnnnn
     4441 nnnnnnnnnn nnnnnnnnnn nnnnnnnnnn nnnnnnnnnn nnnnnannnn nnnnnnnnnn
     4501 nnnnnnnnnn nnnnnnnnnn nnnnnnnnnn nnnnnccttt gacgttggag tccacgttct
     4561 ttaatagtgg actcttgttc caaactggaa caacactcaa ccctatctcg gtctattctt
     4621 ttgatttata agggattttg ccgatttcgg cctattggtt aaaaaatgag ctgatttaac
     4681 aaaaatttaa cgcgaattaa ttctgtggaa tgtgtgtcag ttaggctcaa ttagtcagca
     4741 accatagtcc cgcccctaac tccgcccatc ccgcccctaa ctccgcccag ttccgcccat
     4801 tctccgcccc atggctgact aatttttttt atttatgcag aggccgaggc cgcctctgcc
     4861 tctgagctat tccagaagta gtgaggaggc ttttttggag gcctaggctt ttgcaaaaag
     4921 ctcccgggag cttgtatatc cattttcgga ggttgggctt cggaatcgtt ttccgggacg
     4981 ccggctggat gatcctccag cgcggggatc tcatgctgga gttcttcgcc caccccaact
     5041 tgtttattgc agcttataat ggttacaaat aaagcaatag catcacaaat ttcacaaata
     5101 aagcattttt ttcactgcat tctagttgtg gtttgtccaa actcatcaat gtatcttatc
     5161 atgtctgtat accgtcgacc tctagctaga gcttggcgta atcatggtca tagctgtttc
     5221 ctgtgtgaaa ttgttatccg ctcacaattc cacacaacat acgagccgga agcataaagt
     5281 gtaaagcctg gggtgcctaa tgagtgagct aactcacatt aattgcgttg cgctcactgc
     5341 ccgctttcca gtcgggaaac ctgtcgtgcc agctgcatta atgaatcggc caacgcgcgg
     5401 ggagaggcgg tttgcgtatt gggcgctctt ccgcttcctc gctcactgac tcgctgcgct
     5461 cggtcgttcg gctgcggcga gcggtatcag ctcactcaaa ggcggtaata cggttatcca
     5521 cagaatcagg ggataacgca ggaaagaaca tgtgagcaaa aggccagcaa aaggccagga
     5581 accgtaaaaa ggccgcgttg ctggcgtttt tccataggct ccgcccccct gacgagcatc
     5641 acaaaaatcg acgctcaagt cagaggtggc gaaacccgac aggactataa agataccagg
     5701 cgtttccccc tggaagctcc ctcgtgcgct ctcctgttcc gaccctgccg cttaccggat
     5761 acctgtccgc ctttctccct tcgggaagcg tggcgctttc tcatagctca cgctgtaggt
     5821 atctcagttc ggtgtaggtc gttcgctcca agctgggctg tgtgcacgaa ccccccgttc
     5881 agcccgaccg ctgcgcctta tccggtaact atcgtcttga gtccaacccg gtaagacacg
     5941 acttatcgcc actggcagca gccactggta acaggattag cagagcgagg tatgtaggcg
     6001 gtgctacaga gttcttgaag tggtggccta actacggcta cactagaaga acagtatttg
     6061 gtatctgcgc tctgctgaag ccagttacct tcggaaaaag agttggtagc tcttgatccg
     6121 gcaaacaaac caccgctggt agcggttttt ttgtttgcaa gcagcagatt acgcgcagaa
     6181 aaaaaggatc tcaagaagat cctttgatct tttctacggg gtctgacgct cagtggaacg
     6241 aaaactcacg ttaagggatt ttggtcatga gattatcaaa aaggatcttc acctagatcc
     6301 ttttaaatta aaaatgaagt tttaaatcaa tctaaagtat atatgagtaa acttggtctg
     6361 acagttacca atgcttaatc agtgaggcac ctatctcagc gatctgtcta tttcgttcat
     6421 ccatagttgc ctgactcccc gtcgtgtaga taactacgat acgggagggc ttaccatctg
     6481 gccccagtgc tgcaatgata ccgcgagatc cacgctcacc ggctccagat ttatcagcaa
     6541 taaaccagcc agccggaagg gccgagcgca gaagtggtcc tgcaacttta tccgcctcca
     6601 tccagtctat taattgttgc cgggaagcta gagtaagtag ttcgccagtt aatagtttgc
     6661 gcaacgttgt tgccattgct acaggcatcg tggtgtcacg ctcgtcgttt ggtatggctt
     6721 cattcagctc cggttcccaa cgatcaaggc gagttacatg atcccccatg ttgtgcaaaa
     6781 aagcggttag ctccttcggt cctccgatcg ttgtcagaag taagttggcc gcagtgttat
     6841 cactcatggt tatggcagca ctgcataatt ctcttactgt catgccatcc gtaagatgct
     6901 tttctgtgac tggtgagtac tcaaccaagt cattctgaga atagtgtatg cggcgaccga
     6961 gttgctcttg cccggcgtca atacgggata ataccgcgcc acatagcaga actttaaaag
     7021 tgctcatcat tggaaaacgt tcttcggggc gaaaactctc aaggatctta ccgctgttga
     7081 gatccagttc gatgtaaccc actcgtgcac ccaactgatc ttcagcatct tttactttca
     7141 ccagcgtttc tgggtgagca aaaacaggaa ggcaaaatgc cgcaaaaaag ggaataaggg
     7201 cgacacggaa atgttgaata ctcatactct tcctttttca atattattga agcatttatc
     7261 agggttattg tctcatgagc ggatacatat ttgaatgtat ttagaaaaat aaacaaatag
     7321 gggttccgcg cacatttccc cgaaaagtgc cacctgacgt c
//
