# Supplementary material for: Engineered Feedback Employing Natural Hypoxia-Responsive Factors Enhances Synthetic Hypoxia Biosensors
Source: bioRxiv preprint, doi:10.1101/2024.09.28.615614, version 1 (2024-09-30)
Supplement: Supplementary Data [file 615614_file03.zip › Supplementary Data/SupplementaryData1_PlasmidMaps/pPD774 HBS CMV_min DsRE2 in TUPV1.gb]

LOCUS       Exported                5155 bp ds-DNA     circular SYN 25-SEP-2024
DEFINITION  synthetic circular DNA
ACCESSION   .
VERSION     .
KEYWORDS    .
SOURCE      synthetic DNA construct
  ORGANISM  synthetic DNA construct
REFERENCE   1  (bases 1 to 5155)
  AUTHORS   Leonard Lab
  TITLE     Direct Submission
  JOURNAL   Exported Thursday, Sep 26, 2024 from SnapGene 5.1.7
            https://www.snapgene.com
FEATURES             Location/Qualifiers
     source          1..5155
                     /organism="synthetic DNA construct"
                     /mol_type="other DNA"
     misc_feature    31..55
                     /label=TUPV1 Barcode
     misc_feature    79..87
                     /label=EBS
                     /note="Egr-1 binding site; early growth response factor; 
                     from positions -603 to -595 of the murine Egr-1 promoter"
     misc_feature    94..120
                     /label=MRE
                     /note="MRE from the murine MT-I proximal promoter; metal 
                     transcirption factor-1; MTF-1 is a ZF that binds the metal 
                     response element (MRE) in response to heavy metals"
     misc_feature    127..144
                     /label=HRE
                     /note="HRE (hypoxia response element) derived from the 5' 
                     flanking region of murine PGK-1 (phosphoglycerate kinase 1)
                     gene"
     misc_feature    151..168
                     /label=HRE
                     /note="HRE (hypoxia response element) derived from the 5' 
                     flanking region of murine PGK-1 (phosphoglycerate kinase 1)
                     gene"
     misc_feature    173..192
                     /label=HRE
                     /note="HRE (hypoxia response element) derived from the 5' 
                     flanking region of murine PGK-1 (phosphoglycerate kinase 1)
                     gene"
     promoter        210..248
                     /label=minimal CMV promoter
                     /note="human cytomegalovirus (CMV) immediate early 
                     promoter"
     CDS             343..1017
                     /codon_start=1
                     /product="noncytotoxic tetrameric variant of DsRed 
                     fluorescent protein (Strack et al., 2008)"
                     /label=DsRed-Express2
                     /note="mammalian codon-optimized"
                     /translation="MDSTENVIKPFMRFKVHMEGSVNGHEFEIEGEGEGKPYEGTQTAK
                     LQVTKGGPLPFAWDILSPQFQYGSKVYVKHPADIPDYKKLSFPEGFKWERVMNFEDGGV
                     VTVTQDSSLQDGTFIYHVKFIGVNFPSDGPVMQKKTLGWEPSTERLYPRDGVLKGEIHK
                     ALKLKGGGHYLVEFKSIYMAKKPVKLPGYYYVDSKLDITSHNEDYTVVEQYERAEARHH
                     LFQ"
     polyA_signal    1071..1295
                     /label=bGH poly(A) signal
                     /note="bovine growth hormone polyadenylation signal"
     misc_feature    1313..1337
                     /label=TUPV1 Barcode
     misc_feature    1361..1596
                     /label=cHS4
     misc_feature    1694..1935
                     /label=cHS4
     rep_origin      2064..2492
                     /direction=RIGHT
                     /label=f1 ori
                     /note="f1 bacteriophage origin of replication; arrow 
                     indicates direction of (+) strand synthesis"
     rep_origin      2562..2697
                     /label=SV40 ori
                     /note="SV40 origin of replication"
     polyA_signal    2831..2952
                     /label=SV40 poly(A) signal
                     /note="SV40 polyadenylation signal"
     rep_origin      complement(3403..3988)
                     /direction=LEFT
                     /label=ori
                     /note="high-copy-number ColE1/pMB1/pBR322/pUC origin of 
                     replication"
     CDS             complement(4159..5019)
                     /codon_start=1
                     /gene="bla"
                     /product="beta-lactamase"
                     /label=AmpR
                     /note="confers resistance to ampicillin, carbenicillin, and
                     related antibiotics"
                     /translation="MSIQHFRVALIPFFAAFCLPVFAHPETLVKVKDAEDQLGARVGYI
                     ELDLNSGKILESFRPEERFPMMSTFKVLLCGAVLSRIDAGQEQLGRRIHYSQNDLVEYS
                     PVTEKHLTDGMTVRELCSAAITMSDNTAANLLLTTIGGPKELTAFLHNMGDHVTRLDRW
                     EPELNEAIPNDERDTTMPVAMATTLRKLLTGELLTLASRQQLIDWMEADKVAGPLLRSA
                     LPAGWFIADKSGAGERGSRGIIAALGPDGKPSRIVVIYTTGSQATMDERNRQIAEIGAS
                     LIKHW"
     promoter        complement(5020..5124)
                     /gene="bla"
                     /label=AmpR promoter
ORIGIN
        1 gacggatcgg gagatcgaag acggtgccaa ggtcttgaca aacgagtgct agtacaagat
       61 ctgaattacg cgtctagccg ccctcgctct agcagggagc tctgcactcc gcccgaaaag
      121 tctagcgtcg tgcaggacgt gacatctagt gtcgtgcagg acgtgacatc tagtgtcgtg
      181 caggacgtga catctaggat cctagtactg gtaggcgtgt acggtgggag gtctatataa
      241 gcagagctga gctctctggc taactagaga acccactgct tactggctta tcgaaattaa
      301 tacgactcac tatagggagt ccccaagctg gctagcgcca ccatggatag cactgagaac
      361 gtcatcaagc ccttcatgcg cttcaaggtg cacatggagg gctccgtgaa cggccacgag
      421 ttcgagatcg agggcgaggg cgagggcaag ccctacgagg gcacccagac cgccaagctc
      481 caggtgacca agggcggccc cctgcccttc gcctgggaca tcctgtcccc ccagttccag
      541 tacggctcca aggtgtacgt gaagcacccc gccgacatcc ccgactacaa gaagctgtcc
      601 ttccccgagg gcttcaagtg ggagcgcgtg atgaacttcg aggacggcgg cgtggtgacc
      661 gtgacccagg actcctccct ccaggacggc accttcatct accacgtgaa gttcatcggc
      721 gtgaacttcc cctccgacgg ccccgtaatg cagaagaaaa ctctgggctg ggagccctcc
      781 accgagcgcc tgtacccccg cgacggcgtg ctgaagggcg agatccacaa ggcgctgaag
      841 ctgaagggcg gcggccacta cctggtggag ttcaagtcaa tctacatggc caagaagccc
      901 gtgaagctgc ccggctacta ctacgtggac tccaagctgg acatcacctc ccacaacgag
      961 gactacaccg tggtggagca gtacgagcgc gccgaggccc gccaccacct gttccagtag
     1021 gcggccgctc gagtctagag ggcccgttta aacccgctga tcagcctcga ctgtgccttc
     1081 tagttgccag ccatctgttg tttgcccctc ccccgtgcct tccttgaccc tggaaggtgc
     1141 cactcccact gtcctttcct aataaaatga ggaaattgca tcgcattgtc tgagtaggtg
     1201 tcattctatt ctggggggtg gggtggggca ggacagcaag ggggaggatt gggaagtcaa
     1261 tagcaggcat gctggggatg cggtgggctc tatggcttct gaggcaggtc gagggtacat
     1321 gcgccttact ccttgtgagc gcatcgcgat aagctctaga gggacagccc ccccccaaag
     1381 cccccaggga tgtaattacg tccctccccc gctagggggc agcagcgagc cgcccggggc
     1441 tccgctccgg tccggcgctc cccccgcatc cccgagccgg cagcgtgcgg ggacagcccg
     1501 ggcacgggga aggtggcacg ggatcgcttt cctctgaacg cttctcgctg ctctttgagc
     1561 ctgcagacac ctggggggat acggggaaaa agctttaggc tgaaagagag atttagaatg
     1621 acagaatcat agaacggcct gcgtacggat ggggctctag ctctagagct tgatatcgaa
     1681 ttcctgcagc cccgctagag ggacagcccc cccccaaagc ccccagggat gtaattacgt
     1741 ccctcccccg ctagggggca gcagcgagcc gcccggggct ccgctccggt ccggcgctcc
     1801 ccccgcatcc ccgagccggc agcgtgcggg gacagcccgg gcacggggaa ggtggcacgg
     1861 gatcgctttc ctctgaacgc ttctcgctgc tctttgagcc tgcagacacc tggggggata
     1921 cggggaaaaa gctttaggct gaaagagaga tttagaatga cagaatcata gaacggcctg
     1981 ggcgcgcctg gtggcgaacg atcaacagac gggagagggc aaaagtcttc gctgacagcg
     2041 accggactct agggggtatc cccnnnnnnn nnnnnnnnnn nnnnnnnnnn nnnnnnnnnn
     2101 nnnnnnnnnn nnnnnnnnnn nnnnnnnnnn nnnnnnnnnn nnnnnnnnnn nnnnnnnnnn
     2161 nnnnnnnnnn nnnnnnnnnn nnnnnnncnn nnnnnnnnnn nnnnnnnnnn nnnnnnnnnn
     2221 nnnnnnnnnn nnnnnnnnnn nnnnnnnnnn nnnnnnnnnn nnnnnnnnnn nnnnnnnnna
     2281 nnnnnnnnnn nnnnnnnnnn nnnnnnnnnn nnnnnnnnnn nnnnnnnnnc ctttgacgtt
     2341 ggagtccacg ttctttaata gtggactctt gttccaaact ggaacaacac tcaaccctat
     2401 ctcggtctat tcttttgatt tataagggat tttgccgatt tcggcctatt ggttaaaaaa
     2461 tgagctgatt taacaaaaat ttaacgcgaa ttaattctgt ggaatgtgtg tcagttaggc
     2521 tcaattagtc agcaaccata gtcccgcccc taactccgcc catcccgccc ctaactccgc
     2581 ccagttccgc ccattctccg ccccatggct gactaatttt ttttatttat gcagaggccg
     2641 aggccgcctc tgcctctgag ctattccaga agtagtgagg aggctttttt ggaggcctag
     2701 gcttttgcaa aaagctcccg ggagcttgta tatccatttt cggaggttgg gcttcggaat
     2761 cgttttccgg gacgccggct ggatgatcct ccagcgcggg gatctcatgc tggagttctt
     2821 cgcccacccc aacttgttta ttgcagctta taatggttac aaataaagca atagcatcac
     2881 aaatttcaca aataaagcat ttttttcact gcattctagt tgtggtttgt ccaaactcat
     2941 caatgtatct tatcatgtct gtataccgtc gacctctagc tagagcttgg cgtaatcatg
     3001 gtcatagctg tttcctgtgt gaaattgtta tccgctcaca attccacaca acatacgagc
     3061 cggaagcata aagtgtaaag cctggggtgc ctaatgagtg agctaactca cattaattgc
     3121 gttgcgctca ctgcccgctt tccagtcggg aaacctgtcg tgccagctgc attaatgaat
     3181 cggccaacgc gcggggagag gcggtttgcg tattgggcgc tcttccgctt cctcgctcac
     3241 tgactcgctg cgctcggtcg ttcggctgcg gcgagcggta tcagctcact caaaggcggt
     3301 aatacggtta tccacagaat caggggataa cgcaggaaag aacatgtgag caaaaggcca
     3361 gcaaaaggcc aggaaccgta aaaaggccgc gttgctggcg tttttccata ggctccgccc
     3421 ccctgacgag catcacaaaa atcgacgctc aagtcagagg tggcgaaacc cgacaggact
     3481 ataaagatac caggcgtttc cccctggaag ctccctcgtg cgctctcctg ttccgaccct
     3541 gccgcttacc ggatacctgt ccgcctttct cccttcggga agcgtggcgc tttctcatag
     3601 ctcacgctgt aggtatctca gttcggtgta ggtcgttcgc tccaagctgg gctgtgtgca
     3661 cgaacccccc gttcagcccg accgctgcgc cttatccggt aactatcgtc ttgagtccaa
     3721 cccggtaaga cacgacttat cgccactggc agcagccact ggtaacagga ttagcagagc
     3781 gaggtatgta ggcggtgcta cagagttctt gaagtggtgg cctaactacg gctacactag
     3841 aagaacagta tttggtatct gcgctctgct gaagccagtt accttcggaa aaagagttgg
     3901 tagctcttga tccggcaaac aaaccaccgc tggtagcggt ttttttgttt gcaagcagca
     3961 gattacgcgc agaaaaaaag gatctcaaga agatcctttg atcttttcta cggggtctga
     4021 cgctcagtgg aacgaaaact cacgttaagg gattttggtc atgagattat caaaaaggat
     4081 cttcacctag atccttttaa attaaaaatg aagttttaaa tcaatctaaa gtatatatga
     4141 gtaaacttgg tctgacagtt accaatgctt aatcagtgag gcacctatct cagcgatctg
     4201 tctatttcgt tcatccatag ttgcctgact ccccgtcgtg tagataacta cgatacggga
     4261 gggcttacca tctggcccca gtgctgcaat gataccgcga gatccacgct caccggctcc
     4321 agatttatca gcaataaacc agccagccgg aagggccgag cgcagaagtg gtcctgcaac
     4381 tttatccgcc tccatccagt ctattaattg ttgccgggaa gctagagtaa gtagttcgcc
     4441 agttaatagt ttgcgcaacg ttgttgccat tgctacaggc atcgtggtgt cacgctcgtc
     4501 gtttggtatg gcttcattca gctccggttc ccaacgatca aggcgagtta catgatcccc
     4561 catgttgtgc aaaaaagcgg ttagctcctt cggtcctccg atcgttgtca gaagtaagtt
     4621 ggccgcagtg ttatcactca tggttatggc agcactgcat aattctctta ctgtcatgcc
     4681 atccgtaaga tgcttttctg tgactggtga gtactcaacc aagtcattct gagaatagtg
     4741 tatgcggcga ccgagttgct cttgcccggc gtcaatacgg gataataccg cgccacatag
     4801 cagaacttta aaagtgctca tcattggaaa acgttcttcg gggcgaaaac tctcaaggat
     4861 cttaccgctg ttgagatcca gttcgatgta acccactcgt gcacccaact gatcttcagc
     4921 atcttttact ttcaccagcg tttctgggtg agcaaaaaca ggaaggcaaa atgccgcaaa
     4981 aaagggaata agggcgacac ggaaatgttg aatactcata ctcttccttt ttcaatatta
     5041 ttgaagcatt tatcagggtt attgtctcat gagcggatac atatttgaat gtatttagaa
     5101 aaataaacaa ataggggttc cgcgcacatt tccccgaaaa gtgccacctg acgtc
//
