# Supplementary material for: Engineered Feedback Employing Natural Hypoxia-Responsive Factors Enhances Synthetic Hypoxia Biosensors
Source: bioRxiv preprint, doi:10.1101/2024.09.28.615614, version 1 (2024-09-30)
Supplement: Supplementary Data [file 615614_file03.zip › Supplementary Data/SupplementaryData1_PlasmidMaps/pPD1402 Dox-Inducible mNeonGreen.gb]

LOCUS       Exported               13778 bp ds-DNA     circular SYN 26-SEP-2024
DEFINITION  synthetic circular DNA
ACCESSION   .
VERSION     .
KEYWORDS    .
SOURCE      synthetic DNA construct
  ORGANISM  synthetic DNA construct
REFERENCE   1  (bases 1 to 13778)
  AUTHORS   Leonard Lab
  TITLE     Direct Submission
  JOURNAL   Exported Thursday, Sep 26, 2024 from SnapGene 5.1.7
            https://www.snapgene.com
FEATURES             Location/Qualifiers
     source          1..13778
                     /organism="synthetic DNA construct"
                     /mol_type="other DNA"
     misc_feature    complement(263..268)
                     /label=BBb scar(7)
                     /note="/ApEinfo_fwdcolor=#00ffff
                     /ApEinfo_graphicformat=arrow_data {{0 1 2 0 0 -1} {} 0}
                     width 5 offset 0
                     /ApEinfo_label=BBb scar
                     /ApEinfo_revcolor=green"
     misc_feature    340..575
                     /label=cHS4
     misc_feature    673..914
                     /label=cHS4
     misc_feature    1031..1068
                     /label=attB BxB1
                     /note="/ApEinfo_fwdcolor=#00ffff
                     /ApEinfo_graphicformat=arrow_data {{0 1 2 0 0 -1} {} 0}
                     width 5 offset 0
                     /ApEinfo_revcolor=green"
     CDS             1079..1678
                     /codon_start=1
                     /label=puro R
                     /note="/ApEinfo_fwdcolor=#408080
                     /ApEinfo_graphicformat=arrow_data {{0 1 2 0 0 -1} {} 0}
                     width 5 offset 0
                     /ApEinfo_revcolor=green"
                     /translation="MTEYKPTVRLATRDDVPRAVRTLAAAFADYPATRHTVDPDRHIER
                     VTELQELFLTRVGLDIGKVWVADDGAAVAVWTTPESVEAGAVFAEIGPRMAELSGSRLA
                     AQQQMEGLLAPHRPKEPAWFLATVGVSPDHQGKGLGSAVVLPGVEAAERAGVPAFLETS
                     APRNLPFYERLGFTVTADVEVPEGPRTWCMTRKPGA"
     misc_feature    1711..2234
                     /label=rb glob PA terminator
                     /note="/ApEinfo_fwdcolor=#ff80c0
                     /ApEinfo_graphicformat=arrow_data {{0 1 2 0 0 -1} {} 0}
                     width 5 offset 0
                     /ApEinfo_revcolor=green"
     misc_feature    2266..2501
                     /label=cHS4
     misc_feature    2599..2840
                     /label=cHS4
     misc_feature    2929..2953
                     /label=TUPV1 Barcode
     promoter        2980..3329
                     /label=TRE3GV promoter
                     /note="3rd-generation Tet-responsive promoter that can be 
                     activated by binding of Tet-On(R) 3G, optimized for 
                     retroviral and lentiviral vectors"
     protein_bind    2988..3006
                     /gene="tetO"
                     /label=tet operator
                     /bound_moiety="tetracycline repressor TetR"
                     /note="bacterial operator O2 for the tetR and tetA genes"
     protein_bind    3024..3042
                     /gene="tetO"
                     /label=tet operator
                     /bound_moiety="tetracycline repressor TetR"
                     /note="bacterial operator O2 for the tetR and tetA genes"
     protein_bind    3060..3078
                     /gene="tetO"
                     /label=tet operator
                     /bound_moiety="tetracycline repressor TetR"
                     /note="bacterial operator O2 for the tetR and tetA genes"
     protein_bind    3096..3114
                     /gene="tetO"
                     /label=tet operator
                     /bound_moiety="tetracycline repressor TetR"
                     /note="bacterial operator O2 for the tetR and tetA genes"
     protein_bind    3132..3150
                     /gene="tetO"
                     /label=tet operator
                     /bound_moiety="tetracycline repressor TetR"
                     /note="bacterial operator O2 for the tetR and tetA genes"
     protein_bind    3168..3186
                     /gene="tetO"
                     /label=tet operator
                     /bound_moiety="tetracycline repressor TetR"
                     /note="bacterial operator O2 for the tetR and tetA genes"
     protein_bind    3204..3222
                     /gene="tetO"
                     /label=tet operator
                     /bound_moiety="tetracycline repressor TetR"
                     /note="bacterial operator O2 for the tetR and tetA genes"
     CDS             3418..4128
                     /codon_start=1
                     /product="bright monomeric yellow-green fluorescent protein
                     derived from LanYFP (Shaner et al., 2013)"
                     /label=mNeonGreen
                     /translation="MVSKGEEDNMASLPATHELHIFGSINGVDFDMVGQGTGNPNDGYE
                     ELNLKSTKGDLQFSPWILVPHIGYGFHQYLPYPDGMSPFQAAMVDGSGYQVHRTMQFED
                     GASLTVNYRYTYEGSHIKGEAQVKGTGFPADGPVMTNSLTAADWCRSKKTYPNDKTIIS
                     TFKWSYTTGNGKRYRSTARTTYTFAKPMAANYLKNQPMYVFRKTELKHSKTELNFKEWQ
                     KAFTDVMGMDELYK"
     polyA_signal    4179..4403
                     /label=bGH poly(A) signal
                     /note="bovine growth hormone polyadenylation signal"
     misc_feature    4421..4445
                     /label=TUPV1 Barcode
     misc_feature    4469..4704
                     /label=cHS4
     misc_feature    4802..5043
                     /label=cHS4
     misc_feature    5133..5157
                     /label=TUPV2 Barcode
     enhancer        5301..5680
                     /label=CMV enhancer
                     /note="human cytomegalovirus immediate early enhancer"
     promoter        5682..5955
                     /label=CAG Promoter
     intron          5956..6972
                     /label=chimeric intron
                     /note="chimera between introns from chicken beta-actin and 
                     rabbit beta-globin"
     CDS             7117..7863
                     /codon_start=1
                     /label=Tet-On 3G
                     /translation="MSRLDKSKVINSALELLNGVGIEGLTTRKLAQKLGVEQPTLYWHV
                     KNKRALLDALPIEMLDRHHTHSCPLEGESWQDFLRNNAKSYRCALLSHRDGAKVHLGTR
                     PTEKQYETLENQLAFLCQQGFSLENALYALSAVGHFTLGCVLEEQEHQVAKEERETPTT
                     DSMPPLLKQAIELFDRQGAEPAFLFGLELIICGLEKQLKCESGGPTDALDDFDLDMLPA
                     DALDDFDLDMLPADALDDFDLDMLPG"
     polyA_signal    7914..8138
                     /label=bGH poly(A) signal
                     /note="bovine growth hormone polyadenylation signal"
     misc_feature    8156..8180
                     /label=TUPV2 Barcode
     misc_feature    8204..8439
                     /label=cHS4
     misc_feature    8537..8778
                     /label=cHS4
     misc_feature    8868..8892
                     /label=TUPV3 Barcode
     enhancer        9036..9415
                     /label=CMV enhancer
                     /note="human cytomegalovirus immediate early enhancer"
     promoter        9417..9690
                     /label=CAG Promoter
     intron          9691..10707
                     /label=chimeric intron
                     /note="chimera between introns from chicken beta-actin and 
                     rabbit beta-globin"
     CDS             10852..11250
                     /codon_start=1
                     /gene="Aspergillus terreus BSD"
                     /product="blasticidin S deaminase"
                     /label=Blast
                     /note="confers resistance to blasticidin"
                     /translation="MAKPLSQEESTLIERATATINSIPISEDYSVASAALSSDGRIFTG
                     VNVYHFTGGPCAELVVLGTAAAAAAGNLTCIVAIGNENRGILSPCGRCRQVLLDLHPGI
                     KAIVKDSDGQPTAVGIRELLPSGYVWEG"
     polyA_signal    11301..11525
                     /label=bGH poly(A) signal
                     /note="bovine growth hormone polyadenylation signal"
     misc_feature    11543..11567
                     /label=TUPV3 Barcode
     misc_feature    11591..11826
                     /label=cHS4
     misc_feature    11924..12165
                     /label=cHS4
     CDS             complement(12387..13193)
                     /label=KanR
                     /note="/ApEinfo_fwdcolor=yellow
                     /ApEinfo_graphicformat=arrow_data {{0 1 2 0 0 -1} {} 0}
                     width 5 offset 0
                     /ApEinfo_revcolor=yellow"
     rep_origin      join(13334..13778,1..238)
                     /label=ColE1 origin
                     /note="/ApEinfo_fwdcolor=gray50
                     /ApEinfo_graphicformat=arrow_data {{0 1 2 0 0 -1} {} 0}
                     width 5 offset 0
                     /ApEinfo_revcolor=gray50"
ORIGIN
        1 ggctacacta gaagaacagt atttggtatc tgcgctctgc tgaagccagt taccttcgga
       61 aaaagagttg gtagctcttg atccggcaaa caaaccaccg ctggtagcgg tggttttttt
      121 gtttgcaagc agcagattac gcgcagaaaa aaaggatctc aagaagatcc tttgatcttt
      181 tctacggggt ctgacgctca gtggaacgaa aactcacgtt aagggatttt ggtcatgaga
      241 ttatcaaaaa ggatcttcac ctagatcctt tctcgagctt tcggagtgag atggagtggc
      301 cactgtggaa ctgggcctag catcgcgata agctctagag ggacagcccc cccccaaagc
      361 ccccagggat gtaattacgt ccctcccccg ctagggggca gcagcgagcc gcccggggct
      421 ccgctccggt ccggcgctcc ccccgcatcc ccgagccggc agcgtgcggg gacagcccgg
      481 gcacggggaa ggtggcacgg gatcgctttc ctctgaacgc ttctcgctgc tctttgagcc
      541 tgcagacacc tggggggata cggggaaaaa gctttaggct gaaagagaga tttagaatga
      601 cagaatcata gaacggcctg cgtacggatg gggctctagc tctagagctt gatatcgaat
      661 tcctgcagcc ccgctagagg gacagccccc ccccaaagcc cccagggatg taattacgtc
      721 cctcccccgc tagggggcag cagcgagccg cccggggctc cgctccggtc cggcgctccc
      781 cccgcatccc cgagccggca gcgtgcgggg acagcccggg cacggggaag gtggcacggg
      841 atcgctttcc tctgaacgct tctcgctgct ctttgagcct gcagacacct ggggggatac
      901 ggggaaaaag ctttaggctg aaagagagat ttagaatgac agaatcatag aacggcctgg
      961 gcgcgcctgg tggcgaacga tcaacagacg ggagatctac tattgggaca gcagagatcc
     1021 agttggtaat ggcttgtcga cgacggcggt ctccgtcgtc aggatcatag gtgccaccat
     1081 gaccgagtac aagcccacgg tgcgcctcgc cacccgcgac gacgtccccc gggccgtacg
     1141 caccctcgcc gccgcgttcg ccgactaccc cgccacgcgc cacaccgtcg acccggaccg
     1201 ccacatcgag cgggtcaccg agctgcaaga actcttcctc acgcgcgtcg ggctcgacat
     1261 cggcaaggtg tgggtcgcgg acgacggcgc cgcggtggcg gtctggacca cgccggagag
     1321 cgtcgaagcg ggggcggtgt tcgccgagat cggcccgcgc atggccgagt tgagcggttc
     1381 ccggctggcc gcgcagcaac agatggaagg cctcctggcg ccgcaccggc ccaaggagcc
     1441 cgcgtggttc ctggccaccg tcggcgtctc gcccgaccac cagggcaagg gtctgggcag
     1501 cgccgtcgtg ctccccggag tggaggcggc cgagcgcgcc ggggtgcccg ccttcctgga
     1561 gacatccgcg ccccgcaacc tccccttcta cgagcggctc ggcttcaccg tcaccgccga
     1621 cgtcgaggtg cccgaaggac cgcgcacctg gtgcatgacc cgcaagcccg gtgcctgagc
     1681 ttccactgga ttgtacaatt accaactgaa ttcactcctc aggtgcaggc tgcctatcag
     1741 aaggtggtgg ctggtgtggc caatgccctg gctcacaaat accactgaga tctttttccc
     1801 tctgccaaaa attatgggga catcatgaag ccccttgagc atctgacttc tggctaataa
     1861 aggaaattta ttttcattgc aatagtgtgt tggaattttt tgtgtctctc actcggaagg
     1921 acatatggga gggcaaatca tttaaaacat cagaatgagt atttggttta gagtttggca
     1981 acatatgccc atatgctggc tgccatgaac aaaggttggc tataaagagg tcatcagtat
     2041 atgaaacagc cccctgctgt ccattcctta ttccatagaa aagccttgac ttgaggttag
     2101 atttttttta tattttgttt tgtgttattt ttttctttaa catccctaaa attttcctta
     2161 catgttttac tagccagatt tttcctcctc tcctgactac tcccagtcat agctgtccct
     2221 cttctcttat ggagatccgg gcctagcatc gcgataagct ctagagggac agcccccccc
     2281 caaagccccc agggatgtaa ttacgtccct cccccgctag ggggcagcag cgagccgccc
     2341 ggggctccgc tccggtccgg cgctcccccc gcatccccga gccggcagcg tgcggggaca
     2401 gcccgggcac ggggaaggtg gcacgggatc gctttcctct gaacgcttct cgctgctctt
     2461 tgagcctgca gacacctggg gggatacggg gaaaaagctt taggctgaaa gagagattta
     2521 gaatgacaga atcatagaac ggcctgcgta cggatggggc tctagctcta gagcttgata
     2581 tcgaattcct gcagccccgc tagagggaca gccccccccc aaagccccca gggatgtaat
     2641 tacgtccctc ccccgctagg gggcagcagc gagccgcccg gggctccgct ccggtccggc
     2701 gctccccccg catccccgag ccggcagcgt gcggggacag cccgggcacg gggaaggtgg
     2761 cacgggatcg ctttcctctg aacgcttctc gctgctcttt gagcctgcag acacctgggg
     2821 ggatacgggg aaaaagcttt aggctgaaag agagatttag aatgacagaa tcatagaacg
     2881 gcctgggcgc gcctggtggc gaacgatcaa cagacgggag attgccaagg tcttgacaaa
     2941 cgagtgctag tacaagatca ggccctttca tcttcactcg agtttactcc ctatcagtga
     3001 tagagaacgt atgaagagtt tactccctat cagtgataga gaacgtatgc agactttact
     3061 ccctatcagt gatagagaac gtataaggag tttactccct atcagtgata gagaacgtat
     3121 gaccagttta ctccctatca gtgatagaga acgtatctac agtttactcc ctatcagtga
     3181 tagagaacgt atatccagtt tactccctat cagtgataga gaacgtatgt cgaggtaggc
     3241 gtgtacggtg ggcgcctata aaagcagagc tcgtttagtg aaccgtcaga tcgcctggag
     3301 caattccaca acacttttgt cttatacttc tctggctaac tagagaaccc actgcttact
     3361 ggcttatcga aattaatacg actcactata gggagtccca agctggctag cgccaccatg
     3421 gtttccaagg gcgaagagga caatatggcc agcctgcctg ccacacacga gctgcacatc
     3481 tttggcagca tcaacggcgt ggacttcgac atggtcggac aaggcaccgg caatcccaac
     3541 gacggctacg aggaactgaa cctgaagtcc acaaagggcg acctccagtt cagcccctgg
     3601 attctggtgc ctcacatcgg ctacggcttc caccagtacc tgccttatcc tgacggcatg
     3661 agccctttcc aggccgccat ggttgatggc tctggctacc aggtccaccg gaccatgcag
     3721 tttgaggatg gcgcttccct gaccgtgaac tacagataca cctacgaggg cagccacatc
     3781 aaaggcgagg cccaagtgaa aggcacaggc ttccctgctg atggccccgt gatgaccaat
     3841 tctctgacag ccgccgactg gtgcagaagc aagaaaacat accccaacga caagaccatc
     3901 atcagcacct tcaagtggtc ctacaccacc ggcaacggca agcggtacag aagcaccgcc
     3961 agaaccacct acaccttcgc caaacctatg gccgccaact acctgaagaa ccagcctatg
     4021 tacgtgttcc gcaagaccga gctgaagcac tccaagacag aactgaactt caaagagtgg
     4081 cagaaagcct tcaccgacgt gatgggcatg gacgaactct acaaatgagc ggccgctcga
     4141 gtctagaggg cccgtttaaa cccgctgatc agcctcgact gtgccttcta gttgccagcc
     4201 atctgttgtt tgcccctccc ccgtgccttc cttgaccctg gaaggtgcca ctcccactgt
     4261 cctttcctaa taaaatgagg aaattgcatc gcattgtctg agtaggtgtc attctattct
     4321 ggggggtggg gtggggcagg acagcaaggg ggaggattgg gaagtcaata gcaggcatgc
     4381 tggggatgcg gtgggctcta tggcttctga ggcaggtcga gggtacatgc gccttactcc
     4441 ttgtgagcgc atcgcgataa gctctagagg gacagccccc ccccaaagcc cccagggatg
     4501 taattacgtc cctcccccgc tagggggcag cagcgagccg cccggggctc cgctccggtc
     4561 cggcgctccc cccgcatccc cgagccggca gcgtgcgggg acagcccggg cacggggaag
     4621 gtggcacggg atcgctttcc tctgaacgct tctcgctgct ctttgagcct gcagacacct
     4681 ggggggatac ggggaaaaag ctttaggctg aaagagagat ttagaatgac agaatcatag
     4741 aacggcctgc gtacggatgg ggctctagct ctagagcttg atatcgaatt cctgcagccc
     4801 cgctagaggg acagcccccc cccaaagccc ccagggatgt aattacgtcc ctcccccgct
     4861 agggggcagc agcgagccgc ccggggctcc gctccggtcc ggcgctcccc ccgcatcccc
     4921 gagccggcag cgtgcgggga cagcccgggc acggggaagg tggcacggga tcgctttcct
     4981 ctgaacgctt ctcgctgctc tttgagcctg cagacacctg gggggatacg gggaaaaagc
     5041 tttaggctga aagagagatt tagaatgaca gaatcataga acggcctggg cgcgcctggt
     5101 ggcgaacgat caacagacgg gagagggcaa aaccgatgtt gacggactaa tcctgacaag
     5161 atctggggag gtcgctgagt agtgcgcgag caaaatttaa gctacaacaa ggcaaggctt
     5221 gaccgacaat tgcatgaaga atctgcttag ggttaggcgt tttgcgctgc ttcgcgatgt
     5281 acgggccaga tatacgcgtt gacattgatt attgactagt tattaatagt aatcaattac
     5341 ggggtcatta gttcatagcc catatatgga gttccgcgtt acataactta cggtaaatgg
     5401 cccgcctggc tgaccgccca acgacccccg cccattgacg tcaataatga cgtatgttcc
     5461 catagtaacg ccaataggga ctttccattg acgtcaatgg gtggagtatt tacggtaaac
     5521 tgcccacttg gcagtacatc aagtgtatca tatgccaagt acgcccccta ttgacgtcaa
     5581 tgacggtaaa tggcccgcct ggcattatgc ccagtacatg accttatggg actttcctac
     5641 ttggcagtac atctacgtat tagtcatcgc tattaccatg gtcgaggtga gccccacgtt
     5701 ctgcttcact ctccccatct cccccccctc cccaccccca attttgtatt tatttatttt
     5761 ttaattattt tgtgcagcga tgggggcggg gggggggggc gcgcgccagg cggggcgggg
     5821 cggggcgagg ggcggggcgg ggcgaggcgg agaggtgcgg cggcagccaa tcagagcggc
     5881 gcgctccgaa agtttccttt tatggcgagg cggcggcggc ggcggcccta taaaaagcga
     5941 agcgcgcggc gggcgggagt cgctgcgcgc tgccttcgcc ccgtgccccg ctccgccgcc
     6001 gcctcgcgcc gcccgccccg gctctgactg accgcgttac tcccacaggt gagcgggcgg
     6061 gacggccctt ctcctccggg ctgtaattag cgcttggttt aatgacggct tgtttctttt
     6121 ctgtggctgc gtgaaagcct tgaggggctc cgggagggcc ctttgtgcgg ggggagcggc
     6181 tcggggggtg cgtgcgtgtg tgtgtgcgtg gggagcgccg cgtgcggctc cgcgctgccc
     6241 ggcggctgtg agcgctgcgg gcgcggcgcg gggctttgtg cgctccgcag tgtgcgcgag
     6301 gggagcgcgg ccgggggcgg tgccccgcgg tgcggggggg gctgcgaggg gaacaaaggc
     6361 tgcgtgcggg gtgtgtgcgt gggggggtga gcagggggtg tgggcgcgtc ggtcgggctg
     6421 caaccccccc tgcacccccc tccccgagtt gctgagcacg gcccggcttc gggtgcgggg
     6481 ctccgtacgg ggcgtggcgc ggggctcgcc gtgccgggcg gggggtggcg gcaggtgggg
     6541 gtgccgggcg gggcggggcc gcctcgggcc ggggagggct cgggggaggg gcgcggcggc
     6601 ccccggagcg ccggcggctg tcgaggcgcg gcgagccgca gccattgcct tttatggtaa
     6661 tcgtgcgaga gggcgcaggg acttcctttg tcccaaatct gtgcggagcc gaaatctggg
     6721 aggcgccgcc gcaccccctc tagcgggcgc ggggcgaagc ggtgcggcgc cggcaggaag
     6781 gaaatgggcg gggagggcct tcgtgcgtcg ccgcgccgcc gtccccttct ccctctccag
     6841 cctcggggct gtccgcgggg ggacggctgc cttcgggggg gacggggcag ggcggggttc
     6901 ggcttctggc gtgtgaccgg cggctctaga gcctctgcta accatgttca tgccttcttc
     6961 tttttcctac agctcctggg caacgtgctg gttattgtgc tgtctcatca ttttggcaaa
     7021 gaattcttat ctggctaact agagaaccca ctgcttactg gcttatcgaa attaatacga
     7081 ctcactatag ggagtcccaa gctggctagc gccaccatgt ctagactgga caagagcaaa
     7141 gtcataaact ctgctctgga attactcaat ggagtcggta tcgaaggcct gacgacaagg
     7201 aaactcgctc aaaagctggg agttgagcag cctaccctgt actggcacgt gaagaacaag
     7261 cgggccctgc tcgatgccct gccaatcgag atgctggaca ggcatcatac ccactcctgc
     7321 cccctggaag gcgagtcatg gcaagacttt ctgcggaaca acgccaagtc ataccgctgt
     7381 gctctcctct cacatcgcga cggggctaaa gtgcatctcg gcacccgccc aacagagaaa
     7441 cagtacgaaa ccctggaaaa tcagctcgcg ttcctgtgtc agcaaggctt ctccctggag
     7501 aacgcactgt acgctctgtc cgccgtgggc cactttacac tgggctgcgt attggaggaa
     7561 caggagcatc aagtagcaaa agaggaaaga gagacaccta ccaccgattc tatgccccca
     7621 cttctgaaac aagcaattga gctgttcgac cggcagggag ccgaacctgc cttccttttc
     7681 ggcctggaac taatcatatg tggcctggag aaacagctaa agtgcgaaag cggcgggccg
     7741 accgacgccc ttgacgattt tgacttagac atgctcccag ccgatgccct tgacgacttt
     7801 gaccttgata tgctgcctgc tgacgctctt gacgattttg accttgacat gctccccggg
     7861 taagcggccg ctcgagtcta gagggcccgt ttaaacccgc tgatcagcct cgactgtgcc
     7921 ttctagttgc cagccatctg ttgtttgccc ctcccccgtg ccttccttga ccctggaagg
     7981 tgccactccc actgtccttt cctaataaaa tgaggaaatt gcatcgcatt gtctgagtag
     8041 gtgtcattct attctggggg gtggggtggg gcaggacagc aagggggagg attgggaagt
     8101 caatagcagg catgctgggg atgcggtggg ctctatggct tctgaggcag gtcgaagaac
     8161 tatttcctgg ctgttacgcg agcgcatcgc gataagctct agagggacag ccccccccca
     8221 aagcccccag ggatgtaatt acgtccctcc cccgctaggg ggcagcagcg agccgcccgg
     8281 ggctccgctc cggtccggcg ctccccccgc atccccgagc cggcagcgtg cggggacagc
     8341 ccgggcacgg ggaaggtggc acgggatcgc tttcctctga acgcttctcg ctgctctttg
     8401 agcctgcaga cacctggggg gatacgggga aaaagcttta ggctgaaaga gagatttaga
     8461 atgacagaat catagaacgg cctgcgtacg gatggggctc tagctctaga gcttgatatc
     8521 gaattcctgc agccccgcta gagggacagc ccccccccaa agcccccagg gatgtaatta
     8581 cgtccctccc ccgctagggg gcagcagcga gccgcccggg gctccgctcc ggtccggcgc
     8641 tccccccgca tccccgagcc ggcagcgtgc ggggacagcc cgggcacggg gaaggtggca
     8701 cgggatcgct ttcctctgaa cgcttctcgc tgctctttga gcctgcagac acctgggggg
     8761 atacggggaa aaagctttag gctgaaagag agatttagaa tgacagaatc atagaacggc
     8821 ctgggcgcgc ctggtggcga acgatcaaca gacgggagag gactaaatag tagttcagac
     8881 gccgttaagc gcaagatctg gggaggtcgc tgagtagtgc gcgagcaaaa tttaagctac
     8941 aacaaggcaa ggcttgaccg acaattgcat gaagaatctg cttagggtta ggcgttttgc
     9001 gctgcttcgc gatgtacggg ccagatatac gcgttgacat tgattattga ctagttatta
     9061 atagtaatca attacggggt cattagttca tagcccatat atggagttcc gcgttacata
     9121 acttacggta aatggcccgc ctggctgacc gcccaacgac ccccgcccat tgacgtcaat
     9181 aatgacgtat gttcccatag taacgccaat agggactttc cattgacgtc aatgggtgga
     9241 gtatttacgg taaactgccc acttggcagt acatcaagtg tatcatatgc caagtacgcc
     9301 ccctattgac gtcaatgacg gtaaatggcc cgcctggcat tatgcccagt acatgacctt
     9361 atgggacttt cctacttggc agtacatcta cgtattagtc atcgctatta ccatggtcga
     9421 ggtgagcccc acgttctgct tcactctccc catctccccc ccctccccac ccccaatttt
     9481 gtatttattt attttttaat tattttgtgc agcgatgggg gcgggggggg ggggcgcgcg
     9541 ccaggcgggg cggggcgggg cgaggggcgg ggcggggcga ggcggagagg tgcggcggca
     9601 gccaatcaga gcggcgcgct ccgaaagttt ccttttatgg cgaggcggcg gcggcggcgg
     9661 ccctataaaa agcgaagcgc gcggcgggcg ggagtcgctg cgcgctgcct tcgccccgtg
     9721 ccccgctccg ccgccgcctc gcgccgcccg ccccggctct gactgaccgc gttactccca
     9781 caggtgagcg ggcgggacgg cccttctcct ccgggctgta attagcgctt ggtttaatga
     9841 cggcttgttt cttttctgtg gctgcgtgaa agccttgagg ggctccggga gggccctttg
     9901 tgcgggggga gcggctcggg gggtgcgtgc gtgtgtgtgt gcgtggggag cgccgcgtgc
     9961 ggctccgcgc tgcccggcgg ctgtgagcgc tgcgggcgcg gcgcggggct ttgtgcgctc
    10021 cgcagtgtgc gcgaggggag cgcggccggg ggcggtgccc cgcggtgcgg ggggggctgc
    10081 gaggggaaca aaggctgcgt gcggggtgtg tgcgtggggg ggtgagcagg gggtgtgggc
    10141 gcgtcggtcg ggctgcaacc ccccctgcac ccccctcccc gagttgctga gcacggcccg
    10201 gcttcgggtg cggggctccg tacggggcgt ggcgcggggc tcgccgtgcc gggcgggggg
    10261 tggcggcagg tgggggtgcc gggcggggcg gggccgcctc gggccgggga gggctcgggg
    10321 gaggggcgcg gcggcccccg gagcgccggc ggctgtcgag gcgcggcgag ccgcagccat
    10381 tgccttttat ggtaatcgtg cgagagggcg cagggacttc ctttgtccca aatctgtgcg
    10441 gagccgaaat ctgggaggcg ccgccgcacc ccctctagcg ggcgcggggc gaagcggtgc
    10501 ggcgccggca ggaaggaaat gggcggggag ggccttcgtg cgtcgccgcg ccgccgtccc
    10561 cttctccctc tccagcctcg gggctgtccg cggggggacg gctgccttcg ggggggacgg
    10621 ggcagggcgg ggttcggctt ctggcgtgtg accggcggct ctagagcctc tgctaaccat
    10681 gttcatgcct tcttcttttt cctacagctc ctgggcaacg tgctggttat tgtgctgtct
    10741 catcattttg gcaaagaatt cttatctggc taactagaga acccactgct tactggctta
    10801 tcgaaattaa tacgactcac tatagggagt cccaagctgg ctagcgccac catggccaag
    10861 cctttgtctc aagaagaatc caccctcatt gaaagagcaa cggctacaat caacagcatc
    10921 cccatctctg aggactacag cgtcgccagc gcagctctct ctagcgacgg ccgcatcttc
    10981 actggtgtca atgtatatca ttttactggg ggaccttgtg cagaactcgt ggtgctgggc
    11041 actgctgctg ctgcggcagc tggcaacctg acttgtatcg tcgcgatcgg aaatgagaac
    11101 aggggcatct tgagcccctg cggacggtgc cgacaggtgc ttctcgatct gcatcctggg
    11161 atcaaagcca tagtgaagga cagtgatgga cagccgacgg cagttgggat tcgtgaattg
    11221 ctgccctctg gttatgtgtg ggagggctaa gcggccgctc gagtctagag ggcccgttta
    11281 aacccgctga tcagcctcga ctgtgccttc tagttgccag ccatctgttg tttgcccctc
    11341 ccccgtgcct tccttgaccc tggaaggtgc cactcccact gtcctttcct aataaaatga
    11401 ggaaattgca tcgcattgtc tgagtaggtg tcattctatt ctggggggtg gggtggggca
    11461 ggacagcaag ggggaggatt gggaagtcaa tagcaggcat gctggggatg cggtgggctc
    11521 tatggcttct gaggcaggtc gaagagactg cccgacacat cttagtgagc gcatcgcgat
    11581 aagctctaga gggacagccc ccccccaaag cccccaggga tgtaattacg tccctccccc
    11641 gctagggggc agcagcgagc cgcccggggc tccgctccgg tccggcgctc cccccgcatc
    11701 cccgagccgg cagcgtgcgg ggacagcccg ggcacgggga aggtggcacg ggatcgcttt
    11761 cctctgaacg cttctcgctg ctctttgagc ctgcagacac ctggggggat acggggaaaa
    11821 agctttaggc tgaaagagag atttagaatg acagaatcat agaacggcct gcgtacggat
    11881 ggggctctag ctctagagct tgatatcgaa ttcctgcagc cccgctagag ggacagcccc
    11941 cccccaaagc ccccagggat gtaattacgt ccctcccccg ctagggggca gcagcgagcc
    12001 gcccggggct ccgctccggt ccggcgctcc ccccgcatcc ccgagccggc agcgtgcggg
    12061 gacagcccgg gcacggggaa ggtggcacgg gatcgctttc ctctgaacgc ttctcgctgc
    12121 tctttgagcc tgcagacacc tggggggata cggggaaaaa gctttaggct gaaagagaga
    12181 tttagaatga cagaatcata gaacggcctg ggcgcgcctg gtggcgaacg atcaacagac
    12241 gggagaggtt acgaggatgc acatgtgacc gagggatgga acgacgcgta actcacgtta
    12301 agggattttg gtcatgagct tgcgccgtcc cgtcaagtca gcgtaatgct ctgccagtgt
    12361 tacaaccaat taaccaattc tgattagaaa aactcatcga gcatcaaatg aaactgcaat
    12421 ttattcatat caggattatc aataccatat ttttgaaaaa gccgtttctg taatgaagga
    12481 gaaaactcac cgaggcagtt ccataggatg gcaagatcct ggtatcggtc tgcgattccg
    12541 actcgtccaa catcaataca acctattaat ttcccctcgt caaaaataag gttatcaagt
    12601 gagaaatcac catgagtgac gactgaatcc ggtgagaatg gcaaaagttt atgcatttct
    12661 ttccagactt gttcaacagg ccagccatta cgctcgtcat caaaatcact cgcatcaacc
    12721 aaaccgttat tcattcgtga ttgcgcctga gcgagacgaa atacgcgatc gctgttaaaa
    12781 ggacaattac aaacaggaat cgaatgcaac cggcgcagga acactgccag cgcatcaaca
    12841 atattttcac ctgaatcagg atattcttct aatacctgga atgctgtttt tccggggatc
    12901 gcagtggtga gtaaccatgc atcatcagga gtacggataa aatgcttgat ggtcggaaga
    12961 ggcataaatt ccgtcagcca gtttagtctg accatctcat ctgtaacatc attggcaacg
    13021 ctacctttgc catgtttcag aaacaactct ggcgcatcgg gcttcccata caagcgatag
    13081 attgtcgcac ctgattgccc gacattatcg cgagcccatt tatacccata taaatcagca
    13141 tccatgttgg aatttaatcg cggcctcgac gtttcccgtt gaatatggct cataacaccc
    13201 cttgtattac tgtttatgta agcagacagt tttattgttc atgatgatat tattttatct
    13261 tgtgcaatgt aacatcagag attttgagac acgggccatg ctagctccag caaaaggcca
    13321 ggaaccgtaa aaaggccgcg ttgctggcgt ttttccatag gctccgcccc cctgacgagc
    13381 atcacaaaaa tcgacgctca agtcagaggt ggcgaaaccc gacaggacta taaagatacc
    13441 aggcgtttcc ccctggaagc tccctcgtgc gctctcctgt tccgaccctg ccgcttaccg
    13501 gatacctgtc cgcctttctc ccttcgggaa gcgtggcgct ttctcatagc tcacgctgta
    13561 ggtatctcag ttcggtgtag gtcgttcgct ccaagctggg ctgtgtgcac gaaccccccg
    13621 ttcagcccga ccgctgcgcc ttatccggta actatcgtct tgagtccaac ccggtaagac
    13681 acgacttatc gccactggca gcagccactg gtaacaggat tagcagagcg aggtatgtag
    13741 gcggtgctac agagttcttg aagtggtggc ctaactac
//
