# Supplementary material for: Engineered Feedback Employing Natural Hypoxia-Responsive Factors Enhances Synthetic Hypoxia Biosensors
Source: bioRxiv preprint, doi:10.1101/2024.09.28.615614, version 1 (2024-09-30)
Supplement: Supplementary Data [file 615614_file03.zip › Supplementary Data/SupplementaryData1_PlasmidMaps/pPD1060 Integration Vector with Puro-P2A-dsRedE2.gb]

LOCUS       Exported               10774 bp ds-DNA     circular SYN 25-SEP-2024
DEFINITION  synthetic circular DNA
ACCESSION   .
VERSION     .
KEYWORDS    .
SOURCE      synthetic DNA construct
  ORGANISM  synthetic DNA construct
REFERENCE   1  (bases 1 to 10774)
  AUTHORS   LeonardLab
  TITLE     Direct Submission
  JOURNAL   Exported Thursday, Sep 26, 2024 from SnapGene 5.1.7
            https://www.snapgene.com
FEATURES             Location/Qualifiers
     source          1..10774
                     /organism="synthetic DNA construct"
                     /mol_type="other DNA"
     misc_feature    340..575
                     /label=cHS4
     misc_feature    673..914
                     /label=cHS4
     misc_feature    1031..1068
                     /label=attB BxB1
                     /note="/ApEinfo_fwdcolor=#00ffff
                     /ApEinfo_graphicformat=arrow_data {{0 1 2 0 0 -1} {} 0}
                     width 5 offset 0
                     /ApEinfo_revcolor=green"
     CDS             1079..1675
                     /codon_start=1
                     /gene="pac from Streptomyces alboniger"
                     /product="puromycin N-acetyltransferase"
                     /label=PuroR
                     /note="confers resistance to puromycin"
                     /translation="MTEYKPTVRLATRDDVPRAVRTLAAAFADYPATRHTVDPDRHIER
                     VTELQELFLTRVGLDIGKVWVADDGAAVAVWTTPESVEAGAVFAEIGPRMAELSGSRLA
                     AQQQMEGLLAPHRPKEPAWFLATVGVSPDHQGKGLGSAVVLPGVEAAERAGVPAFLETS
                     APRNLPFYERLGFTVTADVEVPEGPRTWCMTRKPGA"
     CDS             1676..1732
                     /codon_start=1
                     /product="2A peptide from porcine teschovirus-1 
                     polyprotein"
                     /label=P2A
                     /note="Eukaryotic ribosomes fail to insert a peptide bond 
                     between the Gly and Pro residues, yielding separate 
                     polypeptides."
                     /translation="ATNFSLLKQAGDVEENPGP"
     CDS             1733..2410
                     /codon_start=1
                     /product="noncytotoxic tetrameric variant of DsRed 
                     fluorescent protein (Strack et al., 2008)"
                     /label=DsRed-Express2
                     /note="mammalian codon-optimized"
                     /translation="MDSTENVIKPFMRFKVHMEGSVNGHEFEIEGEGEGKPYEGTQTAK
                     LQVTKGGPLPFAWDILSPQFQYGSKVYVKHPADIPDYKKLSFPEGFKWERVMNFEDGGV
                     VTVTQDSSLQDGTFIYHVKFIGVNFPSDGPVMQKKTLGWEPSTERLYPRDGVLKGEIHK
                     ALKLKGGGHYLVEFKSIYMAKKPVKLPGYYYVDSKLDITSHNEDYTVVEQYERAEARHH
                     LFQ"
     misc_feature    2451..2966
                     /label=rb glob PA terminator
                     /note="/ApEinfo_fwdcolor=#ff80c0
                     /ApEinfo_graphicformat=arrow_data {{0 1 2 0 0 -1} {} 0}
                     width 5 offset 0
                     /ApEinfo_revcolor=green"
     misc_feature    2998..3233
                     /label=cHS4
     misc_feature    3331..3572
                     /label=cHS4
     misc_feature    3702..9189
                     /label=Red crt operon
                     /note="/ApEinfo_fwdcolor=#8080ff
                     /ApEinfo_graphicformat=arrow_data {{0 1 2 0 0 -1} {} 0}
                     width 5 offset 0
                     /ApEinfo_revcolor=green"
     CDS             complement(9380..10189)
                     /codon_start=1
                     /gene="aph(3')-Ia"
                     /product="aminoglycoside phosphotransferase"
                     /label=KanR
                     /note="confers resistance to kanamycin in bacteria or G418 
                     (Geneticin(R)) in eukaryotes"
                     /translation="MSHIQRETSRPRLNSNMDADLYGYKWARDNVGQSGATIYRLYGKP
                     DAPELFLKHGKGSVANDVTDEMVRLNWLTEFMPLPTIKHFIRTPDDAWLLTTAIPGKTA
                     FQVLEEYPDSGENIVDALAVFLRRLHSIPVCNCPFNSDRVFRLAQAQSRMNNGLVDASD
                     FDDERNGWPVEQVWKEMHKLLPFSPDSVVTHGDFSLDNLIFDEGKLIGCIDVGRVGIAD
                     RYQDLAILWNCLGEFSPSLQKRLFQKYGIDNPDMNKLQFHLMLDEFF"
     rep_origin      complement(join(10348..10774,1..162))
                     /direction=LEFT
                     /label=ori
                     /note="high-copy-number ColE1/pMB1/pBR322/pUC origin of 
                     replication"
ORIGIN
        1 ggctacacta gaagaacagt atttggtatc tgcgctctgc tgaagccagt taccttcgga
       61 aaaagagttg gtagctcttg atccggcaaa caaaccaccg ctggtagcgg tggttttttt
      121 gtttgcaagc agcagattac gcgcagaaaa aaaggatctc aagaagatcc tttgatcttt
      181 tctacggggt ctgacgctca gtggaacgaa aactcacgtt aagggatttt ggtcatgaga
      241 ttatcaaaaa ggatcttcac ctagatcctt tctcgagctt tcggagtgag atggagtggc
      301 cactgtggaa ctgggcctag catcgcgata agctctagag ggacagcccc cccccaaagc
      361 ccccagggat gtaattacgt ccctcccccg ctagggggca gcagcgagcc gcccggggct
      421 ccgctccggt ccggcgctcc ccccgcatcc ccgagccggc agcgtgcggg gacagcccgg
      481 gcacggggaa ggtggcacgg gatcgctttc ctctgaacgc ttctcgctgc tctttgagcc
      541 tgcagacacc tggggggata cggggaaaaa gctttaggct gaaagagaga tttagaatga
      601 cagaatcata gaacggcctg cgtacggatg gggctctagc tctagagctt gatatcgaat
      661 tcctgcagcc ccgctagagg gacagccccc ccccaaagcc cccagggatg taattacgtc
      721 cctcccccgc tagggggcag cagcgagccg cccggggctc cgctccggtc cggcgctccc
      781 cccgcatccc cgagccggca gcgtgcgggg acagcccggg cacggggaag gtggcacggg
      841 atcgctttcc tctgaacgct tctcgctgct ctttgagcct gcagacacct ggggggatac
      901 ggggaaaaag ctttaggctg aaagagagat ttagaatgac agaatcatag aacggcctgg
      961 gcgcgcctgg tggcgaacga tcaacagacg ggagatctac tattgggaca gcagagatcc
     1021 agttggtaat ggcttgtcga cgacggcggt ctccgtcgtc aggatcatag gtgccaccat
     1081 gaccgagtac aagcccacgg tgcgcctcgc cacccgcgac gacgtccccc gggccgtacg
     1141 caccctcgcc gccgcgttcg ccgactaccc cgccacgcgc cacaccgtcg acccggaccg
     1201 ccacatcgag cgggtcaccg agctgcaaga actcttcctc acgcgcgtcg ggctcgacat
     1261 cggcaaggtg tgggtcgcgg acgacggcgc cgcggtggcg gtctggacca cgccggagag
     1321 cgtcgaagcg ggggcggtgt tcgccgagat cggcccgcgc atggccgagt tgagcggttc
     1381 ccggctggcc gcgcagcaac agatggaagg cctcctggcg ccgcaccggc ccaaggagcc
     1441 cgcgtggttc ctggccaccg tcggcgtctc gcccgaccac cagggcaagg gtctgggcag
     1501 cgccgtcgtg ctccccggag tggaggcggc cgagcgcgcc ggggtgcccg ccttcctgga
     1561 gacatccgcg ccccgcaacc tccccttcta cgagcggctc ggcttcaccg tcaccgccga
     1621 cgtcgaggtg cccgaaggac cgcgcacctg gtgcatgacc cgcaagcccg gagctgccac
     1681 gaacttcagc ctgctgaagc aggctggaga cgtggaggag aaccctggac ccatggatag
     1741 cactgagaac gtcatcaagc ccttcatgcg cttcaaggtg cacatggagg gctccgtgaa
     1801 cggccacgag ttcgagatcg agggcgaggg cgagggcaag ccctacgagg gcacccagac
     1861 cgccaagctc caggtgacca agggcggccc cctgcccttc gcctgggaca tcctgtcccc
     1921 ccagttccag tacggctcca aggtgtacgt gaagcacccc gccgacatcc ccgactacaa
     1981 gaagctgtcc ttccccgagg gcttcaagtg ggagcgcgtg atgaacttcg aggacggcgg
     2041 cgtggtgacc gtgacccagg actcctccct ccaggacggc accttcatct accacgtgaa
     2101 gttcatcggc gtgaacttcc cctccgacgg ccccgtaatg cagaagaaaa ctctgggctg
     2161 ggagccctcc accgagcgcc tgtacccccg cgacggcgtg ctgaagggcg agatccacaa
     2221 ggcgctgaag ctgaagggcg gcggccacta cctggtggag ttcaagtcaa tctacatggc
     2281 caagaagccc gtgaagctgc ccggctacta ctacgtggac tccaagctgg acatcacctc
     2341 ccacaacgag gactacaccg tggtggagca gtacgagcgc gccgaggccc gccaccacct
     2401 gttccagtag gcttccactg gattgtacaa ttaccaactg aattcactcc tcaggtgcag
     2461 gctgcctatc agaaggtggt ggctggtgtg gccaatgccc tggctcacaa ataccactga
     2521 gatctttttc cctctgccaa aaattatggg gacatcatga agccccttga gcatctgact
     2581 tctggctaat aaaggaaatt tattttcatt gcaatagtgt gttggaattt tttgtgtctc
     2641 tcactcggaa ggacatatgg gagggcaaat catttaaaac atcagaatga gtatttggtt
     2701 tagagtttgg caacatatgc ccatatgctg gctgccatga acaaaggttg gctataaaga
     2761 ggtcatcagt atatgaaaca gccccctgct gtccattcct tattccatag aaaagccttg
     2821 acttgaggtt agattttttt tatattttgt tttgtgttat ttttttcttt aacatcccta
     2881 aaattttcct tacatgtttt actagccaga tttttcctcc tctcctgact actcccagtc
     2941 atagctgtcc ctcttctctt atggagatcc gggcctagca tcgcgataag ctctagaggg
     3001 acagcccccc cccaaagccc ccagggatgt aattacgtcc ctcccccgct agggggcagc
     3061 agcgagccgc ccggggctcc gctccggtcc ggcgctcccc ccgcatcccc gagccggcag
     3121 cgtgcgggga cagcccgggc acggggaagg tggcacggga tcgctttcct ctgaacgctt
     3181 ctcgctgctc tttgagcctg cagacacctg gggggatacg gggaaaaagc tttaggctga
     3241 aagagagatt tagaatgaca gaatcataga acggcctgcg tacggatggg gctctagctc
     3301 tagagcttga tatcgaattc ctgcagcccc gctagaggga cagccccccc ccaaagcccc
     3361 cagggatgta attacgtccc tcccccgcta gggggcagca gcgagccgcc cggggctccg
     3421 ctccggtccg gcgctccccc cgcatccccg agccggcagc gtgcggggac agcccgggca
     3481 cggggaaggt ggcacgggat cgctttcctc tgaacgcttc tcgctgctct ttgagcctgc
     3541 agacacctgg ggggatacgg ggaaaaagct ttaggctgaa agagagattt agaatgacag
     3601 aatcatagaa cggcctgggc gcgcctggtg gcgaacgatc aacagacggg agattgcctt
     3661 gtcttctggt cgactcgacg gagggtaccg cacggtctgc caatccgacg gaggtttatg
     3721 aattttccac cttttccaca agctcaacta gtattaacga tgtggattta gcaaaaaaaa
     3781 cctgtaaccc taaatgtaaa ataacgggta agcctgccaa ccatgttatg gcagattaag
     3841 cgtctttttg aagggcaccg catctttcgc gttgccgtaa atgtatccgt ttataaggac
     3901 agcccgaatg acggtctgcg caaaaaaaca cgttcatctc actcgcgatg ctgcggagca
     3961 gttactggct gatattgatc gacgccttga tcagttattg cccgtggagg gagaacggga
     4021 tgttgtgggt gccgcgatgc gtgaaggtgc gctggcaccg ggaaaacgta ttcgccccat
     4081 gttgctgttg ctgaccgccc gcgatctggg ttgcgctgtc agccatgacg gattactgga
     4141 tttggcctgt gcggtggaaa tggtccacgc ggcttcgctg atccttgacg atatgccctg
     4201 catggacgat gcgaagctgc ggcgcggacg ccctaccatt cattctcatt acggagagca
     4261 tgtggcaata ctggcggcgg ttgccttgct gagtaaagcc tttggcgtaa ttgccgatgc
     4321 agatggcctc acgccgctgg caaaaaatcg ggcggtttct gaactgtcaa acgccatcgg
     4381 catgcaagga ttggttcagg gtcagttcaa ggatctgtct gaaggggata agccgcgcag
     4441 cgctgaagct attttgatga cgaatcactt taaaaccagc acgctgtttt gtgcctccat
     4501 gcagatggcc tcgattgttg cgaatgcctc cagcgaagcg cgtgattgcc tgcatcgttt
     4561 ttcacttgat cttggtcagg catttcaact gctggacgat ttgaccgatg gcatgaccga
     4621 caccggtaag gatagcaatc aggacgccgg taaatcgacg ctggtcaatc tgttaggccc
     4681 gagggcggtt gaagaacgtc tgagacaaca tcttcagctt gccagtgagc atctctctgc
     4741 ggcctgccaa cacgggcacg ccactcaaca ttttattcag gcctggtttg acaaaaaact
     4801 cgctgccgtc agttaaggat gctgcatgag cgcacatgcc ctgcccaagg cagatctgac
     4861 cgccaccagc ctgatcgtat cgggcggcat catcgccgct tggctggccc tgcatgtgca
     4921 tgcgctgtgg tttctggacg cagcggcgca tcccatcctg gcgatcgcaa atttcctggg
     4981 gctgacctgg ctgtcggtcg gattgttcat catcgcgcat gacgcgatgc acgggtcggt
     5041 ggtgccgggg cgtccgcgcg ccaatgcggc gatgggccag cttgtcctgt ggctgtatgc
     5101 cggattttcg tggcgcaaga tgatcgtcaa gcacatggcc catcaccgcc atgccggaac
     5161 cgacgacgac cccgatttcg accatggcgg cccggtccgc tggtacgccc gcttcatcgg
     5221 cacctatttc ggctggcgcg aggggctgct tctgcccgtc atcgtgacgg tctatgcgct
     5281 gatccttggg gatcgctgga tgtacgtggt attctggccg ctgccgtcga tcctggcgtc
     5341 gatccagctg ttcgtgttcg gcacctggct gccgcaccgc cccggccacg acgcgttccc
     5401 ggaccgccac aatgcgcggt cgtcgcggat cagcgacccc gtgtcgctgc tgacctgttt
     5461 tcactttggc ggttatcatc acgaacacca cctgcacccg acggtgccgt ggtggcgcct
     5521 gcccagcacc cgcaccaagg gggacaccgc atgagtgact taagtgggag cggctatgca
     5581 accgcattat gatctgattc tcgtgggggc tggactcgcg aatggcctta tcgccctgcg
     5641 acttcagcag cagcaacctg atatgcgtat tttgcttatc gacgccgcac cccaggcggg
     5701 cgggaatcat acgtggtcat ttcaccacga tgatttgact gagagccaac atcgttggat
     5761 agctccgctg gtggttcatc actggcccga ctatcaggta cgctttccca cacgccgtcg
     5821 taagctgaac agcggctact tttgtattac ttctcagcgt ttcgctgagg ttttacagcg
     5881 acagtttggc ccgcacttgt ggatggatac cgcggtcgca gaggttaatg cggaatctgt
     5941 tcggttgaaa aagggtcagg ttatcggtgc ccgcgcggtg attgacgggc ggggttatgc
     6001 ggcaaattca gcactgagcg tgggcttcca ggcgtttatt ggccaggaat ggcgattgag
     6061 ccacccgcat ggtttatcat ctcccattat catggatgcc acggtcgatc agcaaaatgg
     6121 ttatcgcttc gtgtacagcc tgccgctctc gccgaccaga ttgttaattg aagatacgca
     6181 ctatattgat aatgcgacat tagatcctga atgcgcgcgg caaaatattt gcgactatgc
     6241 cgcgcaacag ggttggcagc ttcagacact gctgcgagaa gaacagggcg ccttacccat
     6301 tactctgtcg ggcaatgccg acgcattctg gcagcagcgc cccctggcct gtagtggatt
     6361 acgtgccggt ctgttccatc ctaccaccgg ctattcactg ccgctggcgg ttgccgtggc
     6421 cgaccgcctg agtgcacttg atgtctttac gtcggcctca attcaccatg ccattacgca
     6481 ttttgcccgc gagcgctggc agcagcaggg ctttttccgc atgctgaatc gcatgctgtt
     6541 tttagccgga cccgccgatt cacgctggcg ggttatgcag cgtttttatg gtttacctga
     6601 agatttaatt gcccgttttt atgcgggaaa actcacgctg accgatcggc tacgtattct
     6661 gagcggcaag ccgcctgttc cggtattagc agcattgcaa gccattatga cgactcatcg
     6721 ttaaagagcg actacatgaa accaactacg gtaattggtg caggcttcgg tggcctggca
     6781 ctggcaattc gtctacaagc tgcggggatc cccgtcttac tgcttgaaca acgtgataaa
     6841 cccggcggtc gggcttatgt ctacgaggat caggggttta cctttgatgc aggcccgacg
     6901 gttatcaccg atcccagtgc cattgaagaa ctgtttgcac tggcaggaaa acagttaaaa
     6961 gagtatgtcg aactgctgcc ggttacgccg ttttaccgcc tgtgttggga gtcagggaag
     7021 gtctttaatt acgataacga tcaaacccgg ctcgaagcgc agattcagca gtttaatccc
     7081 cgcgatgtcg aaggttatcg tcagtttctg gactattcac gcgcggtgtt taaagaaggc
     7141 tatctaaagc tcggtactgt ccctttttta tcgttcagag acatgcttcg cgccgcacct
     7201 caactggcga aactgcaggc atggagaagc gtttacagta aggttgccag ttacatcgaa
     7261 gatgaacatc tgcgccaggc gttttctttc cactcgctgt tggtgggcgg caatcccttc
     7321 gccacctcat ccatttatac gttgatacac gcgctggagc gtgagtgggg cgtctggttt
     7381 ccgcgtggcg gcaccggcgc attagttcag gggatgataa agctgtttca ggatctgggt
     7441 ggcgaagtcg tgttaaacgc cagagtcagc catatggaaa cgacaggaaa caagattgaa
     7501 gccgtgcatt tagaggacgg tcgcaggttc ctgacgcaag ccgtcgcgtc aaatgcagat
     7561 gtggttcata cctatcgcga cctgttaagc cagcaccctg ccgcggttaa gcagtccaac
     7621 aaactgcaga ctaagcgcat gagtaactct ctgtttgtgc tctattttgg tttgaatcac
     7681 catcatgatc agctcgcgca tcacacggtt tgtttcggcc cgcgttaccg cgagctgatt
     7741 gacgaaattt ttaatcatga tggcctcgca gaggacttct cactttatct gcacgcgccc
     7801 tgtgtcacgg attcgtcact ggcgcctgaa ggttgcggca gttactatgt gttggcgccg
     7861 gtgccgcatt taggcaccgc gaacctcgac tggacggttg aggggccaaa actacgcgac
     7921 cgtatttttg cgtaccttga gcagcattac atgcctggct tacggagtca gctggtcacg
     7981 caccggatgt ttacgccgtt tgattttcgc gaccagctta atgcctatca tggctcagcc
     8041 ttttctgtgg agcccgttct tacccagagc gcctggtttc ggccgcataa ccgcgataaa
     8101 accattacta atctctacct ggtcggcgca ggcacgcatc ccggcgcagg cattcctggc
     8161 gtcatcggct cggcaaaagc gacagcaggt ttgatgctgg aggatctgat ttgaataatc
     8221 cgtcgttact caatcatgcg gtcgaaacga tggcagttgg ctcgaaaagt tttgcgacag
     8281 cctcaaagtt atttgatgca aaaacccggc gcagcgtact gatgctctac gcctggtgcc
     8341 gccattgtga cgatgttatt gacgatcaga cgctgggctt tcaggcccgg cagcctgcct
     8401 tacaaacgcc cgaacaacgt ctgatgcaac ttgagatgaa aacgcgccag gcctatgcag
     8461 gatcgcagat gcacgaaccg gcgtttgcgg cttttcagga agtggctatg gctcatgata
     8521 tcgccccggc ttacgcgttt gatcatctgg aaggcttcgc catggatgta cgcgaagcgc
     8581 aatacagcca actggatgat acgctgcgct attgctatca cgttgcaggc gttgtcggct
     8641 tgatgatggc gcaaatcatg ggcgtgcggg ataacgccac gctggaccgc gcctgtgacc
     8701 ttgggctggc atttcagttg accaatattg ctcgcgatat tgtggacgat gcgcatgcgg
     8761 gccgctgtta tctgccggca agctggctgg agcatgaagg tctgaacaaa gagaattatg
     8821 cggcacctga aaaccgtcag gcgctgagcc gtatcgcccg tcgtttggtg caggaagcag
     8881 aaccttacta tttgtctgcc acagccggcc tggcagggtt gcccctgcgt tccgcctggg
     8941 caatcgctac ggcgaagcag gtttaccgga aaataggtgt caaagttgaa caggccggtc
     9001 agcaagcctg ggatcagcgg cagtcaacga ccacgcccga aaaattaacg ctgctgctgg
     9061 ccgcctctgg tcaggccctt acttcccgga tgcgggctca tcctccccgc cctgcgcatc
     9121 tctggcagcg cccgctctag cgccatgtct ttcccggagc gtcgcctgaa gttttgacag
     9181 gggcggcgca tagaggaagc caaaagaaac acaaccttct ttgcccctga cggcgtgatg
     9241 catacgctgg cgattagcac gaagacaagg gatggaacga cgcgtaactc acgttaaggg
     9301 attttggtca tgagcttgcg ccgtcccgtc aagtcagcgt aatgctctgc cagtgttaca
     9361 accaattaac caattctgat tagaaaaact catcgagcat caaatgaaac tgcaatttat
     9421 tcatatcagg attatcaata ccatattttt gaaaaagccg tttctgtaat gaaggagaaa
     9481 actcaccgag gcagttccat aggatggcaa gatcctggta tcggtctgcg attccgactc
     9541 gtccaacatc aatacaacct attaatttcc cctcgtcaaa aataaggtta tcaagtgaga
     9601 aatcaccatg agtgacgact gaatccggtg agaatggcaa aagtttatgc atttctttcc
     9661 agacttgttc aacaggccag ccattacgct cgtcatcaaa atcactcgca tcaaccaaac
     9721 cgttattcat tcgtgattgc gcctgagcga gacgaaatac gcgatcgctg ttaaaaggac
     9781 aattacaaac aggaatcgaa tgcaaccggc gcaggaacac tgccagcgca tcaacaatat
     9841 tttcacctga atcaggatat tcttctaata cctggaatgc tgtttttccg gggatcgcag
     9901 tggtgagtaa ccatgcatca tcaggagtac ggataaaatg cttgatggtc ggaagaggca
     9961 taaattccgt cagccagttt agtctgacca tctcatctgt aacatcattg gcaacgctac
    10021 ctttgccatg tttcagaaac aactctggcg catcgggctt cccatacaag cgatagattg
    10081 tcgcacctga ttgcccgaca ttatcgcgag cccatttata cccatataaa tcagcatcca
    10141 tgttggaatt taatcgcggc ctcgacgttt cccgttgaat atggctcata acaccccttg
    10201 tattactgtt tatgtaagca gacagtttta ttgttcatga tgatattatt ttatcttgtg
    10261 caatgtaaca tcagagattt tgagacacgg gccatgctag ctccagcaaa aggccaggaa
    10321 ccgtaaaaag gccgcgttgc tggcgttttt ccataggctc cgcccccctg acgagcatca
    10381 caaaaatcga cgctcaagtc agaggtggcg aaacccgaca ggactataaa gataccaggc
    10441 gtttccccct ggaagctccc tcgtgcgctc tcctgttccg accctgccgc ttaccggata
    10501 cctgtccgcc tttctccctt cgggaagcgt ggcgctttct catagctcac gctgtaggta
    10561 tctcagttcg gtgtaggtcg ttcgctccaa gctgggctgt gtgcacgaac cccccgttca
    10621 gcccgaccgc tgcgccttat ccggtaacta tcgtcttgag tccaacccgg taagacacga
    10681 cttatcgcca ctggcagcag ccactggtaa caggattagc agagcgaggt atgtaggcgg
    10741 tgctacagag ttcttgaagt ggtggcctaa ctac
//
