# Supplementary material for: Engineered Feedback Employing Natural Hypoxia-Responsive Factors Enhances Synthetic Hypoxia Biosensors
Source: bioRxiv preprint, doi:10.1101/2024.09.28.615614, version 1 (2024-09-30)
Supplement: Supplementary Data [file 615614_file03.zip › Supplementary Data/SupplementaryData1_PlasmidMaps/pPD766 TRE3GV DsRE2 in TUPV1.gb]

LOCUS       Exported                5332 bp ds-DNA     circular SYN 25-SEP-2024
DEFINITION  synthetic circular DNA
ACCESSION   .
VERSION     .
KEYWORDS    .
SOURCE      synthetic DNA construct
  ORGANISM  synthetic DNA construct
REFERENCE   1  (bases 1 to 5332)
  AUTHORS   Leonard Lab
  TITLE     Direct Submission
  JOURNAL   Exported Thursday, Sep 26, 2024 from SnapGene 5.1.7
            https://www.snapgene.com
FEATURES             Location/Qualifiers
     source          1..5332
                     /organism="synthetic DNA construct"
                     /mol_type="other DNA"
     misc_feature    31..55
                     /label=TUPV1 Barcode
     promoter        82..431
                     /label=TRE3GV promoter
                     /note="3rd-generation Tet-responsive promoter that can be 
                     activated by binding of Tet-On(R) 3G, optimized for 
                     retroviral and lentiviral vectors"
     misc_feature    86..431
                     /label=pTRE3GV
     protein_bind    90..108
                     /gene="tetO"
                     /label=tet operator
                     /bound_moiety="tetracycline repressor TetR"
                     /note="bacterial operator O2 for the tetR and tetA genes"
     protein_bind    126..144
                     /gene="tetO"
                     /label=tet operator
                     /bound_moiety="tetracycline repressor TetR"
                     /note="bacterial operator O2 for the tetR and tetA genes"
     protein_bind    162..180
                     /gene="tetO"
                     /label=tet operator
                     /bound_moiety="tetracycline repressor TetR"
                     /note="bacterial operator O2 for the tetR and tetA genes"
     protein_bind    198..216
                     /gene="tetO"
                     /label=tet operator
                     /bound_moiety="tetracycline repressor TetR"
                     /note="bacterial operator O2 for the tetR and tetA genes"
     protein_bind    234..252
                     /gene="tetO"
                     /label=tet operator
                     /bound_moiety="tetracycline repressor TetR"
                     /note="bacterial operator O2 for the tetR and tetA genes"
     protein_bind    270..288
                     /gene="tetO"
                     /label=tet operator
                     /bound_moiety="tetracycline repressor TetR"
                     /note="bacterial operator O2 for the tetR and tetA genes"
     protein_bind    306..324
                     /gene="tetO"
                     /label=tet operator
                     /bound_moiety="tetracycline repressor TetR"
                     /note="bacterial operator O2 for the tetR and tetA genes"
     CDS             520..1194
                     /codon_start=1
                     /product="noncytotoxic tetrameric variant of DsRed 
                     fluorescent protein (Strack et al., 2008)"
                     /label=DsRed-Express2
                     /note="mammalian codon-optimized"
                     /translation="MDSTENVIKPFMRFKVHMEGSVNGHEFEIEGEGEGKPYEGTQTAK
                     LQVTKGGPLPFAWDILSPQFQYGSKVYVKHPADIPDYKKLSFPEGFKWERVMNFEDGGV
                     VTVTQDSSLQDGTFIYHVKFIGVNFPSDGPVMQKKTLGWEPSTERLYPRDGVLKGEIHK
                     ALKLKGGGHYLVEFKSIYMAKKPVKLPGYYYVDSKLDITSHNEDYTVVEQYERAEARHH
                     LFQ"
     polyA_signal    1248..1472
                     /label=bGH poly(A) signal
                     /note="bovine growth hormone polyadenylation signal"
     misc_feature    1490..1514
                     /label=TUPV1 Barcode
     misc_feature    1538..1773
                     /label=cHS4
     misc_feature    1871..2112
                     /label=cHS4
     misc_feature    2196..2199
                     /label=Cut Site
     rep_origin      2241..2669
                     /direction=RIGHT
                     /label=f1 ori
                     /note="f1 bacteriophage origin of replication; arrow 
                     indicates direction of (+) strand synthesis"
     rep_origin      2739..2874
                     /label=SV40 ori
                     /note="SV40 origin of replication"
     polyA_signal    3008..3129
                     /label=SV40 poly(A) signal
                     /note="SV40 polyadenylation signal"
     rep_origin      complement(3580..4165)
                     /direction=LEFT
                     /label=ori
                     /note="high-copy-number ColE1/pMB1/pBR322/pUC origin of 
                     replication"
     CDS             complement(4336..5196)
                     /codon_start=1
                     /gene="bla"
                     /product="beta-lactamase"
                     /label=AmpR
                     /note="confers resistance to ampicillin, carbenicillin, and
                     related antibiotics"
                     /translation="MSIQHFRVALIPFFAAFCLPVFAHPETLVKVKDAEDQLGARVGYI
                     ELDLNSGKILESFRPEERFPMMSTFKVLLCGAVLSRIDAGQEQLGRRIHYSQNDLVEYS
                     PVTEKHLTDGMTVRELCSAAITMSDNTAANLLLTTIGGPKELTAFLHNMGDHVTRLDRW
                     EPELNEAIPNDERDTTMPVAMATTLRKLLTGELLTLASRQQLIDWMEADKVAGPLLRSA
                     LPAGWFIADKSGAGERGSRGIIAALGPDGKPSRIVVIYTTGSQATMDERNRQIAEIGAS
                     LIKHW"
     promoter        complement(5197..5301)
                     /gene="bla"
                     /label=AmpR promoter
ORIGIN
        1 gacggatcgg gagatcgaag acggtgccaa ggtcttgaca aacgagtgct agtacaagat
       61 caggcccttt catcttcact cgagtttact ccctatcagt gatagagaac gtatgaagag
      121 tttactccct atcagtgata gagaacgtat gcagacttta ctccctatca gtgatagaga
      181 acgtataagg agtttactcc ctatcagtga tagagaacgt atgaccagtt tactccctat
      241 cagtgataga gaacgtatct acagtttact ccctatcagt gatagagaac gtatatccag
      301 tttactccct atcagtgata gagaacgtat gtcgaggtag gcgtgtacgg tgggcgccta
      361 taaaagcaga gctcgtttag tgaaccgtca gatcgcctgg agcaattcca caacactttt
      421 gtcttatact tctctggcta actagagaac ccactgctta ctggcttatc gaaattaata
      481 cgactcacta tagggagtcc caagctggct agcgccacca tggatagcac tgagaacgtc
      541 atcaagccct tcatgcgctt caaggtgcac atggagggct ccgtgaacgg ccacgagttc
      601 gagatcgagg gcgagggcga gggcaagccc tacgagggca cccagaccgc caagctccag
      661 gtgaccaagg gcggccccct gcccttcgcc tgggacatcc tgtcccccca gttccagtac
      721 ggctccaagg tgtacgtgaa gcaccccgcc gacatccccg actacaagaa gctgtccttc
      781 cccgagggct tcaagtggga gcgcgtgatg aacttcgagg acggcggcgt ggtgaccgtg
      841 acccaggact cctccctcca ggacggcacc ttcatctacc acgtgaagtt catcggcgtg
      901 aacttcccct ccgacggccc cgtaatgcag aagaaaactc tgggctggga gccctccacc
      961 gagcgcctgt acccccgcga cggcgtgctg aagggcgaga tccacaaggc gctgaagctg
     1021 aagggcggcg gccactacct ggtggagttc aagtcaatct acatggccaa gaagcccgtg
     1081 aagctgcccg gctactacta cgtggactcc aagctggaca tcacctccca caacgaggac
     1141 tacaccgtgg tggagcagta cgagcgcgcc gaggcccgcc accacctgtt ccagtaggcg
     1201 gccgctcgag tctagagggc ccgtttaaac ccgctgatca gcctcgactg tgccttctag
     1261 ttgccagcca tctgttgttt gcccctcccc cgtgccttcc ttgaccctgg aaggtgccac
     1321 tcccactgtc ctttcctaat aaaatgagga aattgcatcg cattgtctga gtaggtgtca
     1381 ttctattctg gggggtgggg tggggcagga cagcaagggg gaggattggg aagtcaatag
     1441 caggcatgct ggggatgcgg tgggctctat ggcttctgag gcaggtcgag ggtacatgcg
     1501 ccttactcct tgtgagcgca tcgcgataag ctctagaggg acagcccccc cccaaagccc
     1561 ccagggatgt aattacgtcc ctcccccgct agggggcagc agcgagccgc ccggggctcc
     1621 gctccggtcc ggcgctcccc ccgcatcccc gagccggcag cgtgcgggga cagcccgggc
     1681 acggggaagg tggcacggga tcgctttcct ctgaacgctt ctcgctgctc tttgagcctg
     1741 cagacacctg gggggatacg gggaaaaagc tttaggctga aagagagatt tagaatgaca
     1801 gaatcataga acggcctgcg tacggatggg gctctagctc tagagcttga tatcgaattc
     1861 ctgcagcccc gctagaggga cagccccccc ccaaagcccc cagggatgta attacgtccc
     1921 tcccccgcta gggggcagca gcgagccgcc cggggctccg ctccggtccg gcgctccccc
     1981 cgcatccccg agccggcagc gtgcggggac agcccgggca cggggaaggt ggcacgggat
     2041 cgctttcctc tgaacgcttc tcgctgctct ttgagcctgc agacacctgg ggggatacgg
     2101 ggaaaaagct ttaggctgaa agagagattt agaatgacag aatcatagaa cggcctgggc
     2161 gcgcctggtg gcgaacgatc aacagacggg agagggcaaa agtcttcgct gacagcgacc
     2221 ggactctagg gggtatcccc nnnnnnnnnn nnnnnnnnnn nnnnnnnnnn nnnnnnnnnn
     2281 nnnnnnnnnn nnnnnnnnnn nnnnnnnnnn nnnnnnnnnn nnnnnnnnnn nnnnnnnnnn
     2341 nnnnnnnnnn nnnnnnnnnn nnnncnnnnn nnnnnnnnnn nnnnnnnnnn nnnnnnnnnn
     2401 nnnnnnnnnn nnnnnnnnnn nnnnnnnnnn nnnnnnnnnn nnnnnnnnnn nnnnnnannn
     2461 nnnnnnnnnn nnnnnnnnnn nnnnnnnnnn nnnnnnnnnn nnnnnncctt tgacgttgga
     2521 gtccacgttc tttaatagtg gactcttgtt ccaaactgga acaacactca accctatctc
     2581 ggtctattct tttgatttat aagggatttt gccgatttcg gcctattggt taaaaaatga
     2641 gctgatttaa caaaaattta acgcgaatta attctgtgga atgtgtgtca gttaggctca
     2701 attagtcagc aaccatagtc ccgcccctaa ctccgcccat cccgccccta actccgccca
     2761 gttccgccca ttctccgccc catggctgac taattttttt tatttatgca gaggccgagg
     2821 ccgcctctgc ctctgagcta ttccagaagt agtgaggagg cttttttgga ggcctaggct
     2881 tttgcaaaaa gctcccggga gcttgtatat ccattttcgg aggttgggct tcggaatcgt
     2941 tttccgggac gccggctgga tgatcctcca gcgcggggat ctcatgctgg agttcttcgc
     3001 ccaccccaac ttgtttattg cagcttataa tggttacaaa taaagcaata gcatcacaaa
     3061 tttcacaaat aaagcatttt tttcactgca ttctagttgt ggtttgtcca aactcatcaa
     3121 tgtatcttat catgtctgta taccgtcgac ctctagctag agcttggcgt aatcatggtc
     3181 atagctgttt cctgtgtgaa attgttatcc gctcacaatt ccacacaaca tacgagccgg
     3241 aagcataaag tgtaaagcct ggggtgccta atgagtgagc taactcacat taattgcgtt
     3301 gcgctcactg cccgctttcc agtcgggaaa cctgtcgtgc cagctgcatt aatgaatcgg
     3361 ccaacgcgcg gggagaggcg gtttgcgtat tgggcgctct tccgcttcct cgctcactga
     3421 ctcgctgcgc tcggtcgttc ggctgcggcg agcggtatca gctcactcaa aggcggtaat
     3481 acggttatcc acagaatcag gggataacgc aggaaagaac atgtgagcaa aaggccagca
     3541 aaaggccagg aaccgtaaaa aggccgcgtt gctggcgttt ttccataggc tccgcccccc
     3601 tgacgagcat cacaaaaatc gacgctcaag tcagaggtgg cgaaacccga caggactata
     3661 aagataccag gcgtttcccc ctggaagctc cctcgtgcgc tctcctgttc cgaccctgcc
     3721 gcttaccgga tacctgtccg cctttctccc ttcgggaagc gtggcgcttt ctcatagctc
     3781 acgctgtagg tatctcagtt cggtgtaggt cgttcgctcc aagctgggct gtgtgcacga
     3841 accccccgtt cagcccgacc gctgcgcctt atccggtaac tatcgtcttg agtccaaccc
     3901 ggtaagacac gacttatcgc cactggcagc agccactggt aacaggatta gcagagcgag
     3961 gtatgtaggc ggtgctacag agttcttgaa gtggtggcct aactacggct acactagaag
     4021 aacagtattt ggtatctgcg ctctgctgaa gccagttacc ttcggaaaaa gagttggtag
     4081 ctcttgatcc ggcaaacaaa ccaccgctgg tagcggtttt tttgtttgca agcagcagat
     4141 tacgcgcaga aaaaaaggat ctcaagaaga tcctttgatc ttttctacgg ggtctgacgc
     4201 tcagtggaac gaaaactcac gttaagggat tttggtcatg agattatcaa aaaggatctt
     4261 cacctagatc cttttaaatt aaaaatgaag ttttaaatca atctaaagta tatatgagta
     4321 aacttggtct gacagttacc aatgcttaat cagtgaggca cctatctcag cgatctgtct
     4381 atttcgttca tccatagttg cctgactccc cgtcgtgtag ataactacga tacgggaggg
     4441 cttaccatct ggccccagtg ctgcaatgat accgcgagat ccacgctcac cggctccaga
     4501 tttatcagca ataaaccagc cagccggaag ggccgagcgc agaagtggtc ctgcaacttt
     4561 atccgcctcc atccagtcta ttaattgttg ccgggaagct agagtaagta gttcgccagt
     4621 taatagtttg cgcaacgttg ttgccattgc tacaggcatc gtggtgtcac gctcgtcgtt
     4681 tggtatggct tcattcagct ccggttccca acgatcaagg cgagttacat gatcccccat
     4741 gttgtgcaaa aaagcggtta gctccttcgg tcctccgatc gttgtcagaa gtaagttggc
     4801 cgcagtgtta tcactcatgg ttatggcagc actgcataat tctcttactg tcatgccatc
     4861 cgtaagatgc ttttctgtga ctggtgagta ctcaaccaag tcattctgag aatagtgtat
     4921 gcggcgaccg agttgctctt gcccggcgtc aatacgggat aataccgcgc cacatagcag
     4981 aactttaaaa gtgctcatca ttggaaaacg ttcttcgggg cgaaaactct caaggatctt
     5041 accgctgttg agatccagtt cgatgtaacc cactcgtgca cccaactgat cttcagcatc
     5101 ttttactttc accagcgttt ctgggtgagc aaaaacagga aggcaaaatg ccgcaaaaaa
     5161 gggaataagg gcgacacgga aatgttgaat actcatactc ttcctttttc aatattattg
     5221 aagcatttat cagggttatt gtctcatgag cggatacata tttgaatgta tttagaaaaa
     5281 taaacaaata ggggttccgc gcacatttcc ccgaaaagtg ccacctgacg tc
//
