# Supplementary material for: Engineered Feedback Employing Natural Hypoxia-Responsive Factors Enhances Synthetic Hypoxia Biosensors
Source: bioRxiv preprint, doi:10.1101/2024.09.28.615614, version 1 (2024-09-30)
Supplement: Supplementary Data [file 615614_file03.zip › Supplementary Data/SupplementaryData1_PlasmidMaps/pPD854 EBFP2 P2A Blast in TUPV4.gb]

LOCUS       Exported                7361 bp ds-DNA     circular SYN 26-SEP-2024
DEFINITION  synthetic circular DNA
ACCESSION   .
VERSION     .
KEYWORDS    .
SOURCE      synthetic DNA construct
  ORGANISM  synthetic DNA construct
REFERENCE   1  (bases 1 to 7361)
  AUTHORS   Leonard Lab
  TITLE     Direct Submission
  JOURNAL   Exported Thursday, Sep 26, 2024 from SnapGene 5.1.7
            https://www.snapgene.com
FEATURES             Location/Qualifiers
     source          1..7361
                     /organism="synthetic DNA construct"
                     /mol_type="other DNA"
     misc_feature    31..55
                     /label=TUPV4 Barcode
     enhancer        199..578
                     /label=CMV enhancer
                     /note="human cytomegalovirus immediate early enhancer"
     promoter        580..853
                     /label=CAG Promoter
     intron          854..1870
                     /label=chimeric intron
                     /note="chimera between introns from chicken beta-actin and 
                     rabbit beta-globin"
     CDS             2015..2731
                     /codon_start=1
                     /product="enhanced blue variant of GFP (Ai et al., 2007)"
                     /label=EBFP2
                     /note="mammalian codon-optimized"
                     /translation="MVSKGEELFTGVVPILVELDGDVNGHKFSVRGEGEGDATNGKLTL
                     KFICTTGKLPVPWPTLVTTLSHGVQCFARYPDHMKQHDFFKSAMPEGYVQERTIFFKDD
                     GTYKTRAEVKFEGDTLVNRIELKGVDFKEDGNILGHKLEYNFNSHNIYIMAVKQKNGIK
                     VNFKIRHNVEDGSVQLADHYQQNTPIGDGPVLLPDSHYLSTQSVLSKDPNEKRDHMVLL
                     EFRTAAGITLGMDELYK"
     CDS             2750..2758
                     /codon_start=1
                     /label=GSG
                     /translation="GSG"
     CDS             2759..2815
                     /codon_start=1
                     /product="2A peptide from porcine teschovirus-1 
                     polyprotein"
                     /label=P2A
                     /note="Eukaryotic ribosomes fail to insert a peptide bond 
                     between the Gly and Pro residues, yielding separate 
                     polypeptides."
                     /translation="ATNFSLLKQAGDVEENPGP"
     CDS             2828..3226
                     /codon_start=1
                     /gene="Aspergillus terreus BSD"
                     /product="blasticidin S deaminase"
                     /label=Blast
                     /note="confers resistance to blasticidin"
                     /translation="MAKPLSQEESTLIERATATINSIPISEDYSVASAALSSDGRIFTG
                     VNVYHFTGGPCAELVVLGTAAAAAAGNLTCIVAIGNENRGILSPCGRCRQVLLDLHPGI
                     KAIVKDSDGQPTAVGIRELLPSGYVWEG"
     polyA_signal    3277..3501
                     /label=bGH poly(A) signal
                     /note="bovine growth hormone polyadenylation signal"
     misc_feature    3519..3543
                     /label=TUPV4 Barcode
     misc_feature    3567..3802
                     /label=cHS4
     misc_feature    3900..4141
                     /label=cHS4
     rep_origin      4270..4698
                     /direction=RIGHT
                     /label=f1 ori
                     /note="f1 bacteriophage origin of replication; arrow 
                     indicates direction of (+) strand synthesis"
     rep_origin      4768..4903
                     /label=SV40 ori
                     /note="SV40 origin of replication"
     polyA_signal    5037..5158
                     /label=SV40 poly(A) signal
                     /note="SV40 polyadenylation signal"
     rep_origin      complement(5609..6194)
                     /direction=LEFT
                     /label=ori
                     /note="high-copy-number ColE1/pMB1/pBR322/pUC origin of 
                     replication"
     CDS             complement(6365..7225)
                     /codon_start=1
                     /gene="bla"
                     /product="beta-lactamase"
                     /label=AmpR
                     /note="confers resistance to ampicillin, carbenicillin, and
                     related antibiotics"
                     /translation="MSIQHFRVALIPFFAAFCLPVFAHPETLVKVKDAEDQLGARVGYI
                     ELDLNSGKILESFRPEERFPMMSTFKVLLCGAVLSRIDAGQEQLGRRIHYSQNDLVEYS
                     PVTEKHLTDGMTVRELCSAAITMSDNTAANLLLTTIGGPKELTAFLHNMGDHVTRLDRW
                     EPELNEAIPNDERDTTMPVAMATTLRKLLTGELLTLASRQQLIDWMEADKVAGPLLRSA
                     LPAGWFIADKSGAGERGSRGIIAALGPDGKPSRIVVIYTTGSQATMDERNRQIAEIGAS
                     LIKHW"
     promoter        complement(7226..7330)
                     /gene="bla"
                     /label=AmpR promoter
ORIGIN
        1 gacggatcgg gagatcgaag acggttacaa tatcccgtga agcttgagtg gaatcaagat
       61 ctggggaggt cgctgagtag tgcgcgagca aaatttaagc tacaacaagg caaggcttga
      121 ccgacaattg catgaagaat ctgcttaggg ttaggcgttt tgcgctgctt cgcgatgtac
      181 gggccagata tacgcgttga cattgattat tgactagtta ttaatagtaa tcaattacgg
      241 ggtcattagt tcatagccca tatatggagt tccgcgttac ataacttacg gtaaatggcc
      301 cgcctggctg accgcccaac gacccccgcc cattgacgtc aataatgacg tatgttccca
      361 tagtaacgcc aatagggact ttccattgac gtcaatgggt ggagtattta cggtaaactg
      421 cccacttggc agtacatcaa gtgtatcata tgccaagtac gccccctatt gacgtcaatg
      481 acggtaaatg gcccgcctgg cattatgccc agtacatgac cttatgggac tttcctactt
      541 ggcagtacat ctacgtatta gtcatcgcta ttaccatggt cgaggtgagc cccacgttct
      601 gcttcactct ccccatctcc cccccctccc cacccccaat tttgtattta tttatttttt
      661 aattattttg tgcagcgatg ggggcggggg gggggggcgc gcgccaggcg gggcggggcg
      721 gggcgagggg cggggcgggg cgaggcggag aggtgcggcg gcagccaatc agagcggcgc
      781 gctccgaaag tttcctttta tggcgaggcg gcggcggcgg cggccctata aaaagcgaag
      841 cgcgcggcgg gcgggagtcg ctgcgcgctg ccttcgcccc gtgccccgct ccgccgccgc
      901 ctcgcgccgc ccgccccggc tctgactgac cgcgttactc ccacaggtga gcgggcggga
      961 cggcccttct cctccgggct gtaattagcg cttggtttaa tgacggcttg tttcttttct
     1021 gtggctgcgt gaaagccttg aggggctccg ggagggccct ttgtgcgggg ggagcggctc
     1081 ggggggtgcg tgcgtgtgtg tgtgcgtggg gagcgccgcg tgcggctccg cgctgcccgg
     1141 cggctgtgag cgctgcgggc gcggcgcggg gctttgtgcg ctccgcagtg tgcgcgaggg
     1201 gagcgcggcc gggggcggtg ccccgcggtg cggggggggc tgcgagggga acaaaggctg
     1261 cgtgcggggt gtgtgcgtgg gggggtgagc agggggtgtg ggcgcgtcgg tcgggctgca
     1321 accccccctg cacccccctc cccgagttgc tgagcacggc ccggcttcgg gtgcggggct
     1381 ccgtacgggg cgtggcgcgg ggctcgccgt gccgggcggg gggtggcggc aggtgggggt
     1441 gccgggcggg gcggggccgc ctcgggccgg ggagggctcg ggggaggggc gcggcggccc
     1501 ccggagcgcc ggcggctgtc gaggcgcggc gagccgcagc cattgccttt tatggtaatc
     1561 gtgcgagagg gcgcagggac ttcctttgtc ccaaatctgt gcggagccga aatctgggag
     1621 gcgccgccgc accccctcta gcgggcgcgg ggcgaagcgg tgcggcgccg gcaggaagga
     1681 aatgggcggg gagggccttc gtgcgtcgcc gcgccgccgt ccccttctcc ctctccagcc
     1741 tcggggctgt ccgcgggggg acggctgcct tcggggggga cggggcaggg cggggttcgg
     1801 cttctggcgt gtgaccggcg gctctagagc ctctgctaac catgttcatg ccttcttctt
     1861 tttcctacag ctcctgggca acgtgctggt tattgtgctg tctcatcatt ttggcaaaga
     1921 attcttatct ggctaactag agaacccact gcttactggc ttatcgaaat taatacgact
     1981 cactataggg agtcccaagc tggctagcgc caccatggtg agcaagggcg aggagctgtt
     2041 caccggggtg gtgcccatcc tggtcgagct ggacggcgac gtaaacggcc acaagttcag
     2101 cgtgaggggc gagggcgagg gcgatgccac caacggcaag ctgaccctga agttcatctg
     2161 caccaccggc aagctgcccg tgccctggcc caccctcgtg accaccctga gccacggcgt
     2221 gcagtgcttc gcccgctacc ccgaccacat gaagcagcac gacttcttca agtccgccat
     2281 gcccgaaggc tacgtccagg agcgcaccat cttcttcaag gacgacggca cctacaagac
     2341 ccgcgccgag gtgaagttcg agggcgacac cctagtgaac cgcatcgagc tgaagggcgt
     2401 cgacttcaag gaggacggca acatcctggg gcacaagctg gagtacaact tcaacagcca
     2461 caacatctat atcatggccg tcaagcagaa gaacggcatc aaggtgaact tcaagatccg
     2521 ccacaacgtg gaggacggca gcgtgcagct cgccgaccac taccagcaga acacccccat
     2581 cggcgacggc cccgtgctgc tgcccgacag ccactacctg agcacccagt ccgtgctgag
     2641 caaagacccc aacgagaagc gcgatcacat ggtcctgctg gagttccgca ccgccgccgg
     2701 gatcactctc ggcatggacg agctgtacaa ggaattcggt agcaagcttg gtagtggagc
     2761 aactaacttt tccctgctca aacaagccgg ggatgtagag gagaaccccg gccccgcccc
     2821 ccttaagatg gccaagcctt tgtctcaaga agaatccacc ctcattgaaa gagcaacggc
     2881 tacaatcaac agcatcccca tctctgagga ctacagcgtc gccagcgcag ctctctctag
     2941 cgacggccgc atcttcactg gtgtcaatgt atatcatttt actgggggac cttgtgcaga
     3001 actcgtggtg ctgggcactg ctgctgctgc ggcagctggc aacctgactt gtatcgtcgc
     3061 gatcggaaat gagaacaggg gcatcttgag cccctgcgga cggtgccgac aggtgcttct
     3121 cgatctgcat cctgggatca aagccatagt gaaggacagt gatggacagc cgacggcagt
     3181 tgggattcgt gaattgctgc cctctggtta tgtgtgggag ggctaagcgg ccgctcgagt
     3241 ctagagggcc cgtttaaacc cgctgatcag cctcgactgt gccttctagt tgccagccat
     3301 ctgttgtttg cccctccccc gtgccttcct tgaccctgga aggtgccact cccactgtcc
     3361 tttcctaata aaatgaggaa attgcatcgc attgtctgag taggtgtcat tctattctgg
     3421 ggggtggggt ggggcaggac agcaaggggg aggattggga agtcaatagc aggcatgctg
     3481 gggatgcggt gggctctatg gcttctgagg caggtcgaca ctgtttaaca agcccgtcag
     3541 tagagcgcat cgcgataagc tctagaggga cagccccccc ccaaagcccc cagggatgta
     3601 attacgtccc tcccccgcta gggggcagca gcgagccgcc cggggctccg ctccggtccg
     3661 gcgctccccc cgcatccccg agccggcagc gtgcggggac agcccgggca cggggaaggt
     3721 ggcacgggat cgctttcctc tgaacgcttc tcgctgctct ttgagcctgc agacacctgg
     3781 ggggatacgg ggaaaaagct ttaggctgaa agagagattt agaatgacag aatcatagaa
     3841 cggcctgcgt acggatgggg ctctagctct agagcttgat atcgaattcc tgcagccccg
     3901 ctagagggac agcccccccc caaagccccc agggatgtaa ttacgtccct cccccgctag
     3961 ggggcagcag cgagccgccc ggggctccgc tccggtccgg cgctcccccc gcatccccga
     4021 gccggcagcg tgcggggaca gcccgggcac ggggaaggtg gcacgggatc gctttcctct
     4081 gaacgcttct cgctgctctt tgagcctgca gacacctggg gggatacggg gaaaaagctt
     4141 taggctgaaa gagagattta gaatgacaga atcatagaac ggcctgggcg cgcctggtgg
     4201 cgaacgatca acagacggga gaggcagaaa gtcttcgctg acagcgaccg gactctaggg
     4261 ggtatccccn nnnnnnnnnn nnnnnnnnnn nnnnnnnnnn nnnnnnnnnn nnnnnnnnnn
     4321 nnnnnnnnnn nnnnnnnnnn nnnnnnnnnn nnnnnnnnnn nnnnnnnnnn nnnnnnnnnn
     4381 nnnnnnnnnn nnncnnnnnn nnnnnnnnnn nnnnnnnnnn nnnnnnnnnn nnnnnnnnnn
     4441 nnnnnnnnnn nnnnnnnnnn nnnnnnnnnn nnnnnnnnnn nnnnnannnn nnnnnnnnnn
     4501 nnnnnnnnnn nnnnnnnnnn nnnnnnnnnn nnnnnccttt gacgttggag tccacgttct
     4561 ttaatagtgg actcttgttc caaactggaa caacactcaa ccctatctcg gtctattctt
     4621 ttgatttata agggattttg ccgatttcgg cctattggtt aaaaaatgag ctgatttaac
     4681 aaaaatttaa cgcgaattaa ttctgtggaa tgtgtgtcag ttaggctcaa ttagtcagca
     4741 accatagtcc cgcccctaac tccgcccatc ccgcccctaa ctccgcccag ttccgcccat
     4801 tctccgcccc atggctgact aatttttttt atttatgcag aggccgaggc cgcctctgcc
     4861 tctgagctat tccagaagta gtgaggaggc ttttttggag gcctaggctt ttgcaaaaag
     4921 ctcccgggag cttgtatatc cattttcgga ggttgggctt cggaatcgtt ttccgggacg
     4981 ccggctggat gatcctccag cgcggggatc tcatgctgga gttcttcgcc caccccaact
     5041 tgtttattgc agcttataat ggttacaaat aaagcaatag catcacaaat ttcacaaata
     5101 aagcattttt ttcactgcat tctagttgtg gtttgtccaa actcatcaat gtatcttatc
     5161 atgtctgtat accgtcgacc tctagctaga gcttggcgta atcatggtca tagctgtttc
     5221 ctgtgtgaaa ttgttatccg ctcacaattc cacacaacat acgagccgga agcataaagt
     5281 gtaaagcctg gggtgcctaa tgagtgagct aactcacatt aattgcgttg cgctcactgc
     5341 ccgctttcca gtcgggaaac ctgtcgtgcc agctgcatta atgaatcggc caacgcgcgg
     5401 ggagaggcgg tttgcgtatt gggcgctctt ccgcttcctc gctcactgac tcgctgcgct
     5461 cggtcgttcg gctgcggcga gcggtatcag ctcactcaaa ggcggtaata cggttatcca
     5521 cagaatcagg ggataacgca ggaaagaaca tgtgagcaaa aggccagcaa aaggccagga
     5581 accgtaaaaa ggccgcgttg ctggcgtttt tccataggct ccgcccccct gacgagcatc
     5641 acaaaaatcg acgctcaagt cagaggtggc gaaacccgac aggactataa agataccagg
     5701 cgtttccccc tggaagctcc ctcgtgcgct ctcctgttcc gaccctgccg cttaccggat
     5761 acctgtccgc ctttctccct tcgggaagcg tggcgctttc tcatagctca cgctgtaggt
     5821 atctcagttc ggtgtaggtc gttcgctcca agctgggctg tgtgcacgaa ccccccgttc
     5881 agcccgaccg ctgcgcctta tccggtaact atcgtcttga gtccaacccg gtaagacacg
     5941 acttatcgcc actggcagca gccactggta acaggattag cagagcgagg tatgtaggcg
     6001 gtgctacaga gttcttgaag tggtggccta actacggcta cactagaaga acagtatttg
     6061 gtatctgcgc tctgctgaag ccagttacct tcggaaaaag agttggtagc tcttgatccg
     6121 gcaaacaaac caccgctggt agcggttttt ttgtttgcaa gcagcagatt acgcgcagaa
     6181 aaaaaggatc tcaagaagat cctttgatct tttctacggg gtctgacgct cagtggaacg
     6241 aaaactcacg ttaagggatt ttggtcatga gattatcaaa aaggatcttc acctagatcc
     6301 ttttaaatta aaaatgaagt tttaaatcaa tctaaagtat atatgagtaa acttggtctg
     6361 acagttacca atgcttaatc agtgaggcac ctatctcagc gatctgtcta tttcgttcat
     6421 ccatagttgc ctgactcccc gtcgtgtaga taactacgat acgggagggc ttaccatctg
     6481 gccccagtgc tgcaatgata ccgcgagatc cacgctcacc ggctccagat ttatcagcaa
     6541 taaaccagcc agccggaagg gccgagcgca gaagtggtcc tgcaacttta tccgcctcca
     6601 tccagtctat taattgttgc cgggaagcta gagtaagtag ttcgccagtt aatagtttgc
     6661 gcaacgttgt tgccattgct acaggcatcg tggtgtcacg ctcgtcgttt ggtatggctt
     6721 cattcagctc cggttcccaa cgatcaaggc gagttacatg atcccccatg ttgtgcaaaa
     6781 aagcggttag ctccttcggt cctccgatcg ttgtcagaag taagttggcc gcagtgttat
     6841 cactcatggt tatggcagca ctgcataatt ctcttactgt catgccatcc gtaagatgct
     6901 tttctgtgac tggtgagtac tcaaccaagt cattctgaga atagtgtatg cggcgaccga
     6961 gttgctcttg cccggcgtca atacgggata ataccgcgcc acatagcaga actttaaaag
     7021 tgctcatcat tggaaaacgt tcttcggggc gaaaactctc aaggatctta ccgctgttga
     7081 gatccagttc gatgtaaccc actcgtgcac ccaactgatc ttcagcatct tttactttca
     7141 ccagcgtttc tgggtgagca aaaacaggaa ggcaaaatgc cgcaaaaaag ggaataaggg
     7201 cgacacggaa atgttgaata ctcatactct tcctttttca atattattga agcatttatc
     7261 agggttattg tctcatgagc ggatacatat ttgaatgtat ttagaaaaat aaacaaatag
     7321 gggttccgcg cacatttccc cgaaaagtgc cacctgacgt c
//
