# Supplementary material for: Engineered Feedback Employing Natural Hypoxia-Responsive Factors Enhances Synthetic Hypoxia Biosensors
Source: bioRxiv preprint, doi:10.1101/2024.09.28.615614, version 1 (2024-09-30)
Supplement: Supplementary Data [file 615614_file03.zip › Supplementary Data/SupplementaryData1_PlasmidMaps/pPD1284 HBS(Ben) mHIF1beta in TU3.gb]

LOCUS       Exported                6971 bp ds-DNA     circular SYN 26-SEP-2024
DEFINITION  synthetic circular DNA
ACCESSION   .
VERSION     .
KEYWORDS    .
SOURCE      synthetic DNA construct
  ORGANISM  synthetic DNA construct
REFERENCE   1  (bases 1 to 6971)
  AUTHORS   .
  TITLE     Direct Submission
  JOURNAL   Exported Thursday, Sep 26, 2024 from SnapGene 5.1.7
            https://www.snapgene.com
FEATURES             Location/Qualifiers
     source          1..6971
                     /organism="synthetic DNA construct"
                     /mol_type="other DNA"
     misc_feature    31..55
                     /label=TUPV3 Barcode
     misc_feature    203..211
                     /label=EBS
                     /note="Egr-1 binding site; early growth response factor; 
                     from positions -603 to -595 of the murine Egr-1 promoter"
     misc_feature    218..244
                     /label=MRE
                     /note="MRE from the murine MT-I proximal promoter; metal 
                     transcirption factor-1; MTF-1 is a ZF that binds the metal 
                     response element (MRE) in response to heavy metals"
     misc_feature    251..268
                     /label=HRE
                     /note="HRE (hypoxia response element) derived from the 5' 
                     flanking region of murine PGK-1 (phosphoglycerate kinase 1)
                     gene"
     misc_feature    275..292
                     /label=HRE
                     /note="HRE (hypoxia response element) derived from the 5' 
                     flanking region of murine PGK-1 (phosphoglycerate kinase 1)
                     gene"
     misc_feature    297..316
                     /label=HRE
                     /note="HRE (hypoxia response element) derived from the 5' 
                     flanking region of murine PGK-1 (phosphoglycerate kinase 1)
                     gene"
     promoter        328..366
                     /label=YB_TATA
     CDS             461..2836
                     /codon_start=1
                     /label=mHIF1beta (WT, CO)
                     /translation="MAATTANPEMTSDVPSLGPTIASGNPGPGIQGGGAVVQRAIKRRS
                     GLDFDDEVEVNTKFLRCDDDQMCNDKERFARSDDEQSSADKERLARENHSEIERRRRNK
                     MTAYITELSDMVPTCSALARKPDKLTILRMAVSHMKSLRGTGNTSTDGSYKPSFLTDQE
                     LKHLILEAADGFLFIVSCETGRVVYVSDSVTPVLNQPQSEWFGSTLYDQVHPDDVDKLR
                     EQLSTSENALTGRVLDLKTGTVKKEGQQSSMRMCMGSRRSFICRMRCGTSSVDPVSMNR
                     LSFLRNRCRNGLGSVKEGEPHFVVVHCTGYIKAWPPAGVSLPDDDPEAGQGSKFCLVAI
                     GRLQVTSSPNCTDMSNICQPTEFISRHNIEGIFTFVDHRCVATVGYQPQELLGKNIVEF
                     CHPEDQQLLRDSFQQVVKLKGQVLSVMFRFRSKTREWLWMRTSSFTFQNPYSDEIEYII
                     CTNTNVKNSSQEPRPTLSNTIPRSQLGPTANLSLEMGTGQLPSRQQQQQHTELDMVPGR
                     DGLASYNHSQVSVQPVASAGSEHSKPLEKSEGLFAQDRDPRFPEIYPSITADQSKGISS
                     STVPATQQLFSQGSSFPPNPRPAENFRNSGLTPPVTIVQPSSSAGQILAQISRHSNPAQ
                     GSAPTWTSSSRPGFAAQQVPTQATAKTRSSQFGVNNFQTSSSFSAMSLPGAPTASSGTA
                     AYPALPNRGSNFPPETGQTTGQFQARTAEGVGVWPQWQGQQPHHRSSSSEQHVQQTQAQ
                     APSQPEVFQEMLSMLGDQSNTYNNEEFPDLTMFPPFSE"
     polyA_signal    2887..3111
                     /label=bGH poly(A) signal
                     /note="bovine growth hormone polyadenylation signal"
     misc_feature    3129..3153
                     /label=TUPV3 Barcode
     misc_feature    3177..3412
                     /label=cHS4
     misc_feature    3510..3751
                     /label=cHS4
     misc_feature    3835..3838
                     /label=sticky
     rep_origin      3880..4308
                     /direction=RIGHT
                     /label=f1 ori
                     /note="f1 bacteriophage origin of replication; arrow 
                     indicates direction of (+) strand synthesis"
     rep_origin      4378..4513
                     /label=SV40 ori
                     /note="SV40 origin of replication"
     polyA_signal    4647..4768
                     /label=SV40 poly(A) signal
                     /note="SV40 polyadenylation signal"
     rep_origin      complement(5219..5804)
                     /direction=LEFT
                     /label=ori
                     /note="high-copy-number ColE1/pMB1/pBR322/pUC origin of 
                     replication"
     CDS             complement(5975..6835)
                     /codon_start=1
                     /gene="bla"
                     /product="beta-lactamase"
                     /label=AmpR
                     /note="confers resistance to ampicillin, carbenicillin, and
                     related antibiotics"
                     /translation="MSIQHFRVALIPFFAAFCLPVFAHPETLVKVKDAEDQLGARVGYI
                     ELDLNSGKILESFRPEERFPMMSTFKVLLCGAVLSRIDAGQEQLGRRIHYSQNDLVEYS
                     PVTEKHLTDGMTVRELCSAAITMSDNTAANLLLTTIGGPKELTAFLHNMGDHVTRLDRW
                     EPELNEAIPNDERDTTMPVAMATTLRKLLTGELLTLASRQQLIDWMEADKVAGPLLRSA
                     LPAGWFIADKSGAGERGSRGIIAALGPDGKPSRIVVIYTTGSQATMDERNRQIAEIGAS
                     LIKHW"
     promoter        complement(6836..6940)
                     /gene="bla"
                     /label=AmpR promoter
ORIGIN
        1 gacggatcgg gagatcgaag acggactaaa tagtagttca gacgccgtta agcgcaagat
       61 ctggggaggt cgctgagtag tgcgcgagca aaatttaagc tacaacaagg caaggcttga
      121 ccgacaattg catgaagaat ctgcttaggg ttaggcgttt tgcgctgctt cgcgatgtac
      181 gggccagata tacgcgtcta gccgccctcg ctctagcagg gagctctgca ctccgcccga
      241 aaagtctagc gtcgtgcagg acgtgacatc tagtgtcgtg caggacgtga catctagtgt
      301 cgtgcaggac gtgacatcta ggatccctct agagggtata taatgggggc cactagtcta
      361 ctaccagagc tctctggcta actagagaac ccactgctta ctggcttatc gaaattaata
      421 cgactcacta tagggagtcc ccaagctggc tagcgccacc atggccgcca ccaccgccaa
      481 tcctgagatg acctctgatg tgcccagcct gggacctaca atcgcctctg gaaatcccgg
      541 acctggcatt caaggtggcg gagctgttgt gcagagagcc atcaagagaa gaagcggcct
      601 ggacttcgac gacgaggtgg aagtgaacac caagtttctg agatgcgacg acgaccagat
      661 gtgcaacgac aaagagagat tcgccagatc cgacgatgag cagagcagcg ccgacaaaga
      721 aaggctggcc agagagaacc acagcgagat cgagagaagg cgcagaaaca agatgaccgc
      781 ctacatcacc gagctgagcg acatggtgcc tacctgttct gccctggcca gaaagcctga
      841 caagctgacc atcctgagaa tggccgtgtc tcacatgaag tccctgagag gcaccggcaa
      901 cacaagcaca gacggcagct acaagcccag cttcctgacc gaccaagagc tgaagcacct
      961 gatcctggaa gccgccgatg gcttcctgtt catcgtgtct tgcgagacag gcagagtggt
     1021 gtatgtgtcc gacagcgtga cccctgtgct gaaccagcct cagtctgagt ggttcggcag
     1081 caccctgtac gaccaggttc accctgacga tgtggataag ctgagagagc agctcagcac
     1141 cagcgagaac gctctgactg gcagagtgct ggacctgaaa accggcaccg tgaagaaaga
     1201 gggccagcag tccagcatga gaatgtgcat gggcagccgt agatccttca tctgccggat
     1261 gagatgcggc acctctagcg tggaccctgt gtctatgaac agactgtcct tcctgagaaa
     1321 cagatgcaga aacggcctgg gcagcgtgaa agaaggcgag cctcacttcg tggtggtgca
     1381 ttgcaccggc tacatcaagg cttggcctcc agccggtgtc agcctgcctg atgatgatcc
     1441 tgaagctgga cagggcagca agttctgcct ggtggctatc ggcagactgc aagtgacaag
     1501 cagccccaac tgcaccgaca tgagcaacat ctgccagcct accgagttca tcagcagaca
     1561 caacatcgag ggcatcttca ccttcgtgga ccacagatgt gtggccaccg tgggctatca
     1621 gcctcaagag ctgctgggca agaacatcgt cgagttctgt caccccgagg atcagcagct
     1681 tctgagggac agctttcagc aggtcgtgaa gctgaaaggc caggtgctgt ccgtgatgtt
     1741 cagattcaga tccaagacca gagaatggct gtggatgaga acaagcagct tcacatttca
     1801 gaacccctac tccgatgaga tcgagtacat catctgcacc aacaccaacg tgaagaacag
     1861 cagccaagag cctagaccta cactgagcaa cacaatcccc agaagccagc tcggccctac
     1921 agccaacctg agtctggaaa tgggcaccgg acagctccct agcagacagc agcagcaaca
     1981 gcacaccgaa ctggatatgg tgcccggcag agatggcctg gccagctaca atcactctca
     2041 ggtgtcagtg cagcctgtgg cctctgctgg aagcgagcat agcaagcccc tggaaaagag
     2101 cgagggcctg ttcgcccagg acagggaccc tagattcccc gaaatctacc ccagcatcac
     2161 cgccgaccag agcaagggca tcagctctag tacagtgccc gccacacagc agcttttcag
     2221 ccagggctct agcttcccac ctaatcctag acctgccgag aacttcagaa acagcggcct
     2281 gacacctcct gtgaccatcg tgcagccttc tagctctgcc ggacagatcc tggctcagat
     2341 cagcaggcac agcaaccctg ctcagggctc tgctcctacc tggacctctt ctagcagacc
     2401 tggcttcgcc gctcagcagg ttccaacaca ggctaccgcc aagacaagat ccagccagtt
     2461 cggcgtgaac aacttccaga ccagctccag cttctccgcc atgtctttgc ctggcgctcc
     2521 tacagcctct tctggcacag cagcataccc cgctctgcct aacagaggca gcaacttccc
     2581 accagagaca ggccagacaa ccggccagtt ccaggctaga acagccgaag gtgttggcgt
     2641 gtggcctcag tggcaaggac agcagcctca ccacagaagc agctctagcg agcagcacgt
     2701 gcagcagact caagcccagg ctccatctca gcccgaggtg ttccaagaga tgctgtccat
     2761 gctgggcgac cagtccaaca cctacaacaa cgaagagttc cccgacctga caatgttccc
     2821 tccattcagc gaataggcgg ccgctcgagt ctagagggcc cgtttaaacc cgctgatcag
     2881 cctcgactgt gccttctagt tgccagccat ctgttgtttg cccctccccc gtgccttcct
     2941 tgaccctgga aggtgccact cccactgtcc tttcctaata aaatgaggaa attgcatcgc
     3001 attgtctgag taggtgtcat tctattctgg ggggtggggt ggggcaggac agcaaggggg
     3061 aggattggga agtcaatagc aggcatgctg gggatgcggt gggctctatg gcttctgagg
     3121 caggtcgaag agactgcccg acacatctta gtgagcgcat cgcgataagc tctagaggga
     3181 cagccccccc ccaaagcccc cagggatgta attacgtccc tcccccgcta gggggcagca
     3241 gcgagccgcc cggggctccg ctccggtccg gcgctccccc cgcatccccg agccggcagc
     3301 gtgcggggac agcccgggca cggggaaggt ggcacgggat cgctttcctc tgaacgcttc
     3361 tcgctgctct ttgagcctgc agacacctgg ggggatacgg ggaaaaagct ttaggctgaa
     3421 agagagattt agaatgacag aatcatagaa cggcctgcgt acggatgggg ctctagctct
     3481 agagcttgat atcgaattcc tgcagccccg ctagagggac agcccccccc caaagccccc
     3541 agggatgtaa ttacgtccct cccccgctag ggggcagcag cgagccgccc ggggctccgc
     3601 tccggtccgg cgctcccccc gcatccccga gccggcagcg tgcggggaca gcccgggcac
     3661 ggggaaggtg gcacgggatc gctttcctct gaacgcttct cgctgctctt tgagcctgca
     3721 gacacctggg gggatacggg gaaaaagctt taggctgaaa gagagattta gaatgacaga
     3781 atcatagaac ggcctgggcg cgcctggtgg cgaacgatca acagacggga gaggttacaa
     3841 gtcttcgctg acagcgaccg gactctaggg ggtatccccn nnnnnnnnnn nnnnnnnnnn
     3901 nnnnnnnnnn nnnnnnnnnn nnnnnnnnnn nnnnnnnnnn nnnnnnnnnn nnnnnnnnnn
     3961 nnnnnnnnnn nnnnnnnnnn nnnnnnnnnn nnnnnnnnnn nnncnnnnnn nnnnnnnnnn
     4021 nnnnnnnnnn nnnnnnnnnn nnnnnnnnnn nnnnnnnnnn nnnnnnnnnn nnnnnnnnnn
     4081 nnnnnnnnnn nnnnnannnn nnnnnnnnnn nnnnnnnnnn nnnnnnnnnn nnnnnnnnnn
     4141 nnnnnccttt gacgttggag tccacgttct ttaatagtgg actcttgttc caaactggaa
     4201 caacactcaa ccctatctcg gtctattctt ttgatttata agggattttg ccgatttcgg
     4261 cctattggtt aaaaaatgag ctgatttaac aaaaatttaa cgcgaattaa ttctgtggaa
     4321 tgtgtgtcag ttaggctcaa ttagtcagca accatagtcc cgcccctaac tccgcccatc
     4381 ccgcccctaa ctccgcccag ttccgcccat tctccgcccc atggctgact aatttttttt
     4441 atttatgcag aggccgaggc cgcctctgcc tctgagctat tccagaagta gtgaggaggc
     4501 ttttttggag gcctaggctt ttgcaaaaag ctcccgggag cttgtatatc cattttcgga
     4561 ggttgggctt cggaatcgtt ttccgggacg ccggctggat gatcctccag cgcggggatc
     4621 tcatgctgga gttcttcgcc caccccaact tgtttattgc agcttataat ggttacaaat
     4681 aaagcaatag catcacaaat ttcacaaata aagcattttt ttcactgcat tctagttgtg
     4741 gtttgtccaa actcatcaat gtatcttatc atgtctgtat accgtcgacc tctagctaga
     4801 gcttggcgta atcatggtca tagctgtttc ctgtgtgaaa ttgttatccg ctcacaattc
     4861 cacacaacat acgagccgga agcataaagt gtaaagcctg gggtgcctaa tgagtgagct
     4921 aactcacatt aattgcgttg cgctcactgc ccgctttcca gtcgggaaac ctgtcgtgcc
     4981 agctgcatta atgaatcggc caacgcgcgg ggagaggcgg tttgcgtatt gggcgctctt
     5041 ccgcttcctc gctcactgac tcgctgcgct cggtcgttcg gctgcggcga gcggtatcag
     5101 ctcactcaaa ggcggtaata cggttatcca cagaatcagg ggataacgca ggaaagaaca
     5161 tgtgagcaaa aggccagcaa aaggccagga accgtaaaaa ggccgcgttg ctggcgtttt
     5221 tccataggct ccgcccccct gacgagcatc acaaaaatcg acgctcaagt cagaggtggc
     5281 gaaacccgac aggactataa agataccagg cgtttccccc tggaagctcc ctcgtgcgct
     5341 ctcctgttcc gaccctgccg cttaccggat acctgtccgc ctttctccct tcgggaagcg
     5401 tggcgctttc tcatagctca cgctgtaggt atctcagttc ggtgtaggtc gttcgctcca
     5461 agctgggctg tgtgcacgaa ccccccgttc agcccgaccg ctgcgcctta tccggtaact
     5521 atcgtcttga gtccaacccg gtaagacacg acttatcgcc actggcagca gccactggta
     5581 acaggattag cagagcgagg tatgtaggcg gtgctacaga gttcttgaag tggtggccta
     5641 actacggcta cactagaaga acagtatttg gtatctgcgc tctgctgaag ccagttacct
     5701 tcggaaaaag agttggtagc tcttgatccg gcaaacaaac caccgctggt agcggttttt
     5761 ttgtttgcaa gcagcagatt acgcgcagaa aaaaaggatc tcaagaagat cctttgatct
     5821 tttctacggg gtctgacgct cagtggaacg aaaactcacg ttaagggatt ttggtcatga
     5881 gattatcaaa aaggatcttc acctagatcc ttttaaatta aaaatgaagt tttaaatcaa
     5941 tctaaagtat atatgagtaa acttggtctg acagttacca atgcttaatc agtgaggcac
     6001 ctatctcagc gatctgtcta tttcgttcat ccatagttgc ctgactcccc gtcgtgtaga
     6061 taactacgat acgggagggc ttaccatctg gccccagtgc tgcaatgata ccgcgagatc
     6121 cacgctcacc ggctccagat ttatcagcaa taaaccagcc agccggaagg gccgagcgca
     6181 gaagtggtcc tgcaacttta tccgcctcca tccagtctat taattgttgc cgggaagcta
     6241 gagtaagtag ttcgccagtt aatagtttgc gcaacgttgt tgccattgct acaggcatcg
     6301 tggtgtcacg ctcgtcgttt ggtatggctt cattcagctc cggttcccaa cgatcaaggc
     6361 gagttacatg atcccccatg ttgtgcaaaa aagcggttag ctccttcggt cctccgatcg
     6421 ttgtcagaag taagttggcc gcagtgttat cactcatggt tatggcagca ctgcataatt
     6481 ctcttactgt catgccatcc gtaagatgct tttctgtgac tggtgagtac tcaaccaagt
     6541 cattctgaga atagtgtatg cggcgaccga gttgctcttg cccggcgtca atacgggata
     6601 ataccgcgcc acatagcaga actttaaaag tgctcatcat tggaaaacgt tcttcggggc
     6661 gaaaactctc aaggatctta ccgctgttga gatccagttc gatgtaaccc actcgtgcac
     6721 ccaactgatc ttcagcatct tttactttca ccagcgtttc tgggtgagca aaaacaggaa
     6781 ggcaaaatgc cgcaaaaaag ggaataaggg cgacacggaa atgttgaata ctcatactct
     6841 tcctttttca atattattga agcatttatc agggttattg tctcatgagc ggatacatat
     6901 ttgaatgtat ttagaaaaat aaacaaatag gggttccgcg cacatttccc cgaaaagtgc
     6961 cacctgacgt c
//
