# Supplementary material for: Engineered Feedback Employing Natural Hypoxia-Responsive Factors Enhances Synthetic Hypoxia Biosensors
Source: bioRxiv preprint, doi:10.1101/2024.09.28.615614, version 1 (2024-09-30)
Supplement: Supplementary Data [file 615614_file03.zip › Supplementary Data/SupplementaryData1_PlasmidMaps/pPD217 HBS SV40_min EYFP.gb]

LOCUS       Exported                4580 bp ds-DNA     circular SYN 25-SEP-2024
DEFINITION  synthetic circular DNA
ACCESSION   .
VERSION     .
KEYWORDS    .
SOURCE      synthetic DNA construct
  ORGANISM  synthetic DNA construct
REFERENCE   1  (bases 1 to 4580)
  AUTHORS   Leonard Lab
  TITLE     Direct Submission
  JOURNAL   Exported Thursday, Sep 26, 2024 from SnapGene 5.1.7
            https://www.snapgene.com
FEATURES             Location/Qualifiers
     source          1..4580
                     /organism="synthetic DNA construct"
                     /mol_type="other DNA"
     misc_feature    65..73
                     /label=EBS
                     /note="Egr-1 binding site; early growth response factor; 
                     from positions -603 to -595 of the murine Egr-1 promoter"
     misc_feature    80..106
                     /label=MRE
                     /note="MRE from the murine MT-I proximal promoter; metal 
                     transcirption factor-1; MTF-1 is a ZF that binds the metal 
                     response element (MRE) in response to heavy metals"
     misc_feature    113..130
                     /label=HRE
                     /note="HRE (hypoxia response element) derived from the 5' 
                     flanking region of murine PGK-1 (phosphoglycerate kinase 1)
                     gene"
     misc_feature    137..154
                     /label=HRE
                     /note="HRE (hypoxia response element) derived from the 5' 
                     flanking region of murine PGK-1 (phosphoglycerate kinase 1)
                     gene"
     misc_feature    159..178
                     /label=HRE
                     /note="HRE (hypoxia response element) derived from the 5' 
                     flanking region of murine PGK-1 (phosphoglycerate kinase 1)
                     gene"
     promoter        189..385
                     /label=SV40 promoter
                     /note="SV40 enhancer and early promoter"
     rep_origin      236..371
                     /label=SV40 ori
                     /note="SV40 origin of replication"
     CDS             480..1199
                     /codon_start=1
                     /product="enhanced YFP"
                     /label=EYFP
                     /note="mammalian codon-optimized"
                     /translation="MVSKGEELFTGVVPILVELDGDVNGHKFSVSGEGEGDATYGKLTL
                     KFICTTGKLPVPWPTLVTTFGYGLQCFARYPDHMKQHDFFKSAMPEGYVQERTIFFKDD
                     GNYKTRAEVKFEGDTLVNRIELKGIDFKEDGNILGHKLEYNYNSHNVYIMADKQKNGIK
                     VNFKIRHNIEDGSVQLADHYQQNTPIGDGPVLLPDNHYLSYQSALSKDPNEKRDHMVLL
                     EFVTAAGITLGMDELYK"
     polyA_signal    1250..1474
                     /label=bGH poly(A) signal
                     /note="bovine growth hormone polyadenylation signal"
     rep_origin      1520..1948
                     /direction=RIGHT
                     /label=f1 ori
                     /note="f1 bacteriophage origin of replication; arrow 
                     indicates direction of (+) strand synthesis"
     rep_origin      2018..2153
                     /label=SV40 ori
                     /note="SV40 origin of replication"
     polyA_signal    2287..2408
                     /label=SV40 poly(A) signal
                     /note="SV40 polyadenylation signal"
     rep_origin      complement(2859..3444)
                     /direction=LEFT
                     /label=ori
                     /note="high-copy-number ColE1/pMB1/pBR322/pUC origin of 
                     replication"
     CDS             complement(3615..4475)
                     /codon_start=1
                     /gene="bla"
                     /product="beta-lactamase"
                     /label=AmpR
                     /note="confers resistance to ampicillin, carbenicillin, and
                     related antibiotics"
                     /translation="MSIQHFRVALIPFFAAFCLPVFAHPETLVKVKDAEDQLGARVGYI
                     ELDLNSGKILESFRPEERFPMMSTFKVLLCGAVLSRIDAGQEQLGRRIHYSQNDLVEYS
                     PVTEKHLTDGMTVRELCSAAITMSDNTAANLLLTTIGGPKELTAFLHNMGDHVTRLDRW
                     EPELNEAIPNDERDTTMPVAMATTLRKLLTGELLTLASRQQLIDWMEADKVAGPLLRSA
                     LPAGWFIADKSGAGERGSRGIIAALGPDGKPSRIVVIYTTGSQATMDERNRQIAEIGAS
                     LIKHW"
     promoter        complement(4476..4580)
                     /gene="bla"
                     /label=AmpR promoter
ORIGIN
        1 cacatttccc cgaaaagtgc cacctgacgt cgacggatcg ggagatctga attacgcgtc
       61 tagccgccct cgctctagca gggagctctg cactccgccc gaaaagtcta gcgtcgtgca
      121 ggacgtgaca tctagtgtcg tgcaggacgt gacatctagt gtcgtgcagg acgtgacatc
      181 taggatcctg catctcaatt agtcagcaac catagtcccg cccctaactc cgcccatccc
      241 gcccctaact ccgcccagtt ccgcccattc tccgccccat ggctgactaa ttttttttat
      301 ttatgcagag gccgaggccg cctctgcctc tgagctattc cagaagtagt gaggaggctt
      361 ttttggaggc ctaggctttt gcaaagagct ctctggctaa ctagagaacc cactgcttac
      421 tggcttatcg aaattaatac gactcactat agggagtccc caagctggct agcgccacca
      481 tggtgagcaa gggcgaggag ctgttcaccg gggtggtgcc catcctggtc gagctggacg
      541 gcgacgtaaa cggccacaag ttcagcgtgt ccggcgaggg cgagggcgat gccacctacg
      601 gcaagctgac cctgaagttc atctgcacca ccggcaagct gcccgtgccc tggcccaccc
      661 tcgtgaccac cttcggctac ggcctgcagt gcttcgcccg ctaccccgac cacatgaagc
      721 agcacgactt cttcaagtcc gccatgcccg aaggctacgt ccaggagcgc accatcttct
      781 tcaaggacga cggcaactac aagacccgcg ccgaggtgaa gttcgagggc gacaccctgg
      841 tgaaccgcat cgagctgaag ggcatcgact tcaaggagga cggcaacatc ctggggcaca
      901 agctggagta caactacaac agccacaacg tctatatcat ggccgacaag cagaagaacg
      961 gcatcaaggt gaacttcaag atccgccaca acatcgagga cggcagcgtg cagctcgccg
     1021 accactacca gcagaacacc cccatcggcg acggccccgt gctgctgccc gacaaccact
     1081 acctgagcta ccagtccgcc ctgagcaaag accccaacga gaagcgcgat cacatggtcc
     1141 tgctggagtt cgtgaccgcc gccgggatca ctctcggcat ggacgagctg tacaagtagg
     1201 cggccgctcg agtctagagg gcccgtttaa acccgctgat cagcctcgac tgtgccttct
     1261 agttgccagc catctgttgt ttgcccctcc cccgtgcctt ccttgaccct ggaaggtgcc
     1321 actcccactg tcctttccta ataaaatgag gaaattgcat cgcattgtct gagtaggtgt
     1381 cattctattc tggggggtgg ggtggggcag gacagcaagg gggaggattg ggaagacaat
     1441 agcaggcatg ctggggatgc ggtgggctct atggcttctg aggcggaaag aaccagctgg
     1501 ggctctaggg ggtatccccn nnnnnnnnnn nnnnnnnnnn nnnnnnnnnn nnnnnnnnnn
     1561 nnnnnnnnnn nnnnnnnnnn nnnnnnnnnn nnnnnnnnnn nnnnnnnnnn nnnnnnnnnn
     1621 nnnnnnnnnn nnnnnnnnnn nnncnnnnnn nnnnnnnnnn nnnnnnnnnn nnnnnnnnnn
     1681 nnnnnnnnnn nnnnnnnnnn nnnnnnnnnn nnnnnnnnnn nnnnnnnnnn nnnnnannnn
     1741 nnnnnnnnnn nnnnnnnnnn nnnnnnnnnn nnnnnnnnnn nnnnnccttt gacgttggag
     1801 tccacgttct ttaatagtgg actcttgttc caaactggaa caacactcaa ccctatctcg
     1861 gtctattctt ttgatttata agggattttg ccgatttcgg cctattggtt aaaaaatgag
     1921 ctgatttaac aaaaatttaa cgcgaattaa ttctgtggaa tgtgtgtcag ttaggctcaa
     1981 ttagtcagca accatagtcc cgcccctaac tccgcccatc ccgcccctaa ctccgcccag
     2041 ttccgcccat tctccgcccc atggctgact aatttttttt atttatgcag aggccgaggc
     2101 cgcctctgcc tctgagctat tccagaagta gtgaggaggc ttttttggag gcctaggctt
     2161 ttgcaaaaag ctcccgggag cttgtatatc cattttcgga ggttgggctt cggaatcgtt
     2221 ttccgggacg ccggctggat gatcctccag cgcggggatc tcatgctgga gttcttcgcc
     2281 caccccaact tgtttattgc agcttataat ggttacaaat aaagcaatag catcacaaat
     2341 ttcacaaata aagcattttt ttcactgcat tctagttgtg gtttgtccaa actcatcaat
     2401 gtatcttatc atgtctgtat accgtcgacc tctagctaga gcttggcgta atcatggtca
     2461 tagctgtttc ctgtgtgaaa ttgttatccg ctcacaattc cacacaacat acgagccgga
     2521 agcataaagt gtaaagcctg gggtgcctaa tgagtgagct aactcacatt aattgcgttg
     2581 cgctcactgc ccgctttcca gtcgggaaac ctgtcgtgcc agctgcatta atgaatcggc
     2641 caacgcgcgg ggagaggcgg tttgcgtatt gggcgctctt ccgcttcctc gctcactgac
     2701 tcgctgcgct cggtcgttcg gctgcggcga gcggtatcag ctcactcaaa ggcggtaata
     2761 cggttatcca cagaatcagg ggataacgca ggaaagaaca tgtgagcaaa aggccagcaa
     2821 aaggccagga accgtaaaaa ggccgcgttg ctggcgtttt tccataggct ccgcccccct
     2881 gacgagcatc acaaaaatcg acgctcaagt cagaggtggc gaaacccgac aggactataa
     2941 agataccagg cgtttccccc tggaagctcc ctcgtgcgct ctcctgttcc gaccctgccg
     3001 cttaccggat acctgtccgc ctttctccct tcgggaagcg tggcgctttc tcatagctca
     3061 cgctgtaggt atctcagttc ggtgtaggtc gttcgctcca agctgggctg tgtgcacgaa
     3121 ccccccgttc agcccgaccg ctgcgcctta tccggtaact atcgtcttga gtccaacccg
     3181 gtaagacacg acttatcgcc actggcagca gccactggta acaggattag cagagcgagg
     3241 tatgtaggcg gtgctacaga gttcttgaag tggtggccta actacggcta cactagaaga
     3301 acagtatttg gtatctgcgc tctgctgaag ccagttacct tcggaaaaag agttggtagc
     3361 tcttgatccg gcaaacaaac caccgctggt agcggttttt ttgtttgcaa gcagcagatt
     3421 acgcgcagaa aaaaaggatc tcaagaagat cctttgatct tttctacggg gtctgacgct
     3481 cagtggaacg aaaactcacg ttaagggatt ttggtcatga gattatcaaa aaggatcttc
     3541 acctagatcc ttttaaatta aaaatgaagt tttaaatcaa tctaaagtat atatgagtaa
     3601 acttggtctg acagttacca atgcttaatc agtgaggcac ctatctcagc gatctgtcta
     3661 tttcgttcat ccatagttgc ctgactcccc gtcgtgtaga taactacgat acgggagggc
     3721 ttaccatctg gccccagtgc tgcaatgata ccgcgagatc cacgctcacc ggctccagat
     3781 ttatcagcaa taaaccagcc agccggaagg gccgagcgca gaagtggtcc tgcaacttta
     3841 tccgcctcca tccagtctat taattgttgc cgggaagcta gagtaagtag ttcgccagtt
     3901 aatagtttgc gcaacgttgt tgccattgct acaggcatcg tggtgtcacg ctcgtcgttt
     3961 ggtatggctt cattcagctc cggttcccaa cgatcaaggc gagttacatg atcccccatg
     4021 ttgtgcaaaa aagcggttag ctccttcggt cctccgatcg ttgtcagaag taagttggcc
     4081 gcagtgttat cactcatggt tatggcagca ctgcataatt ctcttactgt catgccatcc
     4141 gtaagatgct tttctgtgac tggtgagtac tcaaccaagt cattctgaga atagtgtatg
     4201 cggcgaccga gttgctcttg cccggcgtca atacgggata ataccgcgcc acatagcaga
     4261 actttaaaag tgctcatcat tggaaaacgt tcttcggggc gaaaactctc aaggatctta
     4321 ccgctgttga gatccagttc gatgtaaccc actcgtgcac ccaactgatc ttcagcatct
     4381 tttactttca ccagcgtttc tgggtgagca aaaacaggaa ggcaaaatgc cgcaaaaaag
     4441 ggaataaggg cgacacggaa atgttgaata ctcatactct tcctttttca atattattga
     4501 agcatttatc agggttattg tctcatgagc ggatacatat ttgaatgtat ttagaaaaat
     4561 aaacaaatag gggttccgcg
//
