# Supplementary material for: Engineered Feedback Employing Natural Hypoxia-Responsive Factors Enhances Synthetic Hypoxia Biosensors
Source: bioRxiv preprint, doi:10.1101/2024.09.28.615614, version 1 (2024-09-30)
Supplement: Supplementary Data [file 615614_file03.zip › Supplementary Data/SupplementaryData1_PlasmidMaps/pPD1286 CAG TetON 3G in TU4.gb]

LOCUS       Exported                6896 bp ds-DNA     circular SYN 26-SEP-2024
DEFINITION  synthetic circular DNA
ACCESSION   .
VERSION     .
KEYWORDS    .
SOURCE      synthetic DNA construct
  ORGANISM  synthetic DNA construct
REFERENCE   1  (bases 1 to 6896)
  AUTHORS   .
  TITLE     Direct Submission
  JOURNAL   Exported Thursday, Sep 26, 2024 from SnapGene 5.1.7
            https://www.snapgene.com
FEATURES             Location/Qualifiers
     source          1..6896
                     /organism="synthetic DNA construct"
                     /mol_type="other DNA"
     misc_feature    31..55
                     /label=TUPV4 Barcode
     enhancer        199..578
                     /label=CMV enhancer
                     /note="human cytomegalovirus immediate early enhancer"
     promoter        580..853
                     /label=CAG Promoter
     intron          854..1870
                     /label=chimeric intron
                     /note="chimera between introns from chicken beta-actin and 
                     rabbit beta-globin"
     CDS             2015..2761
                     /codon_start=1
                     /label=Tet-On 3G
                     /translation="MSRLDKSKVINSALELLNGVGIEGLTTRKLAQKLGVEQPTLYWHV
                     KNKRALLDALPIEMLDRHHTHSCPLEGESWQDFLRNNAKSYRCALLSHRDGAKVHLGTR
                     PTEKQYETLENQLAFLCQQGFSLENALYALSAVGHFTLGCVLEEQEHQVAKEERETPTT
                     DSMPPLLKQAIELFDRQGAEPAFLFGLELIICGLEKQLKCESGGPTDALDDFDLDMLPA
                     DALDDFDLDMLPADALDDFDLDMLPG"
     polyA_signal    2812..3036
                     /label=bGH poly(A) signal
                     /note="bovine growth hormone polyadenylation signal"
     misc_feature    3054..3078
                     /label=TUPV4 Barcode
     misc_feature    3102..3337
                     /label=cHS4
     misc_feature    3435..3676
                     /label=cHS4
     misc_feature    3760..3763
                     /label=sticky
     rep_origin      3805..4233
                     /direction=RIGHT
                     /label=f1 ori
                     /note="f1 bacteriophage origin of replication; arrow 
                     indicates direction of (+) strand synthesis"
     rep_origin      4303..4438
                     /label=SV40 ori
                     /note="SV40 origin of replication"
     polyA_signal    4572..4693
                     /label=SV40 poly(A) signal
                     /note="SV40 polyadenylation signal"
     rep_origin      complement(5144..5729)
                     /direction=LEFT
                     /label=ori
                     /note="high-copy-number ColE1/pMB1/pBR322/pUC origin of 
                     replication"
     CDS             complement(5900..6760)
                     /codon_start=1
                     /gene="bla"
                     /product="beta-lactamase"
                     /label=AmpR
                     /note="confers resistance to ampicillin, carbenicillin, and
                     related antibiotics"
                     /translation="MSIQHFRVALIPFFAAFCLPVFAHPETLVKVKDAEDQLGARVGYI
                     ELDLNSGKILESFRPEERFPMMSTFKVLLCGAVLSRIDAGQEQLGRRIHYSQNDLVEYS
                     PVTEKHLTDGMTVRELCSAAITMSDNTAANLLLTTIGGPKELTAFLHNMGDHVTRLDRW
                     EPELNEAIPNDERDTTMPVAMATTLRKLLTGELLTLASRQQLIDWMEADKVAGPLLRSA
                     LPAGWFIADKSGAGERGSRGIIAALGPDGKPSRIVVIYTTGSQATMDERNRQIAEIGAS
                     LIKHW"
     promoter        complement(6761..6865)
                     /gene="bla"
                     /label=AmpR promoter
ORIGIN
        1 gacggatcgg gagatcgaag acggttacaa tatcccgtga agcttgagtg gaatcaagat
       61 ctggggaggt cgctgagtag tgcgcgagca aaatttaagc tacaacaagg caaggcttga
      121 ccgacaattg catgaagaat ctgcttaggg ttaggcgttt tgcgctgctt cgcgatgtac
      181 gggccagata tacgcgttga cattgattat tgactagtta ttaatagtaa tcaattacgg
      241 ggtcattagt tcatagccca tatatggagt tccgcgttac ataacttacg gtaaatggcc
      301 cgcctggctg accgcccaac gacccccgcc cattgacgtc aataatgacg tatgttccca
      361 tagtaacgcc aatagggact ttccattgac gtcaatgggt ggagtattta cggtaaactg
      421 cccacttggc agtacatcaa gtgtatcata tgccaagtac gccccctatt gacgtcaatg
      481 acggtaaatg gcccgcctgg cattatgccc agtacatgac cttatgggac tttcctactt
      541 ggcagtacat ctacgtatta gtcatcgcta ttaccatggt cgaggtgagc cccacgttct
      601 gcttcactct ccccatctcc cccccctccc cacccccaat tttgtattta tttatttttt
      661 aattattttg tgcagcgatg ggggcggggg gggggggcgc gcgccaggcg gggcggggcg
      721 gggcgagggg cggggcgggg cgaggcggag aggtgcggcg gcagccaatc agagcggcgc
      781 gctccgaaag tttcctttta tggcgaggcg gcggcggcgg cggccctata aaaagcgaag
      841 cgcgcggcgg gcgggagtcg ctgcgcgctg ccttcgcccc gtgccccgct ccgccgccgc
      901 ctcgcgccgc ccgccccggc tctgactgac cgcgttactc ccacaggtga gcgggcggga
      961 cggcccttct cctccgggct gtaattagcg cttggtttaa tgacggcttg tttcttttct
     1021 gtggctgcgt gaaagccttg aggggctccg ggagggccct ttgtgcgggg ggagcggctc
     1081 ggggggtgcg tgcgtgtgtg tgtgcgtggg gagcgccgcg tgcggctccg cgctgcccgg
     1141 cggctgtgag cgctgcgggc gcggcgcggg gctttgtgcg ctccgcagtg tgcgcgaggg
     1201 gagcgcggcc gggggcggtg ccccgcggtg cggggggggc tgcgagggga acaaaggctg
     1261 cgtgcggggt gtgtgcgtgg gggggtgagc agggggtgtg ggcgcgtcgg tcgggctgca
     1321 accccccctg cacccccctc cccgagttgc tgagcacggc ccggcttcgg gtgcggggct
     1381 ccgtacgggg cgtggcgcgg ggctcgccgt gccgggcggg gggtggcggc aggtgggggt
     1441 gccgggcggg gcggggccgc ctcgggccgg ggagggctcg ggggaggggc gcggcggccc
     1501 ccggagcgcc ggcggctgtc gaggcgcggc gagccgcagc cattgccttt tatggtaatc
     1561 gtgcgagagg gcgcagggac ttcctttgtc ccaaatctgt gcggagccga aatctgggag
     1621 gcgccgccgc accccctcta gcgggcgcgg ggcgaagcgg tgcggcgccg gcaggaagga
     1681 aatgggcggg gagggccttc gtgcgtcgcc gcgccgccgt ccccttctcc ctctccagcc
     1741 tcggggctgt ccgcgggggg acggctgcct tcggggggga cggggcaggg cggggttcgg
     1801 cttctggcgt gtgaccggcg gctctagagc ctctgctaac catgttcatg ccttcttctt
     1861 tttcctacag ctcctgggca acgtgctggt tattgtgctg tctcatcatt ttggcaaaga
     1921 attcttatct ggctaactag agaacccact gcttactggc ttatcgaaat taatacgact
     1981 cactataggg agtcccaagc tggctagcgc caccatgtct agactggaca agagcaaagt
     2041 cataaactct gctctggaat tactcaatgg agtcggtatc gaaggcctga cgacaaggaa
     2101 actcgctcaa aagctgggag ttgagcagcc taccctgtac tggcacgtga agaacaagcg
     2161 ggccctgctc gatgccctgc caatcgagat gctggacagg catcataccc actcctgccc
     2221 cctggaaggc gagtcatggc aagactttct gcggaacaac gccaagtcat accgctgtgc
     2281 tctcctctca catcgcgacg gggctaaagt gcatctcggc acccgcccaa cagagaaaca
     2341 gtacgaaacc ctggaaaatc agctcgcgtt cctgtgtcag caaggcttct ccctggagaa
     2401 cgcactgtac gctctgtccg ccgtgggcca ctttacactg ggctgcgtat tggaggaaca
     2461 ggagcatcaa gtagcaaaag aggaaagaga gacacctacc accgattcta tgcccccact
     2521 tctgaaacaa gcaattgagc tgttcgaccg gcagggagcc gaacctgcct tccttttcgg
     2581 cctggaacta atcatatgtg gcctggagaa acagctaaag tgcgaaagcg gcgggccgac
     2641 cgacgccctt gacgattttg acttagacat gctcccagcc gatgcccttg acgactttga
     2701 ccttgatatg ctgcctgctg acgctcttga cgattttgac cttgacatgc tccccgggta
     2761 agcggccgct cgagtctaga gggcccgttt aaacccgctg atcagcctcg actgtgcctt
     2821 ctagttgcca gccatctgtt gtttgcccct cccccgtgcc ttccttgacc ctggaaggtg
     2881 ccactcccac tgtcctttcc taataaaatg aggaaattgc atcgcattgt ctgagtaggt
     2941 gtcattctat tctggggggt ggggtggggc aggacagcaa gggggaggat tgggaagtca
     3001 atagcaggca tgctggggat gcggtgggct ctatggcttc tgaggcaggt cgacactgtt
     3061 taacaagccc gtcagtagag cgcatcgcga taagctctag agggacagcc cccccccaaa
     3121 gcccccaggg atgtaattac gtccctcccc cgctaggggg cagcagcgag ccgcccgggg
     3181 ctccgctccg gtccggcgct ccccccgcat ccccgagccg gcagcgtgcg gggacagccc
     3241 gggcacgggg aaggtggcac gggatcgctt tcctctgaac gcttctcgct gctctttgag
     3301 cctgcagaca cctgggggga tacggggaaa aagctttagg ctgaaagaga gatttagaat
     3361 gacagaatca tagaacggcc tgcgtacgga tggggctcta gctctagagc ttgatatcga
     3421 attcctgcag ccccgctaga gggacagccc ccccccaaag cccccaggga tgtaattacg
     3481 tccctccccc gctagggggc agcagcgagc cgcccggggc tccgctccgg tccggcgctc
     3541 cccccgcatc cccgagccgg cagcgtgcgg ggacagcccg ggcacgggga aggtggcacg
     3601 ggatcgcttt cctctgaacg cttctcgctg ctctttgagc ctgcagacac ctggggggat
     3661 acggggaaaa agctttaggc tgaaagagag atttagaatg acagaatcat agaacggcct
     3721 gggcgcgcct ggtggcgaac gatcaacaga cgggagaggc agaaagtctt cgctgacagc
     3781 gaccggactc tagggggtat ccccnnnnnn nnnnnnnnnn nnnnnnnnnn nnnnnnnnnn
     3841 nnnnnnnnnn nnnnnnnnnn nnnnnnnnnn nnnnnnnnnn nnnnnnnnnn nnnnnnnnnn
     3901 nnnnnnnnnn nnnnnnnnnn nnnnnnnncn nnnnnnnnnn nnnnnnnnnn nnnnnnnnnn
     3961 nnnnnnnnnn nnnnnnnnnn nnnnnnnnnn nnnnnnnnnn nnnnnnnnnn nnnnnnnnnn
     4021 annnnnnnnn nnnnnnnnnn nnnnnnnnnn nnnnnnnnnn nnnnnnnnnn cctttgacgt
     4081 tggagtccac gttctttaat agtggactct tgttccaaac tggaacaaca ctcaacccta
     4141 tctcggtcta ttcttttgat ttataaggga ttttgccgat ttcggcctat tggttaaaaa
     4201 atgagctgat ttaacaaaaa tttaacgcga attaattctg tggaatgtgt gtcagttagg
     4261 ctcaattagt cagcaaccat agtcccgccc ctaactccgc ccatcccgcc cctaactccg
     4321 cccagttccg cccattctcc gccccatggc tgactaattt tttttattta tgcagaggcc
     4381 gaggccgcct ctgcctctga gctattccag aagtagtgag gaggcttttt tggaggccta
     4441 ggcttttgca aaaagctccc gggagcttgt atatccattt tcggaggttg ggcttcggaa
     4501 tcgttttccg ggacgccggc tggatgatcc tccagcgcgg ggatctcatg ctggagttct
     4561 tcgcccaccc caacttgttt attgcagctt ataatggtta caaataaagc aatagcatca
     4621 caaatttcac aaataaagca tttttttcac tgcattctag ttgtggtttg tccaaactca
     4681 tcaatgtatc ttatcatgtc tgtataccgt cgacctctag ctagagcttg gcgtaatcat
     4741 ggtcatagct gtttcctgtg tgaaattgtt atccgctcac aattccacac aacatacgag
     4801 ccggaagcat aaagtgtaaa gcctggggtg cctaatgagt gagctaactc acattaattg
     4861 cgttgcgctc actgcccgct ttccagtcgg gaaacctgtc gtgccagctg cattaatgaa
     4921 tcggccaacg cgcggggaga ggcggtttgc gtattgggcg ctcttccgct tcctcgctca
     4981 ctgactcgct gcgctcggtc gttcggctgc ggcgagcggt atcagctcac tcaaaggcgg
     5041 taatacggtt atccacagaa tcaggggata acgcaggaaa gaacatgtga gcaaaaggcc
     5101 agcaaaaggc caggaaccgt aaaaaggccg cgttgctggc gtttttccat aggctccgcc
     5161 cccctgacga gcatcacaaa aatcgacgct caagtcagag gtggcgaaac ccgacaggac
     5221 tataaagata ccaggcgttt ccccctggaa gctccctcgt gcgctctcct gttccgaccc
     5281 tgccgcttac cggatacctg tccgcctttc tcccttcggg aagcgtggcg ctttctcata
     5341 gctcacgctg taggtatctc agttcggtgt aggtcgttcg ctccaagctg ggctgtgtgc
     5401 acgaaccccc cgttcagccc gaccgctgcg ccttatccgg taactatcgt cttgagtcca
     5461 acccggtaag acacgactta tcgccactgg cagcagccac tggtaacagg attagcagag
     5521 cgaggtatgt aggcggtgct acagagttct tgaagtggtg gcctaactac ggctacacta
     5581 gaagaacagt atttggtatc tgcgctctgc tgaagccagt taccttcgga aaaagagttg
     5641 gtagctcttg atccggcaaa caaaccaccg ctggtagcgg tttttttgtt tgcaagcagc
     5701 agattacgcg cagaaaaaaa ggatctcaag aagatccttt gatcttttct acggggtctg
     5761 acgctcagtg gaacgaaaac tcacgttaag ggattttggt catgagatta tcaaaaagga
     5821 tcttcaccta gatcctttta aattaaaaat gaagttttaa atcaatctaa agtatatatg
     5881 agtaaacttg gtctgacagt taccaatgct taatcagtga ggcacctatc tcagcgatct
     5941 gtctatttcg ttcatccata gttgcctgac tccccgtcgt gtagataact acgatacggg
     6001 agggcttacc atctggcccc agtgctgcaa tgataccgcg agatccacgc tcaccggctc
     6061 cagatttatc agcaataaac cagccagccg gaagggccga gcgcagaagt ggtcctgcaa
     6121 ctttatccgc ctccatccag tctattaatt gttgccggga agctagagta agtagttcgc
     6181 cagttaatag tttgcgcaac gttgttgcca ttgctacagg catcgtggtg tcacgctcgt
     6241 cgtttggtat ggcttcattc agctccggtt cccaacgatc aaggcgagtt acatgatccc
     6301 ccatgttgtg caaaaaagcg gttagctcct tcggtcctcc gatcgttgtc agaagtaagt
     6361 tggccgcagt gttatcactc atggttatgg cagcactgca taattctctt actgtcatgc
     6421 catccgtaag atgcttttct gtgactggtg agtactcaac caagtcattc tgagaatagt
     6481 gtatgcggcg accgagttgc tcttgcccgg cgtcaatacg ggataatacc gcgccacata
     6541 gcagaacttt aaaagtgctc atcattggaa aacgttcttc ggggcgaaaa ctctcaagga
     6601 tcttaccgct gttgagatcc agttcgatgt aacccactcg tgcacccaac tgatcttcag
     6661 catcttttac tttcaccagc gtttctgggt gagcaaaaac aggaaggcaa aatgccgcaa
     6721 aaaagggaat aagggcgaca cggaaatgtt gaatactcat actcttcctt tttcaatatt
     6781 attgaagcat ttatcagggt tattgtctca tgagcggata catatttgaa tgtatttaga
     6841 aaaataaaca aataggggtt ccgcgcacat ttccccgaaa agtgccacct gacgtc
//
