# Supplementary material for: Engineered Feedback Employing Natural Hypoxia-Responsive Factors Enhances Synthetic Hypoxia Biosensors
Source: bioRxiv preprint, doi:10.1101/2024.09.28.615614, version 1 (2024-09-30)
Supplement: Supplementary Data [file 615614_file03.zip › Supplementary Data/SupplementaryData1_PlasmidMaps/pPD1271 HBS(Ben) mHIF1a in TU2.gb]

LOCUS       Exported                6982 bp ds-DNA     circular SYN 26-SEP-2024
DEFINITION  synthetic circular DNA
ACCESSION   .
VERSION     .
KEYWORDS    .
SOURCE      synthetic DNA construct
  ORGANISM  synthetic DNA construct
REFERENCE   1  (bases 1 to 6982)
  AUTHORS   .
  TITLE     Direct Submission
  JOURNAL   Exported Thursday, Sep 26, 2024 from SnapGene 5.1.7
            https://www.snapgene.com
FEATURES             Location/Qualifiers
     source          1..6982
                     /organism="synthetic DNA construct"
                     /mol_type="other DNA"
     misc_feature    31..55
                     /label=TUPV2 Barcode
     misc_feature    79..87
                     /label=EBS
                     /note="Egr-1 binding site; early growth response factor; 
                     from positions -603 to -595 of the murine Egr-1 promoter"
     misc_feature    94..120
                     /label=MRE
                     /note="MRE from the murine MT-I proximal promoter; metal 
                     transcirption factor-1; MTF-1 is a ZF that binds the metal 
                     response element (MRE) in response to heavy metals"
     misc_feature    127..144
                     /label=HRE
                     /note="HRE (hypoxia response element) derived from the 5' 
                     flanking region of murine PGK-1 (phosphoglycerate kinase 1)
                     gene"
     misc_feature    151..168
                     /label=HRE
                     /note="HRE (hypoxia response element) derived from the 5' 
                     flanking region of murine PGK-1 (phosphoglycerate kinase 1)
                     gene"
     misc_feature    173..192
                     /label=HRE
                     /note="HRE (hypoxia response element) derived from the 5' 
                     flanking region of murine PGK-1 (phosphoglycerate kinase 1)
                     gene"
     CDS             337..2847
                     /codon_start=1
                     /label=mHIF1a-WT Codon Opt
                     /translation="MEGAGGENEKKKMSSERRKEKSRDAARSRRSKESEVFYELAHQLP
                     LPHNVSSHLDKASVMRLTISYLRVRKLLDAGGLDSEDEMKAQMDCFYLKALDGFVMVLT
                     DDGDMVYISDNVNKYMGLTQFELTGHSVFDFTHPCDHEEMREMLTHRNGPVRKGKELNT
                     QRSFFLRMKCTLTSRGRTMNIKSATWKVLHCTGHIHVYDTNSNQPQCGYKKPPMTCLVL
                     ICEPIPHPSNIEIPLDSKTFLSRHSLDMKFSYCDERITELMGYEPEELLGRSIYEYYHA
                     LDSDHLTKTHHDMFTKGQVTTGQYRMLAKRGGYVWVETQATVIYNTKNSQPQCIVCVNY
                     VVSGIIQHDLIFSLQQTESVLKPVESSDMKMTQLFTKVESEDTSCLFDKLKKEPDALTL
                     LAPAAGDTIISLDFGSDDTETEDQQLEDVPLYNDVMFPSSNEKLNINLAMSPLPSSETP
                     KPLRSSADPALNQEVALKLESSPESLGLSFTMPQIQDQPASPSDGSTRQSSPERLLQEN
                     VNTPNFSQPNSPSEYCFDVDSDMVNVFKLELVEKLFAEDTEAKNPFSTQDTDLDLEMLA
                     PYIPMDDDFQLRSFDQLSPLESNSPSPPSMSTVTGFQQTQLQKPTITATATTTATTDES
                     KTETKDNKEDIKILIASPSSTQVPQETTTAKASAYSGTHSRTASPDRAGKRVIEQTDKA
                     HPRSLNLSATLNQRNTVPEEELNPKTIASQNAQRKRKMEHDGSLFQAAGIGTLLQQPGD
                     CAPTMSLSWKRVKGFISSEQNGTEQKTIILIPSDLACRLLGQSMDESGLPQLTSYDCEV
                     NAPIQGSRNLLQGEELLRALDQVN"
     polyA_signal    2898..3122
                     /label=bGH poly(A) signal
                     /note="bovine growth hormone polyadenylation signal"
     misc_feature    3140..3164
                     /label=TUPV2 Barcode
     misc_feature    3188..3423
                     /label=cHS4
     misc_feature    3521..3762
                     /label=cHS4
     misc_feature    3846..3849
                     /label=Sticky
     rep_origin      3891..4319
                     /direction=RIGHT
                     /label=f1 ori
                     /note="f1 bacteriophage origin of replication; arrow 
                     indicates direction of (+) strand synthesis"
     rep_origin      4389..4524
                     /label=SV40 ori
                     /note="SV40 origin of replication"
     polyA_signal    4658..4779
                     /label=SV40 poly(A) signal
                     /note="SV40 polyadenylation signal"
     rep_origin      complement(5230..5815)
                     /direction=LEFT
                     /label=ori
                     /note="high-copy-number ColE1/pMB1/pBR322/pUC origin of 
                     replication"
     CDS             complement(5986..6846)
                     /codon_start=1
                     /gene="bla"
                     /product="beta-lactamase"
                     /label=AmpR
                     /note="confers resistance to ampicillin, carbenicillin, and
                     related antibiotics"
                     /translation="MSIQHFRVALIPFFAAFCLPVFAHPETLVKVKDAEDQLGARVGYI
                     ELDLNSGKILESFRPEERFPMMSTFKVLLCGAVLSRIDAGQEQLGRRIHYSQNDLVEYS
                     PVTEKHLTDGMTVRELCSAAITMSDNTAANLLLTTIGGPKELTAFLHNMGDHVTRLDRW
                     EPELNEAIPNDERDTTMPVAMATTLRKLLTGELLTLASRQQLIDWMEADKVAGPLLRSA
                     LPAGWFIADKSGAGERGSRGIIAALGPDGKPSRIVVIYTTGSQATMDERNRQIAEIGAS
                     LIKHW"
     promoter        complement(6847..6951)
                     /gene="bla"
                     /label=AmpR promoter
ORIGIN
        1 gacggatcgg gagatcgaag acgggcaaaa ccgatgttga cggactaatc ctgacaagat
       61 ctgaattacg cgtctagccg ccctcgctct agcagggagc tctgcactcc gcccgaaaag
      121 tctagcgtcg tgcaggacgt gacatctagt gtcgtgcagg acgtgacatc tagtgtcgtg
      181 caggacgtga catctaggat ccctctagag ggtatataat gggggccact agtctactac
      241 cagagctctc tggctaacta gagaacccac tgcttactgg cttatcgaaa ttaatacgac
      301 tcactatagg gagtccccaa gctggctagc gccaccatgg aaggtgctgg cggcgagaac
      361 gagaagaaaa agatgtccag cgagcgccgg aaagagaagt ctagggacgc cgccagaagc
      421 agaagatcca aagaaagcga ggtgttctac gagctggccc accaactgcc tctgcctcac
      481 aatgtgtcta gccacctgga caaggccagc gtgatgagac tgaccatcag ctacctgaga
      541 gtgcggaagc tgctggatgc tggcggactg gatagcgagg atgagatgaa ggcccagatg
      601 gactgcttct acctgaaggc cctggacggc ttcgtgatgg tgctgacaga cgatggcgac
      661 atggtgtata tcagcgacaa cgtgaacaag tacatggggc tgacccagtt cgagctgaca
      721 ggccacagcg tgttcgactt cacacacccc tgtgaccacg aagagatgag agagatgctg
      781 acccacagaa acggccccgt gcggaaggga aaagagctga atacccagcg gtcattcttc
      841 ctgaggatga agtgtaccct gaccagcagg ggcagaacca tgaacatcaa gagcgctacc
      901 tggaaagtgc tgcactgcac cggacacatc cacgtgtacg acaccaacag caaccagcct
      961 cagtgcggct acaagaaacc tcctatgacc tgcctggtgc tgatctgcga gcccattcct
     1021 catcctagca acatcgagat ccctctggac agcaagacct tcctgagcag acacagcctg
     1081 gacatgaagt tcagctactg cgacgagaga atcaccgagc tgatgggcta cgagcccgag
     1141 gaacttctcg gcagatccat ctatgagtat taccacgctc tggactccga ccacctgacc
     1201 aagacacacc acgatatgtt caccaagggc caagtgacca ccggccagta cagaatgctg
     1261 gctaagagag gcggctacgt ctgggtcgag acacaggcta ccgtgatcta caacaccaag
     1321 aactcccagc cacagtgcat cgtgtgcgtg aactacgtcg tgtccgggat catccagcac
     1381 gacctgatct ttagcctgca acagaccgag agcgtgctga agcctgtgga aagcagcgac
     1441 atgaagatga cccagctgtt cacaaaggtg gaatccgagg acaccagctg cctgttcgac
     1501 aagctgaaga aagagcccga cgctctgaca ctgctggctc cagctgctgg cgacacaatc
     1561 atcagcctgg atttcggcag cgacgacacc gagacagagg atcagcagct cgaagatgtg
     1621 cccctgtata acgacgtgat gttccccagc agcaacgaga agctgaatat caacctggcc
     1681 atgtctcctc tgcctagctc cgagacaccc aagcctctga gaagctctgc cgatcctgct
     1741 ctgaatcaag aggtggccct gaagctggaa agctcccctg aatctctggg cctgagcttc
     1801 accatgcctc agatccagga ccagcctgcc tctccttctg acggctctac aagacagagc
     1861 agccccgaga gactgctgca agagaatgtg aacaccccaa acttctccca gcctaacagc
     1921 cccagcgagt attgcttcga cgtggacagc gatatggtca acgtgttcaa gctggaactg
     1981 gtggaaaagc tgttcgccga ggataccgag gctaagaacc ccttcagcac ccaagacacc
     2041 gacctggacc ttgagatgct ggccccttac atccctatgg acgacgactt ccagctgaga
     2101 tccttcgacc agctgagccc actggaaagc aacagcccat ctccacctag catgagcacc
     2161 gtgaccggct ttcagcagac tcagctccag aagcctacca tcaccgccac cgccacaaca
     2221 acagccacca cagacgagag caagaccgag actaaggaca acaaagagga catcaagatc
     2281 ctgatcgcct ctccaagcag cacccaggtg ccacaagaga caaccacagc caaggcctct
     2341 gcttacagcg gcacccacag cagaaccgct tctccagata gagccggcaa gagagtgatc
     2401 gagcagaccg acaaggctca ccctagaagc ctgaacctga gcgccacact gaaccagaga
     2461 aacaccgtgc ctgaggaaga actgaacccc aagacaatcg ccagccagaa cgcccagaga
     2521 aagcggaaga tggaacacga cggcagcctg ttccaggctg ctggaatcgg aacactgctt
     2581 cagcagccag gcgactgtgc ccctacaatg agcctgagct ggaagcgcgt gaagggcttc
     2641 atcagctctg agcagaacgg caccgagcag aaaaccatca ttctgatccc cagcgacctg
     2701 gcctgtagac tgctgggcca atctatggat gagagcggcc tgcctcagct gaccagctac
     2761 gactgtgaag tgaacgcccc tatccagggc agcagaaacc tgctccaggg cgaagaactg
     2821 ctgagagccc tggaccaagt gaactgagcg gccgctcgag tctagagggc ccgtttaaac
     2881 ccgctgatca gcctcgactg tgccttctag ttgccagcca tctgttgttt gcccctcccc
     2941 cgtgccttcc ttgaccctgg aaggtgccac tcccactgtc ctttcctaat aaaatgagga
     3001 aattgcatcg cattgtctga gtaggtgtca ttctattctg gggggtgggg tggggcagga
     3061 cagcaagggg gaggattggg aagtcaatag caggcatgct ggggatgcgg tgggctctat
     3121 ggcttctgag gcaggtcgaa gaactatttc ctggctgtta cgcgagcgca tcgcgataag
     3181 ctctagaggg acagcccccc cccaaagccc ccagggatgt aattacgtcc ctcccccgct
     3241 agggggcagc agcgagccgc ccggggctcc gctccggtcc ggcgctcccc ccgcatcccc
     3301 gagccggcag cgtgcgggga cagcccgggc acggggaagg tggcacggga tcgctttcct
     3361 ctgaacgctt ctcgctgctc tttgagcctg cagacacctg gggggatacg gggaaaaagc
     3421 tttaggctga aagagagatt tagaatgaca gaatcataga acggcctgcg tacggatggg
     3481 gctctagctc tagagcttga tatcgaattc ctgcagcccc gctagaggga cagccccccc
     3541 ccaaagcccc cagggatgta attacgtccc tcccccgcta gggggcagca gcgagccgcc
     3601 cggggctccg ctccggtccg gcgctccccc cgcatccccg agccggcagc gtgcggggac
     3661 agcccgggca cggggaaggt ggcacgggat cgctttcctc tgaacgcttc tcgctgctct
     3721 ttgagcctgc agacacctgg ggggatacgg ggaaaaagct ttaggctgaa agagagattt
     3781 agaatgacag aatcatagaa cggcctgggc gcgcctggtg gcgaacgatc aacagacggg
     3841 agaggactaa agtcttcgct gacagcgacc ggactctagg gggtatcccc nnnnnnnnnn
     3901 nnnnnnnnnn nnnnnnnnnn nnnnnnnnnn nnnnnnnnnn nnnnnnnnnn nnnnnnnnnn
     3961 nnnnnnnnnn nnnnnnnnnn nnnnnnnnnn nnnnnnnnnn nnnnnnnnnn nnnncnnnnn
     4021 nnnnnnnnnn nnnnnnnnnn nnnnnnnnnn nnnnnnnnnn nnnnnnnnnn nnnnnnnnnn
     4081 nnnnnnnnnn nnnnnnnnnn nnnnnnannn nnnnnnnnnn nnnnnnnnnn nnnnnnnnnn
     4141 nnnnnnnnnn nnnnnncctt tgacgttgga gtccacgttc tttaatagtg gactcttgtt
     4201 ccaaactgga acaacactca accctatctc ggtctattct tttgatttat aagggatttt
     4261 gccgatttcg gcctattggt taaaaaatga gctgatttaa caaaaattta acgcgaatta
     4321 attctgtgga atgtgtgtca gttaggctca attagtcagc aaccatagtc ccgcccctaa
     4381 ctccgcccat cccgccccta actccgccca gttccgccca ttctccgccc catggctgac
     4441 taattttttt tatttatgca gaggccgagg ccgcctctgc ctctgagcta ttccagaagt
     4501 agtgaggagg cttttttgga ggcctaggct tttgcaaaaa gctcccggga gcttgtatat
     4561 ccattttcgg aggttgggct tcggaatcgt tttccgggac gccggctgga tgatcctcca
     4621 gcgcggggat ctcatgctgg agttcttcgc ccaccccaac ttgtttattg cagcttataa
     4681 tggttacaaa taaagcaata gcatcacaaa tttcacaaat aaagcatttt tttcactgca
     4741 ttctagttgt ggtttgtcca aactcatcaa tgtatcttat catgtctgta taccgtcgac
     4801 ctctagctag agcttggcgt aatcatggtc atagctgttt cctgtgtgaa attgttatcc
     4861 gctcacaatt ccacacaaca tacgagccgg aagcataaag tgtaaagcct ggggtgccta
     4921 atgagtgagc taactcacat taattgcgtt gcgctcactg cccgctttcc agtcgggaaa
     4981 cctgtcgtgc cagctgcatt aatgaatcgg ccaacgcgcg gggagaggcg gtttgcgtat
     5041 tgggcgctct tccgcttcct cgctcactga ctcgctgcgc tcggtcgttc ggctgcggcg
     5101 agcggtatca gctcactcaa aggcggtaat acggttatcc acagaatcag gggataacgc
     5161 aggaaagaac atgtgagcaa aaggccagca aaaggccagg aaccgtaaaa aggccgcgtt
     5221 gctggcgttt ttccataggc tccgcccccc tgacgagcat cacaaaaatc gacgctcaag
     5281 tcagaggtgg cgaaacccga caggactata aagataccag gcgtttcccc ctggaagctc
     5341 cctcgtgcgc tctcctgttc cgaccctgcc gcttaccgga tacctgtccg cctttctccc
     5401 ttcgggaagc gtggcgcttt ctcatagctc acgctgtagg tatctcagtt cggtgtaggt
     5461 cgttcgctcc aagctgggct gtgtgcacga accccccgtt cagcccgacc gctgcgcctt
     5521 atccggtaac tatcgtcttg agtccaaccc ggtaagacac gacttatcgc cactggcagc
     5581 agccactggt aacaggatta gcagagcgag gtatgtaggc ggtgctacag agttcttgaa
     5641 gtggtggcct aactacggct acactagaag aacagtattt ggtatctgcg ctctgctgaa
     5701 gccagttacc ttcggaaaaa gagttggtag ctcttgatcc ggcaaacaaa ccaccgctgg
     5761 tagcggtttt tttgtttgca agcagcagat tacgcgcaga aaaaaaggat ctcaagaaga
     5821 tcctttgatc ttttctacgg ggtctgacgc tcagtggaac gaaaactcac gttaagggat
     5881 tttggtcatg agattatcaa aaaggatctt cacctagatc cttttaaatt aaaaatgaag
     5941 ttttaaatca atctaaagta tatatgagta aacttggtct gacagttacc aatgcttaat
     6001 cagtgaggca cctatctcag cgatctgtct atttcgttca tccatagttg cctgactccc
     6061 cgtcgtgtag ataactacga tacgggaggg cttaccatct ggccccagtg ctgcaatgat
     6121 accgcgagat ccacgctcac cggctccaga tttatcagca ataaaccagc cagccggaag
     6181 ggccgagcgc agaagtggtc ctgcaacttt atccgcctcc atccagtcta ttaattgttg
     6241 ccgggaagct agagtaagta gttcgccagt taatagtttg cgcaacgttg ttgccattgc
     6301 tacaggcatc gtggtgtcac gctcgtcgtt tggtatggct tcattcagct ccggttccca
     6361 acgatcaagg cgagttacat gatcccccat gttgtgcaaa aaagcggtta gctccttcgg
     6421 tcctccgatc gttgtcagaa gtaagttggc cgcagtgtta tcactcatgg ttatggcagc
     6481 actgcataat tctcttactg tcatgccatc cgtaagatgc ttttctgtga ctggtgagta
     6541 ctcaaccaag tcattctgag aatagtgtat gcggcgaccg agttgctctt gcccggcgtc
     6601 aatacgggat aataccgcgc cacatagcag aactttaaaa gtgctcatca ttggaaaacg
     6661 ttcttcgggg cgaaaactct caaggatctt accgctgttg agatccagtt cgatgtaacc
     6721 cactcgtgca cccaactgat cttcagcatc ttttactttc accagcgttt ctgggtgagc
     6781 aaaaacagga aggcaaaatg ccgcaaaaaa gggaataagg gcgacacgga aatgttgaat
     6841 actcatactc ttcctttttc aatattattg aagcatttat cagggttatt gtctcatgag
     6901 cggatacata tttgaatgta tttagaaaaa taaacaaata ggggttccgc gcacatttcc
     6961 ccgaaaagtg ccacctgacg tc
//
