# Supplementary material for: Engineered Feedback Employing Natural Hypoxia-Responsive Factors Enhances Synthetic Hypoxia Biosensors
Source: bioRxiv preprint, doi:10.1101/2024.09.28.615614, version 1 (2024-09-30)
Supplement: Supplementary Data [file 615614_file03.zip › Supplementary Data/SupplementaryData1_PlasmidMaps/pPD790 HBS CMV_Min DsRE2 and Dox-HIF1a.gb]

LOCUS       Exported               18390 bp ds-DNA     circular SYN 26-SEP-2024
DEFINITION  synthetic circular DNA
ACCESSION   .
VERSION     .
KEYWORDS    .
SOURCE      synthetic DNA construct
  ORGANISM  synthetic DNA construct
REFERENCE   1  (bases 1 to 18390)
  AUTHORS   LeonardLab
  TITLE     Direct Submission
  JOURNAL   Exported Thursday, Sep 26, 2024 from SnapGene 5.1.7
            https://www.snapgene.com
FEATURES             Location/Qualifiers
     source          1..18390
                     /organism="synthetic DNA construct"
                     /mol_type="other DNA"
     misc_feature    340..575
                     /label=cHS4
     misc_feature    673..914
                     /label=cHS4
     misc_feature    1031..1068
                     /label=attB BxB1
                     /note="/ApEinfo_fwdcolor=#00ffff
                     /ApEinfo_graphicformat=arrow_data {{0 1 2 0 0 -1} {} 0}
                     width 5 offset 0
                     /ApEinfo_revcolor=green"
     misc_feature    1079..1678
                     /label=puro R
                     /note="/ApEinfo_fwdcolor=#408080
                     /ApEinfo_graphicformat=arrow_data {{0 1 2 0 0 -1} {} 0}
                     width 5 offset 0
                     /ApEinfo_revcolor=green"
     misc_feature    1711..2234
                     /label=rb glob PA terminator
                     /note="/ApEinfo_fwdcolor=#ff80c0
                     /ApEinfo_graphicformat=arrow_data {{0 1 2 0 0 -1} {} 0}
                     width 5 offset 0
                     /ApEinfo_revcolor=green"
     misc_feature    2266..2501
                     /label=cHS4
     misc_feature    2599..2840
                     /label=cHS4
     misc_feature    2929..2953
                     /label=TUPV1 Barcode
     misc_feature    2977..2985
                     /label=EBS
                     /note="Egr-1 binding site; early growth response factor; 
                     from positions -603 to -595 of the murine Egr-1 promoter"
     misc_feature    2992..3018
                     /label=MRE
                     /note="MRE from the murine MT-I proximal promoter; metal 
                     transcirption factor-1; MTF-1 is a ZF that binds the metal 
                     response element (MRE) in response to heavy metals"
     misc_feature    3025..3042
                     /label=HRE
                     /note="HRE (hypoxia response element) derived from the 5' 
                     flanking region of murine PGK-1 (phosphoglycerate kinase 1)
                     gene"
     misc_feature    3049..3066
                     /label=HRE
                     /note="HRE (hypoxia response element) derived from the 5' 
                     flanking region of murine PGK-1 (phosphoglycerate kinase 1)
                     gene"
     misc_feature    3071..3090
                     /label=HRE
                     /note="HRE (hypoxia response element) derived from the 5' 
                     flanking region of murine PGK-1 (phosphoglycerate kinase 1)
                     gene"
     promoter        3108..3146
                     /label=minimal CMV promoter
                     /note="human cytomegalovirus (CMV) immediate early 
                     promoter"
     misc_feature    3229
                     /label=MCS
                     /note="multiple cloning site"
     CDS             3241..3915
                     /codon_start=1
                     /product="noncytotoxic tetrameric variant of DsRed 
                     fluorescent protein (Strack et al., 2008)"
                     /label=DsRed-Express2
                     /note="mammalian codon-optimized"
                     /translation="MDSTENVIKPFMRFKVHMEGSVNGHEFEIEGEGEGKPYEGTQTAK
                     LQVTKGGPLPFAWDILSPQFQYGSKVYVKHPADIPDYKKLSFPEGFKWERVMNFEDGGV
                     VTVTQDSSLQDGTFIYHVKFIGVNFPSDGPVMQKKTLGWEPSTERLYPRDGVLKGEIHK
                     ALKLKGGGHYLVEFKSIYMAKKPVKLPGYYYVDSKLDITSHNEDYTVVEQYERAEARHH
                     LFQ"
     polyA_signal    3969..4193
                     /label=bGH poly(A) signal
                     /note="bovine growth hormone polyadenylation signal"
     misc_feature    4211..4235
                     /label=TUPV1 Barcode
     misc_feature    4259..4494
                     /label=cHS4
     misc_feature    4592..4833
                     /label=cHS4
     misc_feature    4923..4947
                     /label=TUPV2 Barcode
     promoter        4974..5323
                     /label=TRE3GV promoter
                     /note="3rd-generation Tet-responsive promoter that can be 
                     activated by binding of Tet-On(R) 3G, optimized for 
                     retroviral and lentiviral vectors"
     protein_bind    4982..5000
                     /gene="tetO"
                     /label=tet operator
                     /bound_moiety="tetracycline repressor TetR"
                     /note="bacterial operator O2 for the tetR and tetA genes"
     protein_bind    5018..5036
                     /gene="tetO"
                     /label=tet operator
                     /bound_moiety="tetracycline repressor TetR"
                     /note="bacterial operator O2 for the tetR and tetA genes"
     protein_bind    5054..5072
                     /gene="tetO"
                     /label=tet operator
                     /bound_moiety="tetracycline repressor TetR"
                     /note="bacterial operator O2 for the tetR and tetA genes"
     protein_bind    5090..5108
                     /gene="tetO"
                     /label=tet operator
                     /bound_moiety="tetracycline repressor TetR"
                     /note="bacterial operator O2 for the tetR and tetA genes"
     protein_bind    5126..5144
                     /gene="tetO"
                     /label=tet operator
                     /bound_moiety="tetracycline repressor TetR"
                     /note="bacterial operator O2 for the tetR and tetA genes"
     protein_bind    5162..5180
                     /gene="tetO"
                     /label=tet operator
                     /bound_moiety="tetracycline repressor TetR"
                     /note="bacterial operator O2 for the tetR and tetA genes"
     protein_bind    5198..5216
                     /gene="tetO"
                     /label=tet operator
                     /bound_moiety="tetracycline repressor TetR"
                     /note="bacterial operator O2 for the tetR and tetA genes"
     CDS             5417..7924
                     /codon_start=1
                     /product="Hu et al Mol Biol Cell. 2007 Nov;18(11):4528-42. 
                     Epub 2007 Sep 5. "
                     /label=mHIF-1-alpha MYC (P402A/P577A/N813A)
                     /translation="MEGAGGENEKKKMSSERRKEKSRDAARSRRSKESEVFYELAHQLP
                     LPHNVSSHLDKASVMRLTISYLRVRKLLDAGGLDSEDEMKAQMDCFYLKALDGFVMVLT
                     DDGDMVYISDNVNKYMGLTQFELTGHSVFDFTHPCDHEEMREMLTHRNGPVRKGKELNT
                     QRSFFLRMKCTLTSRGRTMNIKSATWKVLHCTGHIHVYDTNSNQPQCGYKKPPMTCLVL
                     ICEPIPHPSNIEIPLDSKTFLSRHSLDMKFSYCDERITELMGYEPEELLGRSIYEYYHA
                     LDSDHLTKTHHDMFTKGQVTTGQYRMLAKRGGYVWVETQATVIYNTKNSQPQCIVCVNY
                     VVSGIIQHDLIFSLQQTESVLKPVESSDMKMTQLFTKVESEDTSCLFDKLKKEPDALTL
                     LAAAAGDTIISLDFGSDDTETEDQQLEDVPLYNDVMFPSSNEKLNINLAMSPLPSSETP
                     KPLRSSADPALNQEVALKLESSPESLGLSFTMPQIQDQPASPSDGSTRQSSPERLLQEN
                     VNTPNFSQPNSPSEYCFDVDSDMVNVFKLELVEKLFAEDTEAKNPFSTQDTDLDLEMLA
                     AYIPMDDDFQLRSFDQLSPLESNSPSPPSMSTVTGFQQTQLQKPTITATATTTATTDES
                     KTETKDNKEDIKILIASPSSTQVPQETTTAKASAYSGTHSRTASPDRAGKRVIEQTDKA
                     HPRSLNLSATLNQRNTVPEEELNPKTIASQNAQRKRKMEHDGSLFQAAGIGTLLQQPGD
                     CAPTMSLSWKRVKGFISSEQNGTEQKTIILIPSDLACRLLGQSMDESGLPQLTSYDCEV
                     AAPIQGSRNLLQGEELLRALDQVN"
     polyA_signal    7978..8202
                     /label=bGH poly(A) signal
                     /note="bovine growth hormone polyadenylation signal"
     misc_feature    8220..8244
                     /label=TUPV2 Barcode
     misc_feature    8268..8503
                     /label=cHS4
     misc_feature    8601..8842
                     /label=cHS4
     misc_feature    8932..8956
                     /label=TUPV3 Barcode
     enhancer        9100..9479
                     /label=CMV enhancer
                     /note="human cytomegalovirus immediate early enhancer"
     promoter        9481..9754
                     /label=CAG Promoter
     intron          9755..10771
                     /label=chimeric intron
                     /note="chimera between introns from chicken beta-actin and 
                     rabbit beta-globin"
     CDS             10916..11662
                     /codon_start=1
                     /label=Tet-On 3G
                     /translation="MSRLDKSKVINSALELLNGVGIEGLTTRKLAQKLGVEQPTLYWHV
                     KNKRALLDALPIEMLDRHHTHSCPLEGESWQDFLRNNAKSYRCALLSHRDGAKVHLGTR
                     PTEKQYETLENQLAFLCQQGFSLENALYALSAVGHFTLGCVLEEQEHQVAKEERETPTT
                     DSMPPLLKQAIELFDRQGAEPAFLFGLELIICGLEKQLKCESGGPTDALDDFDLDMLPA
                     DALDDFDLDMLPADALDDFDLDMLPG"
     polyA_signal    11713..11937
                     /label=bGH poly(A) signal
                     /note="bovine growth hormone polyadenylation signal"
     misc_feature    11955..11979
                     /label=TUPV3 Barcode
     misc_feature    12003..12238
                     /label=cHS4
     misc_feature    12336..12577
                     /label=cHS4
     misc_feature    12667..12691
                     /label=TUPV4 Barcode
     enhancer        12835..13214
                     /label=CMV enhancer
                     /note="human cytomegalovirus immediate early enhancer"
     promoter        13216..13489
                     /label=CAG Promoter
     intron          13490..14506
                     /label=chimeric intron
                     /note="chimera between introns from chicken beta-actin and 
                     rabbit beta-globin"
     CDS             14651..15367
                     /codon_start=1
                     /product="enhanced blue variant of GFP (Ai et al., 2007)"
                     /label=EBFP2
                     /note="mammalian codon-optimized"
                     /translation="MVSKGEELFTGVVPILVELDGDVNGHKFSVRGEGEGDATNGKLTL
                     KFICTTGKLPVPWPTLVTTLSHGVQCFARYPDHMKQHDFFKSAMPEGYVQERTIFFKDD
                     GTYKTRAEVKFEGDTLVNRIELKGVDFKEDGNILGHKLEYNFNSHNIYIMAVKQKNGIK
                     VNFKIRHNVEDGSVQLADHYQQNTPIGDGPVLLPDSHYLSTQSVLSKDPNEKRDHMVLL
                     EFRTAAGITLGMDELYK"
     CDS             15386..15394
                     /codon_start=1
                     /label=GSG
                     /translation="GSG"
     CDS             15395..15451
                     /codon_start=1
                     /product="2A peptide from porcine teschovirus-1 
                     polyprotein"
                     /label=P2A
                     /note="Eukaryotic ribosomes fail to insert a peptide bond 
                     between the Gly and Pro residues, yielding separate 
                     polypeptides."
                     /translation="ATNFSLLKQAGDVEENPGP"
     CDS             15464..15862
                     /codon_start=1
                     /gene="Aspergillus terreus BSD"
                     /product="blasticidin S deaminase"
                     /label=Blast
                     /note="confers resistance to blasticidin"
                     /translation="MAKPLSQEESTLIERATATINSIPISEDYSVASAALSSDGRIFTG
                     VNVYHFTGGPCAELVVLGTAAAAAAGNLTCIVAIGNENRGILSPCGRCRQVLLDLHPGI
                     KAIVKDSDGQPTAVGIRELLPSGYVWEG"
     polyA_signal    15913..16137
                     /label=bGH poly(A) signal
                     /note="bovine growth hormone polyadenylation signal"
     misc_feature    16155..16179
                     /label=TUPV4 Barcode
     misc_feature    16203..16438
                     /label=cHS4
     misc_feature    16536..16777
                     /label=cHS4
     CDS             complement(16999..17805)
                     /label=KanR
                     /note="/ApEinfo_fwdcolor=yellow
                     /ApEinfo_graphicformat=arrow_data {{0 1 2 0 0 -1} {} 0}
                     width 5 offset 0
                     /ApEinfo_revcolor=yellow"
     rep_origin      join(17946..18390,1..238)
                     /label=ColE1 origin
                     /note="/ApEinfo_fwdcolor=gray50
                     /ApEinfo_graphicformat=arrow_data {{0 1 2 0 0 -1} {} 0}
                     width 5 offset 0
                     /ApEinfo_revcolor=gray50"
ORIGIN
        1 ggctacacta gaagaacagt atttggtatc tgcgctctgc tgaagccagt taccttcgga
       61 aaaagagttg gtagctcttg atccggcaaa caaaccaccg ctggtagcgg tggttttttt
      121 gtttgcaagc agcagattac gcgcagaaaa aaaggatctc aagaagatcc tttgatcttt
      181 tctacggggt ctgacgctca gtggaacgaa aactcacgtt aagggatttt ggtcatgaga
      241 ttatcaaaaa ggatcttcac ctagatcctt tctcgagctt tcggagtgag atggagtggc
      301 cactgtggaa ctgggcctag catcgcgata agctctagag ggacagcccc cccccaaagc
      361 ccccagggat gtaattacgt ccctcccccg ctagggggca gcagcgagcc gcccggggct
      421 ccgctccggt ccggcgctcc ccccgcatcc ccgagccggc agcgtgcggg gacagcccgg
      481 gcacggggaa ggtggcacgg gatcgctttc ctctgaacgc ttctcgctgc tctttgagcc
      541 tgcagacacc tggggggata cggggaaaaa gctttaggct gaaagagaga tttagaatga
      601 cagaatcata gaacggcctg cgtacggatg gggctctagc tctagagctt gatatcgaat
      661 tcctgcagcc ccgctagagg gacagccccc ccccaaagcc cccagggatg taattacgtc
      721 cctcccccgc tagggggcag cagcgagccg cccggggctc cgctccggtc cggcgctccc
      781 cccgcatccc cgagccggca gcgtgcgggg acagcccggg cacggggaag gtggcacggg
      841 atcgctttcc tctgaacgct tctcgctgct ctttgagcct gcagacacct ggggggatac
      901 ggggaaaaag ctttaggctg aaagagagat ttagaatgac agaatcatag aacggcctgg
      961 gcgcgcctgg tggcgaacga tcaacagacg ggagatctac tattgggaca gcagagatcc
     1021 agttggtaat ggcttgtcga cgacggcggt ctccgtcgtc aggatcatag gtgccaccat
     1081 gaccgagtac aagcccacgg tgcgcctcgc cacccgcgac gacgtccccc gggccgtacg
     1141 caccctcgcc gccgcgttcg ccgactaccc cgccacgcgc cacaccgtcg acccggaccg
     1201 ccacatcgag cgggtcaccg agctgcaaga actcttcctc acgcgcgtcg ggctcgacat
     1261 cggcaaggtg tgggtcgcgg acgacggcgc cgcggtggcg gtctggacca cgccggagag
     1321 cgtcgaagcg ggggcggtgt tcgccgagat cggcccgcgc atggccgagt tgagcggttc
     1381 ccggctggcc gcgcagcaac agatggaagg cctcctggcg ccgcaccggc ccaaggagcc
     1441 cgcgtggttc ctggccaccg tcggcgtctc gcccgaccac cagggcaagg gtctgggcag
     1501 cgccgtcgtg ctccccggag tggaggcggc cgagcgcgcc ggggtgcccg ccttcctgga
     1561 gacatccgcg ccccgcaacc tccccttcta cgagcggctc ggcttcaccg tcaccgccga
     1621 cgtcgaggtg cccgaaggac cgcgcacctg gtgcatgacc cgcaagcccg gtgcctgagc
     1681 ttccactgga ttgtacaatt accaactgaa ttcactcctc aggtgcaggc tgcctatcag
     1741 aaggtggtgg ctggtgtggc caatgccctg gctcacaaat accactgaga tctttttccc
     1801 tctgccaaaa attatgggga catcatgaag ccccttgagc atctgacttc tggctaataa
     1861 aggaaattta ttttcattgc aatagtgtgt tggaattttt tgtgtctctc actcggaagg
     1921 acatatggga gggcaaatca tttaaaacat cagaatgagt atttggttta gagtttggca
     1981 acatatgccc atatgctggc tgccatgaac aaaggttggc tataaagagg tcatcagtat
     2041 atgaaacagc cccctgctgt ccattcctta ttccatagaa aagccttgac ttgaggttag
     2101 atttttttta tattttgttt tgtgttattt ttttctttaa catccctaaa attttcctta
     2161 catgttttac tagccagatt tttcctcctc tcctgactac tcccagtcat agctgtccct
     2221 cttctcttat ggagatccgg gcctagcatc gcgataagct ctagagggac agcccccccc
     2281 caaagccccc agggatgtaa ttacgtccct cccccgctag ggggcagcag cgagccgccc
     2341 ggggctccgc tccggtccgg cgctcccccc gcatccccga gccggcagcg tgcggggaca
     2401 gcccgggcac ggggaaggtg gcacgggatc gctttcctct gaacgcttct cgctgctctt
     2461 tgagcctgca gacacctggg gggatacggg gaaaaagctt taggctgaaa gagagattta
     2521 gaatgacaga atcatagaac ggcctgcgta cggatggggc tctagctcta gagcttgata
     2581 tcgaattcct gcagccccgc tagagggaca gccccccccc aaagccccca gggatgtaat
     2641 tacgtccctc ccccgctagg gggcagcagc gagccgcccg gggctccgct ccggtccggc
     2701 gctccccccg catccccgag ccggcagcgt gcggggacag cccgggcacg gggaaggtgg
     2761 cacgggatcg ctttcctctg aacgcttctc gctgctcttt gagcctgcag acacctgggg
     2821 ggatacgggg aaaaagcttt aggctgaaag agagatttag aatgacagaa tcatagaacg
     2881 gcctgggcgc gcctggtggc gaacgatcaa cagacgggag attgccaagg tcttgacaaa
     2941 cgagtgctag tacaagatct gaattacgcg tctagccgcc ctcgctctag cagggagctc
     3001 tgcactccgc ccgaaaagtc tagcgtcgtg caggacgtga catctagtgt cgtgcaggac
     3061 gtgacatcta gtgtcgtgca ggacgtgaca tctaggatcc tagtactggt aggcgtgtac
     3121 ggtgggaggt ctatataagc agagctgagc tctctggcta actagagaac ccactgctta
     3181 ctggcttatc gaaattaata cgactcacta tagggagtcc ccaagctggc tagcgccacc
     3241 atggatagca ctgagaacgt catcaagccc ttcatgcgct tcaaggtgca catggagggc
     3301 tccgtgaacg gccacgagtt cgagatcgag ggcgagggcg agggcaagcc ctacgagggc
     3361 acccagaccg ccaagctcca ggtgaccaag ggcggccccc tgcccttcgc ctgggacatc
     3421 ctgtcccccc agttccagta cggctccaag gtgtacgtga agcaccccgc cgacatcccc
     3481 gactacaaga agctgtcctt ccccgagggc ttcaagtggg agcgcgtgat gaacttcgag
     3541 gacggcggcg tggtgaccgt gacccaggac tcctccctcc aggacggcac cttcatctac
     3601 cacgtgaagt tcatcggcgt gaacttcccc tccgacggcc ccgtaatgca gaagaaaact
     3661 ctgggctggg agccctccac cgagcgcctg tacccccgcg acggcgtgct gaagggcgag
     3721 atccacaagg cgctgaagct gaagggcggc ggccactacc tggtggagtt caagtcaatc
     3781 tacatggcca agaagcccgt gaagctgccc ggctactact acgtggactc caagctggac
     3841 atcacctccc acaacgagga ctacaccgtg gtggagcagt acgagcgcgc cgaggcccgc
     3901 caccacctgt tccagtaggc ggccgctcga gtctagaggg cccgtttaaa cccgctgatc
     3961 agcctcgact gtgccttcta gttgccagcc atctgttgtt tgcccctccc ccgtgccttc
     4021 cttgaccctg gaaggtgcca ctcccactgt cctttcctaa taaaatgagg aaattgcatc
     4081 gcattgtctg agtaggtgtc attctattct ggggggtggg gtggggcagg acagcaaggg
     4141 ggaggattgg gaagtcaata gcaggcatgc tggggatgcg gtgggctcta tggcttctga
     4201 ggcaggtcga gggtacatgc gccttactcc ttgtgagcgc atcgcgataa gctctagagg
     4261 gacagccccc ccccaaagcc cccagggatg taattacgtc cctcccccgc tagggggcag
     4321 cagcgagccg cccggggctc cgctccggtc cggcgctccc cccgcatccc cgagccggca
     4381 gcgtgcgggg acagcccggg cacggggaag gtggcacggg atcgctttcc tctgaacgct
     4441 tctcgctgct ctttgagcct gcagacacct ggggggatac ggggaaaaag ctttaggctg
     4501 aaagagagat ttagaatgac agaatcatag aacggcctgc gtacggatgg ggctctagct
     4561 ctagagcttg atatcgaatt cctgcagccc cgctagaggg acagcccccc cccaaagccc
     4621 ccagggatgt aattacgtcc ctcccccgct agggggcagc agcgagccgc ccggggctcc
     4681 gctccggtcc ggcgctcccc ccgcatcccc gagccggcag cgtgcgggga cagcccgggc
     4741 acggggaagg tggcacggga tcgctttcct ctgaacgctt ctcgctgctc tttgagcctg
     4801 cagacacctg gggggatacg gggaaaaagc tttaggctga aagagagatt tagaatgaca
     4861 gaatcataga acggcctggg cgcgcctggt ggcgaacgat caacagacgg gagagggcaa
     4921 aaccgatgtt gacggactaa tcctgacaag atcaggccct ttcatcttca ctcgagttta
     4981 ctccctatca gtgatagaga acgtatgaag agtttactcc ctatcagtga tagagaacgt
     5041 atgcagactt tactccctat cagtgataga gaacgtataa ggagtttact ccctatcagt
     5101 gatagagaac gtatgaccag tttactccct atcagtgata gagaacgtat ctacagttta
     5161 ctccctatca gtgatagaga acgtatatcc agtttactcc ctatcagtga tagagaacgt
     5221 atgtcgaggt aggcgtgtac ggtgggcgcc tataaaagca gagctcgttt agtgaaccgt
     5281 cagatcgcct ggagcaattc cacaacactt ttgtcttata cttctctggc taactagaga
     5341 acccactgct tactggctta tcgaaattaa tacgactcac tatagggagt cccaagctgg
     5401 ctagcagctc ggatccatgg agggcgccgg cggcgagaac gagaagaaaa agatgagttc
     5461 tgaacgtcga aaagaaaagt ctagagatgc agcaagatct cggcgaagca aagagtctga
     5521 agttttttat gagcttgctc atcagttgcc acttccccac aatgtgagct cacatcttga
     5581 taaagcttct gttatgaggc tcaccatcag ttatttacgt gtgaggaaac ttctggatgc
     5641 cggtggtcta gacagtgaag atgagatgaa ggcacagatg gactgttttt atctgaaagc
     5701 cctagatggc tttgtgatgg tgctaacaga tgacggcgac atggtttaca tttctgataa
     5761 cgtgaacaaa tacatggggt taactcagtt tgaactaact ggacacagtg tgtttgattt
     5821 tactcatcca tgtgaccatg aggaaatgag agaaatgctt acacacagaa atggcccagt
     5881 gagaaaaggg aaagaactaa acacacagcg gagctttttt ctcagaatga agtgcaccct
     5941 aacaagccgg gggaggacga tgaacatcaa gtcagcaacg tggaaggtgc ttcactgcac
     6001 gggccatatt catgtctatg ataccaacag taaccaacct cagtgtgggt acaagaaacc
     6061 acccatgacg tgcttggtgc tgatttgtga acccattcct catccgtcaa atattgaaat
     6121 tcctttagat agcaagacat ttctcagtcg acacagcctc gatatgaaat tttcttactg
     6181 tgatgaaaga attactgagt tgatgggtta tgagccggaa gaacttttgg gccgctcaat
     6241 ttatgaatat tatcatgctt tggattctga tcatctgacc aaaactcacc atgatatgtt
     6301 tactaaagga caagtcacca caggacagta caggatgctt gccaaaagag gtggatatgt
     6361 ctgggttgaa actcaagcaa ctgtcatata taatacgaag aactcccagc cacagtgcat
     6421 tgtgtgtgtg aattatgttg taagtggtat tattcagcac gacttgattt tctcccttca
     6481 acaaacagaa tctgtgctca aaccagttga atcttcagat atgaagatga ctcagctgtt
     6541 caccaaagtt gaatcagagg atacaagctg cctttttgat aagcttaaga aggagcctga
     6601 tgctctcact ctgctggctg ccgctgccgg cgacaccatc atctctctgg attttggcag
     6661 cgatgacaca gaaactgaag atcaacaact tgaagatgtt ccattatata atgatgtaat
     6721 gtttccctct tctaatgaaa aattaaatat aaacctggca atgtctcctt taccttcatc
     6781 ggaaactcca aagccacttc gaagtagtgc tgatcctgca ctgaatcaag aggttgcatt
     6841 aaaattagaa tcaagtccag agtcactggg actttctttt accatgcccc agattcaaga
     6901 tcagccagca agtccttctg atggaagcac tagacaaagt tcacctgaga gacttcttca
     6961 ggaaaacgta aacactccta acttttccca gcctaacagt cccagtgaat attgctttga
     7021 tgtggatagc gatatggtca atgtatttaa gttggaactg gtggaaaaac tgtttgctga
     7081 agatacagag gcaaagaatc cattttcaac tcaggacact gatttagatt tggagatgct
     7141 ggctgcctat atcccaatgg atgatgattt ccagttacgt tcctttgatc agttgtcacc
     7201 attagagagc aattctccaa gccctccaag tatgagcaca gttactgggt tccagcagac
     7261 ccagttacag aaacctacca tcactgccac tgccaccaca actgccacca ctgatgaatc
     7321 aaaaacagag acgaaggaca ataaagaaga tattaaaata ctgattgcat ctccatcttc
     7381 tacccaagta cctcaagaaa cgaccactgc taaggcatca gcatacagtg gcactcacag
     7441 tcggacagcc tcaccagaca gagcaggaaa gagagtcata gaacagacag acaaagctca
     7501 tccaaggagc cttaacctgt ctgccacttt gaatcaaaga aatactgttc ctgaggaaga
     7561 attaaaccca aagacaatag cttcgcagaa tgctcagagg aagcgaaaaa tggaacatga
     7621 tggctccctt tttcaagcag caggaattgg aacattattg cagcaaccag gtgactgtgc
     7681 acctactatg tcactttcct ggaaacgagt gaaaggattc atatctagtg aacagaatgg
     7741 aacggagcaa aagactatta ttttaatacc ctccgattta gcatgcagac tgctggggca
     7801 gtcaatggat gagagtggat taccacagct gaccagttac gattgtgaag ttgcagctcc
     7861 catacaaggc agcagaaacc tactgcaggg tgaagaatta ctcagagctt tggatcaagt
     7921 taactgagcg gccgctcgag tctagagggc ccgtttaaac ccgctgatca gcctcgactg
     7981 tgccttctag ttgccagcca tctgttgttt gcccctcccc cgtgccttcc ttgaccctgg
     8041 aaggtgccac tcccactgtc ctttcctaat aaaatgagga aattgcatcg cattgtctga
     8101 gtaggtgtca ttctattctg gggggtgggg tggggcagga cagcaagggg gaggattggg
     8161 aagtcaatag caggcatgct ggggatgcgg tgggctctat ggcttctgag gcaggtcgaa
     8221 gaactatttc ctggctgtta cgcgagcgca tcgcgataag ctctagaggg acagcccccc
     8281 cccaaagccc ccagggatgt aattacgtcc ctcccccgct agggggcagc agcgagccgc
     8341 ccggggctcc gctccggtcc ggcgctcccc ccgcatcccc gagccggcag cgtgcgggga
     8401 cagcccgggc acggggaagg tggcacggga tcgctttcct ctgaacgctt ctcgctgctc
     8461 tttgagcctg cagacacctg gggggatacg gggaaaaagc tttaggctga aagagagatt
     8521 tagaatgaca gaatcataga acggcctgcg tacggatggg gctctagctc tagagcttga
     8581 tatcgaattc ctgcagcccc gctagaggga cagccccccc ccaaagcccc cagggatgta
     8641 attacgtccc tcccccgcta gggggcagca gcgagccgcc cggggctccg ctccggtccg
     8701 gcgctccccc cgcatccccg agccggcagc gtgcggggac agcccgggca cggggaaggt
     8761 ggcacgggat cgctttcctc tgaacgcttc tcgctgctct ttgagcctgc agacacctgg
     8821 ggggatacgg ggaaaaagct ttaggctgaa agagagattt agaatgacag aatcatagaa
     8881 cggcctgggc gcgcctggtg gcgaacgatc aacagacggg agaggactaa atagtagttc
     8941 agacgccgtt aagcgcaaga tctggggagg tcgctgagta gtgcgcgagc aaaatttaag
     9001 ctacaacaag gcaaggcttg accgacaatt gcatgaagaa tctgcttagg gttaggcgtt
     9061 ttgcgctgct tcgcgatgta cgggccagat atacgcgttg acattgatta ttgactagtt
     9121 attaatagta atcaattacg gggtcattag ttcatagccc atatatggag ttccgcgtta
     9181 cataacttac ggtaaatggc ccgcctggct gaccgcccaa cgacccccgc ccattgacgt
     9241 caataatgac gtatgttccc atagtaacgc caatagggac tttccattga cgtcaatggg
     9301 tggagtattt acggtaaact gcccacttgg cagtacatca agtgtatcat atgccaagta
     9361 cgccccctat tgacgtcaat gacggtaaat ggcccgcctg gcattatgcc cagtacatga
     9421 ccttatggga ctttcctact tggcagtaca tctacgtatt agtcatcgct attaccatgg
     9481 tcgaggtgag ccccacgttc tgcttcactc tccccatctc ccccccctcc ccacccccaa
     9541 ttttgtattt atttattttt taattatttt gtgcagcgat gggggcgggg ggggggggcg
     9601 cgcgccaggc ggggcggggc ggggcgaggg gcggggcggg gcgaggcgga gaggtgcggc
     9661 ggcagccaat cagagcggcg cgctccgaaa gtttcctttt atggcgaggc ggcggcggcg
     9721 gcggccctat aaaaagcgaa gcgcgcggcg ggcgggagtc gctgcgcgct gccttcgccc
     9781 cgtgccccgc tccgccgccg cctcgcgccg cccgccccgg ctctgactga ccgcgttact
     9841 cccacaggtg agcgggcggg acggcccttc tcctccgggc tgtaattagc gcttggttta
     9901 atgacggctt gtttcttttc tgtggctgcg tgaaagcctt gaggggctcc gggagggccc
     9961 tttgtgcggg gggagcggct cggggggtgc gtgcgtgtgt gtgtgcgtgg ggagcgccgc
    10021 gtgcggctcc gcgctgcccg gcggctgtga gcgctgcggg cgcggcgcgg ggctttgtgc
    10081 gctccgcagt gtgcgcgagg ggagcgcggc cgggggcggt gccccgcggt gcgggggggg
    10141 ctgcgagggg aacaaaggct gcgtgcgggg tgtgtgcgtg ggggggtgag cagggggtgt
    10201 gggcgcgtcg gtcgggctgc aaccccccct gcacccccct ccccgagttg ctgagcacgg
    10261 cccggcttcg ggtgcggggc tccgtacggg gcgtggcgcg gggctcgccg tgccgggcgg
    10321 ggggtggcgg caggtggggg tgccgggcgg ggcggggccg cctcgggccg gggagggctc
    10381 gggggagggg cgcggcggcc cccggagcgc cggcggctgt cgaggcgcgg cgagccgcag
    10441 ccattgcctt ttatggtaat cgtgcgagag ggcgcaggga cttcctttgt cccaaatctg
    10501 tgcggagccg aaatctggga ggcgccgccg caccccctct agcgggcgcg gggcgaagcg
    10561 gtgcggcgcc ggcaggaagg aaatgggcgg ggagggcctt cgtgcgtcgc cgcgccgccg
    10621 tccccttctc cctctccagc ctcggggctg tccgcggggg gacggctgcc ttcggggggg
    10681 acggggcagg gcggggttcg gcttctggcg tgtgaccggc ggctctagag cctctgctaa
    10741 ccatgttcat gccttcttct ttttcctaca gctcctgggc aacgtgctgg ttattgtgct
    10801 gtctcatcat tttggcaaag aattcttatc tggctaacta gagaacccac tgcttactgg
    10861 cttatcgaaa ttaatacgac tcactatagg gagtcccaag ctggctagcg ccaccatgtc
    10921 tagactggac aagagcaaag tcataaactc tgctctggaa ttactcaatg gagtcggtat
    10981 cgaaggcctg acgacaagga aactcgctca aaagctggga gttgagcagc ctaccctgta
    11041 ctggcacgtg aagaacaagc gggccctgct cgatgccctg ccaatcgaga tgctggacag
    11101 gcatcatacc cactcctgcc ccctggaagg cgagtcatgg caagactttc tgcggaacaa
    11161 cgccaagtca taccgctgtg ctctcctctc acatcgcgac ggggctaaag tgcatctcgg
    11221 cacccgccca acagagaaac agtacgaaac cctggaaaat cagctcgcgt tcctgtgtca
    11281 gcaaggcttc tccctggaga acgcactgta cgctctgtcc gccgtgggcc actttacact
    11341 gggctgcgta ttggaggaac aggagcatca agtagcaaaa gaggaaagag agacacctac
    11401 caccgattct atgcccccac ttctgaaaca agcaattgag ctgttcgacc ggcagggagc
    11461 cgaacctgcc ttccttttcg gcctggaact aatcatatgt ggcctggaga aacagctaaa
    11521 gtgcgaaagc ggcgggccga ccgacgccct tgacgatttt gacttagaca tgctcccagc
    11581 cgatgccctt gacgactttg accttgatat gctgcctgct gacgctcttg acgattttga
    11641 ccttgacatg ctccccgggt aagcggccgc tcgagtctag agggcccgtt taaacccgct
    11701 gatcagcctc gactgtgcct tctagttgcc agccatctgt tgtttgcccc tcccccgtgc
    11761 cttccttgac cctggaaggt gccactccca ctgtcctttc ctaataaaat gaggaaattg
    11821 catcgcattg tctgagtagg tgtcattcta ttctgggggg tggggtgggg caggacagca
    11881 agggggagga ttgggaagtc aatagcaggc atgctgggga tgcggtgggc tctatggctt
    11941 ctgaggcagg tcgaagagac tgcccgacac atcttagtga gcgcatcgcg ataagctcta
    12001 gagggacagc ccccccccaa agcccccagg gatgtaatta cgtccctccc ccgctagggg
    12061 gcagcagcga gccgcccggg gctccgctcc ggtccggcgc tccccccgca tccccgagcc
    12121 ggcagcgtgc ggggacagcc cgggcacggg gaaggtggca cgggatcgct ttcctctgaa
    12181 cgcttctcgc tgctctttga gcctgcagac acctgggggg atacggggaa aaagctttag
    12241 gctgaaagag agatttagaa tgacagaatc atagaacggc ctgcgtacgg atggggctct
    12301 agctctagag cttgatatcg aattcctgca gccccgctag agggacagcc cccccccaaa
    12361 gcccccaggg atgtaattac gtccctcccc cgctaggggg cagcagcgag ccgcccgggg
    12421 ctccgctccg gtccggcgct ccccccgcat ccccgagccg gcagcgtgcg gggacagccc
    12481 gggcacgggg aaggtggcac gggatcgctt tcctctgaac gcttctcgct gctctttgag
    12541 cctgcagaca cctgggggga tacggggaaa aagctttagg ctgaaagaga gatttagaat
    12601 gacagaatca tagaacggcc tgggcgcgcc tggtggcgaa cgatcaacag acgggagagg
    12661 ttacaatatc ccgtgaagct tgagtggaat caagatctgg ggaggtcgct gagtagtgcg
    12721 cgagcaaaat ttaagctaca acaaggcaag gcttgaccga caattgcatg aagaatctgc
    12781 ttagggttag gcgttttgcg ctgcttcgcg atgtacgggc cagatatacg cgttgacatt
    12841 gattattgac tagttattaa tagtaatcaa ttacggggtc attagttcat agcccatata
    12901 tggagttccg cgttacataa cttacggtaa atggcccgcc tggctgaccg cccaacgacc
    12961 cccgcccatt gacgtcaata atgacgtatg ttcccatagt aacgccaata gggactttcc
    13021 attgacgtca atgggtggag tatttacggt aaactgccca cttggcagta catcaagtgt
    13081 atcatatgcc aagtacgccc cctattgacg tcaatgacgg taaatggccc gcctggcatt
    13141 atgcccagta catgacctta tgggactttc ctacttggca gtacatctac gtattagtca
    13201 tcgctattac catggtcgag gtgagcccca cgttctgctt cactctcccc atctcccccc
    13261 cctccccacc cccaattttg tatttattta ttttttaatt attttgtgca gcgatggggg
    13321 cggggggggg gggcgcgcgc caggcggggc ggggcggggc gaggggcggg gcggggcgag
    13381 gcggagaggt gcggcggcag ccaatcagag cggcgcgctc cgaaagtttc cttttatggc
    13441 gaggcggcgg cggcggcggc cctataaaaa gcgaagcgcg cggcgggcgg gagtcgctgc
    13501 gcgctgcctt cgccccgtgc cccgctccgc cgccgcctcg cgccgcccgc cccggctctg
    13561 actgaccgcg ttactcccac aggtgagcgg gcgggacggc ccttctcctc cgggctgtaa
    13621 ttagcgcttg gtttaatgac ggcttgtttc ttttctgtgg ctgcgtgaaa gccttgaggg
    13681 gctccgggag ggccctttgt gcggggggag cggctcgggg ggtgcgtgcg tgtgtgtgtg
    13741 cgtggggagc gccgcgtgcg gctccgcgct gcccggcggc tgtgagcgct gcgggcgcgg
    13801 cgcggggctt tgtgcgctcc gcagtgtgcg cgaggggagc gcggccgggg gcggtgcccc
    13861 gcggtgcggg gggggctgcg aggggaacaa aggctgcgtg cggggtgtgt gcgtgggggg
    13921 gtgagcaggg ggtgtgggcg cgtcggtcgg gctgcaaccc cccctgcacc cccctccccg
    13981 agttgctgag cacggcccgg cttcgggtgc ggggctccgt acggggcgtg gcgcggggct
    14041 cgccgtgccg ggcggggggt ggcggcaggt gggggtgccg ggcggggcgg ggccgcctcg
    14101 ggccggggag ggctcggggg aggggcgcgg cggcccccgg agcgccggcg gctgtcgagg
    14161 cgcggcgagc cgcagccatt gccttttatg gtaatcgtgc gagagggcgc agggacttcc
    14221 tttgtcccaa atctgtgcgg agccgaaatc tgggaggcgc cgccgcaccc cctctagcgg
    14281 gcgcggggcg aagcggtgcg gcgccggcag gaaggaaatg ggcggggagg gccttcgtgc
    14341 gtcgccgcgc cgccgtcccc ttctccctct ccagcctcgg ggctgtccgc ggggggacgg
    14401 ctgccttcgg gggggacggg gcagggcggg gttcggcttc tggcgtgtga ccggcggctc
    14461 tagagcctct gctaaccatg ttcatgcctt cttctttttc ctacagctcc tgggcaacgt
    14521 gctggttatt gtgctgtctc atcattttgg caaagaattc ttatctggct aactagagaa
    14581 cccactgctt actggcttat cgaaattaat acgactcact atagggagtc ccaagctggc
    14641 tagcgccacc atggtgagca agggcgagga gctgttcacc ggggtggtgc ccatcctggt
    14701 cgagctggac ggcgacgtaa acggccacaa gttcagcgtg aggggcgagg gcgagggcga
    14761 tgccaccaac ggcaagctga ccctgaagtt catctgcacc accggcaagc tgcccgtgcc
    14821 ctggcccacc ctcgtgacca ccctgagcca cggcgtgcag tgcttcgccc gctaccccga
    14881 ccacatgaag cagcacgact tcttcaagtc cgccatgccc gaaggctacg tccaggagcg
    14941 caccatcttc ttcaaggacg acggcaccta caagacccgc gccgaggtga agttcgaggg
    15001 cgacacccta gtgaaccgca tcgagctgaa gggcgtcgac ttcaaggagg acggcaacat
    15061 cctggggcac aagctggagt acaacttcaa cagccacaac atctatatca tggccgtcaa
    15121 gcagaagaac ggcatcaagg tgaacttcaa gatccgccac aacgtggagg acggcagcgt
    15181 gcagctcgcc gaccactacc agcagaacac ccccatcggc gacggccccg tgctgctgcc
    15241 cgacagccac tacctgagca cccagtccgt gctgagcaaa gaccccaacg agaagcgcga
    15301 tcacatggtc ctgctggagt tccgcaccgc cgccgggatc actctcggca tggacgagct
    15361 gtacaaggaa ttcggtagca agcttggtag tggagcaact aacttttccc tgctcaaaca
    15421 agccggggat gtagaggaga accccggccc cgcccccctt aagatggcca agcctttgtc
    15481 tcaagaagaa tccaccctca ttgaaagagc aacggctaca atcaacagca tccccatctc
    15541 tgaggactac agcgtcgcca gcgcagctct ctctagcgac ggccgcatct tcactggtgt
    15601 caatgtatat cattttactg ggggaccttg tgcagaactc gtggtgctgg gcactgctgc
    15661 tgctgcggca gctggcaacc tgacttgtat cgtcgcgatc ggaaatgaga acaggggcat
    15721 cttgagcccc tgcggacggt gccgacaggt gcttctcgat ctgcatcctg ggatcaaagc
    15781 catagtgaag gacagtgatg gacagccgac ggcagttggg attcgtgaat tgctgccctc
    15841 tggttatgtg tgggagggct aagcggccgc tcgagtctag agggcccgtt taaacccgct
    15901 gatcagcctc gactgtgcct tctagttgcc agccatctgt tgtttgcccc tcccccgtgc
    15961 cttccttgac cctggaaggt gccactccca ctgtcctttc ctaataaaat gaggaaattg
    16021 catcgcattg tctgagtagg tgtcattcta ttctgggggg tggggtgggg caggacagca
    16081 agggggagga ttgggaagtc aatagcaggc atgctgggga tgcggtgggc tctatggctt
    16141 ctgaggcagg tcgacactgt ttaacaagcc cgtcagtaga gcgcatcgcg ataagctcta
    16201 gagggacagc ccccccccaa agcccccagg gatgtaatta cgtccctccc ccgctagggg
    16261 gcagcagcga gccgcccggg gctccgctcc ggtccggcgc tccccccgca tccccgagcc
    16321 ggcagcgtgc ggggacagcc cgggcacggg gaaggtggca cgggatcgct ttcctctgaa
    16381 cgcttctcgc tgctctttga gcctgcagac acctgggggg atacggggaa aaagctttag
    16441 gctgaaagag agatttagaa tgacagaatc atagaacggc ctgcgtacgg atggggctct
    16501 agctctagag cttgatatcg aattcctgca gccccgctag agggacagcc cccccccaaa
    16561 gcccccaggg atgtaattac gtccctcccc cgctaggggg cagcagcgag ccgcccgggg
    16621 ctccgctccg gtccggcgct ccccccgcat ccccgagccg gcagcgtgcg gggacagccc
    16681 gggcacgggg aaggtggcac gggatcgctt tcctctgaac gcttctcgct gctctttgag
    16741 cctgcagaca cctgggggga tacggggaaa aagctttagg ctgaaagaga gatttagaat
    16801 gacagaatca tagaacggcc tgggcgcgcc tggtggcgaa cgatcaacag acgggagagg
    16861 cagagaggat gcacatgtga ccgagggatg gaacgacgcg taactcacgt taagggattt
    16921 tggtcatgag cttgcgccgt cccgtcaagt cagcgtaatg ctctgccagt gttacaacca
    16981 attaaccaat tctgattaga aaaactcatc gagcatcaaa tgaaactgca atttattcat
    17041 atcaggatta tcaataccat atttttgaaa aagccgtttc tgtaatgaag gagaaaactc
    17101 accgaggcag ttccatagga tggcaagatc ctggtatcgg tctgcgattc cgactcgtcc
    17161 aacatcaata caacctatta atttcccctc gtcaaaaata aggttatcaa gtgagaaatc
    17221 accatgagtg acgactgaat ccggtgagaa tggcaaaagt ttatgcattt ctttccagac
    17281 ttgttcaaca ggccagccat tacgctcgtc atcaaaatca ctcgcatcaa ccaaaccgtt
    17341 attcattcgt gattgcgcct gagcgagacg aaatacgcga tcgctgttaa aaggacaatt
    17401 acaaacagga atcgaatgca accggcgcag gaacactgcc agcgcatcaa caatattttc
    17461 acctgaatca ggatattctt ctaatacctg gaatgctgtt tttccgggga tcgcagtggt
    17521 gagtaaccat gcatcatcag gagtacggat aaaatgcttg atggtcggaa gaggcataaa
    17581 ttccgtcagc cagtttagtc tgaccatctc atctgtaaca tcattggcaa cgctaccttt
    17641 gccatgtttc agaaacaact ctggcgcatc gggcttccca tacaagcgat agattgtcgc
    17701 acctgattgc ccgacattat cgcgagccca tttataccca tataaatcag catccatgtt
    17761 ggaatttaat cgcggcctcg acgtttcccg ttgaatatgg ctcataacac cccttgtatt
    17821 actgtttatg taagcagaca gttttattgt tcatgatgat attattttat cttgtgcaat
    17881 gtaacatcag agattttgag acacgggcca tgctagctcc agcaaaaggc caggaaccgt
    17941 aaaaaggccg cgttgctggc gtttttccat aggctccgcc cccctgacga gcatcacaaa
    18001 aatcgacgct caagtcagag gtggcgaaac ccgacaggac tataaagata ccaggcgttt
    18061 ccccctggaa gctccctcgt gcgctctcct gttccgaccc tgccgcttac cggatacctg
    18121 tccgcctttc tcccttcggg aagcgtggcg ctttctcata gctcacgctg taggtatctc
    18181 agttcggtgt aggtcgttcg ctccaagctg ggctgtgtgc acgaaccccc cgttcagccc
    18241 gaccgctgcg ccttatccgg taactatcgt cttgagtcca acccggtaag acacgactta
    18301 tcgccactgg cagcagccac tggtaacagg attagcagag cgaggtatgt aggcggtgct
    18361 acagagttct tgaagtggtg gcctaactac
//
