# Supplementary material for: Engineered Feedback Employing Natural Hypoxia-Responsive Factors Enhances Synthetic Hypoxia Biosensors
Source: bioRxiv preprint, doi:10.1101/2024.09.28.615614, version 1 (2024-09-30)
Supplement: Supplementary Data [file 615614_file03.zip › Supplementary Data/SupplementaryData1_PlasmidMaps/pPD211 HBS CMV_min EYFP.gb]

LOCUS       Exported                4429 bp ds-DNA     circular SYN 25-SEP-2024
DEFINITION  synthetic circular DNA
ACCESSION   .
VERSION     .
KEYWORDS    .
SOURCE      synthetic DNA construct
  ORGANISM  synthetic DNA construct
REFERENCE   1  (bases 1 to 4429)
  AUTHORS   Leonard Lab
  TITLE     Direct Submission
  JOURNAL   Exported Thursday, Sep 26, 2024 from SnapGene 5.1.7
            https://www.snapgene.com
FEATURES             Location/Qualifiers
     source          1..4429
                     /organism="synthetic DNA construct"
                     /mol_type="other DNA"
     misc_feature    65..73
                     /label=EBS
                     /note="Egr-1 binding site; early growth response factor; 
                     from positions -603 to -595 of the murine Egr-1 promoter"
     misc_feature    80..106
                     /label=MRE
                     /note="MRE from the murine MT-I proximal promoter; metal 
                     transcirption factor-1; MTF-1 is a ZF that binds the metal 
                     response element (MRE) in response to heavy metals"
     misc_feature    113..130
                     /label=HRE
                     /note="HRE (hypoxia response element) derived from the 5' 
                     flanking region of murine PGK-1 (phosphoglycerate kinase 1)
                     gene"
     misc_feature    137..154
                     /label=HRE
                     /note="HRE (hypoxia response element) derived from the 5' 
                     flanking region of murine PGK-1 (phosphoglycerate kinase 1)
                     gene"
     misc_feature    159..178
                     /label=HRE
                     /note="HRE (hypoxia response element) derived from the 5' 
                     flanking region of murine PGK-1 (phosphoglycerate kinase 1)
                     gene"
     promoter        196..234
                     /label=minimal CMV promoter
                     /note="human cytomegalovirus (CMV) immediate early 
                     promoter"
     CDS             329..1047
                     /codon_start=1
                     /product="enhanced YFP"
                     /label=EYFP
                     /note="mammalian codon-optimized"
                     /translation="MVSKGEELFTGVVPILVELDGDVNGHKFSVSGEGEGDATYGKLTL
                     KFICTTGKLPVPWPTLVTTFGYGLQCFARYPDHMKQHDFFKSAMPEGYVQERTIFFKDD
                     GNYKTRAEVKFEGDTLVNRIELKGIDFKEDGNILGHKLEYNYNSHNVYIMADKQKNGIK
                     VNFKIRHNIEDGSVQLADHYQQNTPIGDGPVLLPDNHYLSYQSALSKDPNEKRDHMVLL
                     EFVTAAGITLGMDELYK"
     polyA_signal    1099..1323
                     /label=bGH poly(A) signal
                     /note="bovine growth hormone polyadenylation signal"
     rep_origin      1369..1797
                     /direction=RIGHT
                     /label=f1 ori
                     /note="f1 bacteriophage origin of replication; arrow 
                     indicates direction of (+) strand synthesis"
     rep_origin      1867..2002
                     /label=SV40 ori
                     /note="SV40 origin of replication"
     polyA_signal    2136..2257
                     /label=SV40 poly(A) signal
                     /note="SV40 polyadenylation signal"
     rep_origin      complement(2708..3293)
                     /direction=LEFT
                     /label=ori
                     /note="high-copy-number ColE1/pMB1/pBR322/pUC origin of 
                     replication"
     CDS             complement(3464..4324)
                     /codon_start=1
                     /gene="bla"
                     /product="beta-lactamase"
                     /label=AmpR
                     /note="confers resistance to ampicillin, carbenicillin, and
                     related antibiotics"
                     /translation="MSIQHFRVALIPFFAAFCLPVFAHPETLVKVKDAEDQLGARVGYI
                     ELDLNSGKILESFRPEERFPMMSTFKVLLCGAVLSRIDAGQEQLGRRIHYSQNDLVEYS
                     PVTEKHLTDGMTVRELCSAAITMSDNTAANLLLTTIGGPKELTAFLHNMGDHVTRLDRW
                     EPELNEAIPNDERDTTMPVAMATTLRKLLTGELLTLASRQQLIDWMEADKVAGPLLRSA
                     LPAGWFIADKSGAGERGSRGIIAALGPDGKPSRIVVIYTTGSQATMDERNRQIAEIGAS
                     LIKHW"
     promoter        complement(4325..4429)
                     /gene="bla"
                     /label=AmpR promoter
ORIGIN
        1 cacatttccc cgaaaagtgc cacctgacgt cgacggatcg ggagatctga attacgcgtc
       61 tagccgccct cgctctagca gggagctctg cactccgccc gaaaagtcta gcgtcgtgca
      121 ggacgtgaca tctagtgtcg tgcaggacgt gacatctagt gtcgtgcagg acgtgacatc
      181 taggatccta gtactggtag gcgtgtacgg tgggaggtct atataagcag agctgagctc
      241 tctggctaac tagagaaccc actgcttact ggcttatcga aattaatacg actcactata
      301 gggagtcccc aagctggcta gcgccaccat ggtgagcaag ggcgaggagc tgttcaccgg
      361 ggtggtgccc atcctggtcg agctggacgg cgacgtaaac ggccacaagt tcagcgtgtc
      421 cggcgagggc gagggcgatg ccacctacgg caagctgacc ctgaagttca tctgcaccac
      481 cggcaagctg cccgtgccct ggcccaccct cgtgaccacc ttcggctacg gcctgcagtg
      541 cttcgcccgc taccccgacc acatgaagca gcacgacttc ttcaagtccg ccatgcccga
      601 aggctacgtc caggagcgca ccatcttctt caaggacgac ggcaactaca agacccgcgc
      661 cgaggtgaag ttcgagggcg acaccctggt gaaccgcatc gagctgaagg gcatcgactt
      721 caaggaggac ggcaacatcc tggggcacaa gctggagtac aactacaaca gccacaacgt
      781 ctatatcatg gccgacaagc agaagaacgg catcaaggtg aacttcaaga tccgccacaa
      841 catcgaggac ggcagcgtgc agctcgccga ccactaccag cagaacaccc ccatcggcga
      901 cggccccgtg ctgctgcccg acaaccacta cctgagctac cagtccgccc tgagcaaaga
      961 ccccaacgag aagcgcgatc acatggtcct gctggagttc gtgaccgccg ccgggatcac
     1021 tctcggcatg gacgagctgt acaagtaggc ggccgctcga gtctagaggg cccgtttaaa
     1081 cccgctgatc agcctcgact gtgccttcta gttgccagcc atctgttgtt tgcccctccc
     1141 ccgtgccttc cttgaccctg gaaggtgcca ctcccactgt cctttcctaa taaaatgagg
     1201 aaattgcatc gcattgtctg agtaggtgtc attctattct ggggggtggg gtggggcagg
     1261 acagcaaggg ggaggattgg gaagacaata gcaggcatgc tggggatgcg gtgggctcta
     1321 tggcttctga ggcggaaaga accagctggg gctctagggg gtatccccnn nnnnnnnnnn
     1381 nnnnnnnnnn nnnnnnnnnn nnnnnnnnnn nnnnnnnnnn nnnnnnnnnn nnnnnnnnnn
     1441 nnnnnnnnnn nnnnnnnnnn nnnnnnnnnn nnnnnnnnnn nnnnnnnnnn nncnnnnnnn
     1501 nnnnnnnnnn nnnnnnnnnn nnnnnnnnnn nnnnnnnnnn nnnnnnnnnn nnnnnnnnnn
     1561 nnnnnnnnnn nnnnnnnnnn nnnnannnnn nnnnnnnnnn nnnnnnnnnn nnnnnnnnnn
     1621 nnnnnnnnnn nnnncctttg acgttggagt ccacgttctt taatagtgga ctcttgttcc
     1681 aaactggaac aacactcaac cctatctcgg tctattcttt tgatttataa gggattttgc
     1741 cgatttcggc ctattggtta aaaaatgagc tgatttaaca aaaatttaac gcgaattaat
     1801 tctgtggaat gtgtgtcagt taggctcaat tagtcagcaa ccatagtccc gcccctaact
     1861 ccgcccatcc cgcccctaac tccgcccagt tccgcccatt ctccgcccca tggctgacta
     1921 atttttttta tttatgcaga ggccgaggcc gcctctgcct ctgagctatt ccagaagtag
     1981 tgaggaggct tttttggagg cctaggcttt tgcaaaaagc tcccgggagc ttgtatatcc
     2041 attttcggag gttgggcttc ggaatcgttt tccgggacgc cggctggatg atcctccagc
     2101 gcggggatct catgctggag ttcttcgccc accccaactt gtttattgca gcttataatg
     2161 gttacaaata aagcaatagc atcacaaatt tcacaaataa agcatttttt tcactgcatt
     2221 ctagttgtgg tttgtccaaa ctcatcaatg tatcttatca tgtctgtata ccgtcgacct
     2281 ctagctagag cttggcgtaa tcatggtcat agctgtttcc tgtgtgaaat tgttatccgc
     2341 tcacaattcc acacaacata cgagccggaa gcataaagtg taaagcctgg ggtgcctaat
     2401 gagtgagcta actcacatta attgcgttgc gctcactgcc cgctttccag tcgggaaacc
     2461 tgtcgtgcca gctgcattaa tgaatcggcc aacgcgcggg gagaggcggt ttgcgtattg
     2521 ggcgctcttc cgcttcctcg ctcactgact cgctgcgctc ggtcgttcgg ctgcggcgag
     2581 cggtatcagc tcactcaaag gcggtaatac ggttatccac agaatcaggg gataacgcag
     2641 gaaagaacat gtgagcaaaa ggccagcaaa aggccaggaa ccgtaaaaag gccgcgttgc
     2701 tggcgttttt ccataggctc cgcccccctg acgagcatca caaaaatcga cgctcaagtc
     2761 agaggtggcg aaacccgaca ggactataaa gataccaggc gtttccccct ggaagctccc
     2821 tcgtgcgctc tcctgttccg accctgccgc ttaccggata cctgtccgcc tttctccctt
     2881 cgggaagcgt ggcgctttct catagctcac gctgtaggta tctcagttcg gtgtaggtcg
     2941 ttcgctccaa gctgggctgt gtgcacgaac cccccgttca gcccgaccgc tgcgccttat
     3001 ccggtaacta tcgtcttgag tccaacccgg taagacacga cttatcgcca ctggcagcag
     3061 ccactggtaa caggattagc agagcgaggt atgtaggcgg tgctacagag ttcttgaagt
     3121 ggtggcctaa ctacggctac actagaagaa cagtatttgg tatctgcgct ctgctgaagc
     3181 cagttacctt cggaaaaaga gttggtagct cttgatccgg caaacaaacc accgctggta
     3241 gcggtttttt tgtttgcaag cagcagatta cgcgcagaaa aaaaggatct caagaagatc
     3301 ctttgatctt ttctacgggg tctgacgctc agtggaacga aaactcacgt taagggattt
     3361 tggtcatgag attatcaaaa aggatcttca cctagatcct tttaaattaa aaatgaagtt
     3421 ttaaatcaat ctaaagtata tatgagtaaa cttggtctga cagttaccaa tgcttaatca
     3481 gtgaggcacc tatctcagcg atctgtctat ttcgttcatc catagttgcc tgactccccg
     3541 tcgtgtagat aactacgata cgggagggct taccatctgg ccccagtgct gcaatgatac
     3601 cgcgagatcc acgctcaccg gctccagatt tatcagcaat aaaccagcca gccggaaggg
     3661 ccgagcgcag aagtggtcct gcaactttat ccgcctccat ccagtctatt aattgttgcc
     3721 gggaagctag agtaagtagt tcgccagtta atagtttgcg caacgttgtt gccattgcta
     3781 caggcatcgt ggtgtcacgc tcgtcgtttg gtatggcttc attcagctcc ggttcccaac
     3841 gatcaaggcg agttacatga tcccccatgt tgtgcaaaaa agcggttagc tccttcggtc
     3901 ctccgatcgt tgtcagaagt aagttggccg cagtgttatc actcatggtt atggcagcac
     3961 tgcataattc tcttactgtc atgccatccg taagatgctt ttctgtgact ggtgagtact
     4021 caaccaagtc attctgagaa tagtgtatgc ggcgaccgag ttgctcttgc ccggcgtcaa
     4081 tacgggataa taccgcgcca catagcagaa ctttaaaagt gctcatcatt ggaaaacgtt
     4141 cttcggggcg aaaactctca aggatcttac cgctgttgag atccagttcg atgtaaccca
     4201 ctcgtgcacc caactgatct tcagcatctt ttactttcac cagcgtttct gggtgagcaa
     4261 aaacaggaag gcaaaatgcc gcaaaaaagg gaataagggc gacacggaaa tgttgaatac
     4321 tcatactctt cctttttcaa tattattgaa gcatttatca gggttattgt ctcatgagcg
     4381 gatacatatt tgaatgtatt tagaaaaata aacaaatagg ggttccgcg
//
