# Supplementary material for: Engineered Feedback Employing Natural Hypoxia-Responsive Factors Enhances Synthetic Hypoxia Biosensors
Source: bioRxiv preprint, doi:10.1101/2024.09.28.615614, version 1 (2024-09-30)
Supplement: Supplementary Data [file 615614_file03.zip › Supplementary Data/SupplementaryData1_PlasmidMaps/pPD847 Tet On 3G in TU2.gb]

LOCUS       Exported                6896 bp ds-DNA     circular SYN 25-SEP-2024
DEFINITION  synthetic circular DNA
ACCESSION   .
VERSION     .
KEYWORDS    .
SOURCE      synthetic DNA construct
  ORGANISM  synthetic DNA construct
REFERENCE   1  (bases 1 to 6896)
  AUTHORS   Leonard Lab
  TITLE     Direct Submission
  JOURNAL   Exported Thursday, Sep 26, 2024 from SnapGene 5.1.7
            https://www.snapgene.com
FEATURES             Location/Qualifiers
     source          1..6896
                     /organism="synthetic DNA construct"
                     /mol_type="other DNA"
     misc_feature    31..55
                     /label=TUPV2 Barcode
     enhancer        199..578
                     /label=CMV enhancer
                     /note="human cytomegalovirus immediate early enhancer"
     promoter        580..853
                     /label=CAG Promoter
     intron          854..1870
                     /label=chimeric intron
                     /note="chimera between introns from chicken beta-actin and 
                     rabbit beta-globin"
     CDS             2015..2761
                     /codon_start=1
                     /label=Tet-On 3G
                     /translation="MSRLDKSKVINSALELLNGVGIEGLTTRKLAQKLGVEQPTLYWHV
                     KNKRALLDALPIEMLDRHHTHSCPLEGESWQDFLRNNAKSYRCALLSHRDGAKVHLGTR
                     PTEKQYETLENQLAFLCQQGFSLENALYALSAVGHFTLGCVLEEQEHQVAKEERETPTT
                     DSMPPLLKQAIELFDRQGAEPAFLFGLELIICGLEKQLKCESGGPTDALDDFDLDMLPA
                     DALDDFDLDMLPADALDDFDLDMLPG"
     polyA_signal    2812..3036
                     /label=bGH poly(A) signal
                     /note="bovine growth hormone polyadenylation signal"
     misc_feature    3054..3078
                     /label=TUPV2 Barcode
     misc_feature    3102..3337
                     /label=cHS4
     misc_feature    3435..3676
                     /label=cHS4
     rep_origin      3805..4233
                     /direction=RIGHT
                     /label=f1 ori
                     /note="f1 bacteriophage origin of replication; arrow 
                     indicates direction of (+) strand synthesis"
     rep_origin      4303..4438
                     /label=SV40 ori
                     /note="SV40 origin of replication"
     polyA_signal    4572..4693
                     /label=SV40 poly(A) signal
                     /note="SV40 polyadenylation signal"
     rep_origin      complement(5144..5729)
                     /direction=LEFT
                     /label=ori
                     /note="high-copy-number ColE1/pMB1/pBR322/pUC origin of 
                     replication"
     CDS             complement(5900..6760)
                     /codon_start=1
                     /gene="bla"
                     /product="beta-lactamase"
                     /label=AmpR
                     /note="confers resistance to ampicillin, carbenicillin, and
                     related antibiotics"
                     /translation="MSIQHFRVALIPFFAAFCLPVFAHPETLVKVKDAEDQLGARVGYI
                     ELDLNSGKILESFRPEERFPMMSTFKVLLCGAVLSRIDAGQEQLGRRIHYSQNDLVEYS
                     PVTEKHLTDGMTVRELCSAAITMSDNTAANLLLTTIGGPKELTAFLHNMGDHVTRLDRW
                     EPELNEAIPNDERDTTMPVAMATTLRKLLTGELLTLASRQQLIDWMEADKVAGPLLRSA
                     LPAGWFIADKSGAGERGSRGIIAALGPDGKPSRIVVIYTTGSQATMDERNRQIAEIGAS
                     LIKHW"
     promoter        complement(6761..6865)
                     /gene="bla"
                     /label=AmpR promoter
ORIGIN
        1 gacggatcgg gagatcgaag acgggcaaaa ccgatgttga cggactaatc ctgacaagat
       61 ctggggaggt cgctgagtag tgcgcgagca aaatttaagc tacaacaagg caaggcttga
      121 ccgacaattg catgaagaat ctgcttaggg ttaggcgttt tgcgctgctt cgcgatgtac
      181 gggccagata tacgcgttga cattgattat tgactagtta ttaatagtaa tcaattacgg
      241 ggtcattagt tcatagccca tatatggagt tccgcgttac ataacttacg gtaaatggcc
      301 cgcctggctg accgcccaac gacccccgcc cattgacgtc aataatgacg tatgttccca
      361 tagtaacgcc aatagggact ttccattgac gtcaatgggt ggagtattta cggtaaactg
      421 cccacttggc agtacatcaa gtgtatcata tgccaagtac gccccctatt gacgtcaatg
      481 acggtaaatg gcccgcctgg cattatgccc agtacatgac cttatgggac tttcctactt
      541 ggcagtacat ctacgtatta gtcatcgcta ttaccatggt cgaggtgagc cccacgttct
      601 gcttcactct ccccatctcc cccccctccc cacccccaat tttgtattta tttatttttt
      661 aattattttg tgcagcgatg ggggcggggg gggggggcgc gcgccaggcg gggcggggcg
      721 gggcgagggg cggggcgggg cgaggcggag aggtgcggcg gcagccaatc agagcggcgc
      781 gctccgaaag tttcctttta tggcgaggcg gcggcggcgg cggccctata aaaagcgaag
      841 cgcgcggcgg gcgggagtcg ctgcgcgctg ccttcgcccc gtgccccgct ccgccgccgc
      901 ctcgcgccgc ccgccccggc tctgactgac cgcgttactc ccacaggtga gcgggcggga
      961 cggcccttct cctccgggct gtaattagcg cttggtttaa tgacggcttg tttcttttct
     1021 gtggctgcgt gaaagccttg aggggctccg ggagggccct ttgtgcgggg ggagcggctc
     1081 ggggggtgcg tgcgtgtgtg tgtgcgtggg gagcgccgcg tgcggctccg cgctgcccgg
     1141 cggctgtgag cgctgcgggc gcggcgcggg gctttgtgcg ctccgcagtg tgcgcgaggg
     1201 gagcgcggcc gggggcggtg ccccgcggtg cggggggggc tgcgagggga acaaaggctg
     1261 cgtgcggggt gtgtgcgtgg gggggtgagc agggggtgtg ggcgcgtcgg tcgggctgca
     1321 accccccctg cacccccctc cccgagttgc tgagcacggc ccggcttcgg gtgcggggct
     1381 ccgtacgggg cgtggcgcgg ggctcgccgt gccgggcggg gggtggcggc aggtgggggt
     1441 gccgggcggg gcggggccgc ctcgggccgg ggagggctcg ggggaggggc gcggcggccc
     1501 ccggagcgcc ggcggctgtc gaggcgcggc gagccgcagc cattgccttt tatggtaatc
     1561 gtgcgagagg gcgcagggac ttcctttgtc ccaaatctgt gcggagccga aatctgggag
     1621 gcgccgccgc accccctcta gcgggcgcgg ggcgaagcgg tgcggcgccg gcaggaagga
     1681 aatgggcggg gagggccttc gtgcgtcgcc gcgccgccgt ccccttctcc ctctccagcc
     1741 tcggggctgt ccgcgggggg acggctgcct tcggggggga cggggcaggg cggggttcgg
     1801 cttctggcgt gtgaccggcg gctctagagc ctctgctaac catgttcatg ccttcttctt
     1861 tttcctacag ctcctgggca acgtgctggt tattgtgctg tctcatcatt ttggcaaaga
     1921 attcttatct ggctaactag agaacccact gcttactggc ttatcgaaat taatacgact
     1981 cactataggg agtcccaagc tggctagcgc caccatgtct agactggaca agagcaaagt
     2041 cataaactct gctctggaat tactcaatgg agtcggtatc gaaggcctga cgacaaggaa
     2101 actcgctcaa aagctgggag ttgagcagcc taccctgtac tggcacgtga agaacaagcg
     2161 ggccctgctc gatgccctgc caatcgagat gctggacagg catcataccc actcctgccc
     2221 cctggaaggc gagtcatggc aagactttct gcggaacaac gccaagtcat accgctgtgc
     2281 tctcctctca catcgcgacg gggctaaagt gcatctcggc acccgcccaa cagagaaaca
     2341 gtacgaaacc ctggaaaatc agctcgcgtt cctgtgtcag caaggcttct ccctggagaa
     2401 cgcactgtac gctctgtccg ccgtgggcca ctttacactg ggctgcgtat tggaggaaca
     2461 ggagcatcaa gtagcaaaag aggaaagaga gacacctacc accgattcta tgcccccact
     2521 tctgaaacaa gcaattgagc tgttcgaccg gcagggagcc gaacctgcct tccttttcgg
     2581 cctggaacta atcatatgtg gcctggagaa acagctaaag tgcgaaagcg gcgggccgac
     2641 cgacgccctt gacgattttg acttagacat gctcccagcc gatgcccttg acgactttga
     2701 ccttgatatg ctgcctgctg acgctcttga cgattttgac cttgacatgc tccccgggta
     2761 agcggccgct cgagtctaga gggcccgttt aaacccgctg atcagcctcg actgtgcctt
     2821 ctagttgcca gccatctgtt gtttgcccct cccccgtgcc ttccttgacc ctggaaggtg
     2881 ccactcccac tgtcctttcc taataaaatg aggaaattgc atcgcattgt ctgagtaggt
     2941 gtcattctat tctggggggt ggggtggggc aggacagcaa gggggaggat tgggaagtca
     3001 atagcaggca tgctggggat gcggtgggct ctatggcttc tgaggcaggt cgaagaacta
     3061 tttcctggct gttacgcgag cgcatcgcga taagctctag agggacagcc cccccccaaa
     3121 gcccccaggg atgtaattac gtccctcccc cgctaggggg cagcagcgag ccgcccgggg
     3181 ctccgctccg gtccggcgct ccccccgcat ccccgagccg gcagcgtgcg gggacagccc
     3241 gggcacgggg aaggtggcac gggatcgctt tcctctgaac gcttctcgct gctctttgag
     3301 cctgcagaca cctgggggga tacggggaaa aagctttagg ctgaaagaga gatttagaat
     3361 gacagaatca tagaacggcc tgcgtacgga tggggctcta gctctagagc ttgatatcga
     3421 attcctgcag ccccgctaga gggacagccc ccccccaaag cccccaggga tgtaattacg
     3481 tccctccccc gctagggggc agcagcgagc cgcccggggc tccgctccgg tccggcgctc
     3541 cccccgcatc cccgagccgg cagcgtgcgg ggacagcccg ggcacgggga aggtggcacg
     3601 ggatcgcttt cctctgaacg cttctcgctg ctctttgagc ctgcagacac ctggggggat
     3661 acggggaaaa agctttaggc tgaaagagag atttagaatg acagaatcat agaacggcct
     3721 gggcgcgcct ggtggcgaac gatcaacaga cgggagagga ctaaagtctt cgctgacagc
     3781 gaccggactc tagggggtat ccccnnnnnn nnnnnnnnnn nnnnnnnnnn nnnnnnnnnn
     3841 nnnnnnnnnn nnnnnnnnnn nnnnnnnnnn nnnnnnnnnn nnnnnnnnnn nnnnnnnnnn
     3901 nnnnnnnnnn nnnnnnnnnn nnnnnnnncn nnnnnnnnnn nnnnnnnnnn nnnnnnnnnn
     3961 nnnnnnnnnn nnnnnnnnnn nnnnnnnnnn nnnnnnnnnn nnnnnnnnnn nnnnnnnnnn
     4021 annnnnnnnn nnnnnnnnnn nnnnnnnnnn nnnnnnnnnn nnnnnnnnnn cctttgacgt
     4081 tggagtccac gttctttaat agtggactct tgttccaaac tggaacaaca ctcaacccta
     4141 tctcggtcta ttcttttgat ttataaggga ttttgccgat ttcggcctat tggttaaaaa
     4201 atgagctgat ttaacaaaaa tttaacgcga attaattctg tggaatgtgt gtcagttagg
     4261 ctcaattagt cagcaaccat agtcccgccc ctaactccgc ccatcccgcc cctaactccg
     4321 cccagttccg cccattctcc gccccatggc tgactaattt tttttattta tgcagaggcc
     4381 gaggccgcct ctgcctctga gctattccag aagtagtgag gaggcttttt tggaggccta
     4441 ggcttttgca aaaagctccc gggagcttgt atatccattt tcggaggttg ggcttcggaa
     4501 tcgttttccg ggacgccggc tggatgatcc tccagcgcgg ggatctcatg ctggagttct
     4561 tcgcccaccc caacttgttt attgcagctt ataatggtta caaataaagc aatagcatca
     4621 caaatttcac aaataaagca tttttttcac tgcattctag ttgtggtttg tccaaactca
     4681 tcaatgtatc ttatcatgtc tgtataccgt cgacctctag ctagagcttg gcgtaatcat
     4741 ggtcatagct gtttcctgtg tgaaattgtt atccgctcac aattccacac aacatacgag
     4801 ccggaagcat aaagtgtaaa gcctggggtg cctaatgagt gagctaactc acattaattg
     4861 cgttgcgctc actgcccgct ttccagtcgg gaaacctgtc gtgccagctg cattaatgaa
     4921 tcggccaacg cgcggggaga ggcggtttgc gtattgggcg ctcttccgct tcctcgctca
     4981 ctgactcgct gcgctcggtc gttcggctgc ggcgagcggt atcagctcac tcaaaggcgg
     5041 taatacggtt atccacagaa tcaggggata acgcaggaaa gaacatgtga gcaaaaggcc
     5101 agcaaaaggc caggaaccgt aaaaaggccg cgttgctggc gtttttccat aggctccgcc
     5161 cccctgacga gcatcacaaa aatcgacgct caagtcagag gtggcgaaac ccgacaggac
     5221 tataaagata ccaggcgttt ccccctggaa gctccctcgt gcgctctcct gttccgaccc
     5281 tgccgcttac cggatacctg tccgcctttc tcccttcggg aagcgtggcg ctttctcata
     5341 gctcacgctg taggtatctc agttcggtgt aggtcgttcg ctccaagctg ggctgtgtgc
     5401 acgaaccccc cgttcagccc gaccgctgcg ccttatccgg taactatcgt cttgagtcca
     5461 acccggtaag acacgactta tcgccactgg cagcagccac tggtaacagg attagcagag
     5521 cgaggtatgt aggcggtgct acagagttct tgaagtggtg gcctaactac ggctacacta
     5581 gaagaacagt atttggtatc tgcgctctgc tgaagccagt taccttcgga aaaagagttg
     5641 gtagctcttg atccggcaaa caaaccaccg ctggtagcgg tttttttgtt tgcaagcagc
     5701 agattacgcg cagaaaaaaa ggatctcaag aagatccttt gatcttttct acggggtctg
     5761 acgctcagtg gaacgaaaac tcacgttaag ggattttggt catgagatta tcaaaaagga
     5821 tcttcaccta gatcctttta aattaaaaat gaagttttaa atcaatctaa agtatatatg
     5881 agtaaacttg gtctgacagt taccaatgct taatcagtga ggcacctatc tcagcgatct
     5941 gtctatttcg ttcatccata gttgcctgac tccccgtcgt gtagataact acgatacggg
     6001 agggcttacc atctggcccc agtgctgcaa tgataccgcg agatccacgc tcaccggctc
     6061 cagatttatc agcaataaac cagccagccg gaagggccga gcgcagaagt ggtcctgcaa
     6121 ctttatccgc ctccatccag tctattaatt gttgccggga agctagagta agtagttcgc
     6181 cagttaatag tttgcgcaac gttgttgcca ttgctacagg catcgtggtg tcacgctcgt
     6241 cgtttggtat ggcttcattc agctccggtt cccaacgatc aaggcgagtt acatgatccc
     6301 ccatgttgtg caaaaaagcg gttagctcct tcggtcctcc gatcgttgtc agaagtaagt
     6361 tggccgcagt gttatcactc atggttatgg cagcactgca taattctctt actgtcatgc
     6421 catccgtaag atgcttttct gtgactggtg agtactcaac caagtcattc tgagaatagt
     6481 gtatgcggcg accgagttgc tcttgcccgg cgtcaatacg ggataatacc gcgccacata
     6541 gcagaacttt aaaagtgctc atcattggaa aacgttcttc ggggcgaaaa ctctcaagga
     6601 tcttaccgct gttgagatcc agttcgatgt aacccactcg tgcacccaac tgatcttcag
     6661 catcttttac tttcaccagc gtttctgggt gagcaaaaac aggaaggcaa aatgccgcaa
     6721 aaaagggaat aagggcgaca cggaaatgtt gaatactcat actcttcctt tttcaatatt
     6781 attgaagcat ttatcagggt tattgtctca tgagcggata catatttgaa tgtatttaga
     6841 aaaataaaca aataggggtt ccgcgcacat ttccccgaaa agtgccacct gacgtc
//
