# Supplementary material for: Engineered Feedback Employing Natural Hypoxia-Responsive Factors Enhances Synthetic Hypoxia Biosensors
Source: bioRxiv preprint, doi:10.1101/2024.09.28.615614, version 1 (2024-09-30)
Supplement: Supplementary Data [file 615614_file03.zip › Supplementary Data/SupplementaryData1_PlasmidMaps/pPD769 TRE3GV HIF1a in TUPV2.gb]

LOCUS       Exported                7170 bp ds-DNA     circular SYN 25-SEP-2024
DEFINITION  synthetic circular DNA
ACCESSION   .
VERSION     .
KEYWORDS    .
SOURCE      synthetic DNA construct
  ORGANISM  synthetic DNA construct
REFERENCE   1  (bases 1 to 7170)
  AUTHORS   LeonardLab
  TITLE     Direct Submission
  JOURNAL   Exported Thursday, Sep 26, 2024 from SnapGene 5.1.7
            https://www.snapgene.com
FEATURES             Location/Qualifiers
     source          1..7170
                     /organism="synthetic DNA construct"
                     /mol_type="other DNA"
     misc_feature    31..55
                     /label=TUPV2 Barcode
     promoter        82..431
                     /label=TRE3GV promoter
                     /note="3rd-generation Tet-responsive promoter that can be 
                     activated by binding of Tet-On(R) 3G, optimized for 
                     retroviral and lentiviral vectors"
     misc_feature    86..431
                     /label=pTRE3GV
     protein_bind    90..108
                     /gene="tetO"
                     /label=tet operator
                     /bound_moiety="tetracycline repressor TetR"
                     /note="bacterial operator O2 for the tetR and tetA genes"
     protein_bind    126..144
                     /gene="tetO"
                     /label=tet operator
                     /bound_moiety="tetracycline repressor TetR"
                     /note="bacterial operator O2 for the tetR and tetA genes"
     protein_bind    162..180
                     /gene="tetO"
                     /label=tet operator
                     /bound_moiety="tetracycline repressor TetR"
                     /note="bacterial operator O2 for the tetR and tetA genes"
     protein_bind    198..216
                     /gene="tetO"
                     /label=tet operator
                     /bound_moiety="tetracycline repressor TetR"
                     /note="bacterial operator O2 for the tetR and tetA genes"
     protein_bind    234..252
                     /gene="tetO"
                     /label=tet operator
                     /bound_moiety="tetracycline repressor TetR"
                     /note="bacterial operator O2 for the tetR and tetA genes"
     protein_bind    270..288
                     /gene="tetO"
                     /label=tet operator
                     /bound_moiety="tetracycline repressor TetR"
                     /note="bacterial operator O2 for the tetR and tetA genes"
     protein_bind    306..324
                     /gene="tetO"
                     /label=tet operator
                     /bound_moiety="tetracycline repressor TetR"
                     /note="bacterial operator O2 for the tetR and tetA genes"
     CDS             525..3032
                     /codon_start=1
                     /product="Hu et al Mol Biol Cell. 2007 Nov;18(11):4528-42. 
                     Epub 2007 Sep 5. "
                     /label=mHIF-1-alpha MYC (P402A/P577A/N813A)
                     /translation="MEGAGGENEKKKMSSERRKEKSRDAARSRRSKESEVFYELAHQLP
                     LPHNVSSHLDKASVMRLTISYLRVRKLLDAGGLDSEDEMKAQMDCFYLKALDGFVMVLT
                     DDGDMVYISDNVNKYMGLTQFELTGHSVFDFTHPCDHEEMREMLTHRNGPVRKGKELNT
                     QRSFFLRMKCTLTSRGRTMNIKSATWKVLHCTGHIHVYDTNSNQPQCGYKKPPMTCLVL
                     ICEPIPHPSNIEIPLDSKTFLSRHSLDMKFSYCDERITELMGYEPEELLGRSIYEYYHA
                     LDSDHLTKTHHDMFTKGQVTTGQYRMLAKRGGYVWVETQATVIYNTKNSQPQCIVCVNY
                     VVSGIIQHDLIFSLQQTESVLKPVESSDMKMTQLFTKVESEDTSCLFDKLKKEPDALTL
                     LAAAAGDTIISLDFGSDDTETEDQQLEDVPLYNDVMFPSSNEKLNINLAMSPLPSSETP
                     KPLRSSADPALNQEVALKLESSPESLGLSFTMPQIQDQPASPSDGSTRQSSPERLLQEN
                     VNTPNFSQPNSPSEYCFDVDSDMVNVFKLELVEKLFAEDTEAKNPFSTQDTDLDLEMLA
                     AYIPMDDDFQLRSFDQLSPLESNSPSPPSMSTVTGFQQTQLQKPTITATATTTATTDES
                     KTETKDNKEDIKILIASPSSTQVPQETTTAKASAYSGTHSRTASPDRAGKRVIEQTDKA
                     HPRSLNLSATLNQRNTVPEEELNPKTIASQNAQRKRKMEHDGSLFQAAGIGTLLQQPGD
                     CAPTMSLSWKRVKGFISSEQNGTEQKTIILIPSDLACRLLGQSMDESGLPQLTSYDCEV
                     AAPIQGSRNLLQGEELLRALDQVN"
     CDS             1728..1730
                     /label=P402A
     CDS             2253..2255
                     /label=P577A
     CDS             2961..2963
                     /label=N813A
     misc_feature    3038..3060
                     /label=MCS
                     /note="multiple cloning site"
     polyA_signal    3086..3310
                     /label=bGH poly(A) signal
                     /note="bovine growth hormone polyadenylation signal"
     misc_feature    3328..3352
                     /label=TUPV2 Barcode
     misc_feature    3376..3611
                     /label=cHS4
     misc_feature    3709..3950
                     /label=cHS4
     rep_origin      4079..4507
                     /direction=RIGHT
                     /label=f1 ori
                     /note="f1 bacteriophage origin of replication; arrow 
                     indicates direction of (+) strand synthesis"
     rep_origin      4577..4712
                     /label=SV40 ori
                     /note="SV40 origin of replication"
     polyA_signal    4846..4967
                     /label=SV40 poly(A) signal
                     /note="SV40 polyadenylation signal"
     rep_origin      complement(5418..6003)
                     /direction=LEFT
                     /label=ori
                     /note="high-copy-number ColE1/pMB1/pBR322/pUC origin of 
                     replication"
     CDS             complement(6174..7034)
                     /codon_start=1
                     /gene="bla"
                     /product="beta-lactamase"
                     /label=AmpR
                     /note="confers resistance to ampicillin, carbenicillin, and
                     related antibiotics"
                     /translation="MSIQHFRVALIPFFAAFCLPVFAHPETLVKVKDAEDQLGARVGYI
                     ELDLNSGKILESFRPEERFPMMSTFKVLLCGAVLSRIDAGQEQLGRRIHYSQNDLVEYS
                     PVTEKHLTDGMTVRELCSAAITMSDNTAANLLLTTIGGPKELTAFLHNMGDHVTRLDRW
                     EPELNEAIPNDERDTTMPVAMATTLRKLLTGELLTLASRQQLIDWMEADKVAGPLLRSA
                     LPAGWFIADKSGAGERGSRGIIAALGPDGKPSRIVVIYTTGSQATMDERNRQIAEIGAS
                     LIKHW"
     promoter        complement(7035..7139)
                     /gene="bla"
                     /label=AmpR promoter
ORIGIN
        1 gacggatcgg gagatcgaag acgggcaaaa ccgatgttga cggactaatc ctgacaagat
       61 caggcccttt catcttcact cgagtttact ccctatcagt gatagagaac gtatgaagag
      121 tttactccct atcagtgata gagaacgtat gcagacttta ctccctatca gtgatagaga
      181 acgtataagg agtttactcc ctatcagtga tagagaacgt atgaccagtt tactccctat
      241 cagtgataga gaacgtatct acagtttact ccctatcagt gatagagaac gtatatccag
      301 tttactccct atcagtgata gagaacgtat gtcgaggtag gcgtgtacgg tgggcgccta
      361 taaaagcaga gctcgtttag tgaaccgtca gatcgcctgg agcaattcca caacactttt
      421 gtcttatact tctctggcta actagagaac ccactgctta ctggcttatc gaaattaata
      481 cgactcacta tagggagtcc caagctggct agcagctcgg atccatggag ggcgccggcg
      541 gcgagaacga gaagaaaaag atgagttctg aacgtcgaaa agaaaagtct agagatgcag
      601 caagatctcg gcgaagcaaa gagtctgaag ttttttatga gcttgctcat cagttgccac
      661 ttccccacaa tgtgagctca catcttgata aagcttctgt tatgaggctc accatcagtt
      721 atttacgtgt gaggaaactt ctggatgccg gtggtctaga cagtgaagat gagatgaagg
      781 cacagatgga ctgtttttat ctgaaagccc tagatggctt tgtgatggtg ctaacagatg
      841 acggcgacat ggtttacatt tctgataacg tgaacaaata catggggtta actcagtttg
      901 aactaactgg acacagtgtg tttgatttta ctcatccatg tgaccatgag gaaatgagag
      961 aaatgcttac acacagaaat ggcccagtga gaaaagggaa agaactaaac acacagcgga
     1021 gcttttttct cagaatgaag tgcaccctaa caagccgggg gaggacgatg aacatcaagt
     1081 cagcaacgtg gaaggtgctt cactgcacgg gccatattca tgtctatgat accaacagta
     1141 accaacctca gtgtgggtac aagaaaccac ccatgacgtg cttggtgctg atttgtgaac
     1201 ccattcctca tccgtcaaat attgaaattc ctttagatag caagacattt ctcagtcgac
     1261 acagcctcga tatgaaattt tcttactgtg atgaaagaat tactgagttg atgggttatg
     1321 agccggaaga acttttgggc cgctcaattt atgaatatta tcatgctttg gattctgatc
     1381 atctgaccaa aactcaccat gatatgttta ctaaaggaca agtcaccaca ggacagtaca
     1441 ggatgcttgc caaaagaggt ggatatgtct gggttgaaac tcaagcaact gtcatatata
     1501 atacgaagaa ctcccagcca cagtgcattg tgtgtgtgaa ttatgttgta agtggtatta
     1561 ttcagcacga cttgattttc tcccttcaac aaacagaatc tgtgctcaaa ccagttgaat
     1621 cttcagatat gaagatgact cagctgttca ccaaagttga atcagaggat acaagctgcc
     1681 tttttgataa gcttaagaag gagcctgatg ctctcactct gctggctgcc gctgccggcg
     1741 acaccatcat ctctctggat tttggcagcg atgacacaga aactgaagat caacaacttg
     1801 aagatgttcc attatataat gatgtaatgt ttccctcttc taatgaaaaa ttaaatataa
     1861 acctggcaat gtctccttta ccttcatcgg aaactccaaa gccacttcga agtagtgctg
     1921 atcctgcact gaatcaagag gttgcattaa aattagaatc aagtccagag tcactgggac
     1981 tttcttttac catgccccag attcaagatc agccagcaag tccttctgat ggaagcacta
     2041 gacaaagttc acctgagaga cttcttcagg aaaacgtaaa cactcctaac ttttcccagc
     2101 ctaacagtcc cagtgaatat tgctttgatg tggatagcga tatggtcaat gtatttaagt
     2161 tggaactggt ggaaaaactg tttgctgaag atacagaggc aaagaatcca ttttcaactc
     2221 aggacactga tttagatttg gagatgctgg ctgcctatat cccaatggat gatgatttcc
     2281 agttacgttc ctttgatcag ttgtcaccat tagagagcaa ttctccaagc cctccaagta
     2341 tgagcacagt tactgggttc cagcagaccc agttacagaa acctaccatc actgccactg
     2401 ccaccacaac tgccaccact gatgaatcaa aaacagagac gaaggacaat aaagaagata
     2461 ttaaaatact gattgcatct ccatcttcta cccaagtacc tcaagaaacg accactgcta
     2521 aggcatcagc atacagtggc actcacagtc ggacagcctc accagacaga gcaggaaaga
     2581 gagtcataga acagacagac aaagctcatc caaggagcct taacctgtct gccactttga
     2641 atcaaagaaa tactgttcct gaggaagaat taaacccaaa gacaatagct tcgcagaatg
     2701 ctcagaggaa gcgaaaaatg gaacatgatg gctccctttt tcaagcagca ggaattggaa
     2761 cattattgca gcaaccaggt gactgtgcac ctactatgtc actttcctgg aaacgagtga
     2821 aaggattcat atctagtgaa cagaatggaa cggagcaaaa gactattatt ttaataccct
     2881 ccgatttagc atgcagactg ctggggcagt caatggatga gagtggatta ccacagctga
     2941 ccagttacga ttgtgaagtt gcagctccca tacaaggcag cagaaaccta ctgcagggtg
     3001 aagaattact cagagctttg gatcaagtta actgagcggc cgctcgagtc tagagggccc
     3061 gtttaaaccc gctgatcagc ctcgactgtg ccttctagtt gccagccatc tgttgtttgc
     3121 ccctcccccg tgccttcctt gaccctggaa ggtgccactc ccactgtcct ttcctaataa
     3181 aatgaggaaa ttgcatcgca ttgtctgagt aggtgtcatt ctattctggg gggtggggtg
     3241 gggcaggaca gcaaggggga ggattgggaa gtcaatagca ggcatgctgg ggatgcggtg
     3301 ggctctatgg cttctgaggc aggtcgaaga actatttcct ggctgttacg cgagcgcatc
     3361 gcgataagct ctagagggac agcccccccc caaagccccc agggatgtaa ttacgtccct
     3421 cccccgctag ggggcagcag cgagccgccc ggggctccgc tccggtccgg cgctcccccc
     3481 gcatccccga gccggcagcg tgcggggaca gcccgggcac ggggaaggtg gcacgggatc
     3541 gctttcctct gaacgcttct cgctgctctt tgagcctgca gacacctggg gggatacggg
     3601 gaaaaagctt taggctgaaa gagagattta gaatgacaga atcatagaac ggcctgcgta
     3661 cggatggggc tctagctcta gagcttgata tcgaattcct gcagccccgc tagagggaca
     3721 gccccccccc aaagccccca gggatgtaat tacgtccctc ccccgctagg gggcagcagc
     3781 gagccgcccg gggctccgct ccggtccggc gctccccccg catccccgag ccggcagcgt
     3841 gcggggacag cccgggcacg gggaaggtgg cacgggatcg ctttcctctg aacgcttctc
     3901 gctgctcttt gagcctgcag acacctgggg ggatacgggg aaaaagcttt aggctgaaag
     3961 agagatttag aatgacagaa tcatagaacg gcctgggcgc gcctggtggc gaacgatcaa
     4021 cagacgggag aggactaaag tcttcgctga cagcgaccgg actctagggg gtatccccnn
     4081 nnnnnnnnnn nnnnnnnnnn nnnnnnnnnn nnnnnnnnnn nnnnnnnnnn nnnnnnnnnn
     4141 nnnnnnnnnn nnnnnnnnnn nnnnnnnnnn nnnnnnnnnn nnnnnnnnnn nnnnnnnnnn
     4201 nncnnnnnnn nnnnnnnnnn nnnnnnnnnn nnnnnnnnnn nnnnnnnnnn nnnnnnnnnn
     4261 nnnnnnnnnn nnnnnnnnnn nnnnnnnnnn nnnnannnnn nnnnnnnnnn nnnnnnnnnn
     4321 nnnnnnnnnn nnnnnnnnnn nnnncctttg acgttggagt ccacgttctt taatagtgga
     4381 ctcttgttcc aaactggaac aacactcaac cctatctcgg tctattcttt tgatttataa
     4441 gggattttgc cgatttcggc ctattggtta aaaaatgagc tgatttaaca aaaatttaac
     4501 gcgaattaat tctgtggaat gtgtgtcagt taggctcaat tagtcagcaa ccatagtccc
     4561 gcccctaact ccgcccatcc cgcccctaac tccgcccagt tccgcccatt ctccgcccca
     4621 tggctgacta atttttttta tttatgcaga ggccgaggcc gcctctgcct ctgagctatt
     4681 ccagaagtag tgaggaggct tttttggagg cctaggcttt tgcaaaaagc tcccgggagc
     4741 ttgtatatcc attttcggag gttgggcttc ggaatcgttt tccgggacgc cggctggatg
     4801 atcctccagc gcggggatct catgctggag ttcttcgccc accccaactt gtttattgca
     4861 gcttataatg gttacaaata aagcaatagc atcacaaatt tcacaaataa agcatttttt
     4921 tcactgcatt ctagttgtgg tttgtccaaa ctcatcaatg tatcttatca tgtctgtata
     4981 ccgtcgacct ctagctagag cttggcgtaa tcatggtcat agctgtttcc tgtgtgaaat
     5041 tgttatccgc tcacaattcc acacaacata cgagccggaa gcataaagtg taaagcctgg
     5101 ggtgcctaat gagtgagcta actcacatta attgcgttgc gctcactgcc cgctttccag
     5161 tcgggaaacc tgtcgtgcca gctgcattaa tgaatcggcc aacgcgcggg gagaggcggt
     5221 ttgcgtattg ggcgctcttc cgcttcctcg ctcactgact cgctgcgctc ggtcgttcgg
     5281 ctgcggcgag cggtatcagc tcactcaaag gcggtaatac ggttatccac agaatcaggg
     5341 gataacgcag gaaagaacat gtgagcaaaa ggccagcaaa aggccaggaa ccgtaaaaag
     5401 gccgcgttgc tggcgttttt ccataggctc cgcccccctg acgagcatca caaaaatcga
     5461 cgctcaagtc agaggtggcg aaacccgaca ggactataaa gataccaggc gtttccccct
     5521 ggaagctccc tcgtgcgctc tcctgttccg accctgccgc ttaccggata cctgtccgcc
     5581 tttctccctt cgggaagcgt ggcgctttct catagctcac gctgtaggta tctcagttcg
     5641 gtgtaggtcg ttcgctccaa gctgggctgt gtgcacgaac cccccgttca gcccgaccgc
     5701 tgcgccttat ccggtaacta tcgtcttgag tccaacccgg taagacacga cttatcgcca
     5761 ctggcagcag ccactggtaa caggattagc agagcgaggt atgtaggcgg tgctacagag
     5821 ttcttgaagt ggtggcctaa ctacggctac actagaagaa cagtatttgg tatctgcgct
     5881 ctgctgaagc cagttacctt cggaaaaaga gttggtagct cttgatccgg caaacaaacc
     5941 accgctggta gcggtttttt tgtttgcaag cagcagatta cgcgcagaaa aaaaggatct
     6001 caagaagatc ctttgatctt ttctacgggg tctgacgctc agtggaacga aaactcacgt
     6061 taagggattt tggtcatgag attatcaaaa aggatcttca cctagatcct tttaaattaa
     6121 aaatgaagtt ttaaatcaat ctaaagtata tatgagtaaa cttggtctga cagttaccaa
     6181 tgcttaatca gtgaggcacc tatctcagcg atctgtctat ttcgttcatc catagttgcc
     6241 tgactccccg tcgtgtagat aactacgata cgggagggct taccatctgg ccccagtgct
     6301 gcaatgatac cgcgagatcc acgctcaccg gctccagatt tatcagcaat aaaccagcca
     6361 gccggaaggg ccgagcgcag aagtggtcct gcaactttat ccgcctccat ccagtctatt
     6421 aattgttgcc gggaagctag agtaagtagt tcgccagtta atagtttgcg caacgttgtt
     6481 gccattgcta caggcatcgt ggtgtcacgc tcgtcgtttg gtatggcttc attcagctcc
     6541 ggttcccaac gatcaaggcg agttacatga tcccccatgt tgtgcaaaaa agcggttagc
     6601 tccttcggtc ctccgatcgt tgtcagaagt aagttggccg cagtgttatc actcatggtt
     6661 atggcagcac tgcataattc tcttactgtc atgccatccg taagatgctt ttctgtgact
     6721 ggtgagtact caaccaagtc attctgagaa tagtgtatgc ggcgaccgag ttgctcttgc
     6781 ccggcgtcaa tacgggataa taccgcgcca catagcagaa ctttaaaagt gctcatcatt
     6841 ggaaaacgtt cttcggggcg aaaactctca aggatcttac cgctgttgag atccagttcg
     6901 atgtaaccca ctcgtgcacc caactgatct tcagcatctt ttactttcac cagcgtttct
     6961 gggtgagcaa aaacaggaag gcaaaatgcc gcaaaaaagg gaataagggc gacacggaaa
     7021 tgttgaatac tcatactctt cctttttcaa tattattgaa gcatttatca gggttattgt
     7081 ctcatgagcg gatacatatt tgaatgtatt tagaaaaata aacaaatagg ggttccgcgc
     7141 acatttcccc gaaaagtgcc acctgacgtc
//
