# Supplementary material for: Engineered Feedback Employing Natural Hypoxia-Responsive Factors Enhances Synthetic Hypoxia Biosensors
Source: bioRxiv preprint, doi:10.1101/2024.09.28.615614, version 1 (2024-09-30)
Supplement: Supplementary Data [file 615614_file03.zip › Supplementary Data/SupplementaryData1_PlasmidMaps/pPD214 HBS YB_TATA EYFP.gb]

LOCUS       Exported                4423 bp ds-DNA     circular SYN 25-SEP-2024
DEFINITION  synthetic circular DNA
ACCESSION   .
VERSION     .
KEYWORDS    .
SOURCE      synthetic DNA construct
  ORGANISM  synthetic DNA construct
REFERENCE   1  (bases 1 to 4423)
  AUTHORS   Leonard Lab
  TITLE     Direct Submission
  JOURNAL   Exported Thursday, Sep 26, 2024 from SnapGene 5.1.7
            https://www.snapgene.com
FEATURES             Location/Qualifiers
     source          1..4423
                     /organism="synthetic DNA construct"
                     /mol_type="other DNA"
     misc_feature    65..73
                     /label=EBS
                     /note="Egr-1 binding site; early growth response factor; 
                     from positions -603 to -595 of the murine Egr-1 promoter"
     misc_feature    80..106
                     /label=MRE
                     /note="MRE from the murine MT-I proximal promoter; metal 
                     transcirption factor-1; MTF-1 is a ZF that binds the metal 
                     response element (MRE) in response to heavy metals"
     misc_feature    113..130
                     /label=HRE
                     /note="HRE (hypoxia response element) derived from the 5' 
                     flanking region of murine PGK-1 (phosphoglycerate kinase 1)
                     gene"
     misc_feature    137..154
                     /label=HRE
                     /note="HRE (hypoxia response element) derived from the 5' 
                     flanking region of murine PGK-1 (phosphoglycerate kinase 1)
                     gene"
     misc_feature    159..178
                     /label=HRE
                     /note="HRE (hypoxia response element) derived from the 5' 
                     flanking region of murine PGK-1 (phosphoglycerate kinase 1)
                     gene"
     misc_feature    184..187
                     /label=RE-Insertion-Site(BsaI)
     promoter        190..228
                     /label=YB_TATA
     promoter        278..296
                     /label=T7 promoter
                     /note="promoter for bacteriophage T7 RNA polymerase"
     CDS             323..1042
                     /codon_start=1
                     /product="enhanced YFP"
                     /label=EYFP
                     /note="mammalian codon-optimized"
                     /translation="MVSKGEELFTGVVPILVELDGDVNGHKFSVSGEGEGDATYGKLTL
                     KFICTTGKLPVPWPTLVTTFGYGLQCFARYPDHMKQHDFFKSAMPEGYVQERTIFFKDD
                     GNYKTRAEVKFEGDTLVNRIELKGIDFKEDGNILGHKLEYNYNSHNVYIMADKQKNGIK
                     VNFKIRHNIEDGSVQLADHYQQNTPIGDGPVLLPDNHYLSYQSALSKDPNEKRDHMVLL
                     EFVTAAGITLGMDELYK"
     polyA_signal    1093..1317
                     /label=bGH poly(A) signal
                     /note="bovine growth hormone polyadenylation signal"
     rep_origin      1363..1791
                     /direction=RIGHT
                     /label=f1 ori
                     /note="f1 bacteriophage origin of replication; arrow 
                     indicates direction of (+) strand synthesis"
     rep_origin      1861..1996
                     /label=SV40 ori
                     /note="SV40 origin of replication"
     polyA_signal    2130..2251
                     /label=SV40 poly(A) signal
                     /note="SV40 polyadenylation signal"
     rep_origin      complement(2702..3287)
                     /direction=LEFT
                     /label=ori
                     /note="high-copy-number ColE1/pMB1/pBR322/pUC origin of 
                     replication"
     CDS             complement(3458..4318)
                     /codon_start=1
                     /gene="bla"
                     /product="beta-lactamase"
                     /label=AmpR
                     /note="confers resistance to ampicillin, carbenicillin, and
                     related antibiotics"
                     /translation="MSIQHFRVALIPFFAAFCLPVFAHPETLVKVKDAEDQLGARVGYI
                     ELDLNSGKILESFRPEERFPMMSTFKVLLCGAVLSRIDAGQEQLGRRIHYSQNDLVEYS
                     PVTEKHLTDGMTVRELCSAAITMSDNTAANLLLTTIGGPKELTAFLHNMGDHVTRLDRW
                     EPELNEAIPNDERDTTMPVAMATTLRKLLTGELLTLASRQQLIDWMEADKVAGPLLRSA
                     LPAGWFIADKSGAGERGSRGIIAALGPDGKPSRIVVIYTTGSQATMDERNRQIAEIGAS
                     LIKHW"
     promoter        complement(4319..4423)
                     /gene="bla"
                     /label=AmpR promoter
ORIGIN
        1 cacatttccc cgaaaagtgc cacctgacgt cgacggatcg ggagatctga attacgcgtc
       61 tagccgccct cgctctagca gggagctctg cactccgccc gaaaagtcta gcgtcgtgca
      121 ggacgtgaca tctagtgtcg tgcaggacgt gacatctagt gtcgtgcagg acgtgacatc
      181 taggatccct ctagagggta tataatgggg gccactagtc tactaccaga gctctctggc
      241 taactagaga acccactgct tactggctta tcgaaattaa tacgactcac tatagggagt
      301 ccccaagctg gctagcgcca ccatggtgag caagggcgag gagctgttca ccggggtggt
      361 gcccatcctg gtcgagctgg acggcgacgt aaacggccac aagttcagcg tgtccggcga
      421 gggcgagggc gatgccacct acggcaagct gaccctgaag ttcatctgca ccaccggcaa
      481 gctgcccgtg ccctggccca ccctcgtgac caccttcggc tacggcctgc agtgcttcgc
      541 ccgctacccc gaccacatga agcagcacga cttcttcaag tccgccatgc ccgaaggcta
      601 cgtccaggag cgcaccatct tcttcaagga cgacggcaac tacaagaccc gcgccgaggt
      661 gaagttcgag ggcgacaccc tggtgaaccg catcgagctg aagggcatcg acttcaagga
      721 ggacggcaac atcctggggc acaagctgga gtacaactac aacagccaca acgtctatat
      781 catggccgac aagcagaaga acggcatcaa ggtgaacttc aagatccgcc acaacatcga
      841 ggacggcagc gtgcagctcg ccgaccacta ccagcagaac acccccatcg gcgacggccc
      901 cgtgctgctg cccgacaacc actacctgag ctaccagtcc gccctgagca aagaccccaa
      961 cgagaagcgc gatcacatgg tcctgctgga gttcgtgacc gccgccggga tcactctcgg
     1021 catggacgag ctgtacaagt aggcggccgc tcgagtctag agggcccgtt taaacccgct
     1081 gatcagcctc gactgtgcct tctagttgcc agccatctgt tgtttgcccc tcccccgtgc
     1141 cttccttgac cctggaaggt gccactccca ctgtcctttc ctaataaaat gaggaaattg
     1201 catcgcattg tctgagtagg tgtcattcta ttctgggggg tggggtgggg caggacagca
     1261 agggggagga ttgggaagac aatagcaggc atgctgggga tgcggtgggc tctatggctt
     1321 ctgaggcgga aagaaccagc tggggctcta gggggtatcc ccnnnnnnnn nnnnnnnnnn
     1381 nnnnnnnnnn nnnnnnnnnn nnnnnnnnnn nnnnnnnnnn nnnnnnnnnn nnnnnnnnnn
     1441 nnnnnnnnnn nnnnnnnnnn nnnnnnnnnn nnnnnnnnnn nnnnnncnnn nnnnnnnnnn
     1501 nnnnnnnnnn nnnnnnnnnn nnnnnnnnnn nnnnnnnnnn nnnnnnnnnn nnnnnnnnnn
     1561 nnnnnnnnnn nnnnnnnnan nnnnnnnnnn nnnnnnnnnn nnnnnnnnnn nnnnnnnnnn
     1621 nnnnnnnncc tttgacgttg gagtccacgt tctttaatag tggactcttg ttccaaactg
     1681 gaacaacact caaccctatc tcggtctatt cttttgattt ataagggatt ttgccgattt
     1741 cggcctattg gttaaaaaat gagctgattt aacaaaaatt taacgcgaat taattctgtg
     1801 gaatgtgtgt cagttaggct caattagtca gcaaccatag tcccgcccct aactccgccc
     1861 atcccgcccc taactccgcc cagttccgcc cattctccgc cccatggctg actaattttt
     1921 tttatttatg cagaggccga ggccgcctct gcctctgagc tattccagaa gtagtgagga
     1981 ggcttttttg gaggcctagg cttttgcaaa aagctcccgg gagcttgtat atccattttc
     2041 ggaggttggg cttcggaatc gttttccggg acgccggctg gatgatcctc cagcgcgggg
     2101 atctcatgct ggagttcttc gcccacccca acttgtttat tgcagcttat aatggttaca
     2161 aataaagcaa tagcatcaca aatttcacaa ataaagcatt tttttcactg cattctagtt
     2221 gtggtttgtc caaactcatc aatgtatctt atcatgtctg tataccgtcg acctctagct
     2281 agagcttggc gtaatcatgg tcatagctgt ttcctgtgtg aaattgttat ccgctcacaa
     2341 ttccacacaa catacgagcc ggaagcataa agtgtaaagc ctggggtgcc taatgagtga
     2401 gctaactcac attaattgcg ttgcgctcac tgcccgcttt ccagtcggga aacctgtcgt
     2461 gccagctgca ttaatgaatc ggccaacgcg cggggagagg cggtttgcgt attgggcgct
     2521 cttccgcttc ctcgctcact gactcgctgc gctcggtcgt tcggctgcgg cgagcggtat
     2581 cagctcactc aaaggcggta atacggttat ccacagaatc aggggataac gcaggaaaga
     2641 acatgtgagc aaaaggccag caaaaggcca ggaaccgtaa aaaggccgcg ttgctggcgt
     2701 ttttccatag gctccgcccc cctgacgagc atcacaaaaa tcgacgctca agtcagaggt
     2761 ggcgaaaccc gacaggacta taaagatacc aggcgtttcc ccctggaagc tccctcgtgc
     2821 gctctcctgt tccgaccctg ccgcttaccg gatacctgtc cgcctttctc ccttcgggaa
     2881 gcgtggcgct ttctcatagc tcacgctgta ggtatctcag ttcggtgtag gtcgttcgct
     2941 ccaagctggg ctgtgtgcac gaaccccccg ttcagcccga ccgctgcgcc ttatccggta
     3001 actatcgtct tgagtccaac ccggtaagac acgacttatc gccactggca gcagccactg
     3061 gtaacaggat tagcagagcg aggtatgtag gcggtgctac agagttcttg aagtggtggc
     3121 ctaactacgg ctacactaga agaacagtat ttggtatctg cgctctgctg aagccagtta
     3181 ccttcggaaa aagagttggt agctcttgat ccggcaaaca aaccaccgct ggtagcggtt
     3241 tttttgtttg caagcagcag attacgcgca gaaaaaaagg atctcaagaa gatcctttga
     3301 tcttttctac ggggtctgac gctcagtgga acgaaaactc acgttaaggg attttggtca
     3361 tgagattatc aaaaaggatc ttcacctaga tccttttaaa ttaaaaatga agttttaaat
     3421 caatctaaag tatatatgag taaacttggt ctgacagtta ccaatgctta atcagtgagg
     3481 cacctatctc agcgatctgt ctatttcgtt catccatagt tgcctgactc cccgtcgtgt
     3541 agataactac gatacgggag ggcttaccat ctggccccag tgctgcaatg ataccgcgag
     3601 atccacgctc accggctcca gatttatcag caataaacca gccagccgga agggccgagc
     3661 gcagaagtgg tcctgcaact ttatccgcct ccatccagtc tattaattgt tgccgggaag
     3721 ctagagtaag tagttcgcca gttaatagtt tgcgcaacgt tgttgccatt gctacaggca
     3781 tcgtggtgtc acgctcgtcg tttggtatgg cttcattcag ctccggttcc caacgatcaa
     3841 ggcgagttac atgatccccc atgttgtgca aaaaagcggt tagctccttc ggtcctccga
     3901 tcgttgtcag aagtaagttg gccgcagtgt tatcactcat ggttatggca gcactgcata
     3961 attctcttac tgtcatgcca tccgtaagat gcttttctgt gactggtgag tactcaacca
     4021 agtcattctg agaatagtgt atgcggcgac cgagttgctc ttgcccggcg tcaatacggg
     4081 ataataccgc gccacatagc agaactttaa aagtgctcat cattggaaaa cgttcttcgg
     4141 ggcgaaaact ctcaaggatc ttaccgctgt tgagatccag ttcgatgtaa cccactcgtg
     4201 cacccaactg atcttcagca tcttttactt tcaccagcgt ttctgggtga gcaaaaacag
     4261 gaaggcaaaa tgccgcaaaa aagggaataa gggcgacacg gaaatgttga atactcatac
     4321 tcttcctttt tcaatattat tgaagcattt atcagggtta ttgtctcatg agcggataca
     4381 tatttgaatg tatttagaaa aataaacaaa taggggttcc gcg
//
