# Supplementary material for: Engineered Feedback Employing Natural Hypoxia-Responsive Factors Enhances Synthetic Hypoxia Biosensors
Source: bioRxiv preprint, doi:10.1101/2024.09.28.615614, version 1 (2024-09-30)
Supplement: Supplementary Data [file 615614_file03.zip › Supplementary Data/SupplementaryData1_PlasmidMaps/pPD1272 HBS(Ben) mHIF2a in TU2.gb]

LOCUS       Exported                7096 bp ds-DNA     circular SYN 26-SEP-2024
DEFINITION  synthetic circular DNA
ACCESSION   .
VERSION     .
KEYWORDS    .
SOURCE      synthetic DNA construct
  ORGANISM  synthetic DNA construct
REFERENCE   1  (bases 1 to 7096)
  AUTHORS   .
  TITLE     Direct Submission
  JOURNAL   Exported Thursday, Sep 26, 2024 from SnapGene 5.1.7
            https://www.snapgene.com
FEATURES             Location/Qualifiers
     source          1..7096
                     /organism="synthetic DNA construct"
                     /mol_type="other DNA"
     misc_feature    31..55
                     /label=TUPV2 Barcode
     misc_feature    79..87
                     /label=EBS
                     /note="Egr-1 binding site; early growth response factor; 
                     from positions -603 to -595 of the murine Egr-1 promoter"
     misc_feature    94..120
                     /label=MRE
                     /note="MRE from the murine MT-I proximal promoter; metal 
                     transcirption factor-1; MTF-1 is a ZF that binds the metal 
                     response element (MRE) in response to heavy metals"
     misc_feature    127..144
                     /label=HRE
                     /note="HRE (hypoxia response element) derived from the 5' 
                     flanking region of murine PGK-1 (phosphoglycerate kinase 1)
                     gene"
     misc_feature    151..168
                     /label=HRE
                     /note="HRE (hypoxia response element) derived from the 5' 
                     flanking region of murine PGK-1 (phosphoglycerate kinase 1)
                     gene"
     misc_feature    173..192
                     /label=HRE
                     /note="HRE (hypoxia response element) derived from the 5' 
                     flanking region of murine PGK-1 (phosphoglycerate kinase 1)
                     gene"
     promoter        204..242
                     /label=YB_TATA
     CDS             337..2961
                     /codon_start=1
                     /label=mHIF2a-WT Codon Opt
                     /translation="MTADKEKKRSSSELRKEKSRDAARCRRSKETEVFYELAHELPLPH
                     SVSSHLDKASIMRLAISFLRTHKLLSSVCSENESEAEADQQMDNLYLKALEGFIAVVTQ
                     DGDMIFLSENISKFMGLTQVELTGHSIFDFTHPCDHEEIRENLTLKNGSGFGKKSKDVS
                     TERDFFMRMKCTVTNRGRTVNLKSATWKVLHCTGQVRVYNNCPPHSSLCGSKEPLLSCL
                     IIMCEPIQHPSHMDIPLDSKTFLSRHSMDMKFTYCDDRILELIGYHPEELLGRSAYEFY
                     HALDSENMTKSHQNLCTKGQVVSGQYRMLAKHGGYVWLETQGTVIYNPRNLQPQCIMCV
                     NYVLSEIEKNDVVFSMDQTESLFKPHLMAMNSIFDSSDDVAVTEKSNYLFTKLKEEPEE
                     LAQLAPTPGDAIISLDFGSQNFDEPSAYGKAILPPGQPWVSGLRSHSAQSESGSLPAFT
                     VPQADTPGNTTPSASSSSSCSTPSSPEDYYSSLENPLKIEVIEKLFAMDTEPRDPGSTQ
                     TDFSELDLETLAPYIPMDGEDFQLSPICPEEPLMPESPQPTPQHCFSTMTSIFQPLTPG
                     ATHGPFFLDKYPQQLESRKTESEHWPMSSIFFDAGSKGSLSPCCGQASTPLSSMGGRSN
                     TQWPPDPPLHFGPTKWPVGDQSAESLGALPVGSSQLEPPSAPPHVSMFKMRSAKDFGAR
                     GPYMMSPAMIALSNKLKLKRQLEYEEQAFQDTSGGDPPGTSSSHLMWKRMKSLMGGTCP
                     LMPDKTISANMAPDEFTQKSMRGLGQPLRHLPPPQPPSTRSSGENAKTGFPPQCYASQF
                     QDYGPPGAQKVSGVASRLLGPSFEPYLLPELTRYDCEVNVPVPGSSTLLQGRDLLRALD
                     QAT"
     polyA_signal    3012..3236
                     /label=bGH poly(A) signal
                     /note="bovine growth hormone polyadenylation signal"
     misc_feature    3254..3278
                     /label=TUPV2 Barcode
     misc_feature    3302..3537
                     /label=cHS4
     misc_feature    3635..3876
                     /label=cHS4
     rep_origin      4005..4433
                     /direction=RIGHT
                     /label=f1 ori
                     /note="f1 bacteriophage origin of replication; arrow 
                     indicates direction of (+) strand synthesis"
     rep_origin      4503..4638
                     /label=SV40 ori
                     /note="SV40 origin of replication"
     polyA_signal    4772..4893
                     /label=SV40 poly(A) signal
                     /note="SV40 polyadenylation signal"
     rep_origin      complement(5344..5929)
                     /direction=LEFT
                     /label=ori
                     /note="high-copy-number ColE1/pMB1/pBR322/pUC origin of 
                     replication"
     CDS             complement(6100..6960)
                     /codon_start=1
                     /gene="bla"
                     /product="beta-lactamase"
                     /label=AmpR
                     /note="confers resistance to ampicillin, carbenicillin, and
                     related antibiotics"
                     /translation="MSIQHFRVALIPFFAAFCLPVFAHPETLVKVKDAEDQLGARVGYI
                     ELDLNSGKILESFRPEERFPMMSTFKVLLCGAVLSRIDAGQEQLGRRIHYSQNDLVEYS
                     PVTEKHLTDGMTVRELCSAAITMSDNTAANLLLTTIGGPKELTAFLHNMGDHVTRLDRW
                     EPELNEAIPNDERDTTMPVAMATTLRKLLTGELLTLASRQQLIDWMEADKVAGPLLRSA
                     LPAGWFIADKSGAGERGSRGIIAALGPDGKPSRIVVIYTTGSQATMDERNRQIAEIGAS
                     LIKHW"
     promoter        complement(6961..7065)
                     /gene="bla"
                     /label=AmpR promoter
ORIGIN
        1 gacggatcgg gagatcgaag acgggcaaaa ccgatgttga cggactaatc ctgacaagat
       61 ctgaattacg cgtctagccg ccctcgctct agcagggagc tctgcactcc gcccgaaaag
      121 tctagcgtcg tgcaggacgt gacatctagt gtcgtgcagg acgtgacatc tagtgtcgtg
      181 caggacgtga catctaggat ccctctagag ggtatataat gggggccact agtctactac
      241 cagagctctc tggctaacta gagaacccac tgcttactgg cttatcgaaa ttaatacgac
      301 tcactatagg gagtccccaa gctggctagc gccaccatga cagccgacaa agagaagaag
      361 agaagctcca gcgagctgcg gaaagagaag tctagggacg ccgccagatg cagaagatcc
      421 aaagaaaccg aggtgttcta cgagctggcc cacgaactgc ctctgcctca ctctgtgtct
      481 agccacctgg acaaggccag catcatgaga ctggctatca gcttcctgag aacccacaag
      541 ctgctgtcca gcgtgtgcag cgagaacgag tctgaggccg aagccgacca gcagatggac
      601 aacctgtacc tgaaggccct ggaaggcttt atcgccgtgg tcacacagga cggcgatatg
      661 atcttcctga gcgagaacat cagcaagttc atgggcctga cacaggtgga actgaccggc
      721 cacagcatct tcgacttcac acacccctgc gaccacgagg aaatcagaga gaacctgaca
      781 ctgaagaacg gctctggctt cggcaagaag tccaaggatg tgtctaccga gagggacttc
      841 ttcatgcgga tgaagtgtac cgtgaccaac agaggcagaa ccgtgaacct gaagtccgcc
      901 acatggaagg tgctgcactg taccggacaa gtgcgggtct acaacaactg ccctcctcac
      961 agcagcctgt gcggctctaa agagcctctg ctgagctgcc tgatcatcat gtgcgagccc
     1021 atccagcatc cttctcacat ggacatccct ctggactcca agaccttcct gtccagacac
     1081 agcatggaca tgaagttcac ctactgcgac gaccgcatcc tggaactgat cggatatcac
     1141 cccgaggaac tgctgggcag aagcgcctac gagttctacc acgctctgga ttccgagaac
     1201 atgaccaaga gccaccagaa cctgtgtacc aaaggccagg tggtgtccgg ccagtacaga
     1261 atgctggcta agcacggcgg ctacgtgtgg ctggaaacac agggcaccgt gatctacaac
     1321 cccagaaacc tccagcctca gtgcattatg tgcgtgaact acgtgctgtc cgagatcgag
     1381 aagaacgacg tggtgttcag catggatcag accgagagcc tgttcaagcc ccacctgatg
     1441 gccatgaact ctatcttcga cagcagcgac gacgtggccg tgaccgaaaa gagcaactac
     1501 ctgttcacca agctgaaaga ggaacctgag gaactggccc agctggctcc tacacctggc
     1561 gacgctatca tcagcctgga cttcggcagc cagaacttcg acgagccttc tgcctacggc
     1621 aaggccatcc ttccacctgg gcaaccttgg gtttcaggac tgagaagcca cagcgcccag
     1681 agcgagtctg gatctctgcc tgctttcacc gtgcctcagg ccgacacacc aggcaacaca
     1741 acacctagcg ccagcagcag ctccagctgt tctacaccta gcagccccga ggactactac
     1801 agctccctgg aaaaccctct gaagatcgaa gtcatcgaga agctgttcgc tatggacacc
     1861 gagcctagag atcctggcag cacccagaca gacttctccg agctggacct ggaaaccctg
     1921 gctccttaca tcccaatgga cggcgaggac ttccagctga gccctatctg tccagaggaa
     1981 cccctgatgc ctgagagccc tcagcctaca cctcagcact gcttcagcac catgacctcc
     2041 atcttccagc ctctgacacc cggcgctaca cacggcccat tctttctgga caagtaccct
     2101 cagcagctgg aaagcagaaa gaccgagtcc gagcactggc ctatgtctag catcttcttc
     2161 gacgccggca gcaagggcag cctgtctcct tgttgtggcc aggcctctac acccctgtcc
     2221 tctatgggcg gcagatccaa cacacagtgg cctccagatc ctcctctgca cttcggccct
     2281 acaaaatggc ctgtgggcga tcagtctgcc gaaagccttg gagcactgcc tgtgggatct
     2341 tcccagctgg aacctccttc tgctcctcca cacgtgtcca tgttcaagat gagaagcgcc
     2401 aaggactttg gcgctagagg cccctacatg atgagccctg ctatgatcgc cctgagcaac
     2461 aagctgaagc tgaagagaca gctggaatac gaggaacagg ctttccagga caccagcggc
     2521 ggagatccac ctggcacatc tagctctcac ctgatgtgga agaggatgaa gtccctgatg
     2581 ggcggaacat gccctctgat gcccgacaag acaatcagcg ccaacatggc ccctgacgag
     2641 ttcacccaga aatccatgag aggactgggc cagccactga gacatctgcc tccacctcaa
     2701 cctccaagca ccagaagctc tggcgagaac gccaagacag gcttcccacc tcagtgttac
     2761 gccagtcagt ttcaggatta cggccctcct ggcgctcaga aagtgtctgg cgttgcaagc
     2821 agactgctgg gacctagctt cgagccttac ctgctgcctg agctgaccag atacgactgc
     2881 gaagtgaacg tgccagtgcc tggcagctct acacttctgc aaggcaggga tctgctgcgc
     2941 gcactggatc aggctacatg agcggccgct cgagtctaga gggcccgttt aaacccgctg
     3001 atcagcctcg actgtgcctt ctagttgcca gccatctgtt gtttgcccct cccccgtgcc
     3061 ttccttgacc ctggaaggtg ccactcccac tgtcctttcc taataaaatg aggaaattgc
     3121 atcgcattgt ctgagtaggt gtcattctat tctggggggt ggggtggggc aggacagcaa
     3181 gggggaggat tgggaagtca atagcaggca tgctggggat gcggtgggct ctatggcttc
     3241 tgaggcaggt cgaagaacta tttcctggct gttacgcgag cgcatcgcga taagctctag
     3301 agggacagcc cccccccaaa gcccccaggg atgtaattac gtccctcccc cgctaggggg
     3361 cagcagcgag ccgcccgggg ctccgctccg gtccggcgct ccccccgcat ccccgagccg
     3421 gcagcgtgcg gggacagccc gggcacgggg aaggtggcac gggatcgctt tcctctgaac
     3481 gcttctcgct gctctttgag cctgcagaca cctgggggga tacggggaaa aagctttagg
     3541 ctgaaagaga gatttagaat gacagaatca tagaacggcc tgcgtacgga tggggctcta
     3601 gctctagagc ttgatatcga attcctgcag ccccgctaga gggacagccc ccccccaaag
     3661 cccccaggga tgtaattacg tccctccccc gctagggggc agcagcgagc cgcccggggc
     3721 tccgctccgg tccggcgctc cccccgcatc cccgagccgg cagcgtgcgg ggacagcccg
     3781 ggcacgggga aggtggcacg ggatcgcttt cctctgaacg cttctcgctg ctctttgagc
     3841 ctgcagacac ctggggggat acggggaaaa agctttaggc tgaaagagag atttagaatg
     3901 acagaatcat agaacggcct gggcgcgcct ggtggcgaac gatcaacaga cgggagagga
     3961 ctaaagtctt cgctgacagc gaccggactc tagggggtat ccccnnnnnn nnnnnnnnnn
     4021 nnnnnnnnnn nnnnnnnnnn nnnnnnnnnn nnnnnnnnnn nnnnnnnnnn nnnnnnnnnn
     4081 nnnnnnnnnn nnnnnnnnnn nnnnnnnnnn nnnnnnnnnn nnnnnnnncn nnnnnnnnnn
     4141 nnnnnnnnnn nnnnnnnnnn nnnnnnnnnn nnnnnnnnnn nnnnnnnnnn nnnnnnnnnn
     4201 nnnnnnnnnn nnnnnnnnnn annnnnnnnn nnnnnnnnnn nnnnnnnnnn nnnnnnnnnn
     4261 nnnnnnnnnn cctttgacgt tggagtccac gttctttaat agtggactct tgttccaaac
     4321 tggaacaaca ctcaacccta tctcggtcta ttcttttgat ttataaggga ttttgccgat
     4381 ttcggcctat tggttaaaaa atgagctgat ttaacaaaaa tttaacgcga attaattctg
     4441 tggaatgtgt gtcagttagg ctcaattagt cagcaaccat agtcccgccc ctaactccgc
     4501 ccatcccgcc cctaactccg cccagttccg cccattctcc gccccatggc tgactaattt
     4561 tttttattta tgcagaggcc gaggccgcct ctgcctctga gctattccag aagtagtgag
     4621 gaggcttttt tggaggccta ggcttttgca aaaagctccc gggagcttgt atatccattt
     4681 tcggaggttg ggcttcggaa tcgttttccg ggacgccggc tggatgatcc tccagcgcgg
     4741 ggatctcatg ctggagttct tcgcccaccc caacttgttt attgcagctt ataatggtta
     4801 caaataaagc aatagcatca caaatttcac aaataaagca tttttttcac tgcattctag
     4861 ttgtggtttg tccaaactca tcaatgtatc ttatcatgtc tgtataccgt cgacctctag
     4921 ctagagcttg gcgtaatcat ggtcatagct gtttcctgtg tgaaattgtt atccgctcac
     4981 aattccacac aacatacgag ccggaagcat aaagtgtaaa gcctggggtg cctaatgagt
     5041 gagctaactc acattaattg cgttgcgctc actgcccgct ttccagtcgg gaaacctgtc
     5101 gtgccagctg cattaatgaa tcggccaacg cgcggggaga ggcggtttgc gtattgggcg
     5161 ctcttccgct tcctcgctca ctgactcgct gcgctcggtc gttcggctgc ggcgagcggt
     5221 atcagctcac tcaaaggcgg taatacggtt atccacagaa tcaggggata acgcaggaaa
     5281 gaacatgtga gcaaaaggcc agcaaaaggc caggaaccgt aaaaaggccg cgttgctggc
     5341 gtttttccat aggctccgcc cccctgacga gcatcacaaa aatcgacgct caagtcagag
     5401 gtggcgaaac ccgacaggac tataaagata ccaggcgttt ccccctggaa gctccctcgt
     5461 gcgctctcct gttccgaccc tgccgcttac cggatacctg tccgcctttc tcccttcggg
     5521 aagcgtggcg ctttctcata gctcacgctg taggtatctc agttcggtgt aggtcgttcg
     5581 ctccaagctg ggctgtgtgc acgaaccccc cgttcagccc gaccgctgcg ccttatccgg
     5641 taactatcgt cttgagtcca acccggtaag acacgactta tcgccactgg cagcagccac
     5701 tggtaacagg attagcagag cgaggtatgt aggcggtgct acagagttct tgaagtggtg
     5761 gcctaactac ggctacacta gaagaacagt atttggtatc tgcgctctgc tgaagccagt
     5821 taccttcgga aaaagagttg gtagctcttg atccggcaaa caaaccaccg ctggtagcgg
     5881 tttttttgtt tgcaagcagc agattacgcg cagaaaaaaa ggatctcaag aagatccttt
     5941 gatcttttct acggggtctg acgctcagtg gaacgaaaac tcacgttaag ggattttggt
     6001 catgagatta tcaaaaagga tcttcaccta gatcctttta aattaaaaat gaagttttaa
     6061 atcaatctaa agtatatatg agtaaacttg gtctgacagt taccaatgct taatcagtga
     6121 ggcacctatc tcagcgatct gtctatttcg ttcatccata gttgcctgac tccccgtcgt
     6181 gtagataact acgatacggg agggcttacc atctggcccc agtgctgcaa tgataccgcg
     6241 agatccacgc tcaccggctc cagatttatc agcaataaac cagccagccg gaagggccga
     6301 gcgcagaagt ggtcctgcaa ctttatccgc ctccatccag tctattaatt gttgccggga
     6361 agctagagta agtagttcgc cagttaatag tttgcgcaac gttgttgcca ttgctacagg
     6421 catcgtggtg tcacgctcgt cgtttggtat ggcttcattc agctccggtt cccaacgatc
     6481 aaggcgagtt acatgatccc ccatgttgtg caaaaaagcg gttagctcct tcggtcctcc
     6541 gatcgttgtc agaagtaagt tggccgcagt gttatcactc atggttatgg cagcactgca
     6601 taattctctt actgtcatgc catccgtaag atgcttttct gtgactggtg agtactcaac
     6661 caagtcattc tgagaatagt gtatgcggcg accgagttgc tcttgcccgg cgtcaatacg
     6721 ggataatacc gcgccacata gcagaacttt aaaagtgctc atcattggaa aacgttcttc
     6781 ggggcgaaaa ctctcaagga tcttaccgct gttgagatcc agttcgatgt aacccactcg
     6841 tgcacccaac tgatcttcag catcttttac tttcaccagc gtttctgggt gagcaaaaac
     6901 aggaaggcaa aatgccgcaa aaaagggaat aagggcgaca cggaaatgtt gaatactcat
     6961 actcttcctt tttcaatatt attgaagcat ttatcagggt tattgtctca tgagcggata
     7021 catatttgaa tgtatttaga aaaataaaca aataggggtt ccgcgcacat ttccccgaaa
     7081 agtgccacct gacgtc
//
