# Supplementary material for: Engineered Feedback Employing Natural Hypoxia-Responsive Factors Enhances Synthetic Hypoxia Biosensors
Source: bioRxiv preprint, doi:10.1101/2024.09.28.615614, version 1 (2024-09-30)
Supplement: Supplementary Data [file 615614_file03.zip › Supplementary Data/SupplementaryData1_PlasmidMaps/pPD1031 EF1a miRFP670 2A Blast.gb]

LOCUS       Exported                7222 bp ds-DNA     circular SYN 25-SEP-2024
DEFINITION  synthetic circular DNA
ACCESSION   .
VERSION     .
KEYWORDS    .
SOURCE      synthetic DNA construct
  ORGANISM  synthetic DNA construct
REFERENCE   1  (bases 1 to 7222)
  AUTHORS   LeonardLab
  TITLE     Direct Submission
  JOURNAL   Exported Thursday, Sep 26, 2024 from SnapGene 5.1.7
            https://www.snapgene.com
FEATURES             Location/Qualifiers
     source          1..7222
                     /organism="synthetic DNA construct"
                     /mol_type="other DNA"
     misc_feature    31..55
                     /label=TUPV2 Barcode
     promoter        350..1532
                     /label=EF-1-alpha promoter
                     /note="strong constitutive promoter for human elongation 
                     factor EF-1-alpha"
     intron          581..1523
                     /label=EF-1-alpha intron A
                     /note="intron upstream of the start codon of human 
                     EF-1-alpha"
     regulatory      1633..1642
                     /regulatory_class="other"
                     /label=Kozak sequence
                     /note="vertebrate consensus sequence for strong initiation 
                     of translation (Kozak, 1987)"
     CDS             1639..2583
                     /codon_start=1
                     /product="bright monomeric near-infrared fluorescent 
                     protein engineered from a bacterial phytochrome, with an 
                     emission maximum of 670 nm (Shcherbakova et al., 2016)"
                     /label=miRFP670
                     /label=ORF frame 1
                     /translation="MVAGHASGSPAFGTASHSNCEHEEIHLAGSIQPHGALLVVSEHDH
                     RVIQASANAAEFLNLGSVLGVPLAEIDGDLLIKILPHLDPTAEGMPVAVRCRIGNPSTE
                     YCGLMHRPPEGGLIIELERAGPSIDLSGTLAPALERIRTAGSLRALCDDTVLLFQQCTG
                     YDRVMVYRFDEQGHGLVFSECHVPGLESYFGNRYPSSTVPQMARQLYVRQRVRVLVDVT
                     YQPVPLEPRLSPLTGRDLDMSGCFLRSMSPCHLQFLKDMGVRATLAVSLVVGGKLWGLV
                     VCHHYLPRFIRFELRAICKRLAERIATRITALES"
     CDS             2599..2604
                     /codon_start=1
                     /label=Tag1
                     /translation="GS"
     CDS             2611..2619
                     /codon_start=1
                     /label=GSG
                     /translation="GSG"
     CDS             2620..2676
                     /codon_start=1
                     /product="2A peptide from porcine teschovirus-1 
                     polyprotein"
                     /label=P2A
                     /note="Eukaryotic ribosomes fail to insert a peptide bond 
                     between the Gly and Pro residues, yielding separate 
                     polypeptides."
                     /translation="ATNFSLLKQAGDVEENPGP"
     CDS             2689..3087
                     /codon_start=1
                     /gene="Aspergillus terreus BSD"
                     /product="blasticidin S deaminase"
                     /label=Blast
                     /note="confers resistance to blasticidin"
                     /translation="MAKPLSQEESTLIERATATINSIPISEDYSVASAALSSDGRIFTG
                     VNVYHFTGGPCAELVVLGTAAAAAAGNLTCIVAIGNENRGILSPCGRCRQVLLDLHPGI
                     KAIVKDSDGQPTAVGIRELLPSGYVWEG"
     polyA_signal    3138..3362
                     /label=bGH poly(A) signal
                     /note="bovine growth hormone polyadenylation signal"
     misc_feature    3380..3404
                     /label=TUPV2 Barcode
     misc_feature    3428..3663
                     /label=cHS4
     misc_feature    3761..4002
                     /label=cHS4
     rep_origin      4131..4559
                     /direction=RIGHT
                     /label=f1 ori
                     /note="f1 bacteriophage origin of replication; arrow 
                     indicates direction of (+) strand synthesis"
     rep_origin      4629..4764
                     /label=SV40 ori
                     /note="SV40 origin of replication"
     polyA_signal    4898..5019
                     /label=SV40 poly(A) signal
                     /note="SV40 polyadenylation signal"
     rep_origin      complement(5470..6055)
                     /direction=LEFT
                     /label=ori
                     /note="high-copy-number ColE1/pMB1/pBR322/pUC origin of 
                     replication"
     CDS             complement(6226..7086)
                     /codon_start=1
                     /gene="bla"
                     /product="beta-lactamase"
                     /label=AmpR
                     /note="confers resistance to ampicillin, carbenicillin, and
                     related antibiotics"
                     /translation="MSIQHFRVALIPFFAAFCLPVFAHPETLVKVKDAEDQLGARVGYI
                     ELDLNSGKILESFRPEERFPMMSTFKVLLCGAVLSRIDAGQEQLGRRIHYSQNDLVEYS
                     PVTEKHLTDGMTVRELCSAAITMSDNTAANLLLTTIGGPKELTAFLHNMGDHVTRLDRW
                     EPELNEAIPNDERDTTMPVAMATTLRKLLTGELLTLASRQQLIDWMEADKVAGPLLRSA
                     LPAGWFIADKSGAGERGSRGIIAALGPDGKPSRIVVIYTTGSQATMDERNRQIAEIGAS
                     LIKHW"
     promoter        complement(7087..7191)
                     /gene="bla"
                     /label=AmpR promoter
ORIGIN
        1 gacggatcgg gagatcgaag acgggcaaaa ccgatgttga cggactaatc ctgacaagat
       61 ctggggaggt cgctgagtag tgcgcgagca aaatttaagc tacaacaagg caaggcttga
      121 ccgacaattg catgaagaat ctgcttaggg ttaggcgttt tgcgctgctt cgcgatgtac
      181 gggccagata tacgcgtgag taattcatac aaaaggactc gcccctgcct tggggaatcc
      241 cagggaccgt cgttaaactc ccactaacgt agaacccaga gatcgctgcg ttcccgcccc
      301 ctcacccgcc cgctctcgtc atcactgagg tggagaagag catgcgtgag gctccggtgc
      361 ccgtcagtgg gcagagcgca catcgcccac agtccccgag aagttggggg gaggggtcgg
      421 caattgaacc ggtgcctaga gaaggtggcg cggggtaaac tgggaaagtg atgtcgtgta
      481 ctggctccgc ctttttcccg agggtggggg agaaccgtat ataagtgcag tagtcgccgt
      541 gaacgttctt tttcgcaacg ggtttgccgc cagaacacag gtaagtgccg tgtgtggttc
      601 ccgcgggcct ggcctcttta cgggttatgg cccttgcgtg ccttgaatta cttccacgcc
      661 cctggctgca gtacgtgatt cttgatcccg agcttcgggt tggaagtggg tgggagagtt
      721 cgaggccttg cgcttaagga gccccttcgc ctcgtgcttg agttgaggcc tggcttgggc
      781 gctggggccg ccgcgtgcga atctggtggc accttcgcgc ctgtctcgct gctttcgata
      841 agtctctagc catttaaaat ttttgatgac ctgctgcgac gctttttttc tggcaagata
      901 gtcttgtaaa tgcgggccaa gatctgcaca ctggtatttc ggtttttggg gccgcgggcg
      961 gcgacggggc ccgtgcgtcc cagcgcacat gttcggcgag gcggggcctg cgagcgcggc
     1021 caccgagaat cggacggggg tagtctcaag ctggccggcc tgctctggtg cctggcctcg
     1081 cgccgccgtg tatcgccccg ccctgggcgg caaggctggc ccggtcggca ccagttgcgt
     1141 gagcggaaag atggccgctt cccggccctg ctgcagggag ctcaaaatgg aggacgcggc
     1201 gctcgggaga gcgggcgggt gagtcaccca cacaaaggaa aagggccttt ccgtcctcag
     1261 ccgtcgcttc atgtgactcc acggagtacc gggcgccgtc caggcacctc gattagttct
     1321 cgagcttttg gagtacgtcg tctttaggtt ggggggaggg gttttatgcg atggagtttc
     1381 cccacactga gtgggtggag actgaagtta ggccagcttg gcacttgatg taattctcct
     1441 tggaatttgc cctttttgag tttggatctt ggttcattct caagcctcag acagtggttc
     1501 aaagtttttt tcttccattt caggtgtcgt gagagctcgt ttagtgaacc gtcagatcgc
     1561 ctggagacgc catccacgct gttttgacct ccatagaaga gaacgggacc gatccaaatt
     1621 ctcgaggcta gcgccaccat ggttgccggc cacgcttctg gatctccagc ctttggaaca
     1681 gccagccaca gcaactgcga gcacgaggaa attcacctgg ccggctctat tcagcctcat
     1741 ggcgctctgc tggtggtgtc cgaacacgac cacagagtga ttcaggcctc tgccaatgcc
     1801 gccgagttcc tgaatctggg ctctgtgctg ggagtgcctc tggccgaaat tgacggcgac
     1861 ctgctgatca agatcctgcc tcatctggac cctaccgccg agggaatgcc tgtggccgtc
     1921 agatgcagaa tcggcaaccc cagcaccgag tattgcggcc tgatgcacag acctccagaa
     1981 ggcggactga tcatcgagct ggaaagagct ggccccagca tcgacctgtc tggaacactt
     2041 gctcccgctc tggaacggat cagaacagcc ggatctctga gagccctgtg cgacgatacc
     2101 gtgctgctgt tccagcagtg taccggctac gatagagtga tggtgtatcg cttcgacgag
     2161 caaggccacg gcctggtgtt tagcgaatgt cacgtgcccg gcctggaaag ctacttcggc
     2221 aacagatacc ccagcagcac cgtgcctcag atggccagac agctgtatgt gcggcagcgc
     2281 gttagagtgc tggtggacgt gacataccag cctgtgccac tggaacccag actgagccct
     2341 ctgacaggcc gcgatctgga tatgagcggc tgtttcctgc ggagcatgag cccatgccac
     2401 ctccagtttc tgaaggacat gggcgtcaga gccacactgg ccgtgtctct tgttgttggc
     2461 ggaaagctgt ggggcctcgt cgtgtgtcac cactacctgc ctcggttcat cagattcgag
     2521 ctgcgggcca tctgcaagag actggccgag agaatcgcca ccagaatcac agccctggaa
     2581 tccctgtaca aggaattcgg tagcaagctt ggtagtggag caactaactt ttccctgctc
     2641 aaacaagccg gggatgtaga ggagaacccc ggccccgccc cccttaagat ggccaagcct
     2701 ttgtctcaag aagaatccac cctcattgaa agagcaacgg ctacaatcaa cagcatcccc
     2761 atctctgagg actacagcgt cgccagcgca gctctctcta gcgacggccg catcttcact
     2821 ggtgtcaatg tatatcattt tactggggga ccttgtgcag aactcgtggt gctgggcact
     2881 gctgctgctg cggcagctgg caacctgact tgtatcgtcg cgatcggaaa tgagaacagg
     2941 ggcatcttga gcccctgcgg acggtgccga caggtgcttc tcgatctgca tcctgggatc
     3001 aaagccatag tgaaggacag tgatggacag ccgacggcag ttgggattcg tgaattgctg
     3061 ccctctggtt atgtgtggga gggctaagcg gccgctcgag tctagagggc ccgtttaaac
     3121 ccgctgatca gcctcgactg tgccttctag ttgccagcca tctgttgttt gcccctcccc
     3181 cgtgccttcc ttgaccctgg aaggtgccac tcccactgtc ctttcctaat aaaatgagga
     3241 aattgcatcg cattgtctga gtaggtgtca ttctattctg gggggtgggg tggggcagga
     3301 cagcaagggg gaggattggg aagtcaatag caggcatgct ggggatgcgg tgggctctat
     3361 ggcttctgag gcaggtcgaa gaactatttc ctggctgtta cgcgagcgca tcgcgataag
     3421 ctctagaggg acagcccccc cccaaagccc ccagggatgt aattacgtcc ctcccccgct
     3481 agggggcagc agcgagccgc ccggggctcc gctccggtcc ggcgctcccc ccgcatcccc
     3541 gagccggcag cgtgcgggga cagcccgggc acggggaagg tggcacggga tcgctttcct
     3601 ctgaacgctt ctcgctgctc tttgagcctg cagacacctg gggggatacg gggaaaaagc
     3661 tttaggctga aagagagatt tagaatgaca gaatcataga acggcctgcg tacggatggg
     3721 gctctagctc tagagcttga tatcgaattc ctgcagcccc gctagaggga cagccccccc
     3781 ccaaagcccc cagggatgta attacgtccc tcccccgcta gggggcagca gcgagccgcc
     3841 cggggctccg ctccggtccg gcgctccccc cgcatccccg agccggcagc gtgcggggac
     3901 agcccgggca cggggaaggt ggcacgggat cgctttcctc tgaacgcttc tcgctgctct
     3961 ttgagcctgc agacacctgg ggggatacgg ggaaaaagct ttaggctgaa agagagattt
     4021 agaatgacag aatcatagaa cggcctgggc gcgcctggtg gcgaacgatc aacagacggg
     4081 agaggactaa agtcttcgct gacagcgacc ggactctagg gggtatcccc nnnnnnnnnn
     4141 nnnnnnnnnn nnnnnnnnnn nnnnnnnnnn nnnnnnnnnn nnnnnnnnnn nnnnnnnnnn
     4201 nnnnnnnnnn nnnnnnnnnn nnnnnnnnnn nnnnnnnnnn nnnnnnnnnn nnnncnnnnn
     4261 nnnnnnnnnn nnnnnnnnnn nnnnnnnnnn nnnnnnnnnn nnnnnnnnnn nnnnnnnnnn
     4321 nnnnnnnnnn nnnnnnnnnn nnnnnnannn nnnnnnnnnn nnnnnnnnnn nnnnnnnnnn
     4381 nnnnnnnnnn nnnnnncctt tgacgttgga gtccacgttc tttaatagtg gactcttgtt
     4441 ccaaactgga acaacactca accctatctc ggtctattct tttgatttat aagggatttt
     4501 gccgatttcg gcctattggt taaaaaatga gctgatttaa caaaaattta acgcgaatta
     4561 attctgtgga atgtgtgtca gttaggctca attagtcagc aaccatagtc ccgcccctaa
     4621 ctccgcccat cccgccccta actccgccca gttccgccca ttctccgccc catggctgac
     4681 taattttttt tatttatgca gaggccgagg ccgcctctgc ctctgagcta ttccagaagt
     4741 agtgaggagg cttttttgga ggcctaggct tttgcaaaaa gctcccggga gcttgtatat
     4801 ccattttcgg aggttgggct tcggaatcgt tttccgggac gccggctgga tgatcctcca
     4861 gcgcggggat ctcatgctgg agttcttcgc ccaccccaac ttgtttattg cagcttataa
     4921 tggttacaaa taaagcaata gcatcacaaa tttcacaaat aaagcatttt tttcactgca
     4981 ttctagttgt ggtttgtcca aactcatcaa tgtatcttat catgtctgta taccgtcgac
     5041 ctctagctag agcttggcgt aatcatggtc atagctgttt cctgtgtgaa attgttatcc
     5101 gctcacaatt ccacacaaca tacgagccgg aagcataaag tgtaaagcct ggggtgccta
     5161 atgagtgagc taactcacat taattgcgtt gcgctcactg cccgctttcc agtcgggaaa
     5221 cctgtcgtgc cagctgcatt aatgaatcgg ccaacgcgcg gggagaggcg gtttgcgtat
     5281 tgggcgctct tccgcttcct cgctcactga ctcgctgcgc tcggtcgttc ggctgcggcg
     5341 agcggtatca gctcactcaa aggcggtaat acggttatcc acagaatcag gggataacgc
     5401 aggaaagaac atgtgagcaa aaggccagca aaaggccagg aaccgtaaaa aggccgcgtt
     5461 gctggcgttt ttccataggc tccgcccccc tgacgagcat cacaaaaatc gacgctcaag
     5521 tcagaggtgg cgaaacccga caggactata aagataccag gcgtttcccc ctggaagctc
     5581 cctcgtgcgc tctcctgttc cgaccctgcc gcttaccgga tacctgtccg cctttctccc
     5641 ttcgggaagc gtggcgcttt ctcatagctc acgctgtagg tatctcagtt cggtgtaggt
     5701 cgttcgctcc aagctgggct gtgtgcacga accccccgtt cagcccgacc gctgcgcctt
     5761 atccggtaac tatcgtcttg agtccaaccc ggtaagacac gacttatcgc cactggcagc
     5821 agccactggt aacaggatta gcagagcgag gtatgtaggc ggtgctacag agttcttgaa
     5881 gtggtggcct aactacggct acactagaag aacagtattt ggtatctgcg ctctgctgaa
     5941 gccagttacc ttcggaaaaa gagttggtag ctcttgatcc ggcaaacaaa ccaccgctgg
     6001 tagcggtttt tttgtttgca agcagcagat tacgcgcaga aaaaaaggat ctcaagaaga
     6061 tcctttgatc ttttctacgg ggtctgacgc tcagtggaac gaaaactcac gttaagggat
     6121 tttggtcatg agattatcaa aaaggatctt cacctagatc cttttaaatt aaaaatgaag
     6181 ttttaaatca atctaaagta tatatgagta aacttggtct gacagttacc aatgcttaat
     6241 cagtgaggca cctatctcag cgatctgtct atttcgttca tccatagttg cctgactccc
     6301 cgtcgtgtag ataactacga tacgggaggg cttaccatct ggccccagtg ctgcaatgat
     6361 accgcgagat ccacgctcac cggctccaga tttatcagca ataaaccagc cagccggaag
     6421 ggccgagcgc agaagtggtc ctgcaacttt atccgcctcc atccagtcta ttaattgttg
     6481 ccgggaagct agagtaagta gttcgccagt taatagtttg cgcaacgttg ttgccattgc
     6541 tacaggcatc gtggtgtcac gctcgtcgtt tggtatggct tcattcagct ccggttccca
     6601 acgatcaagg cgagttacat gatcccccat gttgtgcaaa aaagcggtta gctccttcgg
     6661 tcctccgatc gttgtcagaa gtaagttggc cgcagtgtta tcactcatgg ttatggcagc
     6721 actgcataat tctcttactg tcatgccatc cgtaagatgc ttttctgtga ctggtgagta
     6781 ctcaaccaag tcattctgag aatagtgtat gcggcgaccg agttgctctt gcccggcgtc
     6841 aatacgggat aataccgcgc cacatagcag aactttaaaa gtgctcatca ttggaaaacg
     6901 ttcttcgggg cgaaaactct caaggatctt accgctgttg agatccagtt cgatgtaacc
     6961 cactcgtgca cccaactgat cttcagcatc ttttactttc accagcgttt ctgggtgagc
     7021 aaaaacagga aggcaaaatg ccgcaaaaaa gggaataagg gcgacacgga aatgttgaat
     7081 actcatactc ttcctttttc aatattattg aagcatttat cagggttatt gtctcatgag
     7141 cggatacata tttgaatgta tttagaaaaa taaacaaata ggggttccgc gcacatttcc
     7201 ccgaaaagtg ccacctgacg tc
//
