# Supplementary material for: Engineered Feedback Employing Natural Hypoxia-Responsive Factors Enhances Synthetic Hypoxia Biosensors
Source: bioRxiv preprint, doi:10.1101/2024.09.28.615614, version 1 (2024-09-30)
Supplement: Supplementary Data [file 615614_file03.zip › Supplementary Data/SupplementaryData1_PlasmidMaps/pPD1043 TRE3GV mTagBFP2.gb]

LOCUS       Exported                5368 bp ds-DNA     circular SYN 25-SEP-2024
DEFINITION  synthetic circular DNA
ACCESSION   .
VERSION     .
KEYWORDS    .
SOURCE      synthetic DNA construct
  ORGANISM  synthetic DNA construct
REFERENCE   1  (bases 1 to 5368)
  AUTHORS   Leonard Lab
  TITLE     Direct Submission
  JOURNAL   Exported Thursday, Sep 26, 2024 from SnapGene 5.1.7
            https://www.snapgene.com
FEATURES             Location/Qualifiers
     source          1..5368
                     /organism="synthetic DNA construct"
                     /mol_type="other DNA"
     misc_feature    31..55
                     /label=TUPV1 Barcode
     promoter        82..431
                     /label=TRE3GV promoter
                     /note="3rd-generation Tet-responsive promoter that can be 
                     activated by binding of Tet-On(R) 3G, optimized for 
                     retroviral and lentiviral vectors"
     misc_feature    86..431
                     /label=pTRE3GV
     protein_bind    90..108
                     /gene="tetO"
                     /label=tet operator
                     /bound_moiety="tetracycline repressor TetR"
                     /note="bacterial operator O2 for the tetR and tetA genes"
     protein_bind    126..144
                     /gene="tetO"
                     /label=tet operator
                     /bound_moiety="tetracycline repressor TetR"
                     /note="bacterial operator O2 for the tetR and tetA genes"
     protein_bind    162..180
                     /gene="tetO"
                     /label=tet operator
                     /bound_moiety="tetracycline repressor TetR"
                     /note="bacterial operator O2 for the tetR and tetA genes"
     protein_bind    198..216
                     /gene="tetO"
                     /label=tet operator
                     /bound_moiety="tetracycline repressor TetR"
                     /note="bacterial operator O2 for the tetR and tetA genes"
     protein_bind    234..252
                     /gene="tetO"
                     /label=tet operator
                     /bound_moiety="tetracycline repressor TetR"
                     /note="bacterial operator O2 for the tetR and tetA genes"
     protein_bind    270..288
                     /gene="tetO"
                     /label=tet operator
                     /bound_moiety="tetracycline repressor TetR"
                     /note="bacterial operator O2 for the tetR and tetA genes"
     protein_bind    306..324
                     /gene="tetO"
                     /label=tet operator
                     /bound_moiety="tetracycline repressor TetR"
                     /note="bacterial operator O2 for the tetR and tetA genes"
     regulatory      514..523
                     /regulatory_class="other"
                     /label=Kozak sequence
                     /note="vertebrate consensus sequence for strong initiation 
                     of translation (Kozak, 1987)"
     CDS             520..1233
                     /codon_start=1
                     /product="enhanced monomeric blue fluorescent protein 
                     (Subach et al., 2011)"
                     /label=mTagBFP2
                     /note="mammalian codon-optimized"
                     /translation="MVSKGEELIKENMHMKLYMEGTVDNHHFKCTSEGEGKPYEGTQTM
                     RIKVVEGGPLPFAFDILATSFLYGSKTFINHTQGIPDFFKQSFPEGFTWERVTTYEDGG
                     VLTATQDTSLQDGCLIYNVKIRGVNFTSNGPVMQKKTLGWEAFTETLYPADGGLEGRND
                     MALKLVGGSHLIANAKTTYRSKKPAKNLKMPGVYYVDYRLERIKEANNETYVEQHEVAV
                     ARYCDLPSKLGHKLN"
     polyA_signal    1284..1508
                     /label=bGH poly(A) signal
                     /note="bovine growth hormone polyadenylation signal"
     misc_feature    1526..1550
                     /label=TUPV1 Barcode
     misc_feature    1574..1809
                     /label=cHS4
     misc_feature    1907..2148
                     /label=cHS4
     rep_origin      2277..2705
                     /direction=RIGHT
                     /label=f1 ori
                     /note="f1 bacteriophage origin of replication; arrow 
                     indicates direction of (+) strand synthesis"
     rep_origin      2775..2910
                     /label=SV40 ori
                     /note="SV40 origin of replication"
     polyA_signal    3044..3165
                     /label=SV40 poly(A) signal
                     /note="SV40 polyadenylation signal"
     rep_origin      complement(3616..4201)
                     /direction=LEFT
                     /label=ori
                     /note="high-copy-number ColE1/pMB1/pBR322/pUC origin of 
                     replication"
     CDS             complement(4372..5232)
                     /codon_start=1
                     /gene="bla"
                     /product="beta-lactamase"
                     /label=AmpR
                     /note="confers resistance to ampicillin, carbenicillin, and
                     related antibiotics"
                     /translation="MSIQHFRVALIPFFAAFCLPVFAHPETLVKVKDAEDQLGARVGYI
                     ELDLNSGKILESFRPEERFPMMSTFKVLLCGAVLSRIDAGQEQLGRRIHYSQNDLVEYS
                     PVTEKHLTDGMTVRELCSAAITMSDNTAANLLLTTIGGPKELTAFLHNMGDHVTRLDRW
                     EPELNEAIPNDERDTTMPVAMATTLRKLLTGELLTLASRQQLIDWMEADKVAGPLLRSA
                     LPAGWFIADKSGAGERGSRGIIAALGPDGKPSRIVVIYTTGSQATMDERNRQIAEIGAS
                     LIKHW"
     promoter        complement(5233..5337)
                     /gene="bla"
                     /label=AmpR promoter
ORIGIN
        1 gacggatcgg gagatcgaag acggtgccaa ggtcttgaca aacgagtgct agtacaagat
       61 caggcccttt catcttcact cgagtttact ccctatcagt gatagagaac gtatgaagag
      121 tttactccct atcagtgata gagaacgtat gcagacttta ctccctatca gtgatagaga
      181 acgtataagg agtttactcc ctatcagtga tagagaacgt atgaccagtt tactccctat
      241 cagtgataga gaacgtatct acagtttact ccctatcagt gatagagaac gtatatccag
      301 tttactccct atcagtgata gagaacgtat gtcgaggtag gcgtgtacgg tgggcgccta
      361 taaaagcaga gctcgtttag tgaaccgtca gatcgcctgg agcaattcca caacactttt
      421 gtcttatact tctctggcta actagagaac ccactgctta ctggcttatc gaaattaata
      481 cgactcacta tagggagtcc caagctggct agcgccacca tggtttccaa gggcgaagaa
      541 ctgatcaaag aaaacatgca catgaagctc tacatggaag gcaccgtgga caaccaccac
      601 ttcaagtgta ccagcgaagg cgagggcaag ccttacgagg gcacccagac catgagaatc
      661 aaggtggtgg aaggcggccc tctgcctttc gcctttgata tcctggccac cagctttctg
      721 tacggcagca agaccttcat caatcacacc cagggcatcc ccgatttctt caagcagagc
      781 ttccccgagg gcttcacctg ggagagagtg accacatacg aggatggcgg cgtgctgaca
      841 gccacacagg atacaagcct ccaggacggc tgcctgatct acaacgtgaa gatccggggc
      901 gtgaacttca ccagcaacgg ccccgtgatg cagaagaaaa cccttggctg ggaagccttc
      961 accgagacac tgtatcctgc cgatggcggc ctggaaggca gaaacgatat ggccctgaag
     1021 ctcgtcggcg gctctcacct gattgccaat gccaagacca cctacagaag caagaagccc
     1081 gccaagaacc tgaagatgcc cggcgtgtac tacgtggact accggctgga aagaatcaaa
     1141 gaggccaaca acgagacata cgtggaacag cacgaggtgg ccgtggccag atactgtgat
     1201 ctgccttcta agctgggcca caagctgaac tgagcggccg ctcgagtcta gagggcccgt
     1261 ttaaacccgc tgatcagcct cgactgtgcc ttctagttgc cagccatctg ttgtttgccc
     1321 ctcccccgtg ccttccttga ccctggaagg tgccactccc actgtccttt cctaataaaa
     1381 tgaggaaatt gcatcgcatt gtctgagtag gtgtcattct attctggggg gtggggtggg
     1441 gcaggacagc aagggggagg attgggaagt caatagcagg catgctgggg atgcggtggg
     1501 ctctatggct tctgaggcag gtcgagggta catgcgcctt actccttgtg agcgcatcgc
     1561 gataagctct agagggacag ccccccccca aagcccccag ggatgtaatt acgtccctcc
     1621 cccgctaggg ggcagcagcg agccgcccgg ggctccgctc cggtccggcg ctccccccgc
     1681 atccccgagc cggcagcgtg cggggacagc ccgggcacgg ggaaggtggc acgggatcgc
     1741 tttcctctga acgcttctcg ctgctctttg agcctgcaga cacctggggg gatacgggga
     1801 aaaagcttta ggctgaaaga gagatttaga atgacagaat catagaacgg cctgcgtacg
     1861 gatggggctc tagctctaga gcttgatatc gaattcctgc agccccgcta gagggacagc
     1921 ccccccccaa agcccccagg gatgtaatta cgtccctccc ccgctagggg gcagcagcga
     1981 gccgcccggg gctccgctcc ggtccggcgc tccccccgca tccccgagcc ggcagcgtgc
     2041 ggggacagcc cgggcacggg gaaggtggca cgggatcgct ttcctctgaa cgcttctcgc
     2101 tgctctttga gcctgcagac acctgggggg atacggggaa aaagctttag gctgaaagag
     2161 agatttagaa tgacagaatc atagaacggc ctgggcgcgc ctggtggcga acgatcaaca
     2221 gacgggagag ggcaaaagtc ttcgctgaca gcgaccggac tctagggggt atccccnnnn
     2281 nnnnnnnnnn nnnnnnnnnn nnnnnnnnnn nnnnnnnnnn nnnnnnnnnn nnnnnnnnnn
     2341 nnnnnnnnnn nnnnnnnnnn nnnnnnnnnn nnnnnnnnnn nnnnnnnnnn nnnnnnnnnn
     2401 cnnnnnnnnn nnnnnnnnnn nnnnnnnnnn nnnnnnnnnn nnnnnnnnnn nnnnnnnnnn
     2461 nnnnnnnnnn nnnnnnnnnn nnnnnnnnnn nnannnnnnn nnnnnnnnnn nnnnnnnnnn
     2521 nnnnnnnnnn nnnnnnnnnn nncctttgac gttggagtcc acgttcttta atagtggact
     2581 cttgttccaa actggaacaa cactcaaccc tatctcggtc tattcttttg atttataagg
     2641 gattttgccg atttcggcct attggttaaa aaatgagctg atttaacaaa aatttaacgc
     2701 gaattaattc tgtggaatgt gtgtcagtta ggctcaatta gtcagcaacc atagtcccgc
     2761 ccctaactcc gcccatcccg cccctaactc cgcccagttc cgcccattct ccgccccatg
     2821 gctgactaat tttttttatt tatgcagagg ccgaggccgc ctctgcctct gagctattcc
     2881 agaagtagtg aggaggcttt tttggaggcc taggcttttg caaaaagctc ccgggagctt
     2941 gtatatccat tttcggaggt tgggcttcgg aatcgttttc cgggacgccg gctggatgat
     3001 cctccagcgc ggggatctca tgctggagtt cttcgcccac cccaacttgt ttattgcagc
     3061 ttataatggt tacaaataaa gcaatagcat cacaaatttc acaaataaag catttttttc
     3121 actgcattct agttgtggtt tgtccaaact catcaatgta tcttatcatg tctgtatacc
     3181 gtcgacctct agctagagct tggcgtaatc atggtcatag ctgtttcctg tgtgaaattg
     3241 ttatccgctc acaattccac acaacatacg agccggaagc ataaagtgta aagcctgggg
     3301 tgcctaatga gtgagctaac tcacattaat tgcgttgcgc tcactgcccg ctttccagtc
     3361 gggaaacctg tcgtgccagc tgcattaatg aatcggccaa cgcgcgggga gaggcggttt
     3421 gcgtattggg cgctcttccg cttcctcgct cactgactcg ctgcgctcgg tcgttcggct
     3481 gcggcgagcg gtatcagctc actcaaaggc ggtaatacgg ttatccacag aatcagggga
     3541 taacgcagga aagaacatgt gagcaaaagg ccagcaaaag gccaggaacc gtaaaaaggc
     3601 cgcgttgctg gcgtttttcc ataggctccg cccccctgac gagcatcaca aaaatcgacg
     3661 ctcaagtcag aggtggcgaa acccgacagg actataaaga taccaggcgt ttccccctgg
     3721 aagctccctc gtgcgctctc ctgttccgac cctgccgctt accggatacc tgtccgcctt
     3781 tctcccttcg ggaagcgtgg cgctttctca tagctcacgc tgtaggtatc tcagttcggt
     3841 gtaggtcgtt cgctccaagc tgggctgtgt gcacgaaccc cccgttcagc ccgaccgctg
     3901 cgccttatcc ggtaactatc gtcttgagtc caacccggta agacacgact tatcgccact
     3961 ggcagcagcc actggtaaca ggattagcag agcgaggtat gtaggcggtg ctacagagtt
     4021 cttgaagtgg tggcctaact acggctacac tagaagaaca gtatttggta tctgcgctct
     4081 gctgaagcca gttaccttcg gaaaaagagt tggtagctct tgatccggca aacaaaccac
     4141 cgctggtagc ggtttttttg tttgcaagca gcagattacg cgcagaaaaa aaggatctca
     4201 agaagatcct ttgatctttt ctacggggtc tgacgctcag tggaacgaaa actcacgtta
     4261 agggattttg gtcatgagat tatcaaaaag gatcttcacc tagatccttt taaattaaaa
     4321 atgaagtttt aaatcaatct aaagtatata tgagtaaact tggtctgaca gttaccaatg
     4381 cttaatcagt gaggcaccta tctcagcgat ctgtctattt cgttcatcca tagttgcctg
     4441 actccccgtc gtgtagataa ctacgatacg ggagggctta ccatctggcc ccagtgctgc
     4501 aatgataccg cgagatccac gctcaccggc tccagattta tcagcaataa accagccagc
     4561 cggaagggcc gagcgcagaa gtggtcctgc aactttatcc gcctccatcc agtctattaa
     4621 ttgttgccgg gaagctagag taagtagttc gccagttaat agtttgcgca acgttgttgc
     4681 cattgctaca ggcatcgtgg tgtcacgctc gtcgtttggt atggcttcat tcagctccgg
     4741 ttcccaacga tcaaggcgag ttacatgatc ccccatgttg tgcaaaaaag cggttagctc
     4801 cttcggtcct ccgatcgttg tcagaagtaa gttggccgca gtgttatcac tcatggttat
     4861 ggcagcactg cataattctc ttactgtcat gccatccgta agatgctttt ctgtgactgg
     4921 tgagtactca accaagtcat tctgagaata gtgtatgcgg cgaccgagtt gctcttgccc
     4981 ggcgtcaata cgggataata ccgcgccaca tagcagaact ttaaaagtgc tcatcattgg
     5041 aaaacgttct tcggggcgaa aactctcaag gatcttaccg ctgttgagat ccagttcgat
     5101 gtaacccact cgtgcaccca actgatcttc agcatctttt actttcacca gcgtttctgg
     5161 gtgagcaaaa acaggaaggc aaaatgccgc aaaaaaggga ataagggcga cacggaaatg
     5221 ttgaatactc atactcttcc tttttcaata ttattgaagc atttatcagg gttattgtct
     5281 catgagcgga tacatatttg aatgtattta gaaaaataaa caaatagggg ttccgcgcac
     5341 atttccccga aaagtgccac ctgacgtc
//
