# Supplementary material for: Engineered Feedback Employing Natural Hypoxia-Responsive Factors Enhances Synthetic Hypoxia Biosensors
Source: bioRxiv preprint, doi:10.1101/2024.09.28.615614, version 1 (2024-09-30)
Supplement: Supplementary Data [file 615614_file03.zip › Supplementary Data/SupplementaryData1_PlasmidMaps/pPD1360 CAG TetON36 in TU2.gb]

LOCUS       Exported                6896 bp ds-DNA     circular SYN 26-SEP-2024
DEFINITION  synthetic circular DNA
ACCESSION   .
VERSION     .
KEYWORDS    .
SOURCE      synthetic DNA construct
  ORGANISM  synthetic DNA construct
REFERENCE   1  (bases 1 to 6896)
  AUTHORS   Leonard Lab
  TITLE     Direct Submission
  JOURNAL   Exported Thursday, Sep 26, 2024 from SnapGene 5.1.7
            https://www.snapgene.com
FEATURES             Location/Qualifiers
     source          1..6896
                     /organism="synthetic DNA construct"
                     /mol_type="other DNA"
     misc_feature    31..55
                     /label=TUPV2 Barcode
     enhancer        199..578
                     /label=CMV enhancer
                     /note="human cytomegalovirus immediate early enhancer"
     promoter        580..853
                     /label=CAG Promoter
     intron          854..1870
                     /label=chimeric intron
                     /note="chimera between introns from chicken beta-actin and 
                     rabbit beta-globin"
     CDS             2015..2761
                     /codon_start=1
                     /label=Tet-On 3G
                     /translation="MSRLDKSKVINSALELLNGVGIEGLTTRKLAQKLGVEQPTLYWHV
                     KNKRALLDALPIEMLDRHHTHSCPLEGESWQDFLRNNAKSYRCALLSHRDGAKVHLGTR
                     PTEKQYETLENQLAFLCQQGFSLENALYALSAVGHFTLGCVLEEQEHQVAKEERETPTT
                     DSMPPLLKQAIELFDRQGAEPAFLFGLELIICGLEKQLKCESGGPTDALDDFDLDMLPA
                     DALDDFDLDMLPADALDDFDLDMLPG"
     polyA_signal    2812..3036
                     /label=bGH poly(A) signal
                     /note="bovine growth hormone polyadenylation signal"
     misc_feature    3054..3078
                     /label=TUPV2 Barcode
     misc_feature    3102..3337
                     /label=cHS4
     misc_feature    3435..3676
                     /label=cHS4
     rep_origin      3805..4233
                     /direction=RIGHT
                     /label=f1 ori
                     /note="f1 bacteriophage origin of replication; arrow 
                     indicates direction of (+) strand synthesis"
     rep_origin      4303..4438
                     /label=SV40 ori
                     /note="SV40 origin of replication"
     polyA_signal    4572..4693
                     /label=SV40 poly(A) signal
                     /note="SV40 polyadenylation signal"
     rep_origin      complement(5144..5729)
                     /direction=LEFT
                     /label=ori
                     /note="high-copy-number ColE1/pMB1/pBR322/pUC origin of 
                     replication"
     CDS             complement(5900..6760)
                     /codon_start=1
                     /gene="bla"
                     /product="beta-lactamase"
                     /label=AmpR
                     /note="confers resistance to ampicillin, carbenicillin, and
                     related antibiotics"
                     /translation="MSIQHFRVALIPFFAAFCLPVFAHPETLVKVKDAEDQLGARVGYI
                     ELDLNSGKILESFRPEERFPMMSTFKVLLCGAVLSRIDAGQEQLGRRIHYSQNDLVEYS
                     PVTEKHLTDGMTVRELCSAAITMSDNTAANLLLTTIGGPKELTAFLHNMGDHVTRLDRW
                     EPELNEAIPNDERDTTMPVAMATTLRKLLTGELLTLASRQQLIDWMEADKVAGPLLRSA
                     LPAGWFIADKSGAGERGSRGIIAALGPDGKPSRIVVIYTTGSQATMDERNRQIAEIGAS
                     LIKHW"
     promoter        complement(6761..6865)
                     /gene="bla"
                     /label=AmpR promoter
ORIGIN
        1 gacggatcgg gagatcgaag acgggcaaaa ccgatgttga cggactaatc ctgacaagat
       61 ctggggaggt cgctgagtag tgcgcgagca aaatttaagc tacaacaagg caaggcttga
      121 ccgacaattg catgaagaat ctgcttaggg ttaggcgttt tgcgctgctt cgcgatgtac
      181 gggccagata tacgcgttga cattgattat tgactagtta ttaatagtaa tcaattacgg
      241 ggtcattagt tcatagccca tatatggagt tccgcgttac ataacttacg gtaaatggcc
      301 cgcctggctg accgcccaac gacccccgcc cattgacgtc aataatgacg tatgttccca
      361 tagtaacgcc aatagggact ttccattgac gtcaatgggt ggagtattta cggtaaactg
      421 cccacttggc agtacatcaa gtgtatcata tgccaagtac gccccctatt gacgtcaatg
      481 acggtaaatg gcccgcctgg cattatgccc agtacatgac cttatgggac tttcctactt
      541 ggcagtacat ctacgtatta gtcatcgcta ttaccatggt cgaggtgagc cccacgttct
      601 gcttcactct ccccatctcc cccccctccc cacccccaat tttgtattta tttatttttt
      661 aattattttg tgcagcgatg ggggcggggg gggggggcgc gcgccaggcg gggcggggcg
      721 gggcgagggg cggggcgggg cgaggcggag aggtgcggcg gcagccaatc agagcggcgc
      781 gctccgaaag tttcctttta tggcgaggcg gcggcggcgg cggccctata aaaagcgaag
      841 cgcgcggcgg gcgggagtcg ctgcgcgctg ccttcgcccc gtgccccgct ccgccgccgc
      901 ctcgcgccgc ccgccccggc tctgactgac cgcgttactc ccacaggtga gcgggcggga
      961 cggcccttct cctccgggct gtaattagcg cttggtttaa tgacggcttg tttcttttct
     1021 gtggctgcgt gaaagccttg aggggctccg ggagggccct ttgtgcgggg ggagcggctc
     1081 ggggggtgcg tgcgtgtgtg tgtgcgtggg gagcgccgcg tgcggctccg cgctgcccgg
     1141 cggctgtgag cgctgcgggc gcggcgcggg gctttgtgcg ctccgcagtg tgcgcgaggg
     1201 gagcgcggcc gggggcggtg ccccgcggtg cggggggggc tgcgagggga acaaaggctg
     1261 cgtgcggggt gtgtgcgtgg gggggtgagc agggggtgtg ggcgcgtcgg tcgggctgca
     1321 accccccctg cacccccctc cccgagttgc tgagcacggc ccggcttcgg gtgcggggct
     1381 ccgtacgggg cgtggcgcgg ggctcgccgt gccgggcggg gggtggcggc aggtgggggt
     1441 gccgggcggg gcggggccgc ctcgggccgg ggagggctcg ggggaggggc gcggcggccc
     1501 ccggagcgcc ggcggctgtc gaggcgcggc gagccgcagc cattgccttt tatggtaatc
     1561 gtgcgagagg gcgcagggac ttcctttgtc ccaaatctgt gcggagccga aatctgggag
     1621 gcgccgccgc accccctcta gcgggcgcgg ggcgaagcgg tgcggcgccg gcaggaagga
     1681 aatgggcggg gagggccttc gtgcgtcgcc gcgccgccgt ccccttctcc ctctccagcc
     1741 tcggggctgt ccgcgggggg acggctgcct tcggggggga cggggcaggg cggggttcgg
     1801 cttctggcgt gtgaccggcg gctctagagc ctctgctaac catgttcatg ccttcttctt
     1861 tttcctacag ctcctgggca acgtgctggt tattgtgctg tctcatcatt ttggcaaaga
     1921 attcttatct ggctaactag agaacccact gcttactggc ttatcgaaat taatacgact
     1981 cactataggg agtcccaagc tggctagcgc caccatgtct agactggaca agagcaaagt
     2041 cataaactct gctctggaat tactcaatgg agtcggtatc gaaggcctga cgacaaggaa
     2101 actcgctcaa aagctgggag ttgagcagcc taccctgtac tggcacgtga agaacaagcg
     2161 ggccctgctc gatgccctgc caatcgagat gctggacagg catcataccc actcctgccc
     2221 cctggaaggc gagtcatggc aagactttct gcggaacaac gccaagtcat accgctgtgc
     2281 tctcctctca catcgcgacg gggctaaagt gcatctcggc acccgcccaa cagagaaaca
     2341 gtacgaaacc ctggaaaatc agctcgcgtt cctgtgtcag caaggcttct ccctggagaa
     2401 cgcactgtac gctctgtccg ccgtgggcca ctttacactg ggctgcgtat tggaggaaca
     2461 ggagcatcaa gtagcaaaag aggaaagaga gacacctacc accgattcta tgcccccact
     2521 tctgaaacaa gcaattgagc tgttcgaccg gcagggagcc gaacctgcct tccttttcgg
     2581 cctggaacta atcatatgtg gcctggagaa acagctaaag tgcgaaagcg gcgggccgac
     2641 cgacgccctt gacgattttg acttagacat gctcccagcc gatgcccttg acgactttga
     2701 ccttgatatg ctgcctgctg acgctcttga cgattttgac cttgacatgc tccccgggta
     2761 agcggccgct cgagtctaga gggcccgttt aaacccgctg atcagcctcg actgtgcctt
     2821 ctagttgcca gccatctgtt gtttgcccct cccccgtgcc ttccttgacc ctggaaggtg
     2881 ccactcccac tgtcctttcc taataaaatg aggaaattgc atcgcattgt ctgagtaggt
     2941 gtcattctat tctggggggt ggggtggggc aggacagcaa gggggaggat tgggaagtca
     3001 atagcaggca tgctggggat gcggtgggct ctatggcttc tgaggcaggt cgaagaacta
     3061 tttcctggct gttacgcgag cgcatcgcga taagctctag agggacagcc cccccccaaa
     3121 gcccccaggg atgtaattac gtccctcccc cgctaggggg cagcagcgag ccgcccgggg
     3181 ctccgctccg gtccggcgct ccccccgcat ccccgagccg gcagcgtgcg gggacagccc
     3241 gggcacgggg aaggtggcac gggatcgctt tcctctgaac gcttctcgct gctctttgag
     3301 cctgcagaca cctgggggga tacggggaaa aagctttagg ctgaaagaga gatttagaat
     3361 gacagaatca tagaacggcc tgcgtacgga tggggctcta gctctagagc ttgatatcga
     3421 attcctgcag ccccgctaga gggacagccc ccccccaaag cccccaggga tgtaattacg
     3481 tccctccccc gctagggggc agcagcgagc cgcccggggc tccgctccgg tccggcgctc
     3541 cccccgcatc cccgagccgg cagcgtgcgg ggacagcccg ggcacgggga aggtggcacg
     3601 ggatcgcttt cctctgaacg cttctcgctg ctctttgagc ctgcagacac ctggggggat
     3661 acggggaaaa agctttaggc tgaaagagag atttagaatg acagaatcat agaacggcct
     3721 gggcgcgcct ggtggcgaac gatcaacaga cgggagagga ctaaagtctt cgctgacagc
     3781 gaccggactc tagggggtat ccccnnnnnn nnnnnnnnnn nnnnnnnnnn nnnnnnnnnn
     3841 nnnnnnnnnn nnnnnnnnnn nnnnnnnnnn nnnnnnnnnn nnnnnnnnnn nnnnnnnnnn
     3901 nnnnnnnnnn nnnnnnnnnn nnnnnnnncn nnnnnnnnnn nnnnnnnnnn nnnnnnnnnn
     3961 nnnnnnnnnn nnnnnnnnnn nnnnnnnnnn nnnnnnnnnn nnnnnnnnnn nnnnnnnnnn
     4021 annnnnnnnn nnnnnnnnnn nnnnnnnnnn nnnnnnnnnn nnnnnnnnnn cctttgacgt
     4081 tggagtccac gttctttaat agtggactct tgttccaaac tggaacaaca ctcaacccta
     4141 tctcggtcta ttcttttgat ttataaggga ttttgccgat ttcggcctat tggttaaaaa
     4201 atgagctgat ttaacaaaaa tttaacgcga attaattctg tggaatgtgt gtcagttagg
     4261 ctcaattagt cagcaaccat agtcccgccc ctaactccgc ccatcccgcc cctaactccg
     4321 cccagttccg cccattctcc gccccatggc tgactaattt tttttattta tgcagaggcc
     4381 gaggccgcct ctgcctctga gctattccag aagtagtgag gaggcttttt tggaggccta
     4441 ggcttttgca aaaagctccc gggagcttgt atatccattt tcggaggttg ggcttcggaa
     4501 tcgttttccg ggacgccggc tggatgatcc tccagcgcgg ggatctcatg ctggagttct
     4561 tcgcccaccc caacttgttt attgcagctt ataatggtta caaataaagc aatagcatca
     4621 caaatttcac aaataaagca tttttttcac tgcattctag ttgtggtttg tccaaactca
     4681 tcaatgtatc ttatcatgtc tgtataccgt cgacctctag ctagagcttg gcgtaatcat
     4741 ggtcatagct gtttcctgtg tgaaattgtt atccgctcac aattccacac aacatacgag
     4801 ccggaagcat aaagtgtaaa gcctggggtg cctaatgagt gagctaactc acattaattg
     4861 cgttgcgctc actgcccgct ttccagtcgg gaaacctgtc gtgccagctg cattaatgaa
     4921 tcggccaacg cgcggggaga ggcggtttgc gtattgggcg ctcttccgct tcctcgctca
     4981 ctgactcgct gcgctcggtc gttcggctgc ggcgagcggt atcagctcac tcaaaggcgg
     5041 taatacggtt atccacagaa tcaggggata acgcaggaaa gaacatgtga gcaaaaggcc
     5101 agcaaaaggc caggaaccgt aaaaaggccg cgttgctggc gtttttccat aggctccgcc
     5161 cccctgacga gcatcacaaa aatcgacgct caagtcagag gtggcgaaac ccgacaggac
     5221 tataaagata ccaggcgttt ccccctggaa gctccctcgt gcgctctcct gttccgaccc
     5281 tgccgcttac cggatacctg tccgcctttc tcccttcggg aagcgtggcg ctttctcata
     5341 gctcacgctg taggtatctc agttcggtgt aggtcgttcg ctccaagctg ggctgtgtgc
     5401 acgaaccccc cgttcagccc gaccgctgcg ccttatccgg taactatcgt cttgagtcca
     5461 acccggtaag acacgactta tcgccactgg cagcagccac tggtaacagg attagcagag
     5521 cgaggtatgt aggcggtgct acagagttct tgaagtggtg gcctaactac ggctacacta
     5581 gaagaacagt atttggtatc tgcgctctgc tgaagccagt taccttcgga aaaagagttg
     5641 gtagctcttg atccggcaaa caaaccaccg ctggtagcgg tttttttgtt tgcaagcagc
     5701 agattacgcg cagaaaaaaa ggatctcaag aagatccttt gatcttttct acggggtctg
     5761 acgctcagtg gaacgaaaac tcacgttaag ggattttggt catgagatta tcaaaaagga
     5821 tcttcaccta gatcctttta aattaaaaat gaagttttaa atcaatctaa agtatatatg
     5881 agtaaacttg gtctgacagt taccaatgct taatcagtga ggcacctatc tcagcgatct
     5941 gtctatttcg ttcatccata gttgcctgac tccccgtcgt gtagataact acgatacggg
     6001 agggcttacc atctggcccc agtgctgcaa tgataccgcg agatccacgc tcaccggctc
     6061 cagatttatc agcaataaac cagccagccg gaagggccga gcgcagaagt ggtcctgcaa
     6121 ctttatccgc ctccatccag tctattaatt gttgccggga agctagagta agtagttcgc
     6181 cagttaatag tttgcgcaac gttgttgcca ttgctacagg catcgtggtg tcacgctcgt
     6241 cgtttggtat ggcttcattc agctccggtt cccaacgatc aaggcgagtt acatgatccc
     6301 ccatgttgtg caaaaaagcg gttagctcct tcggtcctcc gatcgttgtc agaagtaagt
     6361 tggccgcagt gttatcactc atggttatgg cagcactgca taattctctt actgtcatgc
     6421 catccgtaag atgcttttct gtgactggtg agtactcaac caagtcattc tgagaatagt
     6481 gtatgcggcg accgagttgc tcttgcccgg cgtcaatacg ggataatacc gcgccacata
     6541 gcagaacttt aaaagtgctc atcattggaa aacgttcttc ggggcgaaaa ctctcaagga
     6601 tcttaccgct gttgagatcc agttcgatgt aacccactcg tgcacccaac tgatcttcag
     6661 catcttttac tttcaccagc gtttctgggt gagcaaaaac aggaaggcaa aatgccgcaa
     6721 aaaagggaat aagggcgaca cggaaatgtt gaatactcat actcttcctt tttcaatatt
     6781 attgaagcat ttatcagggt tattgtctca tgagcggata catatttgaa tgtatttaga
     6841 aaaataaaca aataggggtt ccgcgcacat ttccccgaaa agtgccacct gacgtc
//
