# Supplementary material for: Engineered Feedback Employing Natural Hypoxia-Responsive Factors Enhances Synthetic Hypoxia Biosensors
Source: bioRxiv preprint, doi:10.1101/2024.09.28.615614, version 1 (2024-09-30)
Supplement: Supplementary Data [file 615614_file03.zip › Supplementary Data/SupplementaryData1_PlasmidMaps/pPD1357 HBS(YBTATA) LumiScarlet in TU2.gb]

LOCUS       Exported                5734 bp ds-DNA     circular SYN 26-SEP-2024
DEFINITION  synthetic circular DNA
ACCESSION   .
VERSION     .
KEYWORDS    .
SOURCE      synthetic DNA construct
  ORGANISM  synthetic DNA construct
REFERENCE   1  (bases 1 to 5734)
  AUTHORS   Leonard Lab
  TITLE     Direct Submission
  JOURNAL   Exported Thursday, Sep 26, 2024 from SnapGene 5.1.7
            https://www.snapgene.com
FEATURES             Location/Qualifiers
     source          1..5734
                     /organism="synthetic DNA construct"
                     /mol_type="other DNA"
     misc_feature    31..55
                     /label=TUPV2 Barcode
     misc_feature    79..87
                     /label=EBS
                     /note="Egr-1 binding site; early growth response factor; 
                     from positions -603 to -595 of the murine Egr-1 promoter"
     misc_feature    94..120
                     /label=MRE
                     /note="MRE from the murine MT-I proximal promoter; metal 
                     transcirption factor-1; MTF-1 is a ZF that binds the metal 
                     response element (MRE) in response to heavy metals"
     misc_feature    127..144
                     /label=HRE
                     /note="HRE (hypoxia response element) derived from the 5' 
                     flanking region of murine PGK-1 (phosphoglycerate kinase 1)
                     gene"
     misc_feature    151..168
                     /label=HRE
                     /note="HRE (hypoxia response element) derived from the 5' 
                     flanking region of murine PGK-1 (phosphoglycerate kinase 1)
                     gene"
     misc_feature    173..192
                     /label=HRE
                     /note="HRE (hypoxia response element) derived from the 5' 
                     flanking region of murine PGK-1 (phosphoglycerate kinase 1)
                     gene"
     promoter        204..242
                     /label=YB_TATA
     CDS             337..405
                     /codon_start=1
                     /product="three tandem FLAG(R) epitope tags, followed by an
                     enterokinase cleavage site"
                     /label=3xFLAG
                     /translation="MDYKDHDGDYKDHDIDYKDDDDK"
     CDS             415..1089
                     /codon_start=1
                     /product="Missing C-term GMDELYK"
                     /label=mScarlet-I*
                     /note="missing C-term GMDELYK"
                     /translation="MVSKGEAVIKEFMRFKVHMEGSMNGHEFEIEGEGEGRPYEGTQTA
                     KLKVTKGGPLPFSWDILSPQFMYGSRAFIKHPADIPDYYKQSFPEGFKWERVMNFEDGG
                     AVTVTQDTSLEDGTLIYKVKLRGTNFPPDGPVMQKKTMGWEASTERLYPEDGVLKGDIK
                     MALRLKDGGRYLADFKTTYKAKKPVQMPGAYNVDRKLDITSHNEDYTVVEQYERSEGRH
                     STG"
     CDS             1093..1599
                     /codon_start=1
                     /product="Missing N-term MVF"
                     /label=LumiLuc*
                     /note="missing N-term NVF"
                     /translation="TLGDFVGDWRQTAGYNQAQVLEQGGLTSLFQNLGVSVTPIQRIVL
                     SGENGLKIDIHVIIPYEGLSCDQMAQIEKIFKVVYPVDDHHFKAILHYGTLVIDGVTPN
                     MIDYFGQPYEGIAKFDGKKITVTGTLWNGNTIIDERLINPDGSLLFRVTINGVTGWRLH
                     ERILA"
     polyA_signal    1650..1874
                     /label=bGH poly(A) signal
                     /note="bovine growth hormone polyadenylation signal"
     misc_feature    1892..1916
                     /label=TUPV2 Barcode
     misc_feature    1940..2175
                     /label=cHS4
     misc_feature    2273..2514
                     /label=cHS4
     misc_feature    2598..2601
                     /label=Sticky
     rep_origin      2643..3071
                     /direction=RIGHT
                     /label=f1 ori
                     /note="f1 bacteriophage origin of replication; arrow 
                     indicates direction of (+) strand synthesis"
     rep_origin      3141..3276
                     /label=SV40 ori
                     /note="SV40 origin of replication"
     polyA_signal    3410..3531
                     /label=SV40 poly(A) signal
                     /note="SV40 polyadenylation signal"
     rep_origin      complement(3982..4567)
                     /direction=LEFT
                     /label=ori
                     /note="high-copy-number ColE1/pMB1/pBR322/pUC origin of 
                     replication"
     CDS             complement(4738..5598)
                     /codon_start=1
                     /gene="bla"
                     /product="beta-lactamase"
                     /label=AmpR
                     /note="confers resistance to ampicillin, carbenicillin, and
                     related antibiotics"
                     /translation="MSIQHFRVALIPFFAAFCLPVFAHPETLVKVKDAEDQLGARVGYI
                     ELDLNSGKILESFRPEERFPMMSTFKVLLCGAVLSRIDAGQEQLGRRIHYSQNDLVEYS
                     PVTEKHLTDGMTVRELCSAAITMSDNTAANLLLTTIGGPKELTAFLHNMGDHVTRLDRW
                     EPELNEAIPNDERDTTMPVAMATTLRKLLTGELLTLASRQQLIDWMEADKVAGPLLRSA
                     LPAGWFIADKSGAGERGSRGIIAALGPDGKPSRIVVIYTTGSQATMDERNRQIAEIGAS
                     LIKHW"
     promoter        complement(5599..5703)
                     /gene="bla"
                     /label=AmpR promoter
ORIGIN
        1 gacggatcgg gagatcgaag acgggcaaaa ccgatgttga cggactaatc ctgacaagat
       61 ctgaattacg cgtctagccg ccctcgctct agcagggagc tctgcactcc gcccgaaaag
      121 tctagcgtcg tgcaggacgt gacatctagt gtcgtgcagg acgtgacatc tagtgtcgtg
      181 caggacgtga catctaggat ccctctagag ggtatataat gggggccact agtctactac
      241 cagagctctc tggctaacta gagaacccac tgcttactgg cttatcgaaa ttaatacgac
      301 tcactatagg gagtccccaa gctggctagc gccaccatgg actacaaaga ccacgacggc
      361 gattacaagg atcatgacat cgattacaaa gacgatgacg ataagggcag cggcatggtg
      421 agcaagggcg aggcagtgat caaggagttc atgcggttca aggtgcacat ggagggctcc
      481 atgaacggcc acgagttcga gatcgagggc gagggcgagg gccgccccta cgagggcacc
      541 cagaccgcca agctgaaggt gaccaagggt ggccccctgc ccttctcctg ggacatcctg
      601 tcccctcagt tcatgtacgg ctccagggcc ttcatcaagc accccgccga catccccgac
      661 tactataagc agtccttccc cgagggcttc aagtgggagc gcgtgatgaa cttcgaggac
      721 ggcggcgccg tgaccgtgac ccaggacacc tccctggagg acggcaccct gatctacaag
      781 gtgaagctcc gcggcaccaa cttccctcct gacggccccg taatgcagaa aaagacaatg
      841 ggctgggaag cgtccaccga gcggttgtac cccgaggacg gcgtgctgaa gggcgacatt
      901 aagatggccc tgcgcctgaa ggacggcgga cgctacctgg cggacttcaa gaccacctac
      961 aaggccaaga agcccgtgca gatgcccggc gcctacaacg tcgaccgcaa gttggacatc
     1021 acctcccaca acgaggacta caccgtggtg gaacagtacg aacgctccga gggccgccac
     1081 tccaccggaa agactctcgg ggattttgtt ggggactggc gacagacagc cggctacaac
     1141 caggctcaag tccttgaaca gggaggtttg accagtttgt ttcagaacct cggggtgtcc
     1201 gtaactccaa tccaaaggat tgtcctgagc ggtgaaaatg ggctgaagat cgatatccat
     1261 gtcatcatcc cgtatgaagg tctgagctgc gaccaaatgg cccagatcga aaaaattttt
     1321 aaggtggtat accctgtgga tgatcatcac tttaaggcga tcctgcacta tggcacactg
     1381 gtaatcgacg gggttacgcc gaacatgatc gactatttcg gacagccgta tgaaggcatc
     1441 gccaagttcg acggcaaaaa gatcacagta acagggaccc tgtggaacgg caacacaatt
     1501 atcgacgagc gcctgatcaa ccccgacggc tccctgctgt tccgagtaac cattaacgga
     1561 gtgaccggct ggcgtctgca tgaacgcatt ctggcgtaag cggccgctcg agtctagagg
     1621 gcccgtttaa acccgctgat cagcctcgac tgtgccttct agttgccagc catctgttgt
     1681 ttgcccctcc cccgtgcctt ccttgaccct ggaaggtgcc actcccactg tcctttccta
     1741 ataaaatgag gaaattgcat cgcattgtct gagtaggtgt cattctattc tggggggtgg
     1801 ggtggggcag gacagcaagg gggaggattg ggaagtcaat agcaggcatg ctggggatgc
     1861 ggtgggctct atggcttctg aggcaggtcg aagaactatt tcctggctgt tacgcgagcg
     1921 catcgcgata agctctagag ggacagcccc cccccaaagc ccccagggat gtaattacgt
     1981 ccctcccccg ctagggggca gcagcgagcc gcccggggct ccgctccggt ccggcgctcc
     2041 ccccgcatcc ccgagccggc agcgtgcggg gacagcccgg gcacggggaa ggtggcacgg
     2101 gatcgctttc ctctgaacgc ttctcgctgc tctttgagcc tgcagacacc tggggggata
     2161 cggggaaaaa gctttaggct gaaagagaga tttagaatga cagaatcata gaacggcctg
     2221 cgtacggatg gggctctagc tctagagctt gatatcgaat tcctgcagcc ccgctagagg
     2281 gacagccccc ccccaaagcc cccagggatg taattacgtc cctcccccgc tagggggcag
     2341 cagcgagccg cccggggctc cgctccggtc cggcgctccc cccgcatccc cgagccggca
     2401 gcgtgcgggg acagcccggg cacggggaag gtggcacggg atcgctttcc tctgaacgct
     2461 tctcgctgct ctttgagcct gcagacacct ggggggatac ggggaaaaag ctttaggctg
     2521 aaagagagat ttagaatgac agaatcatag aacggcctgg gcgcgcctgg tggcgaacga
     2581 tcaacagacg ggagaggact aaagtcttcg ctgacagcga ccggactcta gggggtatcc
     2641 ccnnnnnnnn nnnnnnnnnn nnnnnnnnnn nnnnnnnnnn nnnnnnnnnn nnnnnnnnnn
     2701 nnnnnnnnnn nnnnnnnnnn nnnnnnnnnn nnnnnnnnnn nnnnnnnnnn nnnnnnnnnn
     2761 nnnnnncnnn nnnnnnnnnn nnnnnnnnnn nnnnnnnnnn nnnnnnnnnn nnnnnnnnnn
     2821 nnnnnnnnnn nnnnnnnnnn nnnnnnnnnn nnnnnnnnan nnnnnnnnnn nnnnnnnnnn
     2881 nnnnnnnnnn nnnnnnnnnn nnnnnnnncc tttgacgttg gagtccacgt tctttaatag
     2941 tggactcttg ttccaaactg gaacaacact caaccctatc tcggtctatt cttttgattt
     3001 ataagggatt ttgccgattt cggcctattg gttaaaaaat gagctgattt aacaaaaatt
     3061 taacgcgaat taattctgtg gaatgtgtgt cagttaggct caattagtca gcaaccatag
     3121 tcccgcccct aactccgccc atcccgcccc taactccgcc cagttccgcc cattctccgc
     3181 cccatggctg actaattttt tttatttatg cagaggccga ggccgcctct gcctctgagc
     3241 tattccagaa gtagtgagga ggcttttttg gaggcctagg cttttgcaaa aagctcccgg
     3301 gagcttgtat atccattttc ggaggttggg cttcggaatc gttttccggg acgccggctg
     3361 gatgatcctc cagcgcgggg atctcatgct ggagttcttc gcccacccca acttgtttat
     3421 tgcagcttat aatggttaca aataaagcaa tagcatcaca aatttcacaa ataaagcatt
     3481 tttttcactg cattctagtt gtggtttgtc caaactcatc aatgtatctt atcatgtctg
     3541 tataccgtcg acctctagct agagcttggc gtaatcatgg tcatagctgt ttcctgtgtg
     3601 aaattgttat ccgctcacaa ttccacacaa catacgagcc ggaagcataa agtgtaaagc
     3661 ctggggtgcc taatgagtga gctaactcac attaattgcg ttgcgctcac tgcccgcttt
     3721 ccagtcggga aacctgtcgt gccagctgca ttaatgaatc ggccaacgcg cggggagagg
     3781 cggtttgcgt attgggcgct cttccgcttc ctcgctcact gactcgctgc gctcggtcgt
     3841 tcggctgcgg cgagcggtat cagctcactc aaaggcggta atacggttat ccacagaatc
     3901 aggggataac gcaggaaaga acatgtgagc aaaaggccag caaaaggcca ggaaccgtaa
     3961 aaaggccgcg ttgctggcgt ttttccatag gctccgcccc cctgacgagc atcacaaaaa
     4021 tcgacgctca agtcagaggt ggcgaaaccc gacaggacta taaagatacc aggcgtttcc
     4081 ccctggaagc tccctcgtgc gctctcctgt tccgaccctg ccgcttaccg gatacctgtc
     4141 cgcctttctc ccttcgggaa gcgtggcgct ttctcatagc tcacgctgta ggtatctcag
     4201 ttcggtgtag gtcgttcgct ccaagctggg ctgtgtgcac gaaccccccg ttcagcccga
     4261 ccgctgcgcc ttatccggta actatcgtct tgagtccaac ccggtaagac acgacttatc
     4321 gccactggca gcagccactg gtaacaggat tagcagagcg aggtatgtag gcggtgctac
     4381 agagttcttg aagtggtggc ctaactacgg ctacactaga agaacagtat ttggtatctg
     4441 cgctctgctg aagccagtta ccttcggaaa aagagttggt agctcttgat ccggcaaaca
     4501 aaccaccgct ggtagcggtt tttttgtttg caagcagcag attacgcgca gaaaaaaagg
     4561 atctcaagaa gatcctttga tcttttctac ggggtctgac gctcagtgga acgaaaactc
     4621 acgttaaggg attttggtca tgagattatc aaaaaggatc ttcacctaga tccttttaaa
     4681 ttaaaaatga agttttaaat caatctaaag tatatatgag taaacttggt ctgacagtta
     4741 ccaatgctta atcagtgagg cacctatctc agcgatctgt ctatttcgtt catccatagt
     4801 tgcctgactc cccgtcgtgt agataactac gatacgggag ggcttaccat ctggccccag
     4861 tgctgcaatg ataccgcgag atccacgctc accggctcca gatttatcag caataaacca
     4921 gccagccgga agggccgagc gcagaagtgg tcctgcaact ttatccgcct ccatccagtc
     4981 tattaattgt tgccgggaag ctagagtaag tagttcgcca gttaatagtt tgcgcaacgt
     5041 tgttgccatt gctacaggca tcgtggtgtc acgctcgtcg tttggtatgg cttcattcag
     5101 ctccggttcc caacgatcaa ggcgagttac atgatccccc atgttgtgca aaaaagcggt
     5161 tagctccttc ggtcctccga tcgttgtcag aagtaagttg gccgcagtgt tatcactcat
     5221 ggttatggca gcactgcata attctcttac tgtcatgcca tccgtaagat gcttttctgt
     5281 gactggtgag tactcaacca agtcattctg agaatagtgt atgcggcgac cgagttgctc
     5341 ttgcccggcg tcaatacggg ataataccgc gccacatagc agaactttaa aagtgctcat
     5401 cattggaaaa cgttcttcgg ggcgaaaact ctcaaggatc ttaccgctgt tgagatccag
     5461 ttcgatgtaa cccactcgtg cacccaactg atcttcagca tcttttactt tcaccagcgt
     5521 ttctgggtga gcaaaaacag gaaggcaaaa tgccgcaaaa aagggaataa gggcgacacg
     5581 gaaatgttga atactcatac tcttcctttt tcaatattat tgaagcattt atcagggtta
     5641 ttgtctcatg agcggataca tatttgaatg tatttagaaa aataaacaaa taggggttcc
     5701 gcgcacattt ccccgaaaag tgccacctga cgtc
//
