# Supplementary material for: Engineered Feedback Employing Natural Hypoxia-Responsive Factors Enhances Synthetic Hypoxia Biosensors
Source: bioRxiv preprint, doi:10.1101/2024.09.28.615614, version 1 (2024-09-30)
Supplement: Supplementary Data [file 615614_file03.zip › Supplementary Data/SupplementaryData1_PlasmidMaps/pPD1352 HBS(SV40) LumiScarlet.gb]

LOCUS       Exported                5848 bp ds-DNA     circular SYN 26-SEP-2024
DEFINITION  synthetic circular DNA
ACCESSION   .
VERSION     .
KEYWORDS    .
SOURCE      synthetic DNA construct
  ORGANISM  synthetic DNA construct
REFERENCE   1  (bases 1 to 5848)
  AUTHORS   Leonard Lab
  TITLE     Direct Submission
  JOURNAL   Exported Thursday, Sep 26, 2024 from SnapGene 5.1.7
            https://www.snapgene.com
FEATURES             Location/Qualifiers
     source          1..5848
                     /organism="synthetic DNA construct"
                     /mol_type="other DNA"
     misc_feature    31..55
                     /label=TUPV1 Barcode
     misc_feature    79..87
                     /label=EBS
                     /note="Egr-1 binding site; early growth response factor; 
                     from positions -603 to -595 of the murine Egr-1 promoter"
     misc_feature    94..120
                     /label=MRE
                     /note="MRE from the murine MT-I proximal promoter; metal 
                     transcirption factor-1; MTF-1 is a ZF that binds the metal 
                     response element (MRE) in response to heavy metals"
     misc_feature    127..144
                     /label=HRE
                     /note="HRE (hypoxia response element) derived from the 5' 
                     flanking region of murine PGK-1 (phosphoglycerate kinase 1)
                     gene"
     misc_feature    151..168
                     /label=HRE
                     /note="HRE (hypoxia response element) derived from the 5' 
                     flanking region of murine PGK-1 (phosphoglycerate kinase 1)
                     gene"
     misc_feature    173..192
                     /label=HRE
                     /note="HRE (hypoxia response element) derived from the 5' 
                     flanking region of murine PGK-1 (phosphoglycerate kinase 1)
                     gene"
     promoter        203..399
                     /label=SV40 promoter
                     /note="SV40 early promoter"
     CDS             442..510
                     /codon_start=1
                     /product="three tandem FLAG(R) epitope tags, followed by an
                     enterokinase cleavage site"
                     /label=3xFLAG
                     /translation="MDYKDHDGDYKDHDIDYKDDDDK"
     CDS             520..1194
                     /codon_start=1
                     /product="Missing C-term GMDELYK"
                     /label=mScarlet-I*
                     /note="missing C-term GMDELYK"
                     /translation="MVSKGEAVIKEFMRFKVHMEGSMNGHEFEIEGEGEGRPYEGTQTA
                     KLKVTKGGPLPFSWDILSPQFMYGSRAFIKHPADIPDYYKQSFPEGFKWERVMNFEDGG
                     AVTVTQDTSLEDGTLIYKVKLRGTNFPPDGPVMQKKTMGWEASTERLYPEDGVLKGDIK
                     MALRLKDGGRYLADFKTTYKAKKPVQMPGAYNVDRKLDITSHNEDYTVVEQYERSEGRH
                     STG"
     CDS             1198..1704
                     /codon_start=1
                     /product="Missing N-term MVF"
                     /label=LumiLuc*
                     /note="missing N-term NVF"
                     /translation="TLGDFVGDWRQTAGYNQAQVLEQGGLTSLFQNLGVSVTPIQRIVL
                     SGENGLKIDIHVIIPYEGLSCDQMAQIEKIFKVVYPVDDHHFKAILHYGTLVIDGVTPN
                     MIDYFGQPYEGIAKFDGKKITVTGTLWNGNTIIDERLINPDGSLLFRVTINGVTGWRLH
                     ERILA"
     polyA_signal    1764..1988
                     /label=bGH poly(A) signal
                     /note="bovine growth hormone polyadenylation signal"
     misc_feature    2006..2030
                     /label=TUPV1 Barcode
     misc_feature    2054..2289
                     /label=cHS4
     misc_feature    2387..2628
                     /label=cHS4
     rep_origin      2757..3185
                     /direction=RIGHT
                     /label=f1 ori
                     /note="f1 bacteriophage origin of replication; arrow 
                     indicates direction of (+) strand synthesis"
     rep_origin      3255..3390
                     /label=SV40 ori
                     /note="SV40 origin of replication"
     polyA_signal    3524..3645
                     /label=SV40 poly(A) signal
                     /note="SV40 polyadenylation signal"
     rep_origin      complement(4096..4681)
                     /direction=LEFT
                     /label=ori
                     /note="high-copy-number ColE1/pMB1/pBR322/pUC origin of 
                     replication"
     CDS             complement(4852..5712)
                     /codon_start=1
                     /gene="bla"
                     /product="beta-lactamase"
                     /label=AmpR
                     /note="confers resistance to ampicillin, carbenicillin, and
                     related antibiotics"
                     /translation="MSIQHFRVALIPFFAAFCLPVFAHPETLVKVKDAEDQLGARVGYI
                     ELDLNSGKILESFRPEERFPMMSTFKVLLCGAVLSRIDAGQEQLGRRIHYSQNDLVEYS
                     PVTEKHLTDGMTVRELCSAAITMSDNTAANLLLTTIGGPKELTAFLHNMGDHVTRLDRW
                     EPELNEAIPNDERDTTMPVAMATTLRKLLTGELLTLASRQQLIDWMEADKVAGPLLRSA
                     LPAGWFIADKSGAGERGSRGIIAALGPDGKPSRIVVIYTTGSQATMDERNRQIAEIGAS
                     LIKHW"
     promoter        complement(5713..5817)
                     /gene="bla"
                     /label=AmpR promoter
ORIGIN
        1 gacggatcgg gagatcgaag acggtgccaa ggtcttgaca aacgagtgct agtacaagat
       61 ctgaattacg cgtctagccg ccctcgctct agcagggagc tctgcactcc gcccgaaaag
      121 tctagcgtcg tgcaggacgt gacatctagt gtcgtgcagg acgtgacatc tagtgtcgtg
      181 caggacgtga catctaggat cctgcatctc aattagtcag caaccatagt cccgccccta
      241 actccgccca tcccgcccct aactccgccc agttccgccc attctccgcc ccatcgctga
      301 ctaatttttt ttatttatgc agaggccgag gccgcctcgg cctctgagct attccagaag
      361 tagtgaggag gcttttttgg aggcctaggc ttttgcaaaa agcttggcat tccggtactg
      421 ttggtaaagg ctagcgccac catggactac aaagaccacg acggcgatta caaggatcat
      481 gacatcgatt acaaagacga tgacgataag ggcagcggca tggtgagcaa gggcgaggca
      541 gtgatcaagg agttcatgcg gttcaaggtg cacatggagg gctccatgaa cggccacgag
      601 ttcgagatcg agggcgaggg cgagggccgc ccctacgagg gcacccagac cgccaagctg
      661 aaggtgacca agggtggccc cctgcccttc tcctgggaca tcctgtcccc tcagttcatg
      721 tacggctcca gggccttcat caagcacccc gccgacatcc ccgactacta taagcagtcc
      781 ttccccgagg gcttcaagtg ggagcgcgtg atgaacttcg aggacggcgg cgccgtgacc
      841 gtgacccagg acacctccct ggaggacggc accctgatct acaaggtgaa gctccgcggc
      901 accaacttcc ctcctgacgg ccccgtaatg cagaaaaaga caatgggctg ggaagcgtcc
      961 accgagcggt tgtaccccga ggacggcgtg ctgaagggcg acattaagat ggccctgcgc
     1021 ctgaaggacg gcggacgcta cctggcggac ttcaagacca cctacaaggc caagaagccc
     1081 gtgcagatgc ccggcgccta caacgtcgac cgcaagttgg acatcacctc ccacaacgag
     1141 gactacaccg tggtggaaca gtacgaacgc tccgagggcc gccactccac cggaaagact
     1201 ctcggggatt ttgttgggga ctggcgacag acagccggct acaaccaggc tcaagtcctt
     1261 gaacagggag gtttgaccag tttgtttcag aacctcgggg tgtccgtaac tccaatccaa
     1321 aggattgtcc tgagcggtga aaatgggctg aagatcgata tccatgtcat catcccgtat
     1381 gaaggtctga gctgcgacca aatggcccag atcgaaaaaa tttttaaggt ggtataccct
     1441 gtggatgatc atcactttaa ggcgatcctg cactatggca cactggtaat cgacggggtt
     1501 acgccgaaca tgatcgacta tttcggacag ccgtatgaag gcatcgccaa gttcgacggc
     1561 aaaaagatca cagtaacagg gaccctgtgg aacggcaaca caattatcga cgagcgcctg
     1621 atcaaccccg acggctccct gctgttccga gtaaccatta acggagtgac cggctggcgt
     1681 ctgcatgaac gcattctggc gtaagcggcc gctagtatcc tgcaggtata gagggcccgt
     1741 ttaaacccgc tgatcagcct cgactgtgcc ttctagttgc cagccatctg ttgtttgccc
     1801 ctcccccgtg ccttccttga ccctggaagg tgccactccc actgtccttt cctaataaaa
     1861 tgaggaaatt gcatcgcatt gtctgagtag gtgtcattct attctggggg gtggggtggg
     1921 gcaggacagc aagggggagg attgggaagt caatagcagg catgctgggg atgcggtggg
     1981 ctctatggct tctgaggcag gtcgagggta catgcgcctt actccttgtg agcgcatcgc
     2041 gataagctct agagggacag ccccccccca aagcccccag ggatgtaatt acgtccctcc
     2101 cccgctaggg ggcagcagcg agccgcccgg ggctccgctc cggtccggcg ctccccccgc
     2161 atccccgagc cggcagcgtg cggggacagc ccgggcacgg ggaaggtggc acgggatcgc
     2221 tttcctctga acgcttctcg ctgctctttg agcctgcaga cacctggggg gatacgggga
     2281 aaaagcttta ggctgaaaga gagatttaga atgacagaat catagaacgg cctgcgtacg
     2341 gatggggctc tagctctaga gcttgatatc gaattcctgc agccccgcta gagggacagc
     2401 ccccccccaa agcccccagg gatgtaatta cgtccctccc ccgctagggg gcagcagcga
     2461 gccgcccggg gctccgctcc ggtccggcgc tccccccgca tccccgagcc ggcagcgtgc
     2521 ggggacagcc cgggcacggg gaaggtggca cgggatcgct ttcctctgaa cgcttctcgc
     2581 tgctctttga gcctgcagac acctgggggg atacggggaa aaagctttag gctgaaagag
     2641 agatttagaa tgacagaatc atagaacggc ctgggcgcgc ctggtggcga acgatcaaca
     2701 gacgggagag ggcaaaagtc ttcgctgaca gcgaccggac tctagggggt atccccnnnn
     2761 nnnnnnnnnn nnnnnnnnnn nnnnnnnnnn nnnnnnnnnn nnnnnnnnnn nnnnnnnnnn
     2821 nnnnnnnnnn nnnnnnnnnn nnnnnnnnnn nnnnnnnnnn nnnnnnnnnn nnnnnnnnnn
     2881 cnnnnnnnnn nnnnnnnnnn nnnnnnnnnn nnnnnnnnnn nnnnnnnnnn nnnnnnnnnn
     2941 nnnnnnnnnn nnnnnnnnnn nnnnnnnnnn nnannnnnnn nnnnnnnnnn nnnnnnnnnn
     3001 nnnnnnnnnn nnnnnnnnnn nncctttgac gttggagtcc acgttcttta atagtggact
     3061 cttgttccaa actggaacaa cactcaaccc tatctcggtc tattcttttg atttataagg
     3121 gattttgccg atttcggcct attggttaaa aaatgagctg atttaacaaa aatttaacgc
     3181 gaattaattc tgtggaatgt gtgtcagtta ggctcaatta gtcagcaacc atagtcccgc
     3241 ccctaactcc gcccatcccg cccctaactc cgcccagttc cgcccattct ccgccccatg
     3301 gctgactaat tttttttatt tatgcagagg ccgaggccgc ctctgcctct gagctattcc
     3361 agaagtagtg aggaggcttt tttggaggcc taggcttttg caaaaagctc ccgggagctt
     3421 gtatatccat tttcggaggt tgggcttcgg aatcgttttc cgggacgccg gctggatgat
     3481 cctccagcgc ggggatctca tgctggagtt cttcgcccac cccaacttgt ttattgcagc
     3541 ttataatggt tacaaataaa gcaatagcat cacaaatttc acaaataaag catttttttc
     3601 actgcattct agttgtggtt tgtccaaact catcaatgta tcttatcatg tctgtatacc
     3661 gtcgacctct agctagagct tggcgtaatc atggtcatag ctgtttcctg tgtgaaattg
     3721 ttatccgctc acaattccac acaacatacg agccggaagc ataaagtgta aagcctgggg
     3781 tgcctaatga gtgagctaac tcacattaat tgcgttgcgc tcactgcccg ctttccagtc
     3841 gggaaacctg tcgtgccagc tgcattaatg aatcggccaa cgcgcgggga gaggcggttt
     3901 gcgtattggg cgctcttccg cttcctcgct cactgactcg ctgcgctcgg tcgttcggct
     3961 gcggcgagcg gtatcagctc actcaaaggc ggtaatacgg ttatccacag aatcagggga
     4021 taacgcagga aagaacatgt gagcaaaagg ccagcaaaag gccaggaacc gtaaaaaggc
     4081 cgcgttgctg gcgtttttcc ataggctccg cccccctgac gagcatcaca aaaatcgacg
     4141 ctcaagtcag aggtggcgaa acccgacagg actataaaga taccaggcgt ttccccctgg
     4201 aagctccctc gtgcgctctc ctgttccgac cctgccgctt accggatacc tgtccgcctt
     4261 tctcccttcg ggaagcgtgg cgctttctca tagctcacgc tgtaggtatc tcagttcggt
     4321 gtaggtcgtt cgctccaagc tgggctgtgt gcacgaaccc cccgttcagc ccgaccgctg
     4381 cgccttatcc ggtaactatc gtcttgagtc caacccggta agacacgact tatcgccact
     4441 ggcagcagcc actggtaaca ggattagcag agcgaggtat gtaggcggtg ctacagagtt
     4501 cttgaagtgg tggcctaact acggctacac tagaagaaca gtatttggta tctgcgctct
     4561 gctgaagcca gttaccttcg gaaaaagagt tggtagctct tgatccggca aacaaaccac
     4621 cgctggtagc ggtttttttg tttgcaagca gcagattacg cgcagaaaaa aaggatctca
     4681 agaagatcct ttgatctttt ctacggggtc tgacgctcag tggaacgaaa actcacgtta
     4741 agggattttg gtcatgagat tatcaaaaag gatcttcacc tagatccttt taaattaaaa
     4801 atgaagtttt aaatcaatct aaagtatata tgagtaaact tggtctgaca gttaccaatg
     4861 cttaatcagt gaggcaccta tctcagcgat ctgtctattt cgttcatcca tagttgcctg
     4921 actccccgtc gtgtagataa ctacgatacg ggagggctta ccatctggcc ccagtgctgc
     4981 aatgataccg cgagatccac gctcaccggc tccagattta tcagcaataa accagccagc
     5041 cggaagggcc gagcgcagaa gtggtcctgc aactttatcc gcctccatcc agtctattaa
     5101 ttgttgccgg gaagctagag taagtagttc gccagttaat agtttgcgca acgttgttgc
     5161 cattgctaca ggcatcgtgg tgtcacgctc gtcgtttggt atggcttcat tcagctccgg
     5221 ttcccaacga tcaaggcgag ttacatgatc ccccatgttg tgcaaaaaag cggttagctc
     5281 cttcggtcct ccgatcgttg tcagaagtaa gttggccgca gtgttatcac tcatggttat
     5341 ggcagcactg cataattctc ttactgtcat gccatccgta agatgctttt ctgtgactgg
     5401 tgagtactca accaagtcat tctgagaata gtgtatgcgg cgaccgagtt gctcttgccc
     5461 ggcgtcaata cgggataata ccgcgccaca tagcagaact ttaaaagtgc tcatcattgg
     5521 aaaacgttct tcggggcgaa aactctcaag gatcttaccg ctgttgagat ccagttcgat
     5581 gtaacccact cgtgcaccca actgatcttc agcatctttt actttcacca gcgtttctgg
     5641 gtgagcaaaa acaggaaggc aaaatgccgc aaaaaaggga ataagggcga cacggaaatg
     5701 ttgaatactc atactcttcc tttttcaata ttattgaagc atttatcagg gttattgtct
     5761 catgagcgga tacatatttg aatgtattta gaaaaataaa caaatagggg ttccgcgcac
     5821 atttccccga aaagtgccac ctgacgtc
//
