# Supplementary material for: Engineered Feedback Employing Natural Hypoxia-Responsive Factors Enhances Synthetic Hypoxia Biosensors
Source: bioRxiv preprint, doi:10.1101/2024.09.28.615614, version 1 (2024-09-30)
Supplement: Supplementary Data [file 615614_file03.zip › Supplementary Data/SupplementaryData1_PlasmidMaps/pPD1178 Integration Vector with PuroR-P2A-miRFP720.gb]

LOCUS       Exported               11047 bp ds-DNA     circular SYN 25-SEP-2024
DEFINITION  synthetic circular DNA
ACCESSION   .
VERSION     .
KEYWORDS    .
SOURCE      synthetic DNA construct
  ORGANISM  synthetic DNA construct
REFERENCE   1  (bases 1 to 11047)
  AUTHORS   Leonard Lab
  TITLE     Direct Submission
  JOURNAL   Exported Thursday, Sep 26, 2024 from SnapGene 5.1.7
            https://www.snapgene.com
FEATURES             Location/Qualifiers
     source          1..11047
                     /organism="synthetic DNA construct"
                     /mol_type="other DNA"
     misc_feature    340..575
                     /label=cHS4
     misc_feature    673..914
                     /label=cHS4
     misc_feature    1031..1068
                     /label=attB BxB1
                     /note="/ApEinfo_fwdcolor=#00ffff
                     /ApEinfo_graphicformat=arrow_data {{0 1 2 0 0 -1} {} 0}
                     width 5 offset 0
                     /ApEinfo_revcolor=green"
     CDS             1079..1672
                     /codon_start=1
                     /label=puro R
                     /note="/ApEinfo_fwdcolor=#408080
                     /ApEinfo_graphicformat=arrow_data {{0 1 2 0 0 -1} {} 0}
                     width 5 offset 0
                     /ApEinfo_revcolor=green"
                     /translation="MTEYKPTVRLATRDDVPRAVRTLAAAFADYPATRHTVDPDRHIER
                     VTELQELFLTRVGLDIGKVWVADDGAAVAVWTTPESVEAGAVFAEIGPRMAELSGSRLA
                     AQQQMEGLLAPHRPKEPAWFLATVGVSPDHQGKGLGSAVVLPGVEAAERAGVPAFLETS
                     APRNLPFYERLGFTVTADVEVPEGPRTWCMTRKPG"
     CDS             1676..1704
                     /codon_start=1
                     /product="2A peptide from porcine teschovirus-1 
                     polyprotein"
                     /label=P2A
                     /note="Eukaryotic ribosomes fail to insert a peptide bond 
                     between the Gly and Pro residues, yielding separate 
                     polypeptides."
                     /translation="ATNFSLLKQ"
     CDS             1733..2683
                     /codon_start=2
                     /label=miRFP720
                     /translation="MAEGSVARQPDLLTCDDEPIHIPGAIQPHGLLLALAADMTIVAGS
                     DNLPELTGLAIGALIGRSAADVFDSETHNRLTIALAEPGAAVGAPITVGFTMRKDAGFI
                     GSWHRHDQLIFLELEPPQRDVAEPQAFFRRTNSAIRRLQAAETLESACAAAAQEVRKIT
                     GFDRVMIYRFASDFSGEVIAEDRCAEVESKLGLHYPASFIPAQARRLYTINPVRIIPDI
                     NYRPVPVTPDLNPVTGRPIDLSFAILRSVSPVHLEFMRNIGMHGTMSISILRGERLWGL
                     IVCHHRTPYYVDLDGRQACKRVAERLATQIGVMEE"
     misc_feature    2724..3239
                     /label=rb glob PA terminator
                     /note="/ApEinfo_fwdcolor=#ff80c0
                     /ApEinfo_graphicformat=arrow_data {{0 1 2 0 0 -1} {} 0}
                     width 5 offset 0
                     /ApEinfo_revcolor=green"
     misc_feature    3271..3506
                     /label=cHS4
     misc_feature    3604..3845
                     /label=cHS4
     misc_feature    3975..9462
                     /label=Red crt operon
                     /note="/ApEinfo_fwdcolor=#8080ff
                     /ApEinfo_graphicformat=arrow_data {{0 1 2 0 0 -1} {} 0}
                     width 5 offset 0
                     /ApEinfo_revcolor=green"
     CDS             complement(9653..10462)
                     /codon_start=1
                     /gene="aph(3')-Ia"
                     /product="aminoglycoside phosphotransferase"
                     /label=KanR
                     /note="confers resistance to kanamycin in bacteria or G418 
                     (Geneticin(R)) in eukaryotes"
                     /translation="MSHIQRETSRPRLNSNMDADLYGYKWARDNVGQSGATIYRLYGKP
                     DAPELFLKHGKGSVANDVTDEMVRLNWLTEFMPLPTIKHFIRTPDDAWLLTTAIPGKTA
                     FQVLEEYPDSGENIVDALAVFLRRLHSIPVCNCPFNSDRVFRLAQAQSRMNNGLVDASD
                     FDDERNGWPVEQVWKEMHKLLPFSPDSVVTHGDFSLDNLIFDEGKLIGCIDVGRVGIAD
                     RYQDLAILWNCLGEFSPSLQKRLFQKYGIDNPDMNKLQFHLMLDEFF"
     rep_origin      complement(join(10621..11047,1..162))
                     /direction=LEFT
                     /label=ori
                     /note="high-copy-number ColE1/pMB1/pBR322/pUC origin of 
                     replication"
ORIGIN
        1 ggctacacta gaagaacagt atttggtatc tgcgctctgc tgaagccagt taccttcgga
       61 aaaagagttg gtagctcttg atccggcaaa caaaccaccg ctggtagcgg tggttttttt
      121 gtttgcaagc agcagattac gcgcagaaaa aaaggatctc aagaagatcc tttgatcttt
      181 tctacggggt ctgacgctca gtggaacgaa aactcacgtt aagggatttt ggtcatgaga
      241 ttatcaaaaa ggatcttcac ctagatcctt tctcgagctt tcggagtgag atggagtggc
      301 cactgtggaa ctgggcctag catcgcgata agctctagag ggacagcccc cccccaaagc
      361 ccccagggat gtaattacgt ccctcccccg ctagggggca gcagcgagcc gcccggggct
      421 ccgctccggt ccggcgctcc ccccgcatcc ccgagccggc agcgtgcggg gacagcccgg
      481 gcacggggaa ggtggcacgg gatcgctttc ctctgaacgc ttctcgctgc tctttgagcc
      541 tgcagacacc tggggggata cggggaaaaa gctttaggct gaaagagaga tttagaatga
      601 cagaatcata gaacggcctg cgtacggatg gggctctagc tctagagctt gatatcgaat
      661 tcctgcagcc ccgctagagg gacagccccc ccccaaagcc cccagggatg taattacgtc
      721 cctcccccgc tagggggcag cagcgagccg cccggggctc cgctccggtc cggcgctccc
      781 cccgcatccc cgagccggca gcgtgcgggg acagcccggg cacggggaag gtggcacggg
      841 atcgctttcc tctgaacgct tctcgctgct ctttgagcct gcagacacct ggggggatac
      901 ggggaaaaag ctttaggctg aaagagagat ttagaatgac agaatcatag aacggcctgg
      961 gcgcgcctgg tggcgaacga tcaacagacg ggagatctac tattgggaca gcagagatcc
     1021 agttggtaat ggcttgtcga cgacggcggt ctccgtcgtc aggatcatag gtgccaccat
     1081 gaccgagtac aagcccacgg tgcgcctcgc cacccgcgac gacgtccccc gggccgtacg
     1141 caccctcgcc gccgcgttcg ccgactaccc cgccacgcgc cacaccgtcg acccggaccg
     1201 ccacatcgag cgggtcaccg agctgcaaga actcttcctc acgcgcgtcg ggctcgacat
     1261 cggcaaggtg tgggtcgcgg acgacggcgc cgcggtggcg gtctggacca cgccggagag
     1321 cgtcgaagcg ggggcggtgt tcgccgagat cggcccgcgc atggccgagt tgagcggttc
     1381 ccggctggcc gcgcagcaac agatggaagg cctcctggcg ccgcaccggc ccaaggagcc
     1441 cgcgtggttc ctggccaccg tcggcgtctc gcccgaccac cagggcaagg gtctgggcag
     1501 cgccgtcgtg ctccccggag tggaggcggc cgagcgcgcc ggggtgcccg ccttcctgga
     1561 gacatccgcg ccccgcaacc tccccttcta cgagcggctc ggcttcaccg tcaccgccga
     1621 cgtcgaggtg cccgaaggac cgcgcacctg gtgcatgacc cgcaagcccg gagctgccac
     1681 gaacttcagc ctgctgaagc aggctggaga cgtggaggag aaccctggac ccatggccga
     1741 gggctctgtt gctagacaac ccgatctgct gacctgcgac gacgagccca ttcatatccc
     1801 tggcgctatc cagcctcacg gactgctgct tgctctggcc gccgatatga caatcgtggc
     1861 cggcagcgat aacctgcctg agctgacagg actggccatc ggagccctga ttggaagatc
     1921 agccgccgac gtgttcgaca gcgagacaca caacagactg acaatcgccc tggccgaacc
     1981 tggtgctgct gtgggagcac ctatcaccgt gggcttcacc atgagaaagg acgccggctt
     2041 tatcggcagc tggcacagac acgaccagct gatctttctg gaactggaac ctcctcagag
     2101 agatgtggcc gagccacagg ccttcttcag aaggaccaac agcgccatca gacggctcca
     2161 ggccgctgag acactggaat ctgcttgtgc cgccgctgct caagaagtgc ggaagatcac
     2221 cggcttcgac cgcgtgatga tctacagatt cgccagcgac ttcagcggcg aagtgatcgc
     2281 cgaggataga tgcgccgagg tggaatctaa gctgggcctg cattaccccg ccagcttcat
     2341 tcctgctcag gccagacggc tgtataccat caatcccgtg cggatcatcc ccgacatcaa
     2401 ctacagaccc gtgcctgtga ctcccgatct gaaccctgtt accggcagac ccatcgacct
     2461 gagcttcgcc atcctgagat ccgtgtctcc cgtgcatctt gagttcatgc ggaacatcgg
     2521 aatgcacggc accatgagca tctctatcct gcggggcgaa agactgtggg gcctgatcgt
     2581 gtgtcaccac agaacccctt actacgtgga cctggatggc agacaggcct gcaaaagagt
     2641 ggccgagaga ctggccacac agatcggcgt gatggaagaa tgagcttcca ctggattgta
     2701 caattaccaa ctgaattcac tcctcaggtg caggctgcct atcagaaggt ggtggctggt
     2761 gtggccaatg ccctggctca caaataccac tgagatcttt ttccctctgc caaaaattat
     2821 ggggacatca tgaagcccct tgagcatctg acttctggct aataaaggaa atttattttc
     2881 attgcaatag tgtgttggaa ttttttgtgt ctctcactcg gaaggacata tgggagggca
     2941 aatcatttaa aacatcagaa tgagtatttg gtttagagtt tggcaacata tgcccatatg
     3001 ctggctgcca tgaacaaagg ttggctataa agaggtcatc agtatatgaa acagccccct
     3061 gctgtccatt ccttattcca tagaaaagcc ttgacttgag gttagatttt ttttatattt
     3121 tgttttgtgt tatttttttc tttaacatcc ctaaaatttt ccttacatgt tttactagcc
     3181 agatttttcc tcctctcctg actactccca gtcatagctg tccctcttct cttatggaga
     3241 tccgggccta gcatcgcgat aagctctaga gggacagccc ccccccaaag cccccaggga
     3301 tgtaattacg tccctccccc gctagggggc agcagcgagc cgcccggggc tccgctccgg
     3361 tccggcgctc cccccgcatc cccgagccgg cagcgtgcgg ggacagcccg ggcacgggga
     3421 aggtggcacg ggatcgcttt cctctgaacg cttctcgctg ctctttgagc ctgcagacac
     3481 ctggggggat acggggaaaa agctttaggc tgaaagagag atttagaatg acagaatcat
     3541 agaacggcct gcgtacggat ggggctctag ctctagagct tgatatcgaa ttcctgcagc
     3601 cccgctagag ggacagcccc cccccaaagc ccccagggat gtaattacgt ccctcccccg
     3661 ctagggggca gcagcgagcc gcccggggct ccgctccggt ccggcgctcc ccccgcatcc
     3721 ccgagccggc agcgtgcggg gacagcccgg gcacggggaa ggtggcacgg gatcgctttc
     3781 ctctgaacgc ttctcgctgc tctttgagcc tgcagacacc tggggggata cggggaaaaa
     3841 gctttaggct gaaagagaga tttagaatga cagaatcata gaacggcctg ggcgcgcctg
     3901 gtggcgaacg atcaacagac gggagattgc cttgtcttct ggtcgactcg acggagggta
     3961 ccgcacggtc tgccaatccg acggaggttt atgaattttc caccttttcc acaagctcaa
     4021 ctagtattaa cgatgtggat ttagcaaaaa aaacctgtaa ccctaaatgt aaaataacgg
     4081 gtaagcctgc caaccatgtt atggcagatt aagcgtcttt ttgaagggca ccgcatcttt
     4141 cgcgttgccg taaatgtatc cgtttataag gacagcccga atgacggtct gcgcaaaaaa
     4201 acacgttcat ctcactcgcg atgctgcgga gcagttactg gctgatattg atcgacgcct
     4261 tgatcagtta ttgcccgtgg agggagaacg ggatgttgtg ggtgccgcga tgcgtgaagg
     4321 tgcgctggca ccgggaaaac gtattcgccc catgttgctg ttgctgaccg cccgcgatct
     4381 gggttgcgct gtcagccatg acggattact ggatttggcc tgtgcggtgg aaatggtcca
     4441 cgcggcttcg ctgatccttg acgatatgcc ctgcatggac gatgcgaagc tgcggcgcgg
     4501 acgccctacc attcattctc attacggaga gcatgtggca atactggcgg cggttgcctt
     4561 gctgagtaaa gcctttggcg taattgccga tgcagatggc ctcacgccgc tggcaaaaaa
     4621 tcgggcggtt tctgaactgt caaacgccat cggcatgcaa ggattggttc agggtcagtt
     4681 caaggatctg tctgaagggg ataagccgcg cagcgctgaa gctattttga tgacgaatca
     4741 ctttaaaacc agcacgctgt tttgtgcctc catgcagatg gcctcgattg ttgcgaatgc
     4801 ctccagcgaa gcgcgtgatt gcctgcatcg tttttcactt gatcttggtc aggcatttca
     4861 actgctggac gatttgaccg atggcatgac cgacaccggt aaggatagca atcaggacgc
     4921 cggtaaatcg acgctggtca atctgttagg cccgagggcg gttgaagaac gtctgagaca
     4981 acatcttcag cttgccagtg agcatctctc tgcggcctgc caacacgggc acgccactca
     5041 acattttatt caggcctggt ttgacaaaaa actcgctgcc gtcagttaag gatgctgcat
     5101 gagcgcacat gccctgccca aggcagatct gaccgccacc agcctgatcg tatcgggcgg
     5161 catcatcgcc gcttggctgg ccctgcatgt gcatgcgctg tggtttctgg acgcagcggc
     5221 gcatcccatc ctggcgatcg caaatttcct ggggctgacc tggctgtcgg tcggattgtt
     5281 catcatcgcg catgacgcga tgcacgggtc ggtggtgccg gggcgtccgc gcgccaatgc
     5341 ggcgatgggc cagcttgtcc tgtggctgta tgccggattt tcgtggcgca agatgatcgt
     5401 caagcacatg gcccatcacc gccatgccgg aaccgacgac gaccccgatt tcgaccatgg
     5461 cggcccggtc cgctggtacg cccgcttcat cggcacctat ttcggctggc gcgaggggct
     5521 gcttctgccc gtcatcgtga cggtctatgc gctgatcctt ggggatcgct ggatgtacgt
     5581 ggtattctgg ccgctgccgt cgatcctggc gtcgatccag ctgttcgtgt tcggcacctg
     5641 gctgccgcac cgccccggcc acgacgcgtt cccggaccgc cacaatgcgc ggtcgtcgcg
     5701 gatcagcgac cccgtgtcgc tgctgacctg ttttcacttt ggcggttatc atcacgaaca
     5761 ccacctgcac ccgacggtgc cgtggtggcg cctgcccagc acccgcacca agggggacac
     5821 cgcatgagtg acttaagtgg gagcggctat gcaaccgcat tatgatctga ttctcgtggg
     5881 ggctggactc gcgaatggcc ttatcgccct gcgacttcag cagcagcaac ctgatatgcg
     5941 tattttgctt atcgacgccg caccccaggc gggcgggaat catacgtggt catttcacca
     6001 cgatgatttg actgagagcc aacatcgttg gatagctccg ctggtggttc atcactggcc
     6061 cgactatcag gtacgctttc ccacacgccg tcgtaagctg aacagcggct acttttgtat
     6121 tacttctcag cgtttcgctg aggttttaca gcgacagttt ggcccgcact tgtggatgga
     6181 taccgcggtc gcagaggtta atgcggaatc tgttcggttg aaaaagggtc aggttatcgg
     6241 tgcccgcgcg gtgattgacg ggcggggtta tgcggcaaat tcagcactga gcgtgggctt
     6301 ccaggcgttt attggccagg aatggcgatt gagccacccg catggtttat catctcccat
     6361 tatcatggat gccacggtcg atcagcaaaa tggttatcgc ttcgtgtaca gcctgccgct
     6421 ctcgccgacc agattgttaa ttgaagatac gcactatatt gataatgcga cattagatcc
     6481 tgaatgcgcg cggcaaaata tttgcgacta tgccgcgcaa cagggttggc agcttcagac
     6541 actgctgcga gaagaacagg gcgccttacc cattactctg tcgggcaatg ccgacgcatt
     6601 ctggcagcag cgccccctgg cctgtagtgg attacgtgcc ggtctgttcc atcctaccac
     6661 cggctattca ctgccgctgg cggttgccgt ggccgaccgc ctgagtgcac ttgatgtctt
     6721 tacgtcggcc tcaattcacc atgccattac gcattttgcc cgcgagcgct ggcagcagca
     6781 gggctttttc cgcatgctga atcgcatgct gtttttagcc ggacccgccg attcacgctg
     6841 gcgggttatg cagcgttttt atggtttacc tgaagattta attgcccgtt tttatgcggg
     6901 aaaactcacg ctgaccgatc ggctacgtat tctgagcggc aagccgcctg ttccggtatt
     6961 agcagcattg caagccatta tgacgactca tcgttaaaga gcgactacat gaaaccaact
     7021 acggtaattg gtgcaggctt cggtggcctg gcactggcaa ttcgtctaca agctgcgggg
     7081 atccccgtct tactgcttga acaacgtgat aaacccggcg gtcgggctta tgtctacgag
     7141 gatcaggggt ttacctttga tgcaggcccg acggttatca ccgatcccag tgccattgaa
     7201 gaactgtttg cactggcagg aaaacagtta aaagagtatg tcgaactgct gccggttacg
     7261 ccgttttacc gcctgtgttg ggagtcaggg aaggtcttta attacgataa cgatcaaacc
     7321 cggctcgaag cgcagattca gcagtttaat ccccgcgatg tcgaaggtta tcgtcagttt
     7381 ctggactatt cacgcgcggt gtttaaagaa ggctatctaa agctcggtac tgtccctttt
     7441 ttatcgttca gagacatgct tcgcgccgca cctcaactgg cgaaactgca ggcatggaga
     7501 agcgtttaca gtaaggttgc cagttacatc gaagatgaac atctgcgcca ggcgttttct
     7561 ttccactcgc tgttggtggg cggcaatccc ttcgccacct catccattta tacgttgata
     7621 cacgcgctgg agcgtgagtg gggcgtctgg tttccgcgtg gcggcaccgg cgcattagtt
     7681 caggggatga taaagctgtt tcaggatctg ggtggcgaag tcgtgttaaa cgccagagtc
     7741 agccatatgg aaacgacagg aaacaagatt gaagccgtgc atttagagga cggtcgcagg
     7801 ttcctgacgc aagccgtcgc gtcaaatgca gatgtggttc atacctatcg cgacctgtta
     7861 agccagcacc ctgccgcggt taagcagtcc aacaaactgc agactaagcg catgagtaac
     7921 tctctgtttg tgctctattt tggtttgaat caccatcatg atcagctcgc gcatcacacg
     7981 gtttgtttcg gcccgcgtta ccgcgagctg attgacgaaa tttttaatca tgatggcctc
     8041 gcagaggact tctcacttta tctgcacgcg ccctgtgtca cggattcgtc actggcgcct
     8101 gaaggttgcg gcagttacta tgtgttggcg ccggtgccgc atttaggcac cgcgaacctc
     8161 gactggacgg ttgaggggcc aaaactacgc gaccgtattt ttgcgtacct tgagcagcat
     8221 tacatgcctg gcttacggag tcagctggtc acgcaccgga tgtttacgcc gtttgatttt
     8281 cgcgaccagc ttaatgccta tcatggctca gccttttctg tggagcccgt tcttacccag
     8341 agcgcctggt ttcggccgca taaccgcgat aaaaccatta ctaatctcta cctggtcggc
     8401 gcaggcacgc atcccggcgc aggcattcct ggcgtcatcg gctcggcaaa agcgacagca
     8461 ggtttgatgc tggaggatct gatttgaata atccgtcgtt actcaatcat gcggtcgaaa
     8521 cgatggcagt tggctcgaaa agttttgcga cagcctcaaa gttatttgat gcaaaaaccc
     8581 ggcgcagcgt actgatgctc tacgcctggt gccgccattg tgacgatgtt attgacgatc
     8641 agacgctggg ctttcaggcc cggcagcctg ccttacaaac gcccgaacaa cgtctgatgc
     8701 aacttgagat gaaaacgcgc caggcctatg caggatcgca gatgcacgaa ccggcgtttg
     8761 cggcttttca ggaagtggct atggctcatg atatcgcccc ggcttacgcg tttgatcatc
     8821 tggaaggctt cgccatggat gtacgcgaag cgcaatacag ccaactggat gatacgctgc
     8881 gctattgcta tcacgttgca ggcgttgtcg gcttgatgat ggcgcaaatc atgggcgtgc
     8941 gggataacgc cacgctggac cgcgcctgtg accttgggct ggcatttcag ttgaccaata
     9001 ttgctcgcga tattgtggac gatgcgcatg cgggccgctg ttatctgccg gcaagctggc
     9061 tggagcatga aggtctgaac aaagagaatt atgcggcacc tgaaaaccgt caggcgctga
     9121 gccgtatcgc ccgtcgtttg gtgcaggaag cagaacctta ctatttgtct gccacagccg
     9181 gcctggcagg gttgcccctg cgttccgcct gggcaatcgc tacggcgaag caggtttacc
     9241 ggaaaatagg tgtcaaagtt gaacaggccg gtcagcaagc ctgggatcag cggcagtcaa
     9301 cgaccacgcc cgaaaaatta acgctgctgc tggccgcctc tggtcaggcc cttacttccc
     9361 ggatgcgggc tcatcctccc cgccctgcgc atctctggca gcgcccgctc tagcgccatg
     9421 tctttcccgg agcgtcgcct gaagttttga caggggcggc gcatagagga agccaaaaga
     9481 aacacaacct tctttgcccc tgacggcgtg atgcatacgc tggcgattag cacgaagaca
     9541 agggatggaa cgacgcgtaa ctcacgttaa gggattttgg tcatgagctt gcgccgtccc
     9601 gtcaagtcag cgtaatgctc tgccagtgtt acaaccaatt aaccaattct gattagaaaa
     9661 actcatcgag catcaaatga aactgcaatt tattcatatc aggattatca ataccatatt
     9721 tttgaaaaag ccgtttctgt aatgaaggag aaaactcacc gaggcagttc cataggatgg
     9781 caagatcctg gtatcggtct gcgattccga ctcgtccaac atcaatacaa cctattaatt
     9841 tcccctcgtc aaaaataagg ttatcaagtg agaaatcacc atgagtgacg actgaatccg
     9901 gtgagaatgg caaaagttta tgcatttctt tccagacttg ttcaacaggc cagccattac
     9961 gctcgtcatc aaaatcactc gcatcaacca aaccgttatt cattcgtgat tgcgcctgag
    10021 cgagacgaaa tacgcgatcg ctgttaaaag gacaattaca aacaggaatc gaatgcaacc
    10081 ggcgcaggaa cactgccagc gcatcaacaa tattttcacc tgaatcagga tattcttcta
    10141 atacctggaa tgctgttttt ccggggatcg cagtggtgag taaccatgca tcatcaggag
    10201 tacggataaa atgcttgatg gtcggaagag gcataaattc cgtcagccag tttagtctga
    10261 ccatctcatc tgtaacatca ttggcaacgc tacctttgcc atgtttcaga aacaactctg
    10321 gcgcatcggg cttcccatac aagcgataga ttgtcgcacc tgattgcccg acattatcgc
    10381 gagcccattt atacccatat aaatcagcat ccatgttgga atttaatcgc ggcctcgacg
    10441 tttcccgttg aatatggctc ataacacccc ttgtattact gtttatgtaa gcagacagtt
    10501 ttattgttca tgatgatatt attttatctt gtgcaatgta acatcagaga ttttgagaca
    10561 cgggccatgc tagctccagc aaaaggccag gaaccgtaaa aaggccgcgt tgctggcgtt
    10621 tttccatagg ctccgccccc ctgacgagca tcacaaaaat cgacgctcaa gtcagaggtg
    10681 gcgaaacccg acaggactat aaagatacca ggcgtttccc cctggaagct ccctcgtgcg
    10741 ctctcctgtt ccgaccctgc cgcttaccgg atacctgtcc gcctttctcc cttcgggaag
    10801 cgtggcgctt tctcatagct cacgctgtag gtatctcagt tcggtgtagg tcgttcgctc
    10861 caagctgggc tgtgtgcacg aaccccccgt tcagcccgac cgctgcgcct tatccggtaa
    10921 ctatcgtctt gagtccaacc cggtaagaca cgacttatcg ccactggcag cagccactgg
    10981 taacaggatt agcagagcga ggtatgtagg cggtgctaca gagttcttga agtggtggcc
    11041 taactac
//
