# Supplementary material for: Engineered Feedback Employing Natural Hypoxia-Responsive Factors Enhances Synthetic Hypoxia Biosensors
Source: bioRxiv preprint, doi:10.1101/2024.09.28.615614, version 1 (2024-09-30)
Supplement: Supplementary Data [file 615614_file03.zip › Supplementary Data/SupplementaryData1_PlasmidMaps/pPD1358 HBS(YBTATA) LumiScarlet in TU3.gb]

LOCUS       Exported                5858 bp ds-DNA     circular SYN 26-SEP-2024
DEFINITION  synthetic circular DNA
ACCESSION   .
VERSION     .
KEYWORDS    .
SOURCE      synthetic DNA construct
  ORGANISM  synthetic DNA construct
REFERENCE   1  (bases 1 to 5858)
  AUTHORS   Leonard Lab
  TITLE     Direct Submission
  JOURNAL   Exported Thursday, Sep 26, 2024 from SnapGene 5.1.7
            https://www.snapgene.com
FEATURES             Location/Qualifiers
     source          1..5858
                     /organism="synthetic DNA construct"
                     /mol_type="other DNA"
     misc_feature    31..55
                     /label=TUPV3 Barcode
     misc_feature    203..211
                     /label=EBS
                     /note="Egr-1 binding site; early growth response factor; 
                     from positions -603 to -595 of the murine Egr-1 promoter"
     misc_feature    218..244
                     /label=MRE
                     /note="MRE from the murine MT-I proximal promoter; metal 
                     transcirption factor-1; MTF-1 is a ZF that binds the metal 
                     response element (MRE) in response to heavy metals"
     misc_feature    251..268
                     /label=HRE
                     /note="HRE (hypoxia response element) derived from the 5' 
                     flanking region of murine PGK-1 (phosphoglycerate kinase 1)
                     gene"
     misc_feature    275..292
                     /label=HRE
                     /note="HRE (hypoxia response element) derived from the 5' 
                     flanking region of murine PGK-1 (phosphoglycerate kinase 1)
                     gene"
     misc_feature    297..316
                     /label=HRE
                     /note="HRE (hypoxia response element) derived from the 5' 
                     flanking region of murine PGK-1 (phosphoglycerate kinase 1)
                     gene"
     promoter        328..366
                     /label=YB_TATA
     CDS             461..529
                     /codon_start=1
                     /product="three tandem FLAG(R) epitope tags, followed by an
                     enterokinase cleavage site"
                     /label=3xFLAG
                     /translation="MDYKDHDGDYKDHDIDYKDDDDK"
     CDS             539..1213
                     /codon_start=1
                     /product="Missing C-term GMDELYK"
                     /label=mScarlet-I*
                     /note="missing C-term GMDELYK"
                     /translation="MVSKGEAVIKEFMRFKVHMEGSMNGHEFEIEGEGEGRPYEGTQTA
                     KLKVTKGGPLPFSWDILSPQFMYGSRAFIKHPADIPDYYKQSFPEGFKWERVMNFEDGG
                     AVTVTQDTSLEDGTLIYKVKLRGTNFPPDGPVMQKKTMGWEASTERLYPEDGVLKGDIK
                     MALRLKDGGRYLADFKTTYKAKKPVQMPGAYNVDRKLDITSHNEDYTVVEQYERSEGRH
                     STG"
     CDS             1217..1723
                     /codon_start=1
                     /product="Missing N-term MVF"
                     /label=LumiLuc*
                     /note="missing N-term NVF"
                     /translation="TLGDFVGDWRQTAGYNQAQVLEQGGLTSLFQNLGVSVTPIQRIVL
                     SGENGLKIDIHVIIPYEGLSCDQMAQIEKIFKVVYPVDDHHFKAILHYGTLVIDGVTPN
                     MIDYFGQPYEGIAKFDGKKITVTGTLWNGNTIIDERLINPDGSLLFRVTINGVTGWRLH
                     ERILA"
     polyA_signal    1774..1998
                     /label=bGH poly(A) signal
                     /note="bovine growth hormone polyadenylation signal"
     misc_feature    2016..2040
                     /label=TUPV3 Barcode
     misc_feature    2064..2299
                     /label=cHS4
     misc_feature    2397..2638
                     /label=cHS4
     rep_origin      2767..3195
                     /direction=RIGHT
                     /label=f1 ori
                     /note="f1 bacteriophage origin of replication; arrow 
                     indicates direction of (+) strand synthesis"
     rep_origin      3265..3400
                     /label=SV40 ori
                     /note="SV40 origin of replication"
     polyA_signal    3534..3655
                     /label=SV40 poly(A) signal
                     /note="SV40 polyadenylation signal"
     rep_origin      complement(4106..4691)
                     /direction=LEFT
                     /label=ori
                     /note="high-copy-number ColE1/pMB1/pBR322/pUC origin of 
                     replication"
     CDS             complement(4862..5722)
                     /codon_start=1
                     /gene="bla"
                     /product="beta-lactamase"
                     /label=AmpR
                     /note="confers resistance to ampicillin, carbenicillin, and
                     related antibiotics"
                     /translation="MSIQHFRVALIPFFAAFCLPVFAHPETLVKVKDAEDQLGARVGYI
                     ELDLNSGKILESFRPEERFPMMSTFKVLLCGAVLSRIDAGQEQLGRRIHYSQNDLVEYS
                     PVTEKHLTDGMTVRELCSAAITMSDNTAANLLLTTIGGPKELTAFLHNMGDHVTRLDRW
                     EPELNEAIPNDERDTTMPVAMATTLRKLLTGELLTLASRQQLIDWMEADKVAGPLLRSA
                     LPAGWFIADKSGAGERGSRGIIAALGPDGKPSRIVVIYTTGSQATMDERNRQIAEIGAS
                     LIKHW"
     promoter        complement(5723..5827)
                     /gene="bla"
                     /label=AmpR promoter
ORIGIN
        1 gacggatcgg gagatcgaag acggactaaa tagtagttca gacgccgtta agcgcaagat
       61 ctggggaggt cgctgagtag tgcgcgagca aaatttaagc tacaacaagg caaggcttga
      121 ccgacaattg catgaagaat ctgcttaggg ttaggcgttt tgcgctgctt cgcgatgtac
      181 gggccagata tacgcgtcta gccgccctcg ctctagcagg gagctctgca ctccgcccga
      241 aaagtctagc gtcgtgcagg acgtgacatc tagtgtcgtg caggacgtga catctagtgt
      301 cgtgcaggac gtgacatcta ggatccctct agagggtata taatgggggc cactagtcta
      361 ctaccagagc tctctggcta actagagaac ccactgctta ctggcttatc gaaattaata
      421 cgactcacta tagggagtcc ccaagctggc tagcgccacc atggactaca aagaccacga
      481 cggcgattac aaggatcatg acatcgatta caaagacgat gacgataagg gcagcggcat
      541 ggtgagcaag ggcgaggcag tgatcaagga gttcatgcgg ttcaaggtgc acatggaggg
      601 ctccatgaac ggccacgagt tcgagatcga gggcgagggc gagggccgcc cctacgaggg
      661 cacccagacc gccaagctga aggtgaccaa gggtggcccc ctgcccttct cctgggacat
      721 cctgtcccct cagttcatgt acggctccag ggccttcatc aagcaccccg ccgacatccc
      781 cgactactat aagcagtcct tccccgaggg cttcaagtgg gagcgcgtga tgaacttcga
      841 ggacggcggc gccgtgaccg tgacccagga cacctccctg gaggacggca ccctgatcta
      901 caaggtgaag ctccgcggca ccaacttccc tcctgacggc cccgtaatgc agaaaaagac
      961 aatgggctgg gaagcgtcca ccgagcggtt gtaccccgag gacggcgtgc tgaagggcga
     1021 cattaagatg gccctgcgcc tgaaggacgg cggacgctac ctggcggact tcaagaccac
     1081 ctacaaggcc aagaagcccg tgcagatgcc cggcgcctac aacgtcgacc gcaagttgga
     1141 catcacctcc cacaacgagg actacaccgt ggtggaacag tacgaacgct ccgagggccg
     1201 ccactccacc ggaaagactc tcggggattt tgttggggac tggcgacaga cagccggcta
     1261 caaccaggct caagtccttg aacagggagg tttgaccagt ttgtttcaga acctcggggt
     1321 gtccgtaact ccaatccaaa ggattgtcct gagcggtgaa aatgggctga agatcgatat
     1381 ccatgtcatc atcccgtatg aaggtctgag ctgcgaccaa atggcccaga tcgaaaaaat
     1441 ttttaaggtg gtataccctg tggatgatca tcactttaag gcgatcctgc actatggcac
     1501 actggtaatc gacggggtta cgccgaacat gatcgactat ttcggacagc cgtatgaagg
     1561 catcgccaag ttcgacggca aaaagatcac agtaacaggg accctgtgga acggcaacac
     1621 aattatcgac gagcgcctga tcaaccccga cggctccctg ctgttccgag taaccattaa
     1681 cggagtgacc ggctggcgtc tgcatgaacg cattctggcg taagcggccg ctcgagtcta
     1741 gagggcccgt ttaaacccgc tgatcagcct cgactgtgcc ttctagttgc cagccatctg
     1801 ttgtttgccc ctcccccgtg ccttccttga ccctggaagg tgccactccc actgtccttt
     1861 cctaataaaa tgaggaaatt gcatcgcatt gtctgagtag gtgtcattct attctggggg
     1921 gtggggtggg gcaggacagc aagggggagg attgggaagt caatagcagg catgctgggg
     1981 atgcggtggg ctctatggct tctgaggcag gtcgaagaga ctgcccgaca catcttagtg
     2041 agcgcatcgc gataagctct agagggacag ccccccccca aagcccccag ggatgtaatt
     2101 acgtccctcc cccgctaggg ggcagcagcg agccgcccgg ggctccgctc cggtccggcg
     2161 ctccccccgc atccccgagc cggcagcgtg cggggacagc ccgggcacgg ggaaggtggc
     2221 acgggatcgc tttcctctga acgcttctcg ctgctctttg agcctgcaga cacctggggg
     2281 gatacgggga aaaagcttta ggctgaaaga gagatttaga atgacagaat catagaacgg
     2341 cctgcgtacg gatggggctc tagctctaga gcttgatatc gaattcctgc agccccgcta
     2401 gagggacagc ccccccccaa agcccccagg gatgtaatta cgtccctccc ccgctagggg
     2461 gcagcagcga gccgcccggg gctccgctcc ggtccggcgc tccccccgca tccccgagcc
     2521 ggcagcgtgc ggggacagcc cgggcacggg gaaggtggca cgggatcgct ttcctctgaa
     2581 cgcttctcgc tgctctttga gcctgcagac acctgggggg atacggggaa aaagctttag
     2641 gctgaaagag agatttagaa tgacagaatc atagaacggc ctgggcgcgc ctggtggcga
     2701 acgatcaaca gacgggagag gttacaagtc ttcgctgaca gcgaccggac tctagggggt
     2761 atccccnnnn nnnnnnnnnn nnnnnnnnnn nnnnnnnnnn nnnnnnnnnn nnnnnnnnnn
     2821 nnnnnnnnnn nnnnnnnnnn nnnnnnnnnn nnnnnnnnnn nnnnnnnnnn nnnnnnnnnn
     2881 nnnnnnnnnn cnnnnnnnnn nnnnnnnnnn nnnnnnnnnn nnnnnnnnnn nnnnnnnnnn
     2941 nnnnnnnnnn nnnnnnnnnn nnnnnnnnnn nnnnnnnnnn nnannnnnnn nnnnnnnnnn
     3001 nnnnnnnnnn nnnnnnnnnn nnnnnnnnnn nncctttgac gttggagtcc acgttcttta
     3061 atagtggact cttgttccaa actggaacaa cactcaaccc tatctcggtc tattcttttg
     3121 atttataagg gattttgccg atttcggcct attggttaaa aaatgagctg atttaacaaa
     3181 aatttaacgc gaattaattc tgtggaatgt gtgtcagtta ggctcaatta gtcagcaacc
     3241 atagtcccgc ccctaactcc gcccatcccg cccctaactc cgcccagttc cgcccattct
     3301 ccgccccatg gctgactaat tttttttatt tatgcagagg ccgaggccgc ctctgcctct
     3361 gagctattcc agaagtagtg aggaggcttt tttggaggcc taggcttttg caaaaagctc
     3421 ccgggagctt gtatatccat tttcggaggt tgggcttcgg aatcgttttc cgggacgccg
     3481 gctggatgat cctccagcgc ggggatctca tgctggagtt cttcgcccac cccaacttgt
     3541 ttattgcagc ttataatggt tacaaataaa gcaatagcat cacaaatttc acaaataaag
     3601 catttttttc actgcattct agttgtggtt tgtccaaact catcaatgta tcttatcatg
     3661 tctgtatacc gtcgacctct agctagagct tggcgtaatc atggtcatag ctgtttcctg
     3721 tgtgaaattg ttatccgctc acaattccac acaacatacg agccggaagc ataaagtgta
     3781 aagcctgggg tgcctaatga gtgagctaac tcacattaat tgcgttgcgc tcactgcccg
     3841 ctttccagtc gggaaacctg tcgtgccagc tgcattaatg aatcggccaa cgcgcgggga
     3901 gaggcggttt gcgtattggg cgctcttccg cttcctcgct cactgactcg ctgcgctcgg
     3961 tcgttcggct gcggcgagcg gtatcagctc actcaaaggc ggtaatacgg ttatccacag
     4021 aatcagggga taacgcagga aagaacatgt gagcaaaagg ccagcaaaag gccaggaacc
     4081 gtaaaaaggc cgcgttgctg gcgtttttcc ataggctccg cccccctgac gagcatcaca
     4141 aaaatcgacg ctcaagtcag aggtggcgaa acccgacagg actataaaga taccaggcgt
     4201 ttccccctgg aagctccctc gtgcgctctc ctgttccgac cctgccgctt accggatacc
     4261 tgtccgcctt tctcccttcg ggaagcgtgg cgctttctca tagctcacgc tgtaggtatc
     4321 tcagttcggt gtaggtcgtt cgctccaagc tgggctgtgt gcacgaaccc cccgttcagc
     4381 ccgaccgctg cgccttatcc ggtaactatc gtcttgagtc caacccggta agacacgact
     4441 tatcgccact ggcagcagcc actggtaaca ggattagcag agcgaggtat gtaggcggtg
     4501 ctacagagtt cttgaagtgg tggcctaact acggctacac tagaagaaca gtatttggta
     4561 tctgcgctct gctgaagcca gttaccttcg gaaaaagagt tggtagctct tgatccggca
     4621 aacaaaccac cgctggtagc ggtttttttg tttgcaagca gcagattacg cgcagaaaaa
     4681 aaggatctca agaagatcct ttgatctttt ctacggggtc tgacgctcag tggaacgaaa
     4741 actcacgtta agggattttg gtcatgagat tatcaaaaag gatcttcacc tagatccttt
     4801 taaattaaaa atgaagtttt aaatcaatct aaagtatata tgagtaaact tggtctgaca
     4861 gttaccaatg cttaatcagt gaggcaccta tctcagcgat ctgtctattt cgttcatcca
     4921 tagttgcctg actccccgtc gtgtagataa ctacgatacg ggagggctta ccatctggcc
     4981 ccagtgctgc aatgataccg cgagatccac gctcaccggc tccagattta tcagcaataa
     5041 accagccagc cggaagggcc gagcgcagaa gtggtcctgc aactttatcc gcctccatcc
     5101 agtctattaa ttgttgccgg gaagctagag taagtagttc gccagttaat agtttgcgca
     5161 acgttgttgc cattgctaca ggcatcgtgg tgtcacgctc gtcgtttggt atggcttcat
     5221 tcagctccgg ttcccaacga tcaaggcgag ttacatgatc ccccatgttg tgcaaaaaag
     5281 cggttagctc cttcggtcct ccgatcgttg tcagaagtaa gttggccgca gtgttatcac
     5341 tcatggttat ggcagcactg cataattctc ttactgtcat gccatccgta agatgctttt
     5401 ctgtgactgg tgagtactca accaagtcat tctgagaata gtgtatgcgg cgaccgagtt
     5461 gctcttgccc ggcgtcaata cgggataata ccgcgccaca tagcagaact ttaaaagtgc
     5521 tcatcattgg aaaacgttct tcggggcgaa aactctcaag gatcttaccg ctgttgagat
     5581 ccagttcgat gtaacccact cgtgcaccca actgatcttc agcatctttt actttcacca
     5641 gcgtttctgg gtgagcaaaa acaggaaggc aaaatgccgc aaaaaaggga ataagggcga
     5701 cacggaaatg ttgaatactc atactcttcc tttttcaata ttattgaagc atttatcagg
     5761 gttattgtct catgagcgga tacatatttg aatgtattta gaaaaataaa caaatagggg
     5821 ttccgcgcac atttccccga aaagtgccac ctgacgtc
//
