# Supplementary material for: Engineered Feedback Employing Natural Hypoxia-Responsive Factors Enhances Synthetic Hypoxia Biosensors
Source: bioRxiv preprint, doi:10.1101/2024.09.28.615614, version 1 (2024-09-30)
Supplement: Supplementary Data [file 615614_file03.zip › Supplementary Data/SupplementaryData1_PlasmidMaps/pPD1295 CAG AkaLuc-P2A-mTagBFP2-P2A-BlastR in TU5.gb]

LOCUS       Exported                9113 bp ds-DNA     circular SYN 26-SEP-2024
DEFINITION  synthetic circular DNA
ACCESSION   .
VERSION     .
KEYWORDS    .
SOURCE      synthetic DNA construct
  ORGANISM  synthetic DNA construct
REFERENCE   1  (bases 1 to 9113)
  AUTHORS   .
  TITLE     Direct Submission
  JOURNAL   Exported Thursday, Sep 26, 2024 from SnapGene 5.1.7
            https://www.snapgene.com
FEATURES             Location/Qualifiers
     source          1..9113
                     /organism="synthetic DNA construct"
                     /mol_type="other DNA"
     misc_feature    31..55
                     /label=TUPV5 Barcode
     enhancer        199..578
                     /label=CMV enhancer
                     /note="human cytomegalovirus immediate early enhancer"
     promoter        580..853
                     /label=CAG Promoter
     intron          854..1870
                     /label=chimeric intron
                     /note="chimera between introns from chicken beta-actin and 
                     rabbit beta-globin"
     CDS             2018..2047
                     /codon_start=1
                     /product="Myc (human c-Myc proto-oncogene) epitope tag"
                     /label=Myc
                     /translation="EQKLISEEDL"
     CDS             2048..3697
                     /codon_start=1
                     /label=AkaLuc
                     /translation="MEDAKNIKKGPAPFYPLEDGTAGEQLHKAMKRYALVPGAIAFTDA
                     HIQVDVTYAEYFEMSVRLAEAMRRYGLNTNHRIVVCSENSSQFFMPVLGALFIGVAVAP
                     ANDIYNERELLNSMGISQPTVVFVSKKGLRKVLNVQKKLPIIRKIIIMDSKTDYQGFQS
                     MYTFVTSHLPPSFNEYDFVPESFDRDKTIALIMNSSGSTGLPKGVALPHRTACVRFSHA
                     RDPIFGYQNIPDTAILSVVPFHHGFGMFTTLGYLICGFRVVLMYRFEEELFLRSLQDYK
                     IQSALLVPTLFSCLAKSTLIDKYDLSSLREIASGGAPLSKEVGEAVAKRFRLPGIRQGY
                     GLTETTNAVMITPEGDRKPGSVGKVVPFFEAKVVDLVTGKTLGVNQRGELCVRGPMIMS
                     GYVNNPEATNALIDKDGWLHSGDIAYWDEDEHFFIVDRLKSLIKYKGYQVAPAELEGIL
                     LQHPYIFDAGVAGLPDDDAGELPAAVVVLEHGKTMTEKEIVDYVASQVTTAKKLRGGVV
                     FVDEVPRGSTGKLDARKIREILTKAKKDGKIAV"
     CDS             3707..3763
                     /codon_start=1
                     /product="2A peptide from porcine teschovirus-1 
                     polyprotein"
                     /label=P2A
                     /note="Eukaryotic ribosomes fail to insert a peptide bond 
                     between the Gly and Pro residues, yielding separate 
                     polypeptides."
                     /translation="ATNFSLLKQAGDVEENPGP"
     CDS             3764..4474
                     /codon_start=1
                     /product="enhanced monomeric blue fluorescent protein 
                     (Subach et al., 2011)"
                     /label=mTagBFP2
                     /note="mammalian codon-optimized"
                     /translation="MVSKGEELIKENMHMKLYMEGTVDNHHFKCTSEGEGKPYEGTQTM
                     RIKVVEGGPLPFAFDILATSFLYGSKTFINHTQGIPDFFKQSFPEGFTWERVTTYEDGG
                     VLTATQDTSLQDGCLIYNVKIRGVNFTSNGPVMQKKTLGWEAFTETLYPADGGLEGRND
                     MALKLVGGSHLIANAKTTYRSKKPAKNLKMPGVYYVDYRLERIKEANNETYVEQHEVAV
                     ARYCDLPSKLGHKLN"
     CDS             4511..4567
                     /codon_start=1
                     /product="2A peptide from porcine teschovirus-1 
                     polyprotein"
                     /label=P2A
                     /note="Eukaryotic ribosomes fail to insert a peptide bond 
                     between the Gly and Pro residues, yielding separate 
                     polypeptides."
                     /translation="ATNFSLLKQAGDVEENPGP"
     CDS             4580..4978
                     /codon_start=1
                     /gene="Aspergillus terreus BSD"
                     /product="blasticidin S deaminase"
                     /label=BSD
                     /note="confers resistance to blasticidin"
                     /translation="MAKPLSQEESTLIERATATINSIPISEDYSVASAALSSDGRIFTG
                     VNVYHFTGGPCAELVVLGTAAAAAAGNLTCIVAIGNENRGILSPCGRCRQVLLDLHPGI
                     KAIVKDSDGQPTAVGIRELLPSGYVWEG"
     polyA_signal    5029..5253
                     /label=bGH poly(A) signal
                     /note="bovine growth hormone polyadenylation signal"
     misc_feature    5271..5295
                     /label=TUPV5 Barcode
     misc_feature    5319..5554
                     /label=cHS4
     misc_feature    5658..5893
                     /label=cHS4
     rep_origin      6022..6450
                     /direction=RIGHT
                     /label=f1 ori
                     /note="f1 bacteriophage origin of replication; arrow 
                     indicates direction of (+) strand synthesis"
     rep_origin      6520..6655
                     /label=SV40 ori
                     /note="SV40 origin of replication"
     polyA_signal    6789..6910
                     /label=SV40 poly(A) signal
                     /note="SV40 polyadenylation signal"
     rep_origin      complement(7361..7946)
                     /direction=LEFT
                     /label=ori
                     /note="high-copy-number ColE1/pMB1/pBR322/pUC origin of 
                     replication"
     CDS             complement(8117..8977)
                     /codon_start=1
                     /gene="bla"
                     /product="beta-lactamase"
                     /label=AmpR
                     /note="confers resistance to ampicillin, carbenicillin, and
                     related antibiotics"
                     /translation="MSIQHFRVALIPFFAAFCLPVFAHPETLVKVKDAEDQLGARVGYI
                     ELDLNSGKILESFRPEERFPMMSTFKVLLCGAVLSRIDAGQEQLGRRIHYSQNDLVEYS
                     PVTEKHLTDGMTVRELCSAAITMSDNTAANLLLTTIGGPKELTAFLHNMGDHVTRLDRW
                     EPELNEAIPNDERDTTMPVAMATTLRKLLTGELLTLASRQQLIDWMEADKVAGPLLRSA
                     LPAGWFIADKSGAGERGSRGIIAALGPDGKPSRIVVIYTTGSQATMDERNRQIAEIGAS
                     LIKHW"
     promoter        complement(8978..9082)
                     /gene="bla"
                     /label=AmpR promoter
ORIGIN
        1 gacggatcgg gagatcgaag acggcagaaa ggtatggcac gcctaatctg gacacaagat
       61 ctggggaggt cgctgagtag tgcgcgagca aaatttaagc tacaacaagg caaggcttga
      121 ccgacaattg catgaagaat ctgcttaggg ttaggcgttt tgcgctgctt cgcgatgtac
      181 gggccagata tacgcgttga cattgattat tgactagtta ttaatagtaa tcaattacgg
      241 ggtcattagt tcatagccca tatatggagt tccgcgttac ataacttacg gtaaatggcc
      301 cgcctggctg accgcccaac gacccccgcc cattgacgtc aataatgacg tatgttccca
      361 tagtaacgcc aatagggact ttccattgac gtcaatgggt ggagtattta cggtaaactg
      421 cccacttggc agtacatcaa gtgtatcata tgccaagtac gccccctatt gacgtcaatg
      481 acggtaaatg gcccgcctgg cattatgccc agtacatgac cttatgggac tttcctactt
      541 ggcagtacat ctacgtatta gtcatcgcta ttaccatggt cgaggtgagc cccacgttct
      601 gcttcactct ccccatctcc cccccctccc cacccccaat tttgtattta tttatttttt
      661 aattattttg tgcagcgatg ggggcggggg gggggggcgc gcgccaggcg gggcggggcg
      721 gggcgagggg cggggcgggg cgaggcggag aggtgcggcg gcagccaatc agagcggcgc
      781 gctccgaaag tttcctttta tggcgaggcg gcggcggcgg cggccctata aaaagcgaag
      841 cgcgcggcgg gcgggagtcg ctgcgcgctg ccttcgcccc gtgccccgct ccgccgccgc
      901 ctcgcgccgc ccgccccggc tctgactgac cgcgttactc ccacaggtga gcgggcggga
      961 cggcccttct cctccgggct gtaattagcg cttggtttaa tgacggcttg tttcttttct
     1021 gtggctgcgt gaaagccttg aggggctccg ggagggccct ttgtgcgggg ggagcggctc
     1081 ggggggtgcg tgcgtgtgtg tgtgcgtggg gagcgccgcg tgcggctccg cgctgcccgg
     1141 cggctgtgag cgctgcgggc gcggcgcggg gctttgtgcg ctccgcagtg tgcgcgaggg
     1201 gagcgcggcc gggggcggtg ccccgcggtg cggggggggc tgcgagggga acaaaggctg
     1261 cgtgcggggt gtgtgcgtgg gggggtgagc agggggtgtg ggcgcgtcgg tcgggctgca
     1321 accccccctg cacccccctc cccgagttgc tgagcacggc ccggcttcgg gtgcggggct
     1381 ccgtacgggg cgtggcgcgg ggctcgccgt gccgggcggg gggtggcggc aggtgggggt
     1441 gccgggcggg gcggggccgc ctcgggccgg ggagggctcg ggggaggggc gcggcggccc
     1501 ccggagcgcc ggcggctgtc gaggcgcggc gagccgcagc cattgccttt tatggtaatc
     1561 gtgcgagagg gcgcagggac ttcctttgtc ccaaatctgt gcggagccga aatctgggag
     1621 gcgccgccgc accccctcta gcgggcgcgg ggcgaagcgg tgcggcgccg gcaggaagga
     1681 aatgggcggg gagggccttc gtgcgtcgcc gcgccgccgt ccccttctcc ctctccagcc
     1741 tcggggctgt ccgcgggggg acggctgcct tcggggggga cggggcaggg cggggttcgg
     1801 cttctggcgt gtgaccggcg gctctagagc ctctgctaac catgttcatg ccttcttctt
     1861 tttcctacag ctcctgggca acgtgctggt tattgtgctg tctcatcatt ttggcaaaga
     1921 attcttatct ggctaactag agaacccact gcttactggc ttatcgaaat taatacgact
     1981 cactataggg agtcccaagc tggctagcgc caccatggag cagaaactga tctctgaaga
     2041 ggatctgatg gaagatgcca agaacatcaa gaagggaccc gctccattct accctctgga
     2101 agatggaaca gccggcgagc agctgcacaa ggccatgaag agatatgccc tggtgcctgg
     2161 cgctatcgcc ttcacagatg cccacattca ggtggacgtg acctacgccg agtatttcga
     2221 gatgtctgtg cggctggccg aggccatgag aagatacggc ctgaacacca accaccggat
     2281 cgtcgtgtgc agcgagaaca gcagccagtt cttcatgcct gtgctgggag ccctgttcat
     2341 cggagtggct gtggcccctg ccaacgacat ctacaacgag cgcgagctgc tgaacagcat
     2401 gggcatctct cagcccaccg tggtgttcgt gtccaagaaa ggcctgcgga aggtgctgaa
     2461 cgtgcagaag aagctgccca tcatccgcaa gatcatcatc atggacagca agaccgacta
     2521 ccagggcttc cagagcatgt ataccttcgt gaccagccat ctgccaccta gcttcaacga
     2581 gtacgacttc gtgcccgaga gcttcgaccg ggacaagaca atcgccctga tcatgaacag
     2641 ctccggctct accggactgc ccaaaggtgt tgccctgcct cacagaacag cctgcgtgcg
     2701 gtttagccac gccagagatc ccatctttgg ctaccagaac atccccgaca ccgccatcct
     2761 gagcgtggtg ccttttcacc acggcttcgg catgttcacc acactgggct acctgatctg
     2821 cggcttcaga gtggtgctga tgtatcgctt cgaggaagaa ctgttcctgc ggagcctcca
     2881 ggactacaag atccagtctg ctctgctggt gcccacactg ttcagctgtc tggccaagag
     2941 caccctgatc gacaaatacg acctgagcag cctgagagag atcgcctctg gcggagcccc
     3001 tctgtctaaa gaagtgggag aagccgtcgc caagcggttc agactgcctg gcatcagaca
     3061 aggctatggc ctgaccgaaa ccaccaacgc cgtgatgatc accccagagg gcgatagaaa
     3121 gcctggcagc gtgggaaaag tggtgccatt cttcgaggcc aaggtggtgg atctggtcac
     3181 cggcaaaaca ctgggcgtta accagagggg cgagctgtgt gttagaggcc ctatgatcat
     3241 gagcggctac gtgaacaacc ccgaggccac aaacgccctc atcgacaagg atggctggct
     3301 gcactctggc gacattgcct actgggacga agatgagcac ttcttcatcg tggaccggct
     3361 gaagtccctg atcaagtaca agggctacca ggtggcccca gccgagctgg aaggcattct
     3421 gctgcaacac ccctacatct tcgatgccgg cgttgcagga ctgcccgatg atgatgctgg
     3481 cgaactgcct gctgctgtgg tggtgctgga acacggcaag accatgaccg agaaagaaat
     3541 cgtggactac gtggccagcc aagtgaccac cgccaagaaa ctgagaggcg gcgtggtgtt
     3601 tgtggacgag gtgccaagag gcagcaccgg aaaactggac gcccggaaga tcagagagat
     3661 cctgaccaag gccaagaagg acggcaagat cgccgtcgga tccggagcaa ctaacttttc
     3721 cctgctcaaa caagccgggg atgtagagga gaaccccggc cccatggttt ccaagggcga
     3781 agaactgatc aaagaaaaca tgcacatgaa gctctacatg gaaggcaccg tggacaacca
     3841 ccacttcaag tgtaccagcg aaggcgaggg caagccttac gagggcaccc agaccatgag
     3901 aatcaaggtg gtggaaggcg gccctctgcc tttcgccttt gatatcctgg ccaccagctt
     3961 tctgtacggc agcaagacct tcatcaatca cacccagggc atccccgatt tcttcaagca
     4021 gagcttcccc gagggcttca cctgggagag agtgaccaca tacgaggatg gcggcgtgct
     4081 gacagccaca caggatacaa gcctccagga cggctgcctg atctacaacg tgaagatccg
     4141 gggcgtgaac ttcaccagca acggccccgt gatgcagaag aaaacccttg gctgggaagc
     4201 cttcaccgag acactgtatc ctgccgatgg cggcctggaa ggcagaaacg atatggccct
     4261 gaagctcgtc ggcggctctc acctgattgc caatgccaag accacctaca gaagcaagaa
     4321 gcccgccaag aacctgaaga tgcccggcgt gtactacgtg gactaccggc tggaaagaat
     4381 caaagaggcc aacaacgaga catacgtgga acagcacgag gtggccgtgg ccagatactg
     4441 tgatctgcct tctaagctgg gccacaagct gaacctgtac aaggaattcg gtagcaagct
     4501 tggtagtgga gcaactaact tttccctgct caaacaagcc ggggatgtag aggagaaccc
     4561 cggccccgcc ccccttaaga tggccaagcc tttgtctcaa gaagaatcca ccctcattga
     4621 aagagcaacg gctacaatca acagcatccc catctctgag gactacagcg tcgccagcgc
     4681 agctctctct agcgacggcc gcatcttcac tggtgtcaat gtatatcatt ttactggggg
     4741 accttgtgca gaactcgtgg tgctgggcac tgctgctgct gcggcagctg gcaacctgac
     4801 ttgtatcgtc gcgatcggaa atgagaacag gggcatcttg agcccctgcg gacggtgccg
     4861 acaggtgctt ctcgatctgc atcctgggat caaagccata gtgaaggaca gtgatggaca
     4921 gccgacggca gttgggattc gtgaattgct gccctctggt tatgtgtggg agggctaagc
     4981 ggccgctcga gtctagaggg cccgtttaaa cccgctgatc agcctcgact gtgccttcta
     5041 gttgccagcc atctgttgtt tgcccctccc ccgtgccttc cttgaccctg gaaggtgcca
     5101 ctcccactgt cctttcctaa taaaatgagg aaattgcatc gcattgtctg agtaggtgtc
     5161 attctattct ggggggtggg gtggggcagg acagcaaggg ggaggattgg gaagtcaata
     5221 gcaggcatgc tggggatgcg gtgggctcta tggcttctga ggcaggtcga tgcaccgttc
     5281 atatgttatc gggacagcgc atcgcgataa gctctagagg gacagccccc ccccaaagcc
     5341 cccagggatg taattacgtc cctcccccgc tagggggcag cagcgagccg cccggggctc
     5401 cgctccggtc cggcgctccc cccgcatccc cgagccggca gcgtgcgggg acagcccggg
     5461 cacggggaag gtggcacggg atcgctttcc tctgaacgct tctcgctgct ctttgagcct
     5521 gcagacacct ggggggatac ggggaaaaag ctttaggctg aaagagagat ttagaatgac
     5581 agaatcatag aacggcctgc gtacggatgg ggctctagct ctagagcttg atatcgaatt
     5641 cctgcagccc cgctagaggg acagcccccc cccaaagccc ccagggatgt aattacgtcc
     5701 ctcccccgct agggggcagc agcgagccgc ccggggctcc gctccggtcc ggcgctcccc
     5761 ccgcatcccc gagccggcag cgtgcgggga cagcccgggc acggggaagg tggcacggga
     5821 tcgctttcct ctgaacgctt ctcgctgctc tttgagcctg cagacacctg gggggatacg
     5881 gggaaaaagc tttaggctga aagagagatt tagaatgaca gaatcataga acggcctggg
     5941 cgcgcctggt ggcgaacgat caacagacgg gagaggtgtg aagtcttcgc tgacagcgac
     6001 cggactctag ggggtatccc cnnnnnnnnn nnnnnnnnnn nnnnnnnnnn nnnnnnnnnn
     6061 nnnnnnnnnn nnnnnnnnnn nnnnnnnnnn nnnnnnnnnn nnnnnnnnnn nnnnnnnnnn
     6121 nnnnnnnnnn nnnnnnnnnn nnnnncnnnn nnnnnnnnnn nnnnnnnnnn nnnnnnnnnn
     6181 nnnnnnnnnn nnnnnnnnnn nnnnnnnnnn nnnnnnnnnn nnnnnnnnnn nnnnnnnann
     6241 nnnnnnnnnn nnnnnnnnnn nnnnnnnnnn nnnnnnnnnn nnnnnnncct ttgacgttgg
     6301 agtccacgtt ctttaatagt ggactcttgt tccaaactgg aacaacactc aaccctatct
     6361 cggtctattc ttttgattta taagggattt tgccgatttc ggcctattgg ttaaaaaatg
     6421 agctgattta acaaaaattt aacgcgaatt aattctgtgg aatgtgtgtc agttaggctc
     6481 aattagtcag caaccatagt cccgccccta actccgccca tcccgcccct aactccgccc
     6541 agttccgccc attctccgcc ccatggctga ctaatttttt ttatttatgc agaggccgag
     6601 gccgcctctg cctctgagct attccagaag tagtgaggag gcttttttgg aggcctaggc
     6661 ttttgcaaaa agctcccggg agcttgtata tccattttcg gaggttgggc ttcggaatcg
     6721 ttttccggga cgccggctgg atgatcctcc agcgcgggga tctcatgctg gagttcttcg
     6781 cccaccccaa cttgtttatt gcagcttata atggttacaa ataaagcaat agcatcacaa
     6841 atttcacaaa taaagcattt ttttcactgc attctagttg tggtttgtcc aaactcatca
     6901 atgtatctta tcatgtctgt ataccgtcga cctctagcta gagcttggcg taatcatggt
     6961 catagctgtt tcctgtgtga aattgttatc cgctcacaat tccacacaac atacgagccg
     7021 gaagcataaa gtgtaaagcc tggggtgcct aatgagtgag ctaactcaca ttaattgcgt
     7081 tgcgctcact gcccgctttc cagtcgggaa acctgtcgtg ccagctgcat taatgaatcg
     7141 gccaacgcgc ggggagaggc ggtttgcgta ttgggcgctc ttccgcttcc tcgctcactg
     7201 actcgctgcg ctcggtcgtt cggctgcggc gagcggtatc agctcactca aaggcggtaa
     7261 tacggttatc cacagaatca ggggataacg caggaaagaa catgtgagca aaaggccagc
     7321 aaaaggccag gaaccgtaaa aaggccgcgt tgctggcgtt tttccatagg ctccgccccc
     7381 ctgacgagca tcacaaaaat cgacgctcaa gtcagaggtg gcgaaacccg acaggactat
     7441 aaagatacca ggcgtttccc cctggaagct ccctcgtgcg ctctcctgtt ccgaccctgc
     7501 cgcttaccgg atacctgtcc gcctttctcc cttcgggaag cgtggcgctt tctcatagct
     7561 cacgctgtag gtatctcagt tcggtgtagg tcgttcgctc caagctgggc tgtgtgcacg
     7621 aaccccccgt tcagcccgac cgctgcgcct tatccggtaa ctatcgtctt gagtccaacc
     7681 cggtaagaca cgacttatcg ccactggcag cagccactgg taacaggatt agcagagcga
     7741 ggtatgtagg cggtgctaca gagttcttga agtggtggcc taactacggc tacactagaa
     7801 gaacagtatt tggtatctgc gctctgctga agccagttac cttcggaaaa agagttggta
     7861 gctcttgatc cggcaaacaa accaccgctg gtagcggttt ttttgtttgc aagcagcaga
     7921 ttacgcgcag aaaaaaagga tctcaagaag atcctttgat cttttctacg gggtctgacg
     7981 ctcagtggaa cgaaaactca cgttaaggga ttttggtcat gagattatca aaaaggatct
     8041 tcacctagat ccttttaaat taaaaatgaa gttttaaatc aatctaaagt atatatgagt
     8101 aaacttggtc tgacagttac caatgcttaa tcagtgaggc acctatctca gcgatctgtc
     8161 tatttcgttc atccatagtt gcctgactcc ccgtcgtgta gataactacg atacgggagg
     8221 gcttaccatc tggccccagt gctgcaatga taccgcgaga tccacgctca ccggctccag
     8281 atttatcagc aataaaccag ccagccggaa gggccgagcg cagaagtggt cctgcaactt
     8341 tatccgcctc catccagtct attaattgtt gccgggaagc tagagtaagt agttcgccag
     8401 ttaatagttt gcgcaacgtt gttgccattg ctacaggcat cgtggtgtca cgctcgtcgt
     8461 ttggtatggc ttcattcagc tccggttccc aacgatcaag gcgagttaca tgatccccca
     8521 tgttgtgcaa aaaagcggtt agctccttcg gtcctccgat cgttgtcaga agtaagttgg
     8581 ccgcagtgtt atcactcatg gttatggcag cactgcataa ttctcttact gtcatgccat
     8641 ccgtaagatg cttttctgtg actggtgagt actcaaccaa gtcattctga gaatagtgta
     8701 tgcggcgacc gagttgctct tgcccggcgt caatacggga taataccgcg ccacatagca
     8761 gaactttaaa agtgctcatc attggaaaac gttcttcggg gcgaaaactc tcaaggatct
     8821 taccgctgtt gagatccagt tcgatgtaac ccactcgtgc acccaactga tcttcagcat
     8881 cttttacttt caccagcgtt tctgggtgag caaaaacagg aaggcaaaat gccgcaaaaa
     8941 agggaataag ggcgacacgg aaatgttgaa tactcatact cttccttttt caatattatt
     9001 gaagcattta tcagggttat tgtctcatga gcggatacat atttgaatgt atttagaaaa
     9061 ataaacaaat aggggttccg cgcacatttc cccgaaaagt gccacctgac gtc
//
