# Supplementary material for: Engineered Feedback Employing Natural Hypoxia-Responsive Factors Enhances Synthetic Hypoxia Biosensors
Source: bioRxiv preprint, doi:10.1101/2024.09.28.615614, version 1 (2024-09-30)
Supplement: Supplementary Data [file 615614_file03.zip › Supplementary Data/SupplementaryData1_PlasmidMaps/pPD1351 HBS(CMV) LumiScarlet.gb]

LOCUS       Exported                5749 bp ds-DNA     circular SYN 26-SEP-2024
DEFINITION  synthetic circular DNA
ACCESSION   .
VERSION     .
KEYWORDS    .
SOURCE      synthetic DNA construct
  ORGANISM  synthetic DNA construct
REFERENCE   1  (bases 1 to 5749)
  AUTHORS   Leonard Lab
  TITLE     Direct Submission
  JOURNAL   Exported Thursday, Sep 26, 2024 from SnapGene 5.1.7
            https://www.snapgene.com
FEATURES             Location/Qualifiers
     source          1..5749
                     /organism="synthetic DNA construct"
                     /mol_type="other DNA"
     misc_feature    31..55
                     /label=TUPV1 Barcode
     misc_feature    79..87
                     /label=EBS
                     /note="Egr-1 binding site; early growth response factor; 
                     from positions -603 to -595 of the murine Egr-1 promoter"
     misc_feature    94..120
                     /label=MRE
                     /note="MRE from the murine MT-I proximal promoter; metal 
                     transcirption factor-1; MTF-1 is a ZF that binds the metal 
                     response element (MRE) in response to heavy metals"
     misc_feature    127..144
                     /label=HRE
                     /note="HRE (hypoxia response element) derived from the 5' 
                     flanking region of murine PGK-1 (phosphoglycerate kinase 1)
                     gene"
     misc_feature    151..168
                     /label=HRE
                     /note="HRE (hypoxia response element) derived from the 5' 
                     flanking region of murine PGK-1 (phosphoglycerate kinase 1)
                     gene"
     misc_feature    173..192
                     /label=HRE
                     /note="HRE (hypoxia response element) derived from the 5' 
                     flanking region of murine PGK-1 (phosphoglycerate kinase 1)
                     gene"
     promoter        210..248
                     /label=CMV_min
                     /note="human cytomegalovirus (CMV) immediate early 
                     promoter"
     CDS             343..411
                     /codon_start=1
                     /product="three tandem FLAG(R) epitope tags, followed by an
                     enterokinase cleavage site"
                     /label=3xFLAG
                     /translation="MDYKDHDGDYKDHDIDYKDDDDK"
     CDS             421..1095
                     /codon_start=1
                     /product="Missing C-term GMDELYK"
                     /label=mScarlet-I*
                     /note="missing C-term GMDELYK"
                     /translation="MVSKGEAVIKEFMRFKVHMEGSMNGHEFEIEGEGEGRPYEGTQTA
                     KLKVTKGGPLPFSWDILSPQFMYGSRAFIKHPADIPDYYKQSFPEGFKWERVMNFEDGG
                     AVTVTQDTSLEDGTLIYKVKLRGTNFPPDGPVMQKKTMGWEASTERLYPEDGVLKGDIK
                     MALRLKDGGRYLADFKTTYKAKKPVQMPGAYNVDRKLDITSHNEDYTVVEQYERSEGRH
                     STG"
     CDS             1099..1605
                     /codon_start=1
                     /product="Missing N-term MVF"
                     /label=LumiLuc*
                     /note="missing N-term NVF"
                     /translation="TLGDFVGDWRQTAGYNQAQVLEQGGLTSLFQNLGVSVTPIQRIVL
                     SGENGLKIDIHVIIPYEGLSCDQMAQIEKIFKVVYPVDDHHFKAILHYGTLVIDGVTPN
                     MIDYFGQPYEGIAKFDGKKITVTGTLWNGNTIIDERLINPDGSLLFRVTINGVTGWRLH
                     ERILA"
     polyA_signal    1665..1889
                     /label=bGH poly(A) signal
                     /note="bovine growth hormone polyadenylation signal"
     misc_feature    1907..1931
                     /label=TUPV1 Barcode
     misc_feature    1955..2190
                     /label=cHS4
     misc_feature    2288..2529
                     /label=cHS4
     rep_origin      2658..3086
                     /direction=RIGHT
                     /label=f1 ori
                     /note="f1 bacteriophage origin of replication; arrow 
                     indicates direction of (+) strand synthesis"
     rep_origin      3156..3291
                     /label=SV40 ori
                     /note="SV40 origin of replication"
     polyA_signal    3425..3546
                     /label=SV40 poly(A) signal
                     /note="SV40 polyadenylation signal"
     rep_origin      complement(3997..4582)
                     /direction=LEFT
                     /label=ori
                     /note="high-copy-number ColE1/pMB1/pBR322/pUC origin of 
                     replication"
     CDS             complement(4753..5613)
                     /codon_start=1
                     /gene="bla"
                     /product="beta-lactamase"
                     /label=AmpR
                     /note="confers resistance to ampicillin, carbenicillin, and
                     related antibiotics"
                     /translation="MSIQHFRVALIPFFAAFCLPVFAHPETLVKVKDAEDQLGARVGYI
                     ELDLNSGKILESFRPEERFPMMSTFKVLLCGAVLSRIDAGQEQLGRRIHYSQNDLVEYS
                     PVTEKHLTDGMTVRELCSAAITMSDNTAANLLLTTIGGPKELTAFLHNMGDHVTRLDRW
                     EPELNEAIPNDERDTTMPVAMATTLRKLLTGELLTLASRQQLIDWMEADKVAGPLLRSA
                     LPAGWFIADKSGAGERGSRGIIAALGPDGKPSRIVVIYTTGSQATMDERNRQIAEIGAS
                     LIKHW"
     promoter        complement(5614..5718)
                     /gene="bla"
                     /label=AmpR promoter
ORIGIN
        1 gacggatcgg gagatcgaag acggtgccaa ggtcttgaca aacgagtgct agtacaagat
       61 ctgaattacg cgtctagccg ccctcgctct agcagggagc tctgcactcc gcccgaaaag
      121 tctagcgtcg tgcaggacgt gacatctagt gtcgtgcagg acgtgacatc tagtgtcgtg
      181 caggacgtga catctaggat cctagtactg gtaggcgtgt acggtgggag gtctatataa
      241 gcagagctga gctctctggc taactagaga acccactgct tactggctta tcgaaattaa
      301 tacgactcac tatagggagt ccccaagctg gctagcgcca ccatggacta caaagaccac
      361 gacggcgatt acaaggatca tgacatcgat tacaaagacg atgacgataa gggcagcggc
      421 atggtgagca agggcgaggc agtgatcaag gagttcatgc ggttcaaggt gcacatggag
      481 ggctccatga acggccacga gttcgagatc gagggcgagg gcgagggccg cccctacgag
      541 ggcacccaga ccgccaagct gaaggtgacc aagggtggcc ccctgccctt ctcctgggac
      601 atcctgtccc ctcagttcat gtacggctcc agggccttca tcaagcaccc cgccgacatc
      661 cccgactact ataagcagtc cttccccgag ggcttcaagt gggagcgcgt gatgaacttc
      721 gaggacggcg gcgccgtgac cgtgacccag gacacctccc tggaggacgg caccctgatc
      781 tacaaggtga agctccgcgg caccaacttc cctcctgacg gccccgtaat gcagaaaaag
      841 acaatgggct gggaagcgtc caccgagcgg ttgtaccccg aggacggcgt gctgaagggc
      901 gacattaaga tggccctgcg cctgaaggac ggcggacgct acctggcgga cttcaagacc
      961 acctacaagg ccaagaagcc cgtgcagatg cccggcgcct acaacgtcga ccgcaagttg
     1021 gacatcacct cccacaacga ggactacacc gtggtggaac agtacgaacg ctccgagggc
     1081 cgccactcca ccggaaagac tctcggggat tttgttgggg actggcgaca gacagccggc
     1141 tacaaccagg ctcaagtcct tgaacaggga ggtttgacca gtttgtttca gaacctcggg
     1201 gtgtccgtaa ctccaatcca aaggattgtc ctgagcggtg aaaatgggct gaagatcgat
     1261 atccatgtca tcatcccgta tgaaggtctg agctgcgacc aaatggccca gatcgaaaaa
     1321 atttttaagg tggtataccc tgtggatgat catcacttta aggcgatcct gcactatggc
     1381 acactggtaa tcgacggggt tacgccgaac atgatcgact atttcggaca gccgtatgaa
     1441 ggcatcgcca agttcgacgg caaaaagatc acagtaacag ggaccctgtg gaacggcaac
     1501 acaattatcg acgagcgcct gatcaacccc gacggctccc tgctgttccg agtaaccatt
     1561 aacggagtga ccggctggcg tctgcatgaa cgcattctgg cgtaagcggc cgctagtatc
     1621 ctgcaggtat agagggcccg tttaaacccg ctgatcagcc tcgactgtgc cttctagttg
     1681 ccagccatct gttgtttgcc cctcccccgt gccttccttg accctggaag gtgccactcc
     1741 cactgtcctt tcctaataaa atgaggaaat tgcatcgcat tgtctgagta ggtgtcattc
     1801 tattctgggg ggtggggtgg ggcaggacag caagggggag gattgggaag tcaatagcag
     1861 gcatgctggg gatgcggtgg gctctatggc ttctgaggca ggtcgagggt acatgcgcct
     1921 tactccttgt gagcgcatcg cgataagctc tagagggaca gccccccccc aaagccccca
     1981 gggatgtaat tacgtccctc ccccgctagg gggcagcagc gagccgcccg gggctccgct
     2041 ccggtccggc gctccccccg catccccgag ccggcagcgt gcggggacag cccgggcacg
     2101 gggaaggtgg cacgggatcg ctttcctctg aacgcttctc gctgctcttt gagcctgcag
     2161 acacctgggg ggatacgggg aaaaagcttt aggctgaaag agagatttag aatgacagaa
     2221 tcatagaacg gcctgcgtac ggatggggct ctagctctag agcttgatat cgaattcctg
     2281 cagccccgct agagggacag ccccccccca aagcccccag ggatgtaatt acgtccctcc
     2341 cccgctaggg ggcagcagcg agccgcccgg ggctccgctc cggtccggcg ctccccccgc
     2401 atccccgagc cggcagcgtg cggggacagc ccgggcacgg ggaaggtggc acgggatcgc
     2461 tttcctctga acgcttctcg ctgctctttg agcctgcaga cacctggggg gatacgggga
     2521 aaaagcttta ggctgaaaga gagatttaga atgacagaat catagaacgg cctgggcgcg
     2581 cctggtggcg aacgatcaac agacgggaga gggcaaaagt cttcgctgac agcgaccgga
     2641 ctctaggggg tatccccnnn nnnnnnnnnn nnnnnnnnnn nnnnnnnnnn nnnnnnnnnn
     2701 nnnnnnnnnn nnnnnnnnnn nnnnnnnnnn nnnnnnnnnn nnnnnnnnnn nnnnnnnnnn
     2761 nnnnnnnnnn nnnnnnnnnn ncnnnnnnnn nnnnnnnnnn nnnnnnnnnn nnnnnnnnnn
     2821 nnnnnnnnnn nnnnnnnnnn nnnnnnnnnn nnnnnnnnnn nnnnnnnnnn nnnannnnnn
     2881 nnnnnnnnnn nnnnnnnnnn nnnnnnnnnn nnnnnnnnnn nnncctttga cgttggagtc
     2941 cacgttcttt aatagtggac tcttgttcca aactggaaca acactcaacc ctatctcggt
     3001 ctattctttt gatttataag ggattttgcc gatttcggcc tattggttaa aaaatgagct
     3061 gatttaacaa aaatttaacg cgaattaatt ctgtggaatg tgtgtcagtt aggctcaatt
     3121 agtcagcaac catagtcccg cccctaactc cgcccatccc gcccctaact ccgcccagtt
     3181 ccgcccattc tccgccccat ggctgactaa ttttttttat ttatgcagag gccgaggccg
     3241 cctctgcctc tgagctattc cagaagtagt gaggaggctt ttttggaggc ctaggctttt
     3301 gcaaaaagct cccgggagct tgtatatcca ttttcggagg ttgggcttcg gaatcgtttt
     3361 ccgggacgcc ggctggatga tcctccagcg cggggatctc atgctggagt tcttcgccca
     3421 ccccaacttg tttattgcag cttataatgg ttacaaataa agcaatagca tcacaaattt
     3481 cacaaataaa gcattttttt cactgcattc tagttgtggt ttgtccaaac tcatcaatgt
     3541 atcttatcat gtctgtatac cgtcgacctc tagctagagc ttggcgtaat catggtcata
     3601 gctgtttcct gtgtgaaatt gttatccgct cacaattcca cacaacatac gagccggaag
     3661 cataaagtgt aaagcctggg gtgcctaatg agtgagctaa ctcacattaa ttgcgttgcg
     3721 ctcactgccc gctttccagt cgggaaacct gtcgtgccag ctgcattaat gaatcggcca
     3781 acgcgcgggg agaggcggtt tgcgtattgg gcgctcttcc gcttcctcgc tcactgactc
     3841 gctgcgctcg gtcgttcggc tgcggcgagc ggtatcagct cactcaaagg cggtaatacg
     3901 gttatccaca gaatcagggg ataacgcagg aaagaacatg tgagcaaaag gccagcaaaa
     3961 ggccaggaac cgtaaaaagg ccgcgttgct ggcgtttttc cataggctcc gcccccctga
     4021 cgagcatcac aaaaatcgac gctcaagtca gaggtggcga aacccgacag gactataaag
     4081 ataccaggcg tttccccctg gaagctccct cgtgcgctct cctgttccga ccctgccgct
     4141 taccggatac ctgtccgcct ttctcccttc gggaagcgtg gcgctttctc atagctcacg
     4201 ctgtaggtat ctcagttcgg tgtaggtcgt tcgctccaag ctgggctgtg tgcacgaacc
     4261 ccccgttcag cccgaccgct gcgccttatc cggtaactat cgtcttgagt ccaacccggt
     4321 aagacacgac ttatcgccac tggcagcagc cactggtaac aggattagca gagcgaggta
     4381 tgtaggcggt gctacagagt tcttgaagtg gtggcctaac tacggctaca ctagaagaac
     4441 agtatttggt atctgcgctc tgctgaagcc agttaccttc ggaaaaagag ttggtagctc
     4501 ttgatccggc aaacaaacca ccgctggtag cggttttttt gtttgcaagc agcagattac
     4561 gcgcagaaaa aaaggatctc aagaagatcc tttgatcttt tctacggggt ctgacgctca
     4621 gtggaacgaa aactcacgtt aagggatttt ggtcatgaga ttatcaaaaa ggatcttcac
     4681 ctagatcctt ttaaattaaa aatgaagttt taaatcaatc taaagtatat atgagtaaac
     4741 ttggtctgac agttaccaat gcttaatcag tgaggcacct atctcagcga tctgtctatt
     4801 tcgttcatcc atagttgcct gactccccgt cgtgtagata actacgatac gggagggctt
     4861 accatctggc cccagtgctg caatgatacc gcgagatcca cgctcaccgg ctccagattt
     4921 atcagcaata aaccagccag ccggaagggc cgagcgcaga agtggtcctg caactttatc
     4981 cgcctccatc cagtctatta attgttgccg ggaagctaga gtaagtagtt cgccagttaa
     5041 tagtttgcgc aacgttgttg ccattgctac aggcatcgtg gtgtcacgct cgtcgtttgg
     5101 tatggcttca ttcagctccg gttcccaacg atcaaggcga gttacatgat cccccatgtt
     5161 gtgcaaaaaa gcggttagct ccttcggtcc tccgatcgtt gtcagaagta agttggccgc
     5221 agtgttatca ctcatggtta tggcagcact gcataattct cttactgtca tgccatccgt
     5281 aagatgcttt tctgtgactg gtgagtactc aaccaagtca ttctgagaat agtgtatgcg
     5341 gcgaccgagt tgctcttgcc cggcgtcaat acgggataat accgcgccac atagcagaac
     5401 tttaaaagtg ctcatcattg gaaaacgttc ttcggggcga aaactctcaa ggatcttacc
     5461 gctgttgaga tccagttcga tgtaacccac tcgtgcaccc aactgatctt cagcatcttt
     5521 tactttcacc agcgtttctg ggtgagcaaa aacaggaagg caaaatgccg caaaaaaggg
     5581 aataagggcg acacggaaat gttgaatact catactcttc ctttttcaat attattgaag
     5641 catttatcag ggttattgtc tcatgagcgg atacatattt gaatgtattt agaaaaataa
     5701 acaaataggg gttccgcgca catttccccg aaaagtgcca cctgacgtc
//
