# Supplementary material for: Engineered Feedback Employing Natural Hypoxia-Responsive Factors Enhances Synthetic Hypoxia Biosensors
Source: bioRxiv preprint, doi:10.1101/2024.09.28.615614, version 1 (2024-09-30)
Supplement: Supplementary Data [file 615614_file03.zip › Supplementary Data/SupplementaryData1_PlasmidMaps/pPD1432 HBS HIF2a feedback.gb]

LOCUS       Exported               17926 bp ds-DNA     circular SYN 26-SEP-2024
DEFINITION  synthetic circular DNA
ACCESSION   .
VERSION     .
KEYWORDS    .
SOURCE      synthetic DNA construct
  ORGANISM  synthetic DNA construct
REFERENCE   1  (bases 1 to 17926)
  AUTHORS   Leonard Lab
  TITLE     Direct Submission
  JOURNAL   Exported Thursday, Sep 26, 2024 from SnapGene 5.1.7
            https://www.snapgene.com
FEATURES             Location/Qualifiers
     source          1..17926
                     /organism="synthetic DNA construct"
                     /mol_type="other DNA"
     misc_feature    340..575
                     /label=cHS4
     misc_feature    673..914
                     /label=cHS4
     misc_feature    1031..1068
                     /label=attB BxB1
                     /note="/ApEinfo_fwdcolor=#00ffff
                     /ApEinfo_graphicformat=arrow_data {{0 1 2 0 0 -1} {} 0}
                     width 5 offset 0
                     /ApEinfo_revcolor=green"
     CDS             1079..1672
                     /codon_start=1
                     /label=puro R
                     /note="/ApEinfo_fwdcolor=#408080
                     /ApEinfo_graphicformat=arrow_data {{0 1 2 0 0 -1} {} 0}
                     width 5 offset 0
                     /ApEinfo_revcolor=green"
                     /translation="MTEYKPTVRLATRDDVPRAVRTLAAAFADYPATRHTVDPDRHIER
                     VTELQELFLTRVGLDIGKVWVADDGAAVAVWTTPESVEAGAVFAEIGPRMAELSGSRLA
                     AQQQMEGLLAPHRPKEPAWFLATVGVSPDHQGKGLGSAVVLPGVEAAERAGVPAFLETS
                     APRNLPFYERLGFTVTADVEVPEGPRTWCMTRKPG"
     CDS             1676..1704
                     /codon_start=1
                     /product="2A peptide from porcine teschovirus-1 
                     polyprotein"
                     /label=P2A
                     /note="Eukaryotic ribosomes fail to insert a peptide bond 
                     between the Gly and Pro residues, yielding separate 
                     polypeptides."
                     /translation="ATNFSLLKQ"
     CDS             1733..2683
                     /codon_start=2
                     /label=miRFP720
                     /translation="EPG??PPRPPGGGGGGGGPP?PPRPPPP?PPRPPGGPPPGPPGGR
                     EGGREGGREGGGEPP?PRGPGGGGGGGREGGPPPRPGGGPPP?PQGGGPPRPGGGGGGG
                     GGGGGGGGGGGGGGGGGGGGGGGGGGGGGGGGGGGGGGGGGGGGGPPP??PGGGGG?GG
                     GGGGGGGGGGGGGGGGGGGGGGGGGGGGGGGGGGGGGGGGGGGGGGGGGGGGGGGGGGG
                     GGGGGGGGGGGGGGGGGGGGGGGGGGGGGGGGG?PPPP?PPVP?PAP?PVP?GPPVPVP
                     ?P?PPPP?P?PP?PPPVP??GP????PPP?P?PPE"
     misc_feature    2724..3239
                     /label=rb glob PA terminator
                     /note="/ApEinfo_fwdcolor=#ff80c0
                     /ApEinfo_graphicformat=arrow_data {{0 1 2 0 0 -1} {} 0}
                     width 5 offset 0
                     /ApEinfo_revcolor=green"
     misc_feature    3271..3506
                     /label=cHS4
     misc_feature    3604..3845
                     /label=cHS4
     misc_feature    3934..3958
                     /label=TUPV1 Barcode
     misc_feature    3982..3990
                     /label=EBS
                     /note="Egr-1 binding site; early growth response factor; 
                     from positions -603 to -595 of the murine Egr-1 promoter"
     misc_feature    3997..4023
                     /label=MRE
                     /note="MRE from the murine MT-I proximal promoter; metal 
                     transcirption factor-1; MTF-1 is a ZF that binds the metal 
                     response element (MRE) in response to heavy metals"
     misc_feature    4030..4047
                     /label=HRE
                     /note="HRE (hypoxia response element) derived from the 5' 
                     flanking region of murine PGK-1 (phosphoglycerate kinase 1)
                     gene"
     misc_feature    4054..4071
                     /label=HRE
                     /note="HRE (hypoxia response element) derived from the 5' 
                     flanking region of murine PGK-1 (phosphoglycerate kinase 1)
                     gene"
     misc_feature    4076..4095
                     /label=HRE
                     /note="HRE (hypoxia response element) derived from the 5' 
                     flanking region of murine PGK-1 (phosphoglycerate kinase 1)
                     gene"
     promoter        4107..4145
                     /label=YB_TATA
     CDS             4240..4308
                     /codon_start=1
                     /product="three tandem FLAG(R) epitope tags, followed by an
                     enterokinase cleavage site"
                     /label=3xFLAG
                     /translation="MDYKDHDGDYKDHDIDYKDDDDK"
     CDS             4318..4992
                     /codon_start=1
                     /product="Missing C-term GMDELYK"
                     /label=mScarlet-I*
                     /note="missing C-term GMDELYK"
                     /translation="MVSKGEAVIKEFMRFKVHMEGSMNGHEFEIEGEGEGRPYEGTQTA
                     KLKVTKGGPLPFSWDILSPQFMYGSRAFIKHPADIPDYYKQSFPEGFKWERVMNFEDGG
                     AVTVTQDTSLEDGTLIYKVKLRGTNFPPDGPVMQKKTMGWEASTERLYPEDGVLKGDIK
                     MALRLKDGGRYLADFKTTYKAKKPVQMPGAYNVDRKLDITSHNEDYTVVEQYERSEGRH
                     STG"
     CDS             4996..5502
                     /codon_start=1
                     /product="Missing N-term MVF"
                     /label=LumiLuc*
                     /note="missing N-term NVF"
                     /translation="TLGDFVGDWRQTAGYNQAQVLEQGGLTSLFQNLGVSVTPIQRIVL
                     SGENGLKIDIHVIIPYEGLSCDQMAQIEKIFKVVYPVDDHHFKAILHYGTLVIDGVTPN
                     MIDYFGQPYEGIAKFDGKKITVTGTLWNGNTIIDERLINPDGSLLFRVTINGVTGWRLH
                     ERILA"
     polyA_signal    5562..5786
                     /label=bGH poly(A) signal
                     /note="bovine growth hormone polyadenylation signal"
     misc_feature    5804..5828
                     /label=TUPV1 Barcode
     misc_feature    5852..6087
                     /label=cHS4
     misc_feature    6185..6426
                     /label=cHS4
     misc_feature    6516..6540
                     /label=TUPV2 Barcode
     misc_feature    6564..6572
                     /label=EBS
                     /note="Egr-1 binding site; early growth response factor; 
                     from positions -603 to -595 of the murine Egr-1 promoter"
     misc_feature    6579..6605
                     /label=MRE
                     /note="MRE from the murine MT-I proximal promoter; metal 
                     transcirption factor-1; MTF-1 is a ZF that binds the metal 
                     response element (MRE) in response to heavy metals"
     misc_feature    6612..6629
                     /label=HRE
                     /note="HRE (hypoxia response element) derived from the 5' 
                     flanking region of murine PGK-1 (phosphoglycerate kinase 1)
                     gene"
     misc_feature    6636..6653
                     /label=HRE
                     /note="HRE (hypoxia response element) derived from the 5' 
                     flanking region of murine PGK-1 (phosphoglycerate kinase 1)
                     gene"
     misc_feature    6658..6677
                     /label=HRE
                     /note="HRE (hypoxia response element) derived from the 5' 
                     flanking region of murine PGK-1 (phosphoglycerate kinase 1)
                     gene"
     promoter        6689..6727
                     /label=YB_tATA
     CDS             6822..9446
                     /codon_start=1
                     /label=mHIF2a-WT Codon Opt
                     /translation="MTADKEKKRSSSELRKEKSRDAARCRRSKETEVFYELAHELPLPH
                     SVSSHLDKASIMRLAISFLRTHKLLSSVCSENESEAEADQQMDNLYLKALEGFIAVVTQ
                     DGDMIFLSENISKFMGLTQVELTGHSIFDFTHPCDHEEIRENLTLKNGSGFGKKSKDVS
                     TERDFFMRMKCTVTNRGRTVNLKSATWKVLHCTGQVRVYNNCPPHSSLCGSKEPLLSCL
                     IIMCEPIQHPSHMDIPLDSKTFLSRHSMDMKFTYCDDRILELIGYHPEELLGRSAYEFY
                     HALDSENMTKSHQNLCTKGQVVSGQYRMLAKHGGYVWLETQGTVIYNPRNLQPQCIMCV
                     NYVLSEIEKNDVVFSMDQTESLFKPHLMAMNSIFDSSDDVAVTEKSNYLFTKLKEEPEE
                     LAQLAPTPGDAIISLDFGSQNFDEPSAYGKAILPPGQPWVSGLRSHSAQSESGSLPAFT
                     VPQADTPGNTTPSASSSSSCSTPSSPEDYYSSLENPLKIEVIEKLFAMDTEPRDPGSTQ
                     TDFSELDLETLAPYIPMDGEDFQLSPICPEEPLMPESPQPTPQHCFSTMTSIFQPLTPG
                     ATHGPFFLDKYPQQLESRKTESEHWPMSSIFFDAGSKGSLSPCCGQASTPLSSMGGRSN
                     TQWPPDPPLHFGPTKWPVGDQSAESLGALPVGSSQLEPPSAPPHVSMFKMRSAKDFGAR
                     GPYMMSPAMIALSNKLKLKRQLEYEEQAFQDTSGGDPPGTSSSHLMWKRMKSLMGGTCP
                     LMPDKTISANMAPDEFTQKSMRGLGQPLRHLPPPQPPSTRSSGENAKTGFPPQCYASQF
                     QDYGPPGAQKVSGVASRLLGPSFEPYLLPELTRYDCEVNVPVPGSSTLLQGRDLLRALD
                     QAT"
     polyA_signal    9497..9721
                     /label=bGH poly(A) signal
                     /note="bovine growth hormone polyadenylation signal"
     misc_feature    9739..9763
                     /label=TUPV2 Barcode
     misc_feature    9787..10022
                     /label=cHS4
     misc_feature    10120..10361
                     /label=cHS4
     misc_feature    10451..10475
                     /label=TUPV3 Barcode
     enhancer        10619..10998
                     /label=CMV enhancer
                     /note="human cytomegalovirus immediate early enhancer"
     promoter        11000..11273
                     /label=CAG Promoter
     intron          11274..12290
                     /label=chimeric intron
                     /note="chimera between introns from chicken beta-actin and 
                     rabbit beta-globin"
     CDS             12438..12467
                     /codon_start=1
                     /product="Myc (human c-Myc proto-oncogene) epitope tag"
                     /label=Myc
                     /translation="EQKLISEEDL"
     CDS             12468..14117
                     /codon_start=1
                     /label=AkaLuc
                     /translation="MEDAKNIKKGPAPFYPLEDGTAGEQLHKAMKRYALVPGAIAFTDA
                     HIQVDVTYAEYFEMSVRLAEAMRRYGLNTNHRIVVCSENSSQFFMPVLGALFIGVAVAP
                     ANDIYNERELLNSMGISQPTVVFVSKKGLRKVLNVQKKLPIIRKIIIMDSKTDYQGFQS
                     MYTFVTSHLPPSFNEYDFVPESFDRDKTIALIMNSSGSTGLPKGVALPHRTACVRFSHA
                     RDPIFGYQNIPDTAILSVVPFHHGFGMFTTLGYLICGFRVVLMYRFEEELFLRSLQDYK
                     IQSALLVPTLFSCLAKSTLIDKYDLSSLREIASGGAPLSKEVGEAVAKRFRLPGIRQGY
                     GLTETTNAVMITPEGDRKPGSVGKVVPFFEAKVVDLVTGKTLGVNQRGELCVRGPMIMS
                     GYVNNPEATNALIDKDGWLHSGDIAYWDEDEHFFIVDRLKSLIKYKGYQVAPAELEGIL
                     LQHPYIFDAGVAGLPDDDAGELPAAVVVLEHGKTMTEKEIVDYVASQVTTAKKLRGGVV
                     FVDEVPRGSTGKLDARKIREILTKAKKDGKIAV"
     CDS             14127..14183
                     /codon_start=1
                     /product="2A peptide from porcine teschovirus-1 
                     polyprotein"
                     /label=P2A
                     /note="Eukaryotic ribosomes fail to insert a peptide bond 
                     between the Gly and Pro residues, yielding separate 
                     polypeptides."
                     /translation="ATNFSLLKQAGDVEENPGP"
     CDS             14184..14894
                     /codon_start=1
                     /product="enhanced monomeric blue fluorescent protein 
                     (Subach et al., 2011)"
                     /label=mTagBFP2
                     /note="mammalian codon-optimized"
                     /translation="GGGGGGGGGGGGGGGGGGGGGGGGGGGGGGGGGGGGGGGGG?RGG
                     GGGGGGGGGGGGGGGGGGGGGGGGGGGGGGGGGGGGGGGGGGGGGGGGGGGGGGGGGGG
                     GGGGGGGGGGGGGGGGGGGGGGGGGGGGGGGGGGGGGGGGGGGGGGGGGGGGGGGGGGP
                     G??PGGGGGGGGGGGGGGGGG??PR?GGGGGGGGGGGGGGGGGGGGGGGGGGGGGGGGG
                     GGGGG??GGGGHKLN"
     CDS             14922..14930
                     /codon_start=1
                     /label=GSG
                     /translation="GSG"
     CDS             14931..14987
                     /codon_start=1
                     /product="2A peptide from porcine teschovirus-1 
                     polyprotein"
                     /label=P2A
                     /note="Eukaryotic ribosomes fail to insert a peptide bond 
                     between the Gly and Pro residues, yielding separate 
                     polypeptides."
                     /translation="ATNFSLLKQAGDVEENPGP"
     CDS             15000..15398
                     /codon_start=1
                     /gene="Aspergillus terreus BSD"
                     /product="blasticidin S deaminase"
                     /label=Blast
                     /note="confers resistance to blasticidin"
                     /translation="MAKPLSQEESTLIERATATINSIPISEDYSVASAALSSDGRIFTG
                     VNVYHFTGGPCAELVVLGTAAAAAAGNLTCIVAIGNENRGILSPCGRCRQVLLDLHPGI
                     KAIVKDSDGQPTAVGIRELLPSGYVWEG"
     polyA_signal    15449..15673
                     /label=bGH poly(A) signal
                     /note="bovine growth hormone polyadenylation signal"
     misc_feature    15691..15715
                     /label=TUPV3 Barcode
     misc_feature    15739..15974
                     /label=cHS4
     misc_feature    16072..16313
                     /label=cHS4
     CDS             complement(16532..17341)
                     /codon_start=1
                     /gene="aph(3')-Ia"
                     /product="aminoglycoside phosphotransferase"
                     /label=KanR
                     /note="confers resistance to kanamycin in bacteria or G418 
                     (Geneticin(R)) in eukaryotes"
                     /translation="MSHIQRETSRPRLNSNMDADLYGYKWARDNVGQSGATIYRLYGKP
                     DAPELFLKHGKGSVANDVTDEMVRLNWLTEFMPLPTIKHFIRTPDDAWLLTTAIPGKTA
                     FQVLEEYPDSGENIVDALAVFLRRLHSIPVCNCPFNSDRVFRLAQAQSRMNNGLVDASD
                     FDDERNGWPVEQVWKEMHKLLPFSPDSVVTHGDFSLDNLIFDEGKLIGCIDVGRVGIAD
                     RYQDLAILWNCLGEFSPSLQKRLFQKYGIDNPDMNKLQFHLMLDEFF"
     rep_origin      complement(join(17500..17926,1..162))
                     /direction=LEFT
                     /label=ori
                     /note="high-copy-number ColE1/pMB1/pBR322/pUC origin of 
                     replication"
ORIGIN
        1 ggctacacta gaagaacagt atttggtatc tgcgctctgc tgaagccagt taccttcgga
       61 aaaagagttg gtagctcttg atccggcaaa caaaccaccg ctggtagcgg tggttttttt
      121 gtttgcaagc agcagattac gcgcagaaaa aaaggatctc aagaagatcc tttgatcttt
      181 tctacggggt ctgacgctca gtggaacgaa aactcacgtt aagggatttt ggtcatgaga
      241 ttatcaaaaa ggatcttcac ctagatcctt tctcgagctt tcggagtgag atggagtggc
      301 cactgtggaa ctgggcctag catcgcgata agctctagag ggacagcccc cccccaaagc
      361 ccccagggat gtaattacgt ccctcccccg ctagggggca gcagcgagcc gcccggggct
      421 ccgctccggt ccggcgctcc ccccgcatcc ccgagccggc agcgtgcggg gacagcccgg
      481 gcacggggaa ggtggcacgg gatcgctttc ctctgaacgc ttctcgctgc tctttgagcc
      541 tgcagacacc tggggggata cggggaaaaa gctttaggct gaaagagaga tttagaatga
      601 cagaatcata gaacggcctg cgtacggatg gggctctagc tctagagctt gatatcgaat
      661 tcctgcagcc ccgctagagg gacagccccc ccccaaagcc cccagggatg taattacgtc
      721 cctcccccgc tagggggcag cagcgagccg cccggggctc cgctccggtc cggcgctccc
      781 cccgcatccc cgagccggca gcgtgcgggg acagcccggg cacggggaag gtggcacggg
      841 atcgctttcc tctgaacgct tctcgctgct ctttgagcct gcagacacct ggggggatac
      901 ggggaaaaag ctttaggctg aaagagagat ttagaatgac agaatcatag aacggcctgg
      961 gcgcgcctgg tggcgaacga tcaacagacg ggagatctac tattgggaca gcagagatcc
     1021 agttggtaat ggcttgtcga cgacggcggt ctccgtcgtc aggatcatag gtgccaccat
     1081 gaccgagtac aagcccacgg tgcgcctcgc cacccgcgac gacgtccccc gggccgtacg
     1141 caccctcgcc gccgcgttcg ccgactaccc cgccacgcgc cacaccgtcg acccggaccg
     1201 ccacatcgag cgggtcaccg agctgcaaga actcttcctc acgcgcgtcg ggctcgacat
     1261 cggcaaggtg tgggtcgcgg acgacggcgc cgcggtggcg gtctggacca cgccggagag
     1321 cgtcgaagcg ggggcggtgt tcgccgagat cggcccgcgc atggccgagt tgagcggttc
     1381 ccggctggcc gcgcagcaac agatggaagg cctcctggcg ccgcaccggc ccaaggagcc
     1441 cgcgtggttc ctggccaccg tcggcgtctc gcccgaccac cagggcaagg gtctgggcag
     1501 cgccgtcgtg ctccccggag tggaggcggc cgagcgcgcc ggggtgcccg ccttcctgga
     1561 gacatccgcg ccccgcaacc tccccttcta cgagcggctc ggcttcaccg tcaccgccga
     1621 cgtcgaggtg cccgaaggac cgcgcacctg gtgcatgacc cgcaagcccg gagctgccac
     1681 gaacttcagc ctgctgaagc aggctggaga cgtggaggag aaccctggac ccatggccga
     1741 gggctctgtt gctagacaac ccgatctgct gacctgcgac gacgagccca ttcatatccc
     1801 tggcgctatc cagcctcacg gactgctgct tgctctggcc gccgatatga caatcgtggc
     1861 cggcagcgat aacctgcctg agctgacagg actggccatc ggagccctga ttggaagatc
     1921 agccgccgac gtgttcgaca gcgagacaca caacagactg acaatcgccc tggccgaacc
     1981 tggtgctgct gtgggagcac ctatcaccgt gggcttcacc atgagaaagg acgccggctt
     2041 tatcggcagc tggcacagac acgaccagct gatctttctg gaactggaac ctcctcagag
     2101 agatgtggcc gagccacagg ccttcttcag aaggaccaac agcgccatca gacggctcca
     2161 ggccgctgag acactggaat ctgcttgtgc cgccgctgct caagaagtgc ggaagatcac
     2221 cggcttcgac cgcgtgatga tctacagatt cgccagcgac ttcagcggcg aagtgatcgc
     2281 cgaggataga tgcgccgagg tggaatctaa gctgggcctg cattaccccg ccagcttcat
     2341 tcctgctcag gccagacggc tgtataccat caatcccgtg cggatcatcc ccgacatcaa
     2401 ctacagaccc gtgcctgtga ctcccgatct gaaccctgtt accggcagac ccatcgacct
     2461 gagcttcgcc atcctgagat ccgtgtctcc cgtgcatctt gagttcatgc ggaacatcgg
     2521 aatgcacggc accatgagca tctctatcct gcggggcgaa agactgtggg gcctgatcgt
     2581 gtgtcaccac agaacccctt actacgtgga cctggatggc agacaggcct gcaaaagagt
     2641 ggccgagaga ctggccacac agatcggcgt gatggaagaa tgagcttcca ctggattgta
     2701 caattaccaa ctgaattcac tcctcaggtg caggctgcct atcagaaggt ggtggctggt
     2761 gtggccaatg ccctggctca caaataccac tgagatcttt ttccctctgc caaaaattat
     2821 ggggacatca tgaagcccct tgagcatctg acttctggct aataaaggaa atttattttc
     2881 attgcaatag tgtgttggaa ttttttgtgt ctctcactcg gaaggacata tgggagggca
     2941 aatcatttaa aacatcagaa tgagtatttg gtttagagtt tggcaacata tgcccatatg
     3001 ctggctgcca tgaacaaagg ttggctataa agaggtcatc agtatatgaa acagccccct
     3061 gctgtccatt ccttattcca tagaaaagcc ttgacttgag gttagatttt ttttatattt
     3121 tgttttgtgt tatttttttc tttaacatcc ctaaaatttt ccttacatgt tttactagcc
     3181 agatttttcc tcctctcctg actactccca gtcatagctg tccctcttct cttatggaga
     3241 tccgggccta gcatcgcgat aagctctaga gggacagccc ccccccaaag cccccaggga
     3301 tgtaattacg tccctccccc gctagggggc agcagcgagc cgcccggggc tccgctccgg
     3361 tccggcgctc cccccgcatc cccgagccgg cagcgtgcgg ggacagcccg ggcacgggga
     3421 aggtggcacg ggatcgcttt cctctgaacg cttctcgctg ctctttgagc ctgcagacac
     3481 ctggggggat acggggaaaa agctttaggc tgaaagagag atttagaatg acagaatcat
     3541 agaacggcct gcgtacggat ggggctctag ctctagagct tgatatcgaa ttcctgcagc
     3601 cccgctagag ggacagcccc cccccaaagc ccccagggat gtaattacgt ccctcccccg
     3661 ctagggggca gcagcgagcc gcccggggct ccgctccggt ccggcgctcc ccccgcatcc
     3721 ccgagccggc agcgtgcggg gacagcccgg gcacggggaa ggtggcacgg gatcgctttc
     3781 ctctgaacgc ttctcgctgc tctttgagcc tgcagacacc tggggggata cggggaaaaa
     3841 gctttaggct gaaagagaga tttagaatga cagaatcata gaacggcctg ggcgcgcctg
     3901 gtggcgaacg atcaacagac gggagattgc caaggtcttg acaaacgagt gctagtacaa
     3961 gatctgaatt acgcgtctag ccgccctcgc tctagcaggg agctctgcac tccgcccgaa
     4021 aagtctagcg tcgtgcagga cgtgacatct agtgtcgtgc aggacgtgac atctagtgtc
     4081 gtgcaggacg tgacatctag gatccctcta gagggtatat aatgggggcc actagtctac
     4141 taccagagct ctctggctaa ctagagaacc cactgcttac tggcttatcg aaattaatac
     4201 gactcactat agggagtccc caagctggct agcgccacca tggactacaa agaccacgac
     4261 ggcgattaca aggatcatga catcgattac aaagacgatg acgataaggg cagcggcatg
     4321 gtgagcaagg gcgaggcagt gatcaaggag ttcatgcggt tcaaggtgca catggagggc
     4381 tccatgaacg gccacgagtt cgagatcgag ggcgagggcg agggccgccc ctacgagggc
     4441 acccagaccg ccaagctgaa ggtgaccaag ggtggccccc tgcccttctc ctgggacatc
     4501 ctgtcccctc agttcatgta cggctccagg gccttcatca agcaccccgc cgacatcccc
     4561 gactactata agcagtcctt ccccgagggc ttcaagtggg agcgcgtgat gaacttcgag
     4621 gacggcggcg ccgtgaccgt gacccaggac acctccctgg aggacggcac cctgatctac
     4681 aaggtgaagc tccgcggcac caacttccct cctgacggcc ccgtaatgca gaaaaagaca
     4741 atgggctggg aagcgtccac cgagcggttg taccccgagg acggcgtgct gaagggcgac
     4801 attaagatgg ccctgcgcct gaaggacggc ggacgctacc tggcggactt caagaccacc
     4861 tacaaggcca agaagcccgt gcagatgccc ggcgcctaca acgtcgaccg caagttggac
     4921 atcacctccc acaacgagga ctacaccgtg gtggaacagt acgaacgctc cgagggccgc
     4981 cactccaccg gaaagactct cggggatttt gttggggact ggcgacagac agccggctac
     5041 aaccaggctc aagtccttga acagggaggt ttgaccagtt tgtttcagaa cctcggggtg
     5101 tccgtaactc caatccaaag gattgtcctg agcggtgaaa atgggctgaa gatcgatatc
     5161 catgtcatca tcccgtatga aggtctgagc tgcgaccaaa tggcccagat cgaaaaaatt
     5221 tttaaggtgg tataccctgt ggatgatcat cactttaagg cgatcctgca ctatggcaca
     5281 ctggtaatcg acggggttac gccgaacatg atcgactatt tcggacagcc gtatgaaggc
     5341 atcgccaagt tcgacggcaa aaagatcaca gtaacaggga ccctgtggaa cggcaacaca
     5401 attatcgacg agcgcctgat caaccccgac ggctccctgc tgttccgagt aaccattaac
     5461 ggagtgaccg gctggcgtct gcatgaacgc attctggcgt aagcggccgc tagtatcctg
     5521 caggtataga gggcccgttt aaacccgctg atcagcctcg actgtgcctt ctagttgcca
     5581 gccatctgtt gtttgcccct cccccgtgcc ttccttgacc ctggaaggtg ccactcccac
     5641 tgtcctttcc taataaaatg aggaaattgc atcgcattgt ctgagtaggt gtcattctat
     5701 tctggggggt ggggtggggc aggacagcaa gggggaggat tgggaagtca atagcaggca
     5761 tgctggggat gcggtgggct ctatggcttc tgaggcaggt cgagggtaca tgcgccttac
     5821 tccttgtgag cgcatcgcga taagctctag agggacagcc cccccccaaa gcccccaggg
     5881 atgtaattac gtccctcccc cgctaggggg cagcagcgag ccgcccgggg ctccgctccg
     5941 gtccggcgct ccccccgcat ccccgagccg gcagcgtgcg gggacagccc gggcacgggg
     6001 aaggtggcac gggatcgctt tcctctgaac gcttctcgct gctctttgag cctgcagaca
     6061 cctgggggga tacggggaaa aagctttagg ctgaaagaga gatttagaat gacagaatca
     6121 tagaacggcc tgcgtacgga tggggctcta gctctagagc ttgatatcga attcctgcag
     6181 ccccgctaga gggacagccc ccccccaaag cccccaggga tgtaattacg tccctccccc
     6241 gctagggggc agcagcgagc cgcccggggc tccgctccgg tccggcgctc cccccgcatc
     6301 cccgagccgg cagcgtgcgg ggacagcccg ggcacgggga aggtggcacg ggatcgcttt
     6361 cctctgaacg cttctcgctg ctctttgagc ctgcagacac ctggggggat acggggaaaa
     6421 agctttaggc tgaaagagag atttagaatg acagaatcat agaacggcct gggcgcgcct
     6481 ggtggcgaac gatcaacaga cgggagaggg caaaaccgat gttgacggac taatcctgac
     6541 aagatctgaa ttacgcgtct agccgccctc gctctagcag ggagctctgc actccgcccg
     6601 aaaagtctag cgtcgtgcag gacgtgacat ctagtgtcgt gcaggacgtg acatctagtg
     6661 tcgtgcagga cgtgacatct aggatccctc tagagggtat ataatggggg ccactagtct
     6721 actaccagag ctctctggct aactagagaa cccactgctt actggcttat cgaaattaat
     6781 acgactcact atagggagtc cccaagctgg ctagcgccac catgacagcc gacaaagaga
     6841 agaagagaag ctccagcgag ctgcggaaag agaagtctag ggacgccgcc agatgcagaa
     6901 gatccaaaga aaccgaggtg ttctacgagc tggcccacga actgcctctg cctcactctg
     6961 tgtctagcca cctggacaag gccagcatca tgagactggc tatcagcttc ctgagaaccc
     7021 acaagctgct gtccagcgtg tgcagcgaga acgagtctga ggccgaagcc gaccagcaga
     7081 tggacaacct gtacctgaag gccctggaag gctttatcgc cgtggtcaca caggacggcg
     7141 atatgatctt cctgagcgag aacatcagca agttcatggg cctgacacag gtggaactga
     7201 ccggccacag catcttcgac ttcacacacc cctgcgacca cgaggaaatc agagagaacc
     7261 tgacactgaa gaacggctct ggcttcggca agaagtccaa ggatgtgtct accgagaggg
     7321 acttcttcat gcggatgaag tgtaccgtga ccaacagagg cagaaccgtg aacctgaagt
     7381 ccgccacatg gaaggtgctg cactgtaccg gacaagtgcg ggtctacaac aactgccctc
     7441 ctcacagcag cctgtgcggc tctaaagagc ctctgctgag ctgcctgatc atcatgtgcg
     7501 agcccatcca gcatccttct cacatggaca tccctctgga ctccaagacc ttcctgtcca
     7561 gacacagcat ggacatgaag ttcacctact gcgacgaccg catcctggaa ctgatcggat
     7621 atcaccccga ggaactgctg ggcagaagcg cctacgagtt ctaccacgct ctggattccg
     7681 agaacatgac caagagccac cagaacctgt gtaccaaagg ccaggtggtg tccggccagt
     7741 acagaatgct ggctaagcac ggcggctacg tgtggctgga aacacagggc accgtgatct
     7801 acaaccccag aaacctccag cctcagtgca ttatgtgcgt gaactacgtg ctgtccgaga
     7861 tcgagaagaa cgacgtggtg ttcagcatgg atcagaccga gagcctgttc aagccccacc
     7921 tgatggccat gaactctatc ttcgacagca gcgacgacgt ggccgtgacc gaaaagagca
     7981 actacctgtt caccaagctg aaagaggaac ctgaggaact ggcccagctg gctcctacac
     8041 ctggcgacgc tatcatcagc ctggacttcg gcagccagaa cttcgacgag ccttctgcct
     8101 acggcaaggc catccttcca cctgggcaac cttgggtttc aggactgaga agccacagcg
     8161 cccagagcga gtctggatct ctgcctgctt tcaccgtgcc tcaggccgac acaccaggca
     8221 acacaacacc tagcgccagc agcagctcca gctgttctac acctagcagc cccgaggact
     8281 actacagctc cctggaaaac cctctgaaga tcgaagtcat cgagaagctg ttcgctatgg
     8341 acaccgagcc tagagatcct ggcagcaccc agacagactt ctccgagctg gacctggaaa
     8401 ccctggctcc ttacatccca atggacggcg aggacttcca gctgagccct atctgtccag
     8461 aggaacccct gatgcctgag agccctcagc ctacacctca gcactgcttc agcaccatga
     8521 cctccatctt ccagcctctg acacccggcg ctacacacgg cccattcttt ctggacaagt
     8581 accctcagca gctggaaagc agaaagaccg agtccgagca ctggcctatg tctagcatct
     8641 tcttcgacgc cggcagcaag ggcagcctgt ctccttgttg tggccaggcc tctacacccc
     8701 tgtcctctat gggcggcaga tccaacacac agtggcctcc agatcctcct ctgcacttcg
     8761 gccctacaaa atggcctgtg ggcgatcagt ctgccgaaag ccttggagca ctgcctgtgg
     8821 gatcttccca gctggaacct ccttctgctc ctccacacgt gtccatgttc aagatgagaa
     8881 gcgccaagga ctttggcgct agaggcccct acatgatgag ccctgctatg atcgccctga
     8941 gcaacaagct gaagctgaag agacagctgg aatacgagga acaggctttc caggacacca
     9001 gcggcggaga tccacctggc acatctagct ctcacctgat gtggaagagg atgaagtccc
     9061 tgatgggcgg aacatgccct ctgatgcccg acaagacaat cagcgccaac atggcccctg
     9121 acgagttcac ccagaaatcc atgagaggac tgggccagcc actgagacat ctgcctccac
     9181 ctcaacctcc aagcaccaga agctctggcg agaacgccaa gacaggcttc ccacctcagt
     9241 gttacgccag tcagtttcag gattacggcc ctcctggcgc tcagaaagtg tctggcgttg
     9301 caagcagact gctgggacct agcttcgagc cttacctgct gcctgagctg accagatacg
     9361 actgcgaagt gaacgtgcca gtgcctggca gctctacact tctgcaaggc agggatctgc
     9421 tgcgcgcact ggatcaggct acatgagcgg ccgctcgagt ctagagggcc cgtttaaacc
     9481 cgctgatcag cctcgactgt gccttctagt tgccagccat ctgttgtttg cccctccccc
     9541 gtgccttcct tgaccctgga aggtgccact cccactgtcc tttcctaata aaatgaggaa
     9601 attgcatcgc attgtctgag taggtgtcat tctattctgg ggggtggggt ggggcaggac
     9661 agcaaggggg aggattggga agtcaatagc aggcatgctg gggatgcggt gggctctatg
     9721 gcttctgagg caggtcgaag aactatttcc tggctgttac gcgagcgcat cgcgataagc
     9781 tctagaggga cagccccccc ccaaagcccc cagggatgta attacgtccc tcccccgcta
     9841 gggggcagca gcgagccgcc cggggctccg ctccggtccg gcgctccccc cgcatccccg
     9901 agccggcagc gtgcggggac agcccgggca cggggaaggt ggcacgggat cgctttcctc
     9961 tgaacgcttc tcgctgctct ttgagcctgc agacacctgg ggggatacgg ggaaaaagct
    10021 ttaggctgaa agagagattt agaatgacag aatcatagaa cggcctgcgt acggatgggg
    10081 ctctagctct agagcttgat atcgaattcc tgcagccccg ctagagggac agcccccccc
    10141 caaagccccc agggatgtaa ttacgtccct cccccgctag ggggcagcag cgagccgccc
    10201 ggggctccgc tccggtccgg cgctcccccc gcatccccga gccggcagcg tgcggggaca
    10261 gcccgggcac ggggaaggtg gcacgggatc gctttcctct gaacgcttct cgctgctctt
    10321 tgagcctgca gacacctggg gggatacggg gaaaaagctt taggctgaaa gagagattta
    10381 gaatgacaga atcatagaac ggcctgggcg cgcctggtgg cgaacgatca acagacggga
    10441 gaggactaaa tagtagttca gacgccgtta agcgcaagat ctggggaggt cgctgagtag
    10501 tgcgcgagca aaatttaagc tacaacaagg caaggcttga ccgacaattg catgaagaat
    10561 ctgcttaggg ttaggcgttt tgcgctgctt cgcgatgtac gggccagata tacgcgttga
    10621 cattgattat tgactagtta ttaatagtaa tcaattacgg ggtcattagt tcatagccca
    10681 tatatggagt tccgcgttac ataacttacg gtaaatggcc cgcctggctg accgcccaac
    10741 gacccccgcc cattgacgtc aataatgacg tatgttccca tagtaacgcc aatagggact
    10801 ttccattgac gtcaatgggt ggagtattta cggtaaactg cccacttggc agtacatcaa
    10861 gtgtatcata tgccaagtac gccccctatt gacgtcaatg acggtaaatg gcccgcctgg
    10921 cattatgccc agtacatgac cttatgggac tttcctactt ggcagtacat ctacgtatta
    10981 gtcatcgcta ttaccatggt cgaggtgagc cccacgttct gcttcactct ccccatctcc
    11041 cccccctccc cacccccaat tttgtattta tttatttttt aattattttg tgcagcgatg
    11101 ggggcggggg gggggggcgc gcgccaggcg gggcggggcg gggcgagggg cggggcgggg
    11161 cgaggcggag aggtgcggcg gcagccaatc agagcggcgc gctccgaaag tttcctttta
    11221 tggcgaggcg gcggcggcgg cggccctata aaaagcgaag cgcgcggcgg gcgggagtcg
    11281 ctgcgcgctg ccttcgcccc gtgccccgct ccgccgccgc ctcgcgccgc ccgccccggc
    11341 tctgactgac cgcgttactc ccacaggtga gcgggcggga cggcccttct cctccgggct
    11401 gtaattagcg cttggtttaa tgacggcttg tttcttttct gtggctgcgt gaaagccttg
    11461 aggggctccg ggagggccct ttgtgcgggg ggagcggctc ggggggtgcg tgcgtgtgtg
    11521 tgtgcgtggg gagcgccgcg tgcggctccg cgctgcccgg cggctgtgag cgctgcgggc
    11581 gcggcgcggg gctttgtgcg ctccgcagtg tgcgcgaggg gagcgcggcc gggggcggtg
    11641 ccccgcggtg cggggggggc tgcgagggga acaaaggctg cgtgcggggt gtgtgcgtgg
    11701 gggggtgagc agggggtgtg ggcgcgtcgg tcgggctgca accccccctg cacccccctc
    11761 cccgagttgc tgagcacggc ccggcttcgg gtgcggggct ccgtacgggg cgtggcgcgg
    11821 ggctcgccgt gccgggcggg gggtggcggc aggtgggggt gccgggcggg gcggggccgc
    11881 ctcgggccgg ggagggctcg ggggaggggc gcggcggccc ccggagcgcc ggcggctgtc
    11941 gaggcgcggc gagccgcagc cattgccttt tatggtaatc gtgcgagagg gcgcagggac
    12001 ttcctttgtc ccaaatctgt gcggagccga aatctgggag gcgccgccgc accccctcta
    12061 gcgggcgcgg ggcgaagcgg tgcggcgccg gcaggaagga aatgggcggg gagggccttc
    12121 gtgcgtcgcc gcgccgccgt ccccttctcc ctctccagcc tcggggctgt ccgcgggggg
    12181 acggctgcct tcggggggga cggggcaggg cggggttcgg cttctggcgt gtgaccggcg
    12241 gctctagagc ctctgctaac catgttcatg ccttcttctt tttcctacag ctcctgggca
    12301 acgtgctggt tattgtgctg tctcatcatt ttggcaaaga attcttatct ggctaactag
    12361 agaacccact gcttactggc ttatcgaaat taatacgact cactataggg agtcccaagc
    12421 tggctagcgc caccatggag cagaaactga tctctgaaga ggatctgatg gaagatgcca
    12481 agaacatcaa gaagggaccc gctccattct accctctgga agatggaaca gccggcgagc
    12541 agctgcacaa ggccatgaag agatatgccc tggtgcctgg cgctatcgcc ttcacagatg
    12601 cccacattca ggtggacgtg acctacgccg agtatttcga gatgtctgtg cggctggccg
    12661 aggccatgag aagatacggc ctgaacacca accaccggat cgtcgtgtgc agcgagaaca
    12721 gcagccagtt cttcatgcct gtgctgggag ccctgttcat cggagtggct gtggcccctg
    12781 ccaacgacat ctacaacgag cgcgagctgc tgaacagcat gggcatctct cagcccaccg
    12841 tggtgttcgt gtccaagaaa ggcctgcgga aggtgctgaa cgtgcagaag aagctgccca
    12901 tcatccgcaa gatcatcatc atggacagca agaccgacta ccagggcttc cagagcatgt
    12961 ataccttcgt gaccagccat ctgccaccta gcttcaacga gtacgacttc gtgcccgaga
    13021 gcttcgaccg ggacaagaca atcgccctga tcatgaacag ctccggctct accggactgc
    13081 ccaaaggtgt tgccctgcct cacagaacag cctgcgtgcg gtttagccac gccagagatc
    13141 ccatctttgg ctaccagaac atccccgaca ccgccatcct gagcgtggtg ccttttcacc
    13201 acggcttcgg catgttcacc acactgggct acctgatctg cggcttcaga gtggtgctga
    13261 tgtatcgctt cgaggaagaa ctgttcctgc ggagcctcca ggactacaag atccagtctg
    13321 ctctgctggt gcccacactg ttcagctgtc tggccaagag caccctgatc gacaaatacg
    13381 acctgagcag cctgagagag atcgcctctg gcggagcccc tctgtctaaa gaagtgggag
    13441 aagccgtcgc caagcggttc agactgcctg gcatcagaca aggctatggc ctgaccgaaa
    13501 ccaccaacgc cgtgatgatc accccagagg gcgatagaaa gcctggcagc gtgggaaaag
    13561 tggtgccatt cttcgaggcc aaggtggtgg atctggtcac cggcaaaaca ctgggcgtta
    13621 accagagggg cgagctgtgt gttagaggcc ctatgatcat gagcggctac gtgaacaacc
    13681 ccgaggccac aaacgccctc atcgacaagg atggctggct gcactctggc gacattgcct
    13741 actgggacga agatgagcac ttcttcatcg tggaccggct gaagtccctg atcaagtaca
    13801 agggctacca ggtggcccca gccgagctgg aaggcattct gctgcaacac ccctacatct
    13861 tcgatgccgg cgttgcagga ctgcccgatg atgatgctgg cgaactgcct gctgctgtgg
    13921 tggtgctgga acacggcaag accatgaccg agaaagaaat cgtggactac gtggccagcc
    13981 aagtgaccac cgccaagaaa ctgagaggcg gcgtggtgtt tgtggacgag gtgccaagag
    14041 gcagcaccgg aaaactggac gcccggaaga tcagagagat cctgaccaag gccaagaagg
    14101 acggcaagat cgccgtcgga tccggagcaa ctaacttttc cctgctcaaa caagccgggg
    14161 atgtagagga gaaccccggc cccatggttt ccaagggcga agaactgatc aaagaaaaca
    14221 tgcacatgaa gctctacatg gaaggcaccg tggacaacca ccacttcaag tgtaccagcg
    14281 aaggcgaggg caagccttac gagggcaccc agaccatgag aatcaaggtg gtggaaggcg
    14341 gccctctgcc tttcgccttt gatatcctgg ccaccagctt tctgtacggc agcaagacct
    14401 tcatcaatca cacccagggc atccccgatt tcttcaagca gagcttcccc gagggcttca
    14461 cctgggagag agtgaccaca tacgaggatg gcggcgtgct gacagccaca caggatacaa
    14521 gcctccagga cggctgcctg atctacaacg tgaagatccg gggcgtgaac ttcaccagca
    14581 acggccccgt gatgcagaag aaaacccttg gctgggaagc cttcaccgag acactgtatc
    14641 ctgccgatgg cggcctggaa ggcagaaacg atatggccct gaagctcgtc ggcggctctc
    14701 acctgattgc caatgccaag accacctaca gaagcaagaa gcccgccaag aacctgaaga
    14761 tgcccggcgt gtactacgtg gactaccggc tggaaagaat caaagaggcc aacaacgaga
    14821 catacgtgga acagcacgag gtggccgtgg ccagatactg tgatctgcct tctaagctgg
    14881 gccacaagct gaacctgtac aaggaattcg gtagcaagct tggtagtgga gcaactaact
    14941 tttccctgct caaacaagcc ggggatgtag aggagaaccc cggccccgcc ccccttaaga
    15001 tggccaagcc tttgtctcaa gaagaatcca ccctcattga aagagcaacg gctacaatca
    15061 acagcatccc catctctgag gactacagcg tcgccagcgc agctctctct agcgacggcc
    15121 gcatcttcac tggtgtcaat gtatatcatt ttactggggg accttgtgca gaactcgtgg
    15181 tgctgggcac tgctgctgct gcggcagctg gcaacctgac ttgtatcgtc gcgatcggaa
    15241 atgagaacag gggcatcttg agcccctgcg gacggtgccg acaggtgctt ctcgatctgc
    15301 atcctgggat caaagccata gtgaaggaca gtgatggaca gccgacggca gttgggattc
    15361 gtgaattgct gccctctggt tatgtgtggg agggctaagc ggccgctcga gtctagaggg
    15421 cccgtttaaa cccgctgatc agcctcgact gtgccttcta gttgccagcc atctgttgtt
    15481 tgcccctccc ccgtgccttc cttgaccctg gaaggtgcca ctcccactgt cctttcctaa
    15541 taaaatgagg aaattgcatc gcattgtctg agtaggtgtc attctattct ggggggtggg
    15601 gtggggcagg acagcaaggg ggaggattgg gaagtcaata gcaggcatgc tggggatgcg
    15661 gtgggctcta tggcttctga ggcaggtcga agagactgcc cgacacatct tagtgagcgc
    15721 atcgcgataa gctctagagg gacagccccc ccccaaagcc cccagggatg taattacgtc
    15781 cctcccccgc tagggggcag cagcgagccg cccggggctc cgctccggtc cggcgctccc
    15841 cccgcatccc cgagccggca gcgtgcgggg acagcccggg cacggggaag gtggcacggg
    15901 atcgctttcc tctgaacgct tctcgctgct ctttgagcct gcagacacct ggggggatac
    15961 ggggaaaaag ctttaggctg aaagagagat ttagaatgac agaatcatag aacggcctgc
    16021 gtacggatgg ggctctagct ctagagcttg atatcgaatt cctgcagccc cgctagaggg
    16081 acagcccccc cccaaagccc ccagggatgt aattacgtcc ctcccccgct agggggcagc
    16141 agcgagccgc ccggggctcc gctccggtcc ggcgctcccc ccgcatcccc gagccggcag
    16201 cgtgcgggga cagcccgggc acggggaagg tggcacggga tcgctttcct ctgaacgctt
    16261 ctcgctgctc tttgagcctg cagacacctg gggggatacg gggaaaaagc tttaggctga
    16321 aagagagatt tagaatgaca gaatcataga acggcctggg cgcgcctggt ggcgaacgat
    16381 caacagacgg gagaggttac gaggatgcac atgtgaccga gggatggaac gacgcgtaac
    16441 tcacgttaag ggattttggt catgagcttg cgccgtcccg tcaagtcagc gtaatgctct
    16501 gccagtgtta caaccaatta accaattctg attagaaaaa ctcatcgagc atcaaatgaa
    16561 actgcaattt attcatatca ggattatcaa taccatattt ttgaaaaagc cgtttctgta
    16621 atgaaggaga aaactcaccg aggcagttcc ataggatggc aagatcctgg tatcggtctg
    16681 cgattccgac tcgtccaaca tcaatacaac ctattaattt cccctcgtca aaaataaggt
    16741 tatcaagtga gaaatcacca tgagtgacga ctgaatccgg tgagaatggc aaaagtttat
    16801 gcatttcttt ccagacttgt tcaacaggcc agccattacg ctcgtcatca aaatcactcg
    16861 catcaaccaa accgttattc attcgtgatt gcgcctgagc gagacgaaat acgcgatcgc
    16921 tgttaaaagg acaattacaa acaggaatcg aatgcaaccg gcgcaggaac actgccagcg
    16981 catcaacaat attttcacct gaatcaggat attcttctaa tacctggaat gctgtttttc
    17041 cggggatcgc agtggtgagt aaccatgcat catcaggagt acggataaaa tgcttgatgg
    17101 tcggaagagg cataaattcc gtcagccagt ttagtctgac catctcatct gtaacatcat
    17161 tggcaacgct acctttgcca tgtttcagaa acaactctgg cgcatcgggc ttcccataca
    17221 agcgatagat tgtcgcacct gattgcccga cattatcgcg agcccattta tacccatata
    17281 aatcagcatc catgttggaa tttaatcgcg gcctcgacgt ttcccgttga atatggctca
    17341 taacacccct tgtattactg tttatgtaag cagacagttt tattgttcat gatgatatta
    17401 ttttatcttg tgcaatgtaa catcagagat tttgagacac gggccatgct agctccagca
    17461 aaaggccagg aaccgtaaaa aggccgcgtt gctggcgttt ttccataggc tccgcccccc
    17521 tgacgagcat cacaaaaatc gacgctcaag tcagaggtgg cgaaacccga caggactata
    17581 aagataccag gcgtttcccc ctggaagctc cctcgtgcgc tctcctgttc cgaccctgcc
    17641 gcttaccgga tacctgtccg cctttctccc ttcgggaagc gtggcgcttt ctcatagctc
    17701 acgctgtagg tatctcagtt cggtgtaggt cgttcgctcc aagctgggct gtgtgcacga
    17761 accccccgtt cagcccgacc gctgcgcctt atccggtaac tatcgtcttg agtccaaccc
    17821 ggtaagacac gacttatcgc cactggcagc agccactggt aacaggatta gcagagcgag
    17881 gtatgtaggc ggtgctacag agttcttgaa gtggtggcct aactac
//
