# Supplementary material for: Engineered Feedback Employing Natural Hypoxia-Responsive Factors Enhances Synthetic Hypoxia Biosensors
Source: bioRxiv preprint, doi:10.1101/2024.09.28.615614, version 1 (2024-09-30)
Supplement: Supplementary Data [file 615614_file03.zip › Supplementary Data/SupplementaryData1_PlasmidMaps/pPD1401 Only mTagBFP2.gb]

LOCUS       Exported               10404 bp ds-DNA     circular SYN 26-SEP-2024
DEFINITION  synthetic circular DNA
ACCESSION   .
VERSION     .
KEYWORDS    .
SOURCE      synthetic DNA construct
  ORGANISM  synthetic DNA construct
REFERENCE   1  (bases 1 to 10404)
  AUTHORS   Patrick Donahue
  TITLE     Direct Submission
  JOURNAL   Exported Thursday, Sep 26, 2024 from SnapGene 5.1.7
            https://www.snapgene.com
FEATURES             Location/Qualifiers
     source          1..10404
                     /organism="synthetic DNA construct"
                     /mol_type="other DNA"
     misc_feature    340..575
                     /label=cHS4
     misc_feature    673..914
                     /label=cHS4
     misc_feature    1031..1068
                     /label=attB BxB1
                     /note="/ApEinfo_fwdcolor=#00ffff
                     /ApEinfo_graphicformat=arrow_data {{0 1 2 0 0 -1} {} 0}
                     width 5 offset 0
                     /ApEinfo_revcolor=green"
     CDS             1079..1678
                     /codon_start=1
                     /label=puro R
                     /note="/ApEinfo_fwdcolor=#408080
                     /ApEinfo_graphicformat=arrow_data {{0 1 2 0 0 -1} {} 0}
                     width 5 offset 0
                     /ApEinfo_revcolor=green"
                     /translation="MTEYKPTVRLATRDDVPRAVRTLAAAFADYPATRHTVDPDRHIER
                     VTELQELFLTRVGLDIGKVWVADDGAAVAVWTTPESVEAGAVFAEIGPRMAELSGSRLA
                     AQQQMEGLLAPHRPKEPAWFLATVGVSPDHQGKGLGSAVVLPGVEAAERAGVPAFLETS
                     APRNLPFYERLGFTVTADVEVPEGPRTWCMTRKPGA"
     misc_feature    1711..2234
                     /label=rb glob PA terminator
                     /note="/ApEinfo_fwdcolor=#ff80c0
                     /ApEinfo_graphicformat=arrow_data {{0 1 2 0 0 -1} {} 0}
                     width 5 offset 0
                     /ApEinfo_revcolor=green"
     misc_feature    2266..2501
                     /label=cHS4
     misc_feature    2599..2840
                     /label=cHS4
     misc_feature    2929..2953
                     /label=TUPV1 Barcode
     enhancer        3097..3476
                     /label=CMV enhancer
                     /note="human cytomegalovirus immediate early enhancer"
     promoter        3478..3751
                     /label=CAG Promoter
     intron          3752..4768
                     /label=chimeric intron
                     /note="chimera between introns from chicken beta-actin and 
                     rabbit beta-globin"
     CDS             4913..4945
                     /codon_start=1
                     /product="Myc (human c-Myc proto-oncogene) epitope tag"
                     /label=Myc
                     /translation="MEQKLISEEDL"
     CDS             4946..6595
                     /codon_start=1
                     /label=AkaLuc
                     /translation="MEDAKNIKKGPAPFYPLEDGTAGEQLHKAMKRYALVPGAIAFTDA
                     HIQVDVTYAEYFEMSVRLAEAMRRYGLNTNHRIVVCSENSSQFFMPVLGALFIGVAVAP
                     ANDIYNERELLNSMGISQPTVVFVSKKGLRKVLNVQKKLPIIRKIIIMDSKTDYQGFQS
                     MYTFVTSHLPPSFNEYDFVPESFDRDKTIALIMNSSGSTGLPKGVALPHRTACVRFSHA
                     RDPIFGYQNIPDTAILSVVPFHHGFGMFTTLGYLICGFRVVLMYRFEEELFLRSLQDYK
                     IQSALLVPTLFSCLAKSTLIDKYDLSSLREIASGGAPLSKEVGEAVAKRFRLPGIRQGY
                     GLTETTNAVMITPEGDRKPGSVGKVVPFFEAKVVDLVTGKTLGVNQRGELCVRGPMIMS
                     GYVNNPEATNALIDKDGWLHSGDIAYWDEDEHFFIVDRLKSLIKYKGYQVAPAELEGIL
                     LQHPYIFDAGVAGLPDDDAGELPAAVVVLEHGKTMTEKEIVDYVASQVTTAKKLRGGVV
                     FVDEVPRGSTGKLDARKIREILTKAKKDGKIAV"
     CDS             6605..6661
                     /codon_start=1
                     /product="2A peptide from porcine teschovirus-1 
                     polyprotein"
                     /label=P2A
                     /note="Eukaryotic ribosomes fail to insert a peptide bond 
                     between the Gly and Pro residues, yielding separate 
                     polypeptides."
                     /translation="ATNFSLLKQAGDVEENPGP"
     CDS             6662..7372
                     /codon_start=1
                     /product="enhanced monomeric blue fluorescent protein 
                     (Subach et al., 2011)"
                     /label=mTagBFP2
                     /note="mammalian codon-optimized"
                     /translation="MVSKGEELIKENMHMKLYMEGTVDNHHFKCTSEGEGKPYEGTQTM
                     RIKVVEGGPLPFAFDILATSFLYGSKTFINHTQGIPDFFKQSFPEGFTWERVTTYEDGG
                     VLTATQDTSLQDGCLIYNVKIRGVNFTSNGPVMQKKTLGWEAFTETLYPADGGLEGRND
                     MALKLVGGSHLIANAKTTYRSKKPAKNLKMPGVYYVDYRLERIKEANNETYVEQHEVAV
                     ARYCDLPSKLGHKLN"
     CDS             7400..7408
                     /codon_start=1
                     /label=GSG
                     /translation="GSG"
     CDS             7409..7465
                     /codon_start=1
                     /product="2A peptide from porcine teschovirus-1 
                     polyprotein"
                     /label=P2A
                     /note="Eukaryotic ribosomes fail to insert a peptide bond 
                     between the Gly and Pro residues, yielding separate 
                     polypeptides."
                     /translation="ATNFSLLKQAGDVEENPGP"
     CDS             7478..7876
                     /codon_start=1
                     /gene="Aspergillus terreus BSD"
                     /product="blasticidin S deaminase"
                     /label=Blast
                     /note="confers resistance to blasticidin"
                     /translation="MAKPLSQEESTLIERATATINSIPISEDYSVASAALSSDGRIFTG
                     VNVYHFTGGPCAELVVLGTAAAAAAGNLTCIVAIGNENRGILSPCGRCRQVLLDLHPGI
                     KAIVKDSDGQPTAVGIRELLPSGYVWEG"
     polyA_signal    7927..8151
                     /label=bGH poly(A) signal
                     /note="bovine growth hormone polyadenylation signal"
     misc_feature    8169..8193
                     /label=TUPV1 Barcode
     misc_feature    8217..8452
                     /label=cHS4
     misc_feature    8550..8791
                     /label=cHS4
     misc_feature    8556..8791
                     /label=cHS4
     CDS             complement(9013..9819)
                     /label=KanR
                     /note="/ApEinfo_fwdcolor=yellow
                     /ApEinfo_graphicformat=arrow_data {{0 1 2 0 0 -1} {} 0}
                     width 5 offset 0
                     /ApEinfo_revcolor=yellow"
     rep_origin      join(9960..10404,1..238)
                     /label=ColE1 origin
                     /note="/ApEinfo_fwdcolor=gray50
                     /ApEinfo_graphicformat=arrow_data {{0 1 2 0 0 -1} {} 0}
                     width 5 offset 0
                     /ApEinfo_revcolor=gray50"
ORIGIN
        1 ggctacacta gaagaacagt atttggtatc tgcgctctgc tgaagccagt taccttcgga
       61 aaaagagttg gtagctcttg atccggcaaa caaaccaccg ctggtagcgg tggttttttt
      121 gtttgcaagc agcagattac gcgcagaaaa aaaggatctc aagaagatcc tttgatcttt
      181 tctacggggt ctgacgctca gtggaacgaa aactcacgtt aagggatttt ggtcatgaga
      241 ttatcaaaaa ggatcttcac ctagatcctt tctcgagctt tcggagtgag atggagtggc
      301 cactgtggaa ctgggcctag catcgcgata agctctagag ggacagcccc cccccaaagc
      361 ccccagggat gtaattacgt ccctcccccg ctagggggca gcagcgagcc gcccggggct
      421 ccgctccggt ccggcgctcc ccccgcatcc ccgagccggc agcgtgcggg gacagcccgg
      481 gcacggggaa ggtggcacgg gatcgctttc ctctgaacgc ttctcgctgc tctttgagcc
      541 tgcagacacc tggggggata cggggaaaaa gctttaggct gaaagagaga tttagaatga
      601 cagaatcata gaacggcctg cgtacggatg gggctctagc tctagagctt gatatcgaat
      661 tcctgcagcc ccgctagagg gacagccccc ccccaaagcc cccagggatg taattacgtc
      721 cctcccccgc tagggggcag cagcgagccg cccggggctc cgctccggtc cggcgctccc
      781 cccgcatccc cgagccggca gcgtgcgggg acagcccggg cacggggaag gtggcacggg
      841 atcgctttcc tctgaacgct tctcgctgct ctttgagcct gcagacacct ggggggatac
      901 ggggaaaaag ctttaggctg aaagagagat ttagaatgac agaatcatag aacggcctgg
      961 gcgcgcctgg tggcgaacga tcaacagacg ggagatctac tattgggaca gcagagatcc
     1021 agttggtaat ggcttgtcga cgacggcggt ctccgtcgtc aggatcatag gtgccaccat
     1081 gaccgagtac aagcccacgg tgcgcctcgc cacccgcgac gacgtccccc gggccgtacg
     1141 caccctcgcc gccgcgttcg ccgactaccc cgccacgcgc cacaccgtcg acccggaccg
     1201 ccacatcgag cgggtcaccg agctgcaaga actcttcctc acgcgcgtcg ggctcgacat
     1261 cggcaaggtg tgggtcgcgg acgacggcgc cgcggtggcg gtctggacca cgccggagag
     1321 cgtcgaagcg ggggcggtgt tcgccgagat cggcccgcgc atggccgagt tgagcggttc
     1381 ccggctggcc gcgcagcaac agatggaagg cctcctggcg ccgcaccggc ccaaggagcc
     1441 cgcgtggttc ctggccaccg tcggcgtctc gcccgaccac cagggcaagg gtctgggcag
     1501 cgccgtcgtg ctccccggag tggaggcggc cgagcgcgcc ggggtgcccg ccttcctgga
     1561 gacatccgcg ccccgcaacc tccccttcta cgagcggctc ggcttcaccg tcaccgccga
     1621 cgtcgaggtg cccgaaggac cgcgcacctg gtgcatgacc cgcaagcccg gtgcctgagc
     1681 ttccactgga ttgtacaatt accaactgaa ttcactcctc aggtgcaggc tgcctatcag
     1741 aaggtggtgg ctggtgtggc caatgccctg gctcacaaat accactgaga tctttttccc
     1801 tctgccaaaa attatgggga catcatgaag ccccttgagc atctgacttc tggctaataa
     1861 aggaaattta ttttcattgc aatagtgtgt tggaattttt tgtgtctctc actcggaagg
     1921 acatatggga gggcaaatca tttaaaacat cagaatgagt atttggttta gagtttggca
     1981 acatatgccc atatgctggc tgccatgaac aaaggttggc tataaagagg tcatcagtat
     2041 atgaaacagc cccctgctgt ccattcctta ttccatagaa aagccttgac ttgaggttag
     2101 atttttttta tattttgttt tgtgttattt ttttctttaa catccctaaa attttcctta
     2161 catgttttac tagccagatt tttcctcctc tcctgactac tcccagtcat agctgtccct
     2221 cttctcttat ggagatccgg gcctagcatc gcgataagct ctagagggac agcccccccc
     2281 caaagccccc agggatgtaa ttacgtccct cccccgctag ggggcagcag cgagccgccc
     2341 ggggctccgc tccggtccgg cgctcccccc gcatccccga gccggcagcg tgcggggaca
     2401 gcccgggcac ggggaaggtg gcacgggatc gctttcctct gaacgcttct cgctgctctt
     2461 tgagcctgca gacacctggg gggatacggg gaaaaagctt taggctgaaa gagagattta
     2521 gaatgacaga atcatagaac ggcctgcgta cggatggggc tctagctcta gagcttgata
     2581 tcgaattcct gcagccccgc tagagggaca gccccccccc aaagccccca gggatgtaat
     2641 tacgtccctc ccccgctagg gggcagcagc gagccgcccg gggctccgct ccggtccggc
     2701 gctccccccg catccccgag ccggcagcgt gcggggacag cccgggcacg gggaaggtgg
     2761 cacgggatcg ctttcctctg aacgcttctc gctgctcttt gagcctgcag acacctgggg
     2821 ggatacgggg aaaaagcttt aggctgaaag agagatttag aatgacagaa tcatagaacg
     2881 gcctgggcgc gcctggtggc gaacgatcaa cagacgggag attgccaagg tcttgacaaa
     2941 cgagtgctag tacaagatct ggggaggtcg ctgagtagtg cgcgagcaaa atttaagcta
     3001 caacaaggca aggcttgacc gacaattgca tgaagaatct gcttagggtt aggcgttttg
     3061 cgctgcttcg cgatgtacgg gccagatata cgcgttgaca ttgattattg actagttatt
     3121 aatagtaatc aattacgggg tcattagttc atagcccata tatggagttc cgcgttacat
     3181 aacttacggt aaatggcccg cctggctgac cgcccaacga cccccgccca ttgacgtcaa
     3241 taatgacgta tgttcccata gtaacgccaa tagggacttt ccattgacgt caatgggtgg
     3301 agtatttacg gtaaactgcc cacttggcag tacatcaagt gtatcatatg ccaagtacgc
     3361 cccctattga cgtcaatgac ggtaaatggc ccgcctggca ttatgcccag tacatgacct
     3421 tatgggactt tcctacttgg cagtacatct acgtattagt catcgctatt accatggtcg
     3481 aggtgagccc cacgttctgc ttcactctcc ccatctcccc cccctcccca cccccaattt
     3541 tgtatttatt tattttttaa ttattttgtg cagcgatggg ggcggggggg gggggcgcgc
     3601 gccaggcggg gcggggcggg gcgaggggcg gggcggggcg aggcggagag gtgcggcggc
     3661 agccaatcag agcggcgcgc tccgaaagtt tccttttatg gcgaggcggc ggcggcggcg
     3721 gccctataaa aagcgaagcg cgcggcgggc gggagtcgct gcgcgctgcc ttcgccccgt
     3781 gccccgctcc gccgccgcct cgcgccgccc gccccggctc tgactgaccg cgttactccc
     3841 acaggtgagc gggcgggacg gcccttctcc tccgggctgt aattagcgct tggtttaatg
     3901 acggcttgtt tcttttctgt ggctgcgtga aagccttgag gggctccggg agggcccttt
     3961 gtgcgggggg agcggctcgg ggggtgcgtg cgtgtgtgtg tgcgtgggga gcgccgcgtg
     4021 cggctccgcg ctgcccggcg gctgtgagcg ctgcgggcgc ggcgcggggc tttgtgcgct
     4081 ccgcagtgtg cgcgagggga gcgcggccgg gggcggtgcc ccgcggtgcg gggggggctg
     4141 cgaggggaac aaaggctgcg tgcggggtgt gtgcgtgggg gggtgagcag ggggtgtggg
     4201 cgcgtcggtc gggctgcaac cccccctgca cccccctccc cgagttgctg agcacggccc
     4261 ggcttcgggt gcggggctcc gtacggggcg tggcgcgggg ctcgccgtgc cgggcggggg
     4321 gtggcggcag gtgggggtgc cgggcggggc ggggccgcct cgggccgggg agggctcggg
     4381 ggaggggcgc ggcggccccc ggagcgccgg cggctgtcga ggcgcggcga gccgcagcca
     4441 ttgcctttta tggtaatcgt gcgagagggc gcagggactt cctttgtccc aaatctgtgc
     4501 ggagccgaaa tctgggaggc gccgccgcac cccctctagc gggcgcgggg cgaagcggtg
     4561 cggcgccggc aggaaggaaa tgggcgggga gggccttcgt gcgtcgccgc gccgccgtcc
     4621 ccttctccct ctccagcctc ggggctgtcc gcggggggac ggctgccttc gggggggacg
     4681 gggcagggcg gggttcggct tctggcgtgt gaccggcggc tctagagcct ctgctaacca
     4741 tgttcatgcc ttcttctttt tcctacagct cctgggcaac gtgctggtta ttgtgctgtc
     4801 tcatcatttt ggcaaagaat tcttatctgg ctaactagag aacccactgc ttactggctt
     4861 atcgaaatta atacgactca ctatagggag tcccaagctg gctagcgcca ccatggagca
     4921 gaaactgatc tctgaagagg atctgatgga agatgccaag aacatcaaga agggacccgc
     4981 tccattctac cctctggaag atggaacagc cggcgagcag ctgcacaagg ccatgaagag
     5041 atatgccctg gtgcctggcg ctatcgcctt cacagatgcc cacattcagg tggacgtgac
     5101 ctacgccgag tatttcgaga tgtctgtgcg gctggccgag gccatgagaa gatacggcct
     5161 gaacaccaac caccggatcg tcgtgtgcag cgagaacagc agccagttct tcatgcctgt
     5221 gctgggagcc ctgttcatcg gagtggctgt ggcccctgcc aacgacatct acaacgagcg
     5281 cgagctgctg aacagcatgg gcatctctca gcccaccgtg gtgttcgtgt ccaagaaagg
     5341 cctgcggaag gtgctgaacg tgcagaagaa gctgcccatc atccgcaaga tcatcatcat
     5401 ggacagcaag accgactacc agggcttcca gagcatgtat accttcgtga ccagccatct
     5461 gccacctagc ttcaacgagt acgacttcgt gcccgagagc ttcgaccggg acaagacaat
     5521 cgccctgatc atgaacagct ccggctctac cggactgccc aaaggtgttg ccctgcctca
     5581 cagaacagcc tgcgtgcggt ttagccacgc cagagatccc atctttggct accagaacat
     5641 ccccgacacc gccatcctga gcgtggtgcc ttttcaccac ggcttcggca tgttcaccac
     5701 actgggctac ctgatctgcg gcttcagagt ggtgctgatg tatcgcttcg aggaagaact
     5761 gttcctgcgg agcctccagg actacaagat ccagtctgct ctgctggtgc ccacactgtt
     5821 cagctgtctg gccaagagca ccctgatcga caaatacgac ctgagcagcc tgagagagat
     5881 cgcctctggc ggagcccctc tgtctaaaga agtgggagaa gccgtcgcca agcggttcag
     5941 actgcctggc atcagacaag gctatggcct gaccgaaacc accaacgccg tgatgatcac
     6001 cccagagggc gatagaaagc ctggcagcgt gggaaaagtg gtgccattct tcgaggccaa
     6061 ggtggtggat ctggtcaccg gcaaaacact gggcgttaac cagaggggcg agctgtgtgt
     6121 tagaggccct atgatcatga gcggctacgt gaacaacccc gaggccacaa acgccctcat
     6181 cgacaaggat ggctggctgc actctggcga cattgcctac tgggacgaag atgagcactt
     6241 cttcatcgtg gaccggctga agtccctgat caagtacaag ggctaccagg tggccccagc
     6301 cgagctggaa ggcattctgc tgcaacaccc ctacatcttc gatgccggcg ttgcaggact
     6361 gcccgatgat gatgctggcg aactgcctgc tgctgtggtg gtgctggaac acggcaagac
     6421 catgaccgag aaagaaatcg tggactacgt ggccagccaa gtgaccaccg ccaagaaact
     6481 gagaggcggc gtggtgtttg tggacgaggt gccaagaggc agcaccggaa aactggacgc
     6541 ccggaagatc agagagatcc tgaccaaggc caagaaggac ggcaagatcg ccgtcggatc
     6601 cggagcaact aacttttccc tgctcaaaca agccggggat gtagaggaga accccggccc
     6661 catggtttcc aagggcgaag aactgatcaa agaaaacatg cacatgaagc tctacatgga
     6721 aggcaccgtg gacaaccacc acttcaagtg taccagcgaa ggcgagggca agccttacga
     6781 gggcacccag accatgagaa tcaaggtggt ggaaggcggc cctctgcctt tcgcctttga
     6841 tatcctggcc accagctttc tgtacggcag caagaccttc atcaatcaca cccagggcat
     6901 ccccgatttc ttcaagcaga gcttccccga gggcttcacc tgggagagag tgaccacata
     6961 cgaggatggc ggcgtgctga cagccacaca ggatacaagc ctccaggacg gctgcctgat
     7021 ctacaacgtg aagatccggg gcgtgaactt caccagcaac ggccccgtga tgcagaagaa
     7081 aacccttggc tgggaagcct tcaccgagac actgtatcct gccgatggcg gcctggaagg
     7141 cagaaacgat atggccctga agctcgtcgg cggctctcac ctgattgcca atgccaagac
     7201 cacctacaga agcaagaagc ccgccaagaa cctgaagatg cccggcgtgt actacgtgga
     7261 ctaccggctg gaaagaatca aagaggccaa caacgagaca tacgtggaac agcacgaggt
     7321 ggccgtggcc agatactgtg atctgccttc taagctgggc cacaagctga acctgtacaa
     7381 ggaattcggt agcaagcttg gtagtggagc aactaacttt tccctgctca aacaagccgg
     7441 ggatgtagag gagaaccccg gccccgcccc ccttaagatg gccaagcctt tgtctcaaga
     7501 agaatccacc ctcattgaaa gagcaacggc tacaatcaac agcatcccca tctctgagga
     7561 ctacagcgtc gccagcgcag ctctctctag cgacggccgc atcttcactg gtgtcaatgt
     7621 atatcatttt actgggggac cttgtgcaga actcgtggtg ctgggcactg ctgctgctgc
     7681 ggcagctggc aacctgactt gtatcgtcgc gatcggaaat gagaacaggg gcatcttgag
     7741 cccctgcgga cggtgccgac aggtgcttct cgatctgcat cctgggatca aagccatagt
     7801 gaaggacagt gatggacagc cgacggcagt tgggattcgt gaattgctgc cctctggtta
     7861 tgtgtgggag ggctaagcgg ccgctcgagt ctagagggcc cgtttaaacc cgctgatcag
     7921 cctcgactgt gccttctagt tgccagccat ctgttgtttg cccctccccc gtgccttcct
     7981 tgaccctgga aggtgccact cccactgtcc tttcctaata aaatgaggaa attgcatcgc
     8041 attgtctgag taggtgtcat tctattctgg ggggtggggt ggggcaggac agcaaggggg
     8101 aggattggga agtcaatagc aggcatgctg gggatgcggt gggctctatg gcttctgagg
     8161 caggtcgagg gtacatgcgc cttactcctt gtgagcgcat cgcgataagc tctagaggga
     8221 cagccccccc ccaaagcccc cagggatgta attacgtccc tcccccgcta gggggcagca
     8281 gcgagccgcc cggggctccg ctccggtccg gcgctccccc cgcatccccg agccggcagc
     8341 gtgcggggac agcccgggca cggggaaggt ggcacgggat cgctttcctc tgaacgcttc
     8401 tcgctgctct ttgagcctgc agacacctgg ggggatacgg ggaaaaagct ttaggctgaa
     8461 agagagattt agaatgacag aatcatagaa cggcctgcgt acggatgggg ctctagctct
     8521 agagcttgat atcgaattcc tgcagccccg ctagagggac agcccccccc caaagccccc
     8581 agggatgtaa ttacgtccct cccccgctag ggggcagcag cgagccgccc ggggctccgc
     8641 tccggtccgg cgctcccccc gcatccccga gccggcagcg tgcggggaca gcccgggcac
     8701 ggggaaggtg gcacgggatc gctttcctct gaacgcttct cgctgctctt tgagcctgca
     8761 gacacctggg gggatacggg gaaaaagctt taggctgaaa gagagattta gaatgacaga
     8821 atcatagaac ggcctgggcg cgcctggtgg cgaacgatca acagacggga gagggcaaga
     8881 ggatgcacat gtgaccgagg gatggaacga cgcgtaactc acgttaaggg attttggtca
     8941 tgagcttgcg ccgtcccgtc aagtcagcgt aatgctctgc cagtgttaca accaattaac
     9001 caattctgat tagaaaaact catcgagcat caaatgaaac tgcaatttat tcatatcagg
     9061 attatcaata ccatattttt gaaaaagccg tttctgtaat gaaggagaaa actcaccgag
     9121 gcagttccat aggatggcaa gatcctggta tcggtctgcg attccgactc gtccaacatc
     9181 aatacaacct attaatttcc cctcgtcaaa aataaggtta tcaagtgaga aatcaccatg
     9241 agtgacgact gaatccggtg agaatggcaa aagtttatgc atttctttcc agacttgttc
     9301 aacaggccag ccattacgct cgtcatcaaa atcactcgca tcaaccaaac cgttattcat
     9361 tcgtgattgc gcctgagcga gacgaaatac gcgatcgctg ttaaaaggac aattacaaac
     9421 aggaatcgaa tgcaaccggc gcaggaacac tgccagcgca tcaacaatat tttcacctga
     9481 atcaggatat tcttctaata cctggaatgc tgtttttccg gggatcgcag tggtgagtaa
     9541 ccatgcatca tcaggagtac ggataaaatg cttgatggtc ggaagaggca taaattccgt
     9601 cagccagttt agtctgacca tctcatctgt aacatcattg gcaacgctac ctttgccatg
     9661 tttcagaaac aactctggcg catcgggctt cccatacaag cgatagattg tcgcacctga
     9721 ttgcccgaca ttatcgcgag cccatttata cccatataaa tcagcatcca tgttggaatt
     9781 taatcgcggc ctcgacgttt cccgttgaat atggctcata acaccccttg tattactgtt
     9841 tatgtaagca gacagtttta ttgttcatga tgatattatt ttatcttgtg caatgtaaca
     9901 tcagagattt tgagacacgg gccatgctag ctccagcaaa aggccaggaa ccgtaaaaag
     9961 gccgcgttgc tggcgttttt ccataggctc cgcccccctg acgagcatca caaaaatcga
    10021 cgctcaagtc agaggtggcg aaacccgaca ggactataaa gataccaggc gtttccccct
    10081 ggaagctccc tcgtgcgctc tcctgttccg accctgccgc ttaccggata cctgtccgcc
    10141 tttctccctt cgggaagcgt ggcgctttct catagctcac gctgtaggta tctcagttcg
    10201 gtgtaggtcg ttcgctccaa gctgggctgt gtgcacgaac cccccgttca gcccgaccgc
    10261 tgcgccttat ccggtaacta tcgtcttgag tccaacccgg taagacacga cttatcgcca
    10321 ctggcagcag ccactggtaa caggattagc agagcgaggt atgtaggcgg tgctacagag
    10381 ttcttgaagt ggtggcctaa ctac
//
