# Supplementary material for: Engineered Feedback Employing Natural Hypoxia-Responsive Factors Enhances Synthetic Hypoxia Biosensors
Source: bioRxiv preprint, doi:10.1101/2024.09.28.615614, version 1 (2024-09-30)
Supplement: Supplementary Data [file 615614_file03.zip › Supplementary Data/SupplementaryData1_PlasmidMaps/pPD1404 Dox-Inducible miRFP720.gb]

LOCUS       Exported               14018 bp ds-DNA     circular SYN 26-SEP-2024
DEFINITION  synthetic circular DNA
ACCESSION   .
VERSION     .
KEYWORDS    .
SOURCE      synthetic DNA construct
  ORGANISM  synthetic DNA construct
REFERENCE   1  (bases 1 to 14018)
  AUTHORS   Leonard Lab
  TITLE     Direct Submission
  JOURNAL   Exported Thursday, Sep 26, 2024 from SnapGene 5.1.7
            https://www.snapgene.com
FEATURES             Location/Qualifiers
     source          1..14018
                     /organism="synthetic DNA construct"
                     /mol_type="other DNA"
     misc_feature    340..575
                     /label=cHS4
     misc_feature    673..914
                     /label=cHS4
     misc_feature    1031..1068
                     /label=attB BxB1
                     /note="/ApEinfo_fwdcolor=#00ffff
                     /ApEinfo_graphicformat=arrow_data {{0 1 2 0 0 -1} {} 0}
                     width 5 offset 0
                     /ApEinfo_revcolor=green"
     CDS             1079..1678
                     /codon_start=1
                     /label=puro R
                     /note="/ApEinfo_fwdcolor=#408080
                     /ApEinfo_graphicformat=arrow_data {{0 1 2 0 0 -1} {} 0}
                     width 5 offset 0
                     /ApEinfo_revcolor=green"
                     /translation="MTEYKPTVRLATRDDVPRAVRTLAAAFADYPATRHTVDPDRHIER
                     VTELQELFLTRVGLDIGKVWVADDGAAVAVWTTPESVEAGAVFAEIGPRMAELSGSRLA
                     AQQQMEGLLAPHRPKEPAWFLATVGVSPDHQGKGLGSAVVLPGVEAAERAGVPAFLETS
                     APRNLPFYERLGFTVTADVEVPEGPRTWCMTRKPGA"
     misc_feature    1711..2234
                     /label=rb glob PA terminator
                     /note="/ApEinfo_fwdcolor=#ff80c0
                     /ApEinfo_graphicformat=arrow_data {{0 1 2 0 0 -1} {} 0}
                     width 5 offset 0
                     /ApEinfo_revcolor=green"
     misc_feature    2266..2501
                     /label=cHS4
     misc_feature    2599..2840
                     /label=cHS4
     misc_feature    2929..2953
                     /label=TUPV1 Barcode
     promoter        2980..3329
                     /label=TRE3GV promoter
                     /note="3rd-generation Tet-responsive promoter that can be 
                     activated by binding of Tet-On(R) 3G, optimized for 
                     retroviral and lentiviral vectors"
     protein_bind    2988..3006
                     /gene="tetO"
                     /label=tet operator
                     /bound_moiety="tetracycline repressor TetR"
                     /note="bacterial operator O2 for the tetR and tetA genes"
     protein_bind    3024..3042
                     /gene="tetO"
                     /label=tet operator
                     /bound_moiety="tetracycline repressor TetR"
                     /note="bacterial operator O2 for the tetR and tetA genes"
     protein_bind    3060..3078
                     /gene="tetO"
                     /label=tet operator
                     /bound_moiety="tetracycline repressor TetR"
                     /note="bacterial operator O2 for the tetR and tetA genes"
     protein_bind    3096..3114
                     /gene="tetO"
                     /label=tet operator
                     /bound_moiety="tetracycline repressor TetR"
                     /note="bacterial operator O2 for the tetR and tetA genes"
     protein_bind    3132..3150
                     /gene="tetO"
                     /label=tet operator
                     /bound_moiety="tetracycline repressor TetR"
                     /note="bacterial operator O2 for the tetR and tetA genes"
     protein_bind    3168..3186
                     /gene="tetO"
                     /label=tet operator
                     /bound_moiety="tetracycline repressor TetR"
                     /note="bacterial operator O2 for the tetR and tetA genes"
     protein_bind    3204..3222
                     /gene="tetO"
                     /label=tet operator
                     /bound_moiety="tetracycline repressor TetR"
                     /note="bacterial operator O2 for the tetR and tetA genes"
     CDS             3418..4368
                     /codon_start=1
                     /label=miRFP720
                     /translation="MAEGSVARQPDLLTCDDEPIHIPGAIQPHGLLLALAADMTIVAGS
                     DNLPELTGLAIGALIGRSAADVFDSETHNRLTIALAEPGAAVGAPITVGFTMRKDAGFI
                     GSWHRHDQLIFLELEPPQRDVAEPQAFFRRTNSAIRRLQAAETLESACAAAAQEVRKIT
                     GFDRVMIYRFASDFSGEVIAEDRCAEVESKLGLHYPASFIPAQARRLYTINPVRIIPDI
                     NYRPVPVTPDLNPVTGRPIDLSFAILRSVSPVHLEFMRNIGMHGTMSISILRGERLWGL
                     IVCHHRTPYYVDLDGRQACKRVAERLATQIGVMEE"
     polyA_signal    4419..4643
                     /label=bGH poly(A) signal
                     /note="bovine growth hormone polyadenylation signal"
     misc_feature    4661..4685
                     /label=TUPV1 Barcode
     misc_feature    4709..4944
                     /label=cHS4
     misc_feature    5042..5283
                     /label=cHS4
     misc_feature    5373..5397
                     /label=TUPV2 Barcode
     enhancer        5541..5920
                     /label=CMV enhancer
                     /note="human cytomegalovirus immediate early enhancer"
     promoter        5922..6195
                     /label=CAG Promoter
     intron          6196..7212
                     /label=chimeric intron
                     /note="chimera between introns from chicken beta-actin and 
                     rabbit beta-globin"
     CDS             7357..8103
                     /codon_start=1
                     /label=Tet-On 3G
                     /translation="MSRLDKSKVINSALELLNGVGIEGLTTRKLAQKLGVEQPTLYWHV
                     KNKRALLDALPIEMLDRHHTHSCPLEGESWQDFLRNNAKSYRCALLSHRDGAKVHLGTR
                     PTEKQYETLENQLAFLCQQGFSLENALYALSAVGHFTLGCVLEEQEHQVAKEERETPTT
                     DSMPPLLKQAIELFDRQGAEPAFLFGLELIICGLEKQLKCESGGPTDALDDFDLDMLPA
                     DALDDFDLDMLPADALDDFDLDMLPG"
     polyA_signal    8154..8378
                     /label=bGH poly(A) signal
                     /note="bovine growth hormone polyadenylation signal"
     misc_feature    8396..8420
                     /label=TUPV2 Barcode
     misc_feature    8444..8679
                     /label=cHS4
     misc_feature    8777..9018
                     /label=cHS4
     misc_feature    9108..9132
                     /label=TUPV3 Barcode
     enhancer        9276..9655
                     /label=CMV enhancer
                     /note="human cytomegalovirus immediate early enhancer"
     promoter        9657..9930
                     /label=CAG Promoter
     intron          9931..10947
                     /label=chimeric intron
                     /note="chimera between introns from chicken beta-actin and 
                     rabbit beta-globin"
     CDS             11092..11490
                     /codon_start=1
                     /gene="Aspergillus terreus BSD"
                     /product="blasticidin S deaminase"
                     /label=Blast
                     /note="confers resistance to blasticidin"
                     /translation="MAKPLSQEESTLIERATATINSIPISEDYSVASAALSSDGRIFTG
                     VNVYHFTGGPCAELVVLGTAAAAAAGNLTCIVAIGNENRGILSPCGRCRQVLLDLHPGI
                     KAIVKDSDGQPTAVGIRELLPSGYVWEG"
     polyA_signal    11541..11765
                     /label=bGH poly(A) signal
                     /note="bovine growth hormone polyadenylation signal"
     misc_feature    11783..11807
                     /label=TUPV3 Barcode
     misc_feature    11831..12066
                     /label=cHS4
     misc_feature    12164..12405
                     /label=cHS4
     CDS             complement(12627..13433)
                     /label=KanR
                     /note="/ApEinfo_fwdcolor=yellow
                     /ApEinfo_graphicformat=arrow_data {{0 1 2 0 0 -1} {} 0}
                     width 5 offset 0
                     /ApEinfo_revcolor=yellow"
     rep_origin      join(13574..14018,1..238)
                     /label=ColE1 origin
                     /note="/ApEinfo_fwdcolor=gray50
                     /ApEinfo_graphicformat=arrow_data {{0 1 2 0 0 -1} {} 0}
                     width 5 offset 0
                     /ApEinfo_revcolor=gray50"
ORIGIN
        1 ggctacacta gaagaacagt atttggtatc tgcgctctgc tgaagccagt taccttcgga
       61 aaaagagttg gtagctcttg atccggcaaa caaaccaccg ctggtagcgg tggttttttt
      121 gtttgcaagc agcagattac gcgcagaaaa aaaggatctc aagaagatcc tttgatcttt
      181 tctacggggt ctgacgctca gtggaacgaa aactcacgtt aagggatttt ggtcatgaga
      241 ttatcaaaaa ggatcttcac ctagatcctt tctcgagctt tcggagtgag atggagtggc
      301 cactgtggaa ctgggcctag catcgcgata agctctagag ggacagcccc cccccaaagc
      361 ccccagggat gtaattacgt ccctcccccg ctagggggca gcagcgagcc gcccggggct
      421 ccgctccggt ccggcgctcc ccccgcatcc ccgagccggc agcgtgcggg gacagcccgg
      481 gcacggggaa ggtggcacgg gatcgctttc ctctgaacgc ttctcgctgc tctttgagcc
      541 tgcagacacc tggggggata cggggaaaaa gctttaggct gaaagagaga tttagaatga
      601 cagaatcata gaacggcctg cgtacggatg gggctctagc tctagagctt gatatcgaat
      661 tcctgcagcc ccgctagagg gacagccccc ccccaaagcc cccagggatg taattacgtc
      721 cctcccccgc tagggggcag cagcgagccg cccggggctc cgctccggtc cggcgctccc
      781 cccgcatccc cgagccggca gcgtgcgggg acagcccggg cacggggaag gtggcacggg
      841 atcgctttcc tctgaacgct tctcgctgct ctttgagcct gcagacacct ggggggatac
      901 ggggaaaaag ctttaggctg aaagagagat ttagaatgac agaatcatag aacggcctgg
      961 gcgcgcctgg tggcgaacga tcaacagacg ggagatctac tattgggaca gcagagatcc
     1021 agttggtaat ggcttgtcga cgacggcggt ctccgtcgtc aggatcatag gtgccaccat
     1081 gaccgagtac aagcccacgg tgcgcctcgc cacccgcgac gacgtccccc gggccgtacg
     1141 caccctcgcc gccgcgttcg ccgactaccc cgccacgcgc cacaccgtcg acccggaccg
     1201 ccacatcgag cgggtcaccg agctgcaaga actcttcctc acgcgcgtcg ggctcgacat
     1261 cggcaaggtg tgggtcgcgg acgacggcgc cgcggtggcg gtctggacca cgccggagag
     1321 cgtcgaagcg ggggcggtgt tcgccgagat cggcccgcgc atggccgagt tgagcggttc
     1381 ccggctggcc gcgcagcaac agatggaagg cctcctggcg ccgcaccggc ccaaggagcc
     1441 cgcgtggttc ctggccaccg tcggcgtctc gcccgaccac cagggcaagg gtctgggcag
     1501 cgccgtcgtg ctccccggag tggaggcggc cgagcgcgcc ggggtgcccg ccttcctgga
     1561 gacatccgcg ccccgcaacc tccccttcta cgagcggctc ggcttcaccg tcaccgccga
     1621 cgtcgaggtg cccgaaggac cgcgcacctg gtgcatgacc cgcaagcccg gtgcctgagc
     1681 ttccactgga ttgtacaatt accaactgaa ttcactcctc aggtgcaggc tgcctatcag
     1741 aaggtggtgg ctggtgtggc caatgccctg gctcacaaat accactgaga tctttttccc
     1801 tctgccaaaa attatgggga catcatgaag ccccttgagc atctgacttc tggctaataa
     1861 aggaaattta ttttcattgc aatagtgtgt tggaattttt tgtgtctctc actcggaagg
     1921 acatatggga gggcaaatca tttaaaacat cagaatgagt atttggttta gagtttggca
     1981 acatatgccc atatgctggc tgccatgaac aaaggttggc tataaagagg tcatcagtat
     2041 atgaaacagc cccctgctgt ccattcctta ttccatagaa aagccttgac ttgaggttag
     2101 atttttttta tattttgttt tgtgttattt ttttctttaa catccctaaa attttcctta
     2161 catgttttac tagccagatt tttcctcctc tcctgactac tcccagtcat agctgtccct
     2221 cttctcttat ggagatccgg gcctagcatc gcgataagct ctagagggac agcccccccc
     2281 caaagccccc agggatgtaa ttacgtccct cccccgctag ggggcagcag cgagccgccc
     2341 ggggctccgc tccggtccgg cgctcccccc gcatccccga gccggcagcg tgcggggaca
     2401 gcccgggcac ggggaaggtg gcacgggatc gctttcctct gaacgcttct cgctgctctt
     2461 tgagcctgca gacacctggg gggatacggg gaaaaagctt taggctgaaa gagagattta
     2521 gaatgacaga atcatagaac ggcctgcgta cggatggggc tctagctcta gagcttgata
     2581 tcgaattcct gcagccccgc tagagggaca gccccccccc aaagccccca gggatgtaat
     2641 tacgtccctc ccccgctagg gggcagcagc gagccgcccg gggctccgct ccggtccggc
     2701 gctccccccg catccccgag ccggcagcgt gcggggacag cccgggcacg gggaaggtgg
     2761 cacgggatcg ctttcctctg aacgcttctc gctgctcttt gagcctgcag acacctgggg
     2821 ggatacgggg aaaaagcttt aggctgaaag agagatttag aatgacagaa tcatagaacg
     2881 gcctgggcgc gcctggtggc gaacgatcaa cagacgggag attgccaagg tcttgacaaa
     2941 cgagtgctag tacaagatca ggccctttca tcttcactcg agtttactcc ctatcagtga
     3001 tagagaacgt atgaagagtt tactccctat cagtgataga gaacgtatgc agactttact
     3061 ccctatcagt gatagagaac gtataaggag tttactccct atcagtgata gagaacgtat
     3121 gaccagttta ctccctatca gtgatagaga acgtatctac agtttactcc ctatcagtga
     3181 tagagaacgt atatccagtt tactccctat cagtgataga gaacgtatgt cgaggtaggc
     3241 gtgtacggtg ggcgcctata aaagcagagc tcgtttagtg aaccgtcaga tcgcctggag
     3301 caattccaca acacttttgt cttatacttc tctggctaac tagagaaccc actgcttact
     3361 ggcttatcga aattaatacg actcactata gggagtccca agctggctag cgccaccatg
     3421 gccgagggct ctgttgctag acaacccgat ctgctgacct gcgacgacga gcccattcat
     3481 atccctggcg ctatccagcc tcacggactg ctgcttgctc tggccgccga tatgacaatc
     3541 gtggccggca gcgataacct gcctgagctg acaggactgg ccatcggagc cctgattgga
     3601 agatcagccg ccgacgtgtt cgacagcgag acacacaaca gactgacaat cgccctggcc
     3661 gaacctggtg ctgctgtggg agcacctatc accgtgggct tcaccatgag aaaggacgcc
     3721 ggctttatcg gcagctggca cagacacgac cagctgatct ttctggaact ggaacctcct
     3781 cagagagatg tggccgagcc tcaggccttc ttcagaagga ccaacagcgc catcagacgg
     3841 ctccaggccg ctgagacact ggaatctgct tgtgccgccg ctgctcaaga agtgcggaag
     3901 atcaccggct tcgaccgcgt gatgatctac agattcgcca gcgacttcag cggcgaagtg
     3961 atcgccgagg atagatgcgc cgaggtggaa tctaagctgg gcctgcatta ccccgccagc
     4021 ttcattcctg ctcaggccag acggctgtat accatcaatc ccgtgcggat catccccgac
     4081 atcaactaca gacccgtgcc tgtgactccc gatctgaacc ctgttaccgg cagacccatc
     4141 gacctgagct tcgccatcct gagatccgtg tctcccgtgc atcttgagtt catgcggaac
     4201 atcggaatgc acggcaccat gagcatctct atcctgcggg gcgaaagact gtggggcctg
     4261 atcgtgtgtc accacagaac cccttactac gtggacctgg atggcagaca ggcctgcaaa
     4321 agagtggccg agagactggc cacacagatc ggcgtgatgg aagaatgagc ggccgctcga
     4381 gtctagaggg cccgtttaaa cccgctgatc agcctcgact gtgccttcta gttgccagcc
     4441 atctgttgtt tgcccctccc ccgtgccttc cttgaccctg gaaggtgcca ctcccactgt
     4501 cctttcctaa taaaatgagg aaattgcatc gcattgtctg agtaggtgtc attctattct
     4561 ggggggtggg gtggggcagg acagcaaggg ggaggattgg gaagtcaata gcaggcatgc
     4621 tggggatgcg gtgggctcta tggcttctga ggcaggtcga gggtacatgc gccttactcc
     4681 ttgtgagcgc atcgcgataa gctctagagg gacagccccc ccccaaagcc cccagggatg
     4741 taattacgtc cctcccccgc tagggggcag cagcgagccg cccggggctc cgctccggtc
     4801 cggcgctccc cccgcatccc cgagccggca gcgtgcgggg acagcccggg cacggggaag
     4861 gtggcacggg atcgctttcc tctgaacgct tctcgctgct ctttgagcct gcagacacct
     4921 ggggggatac ggggaaaaag ctttaggctg aaagagagat ttagaatgac agaatcatag
     4981 aacggcctgc gtacggatgg ggctctagct ctagagcttg atatcgaatt cctgcagccc
     5041 cgctagaggg acagcccccc cccaaagccc ccagggatgt aattacgtcc ctcccccgct
     5101 agggggcagc agcgagccgc ccggggctcc gctccggtcc ggcgctcccc ccgcatcccc
     5161 gagccggcag cgtgcgggga cagcccgggc acggggaagg tggcacggga tcgctttcct
     5221 ctgaacgctt ctcgctgctc tttgagcctg cagacacctg gggggatacg gggaaaaagc
     5281 tttaggctga aagagagatt tagaatgaca gaatcataga acggcctggg cgcgcctggt
     5341 ggcgaacgat caacagacgg gagagggcaa aaccgatgtt gacggactaa tcctgacaag
     5401 atctggggag gtcgctgagt agtgcgcgag caaaatttaa gctacaacaa ggcaaggctt
     5461 gaccgacaat tgcatgaaga atctgcttag ggttaggcgt tttgcgctgc ttcgcgatgt
     5521 acgggccaga tatacgcgtt gacattgatt attgactagt tattaatagt aatcaattac
     5581 ggggtcatta gttcatagcc catatatgga gttccgcgtt acataactta cggtaaatgg
     5641 cccgcctggc tgaccgccca acgacccccg cccattgacg tcaataatga cgtatgttcc
     5701 catagtaacg ccaataggga ctttccattg acgtcaatgg gtggagtatt tacggtaaac
     5761 tgcccacttg gcagtacatc aagtgtatca tatgccaagt acgcccccta ttgacgtcaa
     5821 tgacggtaaa tggcccgcct ggcattatgc ccagtacatg accttatggg actttcctac
     5881 ttggcagtac atctacgtat tagtcatcgc tattaccatg gtcgaggtga gccccacgtt
     5941 ctgcttcact ctccccatct cccccccctc cccaccccca attttgtatt tatttatttt
     6001 ttaattattt tgtgcagcga tgggggcggg gggggggggc gcgcgccagg cggggcgggg
     6061 cggggcgagg ggcggggcgg ggcgaggcgg agaggtgcgg cggcagccaa tcagagcggc
     6121 gcgctccgaa agtttccttt tatggcgagg cggcggcggc ggcggcccta taaaaagcga
     6181 agcgcgcggc gggcgggagt cgctgcgcgc tgccttcgcc ccgtgccccg ctccgccgcc
     6241 gcctcgcgcc gcccgccccg gctctgactg accgcgttac tcccacaggt gagcgggcgg
     6301 gacggccctt ctcctccggg ctgtaattag cgcttggttt aatgacggct tgtttctttt
     6361 ctgtggctgc gtgaaagcct tgaggggctc cgggagggcc ctttgtgcgg ggggagcggc
     6421 tcggggggtg cgtgcgtgtg tgtgtgcgtg gggagcgccg cgtgcggctc cgcgctgccc
     6481 ggcggctgtg agcgctgcgg gcgcggcgcg gggctttgtg cgctccgcag tgtgcgcgag
     6541 gggagcgcgg ccgggggcgg tgccccgcgg tgcggggggg gctgcgaggg gaacaaaggc
     6601 tgcgtgcggg gtgtgtgcgt gggggggtga gcagggggtg tgggcgcgtc ggtcgggctg
     6661 caaccccccc tgcacccccc tccccgagtt gctgagcacg gcccggcttc gggtgcgggg
     6721 ctccgtacgg ggcgtggcgc ggggctcgcc gtgccgggcg gggggtggcg gcaggtgggg
     6781 gtgccgggcg gggcggggcc gcctcgggcc ggggagggct cgggggaggg gcgcggcggc
     6841 ccccggagcg ccggcggctg tcgaggcgcg gcgagccgca gccattgcct tttatggtaa
     6901 tcgtgcgaga gggcgcaggg acttcctttg tcccaaatct gtgcggagcc gaaatctggg
     6961 aggcgccgcc gcaccccctc tagcgggcgc ggggcgaagc ggtgcggcgc cggcaggaag
     7021 gaaatgggcg gggagggcct tcgtgcgtcg ccgcgccgcc gtccccttct ccctctccag
     7081 cctcggggct gtccgcgggg ggacggctgc cttcgggggg gacggggcag ggcggggttc
     7141 ggcttctggc gtgtgaccgg cggctctaga gcctctgcta accatgttca tgccttcttc
     7201 tttttcctac agctcctggg caacgtgctg gttattgtgc tgtctcatca ttttggcaaa
     7261 gaattcttat ctggctaact agagaaccca ctgcttactg gcttatcgaa attaatacga
     7321 ctcactatag ggagtcccaa gctggctagc gccaccatgt ctagactgga caagagcaaa
     7381 gtcataaact ctgctctgga attactcaat ggagtcggta tcgaaggcct gacgacaagg
     7441 aaactcgctc aaaagctggg agttgagcag cctaccctgt actggcacgt gaagaacaag
     7501 cgggccctgc tcgatgccct gccaatcgag atgctggaca ggcatcatac ccactcctgc
     7561 cccctggaag gcgagtcatg gcaagacttt ctgcggaaca acgccaagtc ataccgctgt
     7621 gctctcctct cacatcgcga cggggctaaa gtgcatctcg gcacccgccc aacagagaaa
     7681 cagtacgaaa ccctggaaaa tcagctcgcg ttcctgtgtc agcaaggctt ctccctggag
     7741 aacgcactgt acgctctgtc cgccgtgggc cactttacac tgggctgcgt attggaggaa
     7801 caggagcatc aagtagcaaa agaggaaaga gagacaccta ccaccgattc tatgccccca
     7861 cttctgaaac aagcaattga gctgttcgac cggcagggag ccgaacctgc cttccttttc
     7921 ggcctggaac taatcatatg tggcctggag aaacagctaa agtgcgaaag cggcgggccg
     7981 accgacgccc ttgacgattt tgacttagac atgctcccag ccgatgccct tgacgacttt
     8041 gaccttgata tgctgcctgc tgacgctctt gacgattttg accttgacat gctccccggg
     8101 taagcggccg ctcgagtcta gagggcccgt ttaaacccgc tgatcagcct cgactgtgcc
     8161 ttctagttgc cagccatctg ttgtttgccc ctcccccgtg ccttccttga ccctggaagg
     8221 tgccactccc actgtccttt cctaataaaa tgaggaaatt gcatcgcatt gtctgagtag
     8281 gtgtcattct attctggggg gtggggtggg gcaggacagc aagggggagg attgggaagt
     8341 caatagcagg catgctgggg atgcggtggg ctctatggct tctgaggcag gtcgaagaac
     8401 tatttcctgg ctgttacgcg agcgcatcgc gataagctct agagggacag ccccccccca
     8461 aagcccccag ggatgtaatt acgtccctcc cccgctaggg ggcagcagcg agccgcccgg
     8521 ggctccgctc cggtccggcg ctccccccgc atccccgagc cggcagcgtg cggggacagc
     8581 ccgggcacgg ggaaggtggc acgggatcgc tttcctctga acgcttctcg ctgctctttg
     8641 agcctgcaga cacctggggg gatacgggga aaaagcttta ggctgaaaga gagatttaga
     8701 atgacagaat catagaacgg cctgcgtacg gatggggctc tagctctaga gcttgatatc
     8761 gaattcctgc agccccgcta gagggacagc ccccccccaa agcccccagg gatgtaatta
     8821 cgtccctccc ccgctagggg gcagcagcga gccgcccggg gctccgctcc ggtccggcgc
     8881 tccccccgca tccccgagcc ggcagcgtgc ggggacagcc cgggcacggg gaaggtggca
     8941 cgggatcgct ttcctctgaa cgcttctcgc tgctctttga gcctgcagac acctgggggg
     9001 atacggggaa aaagctttag gctgaaagag agatttagaa tgacagaatc atagaacggc
     9061 ctgggcgcgc ctggtggcga acgatcaaca gacgggagag gactaaatag tagttcagac
     9121 gccgttaagc gcaagatctg gggaggtcgc tgagtagtgc gcgagcaaaa tttaagctac
     9181 aacaaggcaa ggcttgaccg acaattgcat gaagaatctg cttagggtta ggcgttttgc
     9241 gctgcttcgc gatgtacggg ccagatatac gcgttgacat tgattattga ctagttatta
     9301 atagtaatca attacggggt cattagttca tagcccatat atggagttcc gcgttacata
     9361 acttacggta aatggcccgc ctggctgacc gcccaacgac ccccgcccat tgacgtcaat
     9421 aatgacgtat gttcccatag taacgccaat agggactttc cattgacgtc aatgggtgga
     9481 gtatttacgg taaactgccc acttggcagt acatcaagtg tatcatatgc caagtacgcc
     9541 ccctattgac gtcaatgacg gtaaatggcc cgcctggcat tatgcccagt acatgacctt
     9601 atgggacttt cctacttggc agtacatcta cgtattagtc atcgctatta ccatggtcga
     9661 ggtgagcccc acgttctgct tcactctccc catctccccc ccctccccac ccccaatttt
     9721 gtatttattt attttttaat tattttgtgc agcgatgggg gcgggggggg ggggcgcgcg
     9781 ccaggcgggg cggggcgggg cgaggggcgg ggcggggcga ggcggagagg tgcggcggca
     9841 gccaatcaga gcggcgcgct ccgaaagttt ccttttatgg cgaggcggcg gcggcggcgg
     9901 ccctataaaa agcgaagcgc gcggcgggcg ggagtcgctg cgcgctgcct tcgccccgtg
     9961 ccccgctccg ccgccgcctc gcgccgcccg ccccggctct gactgaccgc gttactccca
    10021 caggtgagcg ggcgggacgg cccttctcct ccgggctgta attagcgctt ggtttaatga
    10081 cggcttgttt cttttctgtg gctgcgtgaa agccttgagg ggctccggga gggccctttg
    10141 tgcgggggga gcggctcggg gggtgcgtgc gtgtgtgtgt gcgtggggag cgccgcgtgc
    10201 ggctccgcgc tgcccggcgg ctgtgagcgc tgcgggcgcg gcgcggggct ttgtgcgctc
    10261 cgcagtgtgc gcgaggggag cgcggccggg ggcggtgccc cgcggtgcgg ggggggctgc
    10321 gaggggaaca aaggctgcgt gcggggtgtg tgcgtggggg ggtgagcagg gggtgtgggc
    10381 gcgtcggtcg ggctgcaacc ccccctgcac ccccctcccc gagttgctga gcacggcccg
    10441 gcttcgggtg cggggctccg tacggggcgt ggcgcggggc tcgccgtgcc gggcgggggg
    10501 tggcggcagg tgggggtgcc gggcggggcg gggccgcctc gggccgggga gggctcgggg
    10561 gaggggcgcg gcggcccccg gagcgccggc ggctgtcgag gcgcggcgag ccgcagccat
    10621 tgccttttat ggtaatcgtg cgagagggcg cagggacttc ctttgtccca aatctgtgcg
    10681 gagccgaaat ctgggaggcg ccgccgcacc ccctctagcg ggcgcggggc gaagcggtgc
    10741 ggcgccggca ggaaggaaat gggcggggag ggccttcgtg cgtcgccgcg ccgccgtccc
    10801 cttctccctc tccagcctcg gggctgtccg cggggggacg gctgccttcg ggggggacgg
    10861 ggcagggcgg ggttcggctt ctggcgtgtg accggcggct ctagagcctc tgctaaccat
    10921 gttcatgcct tcttcttttt cctacagctc ctgggcaacg tgctggttat tgtgctgtct
    10981 catcattttg gcaaagaatt cttatctggc taactagaga acccactgct tactggctta
    11041 tcgaaattaa tacgactcac tatagggagt cccaagctgg ctagcgccac catggccaag
    11101 cctttgtctc aagaagaatc caccctcatt gaaagagcaa cggctacaat caacagcatc
    11161 cccatctctg aggactacag cgtcgccagc gcagctctct ctagcgacgg ccgcatcttc
    11221 actggtgtca atgtatatca ttttactggg ggaccttgtg cagaactcgt ggtgctgggc
    11281 actgctgctg ctgcggcagc tggcaacctg acttgtatcg tcgcgatcgg aaatgagaac
    11341 aggggcatct tgagcccctg cggacggtgc cgacaggtgc ttctcgatct gcatcctggg
    11401 atcaaagcca tagtgaagga cagtgatgga cagccgacgg cagttgggat tcgtgaattg
    11461 ctgccctctg gttatgtgtg ggagggctaa gcggccgctc gagtctagag ggcccgttta
    11521 aacccgctga tcagcctcga ctgtgccttc tagttgccag ccatctgttg tttgcccctc
    11581 ccccgtgcct tccttgaccc tggaaggtgc cactcccact gtcctttcct aataaaatga
    11641 ggaaattgca tcgcattgtc tgagtaggtg tcattctatt ctggggggtg gggtggggca
    11701 ggacagcaag ggggaggatt gggaagtcaa tagcaggcat gctggggatg cggtgggctc
    11761 tatggcttct gaggcaggtc gaagagactg cccgacacat cttagtgagc gcatcgcgat
    11821 aagctctaga gggacagccc ccccccaaag cccccaggga tgtaattacg tccctccccc
    11881 gctagggggc agcagcgagc cgcccggggc tccgctccgg tccggcgctc cccccgcatc
    11941 cccgagccgg cagcgtgcgg ggacagcccg ggcacgggga aggtggcacg ggatcgcttt
    12001 cctctgaacg cttctcgctg ctctttgagc ctgcagacac ctggggggat acggggaaaa
    12061 agctttaggc tgaaagagag atttagaatg acagaatcat agaacggcct gcgtacggat
    12121 ggggctctag ctctagagct tgatatcgaa ttcctgcagc cccgctagag ggacagcccc
    12181 cccccaaagc ccccagggat gtaattacgt ccctcccccg ctagggggca gcagcgagcc
    12241 gcccggggct ccgctccggt ccggcgctcc ccccgcatcc ccgagccggc agcgtgcggg
    12301 gacagcccgg gcacggggaa ggtggcacgg gatcgctttc ctctgaacgc ttctcgctgc
    12361 tctttgagcc tgcagacacc tggggggata cggggaaaaa gctttaggct gaaagagaga
    12421 tttagaatga cagaatcata gaacggcctg ggcgcgcctg gtggcgaacg atcaacagac
    12481 gggagaggtt acgaggatgc acatgtgacc gagggatgga acgacgcgta actcacgtta
    12541 agggattttg gtcatgagct tgcgccgtcc cgtcaagtca gcgtaatgct ctgccagtgt
    12601 tacaaccaat taaccaattc tgattagaaa aactcatcga gcatcaaatg aaactgcaat
    12661 ttattcatat caggattatc aataccatat ttttgaaaaa gccgtttctg taatgaagga
    12721 gaaaactcac cgaggcagtt ccataggatg gcaagatcct ggtatcggtc tgcgattccg
    12781 actcgtccaa catcaataca acctattaat ttcccctcgt caaaaataag gttatcaagt
    12841 gagaaatcac catgagtgac gactgaatcc ggtgagaatg gcaaaagttt atgcatttct
    12901 ttccagactt gttcaacagg ccagccatta cgctcgtcat caaaatcact cgcatcaacc
    12961 aaaccgttat tcattcgtga ttgcgcctga gcgagacgaa atacgcgatc gctgttaaaa
    13021 ggacaattac aaacaggaat cgaatgcaac cggcgcagga acactgccag cgcatcaaca
    13081 atattttcac ctgaatcagg atattcttct aatacctgga atgctgtttt tccggggatc
    13141 gcagtggtga gtaaccatgc atcatcagga gtacggataa aatgcttgat ggtcggaaga
    13201 ggcataaatt ccgtcagcca gtttagtctg accatctcat ctgtaacatc attggcaacg
    13261 ctacctttgc catgtttcag aaacaactct ggcgcatcgg gcttcccata caagcgatag
    13321 attgtcgcac ctgattgccc gacattatcg cgagcccatt tatacccata taaatcagca
    13381 tccatgttgg aatttaatcg cggcctcgac gtttcccgtt gaatatggct cataacaccc
    13441 cttgtattac tgtttatgta agcagacagt tttattgttc atgatgatat tattttatct
    13501 tgtgcaatgt aacatcagag attttgagac acgggccatg ctagctccag caaaaggcca
    13561 ggaaccgtaa aaaggccgcg ttgctggcgt ttttccatag gctccgcccc cctgacgagc
    13621 atcacaaaaa tcgacgctca agtcagaggt ggcgaaaccc gacaggacta taaagatacc
    13681 aggcgtttcc ccctggaagc tccctcgtgc gctctcctgt tccgaccctg ccgcttaccg
    13741 gatacctgtc cgcctttctc ccttcgggaa gcgtggcgct ttctcatagc tcacgctgta
    13801 ggtatctcag ttcggtgtag gtcgttcgct ccaagctggg ctgtgtgcac gaaccccccg
    13861 ttcagcccga ccgctgcgcc ttatccggta actatcgtct tgagtccaac ccggtaagac
    13921 acgacttatc gccactggca gcagccactg gtaacaggat tagcagagcg aggtatgtag
    13981 gcggtgctac agagttcttg aagtggtggc ctaactac
//
