# Supplementary material for: Engineered Feedback Employing Natural Hypoxia-Responsive Factors Enhances Synthetic Hypoxia Biosensors
Source: bioRxiv preprint, doi:10.1101/2024.09.28.615614, version 1 (2024-09-30)
Supplement: Supplementary Data [file 615614_file03.zip › Supplementary Data/SupplementaryData1_PlasmidMaps/pPD1433 HBS with HIF1beta.gb]

LOCUS       Exported               21622 bp ds-DNA     circular SYN 26-SEP-2024
DEFINITION  synthetic circular DNA
ACCESSION   .
VERSION     .
KEYWORDS    .
SOURCE      synthetic DNA construct
  ORGANISM  synthetic DNA construct
REFERENCE   1  (bases 1 to 21622)
  AUTHORS   Leonard Lab
  TITLE     Direct Submission
  JOURNAL   Exported Thursday, Sep 26, 2024 from SnapGene 5.1.7
            https://www.snapgene.com
FEATURES             Location/Qualifiers
     source          1..21622
                     /organism="synthetic DNA construct"
                     /mol_type="other DNA"
     misc_feature    340..575
                     /label=cHS4
     misc_feature    673..914
                     /label=cHS4
     misc_feature    1031..1068
                     /label=attB BxB1
                     /note="/ApEinfo_fwdcolor=#00ffff
                     /ApEinfo_graphicformat=arrow_data {{0 1 2 0 0 -1} {} 0}
                     width 5 offset 0
                     /ApEinfo_revcolor=green"
     CDS             1079..1672
                     /codon_start=1
                     /label=puro R
                     /note="/ApEinfo_fwdcolor=#408080
                     /ApEinfo_graphicformat=arrow_data {{0 1 2 0 0 -1} {} 0}
                     width 5 offset 0
                     /ApEinfo_revcolor=green"
                     /translation="MTEYKPTVRLATRDDVPRAVRTLAAAFADYPATRHTVDPDRHIER
                     VTELQELFLTRVGLDIGKVWVADDGAAVAVWTTPESVEAGAVFAEIGPRMAELSGSRLA
                     AQQQMEGLLAPHRPKEPAWFLATVGVSPDHQGKGLGSAVVLPGVEAAERAGVPAFLETS
                     APRNLPFYERLGFTVTADVEVPEGPRTWCMTRKPG"
     CDS             1676..1704
                     /codon_start=1
                     /product="2A peptide from porcine teschovirus-1 
                     polyprotein"
                     /label=P2A
                     /note="Eukaryotic ribosomes fail to insert a peptide bond 
                     between the Gly and Pro residues, yielding separate 
                     polypeptides."
                     /translation="ATNFSLLKQ"
     CDS             1733..2683
                     /codon_start=2
                     /label=miRFP720
                     /translation="E?GGG?PRGGGGGGGGGGPP??PRPPGGGGGGGAPGGGGGGGGGG
                     GGGGGGGGGGGGGGGGGGGGGGGGGGGGGGGPPPRPGGGPPP?PQGGGGPRPGGGGGGG
                     GGGGGGGGGGGGGGGGGGGGGGGGGGGGGGGGGGGGGGGGGGGGGP??PP?GGGGG?GG
                     GGGGGGGGGGGGGGGGGGGGGGGGGGGGGGGGGGGGGGGGGGGGGGGGGGGGGGGGGGG
                     GGGGGGGGGGGGGGGGGGGGGGGGGGGGGGGGGVPPPPC?PP?GP?P?P??PPEPG?AP
                     ?PVPPP?PV??P??P?EPP?PPPP?PPPPPPPPPGG"
     misc_feature    2724..3239
                     /label=rb glob PA terminator
                     /note="/ApEinfo_fwdcolor=#ff80c0
                     /ApEinfo_graphicformat=arrow_data {{0 1 2 0 0 -1} {} 0}
                     width 5 offset 0
                     /ApEinfo_revcolor=green"
     misc_feature    3271..3506
                     /label=cHS4
     misc_feature    3604..3845
                     /label=cHS4
     misc_feature    3934..3958
                     /label=TUPV1 Barcode
     misc_feature    3982..3990
                     /label=EBS
                     /note="Egr-1 binding site; early growth response factor; 
                     from positions -603 to -595 of the murine Egr-1 promoter"
     misc_feature    3997..4023
                     /label=MRE
                     /note="MRE from the murine MT-I proximal promoter; metal 
                     transcirption factor-1; MTF-1 is a ZF that binds the metal 
                     response element (MRE) in response to heavy metals"
     misc_feature    4030..4047
                     /label=HRE
                     /note="HRE (hypoxia response element) derived from the 5' 
                     flanking region of murine PGK-1 (phosphoglycerate kinase 1)
                     gene"
     misc_feature    4054..4071
                     /label=HRE
                     /note="HRE (hypoxia response element) derived from the 5' 
                     flanking region of murine PGK-1 (phosphoglycerate kinase 1)
                     gene"
     misc_feature    4076..4095
                     /label=HRE
                     /note="HRE (hypoxia response element) derived from the 5' 
                     flanking region of murine PGK-1 (phosphoglycerate kinase 1)
                     gene"
     promoter        4107..4145
                     /label=YB_TATA
     misc_feature    4228
                     /label=MCS
                     /note="multiple cloning site"
     CDS             4240..4308
                     /codon_start=1
                     /product="three tandem FLAG(R) epitope tags, followed by an
                     enterokinase cleavage site"
                     /label=3xFLAG
                     /translation="MDYKDHDGDYKDHDIDYKDDDDK"
     CDS             4318..4992
                     /codon_start=1
                     /product="Missing C-term GMDELYK"
                     /label=mScarlet-I*
                     /note="missing C-term GMDELYK"
                     /translation="MVSKGEAVIKEFMRFKVHMEGSMNGHEFEIEGEGEGRPYEGTQTA
                     KLKVTKGGPLPFSWDILSPQFMYGSRAFIKHPADIPDYYKQSFPEGFKWERVMNFEDGG
                     AVTVTQDTSLEDGTLIYKVKLRGTNFPPDGPVMQKKTMGWEASTERLYPEDGVLKGDIK
                     MALRLKDGGRYLADFKTTYKAKKPVQMPGAYNVDRKLDITSHNEDYTVVEQYERSEGRH
                     STG"
     CDS             4996..5502
                     /codon_start=1
                     /product="Missing N-term MVF"
                     /label=LumiLuc*
                     /note="missing N-term NVF"
                     /translation="TLGDFVGDWRQTAGYNQAQVLEQGGLTSLFQNLGVSVTPIQRIVL
                     SGENGLKIDIHVIIPYEGLSCDQMAQIEKIFKVVYPVDDHHFKAILHYGTLVIDGVTPN
                     MIDYFGQPYEGIAKFDGKKITVTGTLWNGNTIIDERLINPDGSLLFRVTINGVTGWRLH
                     ERILA"
     polyA_signal    5562..5786
                     /label=bGH poly(A) signal
                     /note="bovine growth hormone polyadenylation signal"
     misc_feature    5804..5828
                     /label=TUPV1 Barcode
     misc_feature    5852..6087
                     /label=cHS4
     misc_feature    6185..6426
                     /label=cHS4
     misc_feature    6516..6540
                     /label=TUPV2 Barcode
     misc_feature    6564..6572
                     /label=EBS
                     /note="Egr-1 binding site; early growth response factor; 
                     from positions -603 to -595 of the murine Egr-1 promoter"
     misc_feature    6579..6605
                     /label=MRE
                     /note="MRE from the murine MT-I proximal promoter; metal 
                     transcirption factor-1; MTF-1 is a ZF that binds the metal 
                     response element (MRE) in response to heavy metals"
     misc_feature    6612..6629
                     /label=HRE
                     /note="HRE (hypoxia response element) derived from the 5' 
                     flanking region of murine PGK-1 (phosphoglycerate kinase 1)
                     gene"
     misc_feature    6636..6653
                     /label=HRE
                     /note="HRE (hypoxia response element) derived from the 5' 
                     flanking region of murine PGK-1 (phosphoglycerate kinase 1)
                     gene"
     misc_feature    6658..6677
                     /label=HRE
                     /note="HRE (hypoxia response element) derived from the 5' 
                     flanking region of murine PGK-1 (phosphoglycerate kinase 1)
                     gene"
     promoter        6689..6727
                     /label=YB_TATA
     CDS             6822..9332
                     /codon_start=1
                     /label=mHIF1a-WT Codon Opt
                     /translation="MEGAGGENEKKKMSSERRKEKSRDAARSRRSKESEVFYELAHQLP
                     LPHNVSSHLDKASVMRLTISYLRVRKLLDAGGLDSEDEMKAQMDCFYLKALDGFVMVLT
                     DDGDMVYISDNVNKYMGLTQFELTGHSVFDFTHPCDHEEMREMLTHRNGPVRKGKELNT
                     QRSFFLRMKCTLTSRGRTMNIKSATWKVLHCTGHIHVYDTNSNQPQCGYKKPPMTCLVL
                     ICEPIPHPSNIEIPLDSKTFLSRHSLDMKFSYCDERITELMGYEPEELLGRSIYEYYHA
                     LDSDHLTKTHHDMFTKGQVTTGQYRMLAKRGGYVWVETQATVIYNTKNSQPQCIVCVNY
                     VVSGIIQHDLIFSLQQTESVLKPVESSDMKMTQLFTKVESEDTSCLFDKLKKEPDALTL
                     LAPAAGDTIISLDFGSDDTETEDQQLEDVPLYNDVMFPSSNEKLNINLAMSPLPSSETP
                     KPLRSSADPALNQEVALKLESSPESLGLSFTMPQIQDQPASPSDGSTRQSSPERLLQEN
                     VNTPNFSQPNSPSEYCFDVDSDMVNVFKLELVEKLFAEDTEAKNPFSTQDTDLDLEMLA
                     PYIPMDDDFQLRSFDQLSPLESNSPSPPSMSTVTGFQQTQLQKPTITATATTTATTDES
                     KTETKDNKEDIKILIASPSSTQVPQETTTAKASAYSGTHSRTASPDRAGKRVIEQTDKA
                     HPRSLNLSATLNQRNTVPEEELNPKTIASQNAQRKRKMEHDGSLFQAAGIGTLLQQPGD
                     CAPTMSLSWKRVKGFISSEQNGTEQKTIILIPSDLACRLLGQSMDESGLPQLTSYDCEV
                     NAPIQGSRNLLQGEELLRALDQVN"
     polyA_signal    9383..9607
                     /label=bGH poly(A) signal
                     /note="bovine growth hormone polyadenylation signal"
     misc_feature    9625..9649
                     /label=TUPV2 Barcode
     misc_feature    9673..9908
                     /label=cHS4
     misc_feature    10006..10247
                     /label=cHS4
     misc_feature    10337..10361
                     /label=TUPV3 Barcode
     misc_feature    10509..10517
                     /label=EBS
                     /note="Egr-1 binding site; early growth response factor; 
                     from positions -603 to -595 of the murine Egr-1 promoter"
     misc_feature    10524..10550
                     /label=MRE
                     /note="MRE from the murine MT-I proximal promoter; metal 
                     transcirption factor-1; MTF-1 is a ZF that binds the metal 
                     response element (MRE) in response to heavy metals"
     misc_feature    10557..10574
                     /label=HRE
                     /note="HRE (hypoxia response element) derived from the 5' 
                     flanking region of murine PGK-1 (phosphoglycerate kinase 1)
                     gene"
     misc_feature    10581..10598
                     /label=HRE
                     /note="HRE (hypoxia response element) derived from the 5' 
                     flanking region of murine PGK-1 (phosphoglycerate kinase 1)
                     gene"
     misc_feature    10603..10622
                     /label=HRE
                     /note="HRE (hypoxia response element) derived from the 5' 
                     flanking region of murine PGK-1 (phosphoglycerate kinase 1)
                     gene"
     promoter        10634..10672
                     /label=YB_TATA
     CDS             10767..13142
                     /codon_start=1
                     /label=mHIF1beta (WT, CO)
                     /translation="MAATTANPEMTSDVPSLGPTIASGNPGPGIQGGGAVVQRAIKRRS
                     GLDFDDEVEVNTKFLRCDDDQMCNDKERFARSDDEQSSADKERLARENHSEIERRRRNK
                     MTAYITELSDMVPTCSALARKPDKLTILRMAVSHMKSLRGTGNTSTDGSYKPSFLTDQE
                     LKHLILEAADGFLFIVSCETGRVVYVSDSVTPVLNQPQSEWFGSTLYDQVHPDDVDKLR
                     EQLSTSENALTGRVLDLKTGTVKKEGQQSSMRMCMGSRRSFICRMRCGTSSVDPVSMNR
                     LSFLRNRCRNGLGSVKEGEPHFVVVHCTGYIKAWPPAGVSLPDDDPEAGQGSKFCLVAI
                     GRLQVTSSPNCTDMSNICQPTEFISRHNIEGIFTFVDHRCVATVGYQPQELLGKNIVEF
                     CHPEDQQLLRDSFQQVVKLKGQVLSVMFRFRSKTREWLWMRTSSFTFQNPYSDEIEYII
                     CTNTNVKNSSQEPRPTLSNTIPRSQLGPTANLSLEMGTGQLPSRQQQQQHTELDMVPGR
                     DGLASYNHSQVSVQPVASAGSEHSKPLEKSEGLFAQDRDPRFPEIYPSITADQSKGISS
                     STVPATQQLFSQGSSFPPNPRPAENFRNSGLTPPVTIVQPSSSAGQILAQISRHSNPAQ
                     GSAPTWTSSSRPGFAAQQVPTQATAKTRSSQFGVNNFQTSSSFSAMSLPGAPTASSGTA
                     AYPALPNRGSNFPPETGQTTGQFQARTAEGVGVWPQWQGQQPHHRSSSSEQHVQQTQAQ
                     APSQPEVFQEMLSMLGDQSNTYNNEEFPDLTMFPPFSE"
     polyA_signal    13193..13417
                     /label=bGH poly(A) signal
                     /note="bovine growth hormone polyadenylation signal"
     misc_feature    13435..13459
                     /label=TUPV3 Barcode
     misc_feature    13483..13718
                     /label=cHS4
     misc_feature    13816..14057
                     /label=cHS4
     misc_feature    14147..14171
                     /label=TUPV4 Barcode
     enhancer        14315..14694
                     /label=CMV enhancer
                     /note="human cytomegalovirus immediate early enhancer"
     promoter        14696..14969
                     /label=CAG Promoter
     intron          14970..15986
                     /label=chimeric intron
                     /note="chimera between introns from chicken beta-actin and 
                     rabbit beta-globin"
     CDS             16134..16163
                     /codon_start=1
                     /product="Myc (human c-Myc proto-oncogene) epitope tag"
                     /label=Myc
                     /translation="EQKLISEEDL"
     CDS             16164..17813
                     /codon_start=1
                     /label=AkaLuc
                     /translation="MEDAKNIKKGPAPFYPLEDGTAGEQLHKAMKRYALVPGAIAFTDA
                     HIQVDVTYAEYFEMSVRLAEAMRRYGLNTNHRIVVCSENSSQFFMPVLGALFIGVAVAP
                     ANDIYNERELLNSMGISQPTVVFVSKKGLRKVLNVQKKLPIIRKIIIMDSKTDYQGFQS
                     MYTFVTSHLPPSFNEYDFVPESFDRDKTIALIMNSSGSTGLPKGVALPHRTACVRFSHA
                     RDPIFGYQNIPDTAILSVVPFHHGFGMFTTLGYLICGFRVVLMYRFEEELFLRSLQDYK
                     IQSALLVPTLFSCLAKSTLIDKYDLSSLREIASGGAPLSKEVGEAVAKRFRLPGIRQGY
                     GLTETTNAVMITPEGDRKPGSVGKVVPFFEAKVVDLVTGKTLGVNQRGELCVRGPMIMS
                     GYVNNPEATNALIDKDGWLHSGDIAYWDEDEHFFIVDRLKSLIKYKGYQVAPAELEGIL
                     LQHPYIFDAGVAGLPDDDAGELPAAVVVLEHGKTMTEKEIVDYVASQVTTAKKLRGGVV
                     FVDEVPRGSTGKLDARKIREILTKAKKDGKIAV"
     CDS             17823..17879
                     /codon_start=1
                     /product="2A peptide from porcine teschovirus-1 
                     polyprotein"
                     /label=P2A
                     /note="Eukaryotic ribosomes fail to insert a peptide bond 
                     between the Gly and Pro residues, yielding separate 
                     polypeptides."
                     /translation="ATNFSLLKQAGDVEENPGP"
     CDS             17880..18590
                     /codon_start=1
                     /product="enhanced monomeric blue fluorescent protein 
                     (Subach et al., 2011)"
                     /label=mTagBFP2
                     /note="mammalian codon-optimized"
                     /translation="MVSKGEELIKENMHMKLYMEGTVDNHHFKCTSEGEGKPYEGTQTM
                     RIKVVEGGPLPFAFDILATSFLYGSKTFINHTQGIPDFFKQSFPEGFTWERVTTYEDGG
                     VLTATQDTSLQDGCLIYNVKIRGVNFTSNGPVMQKKTLGWEAFTETLYPADGGLEGRND
                     MALKLVGGSHLIANAKTTYRSKKPAKNLKMPGVYYVDYRLERIKEANNETYVEQHEVAV
                     ARYCDLPSKLGHKLN"
     CDS             18618..18626
                     /codon_start=1
                     /label=GSG
                     /translation="GSG"
     CDS             18627..18683
                     /codon_start=1
                     /product="2A peptide from porcine teschovirus-1 
                     polyprotein"
                     /label=P2A
                     /note="Eukaryotic ribosomes fail to insert a peptide bond 
                     between the Gly and Pro residues, yielding separate 
                     polypeptides."
                     /translation="ATNFSLLKQAGDVEENPGP"
     CDS             18696..19094
                     /codon_start=1
                     /gene="Aspergillus terreus BSD"
                     /product="blasticidin S deaminase"
                     /label=Blast
                     /note="confers resistance to blasticidin"
                     /translation="MAKPLSQEESTLIERATATINSIPISEDYSVASAALSSDGRIFTG
                     VNVYHFTGGPCAELVVLGTAAAAAAGNLTCIVAIGNENRGILSPCGRCRQVLLDLHPGI
                     KAIVKDSDGQPTAVGIRELLPSGYVWEG"
     polyA_signal    19145..19369
                     /label=bGH poly(A) signal
                     /note="bovine growth hormone polyadenylation signal"
     misc_feature    19387..19411
                     /label=TUPV4 Barcode
     misc_feature    19435..19670
                     /label=cHS4
     misc_feature    19768..20009
                     /label=cHS4
     CDS             complement(20228..21037)
                     /codon_start=1
                     /gene="aph(3')-Ia"
                     /product="aminoglycoside phosphotransferase"
                     /label=KanR
                     /note="confers resistance to kanamycin in bacteria or G418 
                     (Geneticin(R)) in eukaryotes"
                     /translation="MSHIQRETSRPRLNSNMDADLYGYKWARDNVGQSGATIYRLYGKP
                     DAPELFLKHGKGSVANDVTDEMVRLNWLTEFMPLPTIKHFIRTPDDAWLLTTAIPGKTA
                     FQVLEEYPDSGENIVDALAVFLRRLHSIPVCNCPFNSDRVFRLAQAQSRMNNGLVDASD
                     FDDERNGWPVEQVWKEMHKLLPFSPDSVVTHGDFSLDNLIFDEGKLIGCIDVGRVGIAD
                     RYQDLAILWNCLGEFSPSLQKRLFQKYGIDNPDMNKLQFHLMLDEFF"
     rep_origin      complement(join(21196..21622,1..162))
                     /direction=LEFT
                     /label=ori
                     /note="high-copy-number ColE1/pMB1/pBR322/pUC origin of 
                     replication"
ORIGIN
        1 ggctacacta gaagaacagt atttggtatc tgcgctctgc tgaagccagt taccttcgga
       61 aaaagagttg gtagctcttg atccggcaaa caaaccaccg ctggtagcgg tggttttttt
      121 gtttgcaagc agcagattac gcgcagaaaa aaaggatctc aagaagatcc tttgatcttt
      181 tctacggggt ctgacgctca gtggaacgaa aactcacgtt aagggatttt ggtcatgaga
      241 ttatcaaaaa ggatcttcac ctagatcctt tctcgagctt tcggagtgag atggagtggc
      301 cactgtggaa ctgggcctag catcgcgata agctctagag ggacagcccc cccccaaagc
      361 ccccagggat gtaattacgt ccctcccccg ctagggggca gcagcgagcc gcccggggct
      421 ccgctccggt ccggcgctcc ccccgcatcc ccgagccggc agcgtgcggg gacagcccgg
      481 gcacggggaa ggtggcacgg gatcgctttc ctctgaacgc ttctcgctgc tctttgagcc
      541 tgcagacacc tggggggata cggggaaaaa gctttaggct gaaagagaga tttagaatga
      601 cagaatcata gaacggcctg cgtacggatg gggctctagc tctagagctt gatatcgaat
      661 tcctgcagcc ccgctagagg gacagccccc ccccaaagcc cccagggatg taattacgtc
      721 cctcccccgc tagggggcag cagcgagccg cccggggctc cgctccggtc cggcgctccc
      781 cccgcatccc cgagccggca gcgtgcgggg acagcccggg cacggggaag gtggcacggg
      841 atcgctttcc tctgaacgct tctcgctgct ctttgagcct gcagacacct ggggggatac
      901 ggggaaaaag ctttaggctg aaagagagat ttagaatgac agaatcatag aacggcctgg
      961 gcgcgcctgg tggcgaacga tcaacagacg ggagatctac tattgggaca gcagagatcc
     1021 agttggtaat ggcttgtcga cgacggcggt ctccgtcgtc aggatcatag gtgccaccat
     1081 gaccgagtac aagcccacgg tgcgcctcgc cacccgcgac gacgtccccc gggccgtacg
     1141 caccctcgcc gccgcgttcg ccgactaccc cgccacgcgc cacaccgtcg acccggaccg
     1201 ccacatcgag cgggtcaccg agctgcaaga actcttcctc acgcgcgtcg ggctcgacat
     1261 cggcaaggtg tgggtcgcgg acgacggcgc cgcggtggcg gtctggacca cgccggagag
     1321 cgtcgaagcg ggggcggtgt tcgccgagat cggcccgcgc atggccgagt tgagcggttc
     1381 ccggctggcc gcgcagcaac agatggaagg cctcctggcg ccgcaccggc ccaaggagcc
     1441 cgcgtggttc ctggccaccg tcggcgtctc gcccgaccac cagggcaagg gtctgggcag
     1501 cgccgtcgtg ctccccggag tggaggcggc cgagcgcgcc ggggtgcccg ccttcctgga
     1561 gacatccgcg ccccgcaacc tccccttcta cgagcggctc ggcttcaccg tcaccgccga
     1621 cgtcgaggtg cccgaaggac cgcgcacctg gtgcatgacc cgcaagcccg gagctgccac
     1681 gaacttcagc ctgctgaagc aggctggaga cgtggaggag aaccctggac ccatggccga
     1741 gggctctgtt gctagacaac ccgatctgct gacctgcgac gacgagccca ttcatatccc
     1801 tggcgctatc cagcctcacg gactgctgct tgctctggcc gccgatatga caatcgtggc
     1861 cggcagcgat aacctgcctg agctgacagg actggccatc ggagccctga ttggaagatc
     1921 agccgccgac gtgttcgaca gcgagacaca caacagactg acaatcgccc tggccgaacc
     1981 tggtgctgct gtgggagcac ctatcaccgt gggcttcacc atgagaaagg acgccggctt
     2041 tatcggcagc tggcacagac acgaccagct gatctttctg gaactggaac ctcctcagag
     2101 agatgtggcc gagccacagg ccttcttcag aaggaccaac agcgccatca gacggctcca
     2161 ggccgctgag acactggaat ctgcttgtgc cgccgctgct caagaagtgc ggaagatcac
     2221 cggcttcgac cgcgtgatga tctacagatt cgccagcgac ttcagcggcg aagtgatcgc
     2281 cgaggataga tgcgccgagg tggaatctaa gctgggcctg cattaccccg ccagcttcat
     2341 tcctgctcag gccagacggc tgtataccat caatcccgtg cggatcatcc ccgacatcaa
     2401 ctacagaccc gtgcctgtga ctcccgatct gaaccctgtt accggcagac ccatcgacct
     2461 gagcttcgcc atcctgagat ccgtgtctcc cgtgcatctt gagttcatgc ggaacatcgg
     2521 aatgcacggc accatgagca tctctatcct gcggggcgaa agactgtggg gcctgatcgt
     2581 gtgtcaccac agaacccctt actacgtgga cctggatggc agacaggcct gcaaaagagt
     2641 ggccgagaga ctggccacac agatcggcgt gatggaagaa tgagcttcca ctggattgta
     2701 caattaccaa ctgaattcac tcctcaggtg caggctgcct atcagaaggt ggtggctggt
     2761 gtggccaatg ccctggctca caaataccac tgagatcttt ttccctctgc caaaaattat
     2821 ggggacatca tgaagcccct tgagcatctg acttctggct aataaaggaa atttattttc
     2881 attgcaatag tgtgttggaa ttttttgtgt ctctcactcg gaaggacata tgggagggca
     2941 aatcatttaa aacatcagaa tgagtatttg gtttagagtt tggcaacata tgcccatatg
     3001 ctggctgcca tgaacaaagg ttggctataa agaggtcatc agtatatgaa acagccccct
     3061 gctgtccatt ccttattcca tagaaaagcc ttgacttgag gttagatttt ttttatattt
     3121 tgttttgtgt tatttttttc tttaacatcc ctaaaatttt ccttacatgt tttactagcc
     3181 agatttttcc tcctctcctg actactccca gtcatagctg tccctcttct cttatggaga
     3241 tccgggccta gcatcgcgat aagctctaga gggacagccc ccccccaaag cccccaggga
     3301 tgtaattacg tccctccccc gctagggggc agcagcgagc cgcccggggc tccgctccgg
     3361 tccggcgctc cccccgcatc cccgagccgg cagcgtgcgg ggacagcccg ggcacgggga
     3421 aggtggcacg ggatcgcttt cctctgaacg cttctcgctg ctctttgagc ctgcagacac
     3481 ctggggggat acggggaaaa agctttaggc tgaaagagag atttagaatg acagaatcat
     3541 agaacggcct gcgtacggat ggggctctag ctctagagct tgatatcgaa ttcctgcagc
     3601 cccgctagag ggacagcccc cccccaaagc ccccagggat gtaattacgt ccctcccccg
     3661 ctagggggca gcagcgagcc gcccggggct ccgctccggt ccggcgctcc ccccgcatcc
     3721 ccgagccggc agcgtgcggg gacagcccgg gcacggggaa ggtggcacgg gatcgctttc
     3781 ctctgaacgc ttctcgctgc tctttgagcc tgcagacacc tggggggata cggggaaaaa
     3841 gctttaggct gaaagagaga tttagaatga cagaatcata gaacggcctg ggcgcgcctg
     3901 gtggcgaacg atcaacagac gggagattgc caaggtcttg acaaacgagt gctagtacaa
     3961 gatctgaatt acgcgtctag ccgccctcgc tctagcaggg agctctgcac tccgcccgaa
     4021 aagtctagcg tcgtgcagga cgtgacatct agtgtcgtgc aggacgtgac atctagtgtc
     4081 gtgcaggacg tgacatctag gatccctcta gagggtatat aatgggggcc actagtctac
     4141 taccagagct ctctggctaa ctagagaacc cactgcttac tggcttatcg aaattaatac
     4201 gactcactat agggagtccc caagctggct agcgccacca tggactacaa agaccacgac
     4261 ggcgattaca aggatcatga catcgattac aaagacgatg acgataaggg cagcggcatg
     4321 gtgagcaagg gcgaggcagt gatcaaggag ttcatgcggt tcaaggtgca catggagggc
     4381 tccatgaacg gccacgagtt cgagatcgag ggcgagggcg agggccgccc ctacgagggc
     4441 acccagaccg ccaagctgaa ggtgaccaag ggtggccccc tgcccttctc ctgggacatc
     4501 ctgtcccctc agttcatgta cggctccagg gccttcatca agcaccccgc cgacatcccc
     4561 gactactata agcagtcctt ccccgagggc ttcaagtggg agcgcgtgat gaacttcgag
     4621 gacggcggcg ccgtgaccgt gacccaggac acctccctgg aggacggcac cctgatctac
     4681 aaggtgaagc tccgcggcac caacttccct cctgacggcc ccgtaatgca gaaaaagaca
     4741 atgggctggg aagcgtccac cgagcggttg taccccgagg acggcgtgct gaagggcgac
     4801 attaagatgg ccctgcgcct gaaggacggc ggacgctacc tggcggactt caagaccacc
     4861 tacaaggcca agaagcccgt gcagatgccc ggcgcctaca acgtcgaccg caagttggac
     4921 atcacctccc acaacgagga ctacaccgtg gtggaacagt acgaacgctc cgagggccgc
     4981 cactccaccg gaaagactct cggggatttt gttggggact ggcgacagac agccggctac
     5041 aaccaggctc aagtccttga acagggaggt ttgaccagtt tgtttcagaa cctcggggtg
     5101 tccgtaactc caatccaaag gattgtcctg agcggtgaaa atgggctgaa gatcgatatc
     5161 catgtcatca tcccgtatga aggtctgagc tgcgaccaaa tggcccagat cgaaaaaatt
     5221 tttaaggtgg tataccctgt ggatgatcat cactttaagg cgatcctgca ctatggcaca
     5281 ctggtaatcg acggggttac gccgaacatg atcgactatt tcggacagcc gtatgaaggc
     5341 atcgccaagt tcgacggcaa aaagatcaca gtaacaggga ccctgtggaa cggcaacaca
     5401 attatcgacg agcgcctgat caaccccgac ggctccctgc tgttccgagt aaccattaac
     5461 ggagtgaccg gctggcgtct gcatgaacgc attctggcgt aagcggccgc tagtatcctg
     5521 caggtataga gggcccgttt aaacccgctg atcagcctcg actgtgcctt ctagttgcca
     5581 gccatctgtt gtttgcccct cccccgtgcc ttccttgacc ctggaaggtg ccactcccac
     5641 tgtcctttcc taataaaatg aggaaattgc atcgcattgt ctgagtaggt gtcattctat
     5701 tctggggggt ggggtggggc aggacagcaa gggggaggat tgggaagtca atagcaggca
     5761 tgctggggat gcggtgggct ctatggcttc tgaggcaggt cgagggtaca tgcgccttac
     5821 tccttgtgag cgcatcgcga taagctctag agggacagcc cccccccaaa gcccccaggg
     5881 atgtaattac gtccctcccc cgctaggggg cagcagcgag ccgcccgggg ctccgctccg
     5941 gtccggcgct ccccccgcat ccccgagccg gcagcgtgcg gggacagccc gggcacgggg
     6001 aaggtggcac gggatcgctt tcctctgaac gcttctcgct gctctttgag cctgcagaca
     6061 cctgggggga tacggggaaa aagctttagg ctgaaagaga gatttagaat gacagaatca
     6121 tagaacggcc tgcgtacgga tggggctcta gctctagagc ttgatatcga attcctgcag
     6181 ccccgctaga gggacagccc ccccccaaag cccccaggga tgtaattacg tccctccccc
     6241 gctagggggc agcagcgagc cgcccggggc tccgctccgg tccggcgctc cccccgcatc
     6301 cccgagccgg cagcgtgcgg ggacagcccg ggcacgggga aggtggcacg ggatcgcttt
     6361 cctctgaacg cttctcgctg ctctttgagc ctgcagacac ctggggggat acggggaaaa
     6421 agctttaggc tgaaagagag atttagaatg acagaatcat agaacggcct gggcgcgcct
     6481 ggtggcgaac gatcaacaga cgggagaggg caaaaccgat gttgacggac taatcctgac
     6541 aagatctgaa ttacgcgtct agccgccctc gctctagcag ggagctctgc actccgcccg
     6601 aaaagtctag cgtcgtgcag gacgtgacat ctagtgtcgt gcaggacgtg acatctagtg
     6661 tcgtgcagga cgtgacatct aggatccctc tagagggtat ataatggggg ccactagtct
     6721 actaccagag ctctctggct aactagagaa cccactgctt actggcttat cgaaattaat
     6781 acgactcact atagggagtc cccaagctgg ctagcgccac catggaaggt gctggcggcg
     6841 agaacgagaa gaaaaagatg tccagcgagc gccggaaaga gaagtctagg gacgccgcca
     6901 gaagcagaag atccaaagaa agcgaggtgt tctacgagct ggcccaccaa ctgcctctgc
     6961 ctcacaatgt gtctagccac ctggacaagg ccagcgtgat gagactgacc atcagctacc
     7021 tgagagtgcg gaagctgctg gatgctggcg gactggatag cgaggatgag atgaaggccc
     7081 agatggactg cttctacctg aaggccctgg acggcttcgt gatggtgctg acagacgatg
     7141 gcgacatggt gtatatcagc gacaacgtga acaagtacat ggggctgacc cagttcgagc
     7201 tgacaggcca cagcgtgttc gacttcacac acccctgtga ccacgaagag atgagagaga
     7261 tgctgaccca cagaaacggc cccgtgcgga agggaaaaga gctgaatacc cagcggtcat
     7321 tcttcctgag gatgaagtgt accctgacca gcaggggcag aaccatgaac atcaagagcg
     7381 ctacctggaa agtgctgcac tgcaccggac acatccacgt gtacgacacc aacagcaacc
     7441 agcctcagtg cggctacaag aaacctccta tgacctgcct ggtgctgatc tgcgagccca
     7501 ttcctcatcc tagcaacatc gagatccctc tggacagcaa gaccttcctg agcagacaca
     7561 gcctggacat gaagttcagc tactgcgacg agagaatcac cgagctgatg ggctacgagc
     7621 ccgaggaact tctcggcaga tccatctatg agtattacca cgctctggac tccgaccacc
     7681 tgaccaagac acaccacgat atgttcacca agggccaagt gaccaccggc cagtacagaa
     7741 tgctggctaa gagaggcggc tacgtctggg tcgagacaca ggctaccgtg atctacaaca
     7801 ccaagaactc ccagccacag tgcatcgtgt gcgtgaacta cgtcgtgtcc gggatcatcc
     7861 agcacgacct gatctttagc ctgcaacaga ccgagagcgt gctgaagcct gtggaaagca
     7921 gcgacatgaa gatgacccag ctgttcacaa aggtggaatc cgaggacacc agctgcctgt
     7981 tcgacaagct gaagaaagag cccgacgctc tgacactgct ggctccagct gctggcgaca
     8041 caatcatcag cctggatttc ggcagcgacg acaccgagac agaggatcag cagctcgaag
     8101 atgtgcccct gtataacgac gtgatgttcc ccagcagcaa cgagaagctg aatatcaacc
     8161 tggccatgtc tcctctgcct agctccgaga cacccaagcc tctgagaagc tctgccgatc
     8221 ctgctctgaa tcaagaggtg gccctgaagc tggaaagctc ccctgaatct ctgggcctga
     8281 gcttcaccat gcctcagatc caggaccagc ctgcctctcc ttctgacggc tctacaagac
     8341 agagcagccc cgagagactg ctgcaagaga atgtgaacac cccaaacttc tcccagccta
     8401 acagccccag cgagtattgc ttcgacgtgg acagcgatat ggtcaacgtg ttcaagctgg
     8461 aactggtgga aaagctgttc gccgaggata ccgaggctaa gaaccccttc agcacccaag
     8521 acaccgacct ggaccttgag atgctggccc cttacatccc tatggacgac gacttccagc
     8581 tgagatcctt cgaccagctg agcccactgg aaagcaacag cccatctcca cctagcatga
     8641 gcaccgtgac cggctttcag cagactcagc tccagaagcc taccatcacc gccaccgcca
     8701 caacaacagc caccacagac gagagcaaga ccgagactaa ggacaacaaa gaggacatca
     8761 agatcctgat cgcctctcca agcagcaccc aggtgccaca agagacaacc acagccaagg
     8821 cctctgctta cagcggcacc cacagcagaa ccgcttctcc agatagagcc ggcaagagag
     8881 tgatcgagca gaccgacaag gctcacccta gaagcctgaa cctgagcgcc acactgaacc
     8941 agagaaacac cgtgcctgag gaagaactga accccaagac aatcgccagc cagaacgccc
     9001 agagaaagcg gaagatggaa cacgacggca gcctgttcca ggctgctgga atcggaacac
     9061 tgcttcagca gccaggcgac tgtgccccta caatgagcct gagctggaag cgcgtgaagg
     9121 gcttcatcag ctctgagcag aacggcaccg agcagaaaac catcattctg atccccagcg
     9181 acctggcctg tagactgctg ggccaatcta tggatgagag cggcctgcct cagctgacca
     9241 gctacgactg tgaagtgaac gcccctatcc agggcagcag aaacctgctc cagggcgaag
     9301 aactgctgag agccctggac caagtgaact gagcggccgc tcgagtctag agggcccgtt
     9361 taaacccgct gatcagcctc gactgtgcct tctagttgcc agccatctgt tgtttgcccc
     9421 tcccccgtgc cttccttgac cctggaaggt gccactccca ctgtcctttc ctaataaaat
     9481 gaggaaattg catcgcattg tctgagtagg tgtcattcta ttctgggggg tggggtgggg
     9541 caggacagca agggggagga ttgggaagtc aatagcaggc atgctgggga tgcggtgggc
     9601 tctatggctt ctgaggcagg tcgaagaact atttcctggc tgttacgcga gcgcatcgcg
     9661 ataagctcta gagggacagc ccccccccaa agcccccagg gatgtaatta cgtccctccc
     9721 ccgctagggg gcagcagcga gccgcccggg gctccgctcc ggtccggcgc tccccccgca
     9781 tccccgagcc ggcagcgtgc ggggacagcc cgggcacggg gaaggtggca cgggatcgct
     9841 ttcctctgaa cgcttctcgc tgctctttga gcctgcagac acctgggggg atacggggaa
     9901 aaagctttag gctgaaagag agatttagaa tgacagaatc atagaacggc ctgcgtacgg
     9961 atggggctct agctctagag cttgatatcg aattcctgca gccccgctag agggacagcc
    10021 cccccccaaa gcccccaggg atgtaattac gtccctcccc cgctaggggg cagcagcgag
    10081 ccgcccgggg ctccgctccg gtccggcgct ccccccgcat ccccgagccg gcagcgtgcg
    10141 gggacagccc gggcacgggg aaggtggcac gggatcgctt tcctctgaac gcttctcgct
    10201 gctctttgag cctgcagaca cctgggggga tacggggaaa aagctttagg ctgaaagaga
    10261 gatttagaat gacagaatca tagaacggcc tgggcgcgcc tggtggcgaa cgatcaacag
    10321 acgggagagg actaaatagt agttcagacg ccgttaagcg caagatctgg ggaggtcgct
    10381 gagtagtgcg cgagcaaaat ttaagctaca acaaggcaag gcttgaccga caattgcatg
    10441 aagaatctgc ttagggttag gcgttttgcg ctgcttcgcg atgtacgggc cagatatacg
    10501 cgtctagccg ccctcgctct agcagggagc tctgcactcc gcccgaaaag tctagcgtcg
    10561 tgcaggacgt gacatctagt gtcgtgcagg acgtgacatc tagtgtcgtg caggacgtga
    10621 catctaggat ccctctagag ggtatataat gggggccact agtctactac cagagctctc
    10681 tggctaacta gagaacccac tgcttactgg cttatcgaaa ttaatacgac tcactatagg
    10741 gagtccccaa gctggctagc gccaccatgg ccgccaccac cgccaatcct gagatgacct
    10801 ctgatgtgcc cagcctggga cctacaatcg cctctggaaa tcccggacct ggcattcaag
    10861 gtggcggagc tgttgtgcag agagccatca agagaagaag cggcctggac ttcgacgacg
    10921 aggtggaagt gaacaccaag tttctgagat gcgacgacga ccagatgtgc aacgacaaag
    10981 agagattcgc cagatccgac gatgagcaga gcagcgccga caaagaaagg ctggccagag
    11041 agaaccacag cgagatcgag agaaggcgca gaaacaagat gaccgcctac atcaccgagc
    11101 tgagcgacat ggtgcctacc tgttctgccc tggccagaaa gcctgacaag ctgaccatcc
    11161 tgagaatggc cgtgtctcac atgaagtccc tgagaggcac cggcaacaca agcacagacg
    11221 gcagctacaa gcccagcttc ctgaccgacc aagagctgaa gcacctgatc ctggaagccg
    11281 ccgatggctt cctgttcatc gtgtcttgcg agacaggcag agtggtgtat gtgtccgaca
    11341 gcgtgacccc tgtgctgaac cagcctcagt ctgagtggtt cggcagcacc ctgtacgacc
    11401 aggttcaccc tgacgatgtg gataagctga gagagcagct cagcaccagc gagaacgctc
    11461 tgactggcag agtgctggac ctgaaaaccg gcaccgtgaa gaaagagggc cagcagtcca
    11521 gcatgagaat gtgcatgggc agccgtagat ccttcatctg ccggatgaga tgcggcacct
    11581 ctagcgtgga ccctgtgtct atgaacagac tgtccttcct gagaaacaga tgcagaaacg
    11641 gcctgggcag cgtgaaagaa ggcgagcctc acttcgtggt ggtgcattgc accggctaca
    11701 tcaaggcttg gcctccagcc ggtgtcagcc tgcctgatga tgatcctgaa gctggacagg
    11761 gcagcaagtt ctgcctggtg gctatcggca gactgcaagt gacaagcagc cccaactgca
    11821 ccgacatgag caacatctgc cagcctaccg agttcatcag cagacacaac atcgagggca
    11881 tcttcacctt cgtggaccac agatgtgtgg ccaccgtggg ctatcagcct caagagctgc
    11941 tgggcaagaa catcgtcgag ttctgtcacc ccgaggatca gcagcttctg agggacagct
    12001 ttcagcaggt cgtgaagctg aaaggccagg tgctgtccgt gatgttcaga ttcagatcca
    12061 agaccagaga atggctgtgg atgagaacaa gcagcttcac atttcagaac ccctactccg
    12121 atgagatcga gtacatcatc tgcaccaaca ccaacgtgaa gaacagcagc caagagccta
    12181 gacctacact gagcaacaca atccccagaa gccagctcgg ccctacagcc aacctgagtc
    12241 tggaaatggg caccggacag ctccctagca gacagcagca gcaacagcac accgaactgg
    12301 atatggtgcc cggcagagat ggcctggcca gctacaatca ctctcaggtg tcagtgcagc
    12361 ctgtggcctc tgctggaagc gagcatagca agcccctgga aaagagcgag ggcctgttcg
    12421 cccaggacag ggaccctaga ttccccgaaa tctaccccag catcaccgcc gaccagagca
    12481 agggcatcag ctctagtaca gtgcccgcca cacagcagct tttcagccag ggctctagct
    12541 tcccacctaa tcctagacct gccgagaact tcagaaacag cggcctgaca cctcctgtga
    12601 ccatcgtgca gccttctagc tctgccggac agatcctggc tcagatcagc aggcacagca
    12661 accctgctca gggctctgct cctacctgga cctcttctag cagacctggc ttcgccgctc
    12721 agcaggttcc aacacaggct accgccaaga caagatccag ccagttcggc gtgaacaact
    12781 tccagaccag ctccagcttc tccgccatgt ctttgcctgg cgctcctaca gcctcttctg
    12841 gcacagcagc ataccccgct ctgcctaaca gaggcagcaa cttcccacca gagacaggcc
    12901 agacaaccgg ccagttccag gctagaacag ccgaaggtgt tggcgtgtgg cctcagtggc
    12961 aaggacagca gcctcaccac agaagcagct ctagcgagca gcacgtgcag cagactcaag
    13021 cccaggctcc atctcagccc gaggtgttcc aagagatgct gtccatgctg ggcgaccagt
    13081 ccaacaccta caacaacgaa gagttccccg acctgacaat gttccctcca ttcagcgaat
    13141 aggcggccgc tcgagtctag agggcccgtt taaacccgct gatcagcctc gactgtgcct
    13201 tctagttgcc agccatctgt tgtttgcccc tcccccgtgc cttccttgac cctggaaggt
    13261 gccactccca ctgtcctttc ctaataaaat gaggaaattg catcgcattg tctgagtagg
    13321 tgtcattcta ttctgggggg tggggtgggg caggacagca agggggagga ttgggaagtc
    13381 aatagcaggc atgctgggga tgcggtgggc tctatggctt ctgaggcagg tcgaagagac
    13441 tgcccgacac atcttagtga gcgcatcgcg ataagctcta gagggacagc ccccccccaa
    13501 agcccccagg gatgtaatta cgtccctccc ccgctagggg gcagcagcga gccgcccggg
    13561 gctccgctcc ggtccggcgc tccccccgca tccccgagcc ggcagcgtgc ggggacagcc
    13621 cgggcacggg gaaggtggca cgggatcgct ttcctctgaa cgcttctcgc tgctctttga
    13681 gcctgcagac acctgggggg atacggggaa aaagctttag gctgaaagag agatttagaa
    13741 tgacagaatc atagaacggc ctgcgtacgg atggggctct agctctagag cttgatatcg
    13801 aattcctgca gccccgctag agggacagcc cccccccaaa gcccccaggg atgtaattac
    13861 gtccctcccc cgctaggggg cagcagcgag ccgcccgggg ctccgctccg gtccggcgct
    13921 ccccccgcat ccccgagccg gcagcgtgcg gggacagccc gggcacgggg aaggtggcac
    13981 gggatcgctt tcctctgaac gcttctcgct gctctttgag cctgcagaca cctgggggga
    14041 tacggggaaa aagctttagg ctgaaagaga gatttagaat gacagaatca tagaacggcc
    14101 tgggcgcgcc tggtggcgaa cgatcaacag acgggagagg ttacaatatc ccgtgaagct
    14161 tgagtggaat caagatctgg ggaggtcgct gagtagtgcg cgagcaaaat ttaagctaca
    14221 acaaggcaag gcttgaccga caattgcatg aagaatctgc ttagggttag gcgttttgcg
    14281 ctgcttcgcg atgtacgggc cagatatacg cgttgacatt gattattgac tagttattaa
    14341 tagtaatcaa ttacggggtc attagttcat agcccatata tggagttccg cgttacataa
    14401 cttacggtaa atggcccgcc tggctgaccg cccaacgacc cccgcccatt gacgtcaata
    14461 atgacgtatg ttcccatagt aacgccaata gggactttcc attgacgtca atgggtggag
    14521 tatttacggt aaactgccca cttggcagta catcaagtgt atcatatgcc aagtacgccc
    14581 cctattgacg tcaatgacgg taaatggccc gcctggcatt atgcccagta catgacctta
    14641 tgggactttc ctacttggca gtacatctac gtattagtca tcgctattac catggtcgag
    14701 gtgagcccca cgttctgctt cactctcccc atctcccccc cctccccacc cccaattttg
    14761 tatttattta ttttttaatt attttgtgca gcgatggggg cggggggggg gggcgcgcgc
    14821 caggcggggc ggggcggggc gaggggcggg gcggggcgag gcggagaggt gcggcggcag
    14881 ccaatcagag cggcgcgctc cgaaagtttc cttttatggc gaggcggcgg cggcggcggc
    14941 cctataaaaa gcgaagcgcg cggcgggcgg gagtcgctgc gcgctgcctt cgccccgtgc
    15001 cccgctccgc cgccgcctcg cgccgcccgc cccggctctg actgaccgcg ttactcccac
    15061 aggtgagcgg gcgggacggc ccttctcctc cgggctgtaa ttagcgcttg gtttaatgac
    15121 ggcttgtttc ttttctgtgg ctgcgtgaaa gccttgaggg gctccgggag ggccctttgt
    15181 gcggggggag cggctcgggg ggtgcgtgcg tgtgtgtgtg cgtggggagc gccgcgtgcg
    15241 gctccgcgct gcccggcggc tgtgagcgct gcgggcgcgg cgcggggctt tgtgcgctcc
    15301 gcagtgtgcg cgaggggagc gcggccgggg gcggtgcccc gcggtgcggg gggggctgcg
    15361 aggggaacaa aggctgcgtg cggggtgtgt gcgtgggggg gtgagcaggg ggtgtgggcg
    15421 cgtcggtcgg gctgcaaccc cccctgcacc cccctccccg agttgctgag cacggcccgg
    15481 cttcgggtgc ggggctccgt acggggcgtg gcgcggggct cgccgtgccg ggcggggggt
    15541 ggcggcaggt gggggtgccg ggcggggcgg ggccgcctcg ggccggggag ggctcggggg
    15601 aggggcgcgg cggcccccgg agcgccggcg gctgtcgagg cgcggcgagc cgcagccatt
    15661 gccttttatg gtaatcgtgc gagagggcgc agggacttcc tttgtcccaa atctgtgcgg
    15721 agccgaaatc tgggaggcgc cgccgcaccc cctctagcgg gcgcggggcg aagcggtgcg
    15781 gcgccggcag gaaggaaatg ggcggggagg gccttcgtgc gtcgccgcgc cgccgtcccc
    15841 ttctccctct ccagcctcgg ggctgtccgc ggggggacgg ctgccttcgg gggggacggg
    15901 gcagggcggg gttcggcttc tggcgtgtga ccggcggctc tagagcctct gctaaccatg
    15961 ttcatgcctt cttctttttc ctacagctcc tgggcaacgt gctggttatt gtgctgtctc
    16021 atcattttgg caaagaattc ttatctggct aactagagaa cccactgctt actggcttat
    16081 cgaaattaat acgactcact atagggagtc ccaagctggc tagcgccacc atggagcaga
    16141 aactgatctc tgaagaggat ctgatggaag atgccaagaa catcaagaag ggacccgctc
    16201 cattctaccc tctggaagat ggaacagccg gcgagcagct gcacaaggcc atgaagagat
    16261 atgccctggt gcctggcgct atcgccttca cagatgccca cattcaggtg gacgtgacct
    16321 acgccgagta tttcgagatg tctgtgcggc tggccgaggc catgagaaga tacggcctga
    16381 acaccaacca ccggatcgtc gtgtgcagcg agaacagcag ccagttcttc atgcctgtgc
    16441 tgggagccct gttcatcgga gtggctgtgg cccctgccaa cgacatctac aacgagcgcg
    16501 agctgctgaa cagcatgggc atctctcagc ccaccgtggt gttcgtgtcc aagaaaggcc
    16561 tgcggaaggt gctgaacgtg cagaagaagc tgcccatcat ccgcaagatc atcatcatgg
    16621 acagcaagac cgactaccag ggcttccaga gcatgtatac cttcgtgacc agccatctgc
    16681 cacctagctt caacgagtac gacttcgtgc ccgagagctt cgaccgggac aagacaatcg
    16741 ccctgatcat gaacagctcc ggctctaccg gactgcccaa aggtgttgcc ctgcctcaca
    16801 gaacagcctg cgtgcggttt agccacgcca gagatcccat ctttggctac cagaacatcc
    16861 ccgacaccgc catcctgagc gtggtgcctt ttcaccacgg cttcggcatg ttcaccacac
    16921 tgggctacct gatctgcggc ttcagagtgg tgctgatgta tcgcttcgag gaagaactgt
    16981 tcctgcggag cctccaggac tacaagatcc agtctgctct gctggtgccc acactgttca
    17041 gctgtctggc caagagcacc ctgatcgaca aatacgacct gagcagcctg agagagatcg
    17101 cctctggcgg agcccctctg tctaaagaag tgggagaagc cgtcgccaag cggttcagac
    17161 tgcctggcat cagacaaggc tatggcctga ccgaaaccac caacgccgtg atgatcaccc
    17221 cagagggcga tagaaagcct ggcagcgtgg gaaaagtggt gccattcttc gaggccaagg
    17281 tggtggatct ggtcaccggc aaaacactgg gcgttaacca gaggggcgag ctgtgtgtta
    17341 gaggccctat gatcatgagc ggctacgtga acaaccccga ggccacaaac gccctcatcg
    17401 acaaggatgg ctggctgcac tctggcgaca ttgcctactg ggacgaagat gagcacttct
    17461 tcatcgtgga ccggctgaag tccctgatca agtacaaggg ctaccaggtg gccccagccg
    17521 agctggaagg cattctgctg caacacccct acatcttcga tgccggcgtt gcaggactgc
    17581 ccgatgatga tgctggcgaa ctgcctgctg ctgtggtggt gctggaacac ggcaagacca
    17641 tgaccgagaa agaaatcgtg gactacgtgg ccagccaagt gaccaccgcc aagaaactga
    17701 gaggcggcgt ggtgtttgtg gacgaggtgc caagaggcag caccggaaaa ctggacgccc
    17761 ggaagatcag agagatcctg accaaggcca agaaggacgg caagatcgcc gtcggatccg
    17821 gagcaactaa cttttccctg ctcaaacaag ccggggatgt agaggagaac cccggcccca
    17881 tggtttccaa gggcgaagaa ctgatcaaag aaaacatgca catgaagctc tacatggaag
    17941 gcaccgtgga caaccaccac ttcaagtgta ccagcgaagg cgagggcaag ccttacgagg
    18001 gcacccagac catgagaatc aaggtggtgg aaggcggccc tctgcctttc gcctttgata
    18061 tcctggccac cagctttctg tacggcagca agaccttcat caatcacacc cagggcatcc
    18121 ccgatttctt caagcagagc ttccccgagg gcttcacctg ggagagagtg accacatacg
    18181 aggatggcgg cgtgctgaca gccacacagg atacaagcct ccaggacggc tgcctgatct
    18241 acaacgtgaa gatccggggc gtgaacttca ccagcaacgg ccccgtgatg cagaagaaaa
    18301 cccttggctg ggaagccttc accgagacac tgtatcctgc cgatggcggc ctggaaggca
    18361 gaaacgatat ggccctgaag ctcgtcggcg gctctcacct gattgccaat gccaagacca
    18421 cctacagaag caagaagccc gccaagaacc tgaagatgcc cggcgtgtac tacgtggact
    18481 accggctgga aagaatcaaa gaggccaaca acgagacata cgtggaacag cacgaggtgg
    18541 ccgtggccag atactgtgat ctgccttcta agctgggcca caagctgaac ctgtacaagg
    18601 aattcggtag caagcttggt agtggagcaa ctaacttttc cctgctcaaa caagccgggg
    18661 atgtagagga gaaccccggc cccgcccccc ttaagatggc caagcctttg tctcaagaag
    18721 aatccaccct cattgaaaga gcaacggcta caatcaacag catccccatc tctgaggact
    18781 acagcgtcgc cagcgcagct ctctctagcg acggccgcat cttcactggt gtcaatgtat
    18841 atcattttac tgggggacct tgtgcagaac tcgtggtgct gggcactgct gctgctgcgg
    18901 cagctggcaa cctgacttgt atcgtcgcga tcggaaatga gaacaggggc atcttgagcc
    18961 cctgcggacg gtgccgacag gtgcttctcg atctgcatcc tgggatcaaa gccatagtga
    19021 aggacagtga tggacagccg acggcagttg ggattcgtga attgctgccc tctggttatg
    19081 tgtgggaggg ctaagcggcc gctcgagtct agagggcccg tttaaacccg ctgatcagcc
    19141 tcgactgtgc cttctagttg ccagccatct gttgtttgcc cctcccccgt gccttccttg
    19201 accctggaag gtgccactcc cactgtcctt tcctaataaa atgaggaaat tgcatcgcat
    19261 tgtctgagta ggtgtcattc tattctgggg ggtggggtgg ggcaggacag caagggggag
    19321 gattgggaag tcaatagcag gcatgctggg gatgcggtgg gctctatggc ttctgaggca
    19381 ggtcgacact gtttaacaag cccgtcagta gagcgcatcg cgataagctc tagagggaca
    19441 gccccccccc aaagccccca gggatgtaat tacgtccctc ccccgctagg gggcagcagc
    19501 gagccgcccg gggctccgct ccggtccggc gctccccccg catccccgag ccggcagcgt
    19561 gcggggacag cccgggcacg gggaaggtgg cacgggatcg ctttcctctg aacgcttctc
    19621 gctgctcttt gagcctgcag acacctgggg ggatacgggg aaaaagcttt aggctgaaag
    19681 agagatttag aatgacagaa tcatagaacg gcctgcgtac ggatggggct ctagctctag
    19741 agcttgatat cgaattcctg cagccccgct agagggacag ccccccccca aagcccccag
    19801 ggatgtaatt acgtccctcc cccgctaggg ggcagcagcg agccgcccgg ggctccgctc
    19861 cggtccggcg ctccccccgc atccccgagc cggcagcgtg cggggacagc ccgggcacgg
    19921 ggaaggtggc acgggatcgc tttcctctga acgcttctcg ctgctctttg agcctgcaga
    19981 cacctggggg gatacgggga aaaagcttta ggctgaaaga gagatttaga atgacagaat
    20041 catagaacgg cctgggcgcg cctggtggcg aacgatcaac agacgggaga ggcagagagg
    20101 atgcacatgt gaccgaggga tggaacgacg cgtaactcac gttaagggat tttggtcatg
    20161 agcttgcgcc gtcccgtcaa gtcagcgtaa tgctctgcca gtgttacaac caattaacca
    20221 attctgatta gaaaaactca tcgagcatca aatgaaactg caatttattc atatcaggat
    20281 tatcaatacc atatttttga aaaagccgtt tctgtaatga aggagaaaac tcaccgaggc
    20341 agttccatag gatggcaaga tcctggtatc ggtctgcgat tccgactcgt ccaacatcaa
    20401 tacaacctat taatttcccc tcgtcaaaaa taaggttatc aagtgagaaa tcaccatgag
    20461 tgacgactga atccggtgag aatggcaaaa gtttatgcat ttctttccag acttgttcaa
    20521 caggccagcc attacgctcg tcatcaaaat cactcgcatc aaccaaaccg ttattcattc
    20581 gtgattgcgc ctgagcgaga cgaaatacgc gatcgctgtt aaaaggacaa ttacaaacag
    20641 gaatcgaatg caaccggcgc aggaacactg ccagcgcatc aacaatattt tcacctgaat
    20701 caggatattc ttctaatacc tggaatgctg tttttccggg gatcgcagtg gtgagtaacc
    20761 atgcatcatc aggagtacgg ataaaatgct tgatggtcgg aagaggcata aattccgtca
    20821 gccagtttag tctgaccatc tcatctgtaa catcattggc aacgctacct ttgccatgtt
    20881 tcagaaacaa ctctggcgca tcgggcttcc catacaagcg atagattgtc gcacctgatt
    20941 gcccgacatt atcgcgagcc catttatacc catataaatc agcatccatg ttggaattta
    21001 atcgcggcct cgacgtttcc cgttgaatat ggctcataac accccttgta ttactgttta
    21061 tgtaagcaga cagttttatt gttcatgatg atattatttt atcttgtgca atgtaacatc
    21121 agagattttg agacacgggc catgctagct ccagcaaaag gccaggaacc gtaaaaaggc
    21181 cgcgttgctg gcgtttttcc ataggctccg cccccctgac gagcatcaca aaaatcgacg
    21241 ctcaagtcag aggtggcgaa acccgacagg actataaaga taccaggcgt ttccccctgg
    21301 aagctccctc gtgcgctctc ctgttccgac cctgccgctt accggatacc tgtccgcctt
    21361 tctcccttcg ggaagcgtgg cgctttctca tagctcacgc tgtaggtatc tcagttcggt
    21421 gtaggtcgtt cgctccaagc tgggctgtgt gcacgaaccc cccgttcagc ccgaccgctg
    21481 cgccttatcc ggtaactatc gtcttgagtc caacccggta agacacgact tatcgccact
    21541 ggcagcagcc actggtaaca ggattagcag agcgaggtat gtaggcggtg ctacagagtt
    21601 cttgaagtgg tggcctaact ac
//
