# Supplementary material for: Engineered Feedback Employing Natural Hypoxia-Responsive Factors Enhances Synthetic Hypoxia Biosensors
Source: bioRxiv preprint, doi:10.1101/2024.09.28.615614, version 1 (2024-09-30)
Supplement: Supplementary Data [file 615614_file03.zip › Supplementary Data/SupplementaryData1_PlasmidMaps/pPD1417 Simple HBS 3 Copies.gb]

LOCUS       Exported               19261 bp ds-DNA     circular SYN 26-SEP-2024
DEFINITION  synthetic circular DNA
ACCESSION   .
VERSION     .
KEYWORDS    .
SOURCE      synthetic DNA construct
  ORGANISM  synthetic DNA construct
REFERENCE   1  (bases 1 to 19261)
  AUTHORS   Leonard Lab
  TITLE     Direct Submission
  JOURNAL   Exported Thursday, Sep 26, 2024 from SnapGene 5.1.7
            https://www.snapgene.com
FEATURES             Location/Qualifiers
     source          1..19261
                     /organism="synthetic DNA construct"
                     /mol_type="other DNA"
     misc_feature    340..575
                     /label=cHS4
     misc_feature    673..914
                     /label=cHS4
     misc_feature    1031..1068
                     /label=attB BxB1
                     /note="/ApEinfo_fwdcolor=#00ffff
                     /ApEinfo_graphicformat=arrow_data {{0 1 2 0 0 -1} {} 0}
                     width 5 offset 0
                     /ApEinfo_revcolor=green"
     CDS             1079..1672
                     /codon_start=1
                     /label=puro R
                     /note="/ApEinfo_fwdcolor=#408080
                     /ApEinfo_graphicformat=arrow_data {{0 1 2 0 0 -1} {} 0}
                     width 5 offset 0
                     /ApEinfo_revcolor=green"
                     /translation="MTEYKPTVRLATRDDVPRAVRTLAAAFADYPATRHTVDPDRHIER
                     VTELQELFLTRVGLDIGKVWVADDGAAVAVWTTPESVEAGAVFAEIGPRMAELSGSRLA
                     AQQQMEGLLAPHRPKEPAWFLATVGVSPDHQGKGLGSAVVLPGVEAAERAGVPAFLETS
                     APRNLPFYERLGFTVTADVEVPEGPRTWCMTRKPG"
     CDS             1676..1704
                     /codon_start=1
                     /product="2A peptide from porcine teschovirus-1 
                     polyprotein"
                     /label=P2A
                     /note="Eukaryotic ribosomes fail to insert a peptide bond 
                     between the Gly and Pro residues, yielding separate 
                     polypeptides."
                     /translation="ATNFSLLKQ"
     CDS             1733..2683
                     /codon_start=2
                     /label=miRFP720
                     /translation="?EPPGGGGPPGGGPPRGGGRGGGGGEPPGPPRPPPGGPGGGGGGR
                     VPGGGPP?GGGPEPPGGGGPPGGGPPRGGPPGGGGGEPPGPPRPPGGGPGGGGGGRVPG
                     PPPP?GGGPEGGGGGGPPGGGPPRGGGPRPGGGEPPGGGGPPGGGPGGGGGGRPPG?PP
                     P?GGGPGGGGGGGPPPP?PPRGGGGGGGGGGGGGGGGGGGGGGGGGGGGGGGGGGGGGG
                     GGGGGGGGGGGGGGGGGGGGGGGGGGGGGGGGGP?P?PP?P?PPPP?GP?????PPPPP
                     ?PPPP?GPP?P?P?EPP?PP?PPP?P?P??PAPPE"
     misc_feature    2724..3239
                     /label=rb glob PA terminator
                     /note="/ApEinfo_fwdcolor=#ff80c0
                     /ApEinfo_graphicformat=arrow_data {{0 1 2 0 0 -1} {} 0}
                     width 5 offset 0
                     /ApEinfo_revcolor=green"
     misc_feature    3271..3506
                     /label=cHS4
     misc_feature    3604..3845
                     /label=cHS4
     misc_feature    3934..3958
                     /label=TUPV1 Barcode
     misc_feature    3982..3990
                     /label=EBS
                     /note="Egr-1 binding site; early growth response factor; 
                     from positions -603 to -595 of the murine Egr-1 promoter"
     misc_feature    3997..4023
                     /label=MRE
                     /note="MRE from the murine MT-I proximal promoter; metal 
                     transcirption factor-1; MTF-1 is a ZF that binds the metal 
                     response element (MRE) in response to heavy metals"
     misc_feature    4030..4047
                     /label=HRE
                     /note="HRE (hypoxia response element) derived from the 5' 
                     flanking region of murine PGK-1 (phosphoglycerate kinase 1)
                     gene"
     misc_feature    4054..4071
                     /label=HRE
                     /note="HRE (hypoxia response element) derived from the 5' 
                     flanking region of murine PGK-1 (phosphoglycerate kinase 1)
                     gene"
     misc_feature    4076..4095
                     /label=HRE
                     /note="HRE (hypoxia response element) derived from the 5' 
                     flanking region of murine PGK-1 (phosphoglycerate kinase 1)
                     gene"
     promoter        4107..4145
                     /label=YB_TATA
     CDS             4240..4308
                     /codon_start=1
                     /product="three tandem FLAG(R) epitope tags, followed by an
                     enterokinase cleavage site"
                     /label=3xFLAG
                     /translation="MDYKDHDGDYKDHDIDYKDDDDK"
     CDS             4318..4992
                     /codon_start=1
                     /product="Missing C-term GMDELYK"
                     /label=mScarlet-I*
                     /note="missing C-term GMDELYK"
                     /translation="MVSKGEAVIKEFMRFKVHMEGSMNGHEFEIEGEGEGRPYEGTQTA
                     KLKVTKGGPLPFSWDILSPQFMYGSRAFIKHPADIPDYYKQSFPEGFKWERVMNFEDGG
                     AVTVTQDTSLEDGTLIYKVKLRGTNFPPDGPVMQKKTMGWEASTERLYPEDGVLKGDIK
                     MALRLKDGGRYLADFKTTYKAKKPVQMPGAYNVDRKLDITSHNEDYTVVEQYERSEGRH
                     STG"
     CDS             4996..5502
                     /codon_start=1
                     /product="Missing N-term MVF"
                     /label=LumiLuc*
                     /note="missing N-term NVF"
                     /translation="TLGDFVGDWRQTAGYNQAQVLEQGGLTSLFQNLGVSVTPIQRIVL
                     SGENGLKIDIHVIIPYEGLSCDQMAQIEKIFKVVYPVDDHHFKAILHYGTLVIDGVTPN
                     MIDYFGQPYEGIAKFDGKKITVTGTLWNGNTIIDERLINPDGSLLFRVTINGVTGWRLH
                     ERILA"
     polyA_signal    5562..5786
                     /label=bGH poly(A) signal
                     /note="bovine growth hormone polyadenylation signal"
     misc_feature    5804..5828
                     /label=TUPV1 Barcode
     misc_feature    5852..6087
                     /label=cHS4
     misc_feature    6185..6426
                     /label=cHS4
     misc_feature    6516..6540
                     /label=TUPV2 Barcode
     misc_feature    6564..6572
                     /label=EBS
                     /note="Egr-1 binding site; early growth response factor; 
                     from positions -603 to -595 of the murine Egr-1 promoter"
     misc_feature    6579..6605
                     /label=MRE
                     /note="MRE from the murine MT-I proximal promoter; metal 
                     transcirption factor-1; MTF-1 is a ZF that binds the metal 
                     response element (MRE) in response to heavy metals"
     misc_feature    6612..6629
                     /label=HRE
                     /note="HRE (hypoxia response element) derived from the 5' 
                     flanking region of murine PGK-1 (phosphoglycerate kinase 1)
                     gene"
     misc_feature    6636..6653
                     /label=HRE
                     /note="HRE (hypoxia response element) derived from the 5' 
                     flanking region of murine PGK-1 (phosphoglycerate kinase 1)
                     gene"
     misc_feature    6658..6677
                     /label=HRE
                     /note="HRE (hypoxia response element) derived from the 5' 
                     flanking region of murine PGK-1 (phosphoglycerate kinase 1)
                     gene"
     promoter        6689..6727
                     /label=YB_TATA
     CDS             6822..6890
                     /codon_start=1
                     /product="three tandem FLAG(R) epitope tags, followed by an
                     enterokinase cleavage site"
                     /label=3xFLAG
                     /translation="MDYKDHDGDYKDHDIDYKDDDDK"
     CDS             6900..7574
                     /codon_start=1
                     /product="Missing C-term GMDELYK"
                     /label=mScarlet-I*
                     /note="missing C-term GMDELYK"
                     /translation="MVSKGEAVIKEFMRFKVHMEGSMNGHEFEIEGEGEGRPYEGTQTA
                     KLKVTKGGPLPFSWDILSPQFMYGSRAFIKHPADIPDYYKQSFPEGFKWERVMNFEDGG
                     AVTVTQDTSLEDGTLIYKVKLRGTNFPPDGPVMQKKTMGWEASTERLYPEDGVLKGDIK
                     MALRLKDGGRYLADFKTTYKAKKPVQMPGAYNVDRKLDITSHNEDYTVVEQYERSEGRH
                     STG"
     CDS             7578..8084
                     /codon_start=1
                     /product="Missing N-term MVF"
                     /label=LumiLuc*
                     /note="missing N-term NVF"
                     /translation="TLGDFVGDWRQTAGYNQAQVLEQGGLTSLFQNLGVSVTPIQRIVL
                     SGENGLKIDIHVIIPYEGLSCDQMAQIEKIFKVVYPVDDHHFKAILHYGTLVIDGVTPN
                     MIDYFGQPYEGIAKFDGKKITVTGTLWNGNTIIDERLINPDGSLLFRVTINGVTGWRLH
                     ERILA"
     polyA_signal    8135..8359
                     /label=bGH poly(A) signal
                     /note="bovine growth hormone polyadenylation signal"
     misc_feature    8377..8401
                     /label=TUPV2 Barcode
     misc_feature    8425..8660
                     /label=cHS4
     misc_feature    8758..8999
                     /label=cHS4
     misc_feature    9089..9113
                     /label=TUPV3 Barcode
     misc_feature    9261..9269
                     /label=EBS
                     /note="Egr-1 binding site; early growth response factor; 
                     from positions -603 to -595 of the murine Egr-1 promoter"
     misc_feature    9276..9302
                     /label=MRE
                     /note="MRE from the murine MT-I proximal promoter; metal 
                     transcirption factor-1; MTF-1 is a ZF that binds the metal 
                     response element (MRE) in response to heavy metals"
     misc_feature    9309..9326
                     /label=HRE
                     /note="HRE (hypoxia response element) derived from the 5' 
                     flanking region of murine PGK-1 (phosphoglycerate kinase 1)
                     gene"
     misc_feature    9333..9350
                     /label=HRE
                     /note="HRE (hypoxia response element) derived from the 5' 
                     flanking region of murine PGK-1 (phosphoglycerate kinase 1)
                     gene"
     misc_feature    9355..9374
                     /label=HRE
                     /note="HRE (hypoxia response element) derived from the 5' 
                     flanking region of murine PGK-1 (phosphoglycerate kinase 1)
                     gene"
     promoter        9386..9424
                     /label=YB_TATA
     CDS             9519..9587
                     /codon_start=1
                     /product="three tandem FLAG(R) epitope tags, followed by an
                     enterokinase cleavage site"
                     /label=3xFLAG
                     /translation="MDYKDHDGDYKDHDIDYKDDDDK"
     CDS             9597..10271
                     /codon_start=1
                     /product="Missing C-term GMDELYK"
                     /label=mScarlet-I*
                     /note="missing C-term GMDELYK"
                     /translation="MVSKGEAVIKEFMRFKVHMEGSMNGHEFEIEGEGEGRPYEGTQTA
                     KLKVTKGGPLPFSWDILSPQFMYGSRAFIKHPADIPDYYKQSFPEGFKWERVMNFEDGG
                     AVTVTQDTSLEDGTLIYKVKLRGTNFPPDGPVMQKKTMGWEASTERLYPEDGVLKGDIK
                     MALRLKDGGRYLADFKTTYKAKKPVQMPGAYNVDRKLDITSHNEDYTVVEQYERSEGRH
                     STG"
     CDS             10275..10781
                     /codon_start=1
                     /product="Missing N-term MVF"
                     /label=LumiLuc*
                     /note="missing N-term NVF"
                     /translation="TLGDFVGDWRQTAGYNQAQVLEQGGLTSLFQNLGVSVTPIQRIVL
                     SGENGLKIDIHVIIPYEGLSCDQMAQIEKIFKVVYPVDDHHFKAILHYGTLVIDGVTPN
                     MIDYFGQPYEGIAKFDGKKITVTGTLWNGNTIIDERLINPDGSLLFRVTINGVTGWRLH
                     ERILA"
     polyA_signal    10832..11056
                     /label=bGH poly(A) signal
                     /note="bovine growth hormone polyadenylation signal"
     misc_feature    11074..11098
                     /label=TUPV3 Barcode
     misc_feature    11122..11357
                     /label=cHS4
     misc_feature    11455..11696
                     /label=cHS4
     misc_feature    11786..11810
                     /label=TUPV4 Barcode
     enhancer        11954..12333
                     /label=CMV enhancer
                     /note="human cytomegalovirus immediate early enhancer"
     promoter        12335..12608
                     /label=CAG Promoter
     intron          12609..13625
                     /label=chimeric intron
                     /note="chimera between introns from chicken beta-actin and 
                     rabbit beta-globin"
     CDS             13773..13802
                     /codon_start=1
                     /product="Myc (human c-Myc proto-oncogene) epitope tag"
                     /label=Myc
                     /translation="EQKLISEEDL"
     CDS             13803..15452
                     /codon_start=1
                     /label=AkaLuc
                     /translation="MEDAKNIKKGPAPFYPLEDGTAGEQLHKAMKRYALVPGAIAFTDA
                     HIQVDVTYAEYFEMSVRLAEAMRRYGLNTNHRIVVCSENSSQFFMPVLGALFIGVAVAP
                     ANDIYNERELLNSMGISQPTVVFVSKKGLRKVLNVQKKLPIIRKIIIMDSKTDYQGFQS
                     MYTFVTSHLPPSFNEYDFVPESFDRDKTIALIMNSSGSTGLPKGVALPHRTACVRFSHA
                     RDPIFGYQNIPDTAILSVVPFHHGFGMFTTLGYLICGFRVVLMYRFEEELFLRSLQDYK
                     IQSALLVPTLFSCLAKSTLIDKYDLSSLREIASGGAPLSKEVGEAVAKRFRLPGIRQGY
                     GLTETTNAVMITPEGDRKPGSVGKVVPFFEAKVVDLVTGKTLGVNQRGELCVRGPMIMS
                     GYVNNPEATNALIDKDGWLHSGDIAYWDEDEHFFIVDRLKSLIKYKGYQVAPAELEGIL
                     LQHPYIFDAGVAGLPDDDAGELPAAVVVLEHGKTMTEKEIVDYVASQVTTAKKLRGGVV
                     FVDEVPRGSTGKLDARKIREILTKAKKDGKIAV"
     CDS             15462..15518
                     /codon_start=1
                     /product="2A peptide from porcine teschovirus-1 
                     polyprotein"
                     /label=P2A
                     /note="Eukaryotic ribosomes fail to insert a peptide bond 
                     between the Gly and Pro residues, yielding separate 
                     polypeptides."
                     /translation="ATNFSLLKQAGDVEENPGP"
     CDS             15519..16229
                     /codon_start=1
                     /product="enhanced monomeric blue fluorescent protein 
                     (Subach et al., 2011)"
                     /label=mTagBFP2
                     /note="mammalian codon-optimized"
                     /translation="MVSKGEELIKENMHMKLYMEGTVDNHHFKCTSEGEGKPYEGTQTM
                     RIKVVEGGPLPFAFDILATSFLYGSKTFINHTQGIPDFFKQSFPEGFTWERVTTYEDGG
                     VLTATQDTSLQDGCLIYNVKIRGVNFTSNGPVMQKKTLGWEAFTETLYPADGGLEGRND
                     MALKLVGGSHLIANAKTTYRSKKPAKNLKMPGVYYVDYRLERIKEANNETYVEQHEVAV
                     ARYCDLPSKLGHKLN"
     CDS             16257..16265
                     /codon_start=1
                     /label=GSG
                     /translation="GSG"
     CDS             16266..16322
                     /codon_start=1
                     /product="2A peptide from porcine teschovirus-1 
                     polyprotein"
                     /label=P2A
                     /note="Eukaryotic ribosomes fail to insert a peptide bond 
                     between the Gly and Pro residues, yielding separate 
                     polypeptides."
                     /translation="ATNFSLLKQAGDVEENPGP"
     CDS             16335..16733
                     /codon_start=1
                     /gene="Aspergillus terreus BSD"
                     /product="blasticidin S deaminase"
                     /label=Blast
                     /note="confers resistance to blasticidin"
                     /translation="MAKPLSQEESTLIERATATINSIPISEDYSVASAALSSDGRIFTG
                     VNVYHFTGGPCAELVVLGTAAAAAAGNLTCIVAIGNENRGILSPCGRCRQVLLDLHPGI
                     KAIVKDSDGQPTAVGIRELLPSGYVWEG"
     polyA_signal    16784..17008
                     /label=bGH poly(A) signal
                     /note="bovine growth hormone polyadenylation signal"
     misc_feature    17026..17050
                     /label=TUPV4 Barcode
     misc_feature    17074..17309
                     /label=cHS4
     misc_feature    17407..17648
                     /label=cHS4
     CDS             complement(17867..18676)
                     /codon_start=1
                     /gene="aph(3')-Ia"
                     /product="aminoglycoside phosphotransferase"
                     /label=KanR
                     /note="confers resistance to kanamycin in bacteria or G418 
                     (Geneticin(R)) in eukaryotes"
                     /translation="MSHIQRETSRPRLNSNMDADLYGYKWARDNVGQSGATIYRLYGKP
                     DAPELFLKHGKGSVANDVTDEMVRLNWLTEFMPLPTIKHFIRTPDDAWLLTTAIPGKTA
                     FQVLEEYPDSGENIVDALAVFLRRLHSIPVCNCPFNSDRVFRLAQAQSRMNNGLVDASD
                     FDDERNGWPVEQVWKEMHKLLPFSPDSVVTHGDFSLDNLIFDEGKLIGCIDVGRVGIAD
                     RYQDLAILWNCLGEFSPSLQKRLFQKYGIDNPDMNKLQFHLMLDEFF"
     rep_origin      complement(join(18835..19261,1..162))
                     /direction=LEFT
                     /label=ori
                     /note="high-copy-number ColE1/pMB1/pBR322/pUC origin of 
                     replication"
ORIGIN
        1 ggctacacta gaagaacagt atttggtatc tgcgctctgc tgaagccagt taccttcgga
       61 aaaagagttg gtagctcttg atccggcaaa caaaccaccg ctggtagcgg tggttttttt
      121 gtttgcaagc agcagattac gcgcagaaaa aaaggatctc aagaagatcc tttgatcttt
      181 tctacggggt ctgacgctca gtggaacgaa aactcacgtt aagggatttt ggtcatgaga
      241 ttatcaaaaa ggatcttcac ctagatcctt tctcgagctt tcggagtgag atggagtggc
      301 cactgtggaa ctgggcctag catcgcgata agctctagag ggacagcccc cccccaaagc
      361 ccccagggat gtaattacgt ccctcccccg ctagggggca gcagcgagcc gcccggggct
      421 ccgctccggt ccggcgctcc ccccgcatcc ccgagccggc agcgtgcggg gacagcccgg
      481 gcacggggaa ggtggcacgg gatcgctttc ctctgaacgc ttctcgctgc tctttgagcc
      541 tgcagacacc tggggggata cggggaaaaa gctttaggct gaaagagaga tttagaatga
      601 cagaatcata gaacggcctg cgtacggatg gggctctagc tctagagctt gatatcgaat
      661 tcctgcagcc ccgctagagg gacagccccc ccccaaagcc cccagggatg taattacgtc
      721 cctcccccgc tagggggcag cagcgagccg cccggggctc cgctccggtc cggcgctccc
      781 cccgcatccc cgagccggca gcgtgcgggg acagcccggg cacggggaag gtggcacggg
      841 atcgctttcc tctgaacgct tctcgctgct ctttgagcct gcagacacct ggggggatac
      901 ggggaaaaag ctttaggctg aaagagagat ttagaatgac agaatcatag aacggcctgg
      961 gcgcgcctgg tggcgaacga tcaacagacg ggagatctac tattgggaca gcagagatcc
     1021 agttggtaat ggcttgtcga cgacggcggt ctccgtcgtc aggatcatag gtgccaccat
     1081 gaccgagtac aagcccacgg tgcgcctcgc cacccgcgac gacgtccccc gggccgtacg
     1141 caccctcgcc gccgcgttcg ccgactaccc cgccacgcgc cacaccgtcg acccggaccg
     1201 ccacatcgag cgggtcaccg agctgcaaga actcttcctc acgcgcgtcg ggctcgacat
     1261 cggcaaggtg tgggtcgcgg acgacggcgc cgcggtggcg gtctggacca cgccggagag
     1321 cgtcgaagcg ggggcggtgt tcgccgagat cggcccgcgc atggccgagt tgagcggttc
     1381 ccggctggcc gcgcagcaac agatggaagg cctcctggcg ccgcaccggc ccaaggagcc
     1441 cgcgtggttc ctggccaccg tcggcgtctc gcccgaccac cagggcaagg gtctgggcag
     1501 cgccgtcgtg ctccccggag tggaggcggc cgagcgcgcc ggggtgcccg ccttcctgga
     1561 gacatccgcg ccccgcaacc tccccttcta cgagcggctc ggcttcaccg tcaccgccga
     1621 cgtcgaggtg cccgaaggac cgcgcacctg gtgcatgacc cgcaagcccg gagctgccac
     1681 gaacttcagc ctgctgaagc aggctggaga cgtggaggag aaccctggac ccatggccga
     1741 gggctctgtt gctagacaac ccgatctgct gacctgcgac gacgagccca ttcatatccc
     1801 tggcgctatc cagcctcacg gactgctgct tgctctggcc gccgatatga caatcgtggc
     1861 cggcagcgat aacctgcctg agctgacagg actggccatc ggagccctga ttggaagatc
     1921 agccgccgac gtgttcgaca gcgagacaca caacagactg acaatcgccc tggccgaacc
     1981 tggtgctgct gtgggagcac ctatcaccgt gggcttcacc atgagaaagg acgccggctt
     2041 tatcggcagc tggcacagac acgaccagct gatctttctg gaactggaac ctcctcagag
     2101 agatgtggcc gagccacagg ccttcttcag aaggaccaac agcgccatca gacggctcca
     2161 ggccgctgag acactggaat ctgcttgtgc cgccgctgct caagaagtgc ggaagatcac
     2221 cggcttcgac cgcgtgatga tctacagatt cgccagcgac ttcagcggcg aagtgatcgc
     2281 cgaggataga tgcgccgagg tggaatctaa gctgggcctg cattaccccg ccagcttcat
     2341 tcctgctcag gccagacggc tgtataccat caatcccgtg cggatcatcc ccgacatcaa
     2401 ctacagaccc gtgcctgtga ctcccgatct gaaccctgtt accggcagac ccatcgacct
     2461 gagcttcgcc atcctgagat ccgtgtctcc cgtgcatctt gagttcatgc ggaacatcgg
     2521 aatgcacggc accatgagca tctctatcct gcggggcgaa agactgtggg gcctgatcgt
     2581 gtgtcaccac agaacccctt actacgtgga cctggatggc agacaggcct gcaaaagagt
     2641 ggccgagaga ctggccacac agatcggcgt gatggaagaa tgagcttcca ctggattgta
     2701 caattaccaa ctgaattcac tcctcaggtg caggctgcct atcagaaggt ggtggctggt
     2761 gtggccaatg ccctggctca caaataccac tgagatcttt ttccctctgc caaaaattat
     2821 ggggacatca tgaagcccct tgagcatctg acttctggct aataaaggaa atttattttc
     2881 attgcaatag tgtgttggaa ttttttgtgt ctctcactcg gaaggacata tgggagggca
     2941 aatcatttaa aacatcagaa tgagtatttg gtttagagtt tggcaacata tgcccatatg
     3001 ctggctgcca tgaacaaagg ttggctataa agaggtcatc agtatatgaa acagccccct
     3061 gctgtccatt ccttattcca tagaaaagcc ttgacttgag gttagatttt ttttatattt
     3121 tgttttgtgt tatttttttc tttaacatcc ctaaaatttt ccttacatgt tttactagcc
     3181 agatttttcc tcctctcctg actactccca gtcatagctg tccctcttct cttatggaga
     3241 tccgggccta gcatcgcgat aagctctaga gggacagccc ccccccaaag cccccaggga
     3301 tgtaattacg tccctccccc gctagggggc agcagcgagc cgcccggggc tccgctccgg
     3361 tccggcgctc cccccgcatc cccgagccgg cagcgtgcgg ggacagcccg ggcacgggga
     3421 aggtggcacg ggatcgcttt cctctgaacg cttctcgctg ctctttgagc ctgcagacac
     3481 ctggggggat acggggaaaa agctttaggc tgaaagagag atttagaatg acagaatcat
     3541 agaacggcct gcgtacggat ggggctctag ctctagagct tgatatcgaa ttcctgcagc
     3601 cccgctagag ggacagcccc cccccaaagc ccccagggat gtaattacgt ccctcccccg
     3661 ctagggggca gcagcgagcc gcccggggct ccgctccggt ccggcgctcc ccccgcatcc
     3721 ccgagccggc agcgtgcggg gacagcccgg gcacggggaa ggtggcacgg gatcgctttc
     3781 ctctgaacgc ttctcgctgc tctttgagcc tgcagacacc tggggggata cggggaaaaa
     3841 gctttaggct gaaagagaga tttagaatga cagaatcata gaacggcctg ggcgcgcctg
     3901 gtggcgaacg atcaacagac gggagattgc caaggtcttg acaaacgagt gctagtacaa
     3961 gatctgaatt acgcgtctag ccgccctcgc tctagcaggg agctctgcac tccgcccgaa
     4021 aagtctagcg tcgtgcagga cgtgacatct agtgtcgtgc aggacgtgac atctagtgtc
     4081 gtgcaggacg tgacatctag gatccctcta gagggtatat aatgggggcc actagtctac
     4141 taccagagct ctctggctaa ctagagaacc cactgcttac tggcttatcg aaattaatac
     4201 gactcactat agggagtccc caagctggct agcgccacca tggactacaa agaccacgac
     4261 ggcgattaca aggatcatga catcgattac aaagacgatg acgataaggg cagcggcatg
     4321 gtgagcaagg gcgaggcagt gatcaaggag ttcatgcggt tcaaggtgca catggagggc
     4381 tccatgaacg gccacgagtt cgagatcgag ggcgagggcg agggccgccc ctacgagggc
     4441 acccagaccg ccaagctgaa ggtgaccaag ggtggccccc tgcccttctc ctgggacatc
     4501 ctgtcccctc agttcatgta cggctccagg gccttcatca agcaccccgc cgacatcccc
     4561 gactactata agcagtcctt ccccgagggc ttcaagtggg agcgcgtgat gaacttcgag
     4621 gacggcggcg ccgtgaccgt gacccaggac acctccctgg aggacggcac cctgatctac
     4681 aaggtgaagc tccgcggcac caacttccct cctgacggcc ccgtaatgca gaaaaagaca
     4741 atgggctggg aagcgtccac cgagcggttg taccccgagg acggcgtgct gaagggcgac
     4801 attaagatgg ccctgcgcct gaaggacggc ggacgctacc tggcggactt caagaccacc
     4861 tacaaggcca agaagcccgt gcagatgccc ggcgcctaca acgtcgaccg caagttggac
     4921 atcacctccc acaacgagga ctacaccgtg gtggaacagt acgaacgctc cgagggccgc
     4981 cactccaccg gaaagactct cggggatttt gttggggact ggcgacagac agccggctac
     5041 aaccaggctc aagtccttga acagggaggt ttgaccagtt tgtttcagaa cctcggggtg
     5101 tccgtaactc caatccaaag gattgtcctg agcggtgaaa atgggctgaa gatcgatatc
     5161 catgtcatca tcccgtatga aggtctgagc tgcgaccaaa tggcccagat cgaaaaaatt
     5221 tttaaggtgg tataccctgt ggatgatcat cactttaagg cgatcctgca ctatggcaca
     5281 ctggtaatcg acggggttac gccgaacatg atcgactatt tcggacagcc gtatgaaggc
     5341 atcgccaagt tcgacggcaa aaagatcaca gtaacaggga ccctgtggaa cggcaacaca
     5401 attatcgacg agcgcctgat caaccccgac ggctccctgc tgttccgagt aaccattaac
     5461 ggagtgaccg gctggcgtct gcatgaacgc attctggcgt aagcggccgc tagtatcctg
     5521 caggtataga gggcccgttt aaacccgctg atcagcctcg actgtgcctt ctagttgcca
     5581 gccatctgtt gtttgcccct cccccgtgcc ttccttgacc ctggaaggtg ccactcccac
     5641 tgtcctttcc taataaaatg aggaaattgc atcgcattgt ctgagtaggt gtcattctat
     5701 tctggggggt ggggtggggc aggacagcaa gggggaggat tgggaagtca atagcaggca
     5761 tgctggggat gcggtgggct ctatggcttc tgaggcaggt cgagggtaca tgcgccttac
     5821 tccttgtgag cgcatcgcga taagctctag agggacagcc cccccccaaa gcccccaggg
     5881 atgtaattac gtccctcccc cgctaggggg cagcagcgag ccgcccgggg ctccgctccg
     5941 gtccggcgct ccccccgcat ccccgagccg gcagcgtgcg gggacagccc gggcacgggg
     6001 aaggtggcac gggatcgctt tcctctgaac gcttctcgct gctctttgag cctgcagaca
     6061 cctgggggga tacggggaaa aagctttagg ctgaaagaga gatttagaat gacagaatca
     6121 tagaacggcc tgcgtacgga tggggctcta gctctagagc ttgatatcga attcctgcag
     6181 ccccgctaga gggacagccc ccccccaaag cccccaggga tgtaattacg tccctccccc
     6241 gctagggggc agcagcgagc cgcccggggc tccgctccgg tccggcgctc cccccgcatc
     6301 cccgagccgg cagcgtgcgg ggacagcccg ggcacgggga aggtggcacg ggatcgcttt
     6361 cctctgaacg cttctcgctg ctctttgagc ctgcagacac ctggggggat acggggaaaa
     6421 agctttaggc tgaaagagag atttagaatg acagaatcat agaacggcct gggcgcgcct
     6481 ggtggcgaac gatcaacaga cgggagaggg caaaaccgat gttgacggac taatcctgac
     6541 aagatctgaa ttacgcgtct agccgccctc gctctagcag ggagctctgc actccgcccg
     6601 aaaagtctag cgtcgtgcag gacgtgacat ctagtgtcgt gcaggacgtg acatctagtg
     6661 tcgtgcagga cgtgacatct aggatccctc tagagggtat ataatggggg ccactagtct
     6721 actaccagag ctctctggct aactagagaa cccactgctt actggcttat cgaaattaat
     6781 acgactcact atagggagtc cccaagctgg ctagcgccac catggactac aaagaccacg
     6841 acggcgatta caaggatcat gacatcgatt acaaagacga tgacgataag ggcagcggca
     6901 tggtgagcaa gggcgaggca gtgatcaagg agttcatgcg gttcaaggtg cacatggagg
     6961 gctccatgaa cggccacgag ttcgagatcg agggcgaggg cgagggccgc ccctacgagg
     7021 gcacccagac cgccaagctg aaggtgacca agggtggccc cctgcccttc tcctgggaca
     7081 tcctgtcccc tcagttcatg tacggctcca gggccttcat caagcacccc gccgacatcc
     7141 ccgactacta taagcagtcc ttccccgagg gcttcaagtg ggagcgcgtg atgaacttcg
     7201 aggacggcgg cgccgtgacc gtgacccagg acacctccct ggaggacggc accctgatct
     7261 acaaggtgaa gctccgcggc accaacttcc ctcctgacgg ccccgtaatg cagaaaaaga
     7321 caatgggctg ggaagcgtcc accgagcggt tgtaccccga ggacggcgtg ctgaagggcg
     7381 acattaagat ggccctgcgc ctgaaggacg gcggacgcta cctggcggac ttcaagacca
     7441 cctacaaggc caagaagccc gtgcagatgc ccggcgccta caacgtcgac cgcaagttgg
     7501 acatcacctc ccacaacgag gactacaccg tggtggaaca gtacgaacgc tccgagggcc
     7561 gccactccac cggaaagact ctcggggatt ttgttgggga ctggcgacag acagccggct
     7621 acaaccaggc tcaagtcctt gaacagggag gtttgaccag tttgtttcag aacctcgggg
     7681 tgtccgtaac tccaatccaa aggattgtcc tgagcggtga aaatgggctg aagatcgata
     7741 tccatgtcat catcccgtat gaaggtctga gctgcgacca aatggcccag atcgaaaaaa
     7801 tttttaaggt ggtataccct gtggatgatc atcactttaa ggcgatcctg cactatggca
     7861 cactggtaat cgacggggtt acgccgaaca tgatcgacta tttcggacag ccgtatgaag
     7921 gcatcgccaa gttcgacggc aaaaagatca cagtaacagg gaccctgtgg aacggcaaca
     7981 caattatcga cgagcgcctg atcaaccccg acggctccct gctgttccga gtaaccatta
     8041 acggagtgac cggctggcgt ctgcatgaac gcattctggc gtaagcggcc gctcgagtct
     8101 agagggcccg tttaaacccg ctgatcagcc tcgactgtgc cttctagttg ccagccatct
     8161 gttgtttgcc cctcccccgt gccttccttg accctggaag gtgccactcc cactgtcctt
     8221 tcctaataaa atgaggaaat tgcatcgcat tgtctgagta ggtgtcattc tattctgggg
     8281 ggtggggtgg ggcaggacag caagggggag gattgggaag tcaatagcag gcatgctggg
     8341 gatgcggtgg gctctatggc ttctgaggca ggtcgaagaa ctatttcctg gctgttacgc
     8401 gagcgcatcg cgataagctc tagagggaca gccccccccc aaagccccca gggatgtaat
     8461 tacgtccctc ccccgctagg gggcagcagc gagccgcccg gggctccgct ccggtccggc
     8521 gctccccccg catccccgag ccggcagcgt gcggggacag cccgggcacg gggaaggtgg
     8581 cacgggatcg ctttcctctg aacgcttctc gctgctcttt gagcctgcag acacctgggg
     8641 ggatacgggg aaaaagcttt aggctgaaag agagatttag aatgacagaa tcatagaacg
     8701 gcctgcgtac ggatggggct ctagctctag agcttgatat cgaattcctg cagccccgct
     8761 agagggacag ccccccccca aagcccccag ggatgtaatt acgtccctcc cccgctaggg
     8821 ggcagcagcg agccgcccgg ggctccgctc cggtccggcg ctccccccgc atccccgagc
     8881 cggcagcgtg cggggacagc ccgggcacgg ggaaggtggc acgggatcgc tttcctctga
     8941 acgcttctcg ctgctctttg agcctgcaga cacctggggg gatacgggga aaaagcttta
     9001 ggctgaaaga gagatttaga atgacagaat catagaacgg cctgggcgcg cctggtggcg
     9061 aacgatcaac agacgggaga ggactaaata gtagttcaga cgccgttaag cgcaagatct
     9121 ggggaggtcg ctgagtagtg cgcgagcaaa atttaagcta caacaaggca aggcttgacc
     9181 gacaattgca tgaagaatct gcttagggtt aggcgttttg cgctgcttcg cgatgtacgg
     9241 gccagatata cgcgtctagc cgccctcgct ctagcaggga gctctgcact ccgcccgaaa
     9301 agtctagcgt cgtgcaggac gtgacatcta gtgtcgtgca ggacgtgaca tctagtgtcg
     9361 tgcaggacgt gacatctagg atccctctag agggtatata atgggggcca ctagtctact
     9421 accagagctc tctggctaac tagagaaccc actgcttact ggcttatcga aattaatacg
     9481 actcactata gggagtcccc aagctggcta gcgccaccat ggactacaaa gaccacgacg
     9541 gcgattacaa ggatcatgac atcgattaca aagacgatga cgataagggc agcggcatgg
     9601 tgagcaaggg cgaggcagtg atcaaggagt tcatgcggtt caaggtgcac atggagggct
     9661 ccatgaacgg ccacgagttc gagatcgagg gcgagggcga gggccgcccc tacgagggca
     9721 cccagaccgc caagctgaag gtgaccaagg gtggccccct gcccttctcc tgggacatcc
     9781 tgtcccctca gttcatgtac ggctccaggg ccttcatcaa gcaccccgcc gacatccccg
     9841 actactataa gcagtccttc cccgagggct tcaagtggga gcgcgtgatg aacttcgagg
     9901 acggcggcgc cgtgaccgtg acccaggaca cctccctgga ggacggcacc ctgatctaca
     9961 aggtgaagct ccgcggcacc aacttccctc ctgacggccc cgtaatgcag aaaaagacaa
    10021 tgggctggga agcgtccacc gagcggttgt accccgagga cggcgtgctg aagggcgaca
    10081 ttaagatggc cctgcgcctg aaggacggcg gacgctacct ggcggacttc aagaccacct
    10141 acaaggccaa gaagcccgtg cagatgcccg gcgcctacaa cgtcgaccgc aagttggaca
    10201 tcacctccca caacgaggac tacaccgtgg tggaacagta cgaacgctcc gagggccgcc
    10261 actccaccgg aaagactctc ggggattttg ttggggactg gcgacagaca gccggctaca
    10321 accaggctca agtccttgaa cagggaggtt tgaccagttt gtttcagaac ctcggggtgt
    10381 ccgtaactcc aatccaaagg attgtcctga gcggtgaaaa tgggctgaag atcgatatcc
    10441 atgtcatcat cccgtatgaa ggtctgagct gcgaccaaat ggcccagatc gaaaaaattt
    10501 ttaaggtggt ataccctgtg gatgatcatc actttaaggc gatcctgcac tatggcacac
    10561 tggtaatcga cggggttacg ccgaacatga tcgactattt cggacagccg tatgaaggca
    10621 tcgccaagtt cgacggcaaa aagatcacag taacagggac cctgtggaac ggcaacacaa
    10681 ttatcgacga gcgcctgatc aaccccgacg gctccctgct gttccgagta accattaacg
    10741 gagtgaccgg ctggcgtctg catgaacgca ttctggcgta agcggccgct cgagtctaga
    10801 gggcccgttt aaacccgctg atcagcctcg actgtgcctt ctagttgcca gccatctgtt
    10861 gtttgcccct cccccgtgcc ttccttgacc ctggaaggtg ccactcccac tgtcctttcc
    10921 taataaaatg aggaaattgc atcgcattgt ctgagtaggt gtcattctat tctggggggt
    10981 ggggtggggc aggacagcaa gggggaggat tgggaagtca atagcaggca tgctggggat
    11041 gcggtgggct ctatggcttc tgaggcaggt cgaagagact gcccgacaca tcttagtgag
    11101 cgcatcgcga taagctctag agggacagcc cccccccaaa gcccccaggg atgtaattac
    11161 gtccctcccc cgctaggggg cagcagcgag ccgcccgggg ctccgctccg gtccggcgct
    11221 ccccccgcat ccccgagccg gcagcgtgcg gggacagccc gggcacgggg aaggtggcac
    11281 gggatcgctt tcctctgaac gcttctcgct gctctttgag cctgcagaca cctgggggga
    11341 tacggggaaa aagctttagg ctgaaagaga gatttagaat gacagaatca tagaacggcc
    11401 tgcgtacgga tggggctcta gctctagagc ttgatatcga attcctgcag ccccgctaga
    11461 gggacagccc ccccccaaag cccccaggga tgtaattacg tccctccccc gctagggggc
    11521 agcagcgagc cgcccggggc tccgctccgg tccggcgctc cccccgcatc cccgagccgg
    11581 cagcgtgcgg ggacagcccg ggcacgggga aggtggcacg ggatcgcttt cctctgaacg
    11641 cttctcgctg ctctttgagc ctgcagacac ctggggggat acggggaaaa agctttaggc
    11701 tgaaagagag atttagaatg acagaatcat agaacggcct gggcgcgcct ggtggcgaac
    11761 gatcaacaga cgggagaggt tacaatatcc cgtgaagctt gagtggaatc aagatctggg
    11821 gaggtcgctg agtagtgcgc gagcaaaatt taagctacaa caaggcaagg cttgaccgac
    11881 aattgcatga agaatctgct tagggttagg cgttttgcgc tgcttcgcga tgtacgggcc
    11941 agatatacgc gttgacattg attattgact agttattaat agtaatcaat tacggggtca
    12001 ttagttcata gcccatatat ggagttccgc gttacataac ttacggtaaa tggcccgcct
    12061 ggctgaccgc ccaacgaccc ccgcccattg acgtcaataa tgacgtatgt tcccatagta
    12121 acgccaatag ggactttcca ttgacgtcaa tgggtggagt atttacggta aactgcccac
    12181 ttggcagtac atcaagtgta tcatatgcca agtacgcccc ctattgacgt caatgacggt
    12241 aaatggcccg cctggcatta tgcccagtac atgaccttat gggactttcc tacttggcag
    12301 tacatctacg tattagtcat cgctattacc atggtcgagg tgagccccac gttctgcttc
    12361 actctcccca tctccccccc ctccccaccc ccaattttgt atttatttat tttttaatta
    12421 ttttgtgcag cgatgggggc gggggggggg ggcgcgcgcc aggcggggcg gggcggggcg
    12481 aggggcgggg cggggcgagg cggagaggtg cggcggcagc caatcagagc ggcgcgctcc
    12541 gaaagtttcc ttttatggcg aggcggcggc ggcggcggcc ctataaaaag cgaagcgcgc
    12601 ggcgggcggg agtcgctgcg cgctgccttc gccccgtgcc ccgctccgcc gccgcctcgc
    12661 gccgcccgcc ccggctctga ctgaccgcgt tactcccaca ggtgagcggg cgggacggcc
    12721 cttctcctcc gggctgtaat tagcgcttgg tttaatgacg gcttgtttct tttctgtggc
    12781 tgcgtgaaag ccttgagggg ctccgggagg gccctttgtg cggggggagc ggctcggggg
    12841 gtgcgtgcgt gtgtgtgtgc gtggggagcg ccgcgtgcgg ctccgcgctg cccggcggct
    12901 gtgagcgctg cgggcgcggc gcggggcttt gtgcgctccg cagtgtgcgc gaggggagcg
    12961 cggccggggg cggtgccccg cggtgcgggg ggggctgcga ggggaacaaa ggctgcgtgc
    13021 ggggtgtgtg cgtggggggg tgagcagggg gtgtgggcgc gtcggtcggg ctgcaacccc
    13081 ccctgcaccc ccctccccga gttgctgagc acggcccggc ttcgggtgcg gggctccgta
    13141 cggggcgtgg cgcggggctc gccgtgccgg gcggggggtg gcggcaggtg ggggtgccgg
    13201 gcggggcggg gccgcctcgg gccggggagg gctcggggga ggggcgcggc ggcccccgga
    13261 gcgccggcgg ctgtcgaggc gcggcgagcc gcagccattg ccttttatgg taatcgtgcg
    13321 agagggcgca gggacttcct ttgtcccaaa tctgtgcgga gccgaaatct gggaggcgcc
    13381 gccgcacccc ctctagcggg cgcggggcga agcggtgcgg cgccggcagg aaggaaatgg
    13441 gcggggaggg ccttcgtgcg tcgccgcgcc gccgtcccct tctccctctc cagcctcggg
    13501 gctgtccgcg gggggacggc tgccttcggg ggggacgggg cagggcgggg ttcggcttct
    13561 ggcgtgtgac cggcggctct agagcctctg ctaaccatgt tcatgccttc ttctttttcc
    13621 tacagctcct gggcaacgtg ctggttattg tgctgtctca tcattttggc aaagaattct
    13681 tatctggcta actagagaac ccactgctta ctggcttatc gaaattaata cgactcacta
    13741 tagggagtcc caagctggct agcgccacca tggagcagaa actgatctct gaagaggatc
    13801 tgatggaaga tgccaagaac atcaagaagg gacccgctcc attctaccct ctggaagatg
    13861 gaacagccgg cgagcagctg cacaaggcca tgaagagata tgccctggtg cctggcgcta
    13921 tcgccttcac agatgcccac attcaggtgg acgtgaccta cgccgagtat ttcgagatgt
    13981 ctgtgcggct ggccgaggcc atgagaagat acggcctgaa caccaaccac cggatcgtcg
    14041 tgtgcagcga gaacagcagc cagttcttca tgcctgtgct gggagccctg ttcatcggag
    14101 tggctgtggc ccctgccaac gacatctaca acgagcgcga gctgctgaac agcatgggca
    14161 tctctcagcc caccgtggtg ttcgtgtcca agaaaggcct gcggaaggtg ctgaacgtgc
    14221 agaagaagct gcccatcatc cgcaagatca tcatcatgga cagcaagacc gactaccagg
    14281 gcttccagag catgtatacc ttcgtgacca gccatctgcc acctagcttc aacgagtacg
    14341 acttcgtgcc cgagagcttc gaccgggaca agacaatcgc cctgatcatg aacagctccg
    14401 gctctaccgg actgcccaaa ggtgttgccc tgcctcacag aacagcctgc gtgcggttta
    14461 gccacgccag agatcccatc tttggctacc agaacatccc cgacaccgcc atcctgagcg
    14521 tggtgccttt tcaccacggc ttcggcatgt tcaccacact gggctacctg atctgcggct
    14581 tcagagtggt gctgatgtat cgcttcgagg aagaactgtt cctgcggagc ctccaggact
    14641 acaagatcca gtctgctctg ctggtgccca cactgttcag ctgtctggcc aagagcaccc
    14701 tgatcgacaa atacgacctg agcagcctga gagagatcgc ctctggcgga gcccctctgt
    14761 ctaaagaagt gggagaagcc gtcgccaagc ggttcagact gcctggcatc agacaaggct
    14821 atggcctgac cgaaaccacc aacgccgtga tgatcacccc agagggcgat agaaagcctg
    14881 gcagcgtggg aaaagtggtg ccattcttcg aggccaaggt ggtggatctg gtcaccggca
    14941 aaacactggg cgttaaccag aggggcgagc tgtgtgttag aggccctatg atcatgagcg
    15001 gctacgtgaa caaccccgag gccacaaacg ccctcatcga caaggatggc tggctgcact
    15061 ctggcgacat tgcctactgg gacgaagatg agcacttctt catcgtggac cggctgaagt
    15121 ccctgatcaa gtacaagggc taccaggtgg ccccagccga gctggaaggc attctgctgc
    15181 aacaccccta catcttcgat gccggcgttg caggactgcc cgatgatgat gctggcgaac
    15241 tgcctgctgc tgtggtggtg ctggaacacg gcaagaccat gaccgagaaa gaaatcgtgg
    15301 actacgtggc cagccaagtg accaccgcca agaaactgag aggcggcgtg gtgtttgtgg
    15361 acgaggtgcc aagaggcagc accggaaaac tggacgcccg gaagatcaga gagatcctga
    15421 ccaaggccaa gaaggacggc aagatcgccg tcggatccgg agcaactaac ttttccctgc
    15481 tcaaacaagc cggggatgta gaggagaacc ccggccccat ggtttccaag ggcgaagaac
    15541 tgatcaaaga aaacatgcac atgaagctct acatggaagg caccgtggac aaccaccact
    15601 tcaagtgtac cagcgaaggc gagggcaagc cttacgaggg cacccagacc atgagaatca
    15661 aggtggtgga aggcggccct ctgcctttcg cctttgatat cctggccacc agctttctgt
    15721 acggcagcaa gaccttcatc aatcacaccc agggcatccc cgatttcttc aagcagagct
    15781 tccccgaggg cttcacctgg gagagagtga ccacatacga ggatggcggc gtgctgacag
    15841 ccacacagga tacaagcctc caggacggct gcctgatcta caacgtgaag atccggggcg
    15901 tgaacttcac cagcaacggc cccgtgatgc agaagaaaac ccttggctgg gaagccttca
    15961 ccgagacact gtatcctgcc gatggcggcc tggaaggcag aaacgatatg gccctgaagc
    16021 tcgtcggcgg ctctcacctg attgccaatg ccaagaccac ctacagaagc aagaagcccg
    16081 ccaagaacct gaagatgccc ggcgtgtact acgtggacta ccggctggaa agaatcaaag
    16141 aggccaacaa cgagacatac gtggaacagc acgaggtggc cgtggccaga tactgtgatc
    16201 tgccttctaa gctgggccac aagctgaacc tgtacaagga attcggtagc aagcttggta
    16261 gtggagcaac taacttttcc ctgctcaaac aagccgggga tgtagaggag aaccccggcc
    16321 ccgcccccct taagatggcc aagcctttgt ctcaagaaga atccaccctc attgaaagag
    16381 caacggctac aatcaacagc atccccatct ctgaggacta cagcgtcgcc agcgcagctc
    16441 tctctagcga cggccgcatc ttcactggtg tcaatgtata tcattttact gggggacctt
    16501 gtgcagaact cgtggtgctg ggcactgctg ctgctgcggc agctggcaac ctgacttgta
    16561 tcgtcgcgat cggaaatgag aacaggggca tcttgagccc ctgcggacgg tgccgacagg
    16621 tgcttctcga tctgcatcct gggatcaaag ccatagtgaa ggacagtgat ggacagccga
    16681 cggcagttgg gattcgtgaa ttgctgccct ctggttatgt gtgggagggc taagcggccg
    16741 ctcgagtcta gagggcccgt ttaaacccgc tgatcagcct cgactgtgcc ttctagttgc
    16801 cagccatctg ttgtttgccc ctcccccgtg ccttccttga ccctggaagg tgccactccc
    16861 actgtccttt cctaataaaa tgaggaaatt gcatcgcatt gtctgagtag gtgtcattct
    16921 attctggggg gtggggtggg gcaggacagc aagggggagg attgggaagt caatagcagg
    16981 catgctgggg atgcggtggg ctctatggct tctgaggcag gtcgacactg tttaacaagc
    17041 ccgtcagtag agcgcatcgc gataagctct agagggacag ccccccccca aagcccccag
    17101 ggatgtaatt acgtccctcc cccgctaggg ggcagcagcg agccgcccgg ggctccgctc
    17161 cggtccggcg ctccccccgc atccccgagc cggcagcgtg cggggacagc ccgggcacgg
    17221 ggaaggtggc acgggatcgc tttcctctga acgcttctcg ctgctctttg agcctgcaga
    17281 cacctggggg gatacgggga aaaagcttta ggctgaaaga gagatttaga atgacagaat
    17341 catagaacgg cctgcgtacg gatggggctc tagctctaga gcttgatatc gaattcctgc
    17401 agccccgcta gagggacagc ccccccccaa agcccccagg gatgtaatta cgtccctccc
    17461 ccgctagggg gcagcagcga gccgcccggg gctccgctcc ggtccggcgc tccccccgca
    17521 tccccgagcc ggcagcgtgc ggggacagcc cgggcacggg gaaggtggca cgggatcgct
    17581 ttcctctgaa cgcttctcgc tgctctttga gcctgcagac acctgggggg atacggggaa
    17641 aaagctttag gctgaaagag agatttagaa tgacagaatc atagaacggc ctgggcgcgc
    17701 ctggtggcga acgatcaaca gacgggagag gcagagagga tgcacatgtg accgagggat
    17761 ggaacgacgc gtaactcacg ttaagggatt ttggtcatga gcttgcgccg tcccgtcaag
    17821 tcagcgtaat gctctgccag tgttacaacc aattaaccaa ttctgattag aaaaactcat
    17881 cgagcatcaa atgaaactgc aatttattca tatcaggatt atcaatacca tatttttgaa
    17941 aaagccgttt ctgtaatgaa ggagaaaact caccgaggca gttccatagg atggcaagat
    18001 cctggtatcg gtctgcgatt ccgactcgtc caacatcaat acaacctatt aatttcccct
    18061 cgtcaaaaat aaggttatca agtgagaaat caccatgagt gacgactgaa tccggtgaga
    18121 atggcaaaag tttatgcatt tctttccaga cttgttcaac aggccagcca ttacgctcgt
    18181 catcaaaatc actcgcatca accaaaccgt tattcattcg tgattgcgcc tgagcgagac
    18241 gaaatacgcg atcgctgtta aaaggacaat tacaaacagg aatcgaatgc aaccggcgca
    18301 ggaacactgc cagcgcatca acaatatttt cacctgaatc aggatattct tctaatacct
    18361 ggaatgctgt ttttccgggg atcgcagtgg tgagtaacca tgcatcatca ggagtacgga
    18421 taaaatgctt gatggtcgga agaggcataa attccgtcag ccagtttagt ctgaccatct
    18481 catctgtaac atcattggca acgctacctt tgccatgttt cagaaacaac tctggcgcat
    18541 cgggcttccc atacaagcga tagattgtcg cacctgattg cccgacatta tcgcgagccc
    18601 atttataccc atataaatca gcatccatgt tggaatttaa tcgcggcctc gacgtttccc
    18661 gttgaatatg gctcataaca ccccttgtat tactgtttat gtaagcagac agttttattg
    18721 ttcatgatga tattatttta tcttgtgcaa tgtaacatca gagattttga gacacgggcc
    18781 atgctagctc cagcaaaagg ccaggaaccg taaaaaggcc gcgttgctgg cgtttttcca
    18841 taggctccgc ccccctgacg agcatcacaa aaatcgacgc tcaagtcaga ggtggcgaaa
    18901 cccgacagga ctataaagat accaggcgtt tccccctgga agctccctcg tgcgctctcc
    18961 tgttccgacc ctgccgctta ccggatacct gtccgccttt ctcccttcgg gaagcgtggc
    19021 gctttctcat agctcacgct gtaggtatct cagttcggtg taggtcgttc gctccaagct
    19081 gggctgtgtg cacgaacccc ccgttcagcc cgaccgctgc gccttatccg gtaactatcg
    19141 tcttgagtcc aacccggtaa gacacgactt atcgccactg gcagcagcca ctggtaacag
    19201 gattagcaga gcgaggtatg taggcggtgc tacagagttc ttgaagtggt ggcctaacta
    19261 c
//
