# Supplementary material for: Engineered Feedback Employing Natural Hypoxia-Responsive Factors Enhances Synthetic Hypoxia Biosensors
Source: bioRxiv preprint, doi:10.1101/2024.09.28.615614, version 1 (2024-09-30)
Supplement: Supplementary Data [file 615614_file03.zip › Supplementary Data/SupplementaryData1_PlasmidMaps/pPD1431 HBS HIF1a feedback.gb]

LOCUS       Exported               17812 bp ds-DNA     circular SYN 26-SEP-2024
DEFINITION  synthetic circular DNA
ACCESSION   .
VERSION     .
KEYWORDS    .
SOURCE      synthetic DNA construct
  ORGANISM  synthetic DNA construct
REFERENCE   1  (bases 1 to 17812)
  AUTHORS   Leonard Lab
  TITLE     Direct Submission
  JOURNAL   Exported Thursday, Sep 26, 2024 from SnapGene 5.1.7
            https://www.snapgene.com
FEATURES             Location/Qualifiers
     source          1..17812
                     /organism="synthetic DNA construct"
                     /mol_type="other DNA"
     misc_feature    340..575
                     /label=cHS4
     misc_feature    673..914
                     /label=cHS4
     misc_feature    1031..1068
                     /label=attB BxB1
                     /note="/ApEinfo_fwdcolor=#00ffff
                     /ApEinfo_graphicformat=arrow_data {{0 1 2 0 0 -1} {} 0}
                     width 5 offset 0
                     /ApEinfo_revcolor=green"
     CDS             1079..1672
                     /codon_start=1
                     /label=puro R
                     /note="/ApEinfo_fwdcolor=#408080
                     /ApEinfo_graphicformat=arrow_data {{0 1 2 0 0 -1} {} 0}
                     width 5 offset 0
                     /ApEinfo_revcolor=green"
                     /translation="MTEYKPTVRLATRDDVPRAVRTLAAAFADYPATRHTVDPDRHIER
                     VTELQELFLTRVGLDIGKVWVADDGAAVAVWTTPESVEAGAVFAEIGPRMAELSGSRLA
                     AQQQMEGLLAPHRPKEPAWFLATVGVSPDHQGKGLGSAVVLPGVEAAERAGVPAFLETS
                     APRNLPFYERLGFTVTADVEVPEGPRTWCMTRKPG"
     CDS             1676..1704
                     /codon_start=1
                     /product="2A peptide from porcine teschovirus-1 
                     polyprotein"
                     /label=P2A
                     /note="Eukaryotic ribosomes fail to insert a peptide bond 
                     between the Gly and Pro residues, yielding separate 
                     polypeptides."
                     /translation="ATNFSLLKQ"
     CDS             1733..2683
                     /codon_start=2
                     /label=miRFP720
                     /translation="PEP?GGGGPPGP?P?RGGPGGPGGGEGPGPPRP?PGGPGGPGGGR
                     PPGPPP??GGGPGG?GGGGPPPP?P?RGGPGR?GGGEGPGGGGP?GGGPGGPGGGRPPG
                     ?PP??GGGGEGGGGGGGGGGGGGGGGGGGGGGGGGGGGGGGGGGGP??PP?GGGGG?GG
                     GGGGGGGGGGGGGGGGGGGGGGGGGGGGGGGGGGGGGGGGGGGGGGGGGGGGGGGGGGG
                     GGGGGGGGGGGGGGGGGGGGGGGGGGGGGGGGGVPPPPC?PP?GP?P?P??PPEPG?AP
                     ?PVPPP?PV??P??P?EPP?PPPP?PPPPPPPPPGG"
     misc_feature    2724..3239
                     /label=rb glob PA terminator
                     /note="/ApEinfo_fwdcolor=#ff80c0
                     /ApEinfo_graphicformat=arrow_data {{0 1 2 0 0 -1} {} 0}
                     width 5 offset 0
                     /ApEinfo_revcolor=green"
     misc_feature    3271..3506
                     /label=cHS4
     misc_feature    3604..3845
                     /label=cHS4
     misc_feature    3934..3958
                     /label=TUPV1 Barcode
     misc_feature    3982..3990
                     /label=EBS
                     /note="Egr-1 binding site; early growth response factor; 
                     from positions -603 to -595 of the murine Egr-1 promoter"
     misc_feature    3997..4023
                     /label=MRE
                     /note="MRE from the murine MT-I proximal promoter; metal 
                     transcirption factor-1; MTF-1 is a ZF that binds the metal 
                     response element (MRE) in response to heavy metals"
     misc_feature    4030..4047
                     /label=HRE
                     /note="HRE (hypoxia response element) derived from the 5' 
                     flanking region of murine PGK-1 (phosphoglycerate kinase 1)
                     gene"
     misc_feature    4054..4071
                     /label=HRE
                     /note="HRE (hypoxia response element) derived from the 5' 
                     flanking region of murine PGK-1 (phosphoglycerate kinase 1)
                     gene"
     misc_feature    4076..4095
                     /label=HRE
                     /note="HRE (hypoxia response element) derived from the 5' 
                     flanking region of murine PGK-1 (phosphoglycerate kinase 1)
                     gene"
     promoter        4107..4145
                     /label=YB_TATA
     CDS             4240..4308
                     /codon_start=1
                     /product="three tandem FLAG(R) epitope tags, followed by an
                     enterokinase cleavage site"
                     /label=3xFLAG
                     /translation="MDYKDHDGDYKDHDIDYKDDDDK"
     CDS             4318..4992
                     /codon_start=1
                     /product="Missing C-term GMDELYK"
                     /label=mScarlet-I*
                     /note="missing C-term GMDELYK"
                     /translation="MVSKGEAVIKEFMRFKVHMEGSMNGHEFEIEGEGEGRPYEGTQTA
                     KLKVTKGGPLPFSWDILSPQFMYGSRAFIKHPADIPDYYKQSFPEGFKWERVMNFEDGG
                     AVTVTQDTSLEDGTLIYKVKLRGTNFPPDGPVMQKKTMGWEASTERLYPEDGVLKGDIK
                     MALRLKDGGRYLADFKTTYKAKKPVQMPGAYNVDRKLDITSHNEDYTVVEQYERSEGRH
                     STG"
     CDS             4996..5502
                     /codon_start=1
                     /product="Missing N-term MVF"
                     /label=LumiLuc*
                     /note="missing N-term NVF"
                     /translation="TLGDFVGDWRQTAGYNQAQVLEQGGLTSLFQNLGVSVTPIQRIVL
                     SGENGLKIDIHVIIPYEGLSCDQMAQIEKIFKVVYPVDDHHFKAILHYGTLVIDGVTPN
                     MIDYFGQPYEGIAKFDGKKITVTGTLWNGNTIIDERLINPDGSLLFRVTINGVTGWRLH
                     ERILA"
     polyA_signal    5562..5786
                     /label=bGH poly(A) signal
                     /note="bovine growth hormone polyadenylation signal"
     misc_feature    5804..5828
                     /label=TUPV1 Barcode
     misc_feature    5852..6087
                     /label=cHS4
     misc_feature    6185..6426
                     /label=cHS4
     misc_feature    6516..6540
                     /label=TUPV2 Barcode
     misc_feature    6564..6572
                     /label=EBS
                     /note="Egr-1 binding site; early growth response factor; 
                     from positions -603 to -595 of the murine Egr-1 promoter"
     misc_feature    6579..6605
                     /label=MRE
                     /note="MRE from the murine MT-I proximal promoter; metal 
                     transcirption factor-1; MTF-1 is a ZF that binds the metal 
                     response element (MRE) in response to heavy metals"
     misc_feature    6612..6629
                     /label=HRE
                     /note="HRE (hypoxia response element) derived from the 5' 
                     flanking region of murine PGK-1 (phosphoglycerate kinase 1)
                     gene"
     misc_feature    6636..6653
                     /label=HRE
                     /note="HRE (hypoxia response element) derived from the 5' 
                     flanking region of murine PGK-1 (phosphoglycerate kinase 1)
                     gene"
     misc_feature    6658..6677
                     /label=HRE
                     /note="HRE (hypoxia response element) derived from the 5' 
                     flanking region of murine PGK-1 (phosphoglycerate kinase 1)
                     gene"
     promoter        6689..6727
                     /label=YB_TATA
     CDS             6822..9332
                     /codon_start=1
                     /label=mHIF1a-WT Codon Opt
                     /translation="MEGAGGENEKKKMSSERRKEKSRDAARSRRSKESEVFYELAHQLP
                     LPHNVSSHLDKASVMRLTISYLRVRKLLDAGGLDSEDEMKAQMDCFYLKALDGFVMVLT
                     DDGDMVYISDNVNKYMGLTQFELTGHSVFDFTHPCDHEEMREMLTHRNGPVRKGKELNT
                     QRSFFLRMKCTLTSRGRTMNIKSATWKVLHCTGHIHVYDTNSNQPQCGYKKPPMTCLVL
                     ICEPIPHPSNIEIPLDSKTFLSRHSLDMKFSYCDERITELMGYEPEELLGRSIYEYYHA
                     LDSDHLTKTHHDMFTKGQVTTGQYRMLAKRGGYVWVETQATVIYNTKNSQPQCIVCVNY
                     VVSGIIQHDLIFSLQQTESVLKPVESSDMKMTQLFTKVESEDTSCLFDKLKKEPDALTL
                     LAPAAGDTIISLDFGSDDTETEDQQLEDVPLYNDVMFPSSNEKLNINLAMSPLPSSETP
                     KPLRSSADPALNQEVALKLESSPESLGLSFTMPQIQDQPASPSDGSTRQSSPERLLQEN
                     VNTPNFSQPNSPSEYCFDVDSDMVNVFKLELVEKLFAEDTEAKNPFSTQDTDLDLEMLA
                     PYIPMDDDFQLRSFDQLSPLESNSPSPPSMSTVTGFQQTQLQKPTITATATTTATTDES
                     KTETKDNKEDIKILIASPSSTQVPQETTTAKASAYSGTHSRTASPDRAGKRVIEQTDKA
                     HPRSLNLSATLNQRNTVPEEELNPKTIASQNAQRKRKMEHDGSLFQAAGIGTLLQQPGD
                     CAPTMSLSWKRVKGFISSEQNGTEQKTIILIPSDLACRLLGQSMDESGLPQLTSYDCEV
                     NAPIQGSRNLLQGEELLRALDQVN"
     polyA_signal    9383..9607
                     /label=bGH poly(A) signal
                     /note="bovine growth hormone polyadenylation signal"
     misc_feature    9625..9649
                     /label=TUPV2 Barcode
     misc_feature    9673..9908
                     /label=cHS4
     misc_feature    10006..10247
                     /label=cHS4
     misc_feature    10337..10361
                     /label=TUPV3 Barcode
     enhancer        10505..10884
                     /label=CMV enhancer
                     /note="human cytomegalovirus immediate early enhancer"
     promoter        10886..11159
                     /label=CAG Promoter
     intron          11160..12176
                     /label=chimeric intron
                     /note="chimera between introns from chicken beta-actin and 
                     rabbit beta-globin"
     CDS             12324..12353
                     /codon_start=1
                     /product="Myc (human c-Myc proto-oncogene) epitope tag"
                     /label=Myc
                     /translation="EQKLISEEDL"
     CDS             12354..14003
                     /codon_start=1
                     /label=AkaLuc
                     /translation="MEDAKNIKKGPAPFYPLEDGTAGEQLHKAMKRYALVPGAIAFTDA
                     HIQVDVTYAEYFEMSVRLAEAMRRYGLNTNHRIVVCSENSSQFFMPVLGALFIGVAVAP
                     ANDIYNERELLNSMGISQPTVVFVSKKGLRKVLNVQKKLPIIRKIIIMDSKTDYQGFQS
                     MYTFVTSHLPPSFNEYDFVPESFDRDKTIALIMNSSGSTGLPKGVALPHRTACVRFSHA
                     RDPIFGYQNIPDTAILSVVPFHHGFGMFTTLGYLICGFRVVLMYRFEEELFLRSLQDYK
                     IQSALLVPTLFSCLAKSTLIDKYDLSSLREIASGGAPLSKEVGEAVAKRFRLPGIRQGY
                     GLTETTNAVMITPEGDRKPGSVGKVVPFFEAKVVDLVTGKTLGVNQRGELCVRGPMIMS
                     GYVNNPEATNALIDKDGWLHSGDIAYWDEDEHFFIVDRLKSLIKYKGYQVAPAELEGIL
                     LQHPYIFDAGVAGLPDDDAGELPAAVVVLEHGKTMTEKEIVDYVASQVTTAKKLRGGVV
                     FVDEVPRGSTGKLDARKIREILTKAKKDGKIAV"
     CDS             14013..14069
                     /codon_start=1
                     /product="2A peptide from porcine teschovirus-1 
                     polyprotein"
                     /label=P2A
                     /note="Eukaryotic ribosomes fail to insert a peptide bond 
                     between the Gly and Pro residues, yielding separate 
                     polypeptides."
                     /translation="ATNFSLLKQAGDVEENPGP"
     CDS             14070..14780
                     /codon_start=1
                     /product="enhanced monomeric blue fluorescent protein 
                     (Subach et al., 2011)"
                     /label=mTagBFP2
                     /note="mammalian codon-optimized"
                     /translation="G?GGPPGGP?PP?PPRP?PP?PPRP?PP?PPRP?PP?PPRP?PP?
                     PPRP?PP?PPRP?PP?PPRP?GP?PPRP?PP?GPRP?PP?PPRP?PP?PPRP?PP?PPR
                     P?PP?PPRP?PP?PPRP?PP?PPRP?GP?PPRP?PP?PPRP?PP?GPRP?PP?PPRP?P
                     P?PPRP?PP?PPRP?PP?GPRP?PP?PPRP?GP?PPRP?GP?PPRP?PP?PPRP?PP?P
                     PRP?PP?PPRP?PP?"
     CDS             14808..14816
                     /codon_start=1
                     /label=GSG
                     /translation="GSG"
     CDS             14817..14873
                     /codon_start=1
                     /product="2A peptide from porcine teschovirus-1 
                     polyprotein"
                     /label=P2A
                     /note="Eukaryotic ribosomes fail to insert a peptide bond 
                     between the Gly and Pro residues, yielding separate 
                     polypeptides."
                     /translation="ATNFSLLKQAGDVEENPGP"
     CDS             14886..15284
                     /codon_start=1
                     /gene="Aspergillus terreus BSD"
                     /product="blasticidin S deaminase"
                     /label=Blast
                     /note="confers resistance to blasticidin"
                     /translation="MAKPLSQEESTLIERATATINSIPISEDYSVASAALSSDGRIFTG
                     VNVYHFTGGPCAELVVLGTAAAAAAGNLTCIVAIGNENRGILSPCGRCRQVLLDLHPGI
                     KAIVKDSDGQPTAVGIRELLPSGYVWEG"
     polyA_signal    15335..15559
                     /label=bGH poly(A) signal
                     /note="bovine growth hormone polyadenylation signal"
     misc_feature    15577..15601
                     /label=TUPV3 Barcode
     misc_feature    15625..15860
                     /label=cHS4
     misc_feature    15958..16199
                     /label=cHS4
     CDS             complement(16418..17227)
                     /codon_start=1
                     /gene="aph(3')-Ia"
                     /product="aminoglycoside phosphotransferase"
                     /label=KanR
                     /note="confers resistance to kanamycin in bacteria or G418 
                     (Geneticin(R)) in eukaryotes"
                     /translation="MSHIQRETSRPRLNSNMDADLYGYKWARDNVGQSGATIYRLYGKP
                     DAPELFLKHGKGSVANDVTDEMVRLNWLTEFMPLPTIKHFIRTPDDAWLLTTAIPGKTA
                     FQVLEEYPDSGENIVDALAVFLRRLHSIPVCNCPFNSDRVFRLAQAQSRMNNGLVDASD
                     FDDERNGWPVEQVWKEMHKLLPFSPDSVVTHGDFSLDNLIFDEGKLIGCIDVGRVGIAD
                     RYQDLAILWNCLGEFSPSLQKRLFQKYGIDNPDMNKLQFHLMLDEFF"
     rep_origin      complement(join(17386..17812,1..162))
                     /direction=LEFT
                     /label=ori
                     /note="high-copy-number ColE1/pMB1/pBR322/pUC origin of 
                     replication"
ORIGIN
        1 ggctacacta gaagaacagt atttggtatc tgcgctctgc tgaagccagt taccttcgga
       61 aaaagagttg gtagctcttg atccggcaaa caaaccaccg ctggtagcgg tggttttttt
      121 gtttgcaagc agcagattac gcgcagaaaa aaaggatctc aagaagatcc tttgatcttt
      181 tctacggggt ctgacgctca gtggaacgaa aactcacgtt aagggatttt ggtcatgaga
      241 ttatcaaaaa ggatcttcac ctagatcctt tctcgagctt tcggagtgag atggagtggc
      301 cactgtggaa ctgggcctag catcgcgata agctctagag ggacagcccc cccccaaagc
      361 ccccagggat gtaattacgt ccctcccccg ctagggggca gcagcgagcc gcccggggct
      421 ccgctccggt ccggcgctcc ccccgcatcc ccgagccggc agcgtgcggg gacagcccgg
      481 gcacggggaa ggtggcacgg gatcgctttc ctctgaacgc ttctcgctgc tctttgagcc
      541 tgcagacacc tggggggata cggggaaaaa gctttaggct gaaagagaga tttagaatga
      601 cagaatcata gaacggcctg cgtacggatg gggctctagc tctagagctt gatatcgaat
      661 tcctgcagcc ccgctagagg gacagccccc ccccaaagcc cccagggatg taattacgtc
      721 cctcccccgc tagggggcag cagcgagccg cccggggctc cgctccggtc cggcgctccc
      781 cccgcatccc cgagccggca gcgtgcgggg acagcccggg cacggggaag gtggcacggg
      841 atcgctttcc tctgaacgct tctcgctgct ctttgagcct gcagacacct ggggggatac
      901 ggggaaaaag ctttaggctg aaagagagat ttagaatgac agaatcatag aacggcctgg
      961 gcgcgcctgg tggcgaacga tcaacagacg ggagatctac tattgggaca gcagagatcc
     1021 agttggtaat ggcttgtcga cgacggcggt ctccgtcgtc aggatcatag gtgccaccat
     1081 gaccgagtac aagcccacgg tgcgcctcgc cacccgcgac gacgtccccc gggccgtacg
     1141 caccctcgcc gccgcgttcg ccgactaccc cgccacgcgc cacaccgtcg acccggaccg
     1201 ccacatcgag cgggtcaccg agctgcaaga actcttcctc acgcgcgtcg ggctcgacat
     1261 cggcaaggtg tgggtcgcgg acgacggcgc cgcggtggcg gtctggacca cgccggagag
     1321 cgtcgaagcg ggggcggtgt tcgccgagat cggcccgcgc atggccgagt tgagcggttc
     1381 ccggctggcc gcgcagcaac agatggaagg cctcctggcg ccgcaccggc ccaaggagcc
     1441 cgcgtggttc ctggccaccg tcggcgtctc gcccgaccac cagggcaagg gtctgggcag
     1501 cgccgtcgtg ctccccggag tggaggcggc cgagcgcgcc ggggtgcccg ccttcctgga
     1561 gacatccgcg ccccgcaacc tccccttcta cgagcggctc ggcttcaccg tcaccgccga
     1621 cgtcgaggtg cccgaaggac cgcgcacctg gtgcatgacc cgcaagcccg gagctgccac
     1681 gaacttcagc ctgctgaagc aggctggaga cgtggaggag aaccctggac ccatggccga
     1741 gggctctgtt gctagacaac ccgatctgct gacctgcgac gacgagccca ttcatatccc
     1801 tggcgctatc cagcctcacg gactgctgct tgctctggcc gccgatatga caatcgtggc
     1861 cggcagcgat aacctgcctg agctgacagg actggccatc ggagccctga ttggaagatc
     1921 agccgccgac gtgttcgaca gcgagacaca caacagactg acaatcgccc tggccgaacc
     1981 tggtgctgct gtgggagcac ctatcaccgt gggcttcacc atgagaaagg acgccggctt
     2041 tatcggcagc tggcacagac acgaccagct gatctttctg gaactggaac ctcctcagag
     2101 agatgtggcc gagccacagg ccttcttcag aaggaccaac agcgccatca gacggctcca
     2161 ggccgctgag acactggaat ctgcttgtgc cgccgctgct caagaagtgc ggaagatcac
     2221 cggcttcgac cgcgtgatga tctacagatt cgccagcgac ttcagcggcg aagtgatcgc
     2281 cgaggataga tgcgccgagg tggaatctaa gctgggcctg cattaccccg ccagcttcat
     2341 tcctgctcag gccagacggc tgtataccat caatcccgtg cggatcatcc ccgacatcaa
     2401 ctacagaccc gtgcctgtga ctcccgatct gaaccctgtt accggcagac ccatcgacct
     2461 gagcttcgcc atcctgagat ccgtgtctcc cgtgcatctt gagttcatgc ggaacatcgg
     2521 aatgcacggc accatgagca tctctatcct gcggggcgaa agactgtggg gcctgatcgt
     2581 gtgtcaccac agaacccctt actacgtgga cctggatggc agacaggcct gcaaaagagt
     2641 ggccgagaga ctggccacac agatcggcgt gatggaagaa tgagcttcca ctggattgta
     2701 caattaccaa ctgaattcac tcctcaggtg caggctgcct atcagaaggt ggtggctggt
     2761 gtggccaatg ccctggctca caaataccac tgagatcttt ttccctctgc caaaaattat
     2821 ggggacatca tgaagcccct tgagcatctg acttctggct aataaaggaa atttattttc
     2881 attgcaatag tgtgttggaa ttttttgtgt ctctcactcg gaaggacata tgggagggca
     2941 aatcatttaa aacatcagaa tgagtatttg gtttagagtt tggcaacata tgcccatatg
     3001 ctggctgcca tgaacaaagg ttggctataa agaggtcatc agtatatgaa acagccccct
     3061 gctgtccatt ccttattcca tagaaaagcc ttgacttgag gttagatttt ttttatattt
     3121 tgttttgtgt tatttttttc tttaacatcc ctaaaatttt ccttacatgt tttactagcc
     3181 agatttttcc tcctctcctg actactccca gtcatagctg tccctcttct cttatggaga
     3241 tccgggccta gcatcgcgat aagctctaga gggacagccc ccccccaaag cccccaggga
     3301 tgtaattacg tccctccccc gctagggggc agcagcgagc cgcccggggc tccgctccgg
     3361 tccggcgctc cccccgcatc cccgagccgg cagcgtgcgg ggacagcccg ggcacgggga
     3421 aggtggcacg ggatcgcttt cctctgaacg cttctcgctg ctctttgagc ctgcagacac
     3481 ctggggggat acggggaaaa agctttaggc tgaaagagag atttagaatg acagaatcat
     3541 agaacggcct gcgtacggat ggggctctag ctctagagct tgatatcgaa ttcctgcagc
     3601 cccgctagag ggacagcccc cccccaaagc ccccagggat gtaattacgt ccctcccccg
     3661 ctagggggca gcagcgagcc gcccggggct ccgctccggt ccggcgctcc ccccgcatcc
     3721 ccgagccggc agcgtgcggg gacagcccgg gcacggggaa ggtggcacgg gatcgctttc
     3781 ctctgaacgc ttctcgctgc tctttgagcc tgcagacacc tggggggata cggggaaaaa
     3841 gctttaggct gaaagagaga tttagaatga cagaatcata gaacggcctg ggcgcgcctg
     3901 gtggcgaacg atcaacagac gggagattgc caaggtcttg acaaacgagt gctagtacaa
     3961 gatctgaatt acgcgtctag ccgccctcgc tctagcaggg agctctgcac tccgcccgaa
     4021 aagtctagcg tcgtgcagga cgtgacatct agtgtcgtgc aggacgtgac atctagtgtc
     4081 gtgcaggacg tgacatctag gatccctcta gagggtatat aatgggggcc actagtctac
     4141 taccagagct ctctggctaa ctagagaacc cactgcttac tggcttatcg aaattaatac
     4201 gactcactat agggagtccc caagctggct agcgccacca tggactacaa agaccacgac
     4261 ggcgattaca aggatcatga catcgattac aaagacgatg acgataaggg cagcggcatg
     4321 gtgagcaagg gcgaggcagt gatcaaggag ttcatgcggt tcaaggtgca catggagggc
     4381 tccatgaacg gccacgagtt cgagatcgag ggcgagggcg agggccgccc ctacgagggc
     4441 acccagaccg ccaagctgaa ggtgaccaag ggtggccccc tgcccttctc ctgggacatc
     4501 ctgtcccctc agttcatgta cggctccagg gccttcatca agcaccccgc cgacatcccc
     4561 gactactata agcagtcctt ccccgagggc ttcaagtggg agcgcgtgat gaacttcgag
     4621 gacggcggcg ccgtgaccgt gacccaggac acctccctgg aggacggcac cctgatctac
     4681 aaggtgaagc tccgcggcac caacttccct cctgacggcc ccgtaatgca gaaaaagaca
     4741 atgggctggg aagcgtccac cgagcggttg taccccgagg acggcgtgct gaagggcgac
     4801 attaagatgg ccctgcgcct gaaggacggc ggacgctacc tggcggactt caagaccacc
     4861 tacaaggcca agaagcccgt gcagatgccc ggcgcctaca acgtcgaccg caagttggac
     4921 atcacctccc acaacgagga ctacaccgtg gtggaacagt acgaacgctc cgagggccgc
     4981 cactccaccg gaaagactct cggggatttt gttggggact ggcgacagac agccggctac
     5041 aaccaggctc aagtccttga acagggaggt ttgaccagtt tgtttcagaa cctcggggtg
     5101 tccgtaactc caatccaaag gattgtcctg agcggtgaaa atgggctgaa gatcgatatc
     5161 catgtcatca tcccgtatga aggtctgagc tgcgaccaaa tggcccagat cgaaaaaatt
     5221 tttaaggtgg tataccctgt ggatgatcat cactttaagg cgatcctgca ctatggcaca
     5281 ctggtaatcg acggggttac gccgaacatg atcgactatt tcggacagcc gtatgaaggc
     5341 atcgccaagt tcgacggcaa aaagatcaca gtaacaggga ccctgtggaa cggcaacaca
     5401 attatcgacg agcgcctgat caaccccgac ggctccctgc tgttccgagt aaccattaac
     5461 ggagtgaccg gctggcgtct gcatgaacgc attctggcgt aagcggccgc tagtatcctg
     5521 caggtataga gggcccgttt aaacccgctg atcagcctcg actgtgcctt ctagttgcca
     5581 gccatctgtt gtttgcccct cccccgtgcc ttccttgacc ctggaaggtg ccactcccac
     5641 tgtcctttcc taataaaatg aggaaattgc atcgcattgt ctgagtaggt gtcattctat
     5701 tctggggggt ggggtggggc aggacagcaa gggggaggat tgggaagtca atagcaggca
     5761 tgctggggat gcggtgggct ctatggcttc tgaggcaggt cgagggtaca tgcgccttac
     5821 tccttgtgag cgcatcgcga taagctctag agggacagcc cccccccaaa gcccccaggg
     5881 atgtaattac gtccctcccc cgctaggggg cagcagcgag ccgcccgggg ctccgctccg
     5941 gtccggcgct ccccccgcat ccccgagccg gcagcgtgcg gggacagccc gggcacgggg
     6001 aaggtggcac gggatcgctt tcctctgaac gcttctcgct gctctttgag cctgcagaca
     6061 cctgggggga tacggggaaa aagctttagg ctgaaagaga gatttagaat gacagaatca
     6121 tagaacggcc tgcgtacgga tggggctcta gctctagagc ttgatatcga attcctgcag
     6181 ccccgctaga gggacagccc ccccccaaag cccccaggga tgtaattacg tccctccccc
     6241 gctagggggc agcagcgagc cgcccggggc tccgctccgg tccggcgctc cccccgcatc
     6301 cccgagccgg cagcgtgcgg ggacagcccg ggcacgggga aggtggcacg ggatcgcttt
     6361 cctctgaacg cttctcgctg ctctttgagc ctgcagacac ctggggggat acggggaaaa
     6421 agctttaggc tgaaagagag atttagaatg acagaatcat agaacggcct gggcgcgcct
     6481 ggtggcgaac gatcaacaga cgggagaggg caaaaccgat gttgacggac taatcctgac
     6541 aagatctgaa ttacgcgtct agccgccctc gctctagcag ggagctctgc actccgcccg
     6601 aaaagtctag cgtcgtgcag gacgtgacat ctagtgtcgt gcaggacgtg acatctagtg
     6661 tcgtgcagga cgtgacatct aggatccctc tagagggtat ataatggggg ccactagtct
     6721 actaccagag ctctctggct aactagagaa cccactgctt actggcttat cgaaattaat
     6781 acgactcact atagggagtc cccaagctgg ctagcgccac catggaaggt gctggcggcg
     6841 agaacgagaa gaaaaagatg tccagcgagc gccggaaaga gaagtctagg gacgccgcca
     6901 gaagcagaag atccaaagaa agcgaggtgt tctacgagct ggcccaccaa ctgcctctgc
     6961 ctcacaatgt gtctagccac ctggacaagg ccagcgtgat gagactgacc atcagctacc
     7021 tgagagtgcg gaagctgctg gatgctggcg gactggatag cgaggatgag atgaaggccc
     7081 agatggactg cttctacctg aaggccctgg acggcttcgt gatggtgctg acagacgatg
     7141 gcgacatggt gtatatcagc gacaacgtga acaagtacat ggggctgacc cagttcgagc
     7201 tgacaggcca cagcgtgttc gacttcacac acccctgtga ccacgaagag atgagagaga
     7261 tgctgaccca cagaaacggc cccgtgcgga agggaaaaga gctgaatacc cagcggtcat
     7321 tcttcctgag gatgaagtgt accctgacca gcaggggcag aaccatgaac atcaagagcg
     7381 ctacctggaa agtgctgcac tgcaccggac acatccacgt gtacgacacc aacagcaacc
     7441 agcctcagtg cggctacaag aaacctccta tgacctgcct ggtgctgatc tgcgagccca
     7501 ttcctcatcc tagcaacatc gagatccctc tggacagcaa gaccttcctg agcagacaca
     7561 gcctggacat gaagttcagc tactgcgacg agagaatcac cgagctgatg ggctacgagc
     7621 ccgaggaact tctcggcaga tccatctatg agtattacca cgctctggac tccgaccacc
     7681 tgaccaagac acaccacgat atgttcacca agggccaagt gaccaccggc cagtacagaa
     7741 tgctggctaa gagaggcggc tacgtctggg tcgagacaca ggctaccgtg atctacaaca
     7801 ccaagaactc ccagccacag tgcatcgtgt gcgtgaacta cgtcgtgtcc gggatcatcc
     7861 agcacgacct gatctttagc ctgcaacaga ccgagagcgt gctgaagcct gtggaaagca
     7921 gcgacatgaa gatgacccag ctgttcacaa aggtggaatc cgaggacacc agctgcctgt
     7981 tcgacaagct gaagaaagag cccgacgctc tgacactgct ggctccagct gctggcgaca
     8041 caatcatcag cctggatttc ggcagcgacg acaccgagac agaggatcag cagctcgaag
     8101 atgtgcccct gtataacgac gtgatgttcc ccagcagcaa cgagaagctg aatatcaacc
     8161 tggccatgtc tcctctgcct agctccgaga cacccaagcc tctgagaagc tctgccgatc
     8221 ctgctctgaa tcaagaggtg gccctgaagc tggaaagctc ccctgaatct ctgggcctga
     8281 gcttcaccat gcctcagatc caggaccagc ctgcctctcc ttctgacggc tctacaagac
     8341 agagcagccc cgagagactg ctgcaagaga atgtgaacac cccaaacttc tcccagccta
     8401 acagccccag cgagtattgc ttcgacgtgg acagcgatat ggtcaacgtg ttcaagctgg
     8461 aactggtgga aaagctgttc gccgaggata ccgaggctaa gaaccccttc agcacccaag
     8521 acaccgacct ggaccttgag atgctggccc cttacatccc tatggacgac gacttccagc
     8581 tgagatcctt cgaccagctg agcccactgg aaagcaacag cccatctcca cctagcatga
     8641 gcaccgtgac cggctttcag cagactcagc tccagaagcc taccatcacc gccaccgcca
     8701 caacaacagc caccacagac gagagcaaga ccgagactaa ggacaacaaa gaggacatca
     8761 agatcctgat cgcctctcca agcagcaccc aggtgccaca agagacaacc acagccaagg
     8821 cctctgctta cagcggcacc cacagcagaa ccgcttctcc agatagagcc ggcaagagag
     8881 tgatcgagca gaccgacaag gctcacccta gaagcctgaa cctgagcgcc acactgaacc
     8941 agagaaacac cgtgcctgag gaagaactga accccaagac aatcgccagc cagaacgccc
     9001 agagaaagcg gaagatggaa cacgacggca gcctgttcca ggctgctgga atcggaacac
     9061 tgcttcagca gccaggcgac tgtgccccta caatgagcct gagctggaag cgcgtgaagg
     9121 gcttcatcag ctctgagcag aacggcaccg agcagaaaac catcattctg atccccagcg
     9181 acctggcctg tagactgctg ggccaatcta tggatgagag cggcctgcct cagctgacca
     9241 gctacgactg tgaagtgaac gcccctatcc agggcagcag aaacctgctc cagggcgaag
     9301 aactgctgag agccctggac caagtgaact gagcggccgc tcgagtctag agggcccgtt
     9361 taaacccgct gatcagcctc gactgtgcct tctagttgcc agccatctgt tgtttgcccc
     9421 tcccccgtgc cttccttgac cctggaaggt gccactccca ctgtcctttc ctaataaaat
     9481 gaggaaattg catcgcattg tctgagtagg tgtcattcta ttctgggggg tggggtgggg
     9541 caggacagca agggggagga ttgggaagtc aatagcaggc atgctgggga tgcggtgggc
     9601 tctatggctt ctgaggcagg tcgaagaact atttcctggc tgttacgcga gcgcatcgcg
     9661 ataagctcta gagggacagc ccccccccaa agcccccagg gatgtaatta cgtccctccc
     9721 ccgctagggg gcagcagcga gccgcccggg gctccgctcc ggtccggcgc tccccccgca
     9781 tccccgagcc ggcagcgtgc ggggacagcc cgggcacggg gaaggtggca cgggatcgct
     9841 ttcctctgaa cgcttctcgc tgctctttga gcctgcagac acctgggggg atacggggaa
     9901 aaagctttag gctgaaagag agatttagaa tgacagaatc atagaacggc ctgcgtacgg
     9961 atggggctct agctctagag cttgatatcg aattcctgca gccccgctag agggacagcc
    10021 cccccccaaa gcccccaggg atgtaattac gtccctcccc cgctaggggg cagcagcgag
    10081 ccgcccgggg ctccgctccg gtccggcgct ccccccgcat ccccgagccg gcagcgtgcg
    10141 gggacagccc gggcacgggg aaggtggcac gggatcgctt tcctctgaac gcttctcgct
    10201 gctctttgag cctgcagaca cctgggggga tacggggaaa aagctttagg ctgaaagaga
    10261 gatttagaat gacagaatca tagaacggcc tgggcgcgcc tggtggcgaa cgatcaacag
    10321 acgggagagg actaaatagt agttcagacg ccgttaagcg caagatctgg ggaggtcgct
    10381 gagtagtgcg cgagcaaaat ttaagctaca acaaggcaag gcttgaccga caattgcatg
    10441 aagaatctgc ttagggttag gcgttttgcg ctgcttcgcg atgtacgggc cagatatacg
    10501 cgttgacatt gattattgac tagttattaa tagtaatcaa ttacggggtc attagttcat
    10561 agcccatata tggagttccg cgttacataa cttacggtaa atggcccgcc tggctgaccg
    10621 cccaacgacc cccgcccatt gacgtcaata atgacgtatg ttcccatagt aacgccaata
    10681 gggactttcc attgacgtca atgggtggag tatttacggt aaactgccca cttggcagta
    10741 catcaagtgt atcatatgcc aagtacgccc cctattgacg tcaatgacgg taaatggccc
    10801 gcctggcatt atgcccagta catgacctta tgggactttc ctacttggca gtacatctac
    10861 gtattagtca tcgctattac catggtcgag gtgagcccca cgttctgctt cactctcccc
    10921 atctcccccc cctccccacc cccaattttg tatttattta ttttttaatt attttgtgca
    10981 gcgatggggg cggggggggg gggcgcgcgc caggcggggc ggggcggggc gaggggcggg
    11041 gcggggcgag gcggagaggt gcggcggcag ccaatcagag cggcgcgctc cgaaagtttc
    11101 cttttatggc gaggcggcgg cggcggcggc cctataaaaa gcgaagcgcg cggcgggcgg
    11161 gagtcgctgc gcgctgcctt cgccccgtgc cccgctccgc cgccgcctcg cgccgcccgc
    11221 cccggctctg actgaccgcg ttactcccac aggtgagcgg gcgggacggc ccttctcctc
    11281 cgggctgtaa ttagcgcttg gtttaatgac ggcttgtttc ttttctgtgg ctgcgtgaaa
    11341 gccttgaggg gctccgggag ggccctttgt gcggggggag cggctcgggg ggtgcgtgcg
    11401 tgtgtgtgtg cgtggggagc gccgcgtgcg gctccgcgct gcccggcggc tgtgagcgct
    11461 gcgggcgcgg cgcggggctt tgtgcgctcc gcagtgtgcg cgaggggagc gcggccgggg
    11521 gcggtgcccc gcggtgcggg gggggctgcg aggggaacaa aggctgcgtg cggggtgtgt
    11581 gcgtgggggg gtgagcaggg ggtgtgggcg cgtcggtcgg gctgcaaccc cccctgcacc
    11641 cccctccccg agttgctgag cacggcccgg cttcgggtgc ggggctccgt acggggcgtg
    11701 gcgcggggct cgccgtgccg ggcggggggt ggcggcaggt gggggtgccg ggcggggcgg
    11761 ggccgcctcg ggccggggag ggctcggggg aggggcgcgg cggcccccgg agcgccggcg
    11821 gctgtcgagg cgcggcgagc cgcagccatt gccttttatg gtaatcgtgc gagagggcgc
    11881 agggacttcc tttgtcccaa atctgtgcgg agccgaaatc tgggaggcgc cgccgcaccc
    11941 cctctagcgg gcgcggggcg aagcggtgcg gcgccggcag gaaggaaatg ggcggggagg
    12001 gccttcgtgc gtcgccgcgc cgccgtcccc ttctccctct ccagcctcgg ggctgtccgc
    12061 ggggggacgg ctgccttcgg gggggacggg gcagggcggg gttcggcttc tggcgtgtga
    12121 ccggcggctc tagagcctct gctaaccatg ttcatgcctt cttctttttc ctacagctcc
    12181 tgggcaacgt gctggttatt gtgctgtctc atcattttgg caaagaattc ttatctggct
    12241 aactagagaa cccactgctt actggcttat cgaaattaat acgactcact atagggagtc
    12301 ccaagctggc tagcgccacc atggagcaga aactgatctc tgaagaggat ctgatggaag
    12361 atgccaagaa catcaagaag ggacccgctc cattctaccc tctggaagat ggaacagccg
    12421 gcgagcagct gcacaaggcc atgaagagat atgccctggt gcctggcgct atcgccttca
    12481 cagatgccca cattcaggtg gacgtgacct acgccgagta tttcgagatg tctgtgcggc
    12541 tggccgaggc catgagaaga tacggcctga acaccaacca ccggatcgtc gtgtgcagcg
    12601 agaacagcag ccagttcttc atgcctgtgc tgggagccct gttcatcgga gtggctgtgg
    12661 cccctgccaa cgacatctac aacgagcgcg agctgctgaa cagcatgggc atctctcagc
    12721 ccaccgtggt gttcgtgtcc aagaaaggcc tgcggaaggt gctgaacgtg cagaagaagc
    12781 tgcccatcat ccgcaagatc atcatcatgg acagcaagac cgactaccag ggcttccaga
    12841 gcatgtatac cttcgtgacc agccatctgc cacctagctt caacgagtac gacttcgtgc
    12901 ccgagagctt cgaccgggac aagacaatcg ccctgatcat gaacagctcc ggctctaccg
    12961 gactgcccaa aggtgttgcc ctgcctcaca gaacagcctg cgtgcggttt agccacgcca
    13021 gagatcccat ctttggctac cagaacatcc ccgacaccgc catcctgagc gtggtgcctt
    13081 ttcaccacgg cttcggcatg ttcaccacac tgggctacct gatctgcggc ttcagagtgg
    13141 tgctgatgta tcgcttcgag gaagaactgt tcctgcggag cctccaggac tacaagatcc
    13201 agtctgctct gctggtgccc acactgttca gctgtctggc caagagcacc ctgatcgaca
    13261 aatacgacct gagcagcctg agagagatcg cctctggcgg agcccctctg tctaaagaag
    13321 tgggagaagc cgtcgccaag cggttcagac tgcctggcat cagacaaggc tatggcctga
    13381 ccgaaaccac caacgccgtg atgatcaccc cagagggcga tagaaagcct ggcagcgtgg
    13441 gaaaagtggt gccattcttc gaggccaagg tggtggatct ggtcaccggc aaaacactgg
    13501 gcgttaacca gaggggcgag ctgtgtgtta gaggccctat gatcatgagc ggctacgtga
    13561 acaaccccga ggccacaaac gccctcatcg acaaggatgg ctggctgcac tctggcgaca
    13621 ttgcctactg ggacgaagat gagcacttct tcatcgtgga ccggctgaag tccctgatca
    13681 agtacaaggg ctaccaggtg gccccagccg agctggaagg cattctgctg caacacccct
    13741 acatcttcga tgccggcgtt gcaggactgc ccgatgatga tgctggcgaa ctgcctgctg
    13801 ctgtggtggt gctggaacac ggcaagacca tgaccgagaa agaaatcgtg gactacgtgg
    13861 ccagccaagt gaccaccgcc aagaaactga gaggcggcgt ggtgtttgtg gacgaggtgc
    13921 caagaggcag caccggaaaa ctggacgccc ggaagatcag agagatcctg accaaggcca
    13981 agaaggacgg caagatcgcc gtcggatccg gagcaactaa cttttccctg ctcaaacaag
    14041 ccggggatgt agaggagaac cccggcccca tggtttccaa gggcgaagaa ctgatcaaag
    14101 aaaacatgca catgaagctc tacatggaag gcaccgtgga caaccaccac ttcaagtgta
    14161 ccagcgaagg cgagggcaag ccttacgagg gcacccagac catgagaatc aaggtggtgg
    14221 aaggcggccc tctgcctttc gcctttgata tcctggccac cagctttctg tacggcagca
    14281 agaccttcat caatcacacc cagggcatcc ccgatttctt caagcagagc ttccccgagg
    14341 gcttcacctg ggagagagtg accacatacg aggatggcgg cgtgctgaca gccacacagg
    14401 atacaagcct ccaggacggc tgcctgatct acaacgtgaa gatccggggc gtgaacttca
    14461 ccagcaacgg ccccgtgatg cagaagaaaa cccttggctg ggaagccttc accgagacac
    14521 tgtatcctgc cgatggcggc ctggaaggca gaaacgatat ggccctgaag ctcgtcggcg
    14581 gctctcacct gattgccaat gccaagacca cctacagaag caagaagccc gccaagaacc
    14641 tgaagatgcc cggcgtgtac tacgtggact accggctgga aagaatcaaa gaggccaaca
    14701 acgagacata cgtggaacag cacgaggtgg ccgtggccag atactgtgat ctgccttcta
    14761 agctgggcca caagctgaac ctgtacaagg aattcggtag caagcttggt agtggagcaa
    14821 ctaacttttc cctgctcaaa caagccgggg atgtagagga gaaccccggc cccgcccccc
    14881 ttaagatggc caagcctttg tctcaagaag aatccaccct cattgaaaga gcaacggcta
    14941 caatcaacag catccccatc tctgaggact acagcgtcgc cagcgcagct ctctctagcg
    15001 acggccgcat cttcactggt gtcaatgtat atcattttac tgggggacct tgtgcagaac
    15061 tcgtggtgct gggcactgct gctgctgcgg cagctggcaa cctgacttgt atcgtcgcga
    15121 tcggaaatga gaacaggggc atcttgagcc cctgcggacg gtgccgacag gtgcttctcg
    15181 atctgcatcc tgggatcaaa gccatagtga aggacagtga tggacagccg acggcagttg
    15241 ggattcgtga attgctgccc tctggttatg tgtgggaggg ctaagcggcc gctcgagtct
    15301 agagggcccg tttaaacccg ctgatcagcc tcgactgtgc cttctagttg ccagccatct
    15361 gttgtttgcc cctcccccgt gccttccttg accctggaag gtgccactcc cactgtcctt
    15421 tcctaataaa atgaggaaat tgcatcgcat tgtctgagta ggtgtcattc tattctgggg
    15481 ggtggggtgg ggcaggacag caagggggag gattgggaag tcaatagcag gcatgctggg
    15541 gatgcggtgg gctctatggc ttctgaggca ggtcgaagag actgcccgac acatcttagt
    15601 gagcgcatcg cgataagctc tagagggaca gccccccccc aaagccccca gggatgtaat
    15661 tacgtccctc ccccgctagg gggcagcagc gagccgcccg gggctccgct ccggtccggc
    15721 gctccccccg catccccgag ccggcagcgt gcggggacag cccgggcacg gggaaggtgg
    15781 cacgggatcg ctttcctctg aacgcttctc gctgctcttt gagcctgcag acacctgggg
    15841 ggatacgggg aaaaagcttt aggctgaaag agagatttag aatgacagaa tcatagaacg
    15901 gcctgcgtac ggatggggct ctagctctag agcttgatat cgaattcctg cagccccgct
    15961 agagggacag ccccccccca aagcccccag ggatgtaatt acgtccctcc cccgctaggg
    16021 ggcagcagcg agccgcccgg ggctccgctc cggtccggcg ctccccccgc atccccgagc
    16081 cggcagcgtg cggggacagc ccgggcacgg ggaaggtggc acgggatcgc tttcctctga
    16141 acgcttctcg ctgctctttg agcctgcaga cacctggggg gatacgggga aaaagcttta
    16201 ggctgaaaga gagatttaga atgacagaat catagaacgg cctgggcgcg cctggtggcg
    16261 aacgatcaac agacgggaga ggttacgagg atgcacatgt gaccgaggga tggaacgacg
    16321 cgtaactcac gttaagggat tttggtcatg agcttgcgcc gtcccgtcaa gtcagcgtaa
    16381 tgctctgcca gtgttacaac caattaacca attctgatta gaaaaactca tcgagcatca
    16441 aatgaaactg caatttattc atatcaggat tatcaatacc atatttttga aaaagccgtt
    16501 tctgtaatga aggagaaaac tcaccgaggc agttccatag gatggcaaga tcctggtatc
    16561 ggtctgcgat tccgactcgt ccaacatcaa tacaacctat taatttcccc tcgtcaaaaa
    16621 taaggttatc aagtgagaaa tcaccatgag tgacgactga atccggtgag aatggcaaaa
    16681 gtttatgcat ttctttccag acttgttcaa caggccagcc attacgctcg tcatcaaaat
    16741 cactcgcatc aaccaaaccg ttattcattc gtgattgcgc ctgagcgaga cgaaatacgc
    16801 gatcgctgtt aaaaggacaa ttacaaacag gaatcgaatg caaccggcgc aggaacactg
    16861 ccagcgcatc aacaatattt tcacctgaat caggatattc ttctaatacc tggaatgctg
    16921 tttttccggg gatcgcagtg gtgagtaacc atgcatcatc aggagtacgg ataaaatgct
    16981 tgatggtcgg aagaggcata aattccgtca gccagtttag tctgaccatc tcatctgtaa
    17041 catcattggc aacgctacct ttgccatgtt tcagaaacaa ctctggcgca tcgggcttcc
    17101 catacaagcg atagattgtc gcacctgatt gcccgacatt atcgcgagcc catttatacc
    17161 catataaatc agcatccatg ttggaattta atcgcggcct cgacgtttcc cgttgaatat
    17221 ggctcataac accccttgta ttactgttta tgtaagcaga cagttttatt gttcatgatg
    17281 atattatttt atcttgtgca atgtaacatc agagattttg agacacgggc catgctagct
    17341 ccagcaaaag gccaggaacc gtaaaaaggc cgcgttgctg gcgtttttcc ataggctccg
    17401 cccccctgac gagcatcaca aaaatcgacg ctcaagtcag aggtggcgaa acccgacagg
    17461 actataaaga taccaggcgt ttccccctgg aagctccctc gtgcgctctc ctgttccgac
    17521 cctgccgctt accggatacc tgtccgcctt tctcccttcg ggaagcgtgg cgctttctca
    17581 tagctcacgc tgtaggtatc tcagttcggt gtaggtcgtt cgctccaagc tgggctgtgt
    17641 gcacgaaccc cccgttcagc ccgaccgctg cgccttatcc ggtaactatc gtcttgagtc
    17701 caacccggta agacacgact tatcgccact ggcagcagcc actggtaaca ggattagcag
    17761 agcgaggtat gtaggcggtg ctacagagtt cttgaagtgg tggcctaact ac
//
