# Supplementary material for: Engineered Feedback Employing Natural Hypoxia-Responsive Factors Enhances Synthetic Hypoxia Biosensors
Source: bioRxiv preprint, doi:10.1101/2024.09.28.615614, version 1 (2024-09-30)
Supplement: Supplementary Data [file 615614_file03.zip › Supplementary Data/SupplementaryData1_PlasmidMaps/pPD1418 Simple HBS 4 Copies.gb]

LOCUS       Exported               21958 bp ds-DNA     circular SYN 26-SEP-2024
DEFINITION  synthetic circular DNA
ACCESSION   .
VERSION     .
KEYWORDS    .
SOURCE      synthetic DNA construct
  ORGANISM  synthetic DNA construct
REFERENCE   1  (bases 1 to 21958)
  AUTHORS   Leonard Lab
  TITLE     Direct Submission
  JOURNAL   Exported Thursday, Sep 26, 2024 from SnapGene 5.1.7
            https://www.snapgene.com
FEATURES             Location/Qualifiers
     source          1..21958
                     /organism="synthetic DNA construct"
                     /mol_type="other DNA"
     misc_feature    340..575
                     /label=cHS4
     misc_feature    673..914
                     /label=cHS4
     misc_feature    1031..1068
                     /label=attB BxB1
                     /note="/ApEinfo_fwdcolor=#00ffff
                     /ApEinfo_graphicformat=arrow_data {{0 1 2 0 0 -1} {} 0}
                     width 5 offset 0
                     /ApEinfo_revcolor=green"
     CDS             1079..1672
                     /codon_start=1
                     /label=puro R
                     /note="/ApEinfo_fwdcolor=#408080
                     /ApEinfo_graphicformat=arrow_data {{0 1 2 0 0 -1} {} 0}
                     width 5 offset 0
                     /ApEinfo_revcolor=green"
                     /translation="MTEYKPTVRLATRDDVPRAVRTLAAAFADYPATRHTVDPDRHIER
                     VTELQELFLTRVGLDIGKVWVADDGAAVAVWTTPESVEAGAVFAEIGPRMAELSGSRLA
                     AQQQMEGLLAPHRPKEPAWFLATVGVSPDHQGKGLGSAVVLPGVEAAERAGVPAFLETS
                     APRNLPFYERLGFTVTADVEVPEGPRTWCMTRKPG"
     CDS             1676..1704
                     /codon_start=1
                     /product="2A peptide from porcine teschovirus-1 
                     polyprotein"
                     /label=P2A
                     /note="Eukaryotic ribosomes fail to insert a peptide bond 
                     between the Gly and Pro residues, yielding separate 
                     polypeptides."
                     /translation="ATNFSLLKQ"
     CDS             1733..2683
                     /codon_start=2
                     /label=miRFP720
                     /translation="EPGP?PPRP?GGGGGGGGPP?PPRPPPP?PPRPPGGPPPGPPGGR
                     EGGREGGREGGGEP??PRGPGGGGGGGREGGPPPRPGGGPPP?PQGGGGPRPGGGGGGG
                     GGGGGGGGGGGGGGGGGGGGGGGGGGGGGGGGGGGGGGGGGGGGGPPP??PGGGGG?GG
                     GGGGGGGGGGGGGGGGGGGGGGGGGGGGGGGGGGGGGGGGGGGGGGGGGGGGGGGGGGG
                     GGGGGGGGGGGGGGGGGGGGGGGGGGGGGGGGG?PPPP?PPVP?PAP?PVP?GPPVPVP
                     ?P?PPPP?P?PP?PPPVP??GP????PPP?P?PPGG"
     misc_feature    2724..3239
                     /label=rb glob PA terminator
                     /note="/ApEinfo_fwdcolor=#ff80c0
                     /ApEinfo_graphicformat=arrow_data {{0 1 2 0 0 -1} {} 0}
                     width 5 offset 0
                     /ApEinfo_revcolor=green"
     misc_feature    3271..3506
                     /label=cHS4
     misc_feature    3604..3845
                     /label=cHS4
     misc_feature    3934..3958
                     /label=TUPV1 Barcode
     misc_feature    3982..3990
                     /label=EBS
                     /note="Egr-1 binding site; early growth response factor; 
                     from positions -603 to -595 of the murine Egr-1 promoter"
     misc_feature    3997..4023
                     /label=MRE
                     /note="MRE from the murine MT-I proximal promoter; metal 
                     transcirption factor-1; MTF-1 is a ZF that binds the metal 
                     response element (MRE) in response to heavy metals"
     misc_feature    4030..4047
                     /label=HRE
                     /note="HRE (hypoxia response element) derived from the 5' 
                     flanking region of murine PGK-1 (phosphoglycerate kinase 1)
                     gene"
     misc_feature    4054..4071
                     /label=HRE
                     /note="HRE (hypoxia response element) derived from the 5' 
                     flanking region of murine PGK-1 (phosphoglycerate kinase 1)
                     gene"
     misc_feature    4076..4095
                     /label=HRE
                     /note="HRE (hypoxia response element) derived from the 5' 
                     flanking region of murine PGK-1 (phosphoglycerate kinase 1)
                     gene"
     promoter        4107..4145
                     /label=YB_TATA
     CDS             4240..4308
                     /codon_start=1
                     /product="three tandem FLAG(R) epitope tags, followed by an
                     enterokinase cleavage site"
                     /label=3xFLAG
                     /translation="MDYKDHDGDYKDHDIDYKDDDDK"
     CDS             4318..4992
                     /codon_start=1
                     /product="Missing C-term GMDELYK"
                     /label=mScarlet-I*
                     /note="missing C-term GMDELYK"
                     /translation="MVSKGEAVIKEFMRFKVHMEGSMNGHEFEIEGEGEGRPYEGTQTA
                     KLKVTKGGPLPFSWDILSPQFMYGSRAFIKHPADIPDYYKQSFPEGFKWERVMNFEDGG
                     AVTVTQDTSLEDGTLIYKVKLRGTNFPPDGPVMQKKTMGWEASTERLYPEDGVLKGDIK
                     MALRLKDGGRYLADFKTTYKAKKPVQMPGAYNVDRKLDITSHNEDYTVVEQYERSEGRH
                     STG"
     CDS             4996..5502
                     /codon_start=1
                     /product="Missing N-term MVF"
                     /label=LumiLuc*
                     /note="missing N-term NVF"
                     /translation="TLGDFVGDWRQTAGYNQAQVLEQGGLTSLFQNLGVSVTPIQRIVL
                     SGENGLKIDIHVIIPYEGLSCDQMAQIEKIFKVVYPVDDHHFKAILHYGTLVIDGVTPN
                     MIDYFGQPYEGIAKFDGKKITVTGTLWNGNTIIDERLINPDGSLLFRVTINGVTGWRLH
                     ERILA"
     polyA_signal    5562..5786
                     /label=bGH poly(A) signal
                     /note="bovine growth hormone polyadenylation signal"
     misc_feature    5804..5828
                     /label=TUPV1 Barcode
     misc_feature    5852..6087
                     /label=cHS4
     misc_feature    6185..6426
                     /label=cHS4
     misc_feature    6516..6540
                     /label=TUPV2 Barcode
     misc_feature    6564..6572
                     /label=EBS
                     /note="Egr-1 binding site; early growth response factor; 
                     from positions -603 to -595 of the murine Egr-1 promoter"
     misc_feature    6579..6605
                     /label=MRE
                     /note="MRE from the murine MT-I proximal promoter; metal 
                     transcirption factor-1; MTF-1 is a ZF that binds the metal 
                     response element (MRE) in response to heavy metals"
     misc_feature    6612..6629
                     /label=HRE
                     /note="HRE (hypoxia response element) derived from the 5' 
                     flanking region of murine PGK-1 (phosphoglycerate kinase 1)
                     gene"
     misc_feature    6636..6653
                     /label=HRE
                     /note="HRE (hypoxia response element) derived from the 5' 
                     flanking region of murine PGK-1 (phosphoglycerate kinase 1)
                     gene"
     misc_feature    6658..6677
                     /label=HRE
                     /note="HRE (hypoxia response element) derived from the 5' 
                     flanking region of murine PGK-1 (phosphoglycerate kinase 1)
                     gene"
     promoter        6689..6727
                     /label=YB_TATA
     CDS             6822..6890
                     /codon_start=1
                     /product="three tandem FLAG(R) epitope tags, followed by an
                     enterokinase cleavage site"
                     /label=3xFLAG
                     /translation="MDYKDHDGDYKDHDIDYKDDDDK"
     CDS             6900..7574
                     /codon_start=1
                     /product="Missing C-term GMDELYK"
                     /label=mScarlet-I*
                     /note="missing C-term GMDELYK"
                     /translation="MVSKGEAVIKEFMRFKVHMEGSMNGHEFEIEGEGEGRPYEGTQTA
                     KLKVTKGGPLPFSWDILSPQFMYGSRAFIKHPADIPDYYKQSFPEGFKWERVMNFEDGG
                     AVTVTQDTSLEDGTLIYKVKLRGTNFPPDGPVMQKKTMGWEASTERLYPEDGVLKGDIK
                     MALRLKDGGRYLADFKTTYKAKKPVQMPGAYNVDRKLDITSHNEDYTVVEQYERSEGRH
                     STG"
     CDS             7578..8084
                     /codon_start=1
                     /product="Missing N-term MVF"
                     /label=LumiLuc*
                     /note="missing N-term NVF"
                     /translation="TLGDFVGDWRQTAGYNQAQVLEQGGLTSLFQNLGVSVTPIQRIVL
                     SGENGLKIDIHVIIPYEGLSCDQMAQIEKIFKVVYPVDDHHFKAILHYGTLVIDGVTPN
                     MIDYFGQPYEGIAKFDGKKITVTGTLWNGNTIIDERLINPDGSLLFRVTINGVTGWRLH
                     ERILA"
     polyA_signal    8135..8359
                     /label=bGH poly(A) signal
                     /note="bovine growth hormone polyadenylation signal"
     misc_feature    8377..8401
                     /label=TUPV2 Barcode
     misc_feature    8425..8660
                     /label=cHS4
     misc_feature    8758..8999
                     /label=cHS4
     misc_feature    9089..9113
                     /label=TUPV3 Barcode
     misc_feature    9261..9269
                     /label=EBS
                     /note="Egr-1 binding site; early growth response factor; 
                     from positions -603 to -595 of the murine Egr-1 promoter"
     misc_feature    9276..9302
                     /label=MRE
                     /note="MRE from the murine MT-I proximal promoter; metal 
                     transcirption factor-1; MTF-1 is a ZF that binds the metal 
                     response element (MRE) in response to heavy metals"
     misc_feature    9309..9326
                     /label=HRE
                     /note="HRE (hypoxia response element) derived from the 5' 
                     flanking region of murine PGK-1 (phosphoglycerate kinase 1)
                     gene"
     misc_feature    9333..9350
                     /label=HRE
                     /note="HRE (hypoxia response element) derived from the 5' 
                     flanking region of murine PGK-1 (phosphoglycerate kinase 1)
                     gene"
     misc_feature    9355..9374
                     /label=HRE
                     /note="HRE (hypoxia response element) derived from the 5' 
                     flanking region of murine PGK-1 (phosphoglycerate kinase 1)
                     gene"
     promoter        9386..9424
                     /label=YB_TATA
     CDS             9519..9587
                     /codon_start=1
                     /product="three tandem FLAG(R) epitope tags, followed by an
                     enterokinase cleavage site"
                     /label=3xFLAG
                     /translation="MDYKDHDGDYKDHDIDYKDDDDK"
     CDS             9597..10271
                     /codon_start=1
                     /product="Missing C-term GMDELYK"
                     /label=mScarlet-I*
                     /note="missing C-term GMDELYK"
                     /translation="MVSKGEAVIKEFMRFKVHMEGSMNGHEFEIEGEGEGRPYEGTQTA
                     KLKVTKGGPLPFSWDILSPQFMYGSRAFIKHPADIPDYYKQSFPEGFKWERVMNFEDGG
                     AVTVTQDTSLEDGTLIYKVKLRGTNFPPDGPVMQKKTMGWEASTERLYPEDGVLKGDIK
                     MALRLKDGGRYLADFKTTYKAKKPVQMPGAYNVDRKLDITSHNEDYTVVEQYERSEGRH
                     STG"
     CDS             10275..10781
                     /codon_start=1
                     /product="Missing N-term MVF"
                     /label=LumiLuc*
                     /note="missing N-term NVF"
                     /translation="TLGDFVGDWRQTAGYNQAQVLEQGGLTSLFQNLGVSVTPIQRIVL
                     SGENGLKIDIHVIIPYEGLSCDQMAQIEKIFKVVYPVDDHHFKAILHYGTLVIDGVTPN
                     MIDYFGQPYEGIAKFDGKKITVTGTLWNGNTIIDERLINPDGSLLFRVTINGVTGWRLH
                     ERILA"
     polyA_signal    10832..11056
                     /label=bGH poly(A) signal
                     /note="bovine growth hormone polyadenylation signal"
     misc_feature    11074..11098
                     /label=TUPV3 Barcode
     misc_feature    11122..11357
                     /label=cHS4
     misc_feature    11455..11696
                     /label=cHS4
     misc_feature    11786..11810
                     /label=TUPV4 Barcode
     misc_feature    11958..11966
                     /label=EBS
                     /note="Egr-1 binding site; early growth response factor; 
                     from positions -603 to -595 of the murine Egr-1 promoter"
     misc_feature    11973..11999
                     /label=MRE
                     /note="MRE from the murine MT-I proximal promoter; metal 
                     transcirption factor-1; MTF-1 is a ZF that binds the metal 
                     response element (MRE) in response to heavy metals"
     misc_feature    12006..12023
                     /label=HRE
                     /note="HRE (hypoxia response element) derived from the 5' 
                     flanking region of murine PGK-1 (phosphoglycerate kinase 1)
                     gene"
     misc_feature    12030..12047
                     /label=HRE
                     /note="HRE (hypoxia response element) derived from the 5' 
                     flanking region of murine PGK-1 (phosphoglycerate kinase 1)
                     gene"
     misc_feature    12052..12071
                     /label=HRE
                     /note="HRE (hypoxia response element) derived from the 5' 
                     flanking region of murine PGK-1 (phosphoglycerate kinase 1)
                     gene"
     promoter        12083..12121
                     /label=YB_TATA
     CDS             12216..12284
                     /codon_start=1
                     /product="three tandem FLAG(R) epitope tags, followed by an
                     enterokinase cleavage site"
                     /label=3xFLAG
                     /translation="MDYKDHDGDYKDHDIDYKDDDDK"
     CDS             12294..12968
                     /codon_start=1
                     /product="Missing C-term GMDELYK"
                     /label=mScarlet-I*
                     /note="missing C-term GMDELYK"
                     /translation="MVSKGEAVIKEFMRFKVHMEGSMNGHEFEIEGEGEGRPYEGTQTA
                     KLKVTKGGPLPFSWDILSPQFMYGSRAFIKHPADIPDYYKQSFPEGFKWERVMNFEDGG
                     AVTVTQDTSLEDGTLIYKVKLRGTNFPPDGPVMQKKTMGWEASTERLYPEDGVLKGDIK
                     MALRLKDGGRYLADFKTTYKAKKPVQMPGAYNVDRKLDITSHNEDYTVVEQYERSEGRH
                     STG"
     CDS             12972..13478
                     /codon_start=1
                     /product="Missing N-term MVF"
                     /label=LumiLuc*
                     /note="missing N-term NVF"
                     /translation="TLGDFVGDWRQTAGYNQAQVLEQGGLTSLFQNLGVSVTPIQRIVL
                     SGENGLKIDIHVIIPYEGLSCDQMAQIEKIFKVVYPVDDHHFKAILHYGTLVIDGVTPN
                     MIDYFGQPYEGIAKFDGKKITVTGTLWNGNTIIDERLINPDGSLLFRVTINGVTGWRLH
                     ERILA"
     polyA_signal    13529..13753
                     /label=bGH poly(A) signal
                     /note="bovine growth hormone polyadenylation signal"
     misc_feature    13771..13795
                     /label=TUPV4 Barcode
     misc_feature    13819..14054
                     /label=cHS4
     misc_feature    14152..14393
                     /label=cHS4
     misc_feature    14483..14507
                     /label=TUPV5 Barcode
     enhancer        14651..15030
                     /label=CMV enhancer
                     /note="human cytomegalovirus immediate early enhancer"
     promoter        15032..15305
                     /label=CAG Promoter
     intron          15306..16322
                     /label=chimeric intron
                     /note="chimera between introns from chicken beta-actin and 
                     rabbit beta-globin"
     CDS             16470..16499
                     /codon_start=1
                     /product="Myc (human c-Myc proto-oncogene) epitope tag"
                     /label=Myc
                     /translation="EQKLISEEDL"
     CDS             16500..18149
                     /codon_start=1
                     /label=AkaLuc
                     /translation="MEDAKNIKKGPAPFYPLEDGTAGEQLHKAMKRYALVPGAIAFTDA
                     HIQVDVTYAEYFEMSVRLAEAMRRYGLNTNHRIVVCSENSSQFFMPVLGALFIGVAVAP
                     ANDIYNERELLNSMGISQPTVVFVSKKGLRKVLNVQKKLPIIRKIIIMDSKTDYQGFQS
                     MYTFVTSHLPPSFNEYDFVPESFDRDKTIALIMNSSGSTGLPKGVALPHRTACVRFSHA
                     RDPIFGYQNIPDTAILSVVPFHHGFGMFTTLGYLICGFRVVLMYRFEEELFLRSLQDYK
                     IQSALLVPTLFSCLAKSTLIDKYDLSSLREIASGGAPLSKEVGEAVAKRFRLPGIRQGY
                     GLTETTNAVMITPEGDRKPGSVGKVVPFFEAKVVDLVTGKTLGVNQRGELCVRGPMIMS
                     GYVNNPEATNALIDKDGWLHSGDIAYWDEDEHFFIVDRLKSLIKYKGYQVAPAELEGIL
                     LQHPYIFDAGVAGLPDDDAGELPAAVVVLEHGKTMTEKEIVDYVASQVTTAKKLRGGVV
                     FVDEVPRGSTGKLDARKIREILTKAKKDGKIAV"
     CDS             18159..18215
                     /codon_start=1
                     /product="2A peptide from porcine teschovirus-1 
                     polyprotein"
                     /label=P2A
                     /note="Eukaryotic ribosomes fail to insert a peptide bond 
                     between the Gly and Pro residues, yielding separate 
                     polypeptides."
                     /translation="ATNFSLLKQAGDVEENPGP"
     CDS             18216..18926
                     /codon_start=1
                     /product="enhanced monomeric blue fluorescent protein 
                     (Subach et al., 2011)"
                     /label=mTagBFP2
                     /note="mammalian codon-optimized"
                     /translation="MVSKGEELIKENMHMKLYMEGTVDNHHFKCTSEGEGKPYEGTQTM
                     RIKVVEGGPLPFAFDILATSFLYGSKTFINHTQGIPDFFKQSFPEGFTWERVTTYEDGG
                     VLTATQDTSLQDGCLIYNVKIRGVNFTSNGPVMQKKTLGWEAFTETLYPADGGLEGRND
                     MALKLVGGSHLIANAKTTYRSKKPAKNLKMPGVYYVDYRLERIKEANNETYVEQHEVAV
                     ARYCDLPSKLGHKLN"
     CDS             18963..19019
                     /codon_start=1
                     /product="2A peptide from porcine teschovirus-1 
                     polyprotein"
                     /label=P2A
                     /note="Eukaryotic ribosomes fail to insert a peptide bond 
                     between the Gly and Pro residues, yielding separate 
                     polypeptides."
                     /translation="ATNFSLLKQAGDVEENPGP"
     CDS             19032..19430
                     /codon_start=1
                     /gene="Aspergillus terreus BSD"
                     /product="blasticidin S deaminase"
                     /label=BSD
                     /note="confers resistance to blasticidin"
                     /translation="MAKPLSQEESTLIERATATINSIPISEDYSVASAALSSDGRIFTG
                     VNVYHFTGGPCAELVVLGTAAAAAAGNLTCIVAIGNENRGILSPCGRCRQVLLDLHPGI
                     KAIVKDSDGQPTAVGIRELLPSGYVWEG"
     polyA_signal    19481..19705
                     /label=bGH poly(A) signal
                     /note="bovine growth hormone polyadenylation signal"
     misc_feature    19723..19747
                     /label=TUPV5 Barcode
     misc_feature    19771..20006
                     /label=cHS4
     misc_feature    20110..20345
                     /label=cHS4
     CDS             complement(20564..21373)
                     /codon_start=1
                     /gene="aph(3')-Ia"
                     /product="aminoglycoside phosphotransferase"
                     /label=KanR
                     /note="confers resistance to kanamycin in bacteria or G418 
                     (Geneticin(R)) in eukaryotes"
                     /translation="MSHIQRETSRPRLNSNMDADLYGYKWARDNVGQSGATIYRLYGKP
                     DAPELFLKHGKGSVANDVTDEMVRLNWLTEFMPLPTIKHFIRTPDDAWLLTTAIPGKTA
                     FQVLEEYPDSGENIVDALAVFLRRLHSIPVCNCPFNSDRVFRLAQAQSRMNNGLVDASD
                     FDDERNGWPVEQVWKEMHKLLPFSPDSVVTHGDFSLDNLIFDEGKLIGCIDVGRVGIAD
                     RYQDLAILWNCLGEFSPSLQKRLFQKYGIDNPDMNKLQFHLMLDEFF"
     rep_origin      complement(join(21532..21958,1..162))
                     /direction=LEFT
                     /label=ori
                     /note="high-copy-number ColE1/pMB1/pBR322/pUC origin of 
                     replication"
ORIGIN
        1 ggctacacta gaagaacagt atttggtatc tgcgctctgc tgaagccagt taccttcgga
       61 aaaagagttg gtagctcttg atccggcaaa caaaccaccg ctggtagcgg tggttttttt
      121 gtttgcaagc agcagattac gcgcagaaaa aaaggatctc aagaagatcc tttgatcttt
      181 tctacggggt ctgacgctca gtggaacgaa aactcacgtt aagggatttt ggtcatgaga
      241 ttatcaaaaa ggatcttcac ctagatcctt tctcgagctt tcggagtgag atggagtggc
      301 cactgtggaa ctgggcctag catcgcgata agctctagag ggacagcccc cccccaaagc
      361 ccccagggat gtaattacgt ccctcccccg ctagggggca gcagcgagcc gcccggggct
      421 ccgctccggt ccggcgctcc ccccgcatcc ccgagccggc agcgtgcggg gacagcccgg
      481 gcacggggaa ggtggcacgg gatcgctttc ctctgaacgc ttctcgctgc tctttgagcc
      541 tgcagacacc tggggggata cggggaaaaa gctttaggct gaaagagaga tttagaatga
      601 cagaatcata gaacggcctg cgtacggatg gggctctagc tctagagctt gatatcgaat
      661 tcctgcagcc ccgctagagg gacagccccc ccccaaagcc cccagggatg taattacgtc
      721 cctcccccgc tagggggcag cagcgagccg cccggggctc cgctccggtc cggcgctccc
      781 cccgcatccc cgagccggca gcgtgcgggg acagcccggg cacggggaag gtggcacggg
      841 atcgctttcc tctgaacgct tctcgctgct ctttgagcct gcagacacct ggggggatac
      901 ggggaaaaag ctttaggctg aaagagagat ttagaatgac agaatcatag aacggcctgg
      961 gcgcgcctgg tggcgaacga tcaacagacg ggagatctac tattgggaca gcagagatcc
     1021 agttggtaat ggcttgtcga cgacggcggt ctccgtcgtc aggatcatag gtgccaccat
     1081 gaccgagtac aagcccacgg tgcgcctcgc cacccgcgac gacgtccccc gggccgtacg
     1141 caccctcgcc gccgcgttcg ccgactaccc cgccacgcgc cacaccgtcg acccggaccg
     1201 ccacatcgag cgggtcaccg agctgcaaga actcttcctc acgcgcgtcg ggctcgacat
     1261 cggcaaggtg tgggtcgcgg acgacggcgc cgcggtggcg gtctggacca cgccggagag
     1321 cgtcgaagcg ggggcggtgt tcgccgagat cggcccgcgc atggccgagt tgagcggttc
     1381 ccggctggcc gcgcagcaac agatggaagg cctcctggcg ccgcaccggc ccaaggagcc
     1441 cgcgtggttc ctggccaccg tcggcgtctc gcccgaccac cagggcaagg gtctgggcag
     1501 cgccgtcgtg ctccccggag tggaggcggc cgagcgcgcc ggggtgcccg ccttcctgga
     1561 gacatccgcg ccccgcaacc tccccttcta cgagcggctc ggcttcaccg tcaccgccga
     1621 cgtcgaggtg cccgaaggac cgcgcacctg gtgcatgacc cgcaagcccg gagctgccac
     1681 gaacttcagc ctgctgaagc aggctggaga cgtggaggag aaccctggac ccatggccga
     1741 gggctctgtt gctagacaac ccgatctgct gacctgcgac gacgagccca ttcatatccc
     1801 tggcgctatc cagcctcacg gactgctgct tgctctggcc gccgatatga caatcgtggc
     1861 cggcagcgat aacctgcctg agctgacagg actggccatc ggagccctga ttggaagatc
     1921 agccgccgac gtgttcgaca gcgagacaca caacagactg acaatcgccc tggccgaacc
     1981 tggtgctgct gtgggagcac ctatcaccgt gggcttcacc atgagaaagg acgccggctt
     2041 tatcggcagc tggcacagac acgaccagct gatctttctg gaactggaac ctcctcagag
     2101 agatgtggcc gagccacagg ccttcttcag aaggaccaac agcgccatca gacggctcca
     2161 ggccgctgag acactggaat ctgcttgtgc cgccgctgct caagaagtgc ggaagatcac
     2221 cggcttcgac cgcgtgatga tctacagatt cgccagcgac ttcagcggcg aagtgatcgc
     2281 cgaggataga tgcgccgagg tggaatctaa gctgggcctg cattaccccg ccagcttcat
     2341 tcctgctcag gccagacggc tgtataccat caatcccgtg cggatcatcc ccgacatcaa
     2401 ctacagaccc gtgcctgtga ctcccgatct gaaccctgtt accggcagac ccatcgacct
     2461 gagcttcgcc atcctgagat ccgtgtctcc cgtgcatctt gagttcatgc ggaacatcgg
     2521 aatgcacggc accatgagca tctctatcct gcggggcgaa agactgtggg gcctgatcgt
     2581 gtgtcaccac agaacccctt actacgtgga cctggatggc agacaggcct gcaaaagagt
     2641 ggccgagaga ctggccacac agatcggcgt gatggaagaa tgagcttcca ctggattgta
     2701 caattaccaa ctgaattcac tcctcaggtg caggctgcct atcagaaggt ggtggctggt
     2761 gtggccaatg ccctggctca caaataccac tgagatcttt ttccctctgc caaaaattat
     2821 ggggacatca tgaagcccct tgagcatctg acttctggct aataaaggaa atttattttc
     2881 attgcaatag tgtgttggaa ttttttgtgt ctctcactcg gaaggacata tgggagggca
     2941 aatcatttaa aacatcagaa tgagtatttg gtttagagtt tggcaacata tgcccatatg
     3001 ctggctgcca tgaacaaagg ttggctataa agaggtcatc agtatatgaa acagccccct
     3061 gctgtccatt ccttattcca tagaaaagcc ttgacttgag gttagatttt ttttatattt
     3121 tgttttgtgt tatttttttc tttaacatcc ctaaaatttt ccttacatgt tttactagcc
     3181 agatttttcc tcctctcctg actactccca gtcatagctg tccctcttct cttatggaga
     3241 tccgggccta gcatcgcgat aagctctaga gggacagccc ccccccaaag cccccaggga
     3301 tgtaattacg tccctccccc gctagggggc agcagcgagc cgcccggggc tccgctccgg
     3361 tccggcgctc cccccgcatc cccgagccgg cagcgtgcgg ggacagcccg ggcacgggga
     3421 aggtggcacg ggatcgcttt cctctgaacg cttctcgctg ctctttgagc ctgcagacac
     3481 ctggggggat acggggaaaa agctttaggc tgaaagagag atttagaatg acagaatcat
     3541 agaacggcct gcgtacggat ggggctctag ctctagagct tgatatcgaa ttcctgcagc
     3601 cccgctagag ggacagcccc cccccaaagc ccccagggat gtaattacgt ccctcccccg
     3661 ctagggggca gcagcgagcc gcccggggct ccgctccggt ccggcgctcc ccccgcatcc
     3721 ccgagccggc agcgtgcggg gacagcccgg gcacggggaa ggtggcacgg gatcgctttc
     3781 ctctgaacgc ttctcgctgc tctttgagcc tgcagacacc tggggggata cggggaaaaa
     3841 gctttaggct gaaagagaga tttagaatga cagaatcata gaacggcctg ggcgcgcctg
     3901 gtggcgaacg atcaacagac gggagattgc caaggtcttg acaaacgagt gctagtacaa
     3961 gatctgaatt acgcgtctag ccgccctcgc tctagcaggg agctctgcac tccgcccgaa
     4021 aagtctagcg tcgtgcagga cgtgacatct agtgtcgtgc aggacgtgac atctagtgtc
     4081 gtgcaggacg tgacatctag gatccctcta gagggtatat aatgggggcc actagtctac
     4141 taccagagct ctctggctaa ctagagaacc cactgcttac tggcttatcg aaattaatac
     4201 gactcactat agggagtccc caagctggct agcgccacca tggactacaa agaccacgac
     4261 ggcgattaca aggatcatga catcgattac aaagacgatg acgataaggg cagcggcatg
     4321 gtgagcaagg gcgaggcagt gatcaaggag ttcatgcggt tcaaggtgca catggagggc
     4381 tccatgaacg gccacgagtt cgagatcgag ggcgagggcg agggccgccc ctacgagggc
     4441 acccagaccg ccaagctgaa ggtgaccaag ggtggccccc tgcccttctc ctgggacatc
     4501 ctgtcccctc agttcatgta cggctccagg gccttcatca agcaccccgc cgacatcccc
     4561 gactactata agcagtcctt ccccgagggc ttcaagtggg agcgcgtgat gaacttcgag
     4621 gacggcggcg ccgtgaccgt gacccaggac acctccctgg aggacggcac cctgatctac
     4681 aaggtgaagc tccgcggcac caacttccct cctgacggcc ccgtaatgca gaaaaagaca
     4741 atgggctggg aagcgtccac cgagcggttg taccccgagg acggcgtgct gaagggcgac
     4801 attaagatgg ccctgcgcct gaaggacggc ggacgctacc tggcggactt caagaccacc
     4861 tacaaggcca agaagcccgt gcagatgccc ggcgcctaca acgtcgaccg caagttggac
     4921 atcacctccc acaacgagga ctacaccgtg gtggaacagt acgaacgctc cgagggccgc
     4981 cactccaccg gaaagactct cggggatttt gttggggact ggcgacagac agccggctac
     5041 aaccaggctc aagtccttga acagggaggt ttgaccagtt tgtttcagaa cctcggggtg
     5101 tccgtaactc caatccaaag gattgtcctg agcggtgaaa atgggctgaa gatcgatatc
     5161 catgtcatca tcccgtatga aggtctgagc tgcgaccaaa tggcccagat cgaaaaaatt
     5221 tttaaggtgg tataccctgt ggatgatcat cactttaagg cgatcctgca ctatggcaca
     5281 ctggtaatcg acggggttac gccgaacatg atcgactatt tcggacagcc gtatgaaggc
     5341 atcgccaagt tcgacggcaa aaagatcaca gtaacaggga ccctgtggaa cggcaacaca
     5401 attatcgacg agcgcctgat caaccccgac ggctccctgc tgttccgagt aaccattaac
     5461 ggagtgaccg gctggcgtct gcatgaacgc attctggcgt aagcggccgc tagtatcctg
     5521 caggtataga gggcccgttt aaacccgctg atcagcctcg actgtgcctt ctagttgcca
     5581 gccatctgtt gtttgcccct cccccgtgcc ttccttgacc ctggaaggtg ccactcccac
     5641 tgtcctttcc taataaaatg aggaaattgc atcgcattgt ctgagtaggt gtcattctat
     5701 tctggggggt ggggtggggc aggacagcaa gggggaggat tgggaagtca atagcaggca
     5761 tgctggggat gcggtgggct ctatggcttc tgaggcaggt cgagggtaca tgcgccttac
     5821 tccttgtgag cgcatcgcga taagctctag agggacagcc cccccccaaa gcccccaggg
     5881 atgtaattac gtccctcccc cgctaggggg cagcagcgag ccgcccgggg ctccgctccg
     5941 gtccggcgct ccccccgcat ccccgagccg gcagcgtgcg gggacagccc gggcacgggg
     6001 aaggtggcac gggatcgctt tcctctgaac gcttctcgct gctctttgag cctgcagaca
     6061 cctgggggga tacggggaaa aagctttagg ctgaaagaga gatttagaat gacagaatca
     6121 tagaacggcc tgcgtacgga tggggctcta gctctagagc ttgatatcga attcctgcag
     6181 ccccgctaga gggacagccc ccccccaaag cccccaggga tgtaattacg tccctccccc
     6241 gctagggggc agcagcgagc cgcccggggc tccgctccgg tccggcgctc cccccgcatc
     6301 cccgagccgg cagcgtgcgg ggacagcccg ggcacgggga aggtggcacg ggatcgcttt
     6361 cctctgaacg cttctcgctg ctctttgagc ctgcagacac ctggggggat acggggaaaa
     6421 agctttaggc tgaaagagag atttagaatg acagaatcat agaacggcct gggcgcgcct
     6481 ggtggcgaac gatcaacaga cgggagaggg caaaaccgat gttgacggac taatcctgac
     6541 aagatctgaa ttacgcgtct agccgccctc gctctagcag ggagctctgc actccgcccg
     6601 aaaagtctag cgtcgtgcag gacgtgacat ctagtgtcgt gcaggacgtg acatctagtg
     6661 tcgtgcagga cgtgacatct aggatccctc tagagggtat ataatggggg ccactagtct
     6721 actaccagag ctctctggct aactagagaa cccactgctt actggcttat cgaaattaat
     6781 acgactcact atagggagtc cccaagctgg ctagcgccac catggactac aaagaccacg
     6841 acggcgatta caaggatcat gacatcgatt acaaagacga tgacgataag ggcagcggca
     6901 tggtgagcaa gggcgaggca gtgatcaagg agttcatgcg gttcaaggtg cacatggagg
     6961 gctccatgaa cggccacgag ttcgagatcg agggcgaggg cgagggccgc ccctacgagg
     7021 gcacccagac cgccaagctg aaggtgacca agggtggccc cctgcccttc tcctgggaca
     7081 tcctgtcccc tcagttcatg tacggctcca gggccttcat caagcacccc gccgacatcc
     7141 ccgactacta taagcagtcc ttccccgagg gcttcaagtg ggagcgcgtg atgaacttcg
     7201 aggacggcgg cgccgtgacc gtgacccagg acacctccct ggaggacggc accctgatct
     7261 acaaggtgaa gctccgcggc accaacttcc ctcctgacgg ccccgtaatg cagaaaaaga
     7321 caatgggctg ggaagcgtcc accgagcggt tgtaccccga ggacggcgtg ctgaagggcg
     7381 acattaagat ggccctgcgc ctgaaggacg gcggacgcta cctggcggac ttcaagacca
     7441 cctacaaggc caagaagccc gtgcagatgc ccggcgccta caacgtcgac cgcaagttgg
     7501 acatcacctc ccacaacgag gactacaccg tggtggaaca gtacgaacgc tccgagggcc
     7561 gccactccac cggaaagact ctcggggatt ttgttgggga ctggcgacag acagccggct
     7621 acaaccaggc tcaagtcctt gaacagggag gtttgaccag tttgtttcag aacctcgggg
     7681 tgtccgtaac tccaatccaa aggattgtcc tgagcggtga aaatgggctg aagatcgata
     7741 tccatgtcat catcccgtat gaaggtctga gctgcgacca aatggcccag atcgaaaaaa
     7801 tttttaaggt ggtataccct gtggatgatc atcactttaa ggcgatcctg cactatggca
     7861 cactggtaat cgacggggtt acgccgaaca tgatcgacta tttcggacag ccgtatgaag
     7921 gcatcgccaa gttcgacggc aaaaagatca cagtaacagg gaccctgtgg aacggcaaca
     7981 caattatcga cgagcgcctg atcaaccccg acggctccct gctgttccga gtaaccatta
     8041 acggagtgac cggctggcgt ctgcatgaac gcattctggc gtaagcggcc gctcgagtct
     8101 agagggcccg tttaaacccg ctgatcagcc tcgactgtgc cttctagttg ccagccatct
     8161 gttgtttgcc cctcccccgt gccttccttg accctggaag gtgccactcc cactgtcctt
     8221 tcctaataaa atgaggaaat tgcatcgcat tgtctgagta ggtgtcattc tattctgggg
     8281 ggtggggtgg ggcaggacag caagggggag gattgggaag tcaatagcag gcatgctggg
     8341 gatgcggtgg gctctatggc ttctgaggca ggtcgaagaa ctatttcctg gctgttacgc
     8401 gagcgcatcg cgataagctc tagagggaca gccccccccc aaagccccca gggatgtaat
     8461 tacgtccctc ccccgctagg gggcagcagc gagccgcccg gggctccgct ccggtccggc
     8521 gctccccccg catccccgag ccggcagcgt gcggggacag cccgggcacg gggaaggtgg
     8581 cacgggatcg ctttcctctg aacgcttctc gctgctcttt gagcctgcag acacctgggg
     8641 ggatacgggg aaaaagcttt aggctgaaag agagatttag aatgacagaa tcatagaacg
     8701 gcctgcgtac ggatggggct ctagctctag agcttgatat cgaattcctg cagccccgct
     8761 agagggacag ccccccccca aagcccccag ggatgtaatt acgtccctcc cccgctaggg
     8821 ggcagcagcg agccgcccgg ggctccgctc cggtccggcg ctccccccgc atccccgagc
     8881 cggcagcgtg cggggacagc ccgggcacgg ggaaggtggc acgggatcgc tttcctctga
     8941 acgcttctcg ctgctctttg agcctgcaga cacctggggg gatacgggga aaaagcttta
     9001 ggctgaaaga gagatttaga atgacagaat catagaacgg cctgggcgcg cctggtggcg
     9061 aacgatcaac agacgggaga ggactaaata gtagttcaga cgccgttaag cgcaagatct
     9121 ggggaggtcg ctgagtagtg cgcgagcaaa atttaagcta caacaaggca aggcttgacc
     9181 gacaattgca tgaagaatct gcttagggtt aggcgttttg cgctgcttcg cgatgtacgg
     9241 gccagatata cgcgtctagc cgccctcgct ctagcaggga gctctgcact ccgcccgaaa
     9301 agtctagcgt cgtgcaggac gtgacatcta gtgtcgtgca ggacgtgaca tctagtgtcg
     9361 tgcaggacgt gacatctagg atccctctag agggtatata atgggggcca ctagtctact
     9421 accagagctc tctggctaac tagagaaccc actgcttact ggcttatcga aattaatacg
     9481 actcactata gggagtcccc aagctggcta gcgccaccat ggactacaaa gaccacgacg
     9541 gcgattacaa ggatcatgac atcgattaca aagacgatga cgataagggc agcggcatgg
     9601 tgagcaaggg cgaggcagtg atcaaggagt tcatgcggtt caaggtgcac atggagggct
     9661 ccatgaacgg ccacgagttc gagatcgagg gcgagggcga gggccgcccc tacgagggca
     9721 cccagaccgc caagctgaag gtgaccaagg gtggccccct gcccttctcc tgggacatcc
     9781 tgtcccctca gttcatgtac ggctccaggg ccttcatcaa gcaccccgcc gacatccccg
     9841 actactataa gcagtccttc cccgagggct tcaagtggga gcgcgtgatg aacttcgagg
     9901 acggcggcgc cgtgaccgtg acccaggaca cctccctgga ggacggcacc ctgatctaca
     9961 aggtgaagct ccgcggcacc aacttccctc ctgacggccc cgtaatgcag aaaaagacaa
    10021 tgggctggga agcgtccacc gagcggttgt accccgagga cggcgtgctg aagggcgaca
    10081 ttaagatggc cctgcgcctg aaggacggcg gacgctacct ggcggacttc aagaccacct
    10141 acaaggccaa gaagcccgtg cagatgcccg gcgcctacaa cgtcgaccgc aagttggaca
    10201 tcacctccca caacgaggac tacaccgtgg tggaacagta cgaacgctcc gagggccgcc
    10261 actccaccgg aaagactctc ggggattttg ttggggactg gcgacagaca gccggctaca
    10321 accaggctca agtccttgaa cagggaggtt tgaccagttt gtttcagaac ctcggggtgt
    10381 ccgtaactcc aatccaaagg attgtcctga gcggtgaaaa tgggctgaag atcgatatcc
    10441 atgtcatcat cccgtatgaa ggtctgagct gcgaccaaat ggcccagatc gaaaaaattt
    10501 ttaaggtggt ataccctgtg gatgatcatc actttaaggc gatcctgcac tatggcacac
    10561 tggtaatcga cggggttacg ccgaacatga tcgactattt cggacagccg tatgaaggca
    10621 tcgccaagtt cgacggcaaa aagatcacag taacagggac cctgtggaac ggcaacacaa
    10681 ttatcgacga gcgcctgatc aaccccgacg gctccctgct gttccgagta accattaacg
    10741 gagtgaccgg ctggcgtctg catgaacgca ttctggcgta agcggccgct cgagtctaga
    10801 gggcccgttt aaacccgctg atcagcctcg actgtgcctt ctagttgcca gccatctgtt
    10861 gtttgcccct cccccgtgcc ttccttgacc ctggaaggtg ccactcccac tgtcctttcc
    10921 taataaaatg aggaaattgc atcgcattgt ctgagtaggt gtcattctat tctggggggt
    10981 ggggtggggc aggacagcaa gggggaggat tgggaagtca atagcaggca tgctggggat
    11041 gcggtgggct ctatggcttc tgaggcaggt cgaagagact gcccgacaca tcttagtgag
    11101 cgcatcgcga taagctctag agggacagcc cccccccaaa gcccccaggg atgtaattac
    11161 gtccctcccc cgctaggggg cagcagcgag ccgcccgggg ctccgctccg gtccggcgct
    11221 ccccccgcat ccccgagccg gcagcgtgcg gggacagccc gggcacgggg aaggtggcac
    11281 gggatcgctt tcctctgaac gcttctcgct gctctttgag cctgcagaca cctgggggga
    11341 tacggggaaa aagctttagg ctgaaagaga gatttagaat gacagaatca tagaacggcc
    11401 tgcgtacgga tggggctcta gctctagagc ttgatatcga attcctgcag ccccgctaga
    11461 gggacagccc ccccccaaag cccccaggga tgtaattacg tccctccccc gctagggggc
    11521 agcagcgagc cgcccggggc tccgctccgg tccggcgctc cccccgcatc cccgagccgg
    11581 cagcgtgcgg ggacagcccg ggcacgggga aggtggcacg ggatcgcttt cctctgaacg
    11641 cttctcgctg ctctttgagc ctgcagacac ctggggggat acggggaaaa agctttaggc
    11701 tgaaagagag atttagaatg acagaatcat agaacggcct gggcgcgcct ggtggcgaac
    11761 gatcaacaga cgggagaggt tacaatatcc cgtgaagctt gagtggaatc aagatctggg
    11821 gaggtcgctg agtagtgcgc gagcaaaatt taagctacaa caaggcaagg cttgaccgac
    11881 aattgcatga agaatctgct tagggttagg cgttttgcgc tgcttcgcga tgtacgggcc
    11941 agatatacgc gtctagccgc cctcgctcta gcagggagct ctgcactccg cccgaaaagt
    12001 ctagcgtcgt gcaggacgtg acatctagtg tcgtgcagga cgtgacatct agtgtcgtgc
    12061 aggacgtgac atctaggatc cctctagagg gtatataatg ggggccacta gtctactacc
    12121 agagctctct ggctaactag agaacccact gcttactggc ttatcgaaat taatacgact
    12181 cactataggg agtccccaag ctggctagcg ccaccatgga ctacaaagac cacgacggcg
    12241 attacaagga tcatgacatc gattacaaag acgatgacga taagggcagc ggcatggtga
    12301 gcaagggcga ggcagtgatc aaggagttca tgcggttcaa ggtgcacatg gagggctcca
    12361 tgaacggcca cgagttcgag atcgagggcg agggcgaggg ccgcccctac gagggcaccc
    12421 agaccgccaa gctgaaggtg accaagggtg gccccctgcc cttctcctgg gacatcctgt
    12481 cccctcagtt catgtacggc tccagggcct tcatcaagca ccccgccgac atccccgact
    12541 actataagca gtccttcccc gagggcttca agtgggagcg cgtgatgaac ttcgaggacg
    12601 gcggcgccgt gaccgtgacc caggacacct ccctggagga cggcaccctg atctacaagg
    12661 tgaagctccg cggcaccaac ttccctcctg acggccccgt aatgcagaaa aagacaatgg
    12721 gctgggaagc gtccaccgag cggttgtacc ccgaggacgg cgtgctgaag ggcgacatta
    12781 agatggccct gcgcctgaag gacggcggac gctacctggc ggacttcaag accacctaca
    12841 aggccaagaa gcccgtgcag atgcccggcg cctacaacgt cgaccgcaag ttggacatca
    12901 cctcccacaa cgaggactac accgtggtgg aacagtacga acgctccgag ggccgccact
    12961 ccaccggaaa gactctcggg gattttgttg gggactggcg acagacagcc ggctacaacc
    13021 aggctcaagt ccttgaacag ggaggtttga ccagtttgtt tcagaacctc ggggtgtccg
    13081 taactccaat ccaaaggatt gtcctgagcg gtgaaaatgg gctgaagatc gatatccatg
    13141 tcatcatccc gtatgaaggt ctgagctgcg accaaatggc ccagatcgaa aaaattttta
    13201 aggtggtata ccctgtggat gatcatcact ttaaggcgat cctgcactat ggcacactgg
    13261 taatcgacgg ggttacgccg aacatgatcg actatttcgg acagccgtat gaaggcatcg
    13321 ccaagttcga cggcaaaaag atcacagtaa cagggaccct gtggaacggc aacacaatta
    13381 tcgacgagcg cctgatcaac cccgacggct ccctgctgtt ccgagtaacc attaacggag
    13441 tgaccggctg gcgtctgcat gaacgcattc tggcgtaagc ggccgctcga gtctagaggg
    13501 cccgtttaaa cccgctgatc agcctcgact gtgccttcta gttgccagcc atctgttgtt
    13561 tgcccctccc ccgtgccttc cttgaccctg gaaggtgcca ctcccactgt cctttcctaa
    13621 taaaatgagg aaattgcatc gcattgtctg agtaggtgtc attctattct ggggggtggg
    13681 gtggggcagg acagcaaggg ggaggattgg gaagtcaata gcaggcatgc tggggatgcg
    13741 gtgggctcta tggcttctga ggcaggtcga cactgtttaa caagcccgtc agtagagcgc
    13801 atcgcgataa gctctagagg gacagccccc ccccaaagcc cccagggatg taattacgtc
    13861 cctcccccgc tagggggcag cagcgagccg cccggggctc cgctccggtc cggcgctccc
    13921 cccgcatccc cgagccggca gcgtgcgggg acagcccggg cacggggaag gtggcacggg
    13981 atcgctttcc tctgaacgct tctcgctgct ctttgagcct gcagacacct ggggggatac
    14041 ggggaaaaag ctttaggctg aaagagagat ttagaatgac agaatcatag aacggcctgc
    14101 gtacggatgg ggctctagct ctagagcttg atatcgaatt cctgcagccc cgctagaggg
    14161 acagcccccc cccaaagccc ccagggatgt aattacgtcc ctcccccgct agggggcagc
    14221 agcgagccgc ccggggctcc gctccggtcc ggcgctcccc ccgcatcccc gagccggcag
    14281 cgtgcgggga cagcccgggc acggggaagg tggcacggga tcgctttcct ctgaacgctt
    14341 ctcgctgctc tttgagcctg cagacacctg gggggatacg gggaaaaagc tttaggctga
    14401 aagagagatt tagaatgaca gaatcataga acggcctggg cgcgcctggt ggcgaacgat
    14461 caacagacgg gagaggcaga aaggtatggc acgcctaatc tggacacaag atctggggag
    14521 gtcgctgagt agtgcgcgag caaaatttaa gctacaacaa ggcaaggctt gaccgacaat
    14581 tgcatgaaga atctgcttag ggttaggcgt tttgcgctgc ttcgcgatgt acgggccaga
    14641 tatacgcgtt gacattgatt attgactagt tattaatagt aatcaattac ggggtcatta
    14701 gttcatagcc catatatgga gttccgcgtt acataactta cggtaaatgg cccgcctggc
    14761 tgaccgccca acgacccccg cccattgacg tcaataatga cgtatgttcc catagtaacg
    14821 ccaataggga ctttccattg acgtcaatgg gtggagtatt tacggtaaac tgcccacttg
    14881 gcagtacatc aagtgtatca tatgccaagt acgcccccta ttgacgtcaa tgacggtaaa
    14941 tggcccgcct ggcattatgc ccagtacatg accttatggg actttcctac ttggcagtac
    15001 atctacgtat tagtcatcgc tattaccatg gtcgaggtga gccccacgtt ctgcttcact
    15061 ctccccatct cccccccctc cccaccccca attttgtatt tatttatttt ttaattattt
    15121 tgtgcagcga tgggggcggg gggggggggc gcgcgccagg cggggcgggg cggggcgagg
    15181 ggcggggcgg ggcgaggcgg agaggtgcgg cggcagccaa tcagagcggc gcgctccgaa
    15241 agtttccttt tatggcgagg cggcggcggc ggcggcccta taaaaagcga agcgcgcggc
    15301 gggcgggagt cgctgcgcgc tgccttcgcc ccgtgccccg ctccgccgcc gcctcgcgcc
    15361 gcccgccccg gctctgactg accgcgttac tcccacaggt gagcgggcgg gacggccctt
    15421 ctcctccggg ctgtaattag cgcttggttt aatgacggct tgtttctttt ctgtggctgc
    15481 gtgaaagcct tgaggggctc cgggagggcc ctttgtgcgg ggggagcggc tcggggggtg
    15541 cgtgcgtgtg tgtgtgcgtg gggagcgccg cgtgcggctc cgcgctgccc ggcggctgtg
    15601 agcgctgcgg gcgcggcgcg gggctttgtg cgctccgcag tgtgcgcgag gggagcgcgg
    15661 ccgggggcgg tgccccgcgg tgcggggggg gctgcgaggg gaacaaaggc tgcgtgcggg
    15721 gtgtgtgcgt gggggggtga gcagggggtg tgggcgcgtc ggtcgggctg caaccccccc
    15781 tgcacccccc tccccgagtt gctgagcacg gcccggcttc gggtgcgggg ctccgtacgg
    15841 ggcgtggcgc ggggctcgcc gtgccgggcg gggggtggcg gcaggtgggg gtgccgggcg
    15901 gggcggggcc gcctcgggcc ggggagggct cgggggaggg gcgcggcggc ccccggagcg
    15961 ccggcggctg tcgaggcgcg gcgagccgca gccattgcct tttatggtaa tcgtgcgaga
    16021 gggcgcaggg acttcctttg tcccaaatct gtgcggagcc gaaatctggg aggcgccgcc
    16081 gcaccccctc tagcgggcgc ggggcgaagc ggtgcggcgc cggcaggaag gaaatgggcg
    16141 gggagggcct tcgtgcgtcg ccgcgccgcc gtccccttct ccctctccag cctcggggct
    16201 gtccgcgggg ggacggctgc cttcgggggg gacggggcag ggcggggttc ggcttctggc
    16261 gtgtgaccgg cggctctaga gcctctgcta accatgttca tgccttcttc tttttcctac
    16321 agctcctggg caacgtgctg gttattgtgc tgtctcatca ttttggcaaa gaattcttat
    16381 ctggctaact agagaaccca ctgcttactg gcttatcgaa attaatacga ctcactatag
    16441 ggagtcccaa gctggctagc gccaccatgg agcagaaact gatctctgaa gaggatctga
    16501 tggaagatgc caagaacatc aagaagggac ccgctccatt ctaccctctg gaagatggaa
    16561 cagccggcga gcagctgcac aaggccatga agagatatgc cctggtgcct ggcgctatcg
    16621 ccttcacaga tgcccacatt caggtggacg tgacctacgc cgagtatttc gagatgtctg
    16681 tgcggctggc cgaggccatg agaagatacg gcctgaacac caaccaccgg atcgtcgtgt
    16741 gcagcgagaa cagcagccag ttcttcatgc ctgtgctggg agccctgttc atcggagtgg
    16801 ctgtggcccc tgccaacgac atctacaacg agcgcgagct gctgaacagc atgggcatct
    16861 ctcagcccac cgtggtgttc gtgtccaaga aaggcctgcg gaaggtgctg aacgtgcaga
    16921 agaagctgcc catcatccgc aagatcatca tcatggacag caagaccgac taccagggct
    16981 tccagagcat gtataccttc gtgaccagcc atctgccacc tagcttcaac gagtacgact
    17041 tcgtgcccga gagcttcgac cgggacaaga caatcgccct gatcatgaac agctccggct
    17101 ctaccggact gcccaaaggt gttgccctgc ctcacagaac agcctgcgtg cggtttagcc
    17161 acgccagaga tcccatcttt ggctaccaga acatccccga caccgccatc ctgagcgtgg
    17221 tgccttttca ccacggcttc ggcatgttca ccacactggg ctacctgatc tgcggcttca
    17281 gagtggtgct gatgtatcgc ttcgaggaag aactgttcct gcggagcctc caggactaca
    17341 agatccagtc tgctctgctg gtgcccacac tgttcagctg tctggccaag agcaccctga
    17401 tcgacaaata cgacctgagc agcctgagag agatcgcctc tggcggagcc cctctgtcta
    17461 aagaagtggg agaagccgtc gccaagcggt tcagactgcc tggcatcaga caaggctatg
    17521 gcctgaccga aaccaccaac gccgtgatga tcaccccaga gggcgataga aagcctggca
    17581 gcgtgggaaa agtggtgcca ttcttcgagg ccaaggtggt ggatctggtc accggcaaaa
    17641 cactgggcgt taaccagagg ggcgagctgt gtgttagagg ccctatgatc atgagcggct
    17701 acgtgaacaa ccccgaggcc acaaacgccc tcatcgacaa ggatggctgg ctgcactctg
    17761 gcgacattgc ctactgggac gaagatgagc acttcttcat cgtggaccgg ctgaagtccc
    17821 tgatcaagta caagggctac caggtggccc cagccgagct ggaaggcatt ctgctgcaac
    17881 acccctacat cttcgatgcc ggcgttgcag gactgcccga tgatgatgct ggcgaactgc
    17941 ctgctgctgt ggtggtgctg gaacacggca agaccatgac cgagaaagaa atcgtggact
    18001 acgtggccag ccaagtgacc accgccaaga aactgagagg cggcgtggtg tttgtggacg
    18061 aggtgccaag aggcagcacc ggaaaactgg acgcccggaa gatcagagag atcctgacca
    18121 aggccaagaa ggacggcaag atcgccgtcg gatccggagc aactaacttt tccctgctca
    18181 aacaagccgg ggatgtagag gagaaccccg gccccatggt ttccaagggc gaagaactga
    18241 tcaaagaaaa catgcacatg aagctctaca tggaaggcac cgtggacaac caccacttca
    18301 agtgtaccag cgaaggcgag ggcaagcctt acgagggcac ccagaccatg agaatcaagg
    18361 tggtggaagg cggccctctg cctttcgcct ttgatatcct ggccaccagc tttctgtacg
    18421 gcagcaagac cttcatcaat cacacccagg gcatccccga tttcttcaag cagagcttcc
    18481 ccgagggctt cacctgggag agagtgacca catacgagga tggcggcgtg ctgacagcca
    18541 cacaggatac aagcctccag gacggctgcc tgatctacaa cgtgaagatc cggggcgtga
    18601 acttcaccag caacggcccc gtgatgcaga agaaaaccct tggctgggaa gccttcaccg
    18661 agacactgta tcctgccgat ggcggcctgg aaggcagaaa cgatatggcc ctgaagctcg
    18721 tcggcggctc tcacctgatt gccaatgcca agaccaccta cagaagcaag aagcccgcca
    18781 agaacctgaa gatgcccggc gtgtactacg tggactaccg gctggaaaga atcaaagagg
    18841 ccaacaacga gacatacgtg gaacagcacg aggtggccgt ggccagatac tgtgatctgc
    18901 cttctaagct gggccacaag ctgaacctgt acaaggaatt cggtagcaag cttggtagtg
    18961 gagcaactaa cttttccctg ctcaaacaag ccggggatgt agaggagaac cccggccccg
    19021 ccccccttaa gatggccaag cctttgtctc aagaagaatc caccctcatt gaaagagcaa
    19081 cggctacaat caacagcatc cccatctctg aggactacag cgtcgccagc gcagctctct
    19141 ctagcgacgg ccgcatcttc actggtgtca atgtatatca ttttactggg ggaccttgtg
    19201 cagaactcgt ggtgctgggc actgctgctg ctgcggcagc tggcaacctg acttgtatcg
    19261 tcgcgatcgg aaatgagaac aggggcatct tgagcccctg cggacggtgc cgacaggtgc
    19321 ttctcgatct gcatcctggg atcaaagcca tagtgaagga cagtgatgga cagccgacgg
    19381 cagttgggat tcgtgaattg ctgccctctg gttatgtgtg ggagggctaa gcggccgctc
    19441 gagtctagag ggcccgttta aacccgctga tcagcctcga ctgtgccttc tagttgccag
    19501 ccatctgttg tttgcccctc ccccgtgcct tccttgaccc tggaaggtgc cactcccact
    19561 gtcctttcct aataaaatga ggaaattgca tcgcattgtc tgagtaggtg tcattctatt
    19621 ctggggggtg gggtggggca ggacagcaag ggggaggatt gggaagtcaa tagcaggcat
    19681 gctggggatg cggtgggctc tatggcttct gaggcaggtc gatgcaccgt tcatatgtta
    19741 tcgggacagc gcatcgcgat aagctctaga gggacagccc ccccccaaag cccccaggga
    19801 tgtaattacg tccctccccc gctagggggc agcagcgagc cgcccggggc tccgctccgg
    19861 tccggcgctc cccccgcatc cccgagccgg cagcgtgcgg ggacagcccg ggcacgggga
    19921 aggtggcacg ggatcgcttt cctctgaacg cttctcgctg ctctttgagc ctgcagacac
    19981 ctggggggat acggggaaaa agctttaggc tgaaagagag atttagaatg acagaatcat
    20041 agaacggcct gcgtacggat ggggctctag ctctagagct tgatatcgaa ttcctgcagc
    20101 cccgctagag ggacagcccc cccccaaagc ccccagggat gtaattacgt ccctcccccg
    20161 ctagggggca gcagcgagcc gcccggggct ccgctccggt ccggcgctcc ccccgcatcc
    20221 ccgagccggc agcgtgcggg gacagcccgg gcacggggaa ggtggcacgg gatcgctttc
    20281 ctctgaacgc ttctcgctgc tctttgagcc tgcagacacc tggggggata cggggaaaaa
    20341 gctttaggct gaaagagaga tttagaatga cagaatcata gaacggcctg ggcgcgcctg
    20401 gtggcgaacg atcaacagac gggagaggtg tggaggatgc acatgtgacc gagggatgga
    20461 acgacgcgta actcacgtta agggattttg gtcatgagct tgcgccgtcc cgtcaagtca
    20521 gcgtaatgct ctgccagtgt tacaaccaat taaccaattc tgattagaaa aactcatcga
    20581 gcatcaaatg aaactgcaat ttattcatat caggattatc aataccatat ttttgaaaaa
    20641 gccgtttctg taatgaagga gaaaactcac cgaggcagtt ccataggatg gcaagatcct
    20701 ggtatcggtc tgcgattccg actcgtccaa catcaataca acctattaat ttcccctcgt
    20761 caaaaataag gttatcaagt gagaaatcac catgagtgac gactgaatcc ggtgagaatg
    20821 gcaaaagttt atgcatttct ttccagactt gttcaacagg ccagccatta cgctcgtcat
    20881 caaaatcact cgcatcaacc aaaccgttat tcattcgtga ttgcgcctga gcgagacgaa
    20941 atacgcgatc gctgttaaaa ggacaattac aaacaggaat cgaatgcaac cggcgcagga
    21001 acactgccag cgcatcaaca atattttcac ctgaatcagg atattcttct aatacctgga
    21061 atgctgtttt tccggggatc gcagtggtga gtaaccatgc atcatcagga gtacggataa
    21121 aatgcttgat ggtcggaaga ggcataaatt ccgtcagcca gtttagtctg accatctcat
    21181 ctgtaacatc attggcaacg ctacctttgc catgtttcag aaacaactct ggcgcatcgg
    21241 gcttcccata caagcgatag attgtcgcac ctgattgccc gacattatcg cgagcccatt
    21301 tatacccata taaatcagca tccatgttgg aatttaatcg cggcctcgac gtttcccgtt
    21361 gaatatggct cataacaccc cttgtattac tgtttatgta agcagacagt tttattgttc
    21421 atgatgatat tattttatct tgtgcaatgt aacatcagag attttgagac acgggccatg
    21481 ctagctccag caaaaggcca ggaaccgtaa aaaggccgcg ttgctggcgt ttttccatag
    21541 gctccgcccc cctgacgagc atcacaaaaa tcgacgctca agtcagaggt ggcgaaaccc
    21601 gacaggacta taaagatacc aggcgtttcc ccctggaagc tccctcgtgc gctctcctgt
    21661 tccgaccctg ccgcttaccg gatacctgtc cgcctttctc ccttcgggaa gcgtggcgct
    21721 ttctcatagc tcacgctgta ggtatctcag ttcggtgtag gtcgttcgct ccaagctggg
    21781 ctgtgtgcac gaaccccccg ttcagcccga ccgctgcgcc ttatccggta actatcgtct
    21841 tgagtccaac ccggtaagac acgacttatc gccactggca gcagccactg gtaacaggat
    21901 tagcagagcg aggtatgtag gcggtgctac agagttcttg aagtggtggc ctaactac
//
