# Supplementary material for: Engineered Feedback Employing Natural Hypoxia-Responsive Factors Enhances Synthetic Hypoxia Biosensors
Source: bioRxiv preprint, doi:10.1101/2024.09.28.615614, version 1 (2024-09-30)
Supplement: Supplementary Data [file 615614_file03.zip › Supplementary Data/SupplementaryData1_PlasmidMaps/pPD1293 CAG AkaLuc-P2A-mTagBFP2-P2A-BlastR in TU3.gb]

LOCUS       Exported                9113 bp ds-DNA     circular SYN 26-SEP-2024
DEFINITION  synthetic circular DNA
ACCESSION   .
VERSION     .
KEYWORDS    .
SOURCE      synthetic DNA construct
  ORGANISM  synthetic DNA construct
REFERENCE   1  (bases 1 to 9113)
  AUTHORS   .
  TITLE     Direct Submission
  JOURNAL   Exported Thursday, Sep 26, 2024 from SnapGene 5.1.7
            https://www.snapgene.com
FEATURES             Location/Qualifiers
     source          1..9113
                     /organism="synthetic DNA construct"
                     /mol_type="other DNA"
     misc_feature    31..55
                     /label=TUPV3 Barcode
     enhancer        199..578
                     /label=CMV enhancer
                     /note="human cytomegalovirus immediate early enhancer"
     promoter        580..853
                     /label=CAG Promoter
     intron          854..1870
                     /label=chimeric intron
                     /note="chimera between introns from chicken beta-actin and 
                     rabbit beta-globin"
     CDS             2018..2047
                     /codon_start=1
                     /product="Myc (human c-Myc proto-oncogene) epitope tag"
                     /label=Myc
                     /translation="EQKLISEEDL"
     CDS             2048..3697
                     /codon_start=1
                     /label=AkaLuc
                     /translation="MEDAKNIKKGPAPFYPLEDGTAGEQLHKAMKRYALVPGAIAFTDA
                     HIQVDVTYAEYFEMSVRLAEAMRRYGLNTNHRIVVCSENSSQFFMPVLGALFIGVAVAP
                     ANDIYNERELLNSMGISQPTVVFVSKKGLRKVLNVQKKLPIIRKIIIMDSKTDYQGFQS
                     MYTFVTSHLPPSFNEYDFVPESFDRDKTIALIMNSSGSTGLPKGVALPHRTACVRFSHA
                     RDPIFGYQNIPDTAILSVVPFHHGFGMFTTLGYLICGFRVVLMYRFEEELFLRSLQDYK
                     IQSALLVPTLFSCLAKSTLIDKYDLSSLREIASGGAPLSKEVGEAVAKRFRLPGIRQGY
                     GLTETTNAVMITPEGDRKPGSVGKVVPFFEAKVVDLVTGKTLGVNQRGELCVRGPMIMS
                     GYVNNPEATNALIDKDGWLHSGDIAYWDEDEHFFIVDRLKSLIKYKGYQVAPAELEGIL
                     LQHPYIFDAGVAGLPDDDAGELPAAVVVLEHGKTMTEKEIVDYVASQVTTAKKLRGGVV
                     FVDEVPRGSTGKLDARKIREILTKAKKDGKIAV"
     CDS             3707..3763
                     /codon_start=1
                     /product="2A peptide from porcine teschovirus-1 
                     polyprotein"
                     /label=P2A
                     /note="Eukaryotic ribosomes fail to insert a peptide bond 
                     between the Gly and Pro residues, yielding separate 
                     polypeptides."
                     /translation="ATNFSLLKQAGDVEENPGP"
     CDS             3764..4474
                     /codon_start=1
                     /product="enhanced monomeric blue fluorescent protein 
                     (Subach et al., 2011)"
                     /label=mTagBFP2
                     /note="mammalian codon-optimized"
                     /translation="MVSKGEELIKENMHMKLYMEGTVDNHHFKCTSEGEGKPYEGTQTM
                     RIKVVEGGPLPFAFDILATSFLYGSKTFINHTQGIPDFFKQSFPEGFTWERVTTYEDGG
                     VLTATQDTSLQDGCLIYNVKIRGVNFTSNGPVMQKKTLGWEAFTETLYPADGGLEGRND
                     MALKLVGGSHLIANAKTTYRSKKPAKNLKMPGVYYVDYRLERIKEANNETYVEQHEVAV
                     ARYCDLPSKLGHKLN"
     CDS             4502..4510
                     /codon_start=1
                     /label=GSG
                     /translation="GSG"
     CDS             4511..4567
                     /codon_start=1
                     /product="2A peptide from porcine teschovirus-1 
                     polyprotein"
                     /label=P2A
                     /note="Eukaryotic ribosomes fail to insert a peptide bond 
                     between the Gly and Pro residues, yielding separate 
                     polypeptides."
                     /translation="ATNFSLLKQAGDVEENPGP"
     CDS             4580..4978
                     /codon_start=1
                     /gene="Aspergillus terreus BSD"
                     /product="blasticidin S deaminase"
                     /label=Blast
                     /note="confers resistance to blasticidin"
                     /translation="MAKPLSQEESTLIERATATINSIPISEDYSVASAALSSDGRIFTG
                     VNVYHFTGGPCAELVVLGTAAAAAAGNLTCIVAIGNENRGILSPCGRCRQVLLDLHPGI
                     KAIVKDSDGQPTAVGIRELLPSGYVWEG"
     polyA_signal    5029..5253
                     /label=bGH poly(A) signal
                     /note="bovine growth hormone polyadenylation signal"
     misc_feature    5271..5295
                     /label=TUPV3 Barcode
     misc_feature    5319..5554
                     /label=cHS4
     misc_feature    5652..5893
                     /label=cHS4
     misc_feature    5977..5980
                     /label=sticky
     rep_origin      6022..6450
                     /direction=RIGHT
                     /label=f1 ori
                     /note="f1 bacteriophage origin of replication; arrow 
                     indicates direction of (+) strand synthesis"
     rep_origin      6520..6655
                     /label=SV40 ori
                     /note="SV40 origin of replication"
     polyA_signal    6789..6910
                     /label=SV40 poly(A) signal
                     /note="SV40 polyadenylation signal"
     rep_origin      complement(7361..7946)
                     /direction=LEFT
                     /label=ori
                     /note="high-copy-number ColE1/pMB1/pBR322/pUC origin of 
                     replication"
     CDS             complement(8117..8977)
                     /codon_start=1
                     /gene="bla"
                     /product="beta-lactamase"
                     /label=AmpR
                     /note="confers resistance to ampicillin, carbenicillin, and
                     related antibiotics"
                     /translation="MSIQHFRVALIPFFAAFCLPVFAHPETLVKVKDAEDQLGARVGYI
                     ELDLNSGKILESFRPEERFPMMSTFKVLLCGAVLSRIDAGQEQLGRRIHYSQNDLVEYS
                     PVTEKHLTDGMTVRELCSAAITMSDNTAANLLLTTIGGPKELTAFLHNMGDHVTRLDRW
                     EPELNEAIPNDERDTTMPVAMATTLRKLLTGELLTLASRQQLIDWMEADKVAGPLLRSA
                     LPAGWFIADKSGAGERGSRGIIAALGPDGKPSRIVVIYTTGSQATMDERNRQIAEIGAS
                     LIKHW"
     promoter        complement(8978..9082)
                     /gene="bla"
                     /label=AmpR promoter
ORIGIN
        1 gacggatcgg gagatcgaag acggactaaa tagtagttca gacgccgtta agcgcaagat
       61 ctggggaggt cgctgagtag tgcgcgagca aaatttaagc tacaacaagg caaggcttga
      121 ccgacaattg catgaagaat ctgcttaggg ttaggcgttt tgcgctgctt cgcgatgtac
      181 gggccagata tacgcgttga cattgattat tgactagtta ttaatagtaa tcaattacgg
      241 ggtcattagt tcatagccca tatatggagt tccgcgttac ataacttacg gtaaatggcc
      301 cgcctggctg accgcccaac gacccccgcc cattgacgtc aataatgacg tatgttccca
      361 tagtaacgcc aatagggact ttccattgac gtcaatgggt ggagtattta cggtaaactg
      421 cccacttggc agtacatcaa gtgtatcata tgccaagtac gccccctatt gacgtcaatg
      481 acggtaaatg gcccgcctgg cattatgccc agtacatgac cttatgggac tttcctactt
      541 ggcagtacat ctacgtatta gtcatcgcta ttaccatggt cgaggtgagc cccacgttct
      601 gcttcactct ccccatctcc cccccctccc cacccccaat tttgtattta tttatttttt
      661 aattattttg tgcagcgatg ggggcggggg gggggggcgc gcgccaggcg gggcggggcg
      721 gggcgagggg cggggcgggg cgaggcggag aggtgcggcg gcagccaatc agagcggcgc
      781 gctccgaaag tttcctttta tggcgaggcg gcggcggcgg cggccctata aaaagcgaag
      841 cgcgcggcgg gcgggagtcg ctgcgcgctg ccttcgcccc gtgccccgct ccgccgccgc
      901 ctcgcgccgc ccgccccggc tctgactgac cgcgttactc ccacaggtga gcgggcggga
      961 cggcccttct cctccgggct gtaattagcg cttggtttaa tgacggcttg tttcttttct
     1021 gtggctgcgt gaaagccttg aggggctccg ggagggccct ttgtgcgggg ggagcggctc
     1081 ggggggtgcg tgcgtgtgtg tgtgcgtggg gagcgccgcg tgcggctccg cgctgcccgg
     1141 cggctgtgag cgctgcgggc gcggcgcggg gctttgtgcg ctccgcagtg tgcgcgaggg
     1201 gagcgcggcc gggggcggtg ccccgcggtg cggggggggc tgcgagggga acaaaggctg
     1261 cgtgcggggt gtgtgcgtgg gggggtgagc agggggtgtg ggcgcgtcgg tcgggctgca
     1321 accccccctg cacccccctc cccgagttgc tgagcacggc ccggcttcgg gtgcggggct
     1381 ccgtacgggg cgtggcgcgg ggctcgccgt gccgggcggg gggtggcggc aggtgggggt
     1441 gccgggcggg gcggggccgc ctcgggccgg ggagggctcg ggggaggggc gcggcggccc
     1501 ccggagcgcc ggcggctgtc gaggcgcggc gagccgcagc cattgccttt tatggtaatc
     1561 gtgcgagagg gcgcagggac ttcctttgtc ccaaatctgt gcggagccga aatctgggag
     1621 gcgccgccgc accccctcta gcgggcgcgg ggcgaagcgg tgcggcgccg gcaggaagga
     1681 aatgggcggg gagggccttc gtgcgtcgcc gcgccgccgt ccccttctcc ctctccagcc
     1741 tcggggctgt ccgcgggggg acggctgcct tcggggggga cggggcaggg cggggttcgg
     1801 cttctggcgt gtgaccggcg gctctagagc ctctgctaac catgttcatg ccttcttctt
     1861 tttcctacag ctcctgggca acgtgctggt tattgtgctg tctcatcatt ttggcaaaga
     1921 attcttatct ggctaactag agaacccact gcttactggc ttatcgaaat taatacgact
     1981 cactataggg agtcccaagc tggctagcgc caccatggag cagaaactga tctctgaaga
     2041 ggatctgatg gaagatgcca agaacatcaa gaagggaccc gctccattct accctctgga
     2101 agatggaaca gccggcgagc agctgcacaa ggccatgaag agatatgccc tggtgcctgg
     2161 cgctatcgcc ttcacagatg cccacattca ggtggacgtg acctacgccg agtatttcga
     2221 gatgtctgtg cggctggccg aggccatgag aagatacggc ctgaacacca accaccggat
     2281 cgtcgtgtgc agcgagaaca gcagccagtt cttcatgcct gtgctgggag ccctgttcat
     2341 cggagtggct gtggcccctg ccaacgacat ctacaacgag cgcgagctgc tgaacagcat
     2401 gggcatctct cagcccaccg tggtgttcgt gtccaagaaa ggcctgcgga aggtgctgaa
     2461 cgtgcagaag aagctgccca tcatccgcaa gatcatcatc atggacagca agaccgacta
     2521 ccagggcttc cagagcatgt ataccttcgt gaccagccat ctgccaccta gcttcaacga
     2581 gtacgacttc gtgcccgaga gcttcgaccg ggacaagaca atcgccctga tcatgaacag
     2641 ctccggctct accggactgc ccaaaggtgt tgccctgcct cacagaacag cctgcgtgcg
     2701 gtttagccac gccagagatc ccatctttgg ctaccagaac atccccgaca ccgccatcct
     2761 gagcgtggtg ccttttcacc acggcttcgg catgttcacc acactgggct acctgatctg
     2821 cggcttcaga gtggtgctga tgtatcgctt cgaggaagaa ctgttcctgc ggagcctcca
     2881 ggactacaag atccagtctg ctctgctggt gcccacactg ttcagctgtc tggccaagag
     2941 caccctgatc gacaaatacg acctgagcag cctgagagag atcgcctctg gcggagcccc
     3001 tctgtctaaa gaagtgggag aagccgtcgc caagcggttc agactgcctg gcatcagaca
     3061 aggctatggc ctgaccgaaa ccaccaacgc cgtgatgatc accccagagg gcgatagaaa
     3121 gcctggcagc gtgggaaaag tggtgccatt cttcgaggcc aaggtggtgg atctggtcac
     3181 cggcaaaaca ctgggcgtta accagagggg cgagctgtgt gttagaggcc ctatgatcat
     3241 gagcggctac gtgaacaacc ccgaggccac aaacgccctc atcgacaagg atggctggct
     3301 gcactctggc gacattgcct actgggacga agatgagcac ttcttcatcg tggaccggct
     3361 gaagtccctg atcaagtaca agggctacca ggtggcccca gccgagctgg aaggcattct
     3421 gctgcaacac ccctacatct tcgatgccgg cgttgcagga ctgcccgatg atgatgctgg
     3481 cgaactgcct gctgctgtgg tggtgctgga acacggcaag accatgaccg agaaagaaat
     3541 cgtggactac gtggccagcc aagtgaccac cgccaagaaa ctgagaggcg gcgtggtgtt
     3601 tgtggacgag gtgccaagag gcagcaccgg aaaactggac gcccggaaga tcagagagat
     3661 cctgaccaag gccaagaagg acggcaagat cgccgtcgga tccggagcaa ctaacttttc
     3721 cctgctcaaa caagccgggg atgtagagga gaaccccggc cccatggttt ccaagggcga
     3781 agaactgatc aaagaaaaca tgcacatgaa gctctacatg gaaggcaccg tggacaacca
     3841 ccacttcaag tgtaccagcg aaggcgaggg caagccttac gagggcaccc agaccatgag
     3901 aatcaaggtg gtggaaggcg gccctctgcc tttcgccttt gatatcctgg ccaccagctt
     3961 tctgtacggc agcaagacct tcatcaatca cacccagggc atccccgatt tcttcaagca
     4021 gagcttcccc gagggcttca cctgggagag agtgaccaca tacgaggatg gcggcgtgct
     4081 gacagccaca caggatacaa gcctccagga cggctgcctg atctacaacg tgaagatccg
     4141 gggcgtgaac ttcaccagca acggccccgt gatgcagaag aaaacccttg gctgggaagc
     4201 cttcaccgag acactgtatc ctgccgatgg cggcctggaa ggcagaaacg atatggccct
     4261 gaagctcgtc ggcggctctc acctgattgc caatgccaag accacctaca gaagcaagaa
     4321 gcccgccaag aacctgaaga tgcccggcgt gtactacgtg gactaccggc tggaaagaat
     4381 caaagaggcc aacaacgaga catacgtgga acagcacgag gtggccgtgg ccagatactg
     4441 tgatctgcct tctaagctgg gccacaagct gaacctgtac aaggaattcg gtagcaagct
     4501 tggtagtgga gcaactaact tttccctgct caaacaagcc ggggatgtag aggagaaccc
     4561 cggccccgcc ccccttaaga tggccaagcc tttgtctcaa gaagaatcca ccctcattga
     4621 aagagcaacg gctacaatca acagcatccc catctctgag gactacagcg tcgccagcgc
     4681 agctctctct agcgacggcc gcatcttcac tggtgtcaat gtatatcatt ttactggggg
     4741 accttgtgca gaactcgtgg tgctgggcac tgctgctgct gcggcagctg gcaacctgac
     4801 ttgtatcgtc gcgatcggaa atgagaacag gggcatcttg agcccctgcg gacggtgccg
     4861 acaggtgctt ctcgatctgc atcctgggat caaagccata gtgaaggaca gtgatggaca
     4921 gccgacggca gttgggattc gtgaattgct gccctctggt tatgtgtggg agggctaagc
     4981 ggccgctcga gtctagaggg cccgtttaaa cccgctgatc agcctcgact gtgccttcta
     5041 gttgccagcc atctgttgtt tgcccctccc ccgtgccttc cttgaccctg gaaggtgcca
     5101 ctcccactgt cctttcctaa taaaatgagg aaattgcatc gcattgtctg agtaggtgtc
     5161 attctattct ggggggtggg gtggggcagg acagcaaggg ggaggattgg gaagtcaata
     5221 gcaggcatgc tggggatgcg gtgggctcta tggcttctga ggcaggtcga agagactgcc
     5281 cgacacatct tagtgagcgc atcgcgataa gctctagagg gacagccccc ccccaaagcc
     5341 cccagggatg taattacgtc cctcccccgc tagggggcag cagcgagccg cccggggctc
     5401 cgctccggtc cggcgctccc cccgcatccc cgagccggca gcgtgcgggg acagcccggg
     5461 cacggggaag gtggcacggg atcgctttcc tctgaacgct tctcgctgct ctttgagcct
     5521 gcagacacct ggggggatac ggggaaaaag ctttaggctg aaagagagat ttagaatgac
     5581 agaatcatag aacggcctgc gtacggatgg ggctctagct ctagagcttg atatcgaatt
     5641 cctgcagccc cgctagaggg acagcccccc cccaaagccc ccagggatgt aattacgtcc
     5701 ctcccccgct agggggcagc agcgagccgc ccggggctcc gctccggtcc ggcgctcccc
     5761 ccgcatcccc gagccggcag cgtgcgggga cagcccgggc acggggaagg tggcacggga
     5821 tcgctttcct ctgaacgctt ctcgctgctc tttgagcctg cagacacctg gggggatacg
     5881 gggaaaaagc tttaggctga aagagagatt tagaatgaca gaatcataga acggcctggg
     5941 cgcgcctggt ggcgaacgat caacagacgg gagaggttac aagtcttcgc tgacagcgac
     6001 cggactctag ggggtatccc cnnnnnnnnn nnnnnnnnnn nnnnnnnnnn nnnnnnnnnn
     6061 nnnnnnnnnn nnnnnnnnnn nnnnnnnnnn nnnnnnnnnn nnnnnnnnnn nnnnnnnnnn
     6121 nnnnnnnnnn nnnnnnnnnn nnnnncnnnn nnnnnnnnnn nnnnnnnnnn nnnnnnnnnn
     6181 nnnnnnnnnn nnnnnnnnnn nnnnnnnnnn nnnnnnnnnn nnnnnnnnnn nnnnnnnann
     6241 nnnnnnnnnn nnnnnnnnnn nnnnnnnnnn nnnnnnnnnn nnnnnnncct ttgacgttgg
     6301 agtccacgtt ctttaatagt ggactcttgt tccaaactgg aacaacactc aaccctatct
     6361 cggtctattc ttttgattta taagggattt tgccgatttc ggcctattgg ttaaaaaatg
     6421 agctgattta acaaaaattt aacgcgaatt aattctgtgg aatgtgtgtc agttaggctc
     6481 aattagtcag caaccatagt cccgccccta actccgccca tcccgcccct aactccgccc
     6541 agttccgccc attctccgcc ccatggctga ctaatttttt ttatttatgc agaggccgag
     6601 gccgcctctg cctctgagct attccagaag tagtgaggag gcttttttgg aggcctaggc
     6661 ttttgcaaaa agctcccggg agcttgtata tccattttcg gaggttgggc ttcggaatcg
     6721 ttttccggga cgccggctgg atgatcctcc agcgcgggga tctcatgctg gagttcttcg
     6781 cccaccccaa cttgtttatt gcagcttata atggttacaa ataaagcaat agcatcacaa
     6841 atttcacaaa taaagcattt ttttcactgc attctagttg tggtttgtcc aaactcatca
     6901 atgtatctta tcatgtctgt ataccgtcga cctctagcta gagcttggcg taatcatggt
     6961 catagctgtt tcctgtgtga aattgttatc cgctcacaat tccacacaac atacgagccg
     7021 gaagcataaa gtgtaaagcc tggggtgcct aatgagtgag ctaactcaca ttaattgcgt
     7081 tgcgctcact gcccgctttc cagtcgggaa acctgtcgtg ccagctgcat taatgaatcg
     7141 gccaacgcgc ggggagaggc ggtttgcgta ttgggcgctc ttccgcttcc tcgctcactg
     7201 actcgctgcg ctcggtcgtt cggctgcggc gagcggtatc agctcactca aaggcggtaa
     7261 tacggttatc cacagaatca ggggataacg caggaaagaa catgtgagca aaaggccagc
     7321 aaaaggccag gaaccgtaaa aaggccgcgt tgctggcgtt tttccatagg ctccgccccc
     7381 ctgacgagca tcacaaaaat cgacgctcaa gtcagaggtg gcgaaacccg acaggactat
     7441 aaagatacca ggcgtttccc cctggaagct ccctcgtgcg ctctcctgtt ccgaccctgc
     7501 cgcttaccgg atacctgtcc gcctttctcc cttcgggaag cgtggcgctt tctcatagct
     7561 cacgctgtag gtatctcagt tcggtgtagg tcgttcgctc caagctgggc tgtgtgcacg
     7621 aaccccccgt tcagcccgac cgctgcgcct tatccggtaa ctatcgtctt gagtccaacc
     7681 cggtaagaca cgacttatcg ccactggcag cagccactgg taacaggatt agcagagcga
     7741 ggtatgtagg cggtgctaca gagttcttga agtggtggcc taactacggc tacactagaa
     7801 gaacagtatt tggtatctgc gctctgctga agccagttac cttcggaaaa agagttggta
     7861 gctcttgatc cggcaaacaa accaccgctg gtagcggttt ttttgtttgc aagcagcaga
     7921 ttacgcgcag aaaaaaagga tctcaagaag atcctttgat cttttctacg gggtctgacg
     7981 ctcagtggaa cgaaaactca cgttaaggga ttttggtcat gagattatca aaaaggatct
     8041 tcacctagat ccttttaaat taaaaatgaa gttttaaatc aatctaaagt atatatgagt
     8101 aaacttggtc tgacagttac caatgcttaa tcagtgaggc acctatctca gcgatctgtc
     8161 tatttcgttc atccatagtt gcctgactcc ccgtcgtgta gataactacg atacgggagg
     8221 gcttaccatc tggccccagt gctgcaatga taccgcgaga tccacgctca ccggctccag
     8281 atttatcagc aataaaccag ccagccggaa gggccgagcg cagaagtggt cctgcaactt
     8341 tatccgcctc catccagtct attaattgtt gccgggaagc tagagtaagt agttcgccag
     8401 ttaatagttt gcgcaacgtt gttgccattg ctacaggcat cgtggtgtca cgctcgtcgt
     8461 ttggtatggc ttcattcagc tccggttccc aacgatcaag gcgagttaca tgatccccca
     8521 tgttgtgcaa aaaagcggtt agctccttcg gtcctccgat cgttgtcaga agtaagttgg
     8581 ccgcagtgtt atcactcatg gttatggcag cactgcataa ttctcttact gtcatgccat
     8641 ccgtaagatg cttttctgtg actggtgagt actcaaccaa gtcattctga gaatagtgta
     8701 tgcggcgacc gagttgctct tgcccggcgt caatacggga taataccgcg ccacatagca
     8761 gaactttaaa agtgctcatc attggaaaac gttcttcggg gcgaaaactc tcaaggatct
     8821 taccgctgtt gagatccagt tcgatgtaac ccactcgtgc acccaactga tcttcagcat
     8881 cttttacttt caccagcgtt tctgggtgag caaaaacagg aaggcaaaat gccgcaaaaa
     8941 agggaataag ggcgacacgg aaatgttgaa tactcatact cttccttttt caatattatt
     9001 gaagcattta tcagggttat tgtctcatga gcggatacat atttgaatgt atttagaaaa
     9061 ataaacaaat aggggttccg cgcacatttc cccgaaaagt gccacctgac gtc
//
