# Supplementary material for: Engineered Feedback Employing Natural Hypoxia-Responsive Factors Enhances Synthetic Hypoxia Biosensors
Source: bioRxiv preprint, doi:10.1101/2024.09.28.615614, version 1 (2024-09-30)
Supplement: Supplementary Data [file 615614_file03.zip › Supplementary Data/SupplementaryData1_PlasmidMaps/pPD1412 Simple CMV HBS.gb]

LOCUS       Exported               13997 bp ds-DNA     circular SYN 26-SEP-2024
DEFINITION  synthetic circular DNA
ACCESSION   .
VERSION     .
KEYWORDS    .
SOURCE      synthetic DNA construct
  ORGANISM  synthetic DNA construct
REFERENCE   1  (bases 1 to 13997)
  AUTHORS   Leonard Lab
  TITLE     Direct Submission
  JOURNAL   Exported Thursday, Sep 26, 2024 from SnapGene 5.1.7
            https://www.snapgene.com
FEATURES             Location/Qualifiers
     source          1..13997
                     /organism="synthetic DNA construct"
                     /mol_type="other DNA"
     misc_feature    340..575
                     /label=cHS4
     misc_feature    673..914
                     /label=cHS4
     misc_feature    1031..1068
                     /label=attB BxB1
                     /note="/ApEinfo_fwdcolor=#00ffff
                     /ApEinfo_graphicformat=arrow_data {{0 1 2 0 0 -1} {} 0}
                     width 5 offset 0
                     /ApEinfo_revcolor=green"
     CDS             1079..1672
                     /codon_start=1
                     /label=puro R
                     /note="/ApEinfo_fwdcolor=#408080
                     /ApEinfo_graphicformat=arrow_data {{0 1 2 0 0 -1} {} 0}
                     width 5 offset 0
                     /ApEinfo_revcolor=green"
                     /translation="MTEYKPTVRLATRDDVPRAVRTLAAAFADYPATRHTVDPDRHIER
                     VTELQELFLTRVGLDIGKVWVADDGAAVAVWTTPESVEAGAVFAEIGPRMAELSGSRLA
                     AQQQMEGLLAPHRPKEPAWFLATVGVSPDHQGKGLGSAVVLPGVEAAERAGVPAFLETS
                     APRNLPFYERLGFTVTADVEVPEGPRTWCMTRKPG"
     CDS             1676..1704
                     /codon_start=1
                     /product="2A peptide from porcine teschovirus-1 
                     polyprotein"
                     /label=P2A
                     /note="Eukaryotic ribosomes fail to insert a peptide bond 
                     between the Gly and Pro residues, yielding separate 
                     polypeptides."
                     /translation="ATNFSLLKQ"
     CDS             1733..2683
                     /codon_start=2
                     /label=miRFP720
                     /translation="PEG?GGGGPPGGGPPRGGPGR?GGGEGPGGGGPPGGPAGG?GGGR
                     PPGGGPP?EGGRGGRGGGGPPPP?G?RREPGGPGGGEGPGPPR??GGGPGG?GGGRPPG
                     PPG??GGG?EP?G?PGPPGGGG?RGGGRRPGGGEGPGGGG??GGG?GG?GGGRPPGPPG
                     ??GGG?GP?G?PGPPPP?G?RGGGGGGGGGGGGGGGGGGGGGGGGGGGGGGGGGGGGGG
                     GGGGGGGGGGGGGGGGGGGGGGGGGGGGGGGGG?PPPP?PPVP?PAP?PVP?GPPVPVP
                     ?P?PPPP?P?PP?PPPVP??GP????PPP?P?PPGG"
     misc_feature    2724..3239
                     /label=rb glob PA terminator
                     /note="/ApEinfo_fwdcolor=#ff80c0
                     /ApEinfo_graphicformat=arrow_data {{0 1 2 0 0 -1} {} 0}
                     width 5 offset 0
                     /ApEinfo_revcolor=green"
     misc_feature    3271..3506
                     /label=cHS4
     misc_feature    3604..3845
                     /label=cHS4
     misc_feature    3934..3958
                     /label=TUPV1 Barcode
     misc_feature    3982..3990
                     /label=EBS
                     /note="Egr-1 binding site; early growth response factor; 
                     from positions -603 to -595 of the murine Egr-1 promoter"
     misc_feature    3997..4023
                     /label=MRE
                     /note="MRE from the murine MT-I proximal promoter; metal 
                     transcirption factor-1; MTF-1 is a ZF that binds the metal 
                     response element (MRE) in response to heavy metals"
     misc_feature    4030..4047
                     /label=HRE
                     /note="HRE (hypoxia response element) derived from the 5' 
                     flanking region of murine PGK-1 (phosphoglycerate kinase 1)
                     gene"
     misc_feature    4054..4071
                     /label=HRE
                     /note="HRE (hypoxia response element) derived from the 5' 
                     flanking region of murine PGK-1 (phosphoglycerate kinase 1)
                     gene"
     misc_feature    4076..4095
                     /label=HRE
                     /note="HRE (hypoxia response element) derived from the 5' 
                     flanking region of murine PGK-1 (phosphoglycerate kinase 1)
                     gene"
     promoter        4113..4151
                     /label=CMV_min
                     /note="human cytomegalovirus (CMV) immediate early 
                     promoter"
     CDS             4246..4314
                     /codon_start=1
                     /product="three tandem FLAG(R) epitope tags, followed by an
                     enterokinase cleavage site"
                     /label=3xFLAG
                     /translation="MDYKDHDGDYKDHDIDYKDDDDK"
     CDS             4324..4998
                     /codon_start=1
                     /product="Missing C-term GMDELYK"
                     /label=mScarlet-I*
                     /note="missing C-term GMDELYK"
                     /translation="MVSKGEAVIKEFMRFKVHMEGSMNGHEFEIEGEGEGRPYEGTQTA
                     KLKVTKGGPLPFSWDILSPQFMYGSRAFIKHPADIPDYYKQSFPEGFKWERVMNFEDGG
                     AVTVTQDTSLEDGTLIYKVKLRGTNFPPDGPVMQKKTMGWEASTERLYPEDGVLKGDIK
                     MALRLKDGGRYLADFKTTYKAKKPVQMPGAYNVDRKLDITSHNEDYTVVEQYERSEGRH
                     STG"
     CDS             5002..5508
                     /codon_start=1
                     /product="Missing N-term MVF"
                     /label=LumiLuc*
                     /note="missing N-term NVF"
                     /translation="TLGDFVGDWRQTAGYNQAQVLEQGGLTSLFQNLGVSVTPIQRIVL
                     SGENGLKIDIHVIIPYEGLSCDQMAQIEKIFKVVYPVDDHHFKAILHYGTLVIDGVTPN
                     MIDYFGQPYEGIAKFDGKKITVTGTLWNGNTIIDERLINPDGSLLFRVTINGVTGWRLH
                     ERILA"
     polyA_signal    5568..5792
                     /label=bGH poly(A) signal
                     /note="bovine growth hormone polyadenylation signal"
     misc_feature    5810..5834
                     /label=TUPV1 Barcode
     misc_feature    5858..6093
                     /label=cHS4
     misc_feature    6191..6432
                     /label=cHS4
     misc_feature    6522..6546
                     /label=TUPV2 Barcode
     enhancer        6690..7069
                     /label=CMV enhancer
                     /note="human cytomegalovirus immediate early enhancer"
     promoter        7071..7344
                     /label=CAG Promoter
     intron          7345..8361
                     /label=chimeric intron
                     /note="chimera between introns from chicken beta-actin and 
                     rabbit beta-globin"
     CDS             8509..8538
                     /codon_start=1
                     /product="Myc (human c-Myc proto-oncogene) epitope tag"
                     /label=Myc
                     /translation="EQKLISEEDL"
     CDS             8539..10188
                     /codon_start=1
                     /label=AkaLuc
                     /translation="MEDAKNIKKGPAPFYPLEDGTAGEQLHKAMKRYALVPGAIAFTDA
                     HIQVDVTYAEYFEMSVRLAEAMRRYGLNTNHRIVVCSENSSQFFMPVLGALFIGVAVAP
                     ANDIYNERELLNSMGISQPTVVFVSKKGLRKVLNVQKKLPIIRKIIIMDSKTDYQGFQS
                     MYTFVTSHLPPSFNEYDFVPESFDRDKTIALIMNSSGSTGLPKGVALPHRTACVRFSHA
                     RDPIFGYQNIPDTAILSVVPFHHGFGMFTTLGYLICGFRVVLMYRFEEELFLRSLQDYK
                     IQSALLVPTLFSCLAKSTLIDKYDLSSLREIASGGAPLSKEVGEAVAKRFRLPGIRQGY
                     GLTETTNAVMITPEGDRKPGSVGKVVPFFEAKVVDLVTGKTLGVNQRGELCVRGPMIMS
                     GYVNNPEATNALIDKDGWLHSGDIAYWDEDEHFFIVDRLKSLIKYKGYQVAPAELEGIL
                     LQHPYIFDAGVAGLPDDDAGELPAAVVVLEHGKTMTEKEIVDYVASQVTTAKKLRGGVV
                     FVDEVPRGSTGKLDARKIREILTKAKKDGKIAV"
     CDS             10198..10254
                     /codon_start=1
                     /product="2A peptide from porcine teschovirus-1 
                     polyprotein"
                     /label=P2A
                     /note="Eukaryotic ribosomes fail to insert a peptide bond 
                     between the Gly and Pro residues, yielding separate 
                     polypeptides."
                     /translation="ATNFSLLKQAGDVEENPGP"
     CDS             10255..10965
                     /codon_start=1
                     /product="enhanced monomeric blue fluorescent protein 
                     (Subach et al., 2011)"
                     /label=mTagBFP2
                     /note="mammalian codon-optimized"
                     /translation="PPPP?PPPPP?GPGGPPPPPP?PPPP?PPGP?PPPP?PPP?P?PP
                     GP?PPP?PP?P?PGPPGPPPPPPPPPPPPGGPGPPPPPPPPPPP?GGPGGPP?PPLPPP
                     ?PPPPGGP?PPPP?PPAPPPPPPP?PPPP?PPPPPPPPPPPPPPPPPPPPG?PPPP??P
                     PPDPPPPG?PPP?PPPP?PPPPPPPPPPPPPPPPPPP?P?PP???PPPPPPPP?PPPPP
                     ???PPPPPPPP??GG"
     CDS             10993..11001
                     /codon_start=1
                     /label=GSG
                     /translation="GSG"
     CDS             11002..11058
                     /codon_start=1
                     /product="2A peptide from porcine teschovirus-1 
                     polyprotein"
                     /label=P2A
                     /note="Eukaryotic ribosomes fail to insert a peptide bond 
                     between the Gly and Pro residues, yielding separate 
                     polypeptides."
                     /translation="ATNFSLLKQAGDVEENPGP"
     CDS             11071..11469
                     /codon_start=1
                     /gene="Aspergillus terreus BSD"
                     /product="blasticidin S deaminase"
                     /label=Blast
                     /note="confers resistance to blasticidin"
                     /translation="MAKPLSQEESTLIERATATINSIPISEDYSVASAALSSDGRIFTG
                     VNVYHFTGGPCAELVVLGTAAAAAAGNLTCIVAIGNENRGILSPCGRCRQVLLDLHPGI
                     KAIVKDSDGQPTAVGIRELLPSGYVWEG"
     polyA_signal    11520..11744
                     /label=bGH poly(A) signal
                     /note="bovine growth hormone polyadenylation signal"
     misc_feature    11762..11786
                     /label=TUPV2 Barcode
     misc_feature    11810..12045
                     /label=cHS4
     misc_feature    12143..12384
                     /label=cHS4
     CDS             complement(12603..13412)
                     /codon_start=1
                     /gene="aph(3')-Ia"
                     /product="aminoglycoside phosphotransferase"
                     /label=KanR
                     /note="confers resistance to kanamycin in bacteria or G418 
                     (Geneticin(R)) in eukaryotes"
                     /translation="MSHIQRETSRPRLNSNMDADLYGYKWARDNVGQSGATIYRLYGKP
                     DAPELFLKHGKGSVANDVTDEMVRLNWLTEFMPLPTIKHFIRTPDDAWLLTTAIPGKTA
                     FQVLEEYPDSGENIVDALAVFLRRLHSIPVCNCPFNSDRVFRLAQAQSRMNNGLVDASD
                     FDDERNGWPVEQVWKEMHKLLPFSPDSVVTHGDFSLDNLIFDEGKLIGCIDVGRVGIAD
                     RYQDLAILWNCLGEFSPSLQKRLFQKYGIDNPDMNKLQFHLMLDEFF"
     rep_origin      complement(join(13571..13997,1..162))
                     /direction=LEFT
                     /label=ori
                     /note="high-copy-number ColE1/pMB1/pBR322/pUC origin of 
                     replication"
ORIGIN
        1 ggctacacta gaagaacagt atttggtatc tgcgctctgc tgaagccagt taccttcgga
       61 aaaagagttg gtagctcttg atccggcaaa caaaccaccg ctggtagcgg tggttttttt
      121 gtttgcaagc agcagattac gcgcagaaaa aaaggatctc aagaagatcc tttgatcttt
      181 tctacggggt ctgacgctca gtggaacgaa aactcacgtt aagggatttt ggtcatgaga
      241 ttatcaaaaa ggatcttcac ctagatcctt tctcgagctt tcggagtgag atggagtggc
      301 cactgtggaa ctgggcctag catcgcgata agctctagag ggacagcccc cccccaaagc
      361 ccccagggat gtaattacgt ccctcccccg ctagggggca gcagcgagcc gcccggggct
      421 ccgctccggt ccggcgctcc ccccgcatcc ccgagccggc agcgtgcggg gacagcccgg
      481 gcacggggaa ggtggcacgg gatcgctttc ctctgaacgc ttctcgctgc tctttgagcc
      541 tgcagacacc tggggggata cggggaaaaa gctttaggct gaaagagaga tttagaatga
      601 cagaatcata gaacggcctg cgtacggatg gggctctagc tctagagctt gatatcgaat
      661 tcctgcagcc ccgctagagg gacagccccc ccccaaagcc cccagggatg taattacgtc
      721 cctcccccgc tagggggcag cagcgagccg cccggggctc cgctccggtc cggcgctccc
      781 cccgcatccc cgagccggca gcgtgcgggg acagcccggg cacggggaag gtggcacggg
      841 atcgctttcc tctgaacgct tctcgctgct ctttgagcct gcagacacct ggggggatac
      901 ggggaaaaag ctttaggctg aaagagagat ttagaatgac agaatcatag aacggcctgg
      961 gcgcgcctgg tggcgaacga tcaacagacg ggagatctac tattgggaca gcagagatcc
     1021 agttggtaat ggcttgtcga cgacggcggt ctccgtcgtc aggatcatag gtgccaccat
     1081 gaccgagtac aagcccacgg tgcgcctcgc cacccgcgac gacgtccccc gggccgtacg
     1141 caccctcgcc gccgcgttcg ccgactaccc cgccacgcgc cacaccgtcg acccggaccg
     1201 ccacatcgag cgggtcaccg agctgcaaga actcttcctc acgcgcgtcg ggctcgacat
     1261 cggcaaggtg tgggtcgcgg acgacggcgc cgcggtggcg gtctggacca cgccggagag
     1321 cgtcgaagcg ggggcggtgt tcgccgagat cggcccgcgc atggccgagt tgagcggttc
     1381 ccggctggcc gcgcagcaac agatggaagg cctcctggcg ccgcaccggc ccaaggagcc
     1441 cgcgtggttc ctggccaccg tcggcgtctc gcccgaccac cagggcaagg gtctgggcag
     1501 cgccgtcgtg ctccccggag tggaggcggc cgagcgcgcc ggggtgcccg ccttcctgga
     1561 gacatccgcg ccccgcaacc tccccttcta cgagcggctc ggcttcaccg tcaccgccga
     1621 cgtcgaggtg cccgaaggac cgcgcacctg gtgcatgacc cgcaagcccg gagctgccac
     1681 gaacttcagc ctgctgaagc aggctggaga cgtggaggag aaccctggac ccatggccga
     1741 gggctctgtt gctagacaac ccgatctgct gacctgcgac gacgagccca ttcatatccc
     1801 tggcgctatc cagcctcacg gactgctgct tgctctggcc gccgatatga caatcgtggc
     1861 cggcagcgat aacctgcctg agctgacagg actggccatc ggagccctga ttggaagatc
     1921 agccgccgac gtgttcgaca gcgagacaca caacagactg acaatcgccc tggccgaacc
     1981 tggtgctgct gtgggagcac ctatcaccgt gggcttcacc atgagaaagg acgccggctt
     2041 tatcggcagc tggcacagac acgaccagct gatctttctg gaactggaac ctcctcagag
     2101 agatgtggcc gagccacagg ccttcttcag aaggaccaac agcgccatca gacggctcca
     2161 ggccgctgag acactggaat ctgcttgtgc cgccgctgct caagaagtgc ggaagatcac
     2221 cggcttcgac cgcgtgatga tctacagatt cgccagcgac ttcagcggcg aagtgatcgc
     2281 cgaggataga tgcgccgagg tggaatctaa gctgggcctg cattaccccg ccagcttcat
     2341 tcctgctcag gccagacggc tgtataccat caatcccgtg cggatcatcc ccgacatcaa
     2401 ctacagaccc gtgcctgtga ctcccgatct gaaccctgtt accggcagac ccatcgacct
     2461 gagcttcgcc atcctgagat ccgtgtctcc cgtgcatctt gagttcatgc ggaacatcgg
     2521 aatgcacggc accatgagca tctctatcct gcggggcgaa agactgtggg gcctgatcgt
     2581 gtgtcaccac agaacccctt actacgtgga cctggatggc agacaggcct gcaaaagagt
     2641 ggccgagaga ctggccacac agatcggcgt gatggaagaa tgagcttcca ctggattgta
     2701 caattaccaa ctgaattcac tcctcaggtg caggctgcct atcagaaggt ggtggctggt
     2761 gtggccaatg ccctggctca caaataccac tgagatcttt ttccctctgc caaaaattat
     2821 ggggacatca tgaagcccct tgagcatctg acttctggct aataaaggaa atttattttc
     2881 attgcaatag tgtgttggaa ttttttgtgt ctctcactcg gaaggacata tgggagggca
     2941 aatcatttaa aacatcagaa tgagtatttg gtttagagtt tggcaacata tgcccatatg
     3001 ctggctgcca tgaacaaagg ttggctataa agaggtcatc agtatatgaa acagccccct
     3061 gctgtccatt ccttattcca tagaaaagcc ttgacttgag gttagatttt ttttatattt
     3121 tgttttgtgt tatttttttc tttaacatcc ctaaaatttt ccttacatgt tttactagcc
     3181 agatttttcc tcctctcctg actactccca gtcatagctg tccctcttct cttatggaga
     3241 tccgggccta gcatcgcgat aagctctaga gggacagccc ccccccaaag cccccaggga
     3301 tgtaattacg tccctccccc gctagggggc agcagcgagc cgcccggggc tccgctccgg
     3361 tccggcgctc cccccgcatc cccgagccgg cagcgtgcgg ggacagcccg ggcacgggga
     3421 aggtggcacg ggatcgcttt cctctgaacg cttctcgctg ctctttgagc ctgcagacac
     3481 ctggggggat acggggaaaa agctttaggc tgaaagagag atttagaatg acagaatcat
     3541 agaacggcct gcgtacggat ggggctctag ctctagagct tgatatcgaa ttcctgcagc
     3601 cccgctagag ggacagcccc cccccaaagc ccccagggat gtaattacgt ccctcccccg
     3661 ctagggggca gcagcgagcc gcccggggct ccgctccggt ccggcgctcc ccccgcatcc
     3721 ccgagccggc agcgtgcggg gacagcccgg gcacggggaa ggtggcacgg gatcgctttc
     3781 ctctgaacgc ttctcgctgc tctttgagcc tgcagacacc tggggggata cggggaaaaa
     3841 gctttaggct gaaagagaga tttagaatga cagaatcata gaacggcctg ggcgcgcctg
     3901 gtggcgaacg atcaacagac gggagattgc caaggtcttg acaaacgagt gctagtacaa
     3961 gatctgaatt acgcgtctag ccgccctcgc tctagcaggg agctctgcac tccgcccgaa
     4021 aagtctagcg tcgtgcagga cgtgacatct agtgtcgtgc aggacgtgac atctagtgtc
     4081 gtgcaggacg tgacatctag gatcctagta ctggtaggcg tgtacggtgg gaggtctata
     4141 taagcagagc tgagctctct ggctaactag agaacccact gcttactggc ttatcgaaat
     4201 taatacgact cactataggg agtccccaag ctggctagcg ccaccatgga ctacaaagac
     4261 cacgacggcg attacaagga tcatgacatc gattacaaag acgatgacga taagggcagc
     4321 ggcatggtga gcaagggcga ggcagtgatc aaggagttca tgcggttcaa ggtgcacatg
     4381 gagggctcca tgaacggcca cgagttcgag atcgagggcg agggcgaggg ccgcccctac
     4441 gagggcaccc agaccgccaa gctgaaggtg accaagggtg gccccctgcc cttctcctgg
     4501 gacatcctgt cccctcagtt catgtacggc tccagggcct tcatcaagca ccccgccgac
     4561 atccccgact actataagca gtccttcccc gagggcttca agtgggagcg cgtgatgaac
     4621 ttcgaggacg gcggcgccgt gaccgtgacc caggacacct ccctggagga cggcaccctg
     4681 atctacaagg tgaagctccg cggcaccaac ttccctcctg acggccccgt aatgcagaaa
     4741 aagacaatgg gctgggaagc gtccaccgag cggttgtacc ccgaggacgg cgtgctgaag
     4801 ggcgacatta agatggccct gcgcctgaag gacggcggac gctacctggc ggacttcaag
     4861 accacctaca aggccaagaa gcccgtgcag atgcccggcg cctacaacgt cgaccgcaag
     4921 ttggacatca cctcccacaa cgaggactac accgtggtgg aacagtacga acgctccgag
     4981 ggccgccact ccaccggaaa gactctcggg gattttgttg gggactggcg acagacagcc
     5041 ggctacaacc aggctcaagt ccttgaacag ggaggtttga ccagtttgtt tcagaacctc
     5101 ggggtgtccg taactccaat ccaaaggatt gtcctgagcg gtgaaaatgg gctgaagatc
     5161 gatatccatg tcatcatccc gtatgaaggt ctgagctgcg accaaatggc ccagatcgaa
     5221 aaaattttta aggtggtata ccctgtggat gatcatcact ttaaggcgat cctgcactat
     5281 ggcacactgg taatcgacgg ggttacgccg aacatgatcg actatttcgg acagccgtat
     5341 gaaggcatcg ccaagttcga cggcaaaaag atcacagtaa cagggaccct gtggaacggc
     5401 aacacaatta tcgacgagcg cctgatcaac cccgacggct ccctgctgtt ccgagtaacc
     5461 attaacggag tgaccggctg gcgtctgcat gaacgcattc tggcgtaagc ggccgctagt
     5521 atcctgcagg tatagagggc ccgtttaaac ccgctgatca gcctcgactg tgccttctag
     5581 ttgccagcca tctgttgttt gcccctcccc cgtgccttcc ttgaccctgg aaggtgccac
     5641 tcccactgtc ctttcctaat aaaatgagga aattgcatcg cattgtctga gtaggtgtca
     5701 ttctattctg gggggtgggg tggggcagga cagcaagggg gaggattggg aagtcaatag
     5761 caggcatgct ggggatgcgg tgggctctat ggcttctgag gcaggtcgag ggtacatgcg
     5821 ccttactcct tgtgagcgca tcgcgataag ctctagaggg acagcccccc cccaaagccc
     5881 ccagggatgt aattacgtcc ctcccccgct agggggcagc agcgagccgc ccggggctcc
     5941 gctccggtcc ggcgctcccc ccgcatcccc gagccggcag cgtgcgggga cagcccgggc
     6001 acggggaagg tggcacggga tcgctttcct ctgaacgctt ctcgctgctc tttgagcctg
     6061 cagacacctg gggggatacg gggaaaaagc tttaggctga aagagagatt tagaatgaca
     6121 gaatcataga acggcctgcg tacggatggg gctctagctc tagagcttga tatcgaattc
     6181 ctgcagcccc gctagaggga cagccccccc ccaaagcccc cagggatgta attacgtccc
     6241 tcccccgcta gggggcagca gcgagccgcc cggggctccg ctccggtccg gcgctccccc
     6301 cgcatccccg agccggcagc gtgcggggac agcccgggca cggggaaggt ggcacgggat
     6361 cgctttcctc tgaacgcttc tcgctgctct ttgagcctgc agacacctgg ggggatacgg
     6421 ggaaaaagct ttaggctgaa agagagattt agaatgacag aatcatagaa cggcctgggc
     6481 gcgcctggtg gcgaacgatc aacagacggg agagggcaaa accgatgttg acggactaat
     6541 cctgacaaga tctggggagg tcgctgagta gtgcgcgagc aaaatttaag ctacaacaag
     6601 gcaaggcttg accgacaatt gcatgaagaa tctgcttagg gttaggcgtt ttgcgctgct
     6661 tcgcgatgta cgggccagat atacgcgttg acattgatta ttgactagtt attaatagta
     6721 atcaattacg gggtcattag ttcatagccc atatatggag ttccgcgtta cataacttac
     6781 ggtaaatggc ccgcctggct gaccgcccaa cgacccccgc ccattgacgt caataatgac
     6841 gtatgttccc atagtaacgc caatagggac tttccattga cgtcaatggg tggagtattt
     6901 acggtaaact gcccacttgg cagtacatca agtgtatcat atgccaagta cgccccctat
     6961 tgacgtcaat gacggtaaat ggcccgcctg gcattatgcc cagtacatga ccttatggga
     7021 ctttcctact tggcagtaca tctacgtatt agtcatcgct attaccatgg tcgaggtgag
     7081 ccccacgttc tgcttcactc tccccatctc ccccccctcc ccacccccaa ttttgtattt
     7141 atttattttt taattatttt gtgcagcgat gggggcgggg ggggggggcg cgcgccaggc
     7201 ggggcggggc ggggcgaggg gcggggcggg gcgaggcgga gaggtgcggc ggcagccaat
     7261 cagagcggcg cgctccgaaa gtttcctttt atggcgaggc ggcggcggcg gcggccctat
     7321 aaaaagcgaa gcgcgcggcg ggcgggagtc gctgcgcgct gccttcgccc cgtgccccgc
     7381 tccgccgccg cctcgcgccg cccgccccgg ctctgactga ccgcgttact cccacaggtg
     7441 agcgggcggg acggcccttc tcctccgggc tgtaattagc gcttggttta atgacggctt
     7501 gtttcttttc tgtggctgcg tgaaagcctt gaggggctcc gggagggccc tttgtgcggg
     7561 gggagcggct cggggggtgc gtgcgtgtgt gtgtgcgtgg ggagcgccgc gtgcggctcc
     7621 gcgctgcccg gcggctgtga gcgctgcggg cgcggcgcgg ggctttgtgc gctccgcagt
     7681 gtgcgcgagg ggagcgcggc cgggggcggt gccccgcggt gcgggggggg ctgcgagggg
     7741 aacaaaggct gcgtgcgggg tgtgtgcgtg ggggggtgag cagggggtgt gggcgcgtcg
     7801 gtcgggctgc aaccccccct gcacccccct ccccgagttg ctgagcacgg cccggcttcg
     7861 ggtgcggggc tccgtacggg gcgtggcgcg gggctcgccg tgccgggcgg ggggtggcgg
     7921 caggtggggg tgccgggcgg ggcggggccg cctcgggccg gggagggctc gggggagggg
     7981 cgcggcggcc cccggagcgc cggcggctgt cgaggcgcgg cgagccgcag ccattgcctt
     8041 ttatggtaat cgtgcgagag ggcgcaggga cttcctttgt cccaaatctg tgcggagccg
     8101 aaatctggga ggcgccgccg caccccctct agcgggcgcg gggcgaagcg gtgcggcgcc
     8161 ggcaggaagg aaatgggcgg ggagggcctt cgtgcgtcgc cgcgccgccg tccccttctc
     8221 cctctccagc ctcggggctg tccgcggggg gacggctgcc ttcggggggg acggggcagg
     8281 gcggggttcg gcttctggcg tgtgaccggc ggctctagag cctctgctaa ccatgttcat
     8341 gccttcttct ttttcctaca gctcctgggc aacgtgctgg ttattgtgct gtctcatcat
     8401 tttggcaaag aattcttatc tggctaacta gagaacccac tgcttactgg cttatcgaaa
     8461 ttaatacgac tcactatagg gagtcccaag ctggctagcg ccaccatgga gcagaaactg
     8521 atctctgaag aggatctgat ggaagatgcc aagaacatca agaagggacc cgctccattc
     8581 taccctctgg aagatggaac agccggcgag cagctgcaca aggccatgaa gagatatgcc
     8641 ctggtgcctg gcgctatcgc cttcacagat gcccacattc aggtggacgt gacctacgcc
     8701 gagtatttcg agatgtctgt gcggctggcc gaggccatga gaagatacgg cctgaacacc
     8761 aaccaccgga tcgtcgtgtg cagcgagaac agcagccagt tcttcatgcc tgtgctggga
     8821 gccctgttca tcggagtggc tgtggcccct gccaacgaca tctacaacga gcgcgagctg
     8881 ctgaacagca tgggcatctc tcagcccacc gtggtgttcg tgtccaagaa aggcctgcgg
     8941 aaggtgctga acgtgcagaa gaagctgccc atcatccgca agatcatcat catggacagc
     9001 aagaccgact accagggctt ccagagcatg tataccttcg tgaccagcca tctgccacct
     9061 agcttcaacg agtacgactt cgtgcccgag agcttcgacc gggacaagac aatcgccctg
     9121 atcatgaaca gctccggctc taccggactg cccaaaggtg ttgccctgcc tcacagaaca
     9181 gcctgcgtgc ggtttagcca cgccagagat cccatctttg gctaccagaa catccccgac
     9241 accgccatcc tgagcgtggt gccttttcac cacggcttcg gcatgttcac cacactgggc
     9301 tacctgatct gcggcttcag agtggtgctg atgtatcgct tcgaggaaga actgttcctg
     9361 cggagcctcc aggactacaa gatccagtct gctctgctgg tgcccacact gttcagctgt
     9421 ctggccaaga gcaccctgat cgacaaatac gacctgagca gcctgagaga gatcgcctct
     9481 ggcggagccc ctctgtctaa agaagtggga gaagccgtcg ccaagcggtt cagactgcct
     9541 ggcatcagac aaggctatgg cctgaccgaa accaccaacg ccgtgatgat caccccagag
     9601 ggcgatagaa agcctggcag cgtgggaaaa gtggtgccat tcttcgaggc caaggtggtg
     9661 gatctggtca ccggcaaaac actgggcgtt aaccagaggg gcgagctgtg tgttagaggc
     9721 cctatgatca tgagcggcta cgtgaacaac cccgaggcca caaacgccct catcgacaag
     9781 gatggctggc tgcactctgg cgacattgcc tactgggacg aagatgagca cttcttcatc
     9841 gtggaccggc tgaagtccct gatcaagtac aagggctacc aggtggcccc agccgagctg
     9901 gaaggcattc tgctgcaaca cccctacatc ttcgatgccg gcgttgcagg actgcccgat
     9961 gatgatgctg gcgaactgcc tgctgctgtg gtggtgctgg aacacggcaa gaccatgacc
    10021 gagaaagaaa tcgtggacta cgtggccagc caagtgacca ccgccaagaa actgagaggc
    10081 ggcgtggtgt ttgtggacga ggtgccaaga ggcagcaccg gaaaactgga cgcccggaag
    10141 atcagagaga tcctgaccaa ggccaagaag gacggcaaga tcgccgtcgg atccggagca
    10201 actaactttt ccctgctcaa acaagccggg gatgtagagg agaaccccgg ccccatggtt
    10261 tccaagggcg aagaactgat caaagaaaac atgcacatga agctctacat ggaaggcacc
    10321 gtggacaacc accacttcaa gtgtaccagc gaaggcgagg gcaagcctta cgagggcacc
    10381 cagaccatga gaatcaaggt ggtggaaggc ggccctctgc ctttcgcctt tgatatcctg
    10441 gccaccagct ttctgtacgg cagcaagacc ttcatcaatc acacccaggg catccccgat
    10501 ttcttcaagc agagcttccc cgagggcttc acctgggaga gagtgaccac atacgaggat
    10561 ggcggcgtgc tgacagccac acaggataca agcctccagg acggctgcct gatctacaac
    10621 gtgaagatcc ggggcgtgaa cttcaccagc aacggccccg tgatgcagaa gaaaaccctt
    10681 ggctgggaag ccttcaccga gacactgtat cctgccgatg gcggcctgga aggcagaaac
    10741 gatatggccc tgaagctcgt cggcggctct cacctgattg ccaatgccaa gaccacctac
    10801 agaagcaaga agcccgccaa gaacctgaag atgcccggcg tgtactacgt ggactaccgg
    10861 ctggaaagaa tcaaagaggc caacaacgag acatacgtgg aacagcacga ggtggccgtg
    10921 gccagatact gtgatctgcc ttctaagctg ggccacaagc tgaacctgta caaggaattc
    10981 ggtagcaagc ttggtagtgg agcaactaac ttttccctgc tcaaacaagc cggggatgta
    11041 gaggagaacc ccggccccgc cccccttaag atggccaagc ctttgtctca agaagaatcc
    11101 accctcattg aaagagcaac ggctacaatc aacagcatcc ccatctctga ggactacagc
    11161 gtcgccagcg cagctctctc tagcgacggc cgcatcttca ctggtgtcaa tgtatatcat
    11221 tttactgggg gaccttgtgc agaactcgtg gtgctgggca ctgctgctgc tgcggcagct
    11281 ggcaacctga cttgtatcgt cgcgatcgga aatgagaaca ggggcatctt gagcccctgc
    11341 ggacggtgcc gacaggtgct tctcgatctg catcctggga tcaaagccat agtgaaggac
    11401 agtgatggac agccgacggc agttgggatt cgtgaattgc tgccctctgg ttatgtgtgg
    11461 gagggctaag cggccgctcg agtctagagg gcccgtttaa acccgctgat cagcctcgac
    11521 tgtgccttct agttgccagc catctgttgt ttgcccctcc cccgtgcctt ccttgaccct
    11581 ggaaggtgcc actcccactg tcctttccta ataaaatgag gaaattgcat cgcattgtct
    11641 gagtaggtgt cattctattc tggggggtgg ggtggggcag gacagcaagg gggaggattg
    11701 ggaagtcaat agcaggcatg ctggggatgc ggtgggctct atggcttctg aggcaggtcg
    11761 aagaactatt tcctggctgt tacgcgagcg catcgcgata agctctagag ggacagcccc
    11821 cccccaaagc ccccagggat gtaattacgt ccctcccccg ctagggggca gcagcgagcc
    11881 gcccggggct ccgctccggt ccggcgctcc ccccgcatcc ccgagccggc agcgtgcggg
    11941 gacagcccgg gcacggggaa ggtggcacgg gatcgctttc ctctgaacgc ttctcgctgc
    12001 tctttgagcc tgcagacacc tggggggata cggggaaaaa gctttaggct gaaagagaga
    12061 tttagaatga cagaatcata gaacggcctg cgtacggatg gggctctagc tctagagctt
    12121 gatatcgaat tcctgcagcc ccgctagagg gacagccccc ccccaaagcc cccagggatg
    12181 taattacgtc cctcccccgc tagggggcag cagcgagccg cccggggctc cgctccggtc
    12241 cggcgctccc cccgcatccc cgagccggca gcgtgcgggg acagcccggg cacggggaag
    12301 gtggcacggg atcgctttcc tctgaacgct tctcgctgct ctttgagcct gcagacacct
    12361 ggggggatac ggggaaaaag ctttaggctg aaagagagat ttagaatgac agaatcatag
    12421 aacggcctgg gcgcgcctgg tggcgaacga tcaacagacg ggagaggact agaggatgca
    12481 catgtgaccg agggatggaa cgacgcgtaa ctcacgttaa gggattttgg tcatgagctt
    12541 gcgccgtccc gtcaagtcag cgtaatgctc tgccagtgtt acaaccaatt aaccaattct
    12601 gattagaaaa actcatcgag catcaaatga aactgcaatt tattcatatc aggattatca
    12661 ataccatatt tttgaaaaag ccgtttctgt aatgaaggag aaaactcacc gaggcagttc
    12721 cataggatgg caagatcctg gtatcggtct gcgattccga ctcgtccaac atcaatacaa
    12781 cctattaatt tcccctcgtc aaaaataagg ttatcaagtg agaaatcacc atgagtgacg
    12841 actgaatccg gtgagaatgg caaaagttta tgcatttctt tccagacttg ttcaacaggc
    12901 cagccattac gctcgtcatc aaaatcactc gcatcaacca aaccgttatt cattcgtgat
    12961 tgcgcctgag cgagacgaaa tacgcgatcg ctgttaaaag gacaattaca aacaggaatc
    13021 gaatgcaacc ggcgcaggaa cactgccagc gcatcaacaa tattttcacc tgaatcagga
    13081 tattcttcta atacctggaa tgctgttttt ccggggatcg cagtggtgag taaccatgca
    13141 tcatcaggag tacggataaa atgcttgatg gtcggaagag gcataaattc cgtcagccag
    13201 tttagtctga ccatctcatc tgtaacatca ttggcaacgc tacctttgcc atgtttcaga
    13261 aacaactctg gcgcatcggg cttcccatac aagcgataga ttgtcgcacc tgattgcccg
    13321 acattatcgc gagcccattt atacccatat aaatcagcat ccatgttgga atttaatcgc
    13381 ggcctcgacg tttcccgttg aatatggctc ataacacccc ttgtattact gtttatgtaa
    13441 gcagacagtt ttattgttca tgatgatatt attttatctt gtgcaatgta acatcagaga
    13501 ttttgagaca cgggccatgc tagctccagc aaaaggccag gaaccgtaaa aaggccgcgt
    13561 tgctggcgtt tttccatagg ctccgccccc ctgacgagca tcacaaaaat cgacgctcaa
    13621 gtcagaggtg gcgaaacccg acaggactat aaagatacca ggcgtttccc cctggaagct
    13681 ccctcgtgcg ctctcctgtt ccgaccctgc cgcttaccgg atacctgtcc gcctttctcc
    13741 cttcgggaag cgtggcgctt tctcatagct cacgctgtag gtatctcagt tcggtgtagg
    13801 tcgttcgctc caagctgggc tgtgtgcacg aaccccccgt tcagcccgac cgctgcgcct
    13861 tatccggtaa ctatcgtctt gagtccaacc cggtaagaca cgacttatcg ccactggcag
    13921 cagccactgg taacaggatt agcagagcga ggtatgtagg cggtgctaca gagttcttga
    13981 agtggtggcc taactac
//
