# Supplementary material for: Engineered Feedback Employing Natural Hypoxia-Responsive Factors Enhances Synthetic Hypoxia Biosensors
Source: bioRxiv preprint, doi:10.1101/2024.09.28.615614, version 1 (2024-09-30)
Supplement: Supplementary Data [file 615614_file03.zip › Supplementary Data/SupplementaryData1_PlasmidMaps/pPD1354 TRE3GV LumiScarlet in TU1.gb]

LOCUS       Exported                5917 bp ds-DNA     circular SYN 26-SEP-2024
DEFINITION  synthetic circular DNA
ACCESSION   .
VERSION     .
KEYWORDS    .
SOURCE      synthetic DNA construct
  ORGANISM  synthetic DNA construct
REFERENCE   1  (bases 1 to 5917)
  AUTHORS   Leonard Lab
  TITLE     Direct Submission
  JOURNAL   Exported Thursday, Sep 26, 2024 from SnapGene 5.1.7
            https://www.snapgene.com
FEATURES             Location/Qualifiers
     source          1..5917
                     /organism="synthetic DNA construct"
                     /mol_type="other DNA"
     misc_feature    31..55
                     /label=TUPV1 Barcode
     promoter        82..431
                     /label=TRE3GV promoter
                     /note="3rd-generation Tet-responsive promoter that can be 
                     activated by binding of Tet-On(R) 3G, optimized for 
                     retroviral and lentiviral vectors"
     misc_feature    86..431
                     /label=pTRE3GV
     protein_bind    90..108
                     /gene="tetO"
                     /label=tet operator
                     /bound_moiety="tetracycline repressor TetR"
                     /note="bacterial operator O2 for the tetR and tetA genes"
     protein_bind    126..144
                     /gene="tetO"
                     /label=tet operator
                     /bound_moiety="tetracycline repressor TetR"
                     /note="bacterial operator O2 for the tetR and tetA genes"
     protein_bind    162..180
                     /gene="tetO"
                     /label=tet operator
                     /bound_moiety="tetracycline repressor TetR"
                     /note="bacterial operator O2 for the tetR and tetA genes"
     protein_bind    198..216
                     /gene="tetO"
                     /label=tet operator
                     /bound_moiety="tetracycline repressor TetR"
                     /note="bacterial operator O2 for the tetR and tetA genes"
     protein_bind    234..252
                     /gene="tetO"
                     /label=tet operator
                     /bound_moiety="tetracycline repressor TetR"
                     /note="bacterial operator O2 for the tetR and tetA genes"
     protein_bind    270..288
                     /gene="tetO"
                     /label=tet operator
                     /bound_moiety="tetracycline repressor TetR"
                     /note="bacterial operator O2 for the tetR and tetA genes"
     protein_bind    306..324
                     /gene="tetO"
                     /label=tet operator
                     /bound_moiety="tetracycline repressor TetR"
                     /note="bacterial operator O2 for the tetR and tetA genes"
     CDS             520..588
                     /codon_start=1
                     /product="three tandem FLAG(R) epitope tags, followed by an
                     enterokinase cleavage site"
                     /label=3xFLAG
                     /translation="MDYKDHDGDYKDHDIDYKDDDDK"
     CDS             598..1272
                     /codon_start=1
                     /product="Missing C-term GMDELYK"
                     /label=mScarlet-I*
                     /note="missing C-term GMDELYK"
                     /translation="MVSKGEAVIKEFMRFKVHMEGSMNGHEFEIEGEGEGRPYEGTQTA
                     KLKVTKGGPLPFSWDILSPQFMYGSRAFIKHPADIPDYYKQSFPEGFKWERVMNFEDGG
                     AVTVTQDTSLEDGTLIYKVKLRGTNFPPDGPVMQKKTMGWEASTERLYPEDGVLKGDIK
                     MALRLKDGGRYLADFKTTYKAKKPVQMPGAYNVDRKLDITSHNEDYTVVEQYERSEGRH
                     STG"
     CDS             1276..1782
                     /codon_start=1
                     /product="Missing N-term MVF"
                     /label=LumiLuc*
                     /note="missing N-term NVF"
                     /translation="TLGDFVGDWRQTAGYNQAQVLEQGGLTSLFQNLGVSVTPIQRIVL
                     SGENGLKIDIHVIIPYEGLSCDQMAQIEKIFKVVYPVDDHHFKAILHYGTLVIDGVTPN
                     MIDYFGQPYEGIAKFDGKKITVTGTLWNGNTIIDERLINPDGSLLFRVTINGVTGWRLH
                     ERILA"
     polyA_signal    1833..2057
                     /label=bGH poly(A) signal
                     /note="bovine growth hormone polyadenylation signal"
     misc_feature    2075..2099
                     /label=TUPV1 Barcode
     misc_feature    2123..2358
                     /label=cHS4
     misc_feature    2456..2697
                     /label=cHS4
     misc_feature    2781..2784
                     /label=Cut Site
     rep_origin      2826..3254
                     /direction=RIGHT
                     /label=f1 ori
                     /note="f1 bacteriophage origin of replication; arrow 
                     indicates direction of (+) strand synthesis"
     rep_origin      3324..3459
                     /label=SV40 ori
                     /note="SV40 origin of replication"
     polyA_signal    3593..3714
                     /label=SV40 poly(A) signal
                     /note="SV40 polyadenylation signal"
     rep_origin      complement(4165..4750)
                     /direction=LEFT
                     /label=ori
                     /note="high-copy-number ColE1/pMB1/pBR322/pUC origin of 
                     replication"
     CDS             complement(4921..5781)
                     /codon_start=1
                     /gene="bla"
                     /product="beta-lactamase"
                     /label=AmpR
                     /note="confers resistance to ampicillin, carbenicillin, and
                     related antibiotics"
                     /translation="MSIQHFRVALIPFFAAFCLPVFAHPETLVKVKDAEDQLGARVGYI
                     ELDLNSGKILESFRPEERFPMMSTFKVLLCGAVLSRIDAGQEQLGRRIHYSQNDLVEYS
                     PVTEKHLTDGMTVRELCSAAITMSDNTAANLLLTTIGGPKELTAFLHNMGDHVTRLDRW
                     EPELNEAIPNDERDTTMPVAMATTLRKLLTGELLTLASRQQLIDWMEADKVAGPLLRSA
                     LPAGWFIADKSGAGERGSRGIIAALGPDGKPSRIVVIYTTGSQATMDERNRQIAEIGAS
                     LIKHW"
     promoter        complement(5782..5886)
                     /gene="bla"
                     /label=AmpR promoter
ORIGIN
        1 gacggatcgg gagatcgaag acggtgccaa ggtcttgaca aacgagtgct agtacaagat
       61 caggcccttt catcttcact cgagtttact ccctatcagt gatagagaac gtatgaagag
      121 tttactccct atcagtgata gagaacgtat gcagacttta ctccctatca gtgatagaga
      181 acgtataagg agtttactcc ctatcagtga tagagaacgt atgaccagtt tactccctat
      241 cagtgataga gaacgtatct acagtttact ccctatcagt gatagagaac gtatatccag
      301 tttactccct atcagtgata gagaacgtat gtcgaggtag gcgtgtacgg tgggcgccta
      361 taaaagcaga gctcgtttag tgaaccgtca gatcgcctgg agcaattcca caacactttt
      421 gtcttatact tctctggcta actagagaac ccactgctta ctggcttatc gaaattaata
      481 cgactcacta tagggagtcc caagctggct agcgccacca tggactacaa agaccacgac
      541 ggcgattaca aggatcatga catcgattac aaagacgatg acgataaggg cagcggcatg
      601 gtgagcaagg gcgaggcagt gatcaaggag ttcatgcggt tcaaggtgca catggagggc
      661 tccatgaacg gccacgagtt cgagatcgag ggcgagggcg agggccgccc ctacgagggc
      721 acccagaccg ccaagctgaa ggtgaccaag ggtggccccc tgcccttctc ctgggacatc
      781 ctgtcccctc agttcatgta cggctccagg gccttcatca agcaccccgc cgacatcccc
      841 gactactata agcagtcctt ccccgagggc ttcaagtggg agcgcgtgat gaacttcgag
      901 gacggcggcg ccgtgaccgt gacccaggac acctccctgg aggacggcac cctgatctac
      961 aaggtgaagc tccgcggcac caacttccct cctgacggcc ccgtaatgca gaaaaagaca
     1021 atgggctggg aagcgtccac cgagcggttg taccccgagg acggcgtgct gaagggcgac
     1081 attaagatgg ccctgcgcct gaaggacggc ggacgctacc tggcggactt caagaccacc
     1141 tacaaggcca agaagcccgt gcagatgccc ggcgcctaca acgtcgaccg caagttggac
     1201 atcacctccc acaacgagga ctacaccgtg gtggaacagt acgaacgctc cgagggccgc
     1261 cactccaccg gaaagactct cggggatttt gttggggact ggcgacagac agccggctac
     1321 aaccaggctc aagtccttga acagggaggt ttgaccagtt tgtttcagaa cctcggggtg
     1381 tccgtaactc caatccaaag gattgtcctg agcggtgaaa atgggctgaa gatcgatatc
     1441 catgtcatca tcccgtatga aggtctgagc tgcgaccaaa tggcccagat cgaaaaaatt
     1501 tttaaggtgg tataccctgt ggatgatcat cactttaagg cgatcctgca ctatggcaca
     1561 ctggtaatcg acggggttac gccgaacatg atcgactatt tcggacagcc gtatgaaggc
     1621 atcgccaagt tcgacggcaa aaagatcaca gtaacaggga ccctgtggaa cggcaacaca
     1681 attatcgacg agcgcctgat caaccccgac ggctccctgc tgttccgagt aaccattaac
     1741 ggagtgaccg gctggcgtct gcatgaacgc attctggcgt aagcggccgc tcgagtctag
     1801 agggcccgtt taaacccgct gatcagcctc gactgtgcct tctagttgcc agccatctgt
     1861 tgtttgcccc tcccccgtgc cttccttgac cctggaaggt gccactccca ctgtcctttc
     1921 ctaataaaat gaggaaattg catcgcattg tctgagtagg tgtcattcta ttctgggggg
     1981 tggggtgggg caggacagca agggggagga ttgggaagtc aatagcaggc atgctgggga
     2041 tgcggtgggc tctatggctt ctgaggcagg tcgagggtac atgcgcctta ctccttgtga
     2101 gcgcatcgcg ataagctcta gagggacagc ccccccccaa agcccccagg gatgtaatta
     2161 cgtccctccc ccgctagggg gcagcagcga gccgcccggg gctccgctcc ggtccggcgc
     2221 tccccccgca tccccgagcc ggcagcgtgc ggggacagcc cgggcacggg gaaggtggca
     2281 cgggatcgct ttcctctgaa cgcttctcgc tgctctttga gcctgcagac acctgggggg
     2341 atacggggaa aaagctttag gctgaaagag agatttagaa tgacagaatc atagaacggc
     2401 ctgcgtacgg atggggctct agctctagag cttgatatcg aattcctgca gccccgctag
     2461 agggacagcc cccccccaaa gcccccaggg atgtaattac gtccctcccc cgctaggggg
     2521 cagcagcgag ccgcccgggg ctccgctccg gtccggcgct ccccccgcat ccccgagccg
     2581 gcagcgtgcg gggacagccc gggcacgggg aaggtggcac gggatcgctt tcctctgaac
     2641 gcttctcgct gctctttgag cctgcagaca cctgggggga tacggggaaa aagctttagg
     2701 ctgaaagaga gatttagaat gacagaatca tagaacggcc tgggcgcgcc tggtggcgaa
     2761 cgatcaacag acgggagagg gcaaaagtct tcgctgacag cgaccggact ctagggggta
     2821 tccccnnnnn nnnnnnnnnn nnnnnnnnnn nnnnnnnnnn nnnnnnnnnn nnnnnnnnnn
     2881 nnnnnnnnnn nnnnnnnnnn nnnnnnnnnn nnnnnnnnnn nnnnnnnnnn nnnnnnnnnn
     2941 nnnnnnnnnc nnnnnnnnnn nnnnnnnnnn nnnnnnnnnn nnnnnnnnnn nnnnnnnnnn
     3001 nnnnnnnnnn nnnnnnnnnn nnnnnnnnnn nnnnnnnnnn nannnnnnnn nnnnnnnnnn
     3061 nnnnnnnnnn nnnnnnnnnn nnnnnnnnnn ncctttgacg ttggagtcca cgttctttaa
     3121 tagtggactc ttgttccaaa ctggaacaac actcaaccct atctcggtct attcttttga
     3181 tttataaggg attttgccga tttcggccta ttggttaaaa aatgagctga tttaacaaaa
     3241 atttaacgcg aattaattct gtggaatgtg tgtcagttag gctcaattag tcagcaacca
     3301 tagtcccgcc cctaactccg cccatcccgc ccctaactcc gcccagttcc gcccattctc
     3361 cgccccatgg ctgactaatt ttttttattt atgcagaggc cgaggccgcc tctgcctctg
     3421 agctattcca gaagtagtga ggaggctttt ttggaggcct aggcttttgc aaaaagctcc
     3481 cgggagcttg tatatccatt ttcggaggtt gggcttcgga atcgttttcc gggacgccgg
     3541 ctggatgatc ctccagcgcg gggatctcat gctggagttc ttcgcccacc ccaacttgtt
     3601 tattgcagct tataatggtt acaaataaag caatagcatc acaaatttca caaataaagc
     3661 atttttttca ctgcattcta gttgtggttt gtccaaactc atcaatgtat cttatcatgt
     3721 ctgtataccg tcgacctcta gctagagctt ggcgtaatca tggtcatagc tgtttcctgt
     3781 gtgaaattgt tatccgctca caattccaca caacatacga gccggaagca taaagtgtaa
     3841 agcctggggt gcctaatgag tgagctaact cacattaatt gcgttgcgct cactgcccgc
     3901 tttccagtcg ggaaacctgt cgtgccagct gcattaatga atcggccaac gcgcggggag
     3961 aggcggtttg cgtattgggc gctcttccgc ttcctcgctc actgactcgc tgcgctcggt
     4021 cgttcggctg cggcgagcgg tatcagctca ctcaaaggcg gtaatacggt tatccacaga
     4081 atcaggggat aacgcaggaa agaacatgtg agcaaaaggc cagcaaaagg ccaggaaccg
     4141 taaaaaggcc gcgttgctgg cgtttttcca taggctccgc ccccctgacg agcatcacaa
     4201 aaatcgacgc tcaagtcaga ggtggcgaaa cccgacagga ctataaagat accaggcgtt
     4261 tccccctgga agctccctcg tgcgctctcc tgttccgacc ctgccgctta ccggatacct
     4321 gtccgccttt ctcccttcgg gaagcgtggc gctttctcat agctcacgct gtaggtatct
     4381 cagttcggtg taggtcgttc gctccaagct gggctgtgtg cacgaacccc ccgttcagcc
     4441 cgaccgctgc gccttatccg gtaactatcg tcttgagtcc aacccggtaa gacacgactt
     4501 atcgccactg gcagcagcca ctggtaacag gattagcaga gcgaggtatg taggcggtgc
     4561 tacagagttc ttgaagtggt ggcctaacta cggctacact agaagaacag tatttggtat
     4621 ctgcgctctg ctgaagccag ttaccttcgg aaaaagagtt ggtagctctt gatccggcaa
     4681 acaaaccacc gctggtagcg gtttttttgt ttgcaagcag cagattacgc gcagaaaaaa
     4741 aggatctcaa gaagatcctt tgatcttttc tacggggtct gacgctcagt ggaacgaaaa
     4801 ctcacgttaa gggattttgg tcatgagatt atcaaaaagg atcttcacct agatcctttt
     4861 aaattaaaaa tgaagtttta aatcaatcta aagtatatat gagtaaactt ggtctgacag
     4921 ttaccaatgc ttaatcagtg aggcacctat ctcagcgatc tgtctatttc gttcatccat
     4981 agttgcctga ctccccgtcg tgtagataac tacgatacgg gagggcttac catctggccc
     5041 cagtgctgca atgataccgc gagatccacg ctcaccggct ccagatttat cagcaataaa
     5101 ccagccagcc ggaagggccg agcgcagaag tggtcctgca actttatccg cctccatcca
     5161 gtctattaat tgttgccggg aagctagagt aagtagttcg ccagttaata gtttgcgcaa
     5221 cgttgttgcc attgctacag gcatcgtggt gtcacgctcg tcgtttggta tggcttcatt
     5281 cagctccggt tcccaacgat caaggcgagt tacatgatcc cccatgttgt gcaaaaaagc
     5341 ggttagctcc ttcggtcctc cgatcgttgt cagaagtaag ttggccgcag tgttatcact
     5401 catggttatg gcagcactgc ataattctct tactgtcatg ccatccgtaa gatgcttttc
     5461 tgtgactggt gagtactcaa ccaagtcatt ctgagaatag tgtatgcggc gaccgagttg
     5521 ctcttgcccg gcgtcaatac gggataatac cgcgccacat agcagaactt taaaagtgct
     5581 catcattgga aaacgttctt cggggcgaaa actctcaagg atcttaccgc tgttgagatc
     5641 cagttcgatg taacccactc gtgcacccaa ctgatcttca gcatctttta ctttcaccag
     5701 cgtttctggg tgagcaaaaa caggaaggca aaatgccgca aaaaagggaa taagggcgac
     5761 acggaaatgt tgaatactca tactcttcct ttttcaatat tattgaagca tttatcaggg
     5821 ttattgtctc atgagcggat acatatttga atgtatttag aaaaataaac aaataggggt
     5881 tccgcgcaca tttccccgaa aagtgccacc tgacgtc
//
