# Supplementary material for: Engineered Feedback Employing Natural Hypoxia-Responsive Factors Enhances Synthetic Hypoxia Biosensors
Source: bioRxiv preprint, doi:10.1101/2024.09.28.615614, version 1 (2024-09-30)
Supplement: Supplementary Data [file 615614_file03.zip › Supplementary Data/SupplementaryData1_PlasmidMaps/pPD1434 HBS with HIF1beta.gb]

LOCUS       Exported               21736 bp ds-DNA     circular SYN 26-SEP-2024
DEFINITION  synthetic circular DNA
ACCESSION   .
VERSION     .
KEYWORDS    .
SOURCE      synthetic DNA construct
  ORGANISM  synthetic DNA construct
REFERENCE   1  (bases 1 to 21736)
  AUTHORS   Leonard Lab
  TITLE     Direct Submission
  JOURNAL   Exported Thursday, Sep 26, 2024 from SnapGene 5.1.7
            https://www.snapgene.com
FEATURES             Location/Qualifiers
     source          1..21736
                     /organism="synthetic DNA construct"
                     /mol_type="other DNA"
     misc_feature    340..575
                     /label=cHS4
     misc_feature    673..914
                     /label=cHS4
     misc_feature    1031..1068
                     /label=attB BxB1
                     /note="/ApEinfo_fwdcolor=#00ffff
                     /ApEinfo_graphicformat=arrow_data {{0 1 2 0 0 -1} {} 0}
                     width 5 offset 0
                     /ApEinfo_revcolor=green"
     CDS             1079..1672
                     /codon_start=1
                     /label=puro R
                     /note="/ApEinfo_fwdcolor=#408080
                     /ApEinfo_graphicformat=arrow_data {{0 1 2 0 0 -1} {} 0}
                     width 5 offset 0
                     /ApEinfo_revcolor=green"
                     /translation="MTEYKPTVRLATRDDVPRAVRTLAAAFADYPATRHTVDPDRHIER
                     VTELQELFLTRVGLDIGKVWVADDGAAVAVWTTPESVEAGAVFAEIGPRMAELSGSRLA
                     AQQQMEGLLAPHRPKEPAWFLATVGVSPDHQGKGLGSAVVLPGVEAAERAGVPAFLETS
                     APRNLPFYERLGFTVTADVEVPEGPRTWCMTRKPG"
     CDS             1676..1704
                     /codon_start=1
                     /product="2A peptide from porcine teschovirus-1 
                     polyprotein"
                     /label=P2A
                     /note="Eukaryotic ribosomes fail to insert a peptide bond 
                     between the Gly and Pro residues, yielding separate 
                     polypeptides."
                     /translation="ATNFSLLKQ"
     CDS             1733..2683
                     /codon_start=2
                     /label=miRFP720
                     /translation="EPP??PPRPPGGGGGGGGPP?PPRPPPP?PPRPPGGPPPGPPGGR
                     EGGREGGREGGGEGP?PRGPGGGGGGGREGGPPPRPGGGPPP?PQGGGGPRPGGGGGGG
                     GGGGGGGGGGGGGGGGGGGGGGGGGGGGGGGGGGGGGGGGGGGGGPPP??PGGGGG?GG
                     GGGGGGGGGGGGGGGGGGGGGGGGGGGGGGGGGGGGGGGGGGGGGGGGGGGGGGGGGGG
                     GGGGGGGGGGGGGGGGGGGGGGGGGGGGGGGGG?PPPP?PPVP?PAP?PVP?GPPVPVP
                     ?P?PPPP?P?PP?PPPVP??GP????PPP?P?PPGG"
     misc_feature    2724..3239
                     /label=rb glob PA terminator
                     /note="/ApEinfo_fwdcolor=#ff80c0
                     /ApEinfo_graphicformat=arrow_data {{0 1 2 0 0 -1} {} 0}
                     width 5 offset 0
                     /ApEinfo_revcolor=green"
     misc_feature    3271..3506
                     /label=cHS4
     misc_feature    3604..3845
                     /label=cHS4
     misc_feature    3934..3958
                     /label=TUPV1 Barcode
     misc_feature    3982..3990
                     /label=EBS
                     /note="Egr-1 binding site; early growth response factor; 
                     from positions -603 to -595 of the murine Egr-1 promoter"
     misc_feature    3997..4023
                     /label=MRE
                     /note="MRE from the murine MT-I proximal promoter; metal 
                     transcirption factor-1; MTF-1 is a ZF that binds the metal 
                     response element (MRE) in response to heavy metals"
     misc_feature    4030..4047
                     /label=HRE
                     /note="HRE (hypoxia response element) derived from the 5' 
                     flanking region of murine PGK-1 (phosphoglycerate kinase 1)
                     gene"
     misc_feature    4054..4071
                     /label=HRE
                     /note="HRE (hypoxia response element) derived from the 5' 
                     flanking region of murine PGK-1 (phosphoglycerate kinase 1)
                     gene"
     misc_feature    4076..4095
                     /label=HRE
                     /note="HRE (hypoxia response element) derived from the 5' 
                     flanking region of murine PGK-1 (phosphoglycerate kinase 1)
                     gene"
     promoter        4107..4145
                     /label=YB_TATA
     CDS             4240..4308
                     /codon_start=1
                     /product="three tandem FLAG(R) epitope tags, followed by an
                     enterokinase cleavage site"
                     /label=3xFLAG
                     /translation="MDYKDHDGDYKDHDIDYKDDDDK"
     CDS             4318..4992
                     /codon_start=1
                     /product="Missing C-term GMDELYK"
                     /label=mScarlet-I*
                     /note="missing C-term GMDELYK"
                     /translation="MVSKGEAVIKEFMRFKVHMEGSMNGHEFEIEGEGEGRPYEGTQTA
                     KLKVTKGGPLPFSWDILSPQFMYGSRAFIKHPADIPDYYKQSFPEGFKWERVMNFEDGG
                     AVTVTQDTSLEDGTLIYKVKLRGTNFPPDGPVMQKKTMGWEASTERLYPEDGVLKGDIK
                     MALRLKDGGRYLADFKTTYKAKKPVQMPGAYNVDRKLDITSHNEDYTVVEQYERSEGRH
                     STG"
     CDS             4996..5502
                     /codon_start=1
                     /product="Missing N-term MVF"
                     /label=LumiLuc*
                     /note="missing N-term NVF"
                     /translation="TLGDFVGDWRQTAGYNQAQVLEQGGLTSLFQNLGVSVTPIQRIVL
                     SGENGLKIDIHVIIPYEGLSCDQMAQIEKIFKVVYPVDDHHFKAILHYGTLVIDGVTPN
                     MIDYFGQPYEGIAKFDGKKITVTGTLWNGNTIIDERLINPDGSLLFRVTINGVTGWRLH
                     ERILA"
     polyA_signal    5562..5786
                     /label=bGH poly(A) signal
                     /note="bovine growth hormone polyadenylation signal"
     misc_feature    5804..5828
                     /label=TUPV1 Barcode
     misc_feature    5852..6087
                     /label=cHS4
     misc_feature    6185..6426
                     /label=cHS4
     misc_feature    6516..6540
                     /label=TUPV2 Barcode
     misc_feature    6564..6572
                     /label=EBS
                     /note="Egr-1 binding site; early growth response factor; 
                     from positions -603 to -595 of the murine Egr-1 promoter"
     misc_feature    6579..6605
                     /label=MRE
                     /note="MRE from the murine MT-I proximal promoter; metal 
                     transcirption factor-1; MTF-1 is a ZF that binds the metal 
                     response element (MRE) in response to heavy metals"
     misc_feature    6612..6629
                     /label=HRE
                     /note="HRE (hypoxia response element) derived from the 5' 
                     flanking region of murine PGK-1 (phosphoglycerate kinase 1)
                     gene"
     misc_feature    6636..6653
                     /label=HRE
                     /note="HRE (hypoxia response element) derived from the 5' 
                     flanking region of murine PGK-1 (phosphoglycerate kinase 1)
                     gene"
     misc_feature    6658..6677
                     /label=HRE
                     /note="HRE (hypoxia response element) derived from the 5' 
                     flanking region of murine PGK-1 (phosphoglycerate kinase 1)
                     gene"
     promoter        6689..6727
                     /label=YB_TATA
     CDS             6822..9446
                     /codon_start=1
                     /label=mHIF2a-WT Codon Opt
                     /translation="MTADKEKKRSSSELRKEKSRDAARCRRSKETEVFYELAHELPLPH
                     SVSSHLDKASIMRLAISFLRTHKLLSSVCSENESEAEADQQMDNLYLKALEGFIAVVTQ
                     DGDMIFLSENISKFMGLTQVELTGHSIFDFTHPCDHEEIRENLTLKNGSGFGKKSKDVS
                     TERDFFMRMKCTVTNRGRTVNLKSATWKVLHCTGQVRVYNNCPPHSSLCGSKEPLLSCL
                     IIMCEPIQHPSHMDIPLDSKTFLSRHSMDMKFTYCDDRILELIGYHPEELLGRSAYEFY
                     HALDSENMTKSHQNLCTKGQVVSGQYRMLAKHGGYVWLETQGTVIYNPRNLQPQCIMCV
                     NYVLSEIEKNDVVFSMDQTESLFKPHLMAMNSIFDSSDDVAVTEKSNYLFTKLKEEPEE
                     LAQLAPTPGDAIISLDFGSQNFDEPSAYGKAILPPGQPWVSGLRSHSAQSESGSLPAFT
                     VPQADTPGNTTPSASSSSSCSTPSSPEDYYSSLENPLKIEVIEKLFAMDTEPRDPGSTQ
                     TDFSELDLETLAPYIPMDGEDFQLSPICPEEPLMPESPQPTPQHCFSTMTSIFQPLTPG
                     ATHGPFFLDKYPQQLESRKTESEHWPMSSIFFDAGSKGSLSPCCGQASTPLSSMGGRSN
                     TQWPPDPPLHFGPTKWPVGDQSAESLGALPVGSSQLEPPSAPPHVSMFKMRSAKDFGAR
                     GPYMMSPAMIALSNKLKLKRQLEYEEQAFQDTSGGDPPGTSSSHLMWKRMKSLMGGTCP
                     LMPDKTISANMAPDEFTQKSMRGLGQPLRHLPPPQPPSTRSSGENAKTGFPPQCYASQF
                     QDYGPPGAQKVSGVASRLLGPSFEPYLLPELTRYDCEVNVPVPGSSTLLQGRDLLRALD
                     QAT"
     polyA_signal    9497..9721
                     /label=bGH poly(A) signal
                     /note="bovine growth hormone polyadenylation signal"
     misc_feature    9739..9763
                     /label=TUPV2 Barcode
     misc_feature    9787..10022
                     /label=cHS4
     misc_feature    10120..10361
                     /label=cHS4
     misc_feature    10451..10475
                     /label=TUPV3 Barcode
     misc_feature    10623..10631
                     /label=EBS
                     /note="Egr-1 binding site; early growth response factor; 
                     from positions -603 to -595 of the murine Egr-1 promoter"
     misc_feature    10638..10664
                     /label=MRE
                     /note="MRE from the murine MT-I proximal promoter; metal 
                     transcirption factor-1; MTF-1 is a ZF that binds the metal 
                     response element (MRE) in response to heavy metals"
     misc_feature    10671..10688
                     /label=HRE
                     /note="HRE (hypoxia response element) derived from the 5' 
                     flanking region of murine PGK-1 (phosphoglycerate kinase 1)
                     gene"
     misc_feature    10695..10712
                     /label=HRE
                     /note="HRE (hypoxia response element) derived from the 5' 
                     flanking region of murine PGK-1 (phosphoglycerate kinase 1)
                     gene"
     misc_feature    10717..10736
                     /label=HRE
                     /note="HRE (hypoxia response element) derived from the 5' 
                     flanking region of murine PGK-1 (phosphoglycerate kinase 1)
                     gene"
     promoter        10748..10786
                     /label=YB_TATA
     CDS             10881..13256
                     /codon_start=1
                     /label=mHIF1beta (WT, CO)
                     /translation="MAATTANPEMTSDVPSLGPTIASGNPGPGIQGGGAVVQRAIKRRS
                     GLDFDDEVEVNTKFLRCDDDQMCNDKERFARSDDEQSSADKERLARENHSEIERRRRNK
                     MTAYITELSDMVPTCSALARKPDKLTILRMAVSHMKSLRGTGNTSTDGSYKPSFLTDQE
                     LKHLILEAADGFLFIVSCETGRVVYVSDSVTPVLNQPQSEWFGSTLYDQVHPDDVDKLR
                     EQLSTSENALTGRVLDLKTGTVKKEGQQSSMRMCMGSRRSFICRMRCGTSSVDPVSMNR
                     LSFLRNRCRNGLGSVKEGEPHFVVVHCTGYIKAWPPAGVSLPDDDPEAGQGSKFCLVAI
                     GRLQVTSSPNCTDMSNICQPTEFISRHNIEGIFTFVDHRCVATVGYQPQELLGKNIVEF
                     CHPEDQQLLRDSFQQVVKLKGQVLSVMFRFRSKTREWLWMRTSSFTFQNPYSDEIEYII
                     CTNTNVKNSSQEPRPTLSNTIPRSQLGPTANLSLEMGTGQLPSRQQQQQHTELDMVPGR
                     DGLASYNHSQVSVQPVASAGSEHSKPLEKSEGLFAQDRDPRFPEIYPSITADQSKGISS
                     STVPATQQLFSQGSSFPPNPRPAENFRNSGLTPPVTIVQPSSSAGQILAQISRHSNPAQ
                     GSAPTWTSSSRPGFAAQQVPTQATAKTRSSQFGVNNFQTSSSFSAMSLPGAPTASSGTA
                     AYPALPNRGSNFPPETGQTTGQFQARTAEGVGVWPQWQGQQPHHRSSSSEQHVQQTQAQ
                     APSQPEVFQEMLSMLGDQSNTYNNEEFPDLTMFPPFSE"
     polyA_signal    13307..13531
                     /label=bGH poly(A) signal
                     /note="bovine growth hormone polyadenylation signal"
     misc_feature    13549..13573
                     /label=TUPV3 Barcode
     misc_feature    13597..13832
                     /label=cHS4
     misc_feature    13930..14171
                     /label=cHS4
     misc_feature    14261..14285
                     /label=TUPV4 Barcode
     enhancer        14429..14808
                     /label=CMV enhancer
                     /note="human cytomegalovirus immediate early enhancer"
     promoter        14810..15083
                     /label=CAG Promoter
     intron          15084..16100
                     /label=chimeric intron
                     /note="chimera between introns from chicken beta-actin and 
                     rabbit beta-globin"
     CDS             16248..16277
                     /codon_start=1
                     /product="Myc (human c-Myc proto-oncogene) epitope tag"
                     /label=Myc
                     /translation="EQKLISEEDL"
     CDS             16278..17927
                     /codon_start=1
                     /label=AkaLuc
                     /translation="MEDAKNIKKGPAPFYPLEDGTAGEQLHKAMKRYALVPGAIAFTDA
                     HIQVDVTYAEYFEMSVRLAEAMRRYGLNTNHRIVVCSENSSQFFMPVLGALFIGVAVAP
                     ANDIYNERELLNSMGISQPTVVFVSKKGLRKVLNVQKKLPIIRKIIIMDSKTDYQGFQS
                     MYTFVTSHLPPSFNEYDFVPESFDRDKTIALIMNSSGSTGLPKGVALPHRTACVRFSHA
                     RDPIFGYQNIPDTAILSVVPFHHGFGMFTTLGYLICGFRVVLMYRFEEELFLRSLQDYK
                     IQSALLVPTLFSCLAKSTLIDKYDLSSLREIASGGAPLSKEVGEAVAKRFRLPGIRQGY
                     GLTETTNAVMITPEGDRKPGSVGKVVPFFEAKVVDLVTGKTLGVNQRGELCVRGPMIMS
                     GYVNNPEATNALIDKDGWLHSGDIAYWDEDEHFFIVDRLKSLIKYKGYQVAPAELEGIL
                     LQHPYIFDAGVAGLPDDDAGELPAAVVVLEHGKTMTEKEIVDYVASQVTTAKKLRGGVV
                     FVDEVPRGSTGKLDARKIREILTKAKKDGKIAV"
     CDS             17937..17993
                     /codon_start=1
                     /product="2A peptide from porcine teschovirus-1 
                     polyprotein"
                     /label=P2A
                     /note="Eukaryotic ribosomes fail to insert a peptide bond 
                     between the Gly and Pro residues, yielding separate 
                     polypeptides."
                     /translation="ATNFSLLKQAGDVEENPGP"
     CDS             17994..18704
                     /codon_start=1
                     /product="enhanced monomeric blue fluorescent protein 
                     (Subach et al., 2011)"
                     /label=mTagBFP2
                     /note="mammalian codon-optimized"
                     /translation="PPPPPPPPPPPPPPPPPPPPPPPPPPP??PPPPPPPPPP?PPPPP
                     ?PPPP?PPPPPPPPPPPPPPP?PPP?PPP?PPP?PEPP??PP?PPPPPPP?PP??PPP?
                     ?PPPPGPPP?PPPPP?PPPGPGPP?PP?P?P?PPPGPGPPPP?PPVP?PPPGPGPPPPP
                     PPPP?PPPG?GPPP?PPPP?PPPPPPGPPPPPPPPPPPPPGPGPPPPPPPPPPPPPPPP
                     ?PPPPPPPPPPPPLN"
     CDS             18732..18740
                     /codon_start=1
                     /label=GSG
                     /translation="GSG"
     CDS             18741..18797
                     /codon_start=1
                     /product="2A peptide from porcine teschovirus-1 
                     polyprotein"
                     /label=P2A
                     /note="Eukaryotic ribosomes fail to insert a peptide bond 
                     between the Gly and Pro residues, yielding separate 
                     polypeptides."
                     /translation="ATNFSLLKQAGDVEENPGP"
     CDS             18810..19208
                     /codon_start=1
                     /gene="Aspergillus terreus BSD"
                     /product="blasticidin S deaminase"
                     /label=Blast
                     /note="confers resistance to blasticidin"
                     /translation="MAKPLSQEESTLIERATATINSIPISEDYSVASAALSSDGRIFTG
                     VNVYHFTGGPCAELVVLGTAAAAAAGNLTCIVAIGNENRGILSPCGRCRQVLLDLHPGI
                     KAIVKDSDGQPTAVGIRELLPSGYVWEG"
     polyA_signal    19259..19483
                     /label=bGH poly(A) signal
                     /note="bovine growth hormone polyadenylation signal"
     misc_feature    19501..19525
                     /label=TUPV4 Barcode
     misc_feature    19549..19784
                     /label=cHS4
     misc_feature    19882..20123
                     /label=cHS4
     CDS             complement(20342..21151)
                     /codon_start=1
                     /gene="aph(3')-Ia"
                     /product="aminoglycoside phosphotransferase"
                     /label=KanR
                     /note="confers resistance to kanamycin in bacteria or G418 
                     (Geneticin(R)) in eukaryotes"
                     /translation="MSHIQRETSRPRLNSNMDADLYGYKWARDNVGQSGATIYRLYGKP
                     DAPELFLKHGKGSVANDVTDEMVRLNWLTEFMPLPTIKHFIRTPDDAWLLTTAIPGKTA
                     FQVLEEYPDSGENIVDALAVFLRRLHSIPVCNCPFNSDRVFRLAQAQSRMNNGLVDASD
                     FDDERNGWPVEQVWKEMHKLLPFSPDSVVTHGDFSLDNLIFDEGKLIGCIDVGRVGIAD
                     RYQDLAILWNCLGEFSPSLQKRLFQKYGIDNPDMNKLQFHLMLDEFF"
     rep_origin      complement(join(21310..21736,1..162))
                     /direction=LEFT
                     /label=ori
                     /note="high-copy-number ColE1/pMB1/pBR322/pUC origin of 
                     replication"
ORIGIN
        1 ggctacacta gaagaacagt atttggtatc tgcgctctgc tgaagccagt taccttcgga
       61 aaaagagttg gtagctcttg atccggcaaa caaaccaccg ctggtagcgg tggttttttt
      121 gtttgcaagc agcagattac gcgcagaaaa aaaggatctc aagaagatcc tttgatcttt
      181 tctacggggt ctgacgctca gtggaacgaa aactcacgtt aagggatttt ggtcatgaga
      241 ttatcaaaaa ggatcttcac ctagatcctt tctcgagctt tcggagtgag atggagtggc
      301 cactgtggaa ctgggcctag catcgcgata agctctagag ggacagcccc cccccaaagc
      361 ccccagggat gtaattacgt ccctcccccg ctagggggca gcagcgagcc gcccggggct
      421 ccgctccggt ccggcgctcc ccccgcatcc ccgagccggc agcgtgcggg gacagcccgg
      481 gcacggggaa ggtggcacgg gatcgctttc ctctgaacgc ttctcgctgc tctttgagcc
      541 tgcagacacc tggggggata cggggaaaaa gctttaggct gaaagagaga tttagaatga
      601 cagaatcata gaacggcctg cgtacggatg gggctctagc tctagagctt gatatcgaat
      661 tcctgcagcc ccgctagagg gacagccccc ccccaaagcc cccagggatg taattacgtc
      721 cctcccccgc tagggggcag cagcgagccg cccggggctc cgctccggtc cggcgctccc
      781 cccgcatccc cgagccggca gcgtgcgggg acagcccggg cacggggaag gtggcacggg
      841 atcgctttcc tctgaacgct tctcgctgct ctttgagcct gcagacacct ggggggatac
      901 ggggaaaaag ctttaggctg aaagagagat ttagaatgac agaatcatag aacggcctgg
      961 gcgcgcctgg tggcgaacga tcaacagacg ggagatctac tattgggaca gcagagatcc
     1021 agttggtaat ggcttgtcga cgacggcggt ctccgtcgtc aggatcatag gtgccaccat
     1081 gaccgagtac aagcccacgg tgcgcctcgc cacccgcgac gacgtccccc gggccgtacg
     1141 caccctcgcc gccgcgttcg ccgactaccc cgccacgcgc cacaccgtcg acccggaccg
     1201 ccacatcgag cgggtcaccg agctgcaaga actcttcctc acgcgcgtcg ggctcgacat
     1261 cggcaaggtg tgggtcgcgg acgacggcgc cgcggtggcg gtctggacca cgccggagag
     1321 cgtcgaagcg ggggcggtgt tcgccgagat cggcccgcgc atggccgagt tgagcggttc
     1381 ccggctggcc gcgcagcaac agatggaagg cctcctggcg ccgcaccggc ccaaggagcc
     1441 cgcgtggttc ctggccaccg tcggcgtctc gcccgaccac cagggcaagg gtctgggcag
     1501 cgccgtcgtg ctccccggag tggaggcggc cgagcgcgcc ggggtgcccg ccttcctgga
     1561 gacatccgcg ccccgcaacc tccccttcta cgagcggctc ggcttcaccg tcaccgccga
     1621 cgtcgaggtg cccgaaggac cgcgcacctg gtgcatgacc cgcaagcccg gagctgccac
     1681 gaacttcagc ctgctgaagc aggctggaga cgtggaggag aaccctggac ccatggccga
     1741 gggctctgtt gctagacaac ccgatctgct gacctgcgac gacgagccca ttcatatccc
     1801 tggcgctatc cagcctcacg gactgctgct tgctctggcc gccgatatga caatcgtggc
     1861 cggcagcgat aacctgcctg agctgacagg actggccatc ggagccctga ttggaagatc
     1921 agccgccgac gtgttcgaca gcgagacaca caacagactg acaatcgccc tggccgaacc
     1981 tggtgctgct gtgggagcac ctatcaccgt gggcttcacc atgagaaagg acgccggctt
     2041 tatcggcagc tggcacagac acgaccagct gatctttctg gaactggaac ctcctcagag
     2101 agatgtggcc gagccacagg ccttcttcag aaggaccaac agcgccatca gacggctcca
     2161 ggccgctgag acactggaat ctgcttgtgc cgccgctgct caagaagtgc ggaagatcac
     2221 cggcttcgac cgcgtgatga tctacagatt cgccagcgac ttcagcggcg aagtgatcgc
     2281 cgaggataga tgcgccgagg tggaatctaa gctgggcctg cattaccccg ccagcttcat
     2341 tcctgctcag gccagacggc tgtataccat caatcccgtg cggatcatcc ccgacatcaa
     2401 ctacagaccc gtgcctgtga ctcccgatct gaaccctgtt accggcagac ccatcgacct
     2461 gagcttcgcc atcctgagat ccgtgtctcc cgtgcatctt gagttcatgc ggaacatcgg
     2521 aatgcacggc accatgagca tctctatcct gcggggcgaa agactgtggg gcctgatcgt
     2581 gtgtcaccac agaacccctt actacgtgga cctggatggc agacaggcct gcaaaagagt
     2641 ggccgagaga ctggccacac agatcggcgt gatggaagaa tgagcttcca ctggattgta
     2701 caattaccaa ctgaattcac tcctcaggtg caggctgcct atcagaaggt ggtggctggt
     2761 gtggccaatg ccctggctca caaataccac tgagatcttt ttccctctgc caaaaattat
     2821 ggggacatca tgaagcccct tgagcatctg acttctggct aataaaggaa atttattttc
     2881 attgcaatag tgtgttggaa ttttttgtgt ctctcactcg gaaggacata tgggagggca
     2941 aatcatttaa aacatcagaa tgagtatttg gtttagagtt tggcaacata tgcccatatg
     3001 ctggctgcca tgaacaaagg ttggctataa agaggtcatc agtatatgaa acagccccct
     3061 gctgtccatt ccttattcca tagaaaagcc ttgacttgag gttagatttt ttttatattt
     3121 tgttttgtgt tatttttttc tttaacatcc ctaaaatttt ccttacatgt tttactagcc
     3181 agatttttcc tcctctcctg actactccca gtcatagctg tccctcttct cttatggaga
     3241 tccgggccta gcatcgcgat aagctctaga gggacagccc ccccccaaag cccccaggga
     3301 tgtaattacg tccctccccc gctagggggc agcagcgagc cgcccggggc tccgctccgg
     3361 tccggcgctc cccccgcatc cccgagccgg cagcgtgcgg ggacagcccg ggcacgggga
     3421 aggtggcacg ggatcgcttt cctctgaacg cttctcgctg ctctttgagc ctgcagacac
     3481 ctggggggat acggggaaaa agctttaggc tgaaagagag atttagaatg acagaatcat
     3541 agaacggcct gcgtacggat ggggctctag ctctagagct tgatatcgaa ttcctgcagc
     3601 cccgctagag ggacagcccc cccccaaagc ccccagggat gtaattacgt ccctcccccg
     3661 ctagggggca gcagcgagcc gcccggggct ccgctccggt ccggcgctcc ccccgcatcc
     3721 ccgagccggc agcgtgcggg gacagcccgg gcacggggaa ggtggcacgg gatcgctttc
     3781 ctctgaacgc ttctcgctgc tctttgagcc tgcagacacc tggggggata cggggaaaaa
     3841 gctttaggct gaaagagaga tttagaatga cagaatcata gaacggcctg ggcgcgcctg
     3901 gtggcgaacg atcaacagac gggagattgc caaggtcttg acaaacgagt gctagtacaa
     3961 gatctgaatt acgcgtctag ccgccctcgc tctagcaggg agctctgcac tccgcccgaa
     4021 aagtctagcg tcgtgcagga cgtgacatct agtgtcgtgc aggacgtgac atctagtgtc
     4081 gtgcaggacg tgacatctag gatccctcta gagggtatat aatgggggcc actagtctac
     4141 taccagagct ctctggctaa ctagagaacc cactgcttac tggcttatcg aaattaatac
     4201 gactcactat agggagtccc caagctggct agcgccacca tggactacaa agaccacgac
     4261 ggcgattaca aggatcatga catcgattac aaagacgatg acgataaggg cagcggcatg
     4321 gtgagcaagg gcgaggcagt gatcaaggag ttcatgcggt tcaaggtgca catggagggc
     4381 tccatgaacg gccacgagtt cgagatcgag ggcgagggcg agggccgccc ctacgagggc
     4441 acccagaccg ccaagctgaa ggtgaccaag ggtggccccc tgcccttctc ctgggacatc
     4501 ctgtcccctc agttcatgta cggctccagg gccttcatca agcaccccgc cgacatcccc
     4561 gactactata agcagtcctt ccccgagggc ttcaagtggg agcgcgtgat gaacttcgag
     4621 gacggcggcg ccgtgaccgt gacccaggac acctccctgg aggacggcac cctgatctac
     4681 aaggtgaagc tccgcggcac caacttccct cctgacggcc ccgtaatgca gaaaaagaca
     4741 atgggctggg aagcgtccac cgagcggttg taccccgagg acggcgtgct gaagggcgac
     4801 attaagatgg ccctgcgcct gaaggacggc ggacgctacc tggcggactt caagaccacc
     4861 tacaaggcca agaagcccgt gcagatgccc ggcgcctaca acgtcgaccg caagttggac
     4921 atcacctccc acaacgagga ctacaccgtg gtggaacagt acgaacgctc cgagggccgc
     4981 cactccaccg gaaagactct cggggatttt gttggggact ggcgacagac agccggctac
     5041 aaccaggctc aagtccttga acagggaggt ttgaccagtt tgtttcagaa cctcggggtg
     5101 tccgtaactc caatccaaag gattgtcctg agcggtgaaa atgggctgaa gatcgatatc
     5161 catgtcatca tcccgtatga aggtctgagc tgcgaccaaa tggcccagat cgaaaaaatt
     5221 tttaaggtgg tataccctgt ggatgatcat cactttaagg cgatcctgca ctatggcaca
     5281 ctggtaatcg acggggttac gccgaacatg atcgactatt tcggacagcc gtatgaaggc
     5341 atcgccaagt tcgacggcaa aaagatcaca gtaacaggga ccctgtggaa cggcaacaca
     5401 attatcgacg agcgcctgat caaccccgac ggctccctgc tgttccgagt aaccattaac
     5461 ggagtgaccg gctggcgtct gcatgaacgc attctggcgt aagcggccgc tagtatcctg
     5521 caggtataga gggcccgttt aaacccgctg atcagcctcg actgtgcctt ctagttgcca
     5581 gccatctgtt gtttgcccct cccccgtgcc ttccttgacc ctggaaggtg ccactcccac
     5641 tgtcctttcc taataaaatg aggaaattgc atcgcattgt ctgagtaggt gtcattctat
     5701 tctggggggt ggggtggggc aggacagcaa gggggaggat tgggaagtca atagcaggca
     5761 tgctggggat gcggtgggct ctatggcttc tgaggcaggt cgagggtaca tgcgccttac
     5821 tccttgtgag cgcatcgcga taagctctag agggacagcc cccccccaaa gcccccaggg
     5881 atgtaattac gtccctcccc cgctaggggg cagcagcgag ccgcccgggg ctccgctccg
     5941 gtccggcgct ccccccgcat ccccgagccg gcagcgtgcg gggacagccc gggcacgggg
     6001 aaggtggcac gggatcgctt tcctctgaac gcttctcgct gctctttgag cctgcagaca
     6061 cctgggggga tacggggaaa aagctttagg ctgaaagaga gatttagaat gacagaatca
     6121 tagaacggcc tgcgtacgga tggggctcta gctctagagc ttgatatcga attcctgcag
     6181 ccccgctaga gggacagccc ccccccaaag cccccaggga tgtaattacg tccctccccc
     6241 gctagggggc agcagcgagc cgcccggggc tccgctccgg tccggcgctc cccccgcatc
     6301 cccgagccgg cagcgtgcgg ggacagcccg ggcacgggga aggtggcacg ggatcgcttt
     6361 cctctgaacg cttctcgctg ctctttgagc ctgcagacac ctggggggat acggggaaaa
     6421 agctttaggc tgaaagagag atttagaatg acagaatcat agaacggcct gggcgcgcct
     6481 ggtggcgaac gatcaacaga cgggagaggg caaaaccgat gttgacggac taatcctgac
     6541 aagatctgaa ttacgcgtct agccgccctc gctctagcag ggagctctgc actccgcccg
     6601 aaaagtctag cgtcgtgcag gacgtgacat ctagtgtcgt gcaggacgtg acatctagtg
     6661 tcgtgcagga cgtgacatct aggatccctc tagagggtat ataatggggg ccactagtct
     6721 actaccagag ctctctggct aactagagaa cccactgctt actggcttat cgaaattaat
     6781 acgactcact atagggagtc cccaagctgg ctagcgccac catgacagcc gacaaagaga
     6841 agaagagaag ctccagcgag ctgcggaaag agaagtctag ggacgccgcc agatgcagaa
     6901 gatccaaaga aaccgaggtg ttctacgagc tggcccacga actgcctctg cctcactctg
     6961 tgtctagcca cctggacaag gccagcatca tgagactggc tatcagcttc ctgagaaccc
     7021 acaagctgct gtccagcgtg tgcagcgaga acgagtctga ggccgaagcc gaccagcaga
     7081 tggacaacct gtacctgaag gccctggaag gctttatcgc cgtggtcaca caggacggcg
     7141 atatgatctt cctgagcgag aacatcagca agttcatggg cctgacacag gtggaactga
     7201 ccggccacag catcttcgac ttcacacacc cctgcgacca cgaggaaatc agagagaacc
     7261 tgacactgaa gaacggctct ggcttcggca agaagtccaa ggatgtgtct accgagaggg
     7321 acttcttcat gcggatgaag tgtaccgtga ccaacagagg cagaaccgtg aacctgaagt
     7381 ccgccacatg gaaggtgctg cactgtaccg gacaagtgcg ggtctacaac aactgccctc
     7441 ctcacagcag cctgtgcggc tctaaagagc ctctgctgag ctgcctgatc atcatgtgcg
     7501 agcccatcca gcatccttct cacatggaca tccctctgga ctccaagacc ttcctgtcca
     7561 gacacagcat ggacatgaag ttcacctact gcgacgaccg catcctggaa ctgatcggat
     7621 atcaccccga ggaactgctg ggcagaagcg cctacgagtt ctaccacgct ctggattccg
     7681 agaacatgac caagagccac cagaacctgt gtaccaaagg ccaggtggtg tccggccagt
     7741 acagaatgct ggctaagcac ggcggctacg tgtggctgga aacacagggc accgtgatct
     7801 acaaccccag aaacctccag cctcagtgca ttatgtgcgt gaactacgtg ctgtccgaga
     7861 tcgagaagaa cgacgtggtg ttcagcatgg atcagaccga gagcctgttc aagccccacc
     7921 tgatggccat gaactctatc ttcgacagca gcgacgacgt ggccgtgacc gaaaagagca
     7981 actacctgtt caccaagctg aaagaggaac ctgaggaact ggcccagctg gctcctacac
     8041 ctggcgacgc tatcatcagc ctggacttcg gcagccagaa cttcgacgag ccttctgcct
     8101 acggcaaggc catccttcca cctgggcaac cttgggtttc aggactgaga agccacagcg
     8161 cccagagcga gtctggatct ctgcctgctt tcaccgtgcc tcaggccgac acaccaggca
     8221 acacaacacc tagcgccagc agcagctcca gctgttctac acctagcagc cccgaggact
     8281 actacagctc cctggaaaac cctctgaaga tcgaagtcat cgagaagctg ttcgctatgg
     8341 acaccgagcc tagagatcct ggcagcaccc agacagactt ctccgagctg gacctggaaa
     8401 ccctggctcc ttacatccca atggacggcg aggacttcca gctgagccct atctgtccag
     8461 aggaacccct gatgcctgag agccctcagc ctacacctca gcactgcttc agcaccatga
     8521 cctccatctt ccagcctctg acacccggcg ctacacacgg cccattcttt ctggacaagt
     8581 accctcagca gctggaaagc agaaagaccg agtccgagca ctggcctatg tctagcatct
     8641 tcttcgacgc cggcagcaag ggcagcctgt ctccttgttg tggccaggcc tctacacccc
     8701 tgtcctctat gggcggcaga tccaacacac agtggcctcc agatcctcct ctgcacttcg
     8761 gccctacaaa atggcctgtg ggcgatcagt ctgccgaaag ccttggagca ctgcctgtgg
     8821 gatcttccca gctggaacct ccttctgctc ctccacacgt gtccatgttc aagatgagaa
     8881 gcgccaagga ctttggcgct agaggcccct acatgatgag ccctgctatg atcgccctga
     8941 gcaacaagct gaagctgaag agacagctgg aatacgagga acaggctttc caggacacca
     9001 gcggcggaga tccacctggc acatctagct ctcacctgat gtggaagagg atgaagtccc
     9061 tgatgggcgg aacatgccct ctgatgcccg acaagacaat cagcgccaac atggcccctg
     9121 acgagttcac ccagaaatcc atgagaggac tgggccagcc actgagacat ctgcctccac
     9181 ctcaacctcc aagcaccaga agctctggcg agaacgccaa gacaggcttc ccacctcagt
     9241 gttacgccag tcagtttcag gattacggcc ctcctggcgc tcagaaagtg tctggcgttg
     9301 caagcagact gctgggacct agcttcgagc cttacctgct gcctgagctg accagatacg
     9361 actgcgaagt gaacgtgcca gtgcctggca gctctacact tctgcaaggc agggatctgc
     9421 tgcgcgcact ggatcaggct acatgagcgg ccgctcgagt ctagagggcc cgtttaaacc
     9481 cgctgatcag cctcgactgt gccttctagt tgccagccat ctgttgtttg cccctccccc
     9541 gtgccttcct tgaccctgga aggtgccact cccactgtcc tttcctaata aaatgaggaa
     9601 attgcatcgc attgtctgag taggtgtcat tctattctgg ggggtggggt ggggcaggac
     9661 agcaaggggg aggattggga agtcaatagc aggcatgctg gggatgcggt gggctctatg
     9721 gcttctgagg caggtcgaag aactatttcc tggctgttac gcgagcgcat cgcgataagc
     9781 tctagaggga cagccccccc ccaaagcccc cagggatgta attacgtccc tcccccgcta
     9841 gggggcagca gcgagccgcc cggggctccg ctccggtccg gcgctccccc cgcatccccg
     9901 agccggcagc gtgcggggac agcccgggca cggggaaggt ggcacgggat cgctttcctc
     9961 tgaacgcttc tcgctgctct ttgagcctgc agacacctgg ggggatacgg ggaaaaagct
    10021 ttaggctgaa agagagattt agaatgacag aatcatagaa cggcctgcgt acggatgggg
    10081 ctctagctct agagcttgat atcgaattcc tgcagccccg ctagagggac agcccccccc
    10141 caaagccccc agggatgtaa ttacgtccct cccccgctag ggggcagcag cgagccgccc
    10201 ggggctccgc tccggtccgg cgctcccccc gcatccccga gccggcagcg tgcggggaca
    10261 gcccgggcac ggggaaggtg gcacgggatc gctttcctct gaacgcttct cgctgctctt
    10321 tgagcctgca gacacctggg gggatacggg gaaaaagctt taggctgaaa gagagattta
    10381 gaatgacaga atcatagaac ggcctgggcg cgcctggtgg cgaacgatca acagacggga
    10441 gaggactaaa tagtagttca gacgccgtta agcgcaagat ctggggaggt cgctgagtag
    10501 tgcgcgagca aaatttaagc tacaacaagg caaggcttga ccgacaattg catgaagaat
    10561 ctgcttaggg ttaggcgttt tgcgctgctt cgcgatgtac gggccagata tacgcgtcta
    10621 gccgccctcg ctctagcagg gagctctgca ctccgcccga aaagtctagc gtcgtgcagg
    10681 acgtgacatc tagtgtcgtg caggacgtga catctagtgt cgtgcaggac gtgacatcta
    10741 ggatccctct agagggtata taatgggggc cactagtcta ctaccagagc tctctggcta
    10801 actagagaac ccactgctta ctggcttatc gaaattaata cgactcacta tagggagtcc
    10861 ccaagctggc tagcgccacc atggccgcca ccaccgccaa tcctgagatg acctctgatg
    10921 tgcccagcct gggacctaca atcgcctctg gaaatcccgg acctggcatt caaggtggcg
    10981 gagctgttgt gcagagagcc atcaagagaa gaagcggcct ggacttcgac gacgaggtgg
    11041 aagtgaacac caagtttctg agatgcgacg acgaccagat gtgcaacgac aaagagagat
    11101 tcgccagatc cgacgatgag cagagcagcg ccgacaaaga aaggctggcc agagagaacc
    11161 acagcgagat cgagagaagg cgcagaaaca agatgaccgc ctacatcacc gagctgagcg
    11221 acatggtgcc tacctgttct gccctggcca gaaagcctga caagctgacc atcctgagaa
    11281 tggccgtgtc tcacatgaag tccctgagag gcaccggcaa cacaagcaca gacggcagct
    11341 acaagcccag cttcctgacc gaccaagagc tgaagcacct gatcctggaa gccgccgatg
    11401 gcttcctgtt catcgtgtct tgcgagacag gcagagtggt gtatgtgtcc gacagcgtga
    11461 cccctgtgct gaaccagcct cagtctgagt ggttcggcag caccctgtac gaccaggttc
    11521 accctgacga tgtggataag ctgagagagc agctcagcac cagcgagaac gctctgactg
    11581 gcagagtgct ggacctgaaa accggcaccg tgaagaaaga gggccagcag tccagcatga
    11641 gaatgtgcat gggcagccgt agatccttca tctgccggat gagatgcggc acctctagcg
    11701 tggaccctgt gtctatgaac agactgtcct tcctgagaaa cagatgcaga aacggcctgg
    11761 gcagcgtgaa agaaggcgag cctcacttcg tggtggtgca ttgcaccggc tacatcaagg
    11821 cttggcctcc agccggtgtc agcctgcctg atgatgatcc tgaagctgga cagggcagca
    11881 agttctgcct ggtggctatc ggcagactgc aagtgacaag cagccccaac tgcaccgaca
    11941 tgagcaacat ctgccagcct accgagttca tcagcagaca caacatcgag ggcatcttca
    12001 ccttcgtgga ccacagatgt gtggccaccg tgggctatca gcctcaagag ctgctgggca
    12061 agaacatcgt cgagttctgt caccccgagg atcagcagct tctgagggac agctttcagc
    12121 aggtcgtgaa gctgaaaggc caggtgctgt ccgtgatgtt cagattcaga tccaagacca
    12181 gagaatggct gtggatgaga acaagcagct tcacatttca gaacccctac tccgatgaga
    12241 tcgagtacat catctgcacc aacaccaacg tgaagaacag cagccaagag cctagaccta
    12301 cactgagcaa cacaatcccc agaagccagc tcggccctac agccaacctg agtctggaaa
    12361 tgggcaccgg acagctccct agcagacagc agcagcaaca gcacaccgaa ctggatatgg
    12421 tgcccggcag agatggcctg gccagctaca atcactctca ggtgtcagtg cagcctgtgg
    12481 cctctgctgg aagcgagcat agcaagcccc tggaaaagag cgagggcctg ttcgcccagg
    12541 acagggaccc tagattcccc gaaatctacc ccagcatcac cgccgaccag agcaagggca
    12601 tcagctctag tacagtgccc gccacacagc agcttttcag ccagggctct agcttcccac
    12661 ctaatcctag acctgccgag aacttcagaa acagcggcct gacacctcct gtgaccatcg
    12721 tgcagccttc tagctctgcc ggacagatcc tggctcagat cagcaggcac agcaaccctg
    12781 ctcagggctc tgctcctacc tggacctctt ctagcagacc tggcttcgcc gctcagcagg
    12841 ttccaacaca ggctaccgcc aagacaagat ccagccagtt cggcgtgaac aacttccaga
    12901 ccagctccag cttctccgcc atgtctttgc ctggcgctcc tacagcctct tctggcacag
    12961 cagcataccc cgctctgcct aacagaggca gcaacttccc accagagaca ggccagacaa
    13021 ccggccagtt ccaggctaga acagccgaag gtgttggcgt gtggcctcag tggcaaggac
    13081 agcagcctca ccacagaagc agctctagcg agcagcacgt gcagcagact caagcccagg
    13141 ctccatctca gcccgaggtg ttccaagaga tgctgtccat gctgggcgac cagtccaaca
    13201 cctacaacaa cgaagagttc cccgacctga caatgttccc tccattcagc gaataggcgg
    13261 ccgctcgagt ctagagggcc cgtttaaacc cgctgatcag cctcgactgt gccttctagt
    13321 tgccagccat ctgttgtttg cccctccccc gtgccttcct tgaccctgga aggtgccact
    13381 cccactgtcc tttcctaata aaatgaggaa attgcatcgc attgtctgag taggtgtcat
    13441 tctattctgg ggggtggggt ggggcaggac agcaaggggg aggattggga agtcaatagc
    13501 aggcatgctg gggatgcggt gggctctatg gcttctgagg caggtcgaag agactgcccg
    13561 acacatctta gtgagcgcat cgcgataagc tctagaggga cagccccccc ccaaagcccc
    13621 cagggatgta attacgtccc tcccccgcta gggggcagca gcgagccgcc cggggctccg
    13681 ctccggtccg gcgctccccc cgcatccccg agccggcagc gtgcggggac agcccgggca
    13741 cggggaaggt ggcacgggat cgctttcctc tgaacgcttc tcgctgctct ttgagcctgc
    13801 agacacctgg ggggatacgg ggaaaaagct ttaggctgaa agagagattt agaatgacag
    13861 aatcatagaa cggcctgcgt acggatgggg ctctagctct agagcttgat atcgaattcc
    13921 tgcagccccg ctagagggac agcccccccc caaagccccc agggatgtaa ttacgtccct
    13981 cccccgctag ggggcagcag cgagccgccc ggggctccgc tccggtccgg cgctcccccc
    14041 gcatccccga gccggcagcg tgcggggaca gcccgggcac ggggaaggtg gcacgggatc
    14101 gctttcctct gaacgcttct cgctgctctt tgagcctgca gacacctggg gggatacggg
    14161 gaaaaagctt taggctgaaa gagagattta gaatgacaga atcatagaac ggcctgggcg
    14221 cgcctggtgg cgaacgatca acagacggga gaggttacaa tatcccgtga agcttgagtg
    14281 gaatcaagat ctggggaggt cgctgagtag tgcgcgagca aaatttaagc tacaacaagg
    14341 caaggcttga ccgacaattg catgaagaat ctgcttaggg ttaggcgttt tgcgctgctt
    14401 cgcgatgtac gggccagata tacgcgttga cattgattat tgactagtta ttaatagtaa
    14461 tcaattacgg ggtcattagt tcatagccca tatatggagt tccgcgttac ataacttacg
    14521 gtaaatggcc cgcctggctg accgcccaac gacccccgcc cattgacgtc aataatgacg
    14581 tatgttccca tagtaacgcc aatagggact ttccattgac gtcaatgggt ggagtattta
    14641 cggtaaactg cccacttggc agtacatcaa gtgtatcata tgccaagtac gccccctatt
    14701 gacgtcaatg acggtaaatg gcccgcctgg cattatgccc agtacatgac cttatgggac
    14761 tttcctactt ggcagtacat ctacgtatta gtcatcgcta ttaccatggt cgaggtgagc
    14821 cccacgttct gcttcactct ccccatctcc cccccctccc cacccccaat tttgtattta
    14881 tttatttttt aattattttg tgcagcgatg ggggcggggg gggggggcgc gcgccaggcg
    14941 gggcggggcg gggcgagggg cggggcgggg cgaggcggag aggtgcggcg gcagccaatc
    15001 agagcggcgc gctccgaaag tttcctttta tggcgaggcg gcggcggcgg cggccctata
    15061 aaaagcgaag cgcgcggcgg gcgggagtcg ctgcgcgctg ccttcgcccc gtgccccgct
    15121 ccgccgccgc ctcgcgccgc ccgccccggc tctgactgac cgcgttactc ccacaggtga
    15181 gcgggcggga cggcccttct cctccgggct gtaattagcg cttggtttaa tgacggcttg
    15241 tttcttttct gtggctgcgt gaaagccttg aggggctccg ggagggccct ttgtgcgggg
    15301 ggagcggctc ggggggtgcg tgcgtgtgtg tgtgcgtggg gagcgccgcg tgcggctccg
    15361 cgctgcccgg cggctgtgag cgctgcgggc gcggcgcggg gctttgtgcg ctccgcagtg
    15421 tgcgcgaggg gagcgcggcc gggggcggtg ccccgcggtg cggggggggc tgcgagggga
    15481 acaaaggctg cgtgcggggt gtgtgcgtgg gggggtgagc agggggtgtg ggcgcgtcgg
    15541 tcgggctgca accccccctg cacccccctc cccgagttgc tgagcacggc ccggcttcgg
    15601 gtgcggggct ccgtacgggg cgtggcgcgg ggctcgccgt gccgggcggg gggtggcggc
    15661 aggtgggggt gccgggcggg gcggggccgc ctcgggccgg ggagggctcg ggggaggggc
    15721 gcggcggccc ccggagcgcc ggcggctgtc gaggcgcggc gagccgcagc cattgccttt
    15781 tatggtaatc gtgcgagagg gcgcagggac ttcctttgtc ccaaatctgt gcggagccga
    15841 aatctgggag gcgccgccgc accccctcta gcgggcgcgg ggcgaagcgg tgcggcgccg
    15901 gcaggaagga aatgggcggg gagggccttc gtgcgtcgcc gcgccgccgt ccccttctcc
    15961 ctctccagcc tcggggctgt ccgcgggggg acggctgcct tcggggggga cggggcaggg
    16021 cggggttcgg cttctggcgt gtgaccggcg gctctagagc ctctgctaac catgttcatg
    16081 ccttcttctt tttcctacag ctcctgggca acgtgctggt tattgtgctg tctcatcatt
    16141 ttggcaaaga attcttatct ggctaactag agaacccact gcttactggc ttatcgaaat
    16201 taatacgact cactataggg agtcccaagc tggctagcgc caccatggag cagaaactga
    16261 tctctgaaga ggatctgatg gaagatgcca agaacatcaa gaagggaccc gctccattct
    16321 accctctgga agatggaaca gccggcgagc agctgcacaa ggccatgaag agatatgccc
    16381 tggtgcctgg cgctatcgcc ttcacagatg cccacattca ggtggacgtg acctacgccg
    16441 agtatttcga gatgtctgtg cggctggccg aggccatgag aagatacggc ctgaacacca
    16501 accaccggat cgtcgtgtgc agcgagaaca gcagccagtt cttcatgcct gtgctgggag
    16561 ccctgttcat cggagtggct gtggcccctg ccaacgacat ctacaacgag cgcgagctgc
    16621 tgaacagcat gggcatctct cagcccaccg tggtgttcgt gtccaagaaa ggcctgcgga
    16681 aggtgctgaa cgtgcagaag aagctgccca tcatccgcaa gatcatcatc atggacagca
    16741 agaccgacta ccagggcttc cagagcatgt ataccttcgt gaccagccat ctgccaccta
    16801 gcttcaacga gtacgacttc gtgcccgaga gcttcgaccg ggacaagaca atcgccctga
    16861 tcatgaacag ctccggctct accggactgc ccaaaggtgt tgccctgcct cacagaacag
    16921 cctgcgtgcg gtttagccac gccagagatc ccatctttgg ctaccagaac atccccgaca
    16981 ccgccatcct gagcgtggtg ccttttcacc acggcttcgg catgttcacc acactgggct
    17041 acctgatctg cggcttcaga gtggtgctga tgtatcgctt cgaggaagaa ctgttcctgc
    17101 ggagcctcca ggactacaag atccagtctg ctctgctggt gcccacactg ttcagctgtc
    17161 tggccaagag caccctgatc gacaaatacg acctgagcag cctgagagag atcgcctctg
    17221 gcggagcccc tctgtctaaa gaagtgggag aagccgtcgc caagcggttc agactgcctg
    17281 gcatcagaca aggctatggc ctgaccgaaa ccaccaacgc cgtgatgatc accccagagg
    17341 gcgatagaaa gcctggcagc gtgggaaaag tggtgccatt cttcgaggcc aaggtggtgg
    17401 atctggtcac cggcaaaaca ctgggcgtta accagagggg cgagctgtgt gttagaggcc
    17461 ctatgatcat gagcggctac gtgaacaacc ccgaggccac aaacgccctc atcgacaagg
    17521 atggctggct gcactctggc gacattgcct actgggacga agatgagcac ttcttcatcg
    17581 tggaccggct gaagtccctg atcaagtaca agggctacca ggtggcccca gccgagctgg
    17641 aaggcattct gctgcaacac ccctacatct tcgatgccgg cgttgcagga ctgcccgatg
    17701 atgatgctgg cgaactgcct gctgctgtgg tggtgctgga acacggcaag accatgaccg
    17761 agaaagaaat cgtggactac gtggccagcc aagtgaccac cgccaagaaa ctgagaggcg
    17821 gcgtggtgtt tgtggacgag gtgccaagag gcagcaccgg aaaactggac gcccggaaga
    17881 tcagagagat cctgaccaag gccaagaagg acggcaagat cgccgtcgga tccggagcaa
    17941 ctaacttttc cctgctcaaa caagccgggg atgtagagga gaaccccggc cccatggttt
    18001 ccaagggcga agaactgatc aaagaaaaca tgcacatgaa gctctacatg gaaggcaccg
    18061 tggacaacca ccacttcaag tgtaccagcg aaggcgaggg caagccttac gagggcaccc
    18121 agaccatgag aatcaaggtg gtggaaggcg gccctctgcc tttcgccttt gatatcctgg
    18181 ccaccagctt tctgtacggc agcaagacct tcatcaatca cacccagggc atccccgatt
    18241 tcttcaagca gagcttcccc gagggcttca cctgggagag agtgaccaca tacgaggatg
    18301 gcggcgtgct gacagccaca caggatacaa gcctccagga cggctgcctg atctacaacg
    18361 tgaagatccg gggcgtgaac ttcaccagca acggccccgt gatgcagaag aaaacccttg
    18421 gctgggaagc cttcaccgag acactgtatc ctgccgatgg cggcctggaa ggcagaaacg
    18481 atatggccct gaagctcgtc ggcggctctc acctgattgc caatgccaag accacctaca
    18541 gaagcaagaa gcccgccaag aacctgaaga tgcccggcgt gtactacgtg gactaccggc
    18601 tggaaagaat caaagaggcc aacaacgaga catacgtgga acagcacgag gtggccgtgg
    18661 ccagatactg tgatctgcct tctaagctgg gccacaagct gaacctgtac aaggaattcg
    18721 gtagcaagct tggtagtgga gcaactaact tttccctgct caaacaagcc ggggatgtag
    18781 aggagaaccc cggccccgcc ccccttaaga tggccaagcc tttgtctcaa gaagaatcca
    18841 ccctcattga aagagcaacg gctacaatca acagcatccc catctctgag gactacagcg
    18901 tcgccagcgc agctctctct agcgacggcc gcatcttcac tggtgtcaat gtatatcatt
    18961 ttactggggg accttgtgca gaactcgtgg tgctgggcac tgctgctgct gcggcagctg
    19021 gcaacctgac ttgtatcgtc gcgatcggaa atgagaacag gggcatcttg agcccctgcg
    19081 gacggtgccg acaggtgctt ctcgatctgc atcctgggat caaagccata gtgaaggaca
    19141 gtgatggaca gccgacggca gttgggattc gtgaattgct gccctctggt tatgtgtggg
    19201 agggctaagc ggccgctcga gtctagaggg cccgtttaaa cccgctgatc agcctcgact
    19261 gtgccttcta gttgccagcc atctgttgtt tgcccctccc ccgtgccttc cttgaccctg
    19321 gaaggtgcca ctcccactgt cctttcctaa taaaatgagg aaattgcatc gcattgtctg
    19381 agtaggtgtc attctattct ggggggtggg gtggggcagg acagcaaggg ggaggattgg
    19441 gaagtcaata gcaggcatgc tggggatgcg gtgggctcta tggcttctga ggcaggtcga
    19501 cactgtttaa caagcccgtc agtagagcgc atcgcgataa gctctagagg gacagccccc
    19561 ccccaaagcc cccagggatg taattacgtc cctcccccgc tagggggcag cagcgagccg
    19621 cccggggctc cgctccggtc cggcgctccc cccgcatccc cgagccggca gcgtgcgggg
    19681 acagcccggg cacggggaag gtggcacggg atcgctttcc tctgaacgct tctcgctgct
    19741 ctttgagcct gcagacacct ggggggatac ggggaaaaag ctttaggctg aaagagagat
    19801 ttagaatgac agaatcatag aacggcctgc gtacggatgg ggctctagct ctagagcttg
    19861 atatcgaatt cctgcagccc cgctagaggg acagcccccc cccaaagccc ccagggatgt
    19921 aattacgtcc ctcccccgct agggggcagc agcgagccgc ccggggctcc gctccggtcc
    19981 ggcgctcccc ccgcatcccc gagccggcag cgtgcgggga cagcccgggc acggggaagg
    20041 tggcacggga tcgctttcct ctgaacgctt ctcgctgctc tttgagcctg cagacacctg
    20101 gggggatacg gggaaaaagc tttaggctga aagagagatt tagaatgaca gaatcataga
    20161 acggcctggg cgcgcctggt ggcgaacgat caacagacgg gagaggcaga gaggatgcac
    20221 atgtgaccga gggatggaac gacgcgtaac tcacgttaag ggattttggt catgagcttg
    20281 cgccgtcccg tcaagtcagc gtaatgctct gccagtgtta caaccaatta accaattctg
    20341 attagaaaaa ctcatcgagc atcaaatgaa actgcaattt attcatatca ggattatcaa
    20401 taccatattt ttgaaaaagc cgtttctgta atgaaggaga aaactcaccg aggcagttcc
    20461 ataggatggc aagatcctgg tatcggtctg cgattccgac tcgtccaaca tcaatacaac
    20521 ctattaattt cccctcgtca aaaataaggt tatcaagtga gaaatcacca tgagtgacga
    20581 ctgaatccgg tgagaatggc aaaagtttat gcatttcttt ccagacttgt tcaacaggcc
    20641 agccattacg ctcgtcatca aaatcactcg catcaaccaa accgttattc attcgtgatt
    20701 gcgcctgagc gagacgaaat acgcgatcgc tgttaaaagg acaattacaa acaggaatcg
    20761 aatgcaaccg gcgcaggaac actgccagcg catcaacaat attttcacct gaatcaggat
    20821 attcttctaa tacctggaat gctgtttttc cggggatcgc agtggtgagt aaccatgcat
    20881 catcaggagt acggataaaa tgcttgatgg tcggaagagg cataaattcc gtcagccagt
    20941 ttagtctgac catctcatct gtaacatcat tggcaacgct acctttgcca tgtttcagaa
    21001 acaactctgg cgcatcgggc ttcccataca agcgatagat tgtcgcacct gattgcccga
    21061 cattatcgcg agcccattta tacccatata aatcagcatc catgttggaa tttaatcgcg
    21121 gcctcgacgt ttcccgttga atatggctca taacacccct tgtattactg tttatgtaag
    21181 cagacagttt tattgttcat gatgatatta ttttatcttg tgcaatgtaa catcagagat
    21241 tttgagacac gggccatgct agctccagca aaaggccagg aaccgtaaaa aggccgcgtt
    21301 gctggcgttt ttccataggc tccgcccccc tgacgagcat cacaaaaatc gacgctcaag
    21361 tcagaggtgg cgaaacccga caggactata aagataccag gcgtttcccc ctggaagctc
    21421 cctcgtgcgc tctcctgttc cgaccctgcc gcttaccgga tacctgtccg cctttctccc
    21481 ttcgggaagc gtggcgcttt ctcatagctc acgctgtagg tatctcagtt cggtgtaggt
    21541 cgttcgctcc aagctgggct gtgtgcacga accccccgtt cagcccgacc gctgcgcctt
    21601 atccggtaac tatcgtcttg agtccaaccc ggtaagacac gacttatcgc cactggcagc
    21661 agccactggt aacaggatta gcagagcgag gtatgtaggc ggtgctacag agttcttgaa
    21721 gtggtggcct aactac
//
