# Supplementary material for: Engineered Feedback Employing Natural Hypoxia-Responsive Factors Enhances Synthetic Hypoxia Biosensors
Source: bioRxiv preprint, doi:10.1101/2024.09.28.615614, version 1 (2024-09-30)
Supplement: Supplementary Data [file 615614_file03.zip › Supplementary Data/SupplementaryData1_PlasmidMaps/pPD1359 HBS(YBTATA) LumiScarlet in TU4.gb]

LOCUS       Exported                5858 bp ds-DNA     circular SYN 26-SEP-2024
DEFINITION  synthetic circular DNA
ACCESSION   .
VERSION     .
KEYWORDS    .
SOURCE      synthetic DNA construct
  ORGANISM  synthetic DNA construct
REFERENCE   1  (bases 1 to 5858)
  AUTHORS   Leonard Lab
  TITLE     Direct Submission
  JOURNAL   Exported Thursday, Sep 26, 2024 from SnapGene 5.1.7
            https://www.snapgene.com
FEATURES             Location/Qualifiers
     source          1..5858
                     /organism="synthetic DNA construct"
                     /mol_type="other DNA"
     misc_feature    31..55
                     /label=TUPV4 Barcode
     misc_feature    203..211
                     /label=EBS
                     /note="Egr-1 binding site; early growth response factor; 
                     from positions -603 to -595 of the murine Egr-1 promoter"
     misc_feature    218..244
                     /label=MRE
                     /note="MRE from the murine MT-I proximal promoter; metal 
                     transcirption factor-1; MTF-1 is a ZF that binds the metal 
                     response element (MRE) in response to heavy metals"
     misc_feature    251..268
                     /label=HRE
                     /note="HRE (hypoxia response element) derived from the 5' 
                     flanking region of murine PGK-1 (phosphoglycerate kinase 1)
                     gene"
     misc_feature    275..292
                     /label=HRE
                     /note="HRE (hypoxia response element) derived from the 5' 
                     flanking region of murine PGK-1 (phosphoglycerate kinase 1)
                     gene"
     misc_feature    297..316
                     /label=HRE
                     /note="HRE (hypoxia response element) derived from the 5' 
                     flanking region of murine PGK-1 (phosphoglycerate kinase 1)
                     gene"
     promoter        328..366
                     /label=YB_TATA
     CDS             461..529
                     /codon_start=1
                     /product="three tandem FLAG(R) epitope tags, followed by an
                     enterokinase cleavage site"
                     /label=3xFLAG
                     /translation="MDYKDHDGDYKDHDIDYKDDDDK"
     CDS             539..1213
                     /codon_start=1
                     /product="Missing C-term GMDELYK"
                     /label=mScarlet-I*
                     /note="missing C-term GMDELYK"
                     /translation="MVSKGEAVIKEFMRFKVHMEGSMNGHEFEIEGEGEGRPYEGTQTA
                     KLKVTKGGPLPFSWDILSPQFMYGSRAFIKHPADIPDYYKQSFPEGFKWERVMNFEDGG
                     AVTVTQDTSLEDGTLIYKVKLRGTNFPPDGPVMQKKTMGWEASTERLYPEDGVLKGDIK
                     MALRLKDGGRYLADFKTTYKAKKPVQMPGAYNVDRKLDITSHNEDYTVVEQYERSEGRH
                     STG"
     CDS             1217..1723
                     /codon_start=1
                     /product="Missing N-term MVF"
                     /label=LumiLuc*
                     /note="missing N-term NVF"
                     /translation="TLGDFVGDWRQTAGYNQAQVLEQGGLTSLFQNLGVSVTPIQRIVL
                     SGENGLKIDIHVIIPYEGLSCDQMAQIEKIFKVVYPVDDHHFKAILHYGTLVIDGVTPN
                     MIDYFGQPYEGIAKFDGKKITVTGTLWNGNTIIDERLINPDGSLLFRVTINGVTGWRLH
                     ERILA"
     polyA_signal    1774..1998
                     /label=bGH poly(A) signal
                     /note="bovine growth hormone polyadenylation signal"
     misc_feature    2016..2040
                     /label=TUPV4 Barcode
     misc_feature    2064..2299
                     /label=cHS4
     misc_feature    2397..2638
                     /label=cHS4
     rep_origin      2767..3195
                     /direction=RIGHT
                     /label=f1 ori
                     /note="f1 bacteriophage origin of replication; arrow 
                     indicates direction of (+) strand synthesis"
     rep_origin      3265..3400
                     /label=SV40 ori
                     /note="SV40 origin of replication"
     polyA_signal    3534..3655
                     /label=SV40 poly(A) signal
                     /note="SV40 polyadenylation signal"
     rep_origin      complement(4106..4691)
                     /direction=LEFT
                     /label=ori
                     /note="high-copy-number ColE1/pMB1/pBR322/pUC origin of 
                     replication"
     CDS             complement(4862..5722)
                     /codon_start=1
                     /gene="bla"
                     /product="beta-lactamase"
                     /label=AmpR
                     /note="confers resistance to ampicillin, carbenicillin, and
                     related antibiotics"
                     /translation="MSIQHFRVALIPFFAAFCLPVFAHPETLVKVKDAEDQLGARVGYI
                     ELDLNSGKILESFRPEERFPMMSTFKVLLCGAVLSRIDAGQEQLGRRIHYSQNDLVEYS
                     PVTEKHLTDGMTVRELCSAAITMSDNTAANLLLTTIGGPKELTAFLHNMGDHVTRLDRW
                     EPELNEAIPNDERDTTMPVAMATTLRKLLTGELLTLASRQQLIDWMEADKVAGPLLRSA
                     LPAGWFIADKSGAGERGSRGIIAALGPDGKPSRIVVIYTTGSQATMDERNRQIAEIGAS
                     LIKHW"
     promoter        complement(5723..5827)
                     /gene="bla"
                     /label=AmpR promoter
ORIGIN
        1 gacggatcgg gagatcgaag acggttacaa tatcccgtga agcttgagtg gaatcaagat
       61 ctggggaggt cgctgagtag tgcgcgagca aaatttaagc tacaacaagg caaggcttga
      121 ccgacaattg catgaagaat ctgcttaggg ttaggcgttt tgcgctgctt cgcgatgtac
      181 gggccagata tacgcgtcta gccgccctcg ctctagcagg gagctctgca ctccgcccga
      241 aaagtctagc gtcgtgcagg acgtgacatc tagtgtcgtg caggacgtga catctagtgt
      301 cgtgcaggac gtgacatcta ggatccctct agagggtata taatgggggc cactagtcta
      361 ctaccagagc tctctggcta actagagaac ccactgctta ctggcttatc gaaattaata
      421 cgactcacta tagggagtcc ccaagctggc tagcgccacc atggactaca aagaccacga
      481 cggcgattac aaggatcatg acatcgatta caaagacgat gacgataagg gcagcggcat
      541 ggtgagcaag ggcgaggcag tgatcaagga gttcatgcgg ttcaaggtgc acatggaggg
      601 ctccatgaac ggccacgagt tcgagatcga gggcgagggc gagggccgcc cctacgaggg
      661 cacccagacc gccaagctga aggtgaccaa gggtggcccc ctgcccttct cctgggacat
      721 cctgtcccct cagttcatgt acggctccag ggccttcatc aagcaccccg ccgacatccc
      781 cgactactat aagcagtcct tccccgaggg cttcaagtgg gagcgcgtga tgaacttcga
      841 ggacggcggc gccgtgaccg tgacccagga cacctccctg gaggacggca ccctgatcta
      901 caaggtgaag ctccgcggca ccaacttccc tcctgacggc cccgtaatgc agaaaaagac
      961 aatgggctgg gaagcgtcca ccgagcggtt gtaccccgag gacggcgtgc tgaagggcga
     1021 cattaagatg gccctgcgcc tgaaggacgg cggacgctac ctggcggact tcaagaccac
     1081 ctacaaggcc aagaagcccg tgcagatgcc cggcgcctac aacgtcgacc gcaagttgga
     1141 catcacctcc cacaacgagg actacaccgt ggtggaacag tacgaacgct ccgagggccg
     1201 ccactccacc ggaaagactc tcggggattt tgttggggac tggcgacaga cagccggcta
     1261 caaccaggct caagtccttg aacagggagg tttgaccagt ttgtttcaga acctcggggt
     1321 gtccgtaact ccaatccaaa ggattgtcct gagcggtgaa aatgggctga agatcgatat
     1381 ccatgtcatc atcccgtatg aaggtctgag ctgcgaccaa atggcccaga tcgaaaaaat
     1441 ttttaaggtg gtataccctg tggatgatca tcactttaag gcgatcctgc actatggcac
     1501 actggtaatc gacggggtta cgccgaacat gatcgactat ttcggacagc cgtatgaagg
     1561 catcgccaag ttcgacggca aaaagatcac agtaacaggg accctgtgga acggcaacac
     1621 aattatcgac gagcgcctga tcaaccccga cggctccctg ctgttccgag taaccattaa
     1681 cggagtgacc ggctggcgtc tgcatgaacg cattctggcg taagcggccg ctcgagtcta
     1741 gagggcccgt ttaaacccgc tgatcagcct cgactgtgcc ttctagttgc cagccatctg
     1801 ttgtttgccc ctcccccgtg ccttccttga ccctggaagg tgccactccc actgtccttt
     1861 cctaataaaa tgaggaaatt gcatcgcatt gtctgagtag gtgtcattct attctggggg
     1921 gtggggtggg gcaggacagc aagggggagg attgggaagt caatagcagg catgctgggg
     1981 atgcggtggg ctctatggct tctgaggcag gtcgacactg tttaacaagc ccgtcagtag
     2041 agcgcatcgc gataagctct agagggacag ccccccccca aagcccccag ggatgtaatt
     2101 acgtccctcc cccgctaggg ggcagcagcg agccgcccgg ggctccgctc cggtccggcg
     2161 ctccccccgc atccccgagc cggcagcgtg cggggacagc ccgggcacgg ggaaggtggc
     2221 acgggatcgc tttcctctga acgcttctcg ctgctctttg agcctgcaga cacctggggg
     2281 gatacgggga aaaagcttta ggctgaaaga gagatttaga atgacagaat catagaacgg
     2341 cctgcgtacg gatggggctc tagctctaga gcttgatatc gaattcctgc agccccgcta
     2401 gagggacagc ccccccccaa agcccccagg gatgtaatta cgtccctccc ccgctagggg
     2461 gcagcagcga gccgcccggg gctccgctcc ggtccggcgc tccccccgca tccccgagcc
     2521 ggcagcgtgc ggggacagcc cgggcacggg gaaggtggca cgggatcgct ttcctctgaa
     2581 cgcttctcgc tgctctttga gcctgcagac acctgggggg atacggggaa aaagctttag
     2641 gctgaaagag agatttagaa tgacagaatc atagaacggc ctgggcgcgc ctggtggcga
     2701 acgatcaaca gacgggagag gcagaaagtc ttcgctgaca gcgaccggac tctagggggt
     2761 atccccnnnn nnnnnnnnnn nnnnnnnnnn nnnnnnnnnn nnnnnnnnnn nnnnnnnnnn
     2821 nnnnnnnnnn nnnnnnnnnn nnnnnnnnnn nnnnnnnnnn nnnnnnnnnn nnnnnnnnnn
     2881 nnnnnnnnnn cnnnnnnnnn nnnnnnnnnn nnnnnnnnnn nnnnnnnnnn nnnnnnnnnn
     2941 nnnnnnnnnn nnnnnnnnnn nnnnnnnnnn nnnnnnnnnn nnannnnnnn nnnnnnnnnn
     3001 nnnnnnnnnn nnnnnnnnnn nnnnnnnnnn nncctttgac gttggagtcc acgttcttta
     3061 atagtggact cttgttccaa actggaacaa cactcaaccc tatctcggtc tattcttttg
     3121 atttataagg gattttgccg atttcggcct attggttaaa aaatgagctg atttaacaaa
     3181 aatttaacgc gaattaattc tgtggaatgt gtgtcagtta ggctcaatta gtcagcaacc
     3241 atagtcccgc ccctaactcc gcccatcccg cccctaactc cgcccagttc cgcccattct
     3301 ccgccccatg gctgactaat tttttttatt tatgcagagg ccgaggccgc ctctgcctct
     3361 gagctattcc agaagtagtg aggaggcttt tttggaggcc taggcttttg caaaaagctc
     3421 ccgggagctt gtatatccat tttcggaggt tgggcttcgg aatcgttttc cgggacgccg
     3481 gctggatgat cctccagcgc ggggatctca tgctggagtt cttcgcccac cccaacttgt
     3541 ttattgcagc ttataatggt tacaaataaa gcaatagcat cacaaatttc acaaataaag
     3601 catttttttc actgcattct agttgtggtt tgtccaaact catcaatgta tcttatcatg
     3661 tctgtatacc gtcgacctct agctagagct tggcgtaatc atggtcatag ctgtttcctg
     3721 tgtgaaattg ttatccgctc acaattccac acaacatacg agccggaagc ataaagtgta
     3781 aagcctgggg tgcctaatga gtgagctaac tcacattaat tgcgttgcgc tcactgcccg
     3841 ctttccagtc gggaaacctg tcgtgccagc tgcattaatg aatcggccaa cgcgcgggga
     3901 gaggcggttt gcgtattggg cgctcttccg cttcctcgct cactgactcg ctgcgctcgg
     3961 tcgttcggct gcggcgagcg gtatcagctc actcaaaggc ggtaatacgg ttatccacag
     4021 aatcagggga taacgcagga aagaacatgt gagcaaaagg ccagcaaaag gccaggaacc
     4081 gtaaaaaggc cgcgttgctg gcgtttttcc ataggctccg cccccctgac gagcatcaca
     4141 aaaatcgacg ctcaagtcag aggtggcgaa acccgacagg actataaaga taccaggcgt
     4201 ttccccctgg aagctccctc gtgcgctctc ctgttccgac cctgccgctt accggatacc
     4261 tgtccgcctt tctcccttcg ggaagcgtgg cgctttctca tagctcacgc tgtaggtatc
     4321 tcagttcggt gtaggtcgtt cgctccaagc tgggctgtgt gcacgaaccc cccgttcagc
     4381 ccgaccgctg cgccttatcc ggtaactatc gtcttgagtc caacccggta agacacgact
     4441 tatcgccact ggcagcagcc actggtaaca ggattagcag agcgaggtat gtaggcggtg
     4501 ctacagagtt cttgaagtgg tggcctaact acggctacac tagaagaaca gtatttggta
     4561 tctgcgctct gctgaagcca gttaccttcg gaaaaagagt tggtagctct tgatccggca
     4621 aacaaaccac cgctggtagc ggtttttttg tttgcaagca gcagattacg cgcagaaaaa
     4681 aaggatctca agaagatcct ttgatctttt ctacggggtc tgacgctcag tggaacgaaa
     4741 actcacgtta agggattttg gtcatgagat tatcaaaaag gatcttcacc tagatccttt
     4801 taaattaaaa atgaagtttt aaatcaatct aaagtatata tgagtaaact tggtctgaca
     4861 gttaccaatg cttaatcagt gaggcaccta tctcagcgat ctgtctattt cgttcatcca
     4921 tagttgcctg actccccgtc gtgtagataa ctacgatacg ggagggctta ccatctggcc
     4981 ccagtgctgc aatgataccg cgagatccac gctcaccggc tccagattta tcagcaataa
     5041 accagccagc cggaagggcc gagcgcagaa gtggtcctgc aactttatcc gcctccatcc
     5101 agtctattaa ttgttgccgg gaagctagag taagtagttc gccagttaat agtttgcgca
     5161 acgttgttgc cattgctaca ggcatcgtgg tgtcacgctc gtcgtttggt atggcttcat
     5221 tcagctccgg ttcccaacga tcaaggcgag ttacatgatc ccccatgttg tgcaaaaaag
     5281 cggttagctc cttcggtcct ccgatcgttg tcagaagtaa gttggccgca gtgttatcac
     5341 tcatggttat ggcagcactg cataattctc ttactgtcat gccatccgta agatgctttt
     5401 ctgtgactgg tgagtactca accaagtcat tctgagaata gtgtatgcgg cgaccgagtt
     5461 gctcttgccc ggcgtcaata cgggataata ccgcgccaca tagcagaact ttaaaagtgc
     5521 tcatcattgg aaaacgttct tcggggcgaa aactctcaag gatcttaccg ctgttgagat
     5581 ccagttcgat gtaacccact cgtgcaccca actgatcttc agcatctttt actttcacca
     5641 gcgtttctgg gtgagcaaaa acaggaaggc aaaatgccgc aaaaaaggga ataagggcga
     5701 cacggaaatg ttgaatactc atactcttcc tttttcaata ttattgaagc atttatcagg
     5761 gttattgtct catgagcgga tacatatttg aatgtattta gaaaaataaa caaatagggg
     5821 ttccgcgcac atttccccga aaagtgccac ctgacgtc
//
