# Supplementary material for: Engineered Feedback Employing Natural Hypoxia-Responsive Factors Enhances Synthetic Hypoxia Biosensors
Source: bioRxiv preprint, doi:10.1101/2024.09.28.615614, version 1 (2024-09-30)
Supplement: Supplementary Data [file 615614_file03.zip › Supplementary Data/SupplementaryData1_PlasmidMaps/pPD1292 CAG AkaLuc-P2A-mTagBFP2-P2A-BlastR in TU2.gb]

LOCUS       Exported                9113 bp ds-DNA     circular SYN 26-SEP-2024
DEFINITION  synthetic circular DNA
ACCESSION   .
VERSION     .
KEYWORDS    .
SOURCE      synthetic DNA construct
  ORGANISM  synthetic DNA construct
REFERENCE   1  (bases 1 to 9113)
  AUTHORS   .
  TITLE     Direct Submission
  JOURNAL   Exported Thursday, Sep 26, 2024 from SnapGene 5.1.7
            https://www.snapgene.com
FEATURES             Location/Qualifiers
     source          1..9113
                     /organism="synthetic DNA construct"
                     /mol_type="other DNA"
     misc_feature    31..55
                     /label=TUPV2 Barcode
     enhancer        199..578
                     /label=CMV enhancer
                     /note="human cytomegalovirus immediate early enhancer"
     promoter        580..853
                     /label=CAG Promoter
     intron          854..1870
                     /label=chimeric intron
                     /note="chimera between introns from chicken beta-actin and 
                     rabbit beta-globin"
     CDS             2018..2047
                     /codon_start=1
                     /product="Myc (human c-Myc proto-oncogene) epitope tag"
                     /label=Myc
                     /translation="EQKLISEEDL"
     CDS             2048..3697
                     /codon_start=1
                     /label=AkaLuc
                     /translation="MEDAKNIKKGPAPFYPLEDGTAGEQLHKAMKRYALVPGAIAFTDA
                     HIQVDVTYAEYFEMSVRLAEAMRRYGLNTNHRIVVCSENSSQFFMPVLGALFIGVAVAP
                     ANDIYNERELLNSMGISQPTVVFVSKKGLRKVLNVQKKLPIIRKIIIMDSKTDYQGFQS
                     MYTFVTSHLPPSFNEYDFVPESFDRDKTIALIMNSSGSTGLPKGVALPHRTACVRFSHA
                     RDPIFGYQNIPDTAILSVVPFHHGFGMFTTLGYLICGFRVVLMYRFEEELFLRSLQDYK
                     IQSALLVPTLFSCLAKSTLIDKYDLSSLREIASGGAPLSKEVGEAVAKRFRLPGIRQGY
                     GLTETTNAVMITPEGDRKPGSVGKVVPFFEAKVVDLVTGKTLGVNQRGELCVRGPMIMS
                     GYVNNPEATNALIDKDGWLHSGDIAYWDEDEHFFIVDRLKSLIKYKGYQVAPAELEGIL
                     LQHPYIFDAGVAGLPDDDAGELPAAVVVLEHGKTMTEKEIVDYVASQVTTAKKLRGGVV
                     FVDEVPRGSTGKLDARKIREILTKAKKDGKIAV"
     CDS             3707..3763
                     /codon_start=1
                     /product="2A peptide from porcine teschovirus-1 
                     polyprotein"
                     /label=P2A
                     /note="Eukaryotic ribosomes fail to insert a peptide bond 
                     between the Gly and Pro residues, yielding separate 
                     polypeptides."
                     /translation="ATNFSLLKQAGDVEENPGP"
     CDS             3764..4474
                     /codon_start=1
                     /product="enhanced monomeric blue fluorescent protein 
                     (Subach et al., 2011)"
                     /label=mTagBFP2
                     /note="mammalian codon-optimized"
                     /translation="MVSKGEELIKENMHMKLYMEGTVDNHHFKCTSEGEGKPYEGTQTM
                     RIKVVEGGPLPFAFDILATSFLYGSKTFINHTQGIPDFFKQSFPEGFTWERVTTYEDGG
                     VLTATQDTSLQDGCLIYNVKIRGVNFTSNGPVMQKKTLGWEAFTETLYPADGGLEGRND
                     MALKLVGGSHLIANAKTTYRSKKPAKNLKMPGVYYVDYRLERIKEANNETYVEQHEVAV
                     ARYCDLPSKLGHKLN"
     CDS             4502..4510
                     /codon_start=1
                     /label=GSG
                     /translation="GSG"
     CDS             4511..4567
                     /codon_start=1
                     /product="2A peptide from porcine teschovirus-1 
                     polyprotein"
                     /label=P2A
                     /note="Eukaryotic ribosomes fail to insert a peptide bond 
                     between the Gly and Pro residues, yielding separate 
                     polypeptides."
                     /translation="ATNFSLLKQAGDVEENPGP"
     CDS             4580..4978
                     /codon_start=1
                     /gene="Aspergillus terreus BSD"
                     /product="blasticidin S deaminase"
                     /label=Blast
                     /note="confers resistance to blasticidin"
                     /translation="MAKPLSQEESTLIERATATINSIPISEDYSVASAALSSDGRIFTG
                     VNVYHFTGGPCAELVVLGTAAAAAAGNLTCIVAIGNENRGILSPCGRCRQVLLDLHPGI
                     KAIVKDSDGQPTAVGIRELLPSGYVWEG"
     polyA_signal    5029..5253
                     /label=bGH poly(A) signal
                     /note="bovine growth hormone polyadenylation signal"
     misc_feature    5271..5295
                     /label=TUPV2 Barcode
     misc_feature    5319..5554
                     /label=cHS4
     misc_feature    5652..5893
                     /label=cHS4
     misc_feature    5977..5980
                     /label=Sticky
     rep_origin      6022..6450
                     /direction=RIGHT
                     /label=f1 ori
                     /note="f1 bacteriophage origin of replication; arrow 
                     indicates direction of (+) strand synthesis"
     rep_origin      6520..6655
                     /label=SV40 ori
                     /note="SV40 origin of replication"
     polyA_signal    6789..6910
                     /label=SV40 poly(A) signal
                     /note="SV40 polyadenylation signal"
     rep_origin      complement(7361..7946)
                     /direction=LEFT
                     /label=ori
                     /note="high-copy-number ColE1/pMB1/pBR322/pUC origin of 
                     replication"
     CDS             complement(8117..8977)
                     /codon_start=1
                     /gene="bla"
                     /product="beta-lactamase"
                     /label=AmpR
                     /note="confers resistance to ampicillin, carbenicillin, and
                     related antibiotics"
                     /translation="MSIQHFRVALIPFFAAFCLPVFAHPETLVKVKDAEDQLGARVGYI
                     ELDLNSGKILESFRPEERFPMMSTFKVLLCGAVLSRIDAGQEQLGRRIHYSQNDLVEYS
                     PVTEKHLTDGMTVRELCSAAITMSDNTAANLLLTTIGGPKELTAFLHNMGDHVTRLDRW
                     EPELNEAIPNDERDTTMPVAMATTLRKLLTGELLTLASRQQLIDWMEADKVAGPLLRSA
                     LPAGWFIADKSGAGERGSRGIIAALGPDGKPSRIVVIYTTGSQATMDERNRQIAEIGAS
                     LIKHW"
     promoter        complement(8978..9082)
                     /gene="bla"
                     /label=AmpR promoter
ORIGIN
        1 gacggatcgg gagatcgaag acgggcaaaa ccgatgttga cggactaatc ctgacaagat
       61 ctggggaggt cgctgagtag tgcgcgagca aaatttaagc tacaacaagg caaggcttga
      121 ccgacaattg catgaagaat ctgcttaggg ttaggcgttt tgcgctgctt cgcgatgtac
      181 gggccagata tacgcgttga cattgattat tgactagtta ttaatagtaa tcaattacgg
      241 ggtcattagt tcatagccca tatatggagt tccgcgttac ataacttacg gtaaatggcc
      301 cgcctggctg accgcccaac gacccccgcc cattgacgtc aataatgacg tatgttccca
      361 tagtaacgcc aatagggact ttccattgac gtcaatgggt ggagtattta cggtaaactg
      421 cccacttggc agtacatcaa gtgtatcata tgccaagtac gccccctatt gacgtcaatg
      481 acggtaaatg gcccgcctgg cattatgccc agtacatgac cttatgggac tttcctactt
      541 ggcagtacat ctacgtatta gtcatcgcta ttaccatggt cgaggtgagc cccacgttct
      601 gcttcactct ccccatctcc cccccctccc cacccccaat tttgtattta tttatttttt
      661 aattattttg tgcagcgatg ggggcggggg gggggggcgc gcgccaggcg gggcggggcg
      721 gggcgagggg cggggcgggg cgaggcggag aggtgcggcg gcagccaatc agagcggcgc
      781 gctccgaaag tttcctttta tggcgaggcg gcggcggcgg cggccctata aaaagcgaag
      841 cgcgcggcgg gcgggagtcg ctgcgcgctg ccttcgcccc gtgccccgct ccgccgccgc
      901 ctcgcgccgc ccgccccggc tctgactgac cgcgttactc ccacaggtga gcgggcggga
      961 cggcccttct cctccgggct gtaattagcg cttggtttaa tgacggcttg tttcttttct
     1021 gtggctgcgt gaaagccttg aggggctccg ggagggccct ttgtgcgggg ggagcggctc
     1081 ggggggtgcg tgcgtgtgtg tgtgcgtggg gagcgccgcg tgcggctccg cgctgcccgg
     1141 cggctgtgag cgctgcgggc gcggcgcggg gctttgtgcg ctccgcagtg tgcgcgaggg
     1201 gagcgcggcc gggggcggtg ccccgcggtg cggggggggc tgcgagggga acaaaggctg
     1261 cgtgcggggt gtgtgcgtgg gggggtgagc agggggtgtg ggcgcgtcgg tcgggctgca
     1321 accccccctg cacccccctc cccgagttgc tgagcacggc ccggcttcgg gtgcggggct
     1381 ccgtacgggg cgtggcgcgg ggctcgccgt gccgggcggg gggtggcggc aggtgggggt
     1441 gccgggcggg gcggggccgc ctcgggccgg ggagggctcg ggggaggggc gcggcggccc
     1501 ccggagcgcc ggcggctgtc gaggcgcggc gagccgcagc cattgccttt tatggtaatc
     1561 gtgcgagagg gcgcagggac ttcctttgtc ccaaatctgt gcggagccga aatctgggag
     1621 gcgccgccgc accccctcta gcgggcgcgg ggcgaagcgg tgcggcgccg gcaggaagga
     1681 aatgggcggg gagggccttc gtgcgtcgcc gcgccgccgt ccccttctcc ctctccagcc
     1741 tcggggctgt ccgcgggggg acggctgcct tcggggggga cggggcaggg cggggttcgg
     1801 cttctggcgt gtgaccggcg gctctagagc ctctgctaac catgttcatg ccttcttctt
     1861 tttcctacag ctcctgggca acgtgctggt tattgtgctg tctcatcatt ttggcaaaga
     1921 attcttatct ggctaactag agaacccact gcttactggc ttatcgaaat taatacgact
     1981 cactataggg agtcccaagc tggctagcgc caccatggag cagaaactga tctctgaaga
     2041 ggatctgatg gaagatgcca agaacatcaa gaagggaccc gctccattct accctctgga
     2101 agatggaaca gccggcgagc agctgcacaa ggccatgaag agatatgccc tggtgcctgg
     2161 cgctatcgcc ttcacagatg cccacattca ggtggacgtg acctacgccg agtatttcga
     2221 gatgtctgtg cggctggccg aggccatgag aagatacggc ctgaacacca accaccggat
     2281 cgtcgtgtgc agcgagaaca gcagccagtt cttcatgcct gtgctgggag ccctgttcat
     2341 cggagtggct gtggcccctg ccaacgacat ctacaacgag cgcgagctgc tgaacagcat
     2401 gggcatctct cagcccaccg tggtgttcgt gtccaagaaa ggcctgcgga aggtgctgaa
     2461 cgtgcagaag aagctgccca tcatccgcaa gatcatcatc atggacagca agaccgacta
     2521 ccagggcttc cagagcatgt ataccttcgt gaccagccat ctgccaccta gcttcaacga
     2581 gtacgacttc gtgcccgaga gcttcgaccg ggacaagaca atcgccctga tcatgaacag
     2641 ctccggctct accggactgc ccaaaggtgt tgccctgcct cacagaacag cctgcgtgcg
     2701 gtttagccac gccagagatc ccatctttgg ctaccagaac atccccgaca ccgccatcct
     2761 gagcgtggtg ccttttcacc acggcttcgg catgttcacc acactgggct acctgatctg
     2821 cggcttcaga gtggtgctga tgtatcgctt cgaggaagaa ctgttcctgc ggagcctcca
     2881 ggactacaag atccagtctg ctctgctggt gcccacactg ttcagctgtc tggccaagag
     2941 caccctgatc gacaaatacg acctgagcag cctgagagag atcgcctctg gcggagcccc
     3001 tctgtctaaa gaagtgggag aagccgtcgc caagcggttc agactgcctg gcatcagaca
     3061 aggctatggc ctgaccgaaa ccaccaacgc cgtgatgatc accccagagg gcgatagaaa
     3121 gcctggcagc gtgggaaaag tggtgccatt cttcgaggcc aaggtggtgg atctggtcac
     3181 cggcaaaaca ctgggcgtta accagagggg cgagctgtgt gttagaggcc ctatgatcat
     3241 gagcggctac gtgaacaacc ccgaggccac aaacgccctc atcgacaagg atggctggct
     3301 gcactctggc gacattgcct actgggacga agatgagcac ttcttcatcg tggaccggct
     3361 gaagtccctg atcaagtaca agggctacca ggtggcccca gccgagctgg aaggcattct
     3421 gctgcaacac ccctacatct tcgatgccgg cgttgcagga ctgcccgatg atgatgctgg
     3481 cgaactgcct gctgctgtgg tggtgctgga acacggcaag accatgaccg agaaagaaat
     3541 cgtggactac gtggccagcc aagtgaccac cgccaagaaa ctgagaggcg gcgtggtgtt
     3601 tgtggacgag gtgccaagag gcagcaccgg aaaactggac gcccggaaga tcagagagat
     3661 cctgaccaag gccaagaagg acggcaagat cgccgtcgga tccggagcaa ctaacttttc
     3721 cctgctcaaa caagccgggg atgtagagga gaaccccggc cccatggttt ccaagggcga
     3781 agaactgatc aaagaaaaca tgcacatgaa gctctacatg gaaggcaccg tggacaacca
     3841 ccacttcaag tgtaccagcg aaggcgaggg caagccttac gagggcaccc agaccatgag
     3901 aatcaaggtg gtggaaggcg gccctctgcc tttcgccttt gatatcctgg ccaccagctt
     3961 tctgtacggc agcaagacct tcatcaatca cacccagggc atccccgatt tcttcaagca
     4021 gagcttcccc gagggcttca cctgggagag agtgaccaca tacgaggatg gcggcgtgct
     4081 gacagccaca caggatacaa gcctccagga cggctgcctg atctacaacg tgaagatccg
     4141 gggcgtgaac ttcaccagca acggccccgt gatgcagaag aaaacccttg gctgggaagc
     4201 cttcaccgag acactgtatc ctgccgatgg cggcctggaa ggcagaaacg atatggccct
     4261 gaagctcgtc ggcggctctc acctgattgc caatgccaag accacctaca gaagcaagaa
     4321 gcccgccaag aacctgaaga tgcccggcgt gtactacgtg gactaccggc tggaaagaat
     4381 caaagaggcc aacaacgaga catacgtgga acagcacgag gtggccgtgg ccagatactg
     4441 tgatctgcct tctaagctgg gccacaagct gaacctgtac aaggaattcg gtagcaagct
     4501 tggtagtgga gcaactaact tttccctgct caaacaagcc ggggatgtag aggagaaccc
     4561 cggccccgcc ccccttaaga tggccaagcc tttgtctcaa gaagaatcca ccctcattga
     4621 aagagcaacg gctacaatca acagcatccc catctctgag gactacagcg tcgccagcgc
     4681 agctctctct agcgacggcc gcatcttcac tggtgtcaat gtatatcatt ttactggggg
     4741 accttgtgca gaactcgtgg tgctgggcac tgctgctgct gcggcagctg gcaacctgac
     4801 ttgtatcgtc gcgatcggaa atgagaacag gggcatcttg agcccctgcg gacggtgccg
     4861 acaggtgctt ctcgatctgc atcctgggat caaagccata gtgaaggaca gtgatggaca
     4921 gccgacggca gttgggattc gtgaattgct gccctctggt tatgtgtggg agggctaagc
     4981 ggccgctcga gtctagaggg cccgtttaaa cccgctgatc agcctcgact gtgccttcta
     5041 gttgccagcc atctgttgtt tgcccctccc ccgtgccttc cttgaccctg gaaggtgcca
     5101 ctcccactgt cctttcctaa taaaatgagg aaattgcatc gcattgtctg agtaggtgtc
     5161 attctattct ggggggtggg gtggggcagg acagcaaggg ggaggattgg gaagtcaata
     5221 gcaggcatgc tggggatgcg gtgggctcta tggcttctga ggcaggtcga agaactattt
     5281 cctggctgtt acgcgagcgc atcgcgataa gctctagagg gacagccccc ccccaaagcc
     5341 cccagggatg taattacgtc cctcccccgc tagggggcag cagcgagccg cccggggctc
     5401 cgctccggtc cggcgctccc cccgcatccc cgagccggca gcgtgcgggg acagcccggg
     5461 cacggggaag gtggcacggg atcgctttcc tctgaacgct tctcgctgct ctttgagcct
     5521 gcagacacct ggggggatac ggggaaaaag ctttaggctg aaagagagat ttagaatgac
     5581 agaatcatag aacggcctgc gtacggatgg ggctctagct ctagagcttg atatcgaatt
     5641 cctgcagccc cgctagaggg acagcccccc cccaaagccc ccagggatgt aattacgtcc
     5701 ctcccccgct agggggcagc agcgagccgc ccggggctcc gctccggtcc ggcgctcccc
     5761 ccgcatcccc gagccggcag cgtgcgggga cagcccgggc acggggaagg tggcacggga
     5821 tcgctttcct ctgaacgctt ctcgctgctc tttgagcctg cagacacctg gggggatacg
     5881 gggaaaaagc tttaggctga aagagagatt tagaatgaca gaatcataga acggcctggg
     5941 cgcgcctggt ggcgaacgat caacagacgg gagaggacta aagtcttcgc tgacagcgac
     6001 cggactctag ggggtatccc cnnnnnnnnn nnnnnnnnnn nnnnnnnnnn nnnnnnnnnn
     6061 nnnnnnnnnn nnnnnnnnnn nnnnnnnnnn nnnnnnnnnn nnnnnnnnnn nnnnnnnnnn
     6121 nnnnnnnnnn nnnnnnnnnn nnnnncnnnn nnnnnnnnnn nnnnnnnnnn nnnnnnnnnn
     6181 nnnnnnnnnn nnnnnnnnnn nnnnnnnnnn nnnnnnnnnn nnnnnnnnnn nnnnnnnann
     6241 nnnnnnnnnn nnnnnnnnnn nnnnnnnnnn nnnnnnnnnn nnnnnnncct ttgacgttgg
     6301 agtccacgtt ctttaatagt ggactcttgt tccaaactgg aacaacactc aaccctatct
     6361 cggtctattc ttttgattta taagggattt tgccgatttc ggcctattgg ttaaaaaatg
     6421 agctgattta acaaaaattt aacgcgaatt aattctgtgg aatgtgtgtc agttaggctc
     6481 aattagtcag caaccatagt cccgccccta actccgccca tcccgcccct aactccgccc
     6541 agttccgccc attctccgcc ccatggctga ctaatttttt ttatttatgc agaggccgag
     6601 gccgcctctg cctctgagct attccagaag tagtgaggag gcttttttgg aggcctaggc
     6661 ttttgcaaaa agctcccggg agcttgtata tccattttcg gaggttgggc ttcggaatcg
     6721 ttttccggga cgccggctgg atgatcctcc agcgcgggga tctcatgctg gagttcttcg
     6781 cccaccccaa cttgtttatt gcagcttata atggttacaa ataaagcaat agcatcacaa
     6841 atttcacaaa taaagcattt ttttcactgc attctagttg tggtttgtcc aaactcatca
     6901 atgtatctta tcatgtctgt ataccgtcga cctctagcta gagcttggcg taatcatggt
     6961 catagctgtt tcctgtgtga aattgttatc cgctcacaat tccacacaac atacgagccg
     7021 gaagcataaa gtgtaaagcc tggggtgcct aatgagtgag ctaactcaca ttaattgcgt
     7081 tgcgctcact gcccgctttc cagtcgggaa acctgtcgtg ccagctgcat taatgaatcg
     7141 gccaacgcgc ggggagaggc ggtttgcgta ttgggcgctc ttccgcttcc tcgctcactg
     7201 actcgctgcg ctcggtcgtt cggctgcggc gagcggtatc agctcactca aaggcggtaa
     7261 tacggttatc cacagaatca ggggataacg caggaaagaa catgtgagca aaaggccagc
     7321 aaaaggccag gaaccgtaaa aaggccgcgt tgctggcgtt tttccatagg ctccgccccc
     7381 ctgacgagca tcacaaaaat cgacgctcaa gtcagaggtg gcgaaacccg acaggactat
     7441 aaagatacca ggcgtttccc cctggaagct ccctcgtgcg ctctcctgtt ccgaccctgc
     7501 cgcttaccgg atacctgtcc gcctttctcc cttcgggaag cgtggcgctt tctcatagct
     7561 cacgctgtag gtatctcagt tcggtgtagg tcgttcgctc caagctgggc tgtgtgcacg
     7621 aaccccccgt tcagcccgac cgctgcgcct tatccggtaa ctatcgtctt gagtccaacc
     7681 cggtaagaca cgacttatcg ccactggcag cagccactgg taacaggatt agcagagcga
     7741 ggtatgtagg cggtgctaca gagttcttga agtggtggcc taactacggc tacactagaa
     7801 gaacagtatt tggtatctgc gctctgctga agccagttac cttcggaaaa agagttggta
     7861 gctcttgatc cggcaaacaa accaccgctg gtagcggttt ttttgtttgc aagcagcaga
     7921 ttacgcgcag aaaaaaagga tctcaagaag atcctttgat cttttctacg gggtctgacg
     7981 ctcagtggaa cgaaaactca cgttaaggga ttttggtcat gagattatca aaaaggatct
     8041 tcacctagat ccttttaaat taaaaatgaa gttttaaatc aatctaaagt atatatgagt
     8101 aaacttggtc tgacagttac caatgcttaa tcagtgaggc acctatctca gcgatctgtc
     8161 tatttcgttc atccatagtt gcctgactcc ccgtcgtgta gataactacg atacgggagg
     8221 gcttaccatc tggccccagt gctgcaatga taccgcgaga tccacgctca ccggctccag
     8281 atttatcagc aataaaccag ccagccggaa gggccgagcg cagaagtggt cctgcaactt
     8341 tatccgcctc catccagtct attaattgtt gccgggaagc tagagtaagt agttcgccag
     8401 ttaatagttt gcgcaacgtt gttgccattg ctacaggcat cgtggtgtca cgctcgtcgt
     8461 ttggtatggc ttcattcagc tccggttccc aacgatcaag gcgagttaca tgatccccca
     8521 tgttgtgcaa aaaagcggtt agctccttcg gtcctccgat cgttgtcaga agtaagttgg
     8581 ccgcagtgtt atcactcatg gttatggcag cactgcataa ttctcttact gtcatgccat
     8641 ccgtaagatg cttttctgtg actggtgagt actcaaccaa gtcattctga gaatagtgta
     8701 tgcggcgacc gagttgctct tgcccggcgt caatacggga taataccgcg ccacatagca
     8761 gaactttaaa agtgctcatc attggaaaac gttcttcggg gcgaaaactc tcaaggatct
     8821 taccgctgtt gagatccagt tcgatgtaac ccactcgtgc acccaactga tcttcagcat
     8881 cttttacttt caccagcgtt tctgggtgag caaaaacagg aaggcaaaat gccgcaaaaa
     8941 agggaataag ggcgacacgg aaatgttgaa tactcatact cttccttttt caatattatt
     9001 gaagcattta tcagggttat tgtctcatga gcggatacat atttgaatgt atttagaaaa
     9061 ataaacaaat aggggttccg cgcacatttc cccgaaaagt gccacctgac gtc
//
