# Supplementary material for: Engineered Feedback Employing Natural Hypoxia-Responsive Factors Enhances Synthetic Hypoxia Biosensors
Source: bioRxiv preprint, doi:10.1101/2024.09.28.615614, version 1 (2024-09-30)
Supplement: Supplementary Data [file 615614_file03.zip › Supplementary Data/SupplementaryData1_PlasmidMaps/pPD1403 Dox-Inducible LumiScarlet.gb]

LOCUS       Exported               14330 bp ds-DNA     circular SYN 26-SEP-2024
DEFINITION  synthetic circular DNA
ACCESSION   .
VERSION     .
KEYWORDS    .
SOURCE      synthetic DNA construct
  ORGANISM  synthetic DNA construct
REFERENCE   1  (bases 1 to 14330)
  AUTHORS   Leonard Lab
  TITLE     Direct Submission
  JOURNAL   Exported Thursday, Sep 26, 2024 from SnapGene 5.1.7
            https://www.snapgene.com
FEATURES             Location/Qualifiers
     source          1..14330
                     /organism="synthetic DNA construct"
                     /mol_type="other DNA"
     misc_feature    251..256
                     /label=BBb scar(1)
                     /note="/ApEinfo_fwdcolor=#00ffff
                     /ApEinfo_graphicformat=arrow_data {{0 1 2 0 0 -1} {} 0}
                     width 5 offset 0
                     /ApEinfo_label=BBb scar
                     /ApEinfo_revcolor=green"
     misc_feature    340..575
                     /label=cHS4
     misc_feature    673..914
                     /label=cHS4
     misc_feature    1031..1068
                     /label=attB BxB1
                     /note="/ApEinfo_fwdcolor=#00ffff
                     /ApEinfo_graphicformat=arrow_data {{0 1 2 0 0 -1} {} 0}
                     width 5 offset 0
                     /ApEinfo_revcolor=green"
     CDS             1079..1678
                     /codon_start=1
                     /label=puro R
                     /note="/ApEinfo_fwdcolor=#408080
                     /ApEinfo_graphicformat=arrow_data {{0 1 2 0 0 -1} {} 0}
                     width 5 offset 0
                     /ApEinfo_revcolor=green"
                     /translation="MTEYKPTVRLATRDDVPRAVRTLAAAFADYPATRHTVDPDRHIER
                     VTELQELFLTRVGLDIGKVWVADDGAAVAVWTTPESVEAGAVFAEIGPRMAELSGSRLA
                     AQQQMEGLLAPHRPKEPAWFLATVGVSPDHQGKGLGSAVVLPGVEAAERAGVPAFLETS
                     APRNLPFYERLGFTVTADVEVPEGPRTWCMTRKPGA"
     misc_feature    1711..2234
                     /label=rb glob PA terminator
                     /note="/ApEinfo_fwdcolor=#ff80c0
                     /ApEinfo_graphicformat=arrow_data {{0 1 2 0 0 -1} {} 0}
                     width 5 offset 0
                     /ApEinfo_revcolor=green"
     misc_feature    2266..2501
                     /label=cHS4
     misc_feature    2599..2840
                     /label=cHS4
     misc_feature    2929..2953
                     /label=TUPV1 Barcode
     promoter        2980..3329
                     /label=TRE3GV promoter
                     /note="3rd-generation Tet-responsive promoter that can be 
                     activated by binding of Tet-On(R) 3G, optimized for 
                     retroviral and lentiviral vectors"
     protein_bind    2988..3006
                     /gene="tetO"
                     /label=tet operator
                     /bound_moiety="tetracycline repressor TetR"
                     /note="bacterial operator O2 for the tetR and tetA genes"
     protein_bind    3024..3042
                     /gene="tetO"
                     /label=tet operator
                     /bound_moiety="tetracycline repressor TetR"
                     /note="bacterial operator O2 for the tetR and tetA genes"
     protein_bind    3060..3078
                     /gene="tetO"
                     /label=tet operator
                     /bound_moiety="tetracycline repressor TetR"
                     /note="bacterial operator O2 for the tetR and tetA genes"
     protein_bind    3096..3114
                     /gene="tetO"
                     /label=tet operator
                     /bound_moiety="tetracycline repressor TetR"
                     /note="bacterial operator O2 for the tetR and tetA genes"
     protein_bind    3132..3150
                     /gene="tetO"
                     /label=tet operator
                     /bound_moiety="tetracycline repressor TetR"
                     /note="bacterial operator O2 for the tetR and tetA genes"
     protein_bind    3168..3186
                     /gene="tetO"
                     /label=tet operator
                     /bound_moiety="tetracycline repressor TetR"
                     /note="bacterial operator O2 for the tetR and tetA genes"
     protein_bind    3204..3222
                     /gene="tetO"
                     /label=tet operator
                     /bound_moiety="tetracycline repressor TetR"
                     /note="bacterial operator O2 for the tetR and tetA genes"
     CDS             3418..3486
                     /codon_start=1
                     /product="three tandem FLAG(R) epitope tags, followed by an
                     enterokinase cleavage site"
                     /label=3xFLAG
                     /translation="MDYKDHDGDYKDHDIDYKDDDDK"
     CDS             3496..4170
                     /codon_start=1
                     /product="Missing C-term GMDELYK"
                     /label=mScarlet-I*
                     /note="missing C-term GMDELYK"
                     /translation="MVSKGEAVIKEFMRFKVHMEGSMNGHEFEIEGEGEGRPYEGTQTA
                     KLKVTKGGPLPFSWDILSPQFMYGSRAFIKHPADIPDYYKQSFPEGFKWERVMNFEDGG
                     AVTVTQDTSLEDGTLIYKVKLRGTNFPPDGPVMQKKTMGWEASTERLYPEDGVLKGDIK
                     MALRLKDGGRYLADFKTTYKAKKPVQMPGAYNVDRKLDITSHNEDYTVVEQYERSEGRH
                     STG"
     CDS             4174..4680
                     /codon_start=1
                     /product="Missing N-term MVF"
                     /label=LumiLuc*
                     /note="missing N-term NVF"
                     /translation="TLGDFVGDWRQTAGYNQAQVLEQGGLTSLFQNLGVSVTPIQRIVL
                     SGENGLKIDIHVIIPYEGLSCDQMAQIEKIFKVVYPVDDHHFKAILHYGTLVIDGVTPN
                     MIDYFGQPYEGIAKFDGKKITVTGTLWNGNTIIDERLINPDGSLLFRVTINGVTGWRLH
                     ERILA"
     polyA_signal    4731..4955
                     /label=bGH poly(A) signal
                     /note="bovine growth hormone polyadenylation signal"
     misc_feature    4973..4997
                     /label=TUPV1 Barcode
     misc_feature    5021..5256
                     /label=cHS4
     misc_feature    5354..5595
                     /label=cHS4
     misc_feature    5685..5709
                     /label=TUPV2 Barcode
     enhancer        5853..6232
                     /label=CMV enhancer
                     /note="human cytomegalovirus immediate early enhancer"
     promoter        6234..6507
                     /label=CAG Promoter
     intron          6508..7524
                     /label=chimeric intron
                     /note="chimera between introns from chicken beta-actin and 
                     rabbit beta-globin"
     CDS             7669..8415
                     /codon_start=1
                     /label=Tet-On 3G
                     /translation="MSRLDKSKVINSALELLNGVGIEGLTTRKLAQKLGVEQPTLYWHV
                     KNKRALLDALPIEMLDRHHTHSCPLEGESWQDFLRNNAKSYRCALLSHRDGAKVHLGTR
                     PTEKQYETLENQLAFLCQQGFSLENALYALSAVGHFTLGCVLEEQEHQVAKEERETPTT
                     DSMPPLLKQAIELFDRQGAEPAFLFGLELIICGLEKQLKCESGGPTDALDDFDLDMLPA
                     DALDDFDLDMLPADALDDFDLDMLPG"
     polyA_signal    8466..8690
                     /label=bGH poly(A) signal
                     /note="bovine growth hormone polyadenylation signal"
     misc_feature    8708..8732
                     /label=TUPV2 Barcode
     misc_feature    8756..8991
                     /label=cHS4
     misc_feature    9089..9330
                     /label=cHS4
     misc_feature    9414..9417
                     /label=sticky
     misc_feature    9420..9444
                     /label=TUPV3 Barcode
     enhancer        9588..9967
                     /label=CMV enhancer
                     /note="human cytomegalovirus immediate early enhancer"
     promoter        9969..10242
                     /label=CAG Promoter
     intron          10243..11259
                     /label=chimeric intron
                     /note="chimera between introns from chicken beta-actin and 
                     rabbit beta-globin"
     promoter        11360..11378
                     /label=T7 promoter
                     /note="promoter for bacteriophage T7 RNA polymerase"
     CDS             11404..11802
                     /codon_start=1
                     /gene="Aspergillus terreus BSD"
                     /product="blasticidin S deaminase"
                     /label=Blast
                     /note="confers resistance to blasticidin"
                     /translation="MAKPLSQEESTLIERATATINSIPISEDYSVASAALSSDGRIFTG
                     VNVYHFTGGPCAELVVLGTAAAAAAGNLTCIVAIGNENRGILSPCGRCRQVLLDLHPGI
                     KAIVKDSDGQPTAVGIRELLPSGYVWEG"
     polyA_signal    11853..12077
                     /label=bGH poly(A) signal
                     /note="bovine growth hormone polyadenylation signal"
     misc_feature    12095..12119
                     /label=TUPV3 Barcode
     misc_feature    12143..12378
                     /label=cHS4
     misc_feature    12476..12717
                     /label=cHS4
     CDS             complement(12939..13745)
                     /label=KanR
                     /note="/ApEinfo_fwdcolor=yellow
                     /ApEinfo_graphicformat=arrow_data {{0 1 2 0 0 -1} {} 0}
                     width 5 offset 0
                     /ApEinfo_revcolor=yellow"
     rep_origin      join(13886..14330,1..238)
                     /label=ColE1 origin
                     /note="/ApEinfo_fwdcolor=gray50
                     /ApEinfo_graphicformat=arrow_data {{0 1 2 0 0 -1} {} 0}
                     width 5 offset 0
                     /ApEinfo_revcolor=gray50"
ORIGIN
        1 ggctacacta gaagaacagt atttggtatc tgcgctctgc tgaagccagt taccttcgga
       61 aaaagagttg gtagctcttg atccggcaaa caaaccaccg ctggtagcgg tggttttttt
      121 gtttgcaagc agcagattac gcgcagaaaa aaaggatctc aagaagatcc tttgatcttt
      181 tctacggggt ctgacgctca gtggaacgaa aactcacgtt aagggatttt ggtcatgaga
      241 ttatcaaaaa ggatcttcac ctagatcctt tctcgagctt tcggagtgag atggagtggc
      301 cactgtggaa ctgggcctag catcgcgata agctctagag ggacagcccc cccccaaagc
      361 ccccagggat gtaattacgt ccctcccccg ctagggggca gcagcgagcc gcccggggct
      421 ccgctccggt ccggcgctcc ccccgcatcc ccgagccggc agcgtgcggg gacagcccgg
      481 gcacggggaa ggtggcacgg gatcgctttc ctctgaacgc ttctcgctgc tctttgagcc
      541 tgcagacacc tggggggata cggggaaaaa gctttaggct gaaagagaga tttagaatga
      601 cagaatcata gaacggcctg cgtacggatg gggctctagc tctagagctt gatatcgaat
      661 tcctgcagcc ccgctagagg gacagccccc ccccaaagcc cccagggatg taattacgtc
      721 cctcccccgc tagggggcag cagcgagccg cccggggctc cgctccggtc cggcgctccc
      781 cccgcatccc cgagccggca gcgtgcgggg acagcccggg cacggggaag gtggcacggg
      841 atcgctttcc tctgaacgct tctcgctgct ctttgagcct gcagacacct ggggggatac
      901 ggggaaaaag ctttaggctg aaagagagat ttagaatgac agaatcatag aacggcctgg
      961 gcgcgcctgg tggcgaacga tcaacagacg ggagatctac tattgggaca gcagagatcc
     1021 agttggtaat ggcttgtcga cgacggcggt ctccgtcgtc aggatcatag gtgccaccat
     1081 gaccgagtac aagcccacgg tgcgcctcgc cacccgcgac gacgtccccc gggccgtacg
     1141 caccctcgcc gccgcgttcg ccgactaccc cgccacgcgc cacaccgtcg acccggaccg
     1201 ccacatcgag cgggtcaccg agctgcaaga actcttcctc acgcgcgtcg ggctcgacat
     1261 cggcaaggtg tgggtcgcgg acgacggcgc cgcggtggcg gtctggacca cgccggagag
     1321 cgtcgaagcg ggggcggtgt tcgccgagat cggcccgcgc atggccgagt tgagcggttc
     1381 ccggctggcc gcgcagcaac agatggaagg cctcctggcg ccgcaccggc ccaaggagcc
     1441 cgcgtggttc ctggccaccg tcggcgtctc gcccgaccac cagggcaagg gtctgggcag
     1501 cgccgtcgtg ctccccggag tggaggcggc cgagcgcgcc ggggtgcccg ccttcctgga
     1561 gacatccgcg ccccgcaacc tccccttcta cgagcggctc ggcttcaccg tcaccgccga
     1621 cgtcgaggtg cccgaaggac cgcgcacctg gtgcatgacc cgcaagcccg gtgcctgagc
     1681 ttccactgga ttgtacaatt accaactgaa ttcactcctc aggtgcaggc tgcctatcag
     1741 aaggtggtgg ctggtgtggc caatgccctg gctcacaaat accactgaga tctttttccc
     1801 tctgccaaaa attatgggga catcatgaag ccccttgagc atctgacttc tggctaataa
     1861 aggaaattta ttttcattgc aatagtgtgt tggaattttt tgtgtctctc actcggaagg
     1921 acatatggga gggcaaatca tttaaaacat cagaatgagt atttggttta gagtttggca
     1981 acatatgccc atatgctggc tgccatgaac aaaggttggc tataaagagg tcatcagtat
     2041 atgaaacagc cccctgctgt ccattcctta ttccatagaa aagccttgac ttgaggttag
     2101 atttttttta tattttgttt tgtgttattt ttttctttaa catccctaaa attttcctta
     2161 catgttttac tagccagatt tttcctcctc tcctgactac tcccagtcat agctgtccct
     2221 cttctcttat ggagatccgg gcctagcatc gcgataagct ctagagggac agcccccccc
     2281 caaagccccc agggatgtaa ttacgtccct cccccgctag ggggcagcag cgagccgccc
     2341 ggggctccgc tccggtccgg cgctcccccc gcatccccga gccggcagcg tgcggggaca
     2401 gcccgggcac ggggaaggtg gcacgggatc gctttcctct gaacgcttct cgctgctctt
     2461 tgagcctgca gacacctggg gggatacggg gaaaaagctt taggctgaaa gagagattta
     2521 gaatgacaga atcatagaac ggcctgcgta cggatggggc tctagctcta gagcttgata
     2581 tcgaattcct gcagccccgc tagagggaca gccccccccc aaagccccca gggatgtaat
     2641 tacgtccctc ccccgctagg gggcagcagc gagccgcccg gggctccgct ccggtccggc
     2701 gctccccccg catccccgag ccggcagcgt gcggggacag cccgggcacg gggaaggtgg
     2761 cacgggatcg ctttcctctg aacgcttctc gctgctcttt gagcctgcag acacctgggg
     2821 ggatacgggg aaaaagcttt aggctgaaag agagatttag aatgacagaa tcatagaacg
     2881 gcctgggcgc gcctggtggc gaacgatcaa cagacgggag attgccaagg tcttgacaaa
     2941 cgagtgctag tacaagatca ggccctttca tcttcactcg agtttactcc ctatcagtga
     3001 tagagaacgt atgaagagtt tactccctat cagtgataga gaacgtatgc agactttact
     3061 ccctatcagt gatagagaac gtataaggag tttactccct atcagtgata gagaacgtat
     3121 gaccagttta ctccctatca gtgatagaga acgtatctac agtttactcc ctatcagtga
     3181 tagagaacgt atatccagtt tactccctat cagtgataga gaacgtatgt cgaggtaggc
     3241 gtgtacggtg ggcgcctata aaagcagagc tcgtttagtg aaccgtcaga tcgcctggag
     3301 caattccaca acacttttgt cttatacttc tctggctaac tagagaaccc actgcttact
     3361 ggcttatcga aattaatacg actcactata gggagtccca agctggctag cgccaccatg
     3421 gactacaaag accacgacgg cgattacaag gatcatgaca tcgattacaa agacgatgac
     3481 gataagggca gcggcatggt gagcaagggc gaggcagtga tcaaggagtt catgcggttc
     3541 aaggtgcaca tggagggctc catgaacggc cacgagttcg agatcgaggg cgagggcgag
     3601 ggccgcccct acgagggcac ccagaccgcc aagctgaagg tgaccaaggg tggccccctg
     3661 cccttctcct gggacatcct gtcccctcag ttcatgtacg gctccagggc cttcatcaag
     3721 caccccgccg acatccccga ctactataag cagtccttcc ccgagggctt caagtgggag
     3781 cgcgtgatga acttcgagga cggcggcgcc gtgaccgtga cccaggacac ctccctggag
     3841 gacggcaccc tgatctacaa ggtgaagctc cgcggcacca acttccctcc tgacggcccc
     3901 gtaatgcaga aaaagacaat gggctgggaa gcgtccaccg agcggttgta ccccgaggac
     3961 ggcgtgctga agggcgacat taagatggcc ctgcgcctga aggacggcgg acgctacctg
     4021 gcggacttca agaccaccta caaggccaag aagcccgtgc agatgcccgg cgcctacaac
     4081 gtcgaccgca agttggacat cacctcccac aacgaggact acaccgtggt ggaacagtac
     4141 gaacgctccg agggccgcca ctccaccgga aagactctcg gggattttgt tggggactgg
     4201 cgacagacag ccggctacaa ccaggctcaa gtccttgaac agggaggttt gaccagtttg
     4261 tttcagaacc tcggggtgtc cgtaactcca atccaaagga ttgtcctgag cggtgaaaat
     4321 gggctgaaga tcgatatcca tgtcatcatc ccgtatgaag gtctgagctg cgaccaaatg
     4381 gcccagatcg aaaaaatttt taaggtggta taccctgtgg atgatcatca ctttaaggcg
     4441 atcctgcact atggcacact ggtaatcgac ggggttacgc cgaacatgat cgactatttc
     4501 ggacagccgt atgaaggcat cgccaagttc gacggcaaaa agatcacagt aacagggacc
     4561 ctgtggaacg gcaacacaat tatcgacgag cgcctgatca accccgacgg ctccctgctg
     4621 ttccgagtaa ccattaacgg agtgaccggc tggcgtctgc atgaacgcat tctggcgtaa
     4681 gcggccgctc gagtctagag ggcccgttta aacccgctga tcagcctcga ctgtgccttc
     4741 tagttgccag ccatctgttg tttgcccctc ccccgtgcct tccttgaccc tggaaggtgc
     4801 cactcccact gtcctttcct aataaaatga ggaaattgca tcgcattgtc tgagtaggtg
     4861 tcattctatt ctggggggtg gggtggggca ggacagcaag ggggaggatt gggaagtcaa
     4921 tagcaggcat gctggggatg cggtgggctc tatggcttct gaggcaggtc gagggtacat
     4981 gcgccttact ccttgtgagc gcatcgcgat aagctctaga gggacagccc ccccccaaag
     5041 cccccaggga tgtaattacg tccctccccc gctagggggc agcagcgagc cgcccggggc
     5101 tccgctccgg tccggcgctc cccccgcatc cccgagccgg cagcgtgcgg ggacagcccg
     5161 ggcacgggga aggtggcacg ggatcgcttt cctctgaacg cttctcgctg ctctttgagc
     5221 ctgcagacac ctggggggat acggggaaaa agctttaggc tgaaagagag atttagaatg
     5281 acagaatcat agaacggcct gcgtacggat ggggctctag ctctagagct tgatatcgaa
     5341 ttcctgcagc cccgctagag ggacagcccc cccccaaagc ccccagggat gtaattacgt
     5401 ccctcccccg ctagggggca gcagcgagcc gcccggggct ccgctccggt ccggcgctcc
     5461 ccccgcatcc ccgagccggc agcgtgcggg gacagcccgg gcacggggaa ggtggcacgg
     5521 gatcgctttc ctctgaacgc ttctcgctgc tctttgagcc tgcagacacc tggggggata
     5581 cggggaaaaa gctttaggct gaaagagaga tttagaatga cagaatcata gaacggcctg
     5641 ggcgcgcctg gtggcgaacg atcaacagac gggagagggc aaaaccgatg ttgacggact
     5701 aatcctgaca agatctgggg aggtcgctga gtagtgcgcg agcaaaattt aagctacaac
     5761 aaggcaaggc ttgaccgaca attgcatgaa gaatctgctt agggttaggc gttttgcgct
     5821 gcttcgcgat gtacgggcca gatatacgcg ttgacattga ttattgacta gttattaata
     5881 gtaatcaatt acggggtcat tagttcatag cccatatatg gagttccgcg ttacataact
     5941 tacggtaaat ggcccgcctg gctgaccgcc caacgacccc cgcccattga cgtcaataat
     6001 gacgtatgtt cccatagtaa cgccaatagg gactttccat tgacgtcaat gggtggagta
     6061 tttacggtaa actgcccact tggcagtaca tcaagtgtat catatgccaa gtacgccccc
     6121 tattgacgtc aatgacggta aatggcccgc ctggcattat gcccagtaca tgaccttatg
     6181 ggactttcct acttggcagt acatctacgt attagtcatc gctattacca tggtcgaggt
     6241 gagccccacg ttctgcttca ctctccccat ctcccccccc tccccacccc caattttgta
     6301 tttatttatt ttttaattat tttgtgcagc gatgggggcg gggggggggg gcgcgcgcca
     6361 ggcggggcgg ggcggggcga ggggcggggc ggggcgaggc ggagaggtgc ggcggcagcc
     6421 aatcagagcg gcgcgctccg aaagtttcct tttatggcga ggcggcggcg gcggcggccc
     6481 tataaaaagc gaagcgcgcg gcgggcggga gtcgctgcgc gctgccttcg ccccgtgccc
     6541 cgctccgccg ccgcctcgcg ccgcccgccc cggctctgac tgaccgcgtt actcccacag
     6601 gtgagcgggc gggacggccc ttctcctccg ggctgtaatt agcgcttggt ttaatgacgg
     6661 cttgtttctt ttctgtggct gcgtgaaagc cttgaggggc tccgggaggg ccctttgtgc
     6721 ggggggagcg gctcgggggg tgcgtgcgtg tgtgtgtgcg tggggagcgc cgcgtgcggc
     6781 tccgcgctgc ccggcggctg tgagcgctgc gggcgcggcg cggggctttg tgcgctccgc
     6841 agtgtgcgcg aggggagcgc ggccgggggc ggtgccccgc ggtgcggggg gggctgcgag
     6901 gggaacaaag gctgcgtgcg gggtgtgtgc gtgggggggt gagcaggggg tgtgggcgcg
     6961 tcggtcgggc tgcaaccccc cctgcacccc cctccccgag ttgctgagca cggcccggct
     7021 tcgggtgcgg ggctccgtac ggggcgtggc gcggggctcg ccgtgccggg cggggggtgg
     7081 cggcaggtgg gggtgccggg cggggcgggg ccgcctcggg ccggggaggg ctcgggggag
     7141 gggcgcggcg gcccccggag cgccggcggc tgtcgaggcg cggcgagccg cagccattgc
     7201 cttttatggt aatcgtgcga gagggcgcag ggacttcctt tgtcccaaat ctgtgcggag
     7261 ccgaaatctg ggaggcgccg ccgcaccccc tctagcgggc gcggggcgaa gcggtgcggc
     7321 gccggcagga aggaaatggg cggggagggc cttcgtgcgt cgccgcgccg ccgtcccctt
     7381 ctccctctcc agcctcgggg ctgtccgcgg ggggacggct gccttcgggg gggacggggc
     7441 agggcggggt tcggcttctg gcgtgtgacc ggcggctcta gagcctctgc taaccatgtt
     7501 catgccttct tctttttcct acagctcctg ggcaacgtgc tggttattgt gctgtctcat
     7561 cattttggca aagaattctt atctggctaa ctagagaacc cactgcttac tggcttatcg
     7621 aaattaatac gactcactat agggagtccc aagctggcta gcgccaccat gtctagactg
     7681 gacaagagca aagtcataaa ctctgctctg gaattactca atggagtcgg tatcgaaggc
     7741 ctgacgacaa ggaaactcgc tcaaaagctg ggagttgagc agcctaccct gtactggcac
     7801 gtgaagaaca agcgggccct gctcgatgcc ctgccaatcg agatgctgga caggcatcat
     7861 acccactcct gccccctgga aggcgagtca tggcaagact ttctgcggaa caacgccaag
     7921 tcataccgct gtgctctcct ctcacatcgc gacggggcta aagtgcatct cggcacccgc
     7981 ccaacagaga aacagtacga aaccctggaa aatcagctcg cgttcctgtg tcagcaaggc
     8041 ttctccctgg agaacgcact gtacgctctg tccgccgtgg gccactttac actgggctgc
     8101 gtattggagg aacaggagca tcaagtagca aaagaggaaa gagagacacc taccaccgat
     8161 tctatgcccc cacttctgaa acaagcaatt gagctgttcg accggcaggg agccgaacct
     8221 gccttccttt tcggcctgga actaatcata tgtggcctgg agaaacagct aaagtgcgaa
     8281 agcggcgggc cgaccgacgc ccttgacgat tttgacttag acatgctccc agccgatgcc
     8341 cttgacgact ttgaccttga tatgctgcct gctgacgctc ttgacgattt tgaccttgac
     8401 atgctccccg ggtaagcggc cgctcgagtc tagagggccc gtttaaaccc gctgatcagc
     8461 ctcgactgtg ccttctagtt gccagccatc tgttgtttgc ccctcccccg tgccttcctt
     8521 gaccctggaa ggtgccactc ccactgtcct ttcctaataa aatgaggaaa ttgcatcgca
     8581 ttgtctgagt aggtgtcatt ctattctggg gggtggggtg gggcaggaca gcaaggggga
     8641 ggattgggaa gtcaatagca ggcatgctgg ggatgcggtg ggctctatgg cttctgaggc
     8701 aggtcgaaga actatttcct ggctgttacg cgagcgcatc gcgataagct ctagagggac
     8761 agcccccccc caaagccccc agggatgtaa ttacgtccct cccccgctag ggggcagcag
     8821 cgagccgccc ggggctccgc tccggtccgg cgctcccccc gcatccccga gccggcagcg
     8881 tgcggggaca gcccgggcac ggggaaggtg gcacgggatc gctttcctct gaacgcttct
     8941 cgctgctctt tgagcctgca gacacctggg gggatacggg gaaaaagctt taggctgaaa
     9001 gagagattta gaatgacaga atcatagaac ggcctgcgta cggatggggc tctagctcta
     9061 gagcttgata tcgaattcct gcagccccgc tagagggaca gccccccccc aaagccccca
     9121 gggatgtaat tacgtccctc ccccgctagg gggcagcagc gagccgcccg gggctccgct
     9181 ccggtccggc gctccccccg catccccgag ccggcagcgt gcggggacag cccgggcacg
     9241 gggaaggtgg cacgggatcg ctttcctctg aacgcttctc gctgctcttt gagcctgcag
     9301 acacctgggg ggatacgggg aaaaagcttt aggctgaaag agagatttag aatgacagaa
     9361 tcatagaacg gcctgggcgc gcctggtggc gaacgatcaa cagacgggag aggactaaat
     9421 agtagttcag acgccgttaa gcgcaagatc tggggaggtc gctgagtagt gcgcgagcaa
     9481 aatttaagct acaacaaggc aaggcttgac cgacaattgc atgaagaatc tgcttagggt
     9541 taggcgtttt gcgctgcttc gcgatgtacg ggccagatat acgcgttgac attgattatt
     9601 gactagttat taatagtaat caattacggg gtcattagtt catagcccat atatggagtt
     9661 ccgcgttaca taacttacgg taaatggccc gcctggctga ccgcccaacg acccccgccc
     9721 attgacgtca ataatgacgt atgttcccat agtaacgcca atagggactt tccattgacg
     9781 tcaatgggtg gagtatttac ggtaaactgc ccacttggca gtacatcaag tgtatcatat
     9841 gccaagtacg ccccctattg acgtcaatga cggtaaatgg cccgcctggc attatgccca
     9901 gtacatgacc ttatgggact ttcctacttg gcagtacatc tacgtattag tcatcgctat
     9961 taccatggtc gaggtgagcc ccacgttctg cttcactctc cccatctccc ccccctcccc
    10021 acccccaatt ttgtatttat ttatttttta attattttgt gcagcgatgg gggcgggggg
    10081 ggggggcgcg cgccaggcgg ggcggggcgg ggcgaggggc ggggcggggc gaggcggaga
    10141 ggtgcggcgg cagccaatca gagcggcgcg ctccgaaagt ttccttttat ggcgaggcgg
    10201 cggcggcggc ggccctataa aaagcgaagc gcgcggcggg cgggagtcgc tgcgcgctgc
    10261 cttcgccccg tgccccgctc cgccgccgcc tcgcgccgcc cgccccggct ctgactgacc
    10321 gcgttactcc cacaggtgag cgggcgggac ggcccttctc ctccgggctg taattagcgc
    10381 ttggtttaat gacggcttgt ttcttttctg tggctgcgtg aaagccttga ggggctccgg
    10441 gagggccctt tgtgcggggg gagcggctcg gggggtgcgt gcgtgtgtgt gtgcgtgggg
    10501 agcgccgcgt gcggctccgc gctgcccggc ggctgtgagc gctgcgggcg cggcgcgggg
    10561 ctttgtgcgc tccgcagtgt gcgcgagggg agcgcggccg ggggcggtgc cccgcggtgc
    10621 ggggggggct gcgaggggaa caaaggctgc gtgcggggtg tgtgcgtggg ggggtgagca
    10681 gggggtgtgg gcgcgtcggt cgggctgcaa ccccccctgc acccccctcc ccgagttgct
    10741 gagcacggcc cggcttcggg tgcggggctc cgtacggggc gtggcgcggg gctcgccgtg
    10801 ccgggcgggg ggtggcggca ggtgggggtg ccgggcgggg cggggccgcc tcgggccggg
    10861 gagggctcgg gggaggggcg cggcggcccc cggagcgccg gcggctgtcg aggcgcggcg
    10921 agccgcagcc attgcctttt atggtaatcg tgcgagaggg cgcagggact tcctttgtcc
    10981 caaatctgtg cggagccgaa atctgggagg cgccgccgca ccccctctag cgggcgcggg
    11041 gcgaagcggt gcggcgccgg caggaaggaa atgggcgggg agggccttcg tgcgtcgccg
    11101 cgccgccgtc cccttctccc tctccagcct cggggctgtc cgcgggggga cggctgcctt
    11161 cgggggggac ggggcagggc ggggttcggc ttctggcgtg tgaccggcgg ctctagagcc
    11221 tctgctaacc atgttcatgc cttcttcttt ttcctacagc tcctgggcaa cgtgctggtt
    11281 attgtgctgt ctcatcattt tggcaaagaa ttcttatctg gctaactaga gaacccactg
    11341 cttactggct tatcgaaatt aatacgactc actataggga gtcccaagct ggctagcgcc
    11401 accatggcca agcctttgtc tcaagaagaa tccaccctca ttgaaagagc aacggctaca
    11461 atcaacagca tccccatctc tgaggactac agcgtcgcca gcgcagctct ctctagcgac
    11521 ggccgcatct tcactggtgt caatgtatat cattttactg ggggaccttg tgcagaactc
    11581 gtggtgctgg gcactgctgc tgctgcggca gctggcaacc tgacttgtat cgtcgcgatc
    11641 ggaaatgaga acaggggcat cttgagcccc tgcggacggt gccgacaggt gcttctcgat
    11701 ctgcatcctg ggatcaaagc catagtgaag gacagtgatg gacagccgac ggcagttggg
    11761 attcgtgaat tgctgccctc tggttatgtg tgggagggct aagcggccgc tcgagtctag
    11821 agggcccgtt taaacccgct gatcagcctc gactgtgcct tctagttgcc agccatctgt
    11881 tgtttgcccc tcccccgtgc cttccttgac cctggaaggt gccactccca ctgtcctttc
    11941 ctaataaaat gaggaaattg catcgcattg tctgagtagg tgtcattcta ttctgggggg
    12001 tggggtgggg caggacagca agggggagga ttgggaagtc aatagcaggc atgctgggga
    12061 tgcggtgggc tctatggctt ctgaggcagg tcgaagagac tgcccgacac atcttagtga
    12121 gcgcatcgcg ataagctcta gagggacagc ccccccccaa agcccccagg gatgtaatta
    12181 cgtccctccc ccgctagggg gcagcagcga gccgcccggg gctccgctcc ggtccggcgc
    12241 tccccccgca tccccgagcc ggcagcgtgc ggggacagcc cgggcacggg gaaggtggca
    12301 cgggatcgct ttcctctgaa cgcttctcgc tgctctttga gcctgcagac acctgggggg
    12361 atacggggaa aaagctttag gctgaaagag agatttagaa tgacagaatc atagaacggc
    12421 ctgcgtacgg atggggctct agctctagag cttgatatcg aattcctgca gccccgctag
    12481 agggacagcc cccccccaaa gcccccaggg atgtaattac gtccctcccc cgctaggggg
    12541 cagcagcgag ccgcccgggg ctccgctccg gtccggcgct ccccccgcat ccccgagccg
    12601 gcagcgtgcg gggacagccc gggcacgggg aaggtggcac gggatcgctt tcctctgaac
    12661 gcttctcgct gctctttgag cctgcagaca cctgggggga tacggggaaa aagctttagg
    12721 ctgaaagaga gatttagaat gacagaatca tagaacggcc tgggcgcgcc tggtggcgaa
    12781 cgatcaacag acgggagagg ttacgaggat gcacatgtga ccgagggatg gaacgacgcg
    12841 taactcacgt taagggattt tggtcatgag cttgcgccgt cccgtcaagt cagcgtaatg
    12901 ctctgccagt gttacaacca attaaccaat tctgattaga aaaactcatc gagcatcaaa
    12961 tgaaactgca atttattcat atcaggatta tcaataccat atttttgaaa aagccgtttc
    13021 tgtaatgaag gagaaaactc accgaggcag ttccatagga tggcaagatc ctggtatcgg
    13081 tctgcgattc cgactcgtcc aacatcaata caacctatta atttcccctc gtcaaaaata
    13141 aggttatcaa gtgagaaatc accatgagtg acgactgaat ccggtgagaa tggcaaaagt
    13201 ttatgcattt ctttccagac ttgttcaaca ggccagccat tacgctcgtc atcaaaatca
    13261 ctcgcatcaa ccaaaccgtt attcattcgt gattgcgcct gagcgagacg aaatacgcga
    13321 tcgctgttaa aaggacaatt acaaacagga atcgaatgca accggcgcag gaacactgcc
    13381 agcgcatcaa caatattttc acctgaatca ggatattctt ctaatacctg gaatgctgtt
    13441 tttccgggga tcgcagtggt gagtaaccat gcatcatcag gagtacggat aaaatgcttg
    13501 atggtcggaa gaggcataaa ttccgtcagc cagtttagtc tgaccatctc atctgtaaca
    13561 tcattggcaa cgctaccttt gccatgtttc agaaacaact ctggcgcatc gggcttccca
    13621 tacaagcgat agattgtcgc acctgattgc ccgacattat cgcgagccca tttataccca
    13681 tataaatcag catccatgtt ggaatttaat cgcggcctcg acgtttcccg ttgaatatgg
    13741 ctcataacac cccttgtatt actgtttatg taagcagaca gttttattgt tcatgatgat
    13801 attattttat cttgtgcaat gtaacatcag agattttgag acacgggcca tgctagctcc
    13861 agcaaaaggc caggaaccgt aaaaaggccg cgttgctggc gtttttccat aggctccgcc
    13921 cccctgacga gcatcacaaa aatcgacgct caagtcagag gtggcgaaac ccgacaggac
    13981 tataaagata ccaggcgttt ccccctggaa gctccctcgt gcgctctcct gttccgaccc
    14041 tgccgcttac cggatacctg tccgcctttc tcccttcggg aagcgtggcg ctttctcata
    14101 gctcacgctg taggtatctc agttcggtgt aggtcgttcg ctccaagctg ggctgtgtgc
    14161 acgaaccccc cgttcagccc gaccgctgcg ccttatccgg taactatcgt cttgagtcca
    14221 acccggtaag acacgactta tcgccactgg cagcagccac tggtaacagg attagcagag
    14281 cgaggtatgt aggcggtgct acagagttct tgaagtggtg gcctaactac
//
