# Supplementary material for: Engineered Feedback Employing Natural Hypoxia-Responsive Factors Enhances Synthetic Hypoxia Biosensors
Source: bioRxiv preprint, doi:10.1101/2024.09.28.615614, version 1 (2024-09-30)
Supplement: Supplementary Data [file 615614_file03.zip › Supplementary Data/SupplementaryData1_PlasmidMaps/pPD1291 CAG AkaLuc-P2A-mTagBFP2-P2A-BlastR in TU1.gb]

LOCUS       Exported                9113 bp ds-DNA     circular SYN 26-SEP-2024
DEFINITION  synthetic circular DNA
ACCESSION   .
VERSION     .
KEYWORDS    .
SOURCE      synthetic DNA construct
  ORGANISM  synthetic DNA construct
REFERENCE   1  (bases 1 to 9113)
  AUTHORS   .
  TITLE     Direct Submission
  JOURNAL   Exported Thursday, Sep 26, 2024 from SnapGene 5.1.7
            https://www.snapgene.com
FEATURES             Location/Qualifiers
     source          1..9113
                     /organism="synthetic DNA construct"
                     /mol_type="other DNA"
     misc_feature    31..55
                     /label=TUPV1 Barcode
     enhancer        199..578
                     /label=CMV enhancer
                     /note="human cytomegalovirus immediate early enhancer"
     promoter        580..853
                     /label=CAG Promoter
     intron          854..1870
                     /label=chimeric intron
                     /note="chimera between introns from chicken beta-actin and 
                     rabbit beta-globin"
     CDS             2015..2047
                     /codon_start=1
                     /product="Myc (human c-Myc proto-oncogene) epitope tag"
                     /label=Myc
                     /translation="MEQKLISEEDL"
     CDS             2048..3697
                     /codon_start=1
                     /label=AkaLuc
                     /translation="MEDAKNIKKGPAPFYPLEDGTAGEQLHKAMKRYALVPGAIAFTDA
                     HIQVDVTYAEYFEMSVRLAEAMRRYGLNTNHRIVVCSENSSQFFMPVLGALFIGVAVAP
                     ANDIYNERELLNSMGISQPTVVFVSKKGLRKVLNVQKKLPIIRKIIIMDSKTDYQGFQS
                     MYTFVTSHLPPSFNEYDFVPESFDRDKTIALIMNSSGSTGLPKGVALPHRTACVRFSHA
                     RDPIFGYQNIPDTAILSVVPFHHGFGMFTTLGYLICGFRVVLMYRFEEELFLRSLQDYK
                     IQSALLVPTLFSCLAKSTLIDKYDLSSLREIASGGAPLSKEVGEAVAKRFRLPGIRQGY
                     GLTETTNAVMITPEGDRKPGSVGKVVPFFEAKVVDLVTGKTLGVNQRGELCVRGPMIMS
                     GYVNNPEATNALIDKDGWLHSGDIAYWDEDEHFFIVDRLKSLIKYKGYQVAPAELEGIL
                     LQHPYIFDAGVAGLPDDDAGELPAAVVVLEHGKTMTEKEIVDYVASQVTTAKKLRGGVV
                     FVDEVPRGSTGKLDARKIREILTKAKKDGKIAV"
     CDS             3707..3763
                     /codon_start=1
                     /product="2A peptide from porcine teschovirus-1 
                     polyprotein"
                     /label=P2A
                     /note="Eukaryotic ribosomes fail to insert a peptide bond 
                     between the Gly and Pro residues, yielding separate 
                     polypeptides."
                     /translation="ATNFSLLKQAGDVEENPGP"
     CDS             3764..4474
                     /codon_start=1
                     /product="enhanced monomeric blue fluorescent protein 
                     (Subach et al., 2011)"
                     /label=mTagBFP2
                     /note="mammalian codon-optimized"
                     /translation="MVSKGEELIKENMHMKLYMEGTVDNHHFKCTSEGEGKPYEGTQTM
                     RIKVVEGGPLPFAFDILATSFLYGSKTFINHTQGIPDFFKQSFPEGFTWERVTTYEDGG
                     VLTATQDTSLQDGCLIYNVKIRGVNFTSNGPVMQKKTLGWEAFTETLYPADGGLEGRND
                     MALKLVGGSHLIANAKTTYRSKKPAKNLKMPGVYYVDYRLERIKEANNETYVEQHEVAV
                     ARYCDLPSKLGHKLN"
     CDS             4502..4510
                     /codon_start=1
                     /label=GSG
                     /translation="GSG"
     CDS             4511..4567
                     /codon_start=1
                     /product="2A peptide from porcine teschovirus-1 
                     polyprotein"
                     /label=P2A
                     /note="Eukaryotic ribosomes fail to insert a peptide bond 
                     between the Gly and Pro residues, yielding separate 
                     polypeptides."
                     /translation="ATNFSLLKQAGDVEENPGP"
     CDS             4580..4978
                     /codon_start=1
                     /gene="Aspergillus terreus BSD"
                     /product="blasticidin S deaminase"
                     /label=Blast
                     /note="confers resistance to blasticidin"
                     /translation="MAKPLSQEESTLIERATATINSIPISEDYSVASAALSSDGRIFTG
                     VNVYHFTGGPCAELVVLGTAAAAAAGNLTCIVAIGNENRGILSPCGRCRQVLLDLHPGI
                     KAIVKDSDGQPTAVGIRELLPSGYVWEG"
     polyA_signal    5029..5253
                     /label=bGH poly(A) signal
                     /note="bovine growth hormone polyadenylation signal"
     misc_feature    5271..5295
                     /label=TUPV1 Barcode
     misc_feature    5319..5554
                     /label=cHS4
     misc_feature    5652..5893
                     /label=cHS4
     rep_origin      6022..6450
                     /direction=RIGHT
                     /label=f1 ori
                     /note="f1 bacteriophage origin of replication; arrow 
                     indicates direction of (+) strand synthesis"
     rep_origin      6520..6655
                     /label=SV40 ori
                     /note="SV40 origin of replication"
     polyA_signal    6789..6910
                     /label=SV40 poly(A) signal
                     /note="SV40 polyadenylation signal"
     rep_origin      complement(7361..7946)
                     /direction=LEFT
                     /label=ori
                     /note="high-copy-number ColE1/pMB1/pBR322/pUC origin of 
                     replication"
     CDS             complement(8117..8977)
                     /codon_start=1
                     /gene="bla"
                     /product="beta-lactamase"
                     /label=AmpR
                     /note="confers resistance to ampicillin, carbenicillin, and
                     related antibiotics"
                     /translation="MSIQHFRVALIPFFAAFCLPVFAHPETLVKVKDAEDQLGARVGYI
                     ELDLNSGKILESFRPEERFPMMSTFKVLLCGAVLSRIDAGQEQLGRRIHYSQNDLVEYS
                     PVTEKHLTDGMTVRELCSAAITMSDNTAANLLLTTIGGPKELTAFLHNMGDHVTRLDRW
                     EPELNEAIPNDERDTTMPVAMATTLRKLLTGELLTLASRQQLIDWMEADKVAGPLLRSA
                     LPAGWFIADKSGAGERGSRGIIAALGPDGKPSRIVVIYTTGSQATMDERNRQIAEIGAS
                     LIKHW"
     promoter        complement(8978..9082)
                     /gene="bla"
                     /label=AmpR promoter
ORIGIN
        1 gacggatcgg gagatcgaag acggtgccaa ggtcttgaca aacgagtgct agtacaagat
       61 ctggggaggt cgctgagtag tgcgcgagca aaatttaagc tacaacaagg caaggcttga
      121 ccgacaattg catgaagaat ctgcttaggg ttaggcgttt tgcgctgctt cgcgatgtac
      181 gggccagata tacgcgttga cattgattat tgactagtta ttaatagtaa tcaattacgg
      241 ggtcattagt tcatagccca tatatggagt tccgcgttac ataacttacg gtaaatggcc
      301 cgcctggctg accgcccaac gacccccgcc cattgacgtc aataatgacg tatgttccca
      361 tagtaacgcc aatagggact ttccattgac gtcaatgggt ggagtattta cggtaaactg
      421 cccacttggc agtacatcaa gtgtatcata tgccaagtac gccccctatt gacgtcaatg
      481 acggtaaatg gcccgcctgg cattatgccc agtacatgac cttatgggac tttcctactt
      541 ggcagtacat ctacgtatta gtcatcgcta ttaccatggt cgaggtgagc cccacgttct
      601 gcttcactct ccccatctcc cccccctccc cacccccaat tttgtattta tttatttttt
      661 aattattttg tgcagcgatg ggggcggggg gggggggcgc gcgccaggcg gggcggggcg
      721 gggcgagggg cggggcgggg cgaggcggag aggtgcggcg gcagccaatc agagcggcgc
      781 gctccgaaag tttcctttta tggcgaggcg gcggcggcgg cggccctata aaaagcgaag
      841 cgcgcggcgg gcgggagtcg ctgcgcgctg ccttcgcccc gtgccccgct ccgccgccgc
      901 ctcgcgccgc ccgccccggc tctgactgac cgcgttactc ccacaggtga gcgggcggga
      961 cggcccttct cctccgggct gtaattagcg cttggtttaa tgacggcttg tttcttttct
     1021 gtggctgcgt gaaagccttg aggggctccg ggagggccct ttgtgcgggg ggagcggctc
     1081 ggggggtgcg tgcgtgtgtg tgtgcgtggg gagcgccgcg tgcggctccg cgctgcccgg
     1141 cggctgtgag cgctgcgggc gcggcgcggg gctttgtgcg ctccgcagtg tgcgcgaggg
     1201 gagcgcggcc gggggcggtg ccccgcggtg cggggggggc tgcgagggga acaaaggctg
     1261 cgtgcggggt gtgtgcgtgg gggggtgagc agggggtgtg ggcgcgtcgg tcgggctgca
     1321 accccccctg cacccccctc cccgagttgc tgagcacggc ccggcttcgg gtgcggggct
     1381 ccgtacgggg cgtggcgcgg ggctcgccgt gccgggcggg gggtggcggc aggtgggggt
     1441 gccgggcggg gcggggccgc ctcgggccgg ggagggctcg ggggaggggc gcggcggccc
     1501 ccggagcgcc ggcggctgtc gaggcgcggc gagccgcagc cattgccttt tatggtaatc
     1561 gtgcgagagg gcgcagggac ttcctttgtc ccaaatctgt gcggagccga aatctgggag
     1621 gcgccgccgc accccctcta gcgggcgcgg ggcgaagcgg tgcggcgccg gcaggaagga
     1681 aatgggcggg gagggccttc gtgcgtcgcc gcgccgccgt ccccttctcc ctctccagcc
     1741 tcggggctgt ccgcgggggg acggctgcct tcggggggga cggggcaggg cggggttcgg
     1801 cttctggcgt gtgaccggcg gctctagagc ctctgctaac catgttcatg ccttcttctt
     1861 tttcctacag ctcctgggca acgtgctggt tattgtgctg tctcatcatt ttggcaaaga
     1921 attcttatct ggctaactag agaacccact gcttactggc ttatcgaaat taatacgact
     1981 cactataggg agtcccaagc tggctagcgc caccatggag cagaaactga tctctgaaga
     2041 ggatctgatg gaagatgcca agaacatcaa gaagggaccc gctccattct accctctgga
     2101 agatggaaca gccggcgagc agctgcacaa ggccatgaag agatatgccc tggtgcctgg
     2161 cgctatcgcc ttcacagatg cccacattca ggtggacgtg acctacgccg agtatttcga
     2221 gatgtctgtg cggctggccg aggccatgag aagatacggc ctgaacacca accaccggat
     2281 cgtcgtgtgc agcgagaaca gcagccagtt cttcatgcct gtgctgggag ccctgttcat
     2341 cggagtggct gtggcccctg ccaacgacat ctacaacgag cgcgagctgc tgaacagcat
     2401 gggcatctct cagcccaccg tggtgttcgt gtccaagaaa ggcctgcgga aggtgctgaa
     2461 cgtgcagaag aagctgccca tcatccgcaa gatcatcatc atggacagca agaccgacta
     2521 ccagggcttc cagagcatgt ataccttcgt gaccagccat ctgccaccta gcttcaacga
     2581 gtacgacttc gtgcccgaga gcttcgaccg ggacaagaca atcgccctga tcatgaacag
     2641 ctccggctct accggactgc ccaaaggtgt tgccctgcct cacagaacag cctgcgtgcg
     2701 gtttagccac gccagagatc ccatctttgg ctaccagaac atccccgaca ccgccatcct
     2761 gagcgtggtg ccttttcacc acggcttcgg catgttcacc acactgggct acctgatctg
     2821 cggcttcaga gtggtgctga tgtatcgctt cgaggaagaa ctgttcctgc ggagcctcca
     2881 ggactacaag atccagtctg ctctgctggt gcccacactg ttcagctgtc tggccaagag
     2941 caccctgatc gacaaatacg acctgagcag cctgagagag atcgcctctg gcggagcccc
     3001 tctgtctaaa gaagtgggag aagccgtcgc caagcggttc agactgcctg gcatcagaca
     3061 aggctatggc ctgaccgaaa ccaccaacgc cgtgatgatc accccagagg gcgatagaaa
     3121 gcctggcagc gtgggaaaag tggtgccatt cttcgaggcc aaggtggtgg atctggtcac
     3181 cggcaaaaca ctgggcgtta accagagggg cgagctgtgt gttagaggcc ctatgatcat
     3241 gagcggctac gtgaacaacc ccgaggccac aaacgccctc atcgacaagg atggctggct
     3301 gcactctggc gacattgcct actgggacga agatgagcac ttcttcatcg tggaccggct
     3361 gaagtccctg atcaagtaca agggctacca ggtggcccca gccgagctgg aaggcattct
     3421 gctgcaacac ccctacatct tcgatgccgg cgttgcagga ctgcccgatg atgatgctgg
     3481 cgaactgcct gctgctgtgg tggtgctgga acacggcaag accatgaccg agaaagaaat
     3541 cgtggactac gtggccagcc aagtgaccac cgccaagaaa ctgagaggcg gcgtggtgtt
     3601 tgtggacgag gtgccaagag gcagcaccgg aaaactggac gcccggaaga tcagagagat
     3661 cctgaccaag gccaagaagg acggcaagat cgccgtcgga tccggagcaa ctaacttttc
     3721 cctgctcaaa caagccgggg atgtagagga gaaccccggc cccatggttt ccaagggcga
     3781 agaactgatc aaagaaaaca tgcacatgaa gctctacatg gaaggcaccg tggacaacca
     3841 ccacttcaag tgtaccagcg aaggcgaggg caagccttac gagggcaccc agaccatgag
     3901 aatcaaggtg gtggaaggcg gccctctgcc tttcgccttt gatatcctgg ccaccagctt
     3961 tctgtacggc agcaagacct tcatcaatca cacccagggc atccccgatt tcttcaagca
     4021 gagcttcccc gagggcttca cctgggagag agtgaccaca tacgaggatg gcggcgtgct
     4081 gacagccaca caggatacaa gcctccagga cggctgcctg atctacaacg tgaagatccg
     4141 gggcgtgaac ttcaccagca acggccccgt gatgcagaag aaaacccttg gctgggaagc
     4201 cttcaccgag acactgtatc ctgccgatgg cggcctggaa ggcagaaacg atatggccct
     4261 gaagctcgtc ggcggctctc acctgattgc caatgccaag accacctaca gaagcaagaa
     4321 gcccgccaag aacctgaaga tgcccggcgt gtactacgtg gactaccggc tggaaagaat
     4381 caaagaggcc aacaacgaga catacgtgga acagcacgag gtggccgtgg ccagatactg
     4441 tgatctgcct tctaagctgg gccacaagct gaacctgtac aaggaattcg gtagcaagct
     4501 tggtagtgga gcaactaact tttccctgct caaacaagcc ggggatgtag aggagaaccc
     4561 cggccccgcc ccccttaaga tggccaagcc tttgtctcaa gaagaatcca ccctcattga
     4621 aagagcaacg gctacaatca acagcatccc catctctgag gactacagcg tcgccagcgc
     4681 agctctctct agcgacggcc gcatcttcac tggtgtcaat gtatatcatt ttactggggg
     4741 accttgtgca gaactcgtgg tgctgggcac tgctgctgct gcggcagctg gcaacctgac
     4801 ttgtatcgtc gcgatcggaa atgagaacag gggcatcttg agcccctgcg gacggtgccg
     4861 acaggtgctt ctcgatctgc atcctgggat caaagccata gtgaaggaca gtgatggaca
     4921 gccgacggca gttgggattc gtgaattgct gccctctggt tatgtgtggg agggctaagc
     4981 ggccgctcga gtctagaggg cccgtttaaa cccgctgatc agcctcgact gtgccttcta
     5041 gttgccagcc atctgttgtt tgcccctccc ccgtgccttc cttgaccctg gaaggtgcca
     5101 ctcccactgt cctttcctaa taaaatgagg aaattgcatc gcattgtctg agtaggtgtc
     5161 attctattct ggggggtggg gtggggcagg acagcaaggg ggaggattgg gaagtcaata
     5221 gcaggcatgc tggggatgcg gtgggctcta tggcttctga ggcaggtcga gggtacatgc
     5281 gccttactcc ttgtgagcgc atcgcgataa gctctagagg gacagccccc ccccaaagcc
     5341 cccagggatg taattacgtc cctcccccgc tagggggcag cagcgagccg cccggggctc
     5401 cgctccggtc cggcgctccc cccgcatccc cgagccggca gcgtgcgggg acagcccggg
     5461 cacggggaag gtggcacggg atcgctttcc tctgaacgct tctcgctgct ctttgagcct
     5521 gcagacacct ggggggatac ggggaaaaag ctttaggctg aaagagagat ttagaatgac
     5581 agaatcatag aacggcctgc gtacggatgg ggctctagct ctagagcttg atatcgaatt
     5641 cctgcagccc cgctagaggg acagcccccc cccaaagccc ccagggatgt aattacgtcc
     5701 ctcccccgct agggggcagc agcgagccgc ccggggctcc gctccggtcc ggcgctcccc
     5761 ccgcatcccc gagccggcag cgtgcgggga cagcccgggc acggggaagg tggcacggga
     5821 tcgctttcct ctgaacgctt ctcgctgctc tttgagcctg cagacacctg gggggatacg
     5881 gggaaaaagc tttaggctga aagagagatt tagaatgaca gaatcataga acggcctggg
     5941 cgcgcctggt ggcgaacgat caacagacgg gagagggcaa aagtcttcgc tgacagcgac
     6001 cggactctag ggggtatccc cnnnnnnnnn nnnnnnnnnn nnnnnnnnnn nnnnnnnnnn
     6061 nnnnnnnnnn nnnnnnnnnn nnnnnnnnnn nnnnnnnnnn nnnnnnnnnn nnnnnnnnnn
     6121 nnnnnnnnnn nnnnnnnnnn nnnnncnnnn nnnnnnnnnn nnnnnnnnnn nnnnnnnnnn
     6181 nnnnnnnnnn nnnnnnnnnn nnnnnnnnnn nnnnnnnnnn nnnnnnnnnn nnnnnnnann
     6241 nnnnnnnnnn nnnnnnnnnn nnnnnnnnnn nnnnnnnnnn nnnnnnncct ttgacgttgg
     6301 agtccacgtt ctttaatagt ggactcttgt tccaaactgg aacaacactc aaccctatct
     6361 cggtctattc ttttgattta taagggattt tgccgatttc ggcctattgg ttaaaaaatg
     6421 agctgattta acaaaaattt aacgcgaatt aattctgtgg aatgtgtgtc agttaggctc
     6481 aattagtcag caaccatagt cccgccccta actccgccca tcccgcccct aactccgccc
     6541 agttccgccc attctccgcc ccatggctga ctaatttttt ttatttatgc agaggccgag
     6601 gccgcctctg cctctgagct attccagaag tagtgaggag gcttttttgg aggcctaggc
     6661 ttttgcaaaa agctcccggg agcttgtata tccattttcg gaggttgggc ttcggaatcg
     6721 ttttccggga cgccggctgg atgatcctcc agcgcgggga tctcatgctg gagttcttcg
     6781 cccaccccaa cttgtttatt gcagcttata atggttacaa ataaagcaat agcatcacaa
     6841 atttcacaaa taaagcattt ttttcactgc attctagttg tggtttgtcc aaactcatca
     6901 atgtatctta tcatgtctgt ataccgtcga cctctagcta gagcttggcg taatcatggt
     6961 catagctgtt tcctgtgtga aattgttatc cgctcacaat tccacacaac atacgagccg
     7021 gaagcataaa gtgtaaagcc tggggtgcct aatgagtgag ctaactcaca ttaattgcgt
     7081 tgcgctcact gcccgctttc cagtcgggaa acctgtcgtg ccagctgcat taatgaatcg
     7141 gccaacgcgc ggggagaggc ggtttgcgta ttgggcgctc ttccgcttcc tcgctcactg
     7201 actcgctgcg ctcggtcgtt cggctgcggc gagcggtatc agctcactca aaggcggtaa
     7261 tacggttatc cacagaatca ggggataacg caggaaagaa catgtgagca aaaggccagc
     7321 aaaaggccag gaaccgtaaa aaggccgcgt tgctggcgtt tttccatagg ctccgccccc
     7381 ctgacgagca tcacaaaaat cgacgctcaa gtcagaggtg gcgaaacccg acaggactat
     7441 aaagatacca ggcgtttccc cctggaagct ccctcgtgcg ctctcctgtt ccgaccctgc
     7501 cgcttaccgg atacctgtcc gcctttctcc cttcgggaag cgtggcgctt tctcatagct
     7561 cacgctgtag gtatctcagt tcggtgtagg tcgttcgctc caagctgggc tgtgtgcacg
     7621 aaccccccgt tcagcccgac cgctgcgcct tatccggtaa ctatcgtctt gagtccaacc
     7681 cggtaagaca cgacttatcg ccactggcag cagccactgg taacaggatt agcagagcga
     7741 ggtatgtagg cggtgctaca gagttcttga agtggtggcc taactacggc tacactagaa
     7801 gaacagtatt tggtatctgc gctctgctga agccagttac cttcggaaaa agagttggta
     7861 gctcttgatc cggcaaacaa accaccgctg gtagcggttt ttttgtttgc aagcagcaga
     7921 ttacgcgcag aaaaaaagga tctcaagaag atcctttgat cttttctacg gggtctgacg
     7981 ctcagtggaa cgaaaactca cgttaaggga ttttggtcat gagattatca aaaaggatct
     8041 tcacctagat ccttttaaat taaaaatgaa gttttaaatc aatctaaagt atatatgagt
     8101 aaacttggtc tgacagttac caatgcttaa tcagtgaggc acctatctca gcgatctgtc
     8161 tatttcgttc atccatagtt gcctgactcc ccgtcgtgta gataactacg atacgggagg
     8221 gcttaccatc tggccccagt gctgcaatga taccgcgaga tccacgctca ccggctccag
     8281 atttatcagc aataaaccag ccagccggaa gggccgagcg cagaagtggt cctgcaactt
     8341 tatccgcctc catccagtct attaattgtt gccgggaagc tagagtaagt agttcgccag
     8401 ttaatagttt gcgcaacgtt gttgccattg ctacaggcat cgtggtgtca cgctcgtcgt
     8461 ttggtatggc ttcattcagc tccggttccc aacgatcaag gcgagttaca tgatccccca
     8521 tgttgtgcaa aaaagcggtt agctccttcg gtcctccgat cgttgtcaga agtaagttgg
     8581 ccgcagtgtt atcactcatg gttatggcag cactgcataa ttctcttact gtcatgccat
     8641 ccgtaagatg cttttctgtg actggtgagt actcaaccaa gtcattctga gaatagtgta
     8701 tgcggcgacc gagttgctct tgcccggcgt caatacggga taataccgcg ccacatagca
     8761 gaactttaaa agtgctcatc attggaaaac gttcttcggg gcgaaaactc tcaaggatct
     8821 taccgctgtt gagatccagt tcgatgtaac ccactcgtgc acccaactga tcttcagcat
     8881 cttttacttt caccagcgtt tctgggtgag caaaaacagg aaggcaaaat gccgcaaaaa
     8941 agggaataag ggcgacacgg aaatgttgaa tactcatact cttccttttt caatattatt
     9001 gaagcattta tcagggttat tgtctcatga gcggatacat atttgaatgt atttagaaaa
     9061 ataaacaaat aggggttccg cgcacatttc cccgaaaagt gccacctgac gtc
//
