# Supplementary material for: Engineered Feedback Employing Natural Hypoxia-Responsive Factors Enhances Synthetic Hypoxia Biosensors
Source: bioRxiv preprint, doi:10.1101/2024.09.28.615614, version 1 (2024-09-30)
Supplement: Supplementary Data [file 615614_file03.zip › Supplementary Data/SupplementaryData1_PlasmidMaps/pPD1294 CAG AkaLuc-P2A-mTagBFP2-P2A-BlastR in TU4.gb]

LOCUS       Exported                9113 bp ds-DNA     circular SYN 26-SEP-2024
DEFINITION  synthetic circular DNA
ACCESSION   .
VERSION     .
KEYWORDS    .
SOURCE      synthetic DNA construct
  ORGANISM  synthetic DNA construct
REFERENCE   1  (bases 1 to 9113)
  AUTHORS   .
  TITLE     Direct Submission
  JOURNAL   Exported Thursday, Sep 26, 2024 from SnapGene 5.1.7
            https://www.snapgene.com
FEATURES             Location/Qualifiers
     source          1..9113
                     /organism="synthetic DNA construct"
                     /mol_type="other DNA"
     misc_feature    31..55
                     /label=TUPV4 Barcode
     enhancer        199..578
                     /label=CMV enhancer
                     /note="human cytomegalovirus immediate early enhancer"
     promoter        580..853
                     /label=CAG Promoter
     intron          854..1870
                     /label=chimeric intron
                     /note="chimera between introns from chicken beta-actin and 
                     rabbit beta-globin"
     CDS             2018..2047
                     /codon_start=1
                     /product="Myc (human c-Myc proto-oncogene) epitope tag"
                     /label=Myc
                     /translation="EQKLISEEDL"
     CDS             2048..3697
                     /codon_start=1
                     /label=AkaLuc
                     /translation="MEDAKNIKKGPAPFYPLEDGTAGEQLHKAMKRYALVPGAIAFTDA
                     HIQVDVTYAEYFEMSVRLAEAMRRYGLNTNHRIVVCSENSSQFFMPVLGALFIGVAVAP
                     ANDIYNERELLNSMGISQPTVVFVSKKGLRKVLNVQKKLPIIRKIIIMDSKTDYQGFQS
                     MYTFVTSHLPPSFNEYDFVPESFDRDKTIALIMNSSGSTGLPKGVALPHRTACVRFSHA
                     RDPIFGYQNIPDTAILSVVPFHHGFGMFTTLGYLICGFRVVLMYRFEEELFLRSLQDYK
                     IQSALLVPTLFSCLAKSTLIDKYDLSSLREIASGGAPLSKEVGEAVAKRFRLPGIRQGY
                     GLTETTNAVMITPEGDRKPGSVGKVVPFFEAKVVDLVTGKTLGVNQRGELCVRGPMIMS
                     GYVNNPEATNALIDKDGWLHSGDIAYWDEDEHFFIVDRLKSLIKYKGYQVAPAELEGIL
                     LQHPYIFDAGVAGLPDDDAGELPAAVVVLEHGKTMTEKEIVDYVASQVTTAKKLRGGVV
                     FVDEVPRGSTGKLDARKIREILTKAKKDGKIAV"
     CDS             3707..3763
                     /codon_start=1
                     /product="2A peptide from porcine teschovirus-1 
                     polyprotein"
                     /label=P2A
                     /note="Eukaryotic ribosomes fail to insert a peptide bond 
                     between the Gly and Pro residues, yielding separate 
                     polypeptides."
                     /translation="ATNFSLLKQAGDVEENPGP"
     CDS             3764..4474
                     /codon_start=1
                     /product="enhanced monomeric blue fluorescent protein 
                     (Subach et al., 2011)"
                     /label=mTagBFP2
                     /note="mammalian codon-optimized"
                     /translation="MVSKGEELIKENMHMKLYMEGTVDNHHFKCTSEGEGKPYEGTQTM
                     RIKVVEGGPLPFAFDILATSFLYGSKTFINHTQGIPDFFKQSFPEGFTWERVTTYEDGG
                     VLTATQDTSLQDGCLIYNVKIRGVNFTSNGPVMQKKTLGWEAFTETLYPADGGLEGRND
                     MALKLVGGSHLIANAKTTYRSKKPAKNLKMPGVYYVDYRLERIKEANNETYVEQHEVAV
                     ARYCDLPSKLGHKLN"
     CDS             4502..4510
                     /codon_start=1
                     /label=GSG
                     /translation="GSG"
     CDS             4511..4567
                     /codon_start=1
                     /product="2A peptide from porcine teschovirus-1 
                     polyprotein"
                     /label=P2A
                     /note="Eukaryotic ribosomes fail to insert a peptide bond 
                     between the Gly and Pro residues, yielding separate 
                     polypeptides."
                     /translation="ATNFSLLKQAGDVEENPGP"
     CDS             4580..4978
                     /codon_start=1
                     /gene="Aspergillus terreus BSD"
                     /product="blasticidin S deaminase"
                     /label=Blast
                     /note="confers resistance to blasticidin"
                     /translation="MAKPLSQEESTLIERATATINSIPISEDYSVASAALSSDGRIFTG
                     VNVYHFTGGPCAELVVLGTAAAAAAGNLTCIVAIGNENRGILSPCGRCRQVLLDLHPGI
                     KAIVKDSDGQPTAVGIRELLPSGYVWEG"
     polyA_signal    5029..5253
                     /label=bGH poly(A) signal
                     /note="bovine growth hormone polyadenylation signal"
     misc_feature    5271..5295
                     /label=TUPV4 Barcode
     misc_feature    5319..5554
                     /label=cHS4
     misc_feature    5652..5893
                     /label=cHS4
     rep_origin      6022..6450
                     /direction=RIGHT
                     /label=f1 ori
                     /note="f1 bacteriophage origin of replication; arrow 
                     indicates direction of (+) strand synthesis"
     rep_origin      6520..6655
                     /label=SV40 ori
                     /note="SV40 origin of replication"
     polyA_signal    6789..6910
                     /label=SV40 poly(A) signal
                     /note="SV40 polyadenylation signal"
     rep_origin      complement(7361..7946)
                     /direction=LEFT
                     /label=ori
                     /note="high-copy-number ColE1/pMB1/pBR322/pUC origin of 
                     replication"
     CDS             complement(8117..8977)
                     /codon_start=1
                     /gene="bla"
                     /product="beta-lactamase"
                     /label=AmpR
                     /note="confers resistance to ampicillin, carbenicillin, and
                     related antibiotics"
                     /translation="MSIQHFRVALIPFFAAFCLPVFAHPETLVKVKDAEDQLGARVGYI
                     ELDLNSGKILESFRPEERFPMMSTFKVLLCGAVLSRIDAGQEQLGRRIHYSQNDLVEYS
                     PVTEKHLTDGMTVRELCSAAITMSDNTAANLLLTTIGGPKELTAFLHNMGDHVTRLDRW
                     EPELNEAIPNDERDTTMPVAMATTLRKLLTGELLTLASRQQLIDWMEADKVAGPLLRSA
                     LPAGWFIADKSGAGERGSRGIIAALGPDGKPSRIVVIYTTGSQATMDERNRQIAEIGAS
                     LIKHW"
     promoter        complement(8978..9082)
                     /gene="bla"
                     /label=AmpR promoter
ORIGIN
        1 gacggatcgg gagatcgaag acggttacaa tatcccgtga agcttgagtg gaatcaagat
       61 ctggggaggt cgctgagtag tgcgcgagca aaatttaagc tacaacaagg caaggcttga
      121 ccgacaattg catgaagaat ctgcttaggg ttaggcgttt tgcgctgctt cgcgatgtac
      181 gggccagata tacgcgttga cattgattat tgactagtta ttaatagtaa tcaattacgg
      241 ggtcattagt tcatagccca tatatggagt tccgcgttac ataacttacg gtaaatggcc
      301 cgcctggctg accgcccaac gacccccgcc cattgacgtc aataatgacg tatgttccca
      361 tagtaacgcc aatagggact ttccattgac gtcaatgggt ggagtattta cggtaaactg
      421 cccacttggc agtacatcaa gtgtatcata tgccaagtac gccccctatt gacgtcaatg
      481 acggtaaatg gcccgcctgg cattatgccc agtacatgac cttatgggac tttcctactt
      541 ggcagtacat ctacgtatta gtcatcgcta ttaccatggt cgaggtgagc cccacgttct
      601 gcttcactct ccccatctcc cccccctccc cacccccaat tttgtattta tttatttttt
      661 aattattttg tgcagcgatg ggggcggggg gggggggcgc gcgccaggcg gggcggggcg
      721 gggcgagggg cggggcgggg cgaggcggag aggtgcggcg gcagccaatc agagcggcgc
      781 gctccgaaag tttcctttta tggcgaggcg gcggcggcgg cggccctata aaaagcgaag
      841 cgcgcggcgg gcgggagtcg ctgcgcgctg ccttcgcccc gtgccccgct ccgccgccgc
      901 ctcgcgccgc ccgccccggc tctgactgac cgcgttactc ccacaggtga gcgggcggga
      961 cggcccttct cctccgggct gtaattagcg cttggtttaa tgacggcttg tttcttttct
     1021 gtggctgcgt gaaagccttg aggggctccg ggagggccct ttgtgcgggg ggagcggctc
     1081 ggggggtgcg tgcgtgtgtg tgtgcgtggg gagcgccgcg tgcggctccg cgctgcccgg
     1141 cggctgtgag cgctgcgggc gcggcgcggg gctttgtgcg ctccgcagtg tgcgcgaggg
     1201 gagcgcggcc gggggcggtg ccccgcggtg cggggggggc tgcgagggga acaaaggctg
     1261 cgtgcggggt gtgtgcgtgg gggggtgagc agggggtgtg ggcgcgtcgg tcgggctgca
     1321 accccccctg cacccccctc cccgagttgc tgagcacggc ccggcttcgg gtgcggggct
     1381 ccgtacgggg cgtggcgcgg ggctcgccgt gccgggcggg gggtggcggc aggtgggggt
     1441 gccgggcggg gcggggccgc ctcgggccgg ggagggctcg ggggaggggc gcggcggccc
     1501 ccggagcgcc ggcggctgtc gaggcgcggc gagccgcagc cattgccttt tatggtaatc
     1561 gtgcgagagg gcgcagggac ttcctttgtc ccaaatctgt gcggagccga aatctgggag
     1621 gcgccgccgc accccctcta gcgggcgcgg ggcgaagcgg tgcggcgccg gcaggaagga
     1681 aatgggcggg gagggccttc gtgcgtcgcc gcgccgccgt ccccttctcc ctctccagcc
     1741 tcggggctgt ccgcgggggg acggctgcct tcggggggga cggggcaggg cggggttcgg
     1801 cttctggcgt gtgaccggcg gctctagagc ctctgctaac catgttcatg ccttcttctt
     1861 tttcctacag ctcctgggca acgtgctggt tattgtgctg tctcatcatt ttggcaaaga
     1921 attcttatct ggctaactag agaacccact gcttactggc ttatcgaaat taatacgact
     1981 cactataggg agtcccaagc tggctagcgc caccatggag cagaaactga tctctgaaga
     2041 ggatctgatg gaagatgcca agaacatcaa gaagggaccc gctccattct accctctgga
     2101 agatggaaca gccggcgagc agctgcacaa ggccatgaag agatatgccc tggtgcctgg
     2161 cgctatcgcc ttcacagatg cccacattca ggtggacgtg acctacgccg agtatttcga
     2221 gatgtctgtg cggctggccg aggccatgag aagatacggc ctgaacacca accaccggat
     2281 cgtcgtgtgc agcgagaaca gcagccagtt cttcatgcct gtgctgggag ccctgttcat
     2341 cggagtggct gtggcccctg ccaacgacat ctacaacgag cgcgagctgc tgaacagcat
     2401 gggcatctct cagcccaccg tggtgttcgt gtccaagaaa ggcctgcgga aggtgctgaa
     2461 cgtgcagaag aagctgccca tcatccgcaa gatcatcatc atggacagca agaccgacta
     2521 ccagggcttc cagagcatgt ataccttcgt gaccagccat ctgccaccta gcttcaacga
     2581 gtacgacttc gtgcccgaga gcttcgaccg ggacaagaca atcgccctga tcatgaacag
     2641 ctccggctct accggactgc ccaaaggtgt tgccctgcct cacagaacag cctgcgtgcg
     2701 gtttagccac gccagagatc ccatctttgg ctaccagaac atccccgaca ccgccatcct
     2761 gagcgtggtg ccttttcacc acggcttcgg catgttcacc acactgggct acctgatctg
     2821 cggcttcaga gtggtgctga tgtatcgctt cgaggaagaa ctgttcctgc ggagcctcca
     2881 ggactacaag atccagtctg ctctgctggt gcccacactg ttcagctgtc tggccaagag
     2941 caccctgatc gacaaatacg acctgagcag cctgagagag atcgcctctg gcggagcccc
     3001 tctgtctaaa gaagtgggag aagccgtcgc caagcggttc agactgcctg gcatcagaca
     3061 aggctatggc ctgaccgaaa ccaccaacgc cgtgatgatc accccagagg gcgatagaaa
     3121 gcctggcagc gtgggaaaag tggtgccatt cttcgaggcc aaggtggtgg atctggtcac
     3181 cggcaaaaca ctgggcgtta accagagggg cgagctgtgt gttagaggcc ctatgatcat
     3241 gagcggctac gtgaacaacc ccgaggccac aaacgccctc atcgacaagg atggctggct
     3301 gcactctggc gacattgcct actgggacga agatgagcac ttcttcatcg tggaccggct
     3361 gaagtccctg atcaagtaca agggctacca ggtggcccca gccgagctgg aaggcattct
     3421 gctgcaacac ccctacatct tcgatgccgg cgttgcagga ctgcccgatg atgatgctgg
     3481 cgaactgcct gctgctgtgg tggtgctgga acacggcaag accatgaccg agaaagaaat
     3541 cgtggactac gtggccagcc aagtgaccac cgccaagaaa ctgagaggcg gcgtggtgtt
     3601 tgtggacgag gtgccaagag gcagcaccgg aaaactggac gcccggaaga tcagagagat
     3661 cctgaccaag gccaagaagg acggcaagat cgccgtcgga tccggagcaa ctaacttttc
     3721 cctgctcaaa caagccgggg atgtagagga gaaccccggc cccatggttt ccaagggcga
     3781 agaactgatc aaagaaaaca tgcacatgaa gctctacatg gaaggcaccg tggacaacca
     3841 ccacttcaag tgtaccagcg aaggcgaggg caagccttac gagggcaccc agaccatgag
     3901 aatcaaggtg gtggaaggcg gccctctgcc tttcgccttt gatatcctgg ccaccagctt
     3961 tctgtacggc agcaagacct tcatcaatca cacccagggc atccccgatt tcttcaagca
     4021 gagcttcccc gagggcttca cctgggagag agtgaccaca tacgaggatg gcggcgtgct
     4081 gacagccaca caggatacaa gcctccagga cggctgcctg atctacaacg tgaagatccg
     4141 gggcgtgaac ttcaccagca acggccccgt gatgcagaag aaaacccttg gctgggaagc
     4201 cttcaccgag acactgtatc ctgccgatgg cggcctggaa ggcagaaacg atatggccct
     4261 gaagctcgtc ggcggctctc acctgattgc caatgccaag accacctaca gaagcaagaa
     4321 gcccgccaag aacctgaaga tgcccggcgt gtactacgtg gactaccggc tggaaagaat
     4381 caaagaggcc aacaacgaga catacgtgga acagcacgag gtggccgtgg ccagatactg
     4441 tgatctgcct tctaagctgg gccacaagct gaacctgtac aaggaattcg gtagcaagct
     4501 tggtagtgga gcaactaact tttccctgct caaacaagcc ggggatgtag aggagaaccc
     4561 cggccccgcc ccccttaaga tggccaagcc tttgtctcaa gaagaatcca ccctcattga
     4621 aagagcaacg gctacaatca acagcatccc catctctgag gactacagcg tcgccagcgc
     4681 agctctctct agcgacggcc gcatcttcac tggtgtcaat gtatatcatt ttactggggg
     4741 accttgtgca gaactcgtgg tgctgggcac tgctgctgct gcggcagctg gcaacctgac
     4801 ttgtatcgtc gcgatcggaa atgagaacag gggcatcttg agcccctgcg gacggtgccg
     4861 acaggtgctt ctcgatctgc atcctgggat caaagccata gtgaaggaca gtgatggaca
     4921 gccgacggca gttgggattc gtgaattgct gccctctggt tatgtgtggg agggctaagc
     4981 ggccgctcga gtctagaggg cccgtttaaa cccgctgatc agcctcgact gtgccttcta
     5041 gttgccagcc atctgttgtt tgcccctccc ccgtgccttc cttgaccctg gaaggtgcca
     5101 ctcccactgt cctttcctaa taaaatgagg aaattgcatc gcattgtctg agtaggtgtc
     5161 attctattct ggggggtggg gtggggcagg acagcaaggg ggaggattgg gaagtcaata
     5221 gcaggcatgc tggggatgcg gtgggctcta tggcttctga ggcaggtcga cactgtttaa
     5281 caagcccgtc agtagagcgc atcgcgataa gctctagagg gacagccccc ccccaaagcc
     5341 cccagggatg taattacgtc cctcccccgc tagggggcag cagcgagccg cccggggctc
     5401 cgctccggtc cggcgctccc cccgcatccc cgagccggca gcgtgcgggg acagcccggg
     5461 cacggggaag gtggcacggg atcgctttcc tctgaacgct tctcgctgct ctttgagcct
     5521 gcagacacct ggggggatac ggggaaaaag ctttaggctg aaagagagat ttagaatgac
     5581 agaatcatag aacggcctgc gtacggatgg ggctctagct ctagagcttg atatcgaatt
     5641 cctgcagccc cgctagaggg acagcccccc cccaaagccc ccagggatgt aattacgtcc
     5701 ctcccccgct agggggcagc agcgagccgc ccggggctcc gctccggtcc ggcgctcccc
     5761 ccgcatcccc gagccggcag cgtgcgggga cagcccgggc acggggaagg tggcacggga
     5821 tcgctttcct ctgaacgctt ctcgctgctc tttgagcctg cagacacctg gggggatacg
     5881 gggaaaaagc tttaggctga aagagagatt tagaatgaca gaatcataga acggcctggg
     5941 cgcgcctggt ggcgaacgat caacagacgg gagaggcaga aagtcttcgc tgacagcgac
     6001 cggactctag ggggtatccc cnnnnnnnnn nnnnnnnnnn nnnnnnnnnn nnnnnnnnnn
     6061 nnnnnnnnnn nnnnnnnnnn nnnnnnnnnn nnnnnnnnnn nnnnnnnnnn nnnnnnnnnn
     6121 nnnnnnnnnn nnnnnnnnnn nnnnncnnnn nnnnnnnnnn nnnnnnnnnn nnnnnnnnnn
     6181 nnnnnnnnnn nnnnnnnnnn nnnnnnnnnn nnnnnnnnnn nnnnnnnnnn nnnnnnnann
     6241 nnnnnnnnnn nnnnnnnnnn nnnnnnnnnn nnnnnnnnnn nnnnnnncct ttgacgttgg
     6301 agtccacgtt ctttaatagt ggactcttgt tccaaactgg aacaacactc aaccctatct
     6361 cggtctattc ttttgattta taagggattt tgccgatttc ggcctattgg ttaaaaaatg
     6421 agctgattta acaaaaattt aacgcgaatt aattctgtgg aatgtgtgtc agttaggctc
     6481 aattagtcag caaccatagt cccgccccta actccgccca tcccgcccct aactccgccc
     6541 agttccgccc attctccgcc ccatggctga ctaatttttt ttatttatgc agaggccgag
     6601 gccgcctctg cctctgagct attccagaag tagtgaggag gcttttttgg aggcctaggc
     6661 ttttgcaaaa agctcccggg agcttgtata tccattttcg gaggttgggc ttcggaatcg
     6721 ttttccggga cgccggctgg atgatcctcc agcgcgggga tctcatgctg gagttcttcg
     6781 cccaccccaa cttgtttatt gcagcttata atggttacaa ataaagcaat agcatcacaa
     6841 atttcacaaa taaagcattt ttttcactgc attctagttg tggtttgtcc aaactcatca
     6901 atgtatctta tcatgtctgt ataccgtcga cctctagcta gagcttggcg taatcatggt
     6961 catagctgtt tcctgtgtga aattgttatc cgctcacaat tccacacaac atacgagccg
     7021 gaagcataaa gtgtaaagcc tggggtgcct aatgagtgag ctaactcaca ttaattgcgt
     7081 tgcgctcact gcccgctttc cagtcgggaa acctgtcgtg ccagctgcat taatgaatcg
     7141 gccaacgcgc ggggagaggc ggtttgcgta ttgggcgctc ttccgcttcc tcgctcactg
     7201 actcgctgcg ctcggtcgtt cggctgcggc gagcggtatc agctcactca aaggcggtaa
     7261 tacggttatc cacagaatca ggggataacg caggaaagaa catgtgagca aaaggccagc
     7321 aaaaggccag gaaccgtaaa aaggccgcgt tgctggcgtt tttccatagg ctccgccccc
     7381 ctgacgagca tcacaaaaat cgacgctcaa gtcagaggtg gcgaaacccg acaggactat
     7441 aaagatacca ggcgtttccc cctggaagct ccctcgtgcg ctctcctgtt ccgaccctgc
     7501 cgcttaccgg atacctgtcc gcctttctcc cttcgggaag cgtggcgctt tctcatagct
     7561 cacgctgtag gtatctcagt tcggtgtagg tcgttcgctc caagctgggc tgtgtgcacg
     7621 aaccccccgt tcagcccgac cgctgcgcct tatccggtaa ctatcgtctt gagtccaacc
     7681 cggtaagaca cgacttatcg ccactggcag cagccactgg taacaggatt agcagagcga
     7741 ggtatgtagg cggtgctaca gagttcttga agtggtggcc taactacggc tacactagaa
     7801 gaacagtatt tggtatctgc gctctgctga agccagttac cttcggaaaa agagttggta
     7861 gctcttgatc cggcaaacaa accaccgctg gtagcggttt ttttgtttgc aagcagcaga
     7921 ttacgcgcag aaaaaaagga tctcaagaag atcctttgat cttttctacg gggtctgacg
     7981 ctcagtggaa cgaaaactca cgttaaggga ttttggtcat gagattatca aaaaggatct
     8041 tcacctagat ccttttaaat taaaaatgaa gttttaaatc aatctaaagt atatatgagt
     8101 aaacttggtc tgacagttac caatgcttaa tcagtgaggc acctatctca gcgatctgtc
     8161 tatttcgttc atccatagtt gcctgactcc ccgtcgtgta gataactacg atacgggagg
     8221 gcttaccatc tggccccagt gctgcaatga taccgcgaga tccacgctca ccggctccag
     8281 atttatcagc aataaaccag ccagccggaa gggccgagcg cagaagtggt cctgcaactt
     8341 tatccgcctc catccagtct attaattgtt gccgggaagc tagagtaagt agttcgccag
     8401 ttaatagttt gcgcaacgtt gttgccattg ctacaggcat cgtggtgtca cgctcgtcgt
     8461 ttggtatggc ttcattcagc tccggttccc aacgatcaag gcgagttaca tgatccccca
     8521 tgttgtgcaa aaaagcggtt agctccttcg gtcctccgat cgttgtcaga agtaagttgg
     8581 ccgcagtgtt atcactcatg gttatggcag cactgcataa ttctcttact gtcatgccat
     8641 ccgtaagatg cttttctgtg actggtgagt actcaaccaa gtcattctga gaatagtgta
     8701 tgcggcgacc gagttgctct tgcccggcgt caatacggga taataccgcg ccacatagca
     8761 gaactttaaa agtgctcatc attggaaaac gttcttcggg gcgaaaactc tcaaggatct
     8821 taccgctgtt gagatccagt tcgatgtaac ccactcgtgc acccaactga tcttcagcat
     8881 cttttacttt caccagcgtt tctgggtgag caaaaacagg aaggcaaaat gccgcaaaaa
     8941 agggaataag ggcgacacgg aaatgttgaa tactcatact cttccttttt caatattatt
     9001 gaagcattta tcagggttat tgtctcatga gcggatacat atttgaatgt atttagaaaa
     9061 ataaacaaat aggggttccg cgcacatttc cccgaaaagt gccacctgac gtc
//
