# Supplementary material for: Engineered Feedback Employing Natural Hypoxia-Responsive Factors Enhances Synthetic Hypoxia Biosensors
Source: bioRxiv preprint, doi:10.1101/2024.09.28.615614, version 1 (2024-09-30)
Supplement: Supplementary Data [file 615614_file03.zip › Supplementary Data/SupplementaryData1_PlasmidMaps/pPD1411 Simple SV40 HBS.gb]

LOCUS       Exported               14096 bp ds-DNA     circular SYN 26-SEP-2024
DEFINITION  synthetic circular DNA
ACCESSION   .
VERSION     .
KEYWORDS    .
SOURCE      synthetic DNA construct
  ORGANISM  synthetic DNA construct
REFERENCE   1  (bases 1 to 14096)
  AUTHORS   Leonard Lab
  TITLE     Direct Submission
  JOURNAL   Exported Thursday, Sep 26, 2024 from SnapGene 5.1.7
            https://www.snapgene.com
FEATURES             Location/Qualifiers
     source          1..14096
                     /organism="synthetic DNA construct"
                     /mol_type="other DNA"
     misc_feature    340..575
                     /label=cHS4
     misc_feature    673..914
                     /label=cHS4
     misc_feature    1031..1068
                     /label=attB BxB1
                     /note="/ApEinfo_fwdcolor=#00ffff
                     /ApEinfo_graphicformat=arrow_data {{0 1 2 0 0 -1} {} 0}
                     width 5 offset 0
                     /ApEinfo_revcolor=green"
     CDS             1079..1672
                     /codon_start=1
                     /label=puro R
                     /note="/ApEinfo_fwdcolor=#408080
                     /ApEinfo_graphicformat=arrow_data {{0 1 2 0 0 -1} {} 0}
                     width 5 offset 0
                     /ApEinfo_revcolor=green"
                     /translation="MTEYKPTVRLATRDDVPRAVRTLAAAFADYPATRHTVDPDRHIER
                     VTELQELFLTRVGLDIGKVWVADDGAAVAVWTTPESVEAGAVFAEIGPRMAELSGSRLA
                     AQQQMEGLLAPHRPKEPAWFLATVGVSPDHQGKGLGSAVVLPGVEAAERAGVPAFLETS
                     APRNLPFYERLGFTVTADVEVPEGPRTWCMTRKPG"
     CDS             1676..1704
                     /codon_start=1
                     /product="2A peptide from porcine teschovirus-1 
                     polyprotein"
                     /label=P2A
                     /note="Eukaryotic ribosomes fail to insert a peptide bond 
                     between the Gly and Pro residues, yielding separate 
                     polypeptides."
                     /translation="ATNFSLLKQ"
     CDS             1733..2683
                     /codon_start=2
                     /label=miRFP720
                     /translation="E?GGG?PRGGGGGGGGGGPP??PRPPGGGGGGGAPGGGGGGGGGG
                     GGGGGGGGGGGGGGGGGGGGGGGGGGGGGGGPPPRPGGGPPP?PQGGGPPRPGGGGGGG
                     GGGGGGGGGGGGGGGGGGGGGGGGGGGGGGGGGGGGGGGGGGGGGP??PP?GGGGG?GG
                     GGGGGGGGGGGGGGGGGGGGGGGGGGGGGGGGGGGGGGGGGGGGGGGGGGGGGGGGGGG
                     GGGGGGGGGGGGGGGGGGGGGGGGGGGGGGGGGVPPPPC?PP?GP?P?P??PPEPG?AP
                     ?PVPPP?PV??P??P?EPP?PPPP?PPPPPPPPPGG"
     misc_feature    2724..3239
                     /label=rb glob PA terminator
                     /note="/ApEinfo_fwdcolor=#ff80c0
                     /ApEinfo_graphicformat=arrow_data {{0 1 2 0 0 -1} {} 0}
                     width 5 offset 0
                     /ApEinfo_revcolor=green"
     misc_feature    3271..3506
                     /label=cHS4
     misc_feature    3604..3845
                     /label=cHS4
     misc_feature    3934..3958
                     /label=TUPV1 Barcode
     misc_feature    3982..3990
                     /label=EBS
                     /note="Egr-1 binding site; early growth response factor; 
                     from positions -603 to -595 of the murine Egr-1 promoter"
     misc_feature    3997..4023
                     /label=MRE
                     /note="MRE from the murine MT-I proximal promoter; metal 
                     transcirption factor-1; MTF-1 is a ZF that binds the metal 
                     response element (MRE) in response to heavy metals"
     misc_feature    4030..4047
                     /label=HRE
                     /note="HRE (hypoxia response element) derived from the 5' 
                     flanking region of murine PGK-1 (phosphoglycerate kinase 1)
                     gene"
     misc_feature    4054..4071
                     /label=HRE
                     /note="HRE (hypoxia response element) derived from the 5' 
                     flanking region of murine PGK-1 (phosphoglycerate kinase 1)
                     gene"
     misc_feature    4076..4095
                     /label=HRE
                     /note="HRE (hypoxia response element) derived from the 5' 
                     flanking region of murine PGK-1 (phosphoglycerate kinase 1)
                     gene"
     promoter        4106..4302
                     /label=SV40_min
                     /note="SV40 early promoter"
     CDS             4345..4413
                     /codon_start=1
                     /product="three tandem FLAG(R) epitope tags, followed by an
                     enterokinase cleavage site"
                     /label=3xFLAG
                     /translation="MDYKDHDGDYKDHDIDYKDDDDK"
     CDS             4423..5097
                     /codon_start=1
                     /product="Missing C-term GMDELYK"
                     /label=mScarlet-I*
                     /note="missing C-term GMDELYK"
                     /translation="MVSKGEAVIKEFMRFKVHMEGSMNGHEFEIEGEGEGRPYEGTQTA
                     KLKVTKGGPLPFSWDILSPQFMYGSRAFIKHPADIPDYYKQSFPEGFKWERVMNFEDGG
                     AVTVTQDTSLEDGTLIYKVKLRGTNFPPDGPVMQKKTMGWEASTERLYPEDGVLKGDIK
                     MALRLKDGGRYLADFKTTYKAKKPVQMPGAYNVDRKLDITSHNEDYTVVEQYERSEGRH
                     STG"
     CDS             5101..5607
                     /codon_start=1
                     /product="Missing N-term MVF"
                     /label=LumiLuc*
                     /note="missing N-term NVF"
                     /translation="TLGDFVGDWRQTAGYNQAQVLEQGGLTSLFQNLGVSVTPIQRIVL
                     SGENGLKIDIHVIIPYEGLSCDQMAQIEKIFKVVYPVDDHHFKAILHYGTLVIDGVTPN
                     MIDYFGQPYEGIAKFDGKKITVTGTLWNGNTIIDERLINPDGSLLFRVTINGVTGWRLH
                     ERILA"
     polyA_signal    5667..5891
                     /label=bGH poly(A) signal
                     /note="bovine growth hormone polyadenylation signal"
     misc_feature    5909..5933
                     /label=TUPV1 Barcode
     misc_feature    5957..6192
                     /label=cHS4
     misc_feature    6290..6531
                     /label=cHS4
     misc_feature    6621..6645
                     /label=TUPV2 Barcode
     enhancer        6789..7168
                     /label=CMV enhancer
                     /note="human cytomegalovirus immediate early enhancer"
     promoter        7170..7443
                     /label=CAG Promoter
     intron          7444..8460
                     /label=chimeric intron
                     /note="chimera between introns from chicken beta-actin and 
                     rabbit beta-globin"
     CDS             8608..8637
                     /codon_start=1
                     /product="Myc (human c-Myc proto-oncogene) epitope tag"
                     /label=Myc
                     /translation="EQKLISEEDL"
     CDS             8638..10287
                     /codon_start=1
                     /label=AkaLuc
                     /translation="MEDAKNIKKGPAPFYPLEDGTAGEQLHKAMKRYALVPGAIAFTDA
                     HIQVDVTYAEYFEMSVRLAEAMRRYGLNTNHRIVVCSENSSQFFMPVLGALFIGVAVAP
                     ANDIYNERELLNSMGISQPTVVFVSKKGLRKVLNVQKKLPIIRKIIIMDSKTDYQGFQS
                     MYTFVTSHLPPSFNEYDFVPESFDRDKTIALIMNSSGSTGLPKGVALPHRTACVRFSHA
                     RDPIFGYQNIPDTAILSVVPFHHGFGMFTTLGYLICGFRVVLMYRFEEELFLRSLQDYK
                     IQSALLVPTLFSCLAKSTLIDKYDLSSLREIASGGAPLSKEVGEAVAKRFRLPGIRQGY
                     GLTETTNAVMITPEGDRKPGSVGKVVPFFEAKVVDLVTGKTLGVNQRGELCVRGPMIMS
                     GYVNNPEATNALIDKDGWLHSGDIAYWDEDEHFFIVDRLKSLIKYKGYQVAPAELEGIL
                     LQHPYIFDAGVAGLPDDDAGELPAAVVVLEHGKTMTEKEIVDYVASQVTTAKKLRGGVV
                     FVDEVPRGSTGKLDARKIREILTKAKKDGKIAV"
     CDS             10297..10353
                     /codon_start=1
                     /product="2A peptide from porcine teschovirus-1 
                     polyprotein"
                     /label=P2A
                     /note="Eukaryotic ribosomes fail to insert a peptide bond 
                     between the Gly and Pro residues, yielding separate 
                     polypeptides."
                     /translation="ATNFSLLKQAGDVEENPGP"
     CDS             10354..11064
                     /codon_start=1
                     /product="enhanced monomeric blue fluorescent protein 
                     (Subach et al., 2011)"
                     /label=mTagBFP2
                     /note="mammalian codon-optimized"
                     /translation="G?GGREGGREGGRAGGRAGGREGG?AGG?AGGREGGR?GGREGGR
                     EGGRAGGRAGGREGG?AGG?AGGREGGRGGGR?GGR?GGREGGREGGRAGGRAGGREGG
                     ?AGGREGGR?GGR?GGREGGREGGRAGGRAGGREGG?AGGREPPPPPPPPG?PPPP??P
                     PPDPPPPG?PPP?PPPP?PPPPPPPPPPPPPPPPPPP?P?PP???PPPPPPPP?PPPPP
                     ???PPPPPPPP??PP"
     CDS             11092..11100
                     /codon_start=1
                     /label=GSG
                     /translation="GSG"
     CDS             11101..11157
                     /codon_start=1
                     /product="2A peptide from porcine teschovirus-1 
                     polyprotein"
                     /label=P2A
                     /note="Eukaryotic ribosomes fail to insert a peptide bond 
                     between the Gly and Pro residues, yielding separate 
                     polypeptides."
                     /translation="ATNFSLLKQAGDVEENPGP"
     CDS             11170..11568
                     /codon_start=1
                     /gene="Aspergillus terreus BSD"
                     /product="blasticidin S deaminase"
                     /label=Blast
                     /note="confers resistance to blasticidin"
                     /translation="MAKPLSQEESTLIERATATINSIPISEDYSVASAALSSDGRIFTG
                     VNVYHFTGGPCAELVVLGTAAAAAAGNLTCIVAIGNENRGILSPCGRCRQVLLDLHPGI
                     KAIVKDSDGQPTAVGIRELLPSGYVWEG"
     polyA_signal    11619..11843
                     /label=bGH poly(A) signal
                     /note="bovine growth hormone polyadenylation signal"
     misc_feature    11861..11885
                     /label=TUPV2 Barcode
     misc_feature    11909..12144
                     /label=cHS4
     misc_feature    12242..12483
                     /label=cHS4
     CDS             complement(12702..13511)
                     /codon_start=1
                     /gene="aph(3')-Ia"
                     /product="aminoglycoside phosphotransferase"
                     /label=KanR
                     /note="confers resistance to kanamycin in bacteria or G418 
                     (Geneticin(R)) in eukaryotes"
                     /translation="MSHIQRETSRPRLNSNMDADLYGYKWARDNVGQSGATIYRLYGKP
                     DAPELFLKHGKGSVANDVTDEMVRLNWLTEFMPLPTIKHFIRTPDDAWLLTTAIPGKTA
                     FQVLEEYPDSGENIVDALAVFLRRLHSIPVCNCPFNSDRVFRLAQAQSRMNNGLVDASD
                     FDDERNGWPVEQVWKEMHKLLPFSPDSVVTHGDFSLDNLIFDEGKLIGCIDVGRVGIAD
                     RYQDLAILWNCLGEFSPSLQKRLFQKYGIDNPDMNKLQFHLMLDEFF"
     rep_origin      complement(join(13670..14096,1..162))
                     /direction=LEFT
                     /label=ori
                     /note="high-copy-number ColE1/pMB1/pBR322/pUC origin of 
                     replication"
ORIGIN
        1 ggctacacta gaagaacagt atttggtatc tgcgctctgc tgaagccagt taccttcgga
       61 aaaagagttg gtagctcttg atccggcaaa caaaccaccg ctggtagcgg tggttttttt
      121 gtttgcaagc agcagattac gcgcagaaaa aaaggatctc aagaagatcc tttgatcttt
      181 tctacggggt ctgacgctca gtggaacgaa aactcacgtt aagggatttt ggtcatgaga
      241 ttatcaaaaa ggatcttcac ctagatcctt tctcgagctt tcggagtgag atggagtggc
      301 cactgtggaa ctgggcctag catcgcgata agctctagag ggacagcccc cccccaaagc
      361 ccccagggat gtaattacgt ccctcccccg ctagggggca gcagcgagcc gcccggggct
      421 ccgctccggt ccggcgctcc ccccgcatcc ccgagccggc agcgtgcggg gacagcccgg
      481 gcacggggaa ggtggcacgg gatcgctttc ctctgaacgc ttctcgctgc tctttgagcc
      541 tgcagacacc tggggggata cggggaaaaa gctttaggct gaaagagaga tttagaatga
      601 cagaatcata gaacggcctg cgtacggatg gggctctagc tctagagctt gatatcgaat
      661 tcctgcagcc ccgctagagg gacagccccc ccccaaagcc cccagggatg taattacgtc
      721 cctcccccgc tagggggcag cagcgagccg cccggggctc cgctccggtc cggcgctccc
      781 cccgcatccc cgagccggca gcgtgcgggg acagcccggg cacggggaag gtggcacggg
      841 atcgctttcc tctgaacgct tctcgctgct ctttgagcct gcagacacct ggggggatac
      901 ggggaaaaag ctttaggctg aaagagagat ttagaatgac agaatcatag aacggcctgg
      961 gcgcgcctgg tggcgaacga tcaacagacg ggagatctac tattgggaca gcagagatcc
     1021 agttggtaat ggcttgtcga cgacggcggt ctccgtcgtc aggatcatag gtgccaccat
     1081 gaccgagtac aagcccacgg tgcgcctcgc cacccgcgac gacgtccccc gggccgtacg
     1141 caccctcgcc gccgcgttcg ccgactaccc cgccacgcgc cacaccgtcg acccggaccg
     1201 ccacatcgag cgggtcaccg agctgcaaga actcttcctc acgcgcgtcg ggctcgacat
     1261 cggcaaggtg tgggtcgcgg acgacggcgc cgcggtggcg gtctggacca cgccggagag
     1321 cgtcgaagcg ggggcggtgt tcgccgagat cggcccgcgc atggccgagt tgagcggttc
     1381 ccggctggcc gcgcagcaac agatggaagg cctcctggcg ccgcaccggc ccaaggagcc
     1441 cgcgtggttc ctggccaccg tcggcgtctc gcccgaccac cagggcaagg gtctgggcag
     1501 cgccgtcgtg ctccccggag tggaggcggc cgagcgcgcc ggggtgcccg ccttcctgga
     1561 gacatccgcg ccccgcaacc tccccttcta cgagcggctc ggcttcaccg tcaccgccga
     1621 cgtcgaggtg cccgaaggac cgcgcacctg gtgcatgacc cgcaagcccg gagctgccac
     1681 gaacttcagc ctgctgaagc aggctggaga cgtggaggag aaccctggac ccatggccga
     1741 gggctctgtt gctagacaac ccgatctgct gacctgcgac gacgagccca ttcatatccc
     1801 tggcgctatc cagcctcacg gactgctgct tgctctggcc gccgatatga caatcgtggc
     1861 cggcagcgat aacctgcctg agctgacagg actggccatc ggagccctga ttggaagatc
     1921 agccgccgac gtgttcgaca gcgagacaca caacagactg acaatcgccc tggccgaacc
     1981 tggtgctgct gtgggagcac ctatcaccgt gggcttcacc atgagaaagg acgccggctt
     2041 tatcggcagc tggcacagac acgaccagct gatctttctg gaactggaac ctcctcagag
     2101 agatgtggcc gagccacagg ccttcttcag aaggaccaac agcgccatca gacggctcca
     2161 ggccgctgag acactggaat ctgcttgtgc cgccgctgct caagaagtgc ggaagatcac
     2221 cggcttcgac cgcgtgatga tctacagatt cgccagcgac ttcagcggcg aagtgatcgc
     2281 cgaggataga tgcgccgagg tggaatctaa gctgggcctg cattaccccg ccagcttcat
     2341 tcctgctcag gccagacggc tgtataccat caatcccgtg cggatcatcc ccgacatcaa
     2401 ctacagaccc gtgcctgtga ctcccgatct gaaccctgtt accggcagac ccatcgacct
     2461 gagcttcgcc atcctgagat ccgtgtctcc cgtgcatctt gagttcatgc ggaacatcgg
     2521 aatgcacggc accatgagca tctctatcct gcggggcgaa agactgtggg gcctgatcgt
     2581 gtgtcaccac agaacccctt actacgtgga cctggatggc agacaggcct gcaaaagagt
     2641 ggccgagaga ctggccacac agatcggcgt gatggaagaa tgagcttcca ctggattgta
     2701 caattaccaa ctgaattcac tcctcaggtg caggctgcct atcagaaggt ggtggctggt
     2761 gtggccaatg ccctggctca caaataccac tgagatcttt ttccctctgc caaaaattat
     2821 ggggacatca tgaagcccct tgagcatctg acttctggct aataaaggaa atttattttc
     2881 attgcaatag tgtgttggaa ttttttgtgt ctctcactcg gaaggacata tgggagggca
     2941 aatcatttaa aacatcagaa tgagtatttg gtttagagtt tggcaacata tgcccatatg
     3001 ctggctgcca tgaacaaagg ttggctataa agaggtcatc agtatatgaa acagccccct
     3061 gctgtccatt ccttattcca tagaaaagcc ttgacttgag gttagatttt ttttatattt
     3121 tgttttgtgt tatttttttc tttaacatcc ctaaaatttt ccttacatgt tttactagcc
     3181 agatttttcc tcctctcctg actactccca gtcatagctg tccctcttct cttatggaga
     3241 tccgggccta gcatcgcgat aagctctaga gggacagccc ccccccaaag cccccaggga
     3301 tgtaattacg tccctccccc gctagggggc agcagcgagc cgcccggggc tccgctccgg
     3361 tccggcgctc cccccgcatc cccgagccgg cagcgtgcgg ggacagcccg ggcacgggga
     3421 aggtggcacg ggatcgcttt cctctgaacg cttctcgctg ctctttgagc ctgcagacac
     3481 ctggggggat acggggaaaa agctttaggc tgaaagagag atttagaatg acagaatcat
     3541 agaacggcct gcgtacggat ggggctctag ctctagagct tgatatcgaa ttcctgcagc
     3601 cccgctagag ggacagcccc cccccaaagc ccccagggat gtaattacgt ccctcccccg
     3661 ctagggggca gcagcgagcc gcccggggct ccgctccggt ccggcgctcc ccccgcatcc
     3721 ccgagccggc agcgtgcggg gacagcccgg gcacggggaa ggtggcacgg gatcgctttc
     3781 ctctgaacgc ttctcgctgc tctttgagcc tgcagacacc tggggggata cggggaaaaa
     3841 gctttaggct gaaagagaga tttagaatga cagaatcata gaacggcctg ggcgcgcctg
     3901 gtggcgaacg atcaacagac gggagattgc caaggtcttg acaaacgagt gctagtacaa
     3961 gatctgaatt acgcgtctag ccgccctcgc tctagcaggg agctctgcac tccgcccgaa
     4021 aagtctagcg tcgtgcagga cgtgacatct agtgtcgtgc aggacgtgac atctagtgtc
     4081 gtgcaggacg tgacatctag gatcctgcat ctcaattagt cagcaaccat agtcccgccc
     4141 ctaactccgc ccatcccgcc cctaactccg cccagttccg cccattctcc gccccatcgc
     4201 tgactaattt tttttattta tgcagaggcc gaggccgcct cggcctctga gctattccag
     4261 aagtagtgag gaggcttttt tggaggccta ggcttttgca aaaagcttgg cattccggta
     4321 ctgttggtaa aggctagcgc caccatggac tacaaagacc acgacggcga ttacaaggat
     4381 catgacatcg attacaaaga cgatgacgat aagggcagcg gcatggtgag caagggcgag
     4441 gcagtgatca aggagttcat gcggttcaag gtgcacatgg agggctccat gaacggccac
     4501 gagttcgaga tcgagggcga gggcgagggc cgcccctacg agggcaccca gaccgccaag
     4561 ctgaaggtga ccaagggtgg ccccctgccc ttctcctggg acatcctgtc ccctcagttc
     4621 atgtacggct ccagggcctt catcaagcac cccgccgaca tccccgacta ctataagcag
     4681 tccttccccg agggcttcaa gtgggagcgc gtgatgaact tcgaggacgg cggcgccgtg
     4741 accgtgaccc aggacacctc cctggaggac ggcaccctga tctacaaggt gaagctccgc
     4801 ggcaccaact tccctcctga cggccccgta atgcagaaaa agacaatggg ctgggaagcg
     4861 tccaccgagc ggttgtaccc cgaggacggc gtgctgaagg gcgacattaa gatggccctg
     4921 cgcctgaagg acggcggacg ctacctggcg gacttcaaga ccacctacaa ggccaagaag
     4981 cccgtgcaga tgcccggcgc ctacaacgtc gaccgcaagt tggacatcac ctcccacaac
     5041 gaggactaca ccgtggtgga acagtacgaa cgctccgagg gccgccactc caccggaaag
     5101 actctcgggg attttgttgg ggactggcga cagacagccg gctacaacca ggctcaagtc
     5161 cttgaacagg gaggtttgac cagtttgttt cagaacctcg gggtgtccgt aactccaatc
     5221 caaaggattg tcctgagcgg tgaaaatggg ctgaagatcg atatccatgt catcatcccg
     5281 tatgaaggtc tgagctgcga ccaaatggcc cagatcgaaa aaatttttaa ggtggtatac
     5341 cctgtggatg atcatcactt taaggcgatc ctgcactatg gcacactggt aatcgacggg
     5401 gttacgccga acatgatcga ctatttcgga cagccgtatg aaggcatcgc caagttcgac
     5461 ggcaaaaaga tcacagtaac agggaccctg tggaacggca acacaattat cgacgagcgc
     5521 ctgatcaacc ccgacggctc cctgctgttc cgagtaacca ttaacggagt gaccggctgg
     5581 cgtctgcatg aacgcattct ggcgtaagcg gccgctagta tcctgcaggt atagagggcc
     5641 cgtttaaacc cgctgatcag cctcgactgt gccttctagt tgccagccat ctgttgtttg
     5701 cccctccccc gtgccttcct tgaccctgga aggtgccact cccactgtcc tttcctaata
     5761 aaatgaggaa attgcatcgc attgtctgag taggtgtcat tctattctgg ggggtggggt
     5821 ggggcaggac agcaaggggg aggattggga agtcaatagc aggcatgctg gggatgcggt
     5881 gggctctatg gcttctgagg caggtcgagg gtacatgcgc cttactcctt gtgagcgcat
     5941 cgcgataagc tctagaggga cagccccccc ccaaagcccc cagggatgta attacgtccc
     6001 tcccccgcta gggggcagca gcgagccgcc cggggctccg ctccggtccg gcgctccccc
     6061 cgcatccccg agccggcagc gtgcggggac agcccgggca cggggaaggt ggcacgggat
     6121 cgctttcctc tgaacgcttc tcgctgctct ttgagcctgc agacacctgg ggggatacgg
     6181 ggaaaaagct ttaggctgaa agagagattt agaatgacag aatcatagaa cggcctgcgt
     6241 acggatgggg ctctagctct agagcttgat atcgaattcc tgcagccccg ctagagggac
     6301 agcccccccc caaagccccc agggatgtaa ttacgtccct cccccgctag ggggcagcag
     6361 cgagccgccc ggggctccgc tccggtccgg cgctcccccc gcatccccga gccggcagcg
     6421 tgcggggaca gcccgggcac ggggaaggtg gcacgggatc gctttcctct gaacgcttct
     6481 cgctgctctt tgagcctgca gacacctggg gggatacggg gaaaaagctt taggctgaaa
     6541 gagagattta gaatgacaga atcatagaac ggcctgggcg cgcctggtgg cgaacgatca
     6601 acagacggga gagggcaaaa ccgatgttga cggactaatc ctgacaagat ctggggaggt
     6661 cgctgagtag tgcgcgagca aaatttaagc tacaacaagg caaggcttga ccgacaattg
     6721 catgaagaat ctgcttaggg ttaggcgttt tgcgctgctt cgcgatgtac gggccagata
     6781 tacgcgttga cattgattat tgactagtta ttaatagtaa tcaattacgg ggtcattagt
     6841 tcatagccca tatatggagt tccgcgttac ataacttacg gtaaatggcc cgcctggctg
     6901 accgcccaac gacccccgcc cattgacgtc aataatgacg tatgttccca tagtaacgcc
     6961 aatagggact ttccattgac gtcaatgggt ggagtattta cggtaaactg cccacttggc
     7021 agtacatcaa gtgtatcata tgccaagtac gccccctatt gacgtcaatg acggtaaatg
     7081 gcccgcctgg cattatgccc agtacatgac cttatgggac tttcctactt ggcagtacat
     7141 ctacgtatta gtcatcgcta ttaccatggt cgaggtgagc cccacgttct gcttcactct
     7201 ccccatctcc cccccctccc cacccccaat tttgtattta tttatttttt aattattttg
     7261 tgcagcgatg ggggcggggg gggggggcgc gcgccaggcg gggcggggcg gggcgagggg
     7321 cggggcgggg cgaggcggag aggtgcggcg gcagccaatc agagcggcgc gctccgaaag
     7381 tttcctttta tggcgaggcg gcggcggcgg cggccctata aaaagcgaag cgcgcggcgg
     7441 gcgggagtcg ctgcgcgctg ccttcgcccc gtgccccgct ccgccgccgc ctcgcgccgc
     7501 ccgccccggc tctgactgac cgcgttactc ccacaggtga gcgggcggga cggcccttct
     7561 cctccgggct gtaattagcg cttggtttaa tgacggcttg tttcttttct gtggctgcgt
     7621 gaaagccttg aggggctccg ggagggccct ttgtgcgggg ggagcggctc ggggggtgcg
     7681 tgcgtgtgtg tgtgcgtggg gagcgccgcg tgcggctccg cgctgcccgg cggctgtgag
     7741 cgctgcgggc gcggcgcggg gctttgtgcg ctccgcagtg tgcgcgaggg gagcgcggcc
     7801 gggggcggtg ccccgcggtg cggggggggc tgcgagggga acaaaggctg cgtgcggggt
     7861 gtgtgcgtgg gggggtgagc agggggtgtg ggcgcgtcgg tcgggctgca accccccctg
     7921 cacccccctc cccgagttgc tgagcacggc ccggcttcgg gtgcggggct ccgtacgggg
     7981 cgtggcgcgg ggctcgccgt gccgggcggg gggtggcggc aggtgggggt gccgggcggg
     8041 gcggggccgc ctcgggccgg ggagggctcg ggggaggggc gcggcggccc ccggagcgcc
     8101 ggcggctgtc gaggcgcggc gagccgcagc cattgccttt tatggtaatc gtgcgagagg
     8161 gcgcagggac ttcctttgtc ccaaatctgt gcggagccga aatctgggag gcgccgccgc
     8221 accccctcta gcgggcgcgg ggcgaagcgg tgcggcgccg gcaggaagga aatgggcggg
     8281 gagggccttc gtgcgtcgcc gcgccgccgt ccccttctcc ctctccagcc tcggggctgt
     8341 ccgcgggggg acggctgcct tcggggggga cggggcaggg cggggttcgg cttctggcgt
     8401 gtgaccggcg gctctagagc ctctgctaac catgttcatg ccttcttctt tttcctacag
     8461 ctcctgggca acgtgctggt tattgtgctg tctcatcatt ttggcaaaga attcttatct
     8521 ggctaactag agaacccact gcttactggc ttatcgaaat taatacgact cactataggg
     8581 agtcccaagc tggctagcgc caccatggag cagaaactga tctctgaaga ggatctgatg
     8641 gaagatgcca agaacatcaa gaagggaccc gctccattct accctctgga agatggaaca
     8701 gccggcgagc agctgcacaa ggccatgaag agatatgccc tggtgcctgg cgctatcgcc
     8761 ttcacagatg cccacattca ggtggacgtg acctacgccg agtatttcga gatgtctgtg
     8821 cggctggccg aggccatgag aagatacggc ctgaacacca accaccggat cgtcgtgtgc
     8881 agcgagaaca gcagccagtt cttcatgcct gtgctgggag ccctgttcat cggagtggct
     8941 gtggcccctg ccaacgacat ctacaacgag cgcgagctgc tgaacagcat gggcatctct
     9001 cagcccaccg tggtgttcgt gtccaagaaa ggcctgcgga aggtgctgaa cgtgcagaag
     9061 aagctgccca tcatccgcaa gatcatcatc atggacagca agaccgacta ccagggcttc
     9121 cagagcatgt ataccttcgt gaccagccat ctgccaccta gcttcaacga gtacgacttc
     9181 gtgcccgaga gcttcgaccg ggacaagaca atcgccctga tcatgaacag ctccggctct
     9241 accggactgc ccaaaggtgt tgccctgcct cacagaacag cctgcgtgcg gtttagccac
     9301 gccagagatc ccatctttgg ctaccagaac atccccgaca ccgccatcct gagcgtggtg
     9361 ccttttcacc acggcttcgg catgttcacc acactgggct acctgatctg cggcttcaga
     9421 gtggtgctga tgtatcgctt cgaggaagaa ctgttcctgc ggagcctcca ggactacaag
     9481 atccagtctg ctctgctggt gcccacactg ttcagctgtc tggccaagag caccctgatc
     9541 gacaaatacg acctgagcag cctgagagag atcgcctctg gcggagcccc tctgtctaaa
     9601 gaagtgggag aagccgtcgc caagcggttc agactgcctg gcatcagaca aggctatggc
     9661 ctgaccgaaa ccaccaacgc cgtgatgatc accccagagg gcgatagaaa gcctggcagc
     9721 gtgggaaaag tggtgccatt cttcgaggcc aaggtggtgg atctggtcac cggcaaaaca
     9781 ctgggcgtta accagagggg cgagctgtgt gttagaggcc ctatgatcat gagcggctac
     9841 gtgaacaacc ccgaggccac aaacgccctc atcgacaagg atggctggct gcactctggc
     9901 gacattgcct actgggacga agatgagcac ttcttcatcg tggaccggct gaagtccctg
     9961 atcaagtaca agggctacca ggtggcccca gccgagctgg aaggcattct gctgcaacac
    10021 ccctacatct tcgatgccgg cgttgcagga ctgcccgatg atgatgctgg cgaactgcct
    10081 gctgctgtgg tggtgctgga acacggcaag accatgaccg agaaagaaat cgtggactac
    10141 gtggccagcc aagtgaccac cgccaagaaa ctgagaggcg gcgtggtgtt tgtggacgag
    10201 gtgccaagag gcagcaccgg aaaactggac gcccggaaga tcagagagat cctgaccaag
    10261 gccaagaagg acggcaagat cgccgtcgga tccggagcaa ctaacttttc cctgctcaaa
    10321 caagccgggg atgtagagga gaaccccggc cccatggttt ccaagggcga agaactgatc
    10381 aaagaaaaca tgcacatgaa gctctacatg gaaggcaccg tggacaacca ccacttcaag
    10441 tgtaccagcg aaggcgaggg caagccttac gagggcaccc agaccatgag aatcaaggtg
    10501 gtggaaggcg gccctctgcc tttcgccttt gatatcctgg ccaccagctt tctgtacggc
    10561 agcaagacct tcatcaatca cacccagggc atccccgatt tcttcaagca gagcttcccc
    10621 gagggcttca cctgggagag agtgaccaca tacgaggatg gcggcgtgct gacagccaca
    10681 caggatacaa gcctccagga cggctgcctg atctacaacg tgaagatccg gggcgtgaac
    10741 ttcaccagca acggccccgt gatgcagaag aaaacccttg gctgggaagc cttcaccgag
    10801 acactgtatc ctgccgatgg cggcctggaa ggcagaaacg atatggccct gaagctcgtc
    10861 ggcggctctc acctgattgc caatgccaag accacctaca gaagcaagaa gcccgccaag
    10921 aacctgaaga tgcccggcgt gtactacgtg gactaccggc tggaaagaat caaagaggcc
    10981 aacaacgaga catacgtgga acagcacgag gtggccgtgg ccagatactg tgatctgcct
    11041 tctaagctgg gccacaagct gaacctgtac aaggaattcg gtagcaagct tggtagtgga
    11101 gcaactaact tttccctgct caaacaagcc ggggatgtag aggagaaccc cggccccgcc
    11161 ccccttaaga tggccaagcc tttgtctcaa gaagaatcca ccctcattga aagagcaacg
    11221 gctacaatca acagcatccc catctctgag gactacagcg tcgccagcgc agctctctct
    11281 agcgacggcc gcatcttcac tggtgtcaat gtatatcatt ttactggggg accttgtgca
    11341 gaactcgtgg tgctgggcac tgctgctgct gcggcagctg gcaacctgac ttgtatcgtc
    11401 gcgatcggaa atgagaacag gggcatcttg agcccctgcg gacggtgccg acaggtgctt
    11461 ctcgatctgc atcctgggat caaagccata gtgaaggaca gtgatggaca gccgacggca
    11521 gttgggattc gtgaattgct gccctctggt tatgtgtggg agggctaagc ggccgctcga
    11581 gtctagaggg cccgtttaaa cccgctgatc agcctcgact gtgccttcta gttgccagcc
    11641 atctgttgtt tgcccctccc ccgtgccttc cttgaccctg gaaggtgcca ctcccactgt
    11701 cctttcctaa taaaatgagg aaattgcatc gcattgtctg agtaggtgtc attctattct
    11761 ggggggtggg gtggggcagg acagcaaggg ggaggattgg gaagtcaata gcaggcatgc
    11821 tggggatgcg gtgggctcta tggcttctga ggcaggtcga agaactattt cctggctgtt
    11881 acgcgagcgc atcgcgataa gctctagagg gacagccccc ccccaaagcc cccagggatg
    11941 taattacgtc cctcccccgc tagggggcag cagcgagccg cccggggctc cgctccggtc
    12001 cggcgctccc cccgcatccc cgagccggca gcgtgcgggg acagcccggg cacggggaag
    12061 gtggcacggg atcgctttcc tctgaacgct tctcgctgct ctttgagcct gcagacacct
    12121 ggggggatac ggggaaaaag ctttaggctg aaagagagat ttagaatgac agaatcatag
    12181 aacggcctgc gtacggatgg ggctctagct ctagagcttg atatcgaatt cctgcagccc
    12241 cgctagaggg acagcccccc cccaaagccc ccagggatgt aattacgtcc ctcccccgct
    12301 agggggcagc agcgagccgc ccggggctcc gctccggtcc ggcgctcccc ccgcatcccc
    12361 gagccggcag cgtgcgggga cagcccgggc acggggaagg tggcacggga tcgctttcct
    12421 ctgaacgctt ctcgctgctc tttgagcctg cagacacctg gggggatacg gggaaaaagc
    12481 tttaggctga aagagagatt tagaatgaca gaatcataga acggcctggg cgcgcctggt
    12541 ggcgaacgat caacagacgg gagaggacta gaggatgcac atgtgaccga gggatggaac
    12601 gacgcgtaac tcacgttaag ggattttggt catgagcttg cgccgtcccg tcaagtcagc
    12661 gtaatgctct gccagtgtta caaccaatta accaattctg attagaaaaa ctcatcgagc
    12721 atcaaatgaa actgcaattt attcatatca ggattatcaa taccatattt ttgaaaaagc
    12781 cgtttctgta atgaaggaga aaactcaccg aggcagttcc ataggatggc aagatcctgg
    12841 tatcggtctg cgattccgac tcgtccaaca tcaatacaac ctattaattt cccctcgtca
    12901 aaaataaggt tatcaagtga gaaatcacca tgagtgacga ctgaatccgg tgagaatggc
    12961 aaaagtttat gcatttcttt ccagacttgt tcaacaggcc agccattacg ctcgtcatca
    13021 aaatcactcg catcaaccaa accgttattc attcgtgatt gcgcctgagc gagacgaaat
    13081 acgcgatcgc tgttaaaagg acaattacaa acaggaatcg aatgcaaccg gcgcaggaac
    13141 actgccagcg catcaacaat attttcacct gaatcaggat attcttctaa tacctggaat
    13201 gctgtttttc cggggatcgc agtggtgagt aaccatgcat catcaggagt acggataaaa
    13261 tgcttgatgg tcggaagagg cataaattcc gtcagccagt ttagtctgac catctcatct
    13321 gtaacatcat tggcaacgct acctttgcca tgtttcagaa acaactctgg cgcatcgggc
    13381 ttcccataca agcgatagat tgtcgcacct gattgcccga cattatcgcg agcccattta
    13441 tacccatata aatcagcatc catgttggaa tttaatcgcg gcctcgacgt ttcccgttga
    13501 atatggctca taacacccct tgtattactg tttatgtaag cagacagttt tattgttcat
    13561 gatgatatta ttttatcttg tgcaatgtaa catcagagat tttgagacac gggccatgct
    13621 agctccagca aaaggccagg aaccgtaaaa aggccgcgtt gctggcgttt ttccataggc
    13681 tccgcccccc tgacgagcat cacaaaaatc gacgctcaag tcagaggtgg cgaaacccga
    13741 caggactata aagataccag gcgtttcccc ctggaagctc cctcgtgcgc tctcctgttc
    13801 cgaccctgcc gcttaccgga tacctgtccg cctttctccc ttcgggaagc gtggcgcttt
    13861 ctcatagctc acgctgtagg tatctcagtt cggtgtaggt cgttcgctcc aagctgggct
    13921 gtgtgcacga accccccgtt cagcccgacc gctgcgcctt atccggtaac tatcgtcttg
    13981 agtccaaccc ggtaagacac gacttatcgc cactggcagc agccactggt aacaggatta
    14041 gcagagcgag gtatgtaggc ggtgctacag agttcttgaa gtggtggcct aactac
//
