# Supplementary material for: Engineered Feedback Employing Natural Hypoxia-Responsive Factors Enhances Synthetic Hypoxia Biosensors
Source: bioRxiv preprint, doi:10.1101/2024.09.28.615614, version 1 (2024-09-30)
Supplement: Supplementary Data [file 615614_file03.zip › Supplementary Data/SupplementaryData1_PlasmidMaps/pPD1350 HBS(YBTATA) LumiScarlet.gb]

LOCUS       Exported                5743 bp ds-DNA     circular SYN 26-SEP-2024
DEFINITION  synthetic circular DNA
ACCESSION   .
VERSION     .
KEYWORDS    .
SOURCE      synthetic DNA construct
  ORGANISM  synthetic DNA construct
REFERENCE   1  (bases 1 to 5743)
  AUTHORS   Leonard Lab
  TITLE     Direct Submission
  JOURNAL   Exported Thursday, Sep 26, 2024 from SnapGene 5.1.7
            https://www.snapgene.com
FEATURES             Location/Qualifiers
     source          1..5743
                     /organism="synthetic DNA construct"
                     /mol_type="other DNA"
     misc_feature    31..55
                     /label=TUPV1 Barcode
     misc_feature    79..87
                     /label=EBS
                     /note="Egr-1 binding site; early growth response factor; 
                     from positions -603 to -595 of the murine Egr-1 promoter"
     misc_feature    94..120
                     /label=MRE
                     /note="MRE from the murine MT-I proximal promoter; metal 
                     transcirption factor-1; MTF-1 is a ZF that binds the metal 
                     response element (MRE) in response to heavy metals"
     misc_feature    127..144
                     /label=HRE
                     /note="HRE (hypoxia response element) derived from the 5' 
                     flanking region of murine PGK-1 (phosphoglycerate kinase 1)
                     gene"
     misc_feature    151..168
                     /label=HRE
                     /note="HRE (hypoxia response element) derived from the 5' 
                     flanking region of murine PGK-1 (phosphoglycerate kinase 1)
                     gene"
     misc_feature    173..192
                     /label=HRE
                     /note="HRE (hypoxia response element) derived from the 5' 
                     flanking region of murine PGK-1 (phosphoglycerate kinase 1)
                     gene"
     promoter        204..242
                     /label=YB_TATA
     CDS             337..405
                     /codon_start=1
                     /product="three tandem FLAG(R) epitope tags, followed by an
                     enterokinase cleavage site"
                     /label=3xFLAG
                     /translation="MDYKDHDGDYKDHDIDYKDDDDK"
     CDS             415..1089
                     /codon_start=1
                     /product="Missing C-term GMDELYK"
                     /label=mScarlet-I*
                     /note="missing C-term GMDELYK"
                     /translation="MVSKGEAVIKEFMRFKVHMEGSMNGHEFEIEGEGEGRPYEGTQTA
                     KLKVTKGGPLPFSWDILSPQFMYGSRAFIKHPADIPDYYKQSFPEGFKWERVMNFEDGG
                     AVTVTQDTSLEDGTLIYKVKLRGTNFPPDGPVMQKKTMGWEASTERLYPEDGVLKGDIK
                     MALRLKDGGRYLADFKTTYKAKKPVQMPGAYNVDRKLDITSHNEDYTVVEQYERSEGRH
                     STG"
     CDS             1093..1599
                     /codon_start=1
                     /product="Missing N-term MVF"
                     /label=LumiLuc*
                     /note="missing N-term NVF"
                     /translation="TLGDFVGDWRQTAGYNQAQVLEQGGLTSLFQNLGVSVTPIQRIVL
                     SGENGLKIDIHVIIPYEGLSCDQMAQIEKIFKVVYPVDDHHFKAILHYGTLVIDGVTPN
                     MIDYFGQPYEGIAKFDGKKITVTGTLWNGNTIIDERLINPDGSLLFRVTINGVTGWRLH
                     ERILA"
     polyA_signal    1659..1883
                     /label=bGH poly(A) signal
                     /note="bovine growth hormone polyadenylation signal"
     misc_feature    1901..1925
                     /label=TUPV1 Barcode
     misc_feature    1949..2184
                     /label=cHS4
     misc_feature    2282..2523
                     /label=cHS4
     rep_origin      2652..3080
                     /direction=RIGHT
                     /label=f1 ori
                     /note="f1 bacteriophage origin of replication; arrow 
                     indicates direction of (+) strand synthesis"
     rep_origin      3150..3285
                     /label=SV40 ori
                     /note="SV40 origin of replication"
     polyA_signal    3419..3540
                     /label=SV40 poly(A) signal
                     /note="SV40 polyadenylation signal"
     rep_origin      complement(3991..4576)
                     /direction=LEFT
                     /label=ori
                     /note="high-copy-number ColE1/pMB1/pBR322/pUC origin of 
                     replication"
     CDS             complement(4747..5607)
                     /codon_start=1
                     /gene="bla"
                     /product="beta-lactamase"
                     /label=AmpR
                     /note="confers resistance to ampicillin, carbenicillin, and
                     related antibiotics"
                     /translation="MSIQHFRVALIPFFAAFCLPVFAHPETLVKVKDAEDQLGARVGYI
                     ELDLNSGKILESFRPEERFPMMSTFKVLLCGAVLSRIDAGQEQLGRRIHYSQNDLVEYS
                     PVTEKHLTDGMTVRELCSAAITMSDNTAANLLLTTIGGPKELTAFLHNMGDHVTRLDRW
                     EPELNEAIPNDERDTTMPVAMATTLRKLLTGELLTLASRQQLIDWMEADKVAGPLLRSA
                     LPAGWFIADKSGAGERGSRGIIAALGPDGKPSRIVVIYTTGSQATMDERNRQIAEIGAS
                     LIKHW"
     promoter        complement(5608..5712)
                     /gene="bla"
                     /label=AmpR promoter
ORIGIN
        1 gacggatcgg gagatcgaag acggtgccaa ggtcttgaca aacgagtgct agtacaagat
       61 ctgaattacg cgtctagccg ccctcgctct agcagggagc tctgcactcc gcccgaaaag
      121 tctagcgtcg tgcaggacgt gacatctagt gtcgtgcagg acgtgacatc tagtgtcgtg
      181 caggacgtga catctaggat ccctctagag ggtatataat gggggccact agtctactac
      241 cagagctctc tggctaacta gagaacccac tgcttactgg cttatcgaaa ttaatacgac
      301 tcactatagg gagtccccaa gctggctagc gccaccatgg actacaaaga ccacgacggc
      361 gattacaagg atcatgacat cgattacaaa gacgatgacg ataagggcag cggcatggtg
      421 agcaagggcg aggcagtgat caaggagttc atgcggttca aggtgcacat ggagggctcc
      481 atgaacggcc acgagttcga gatcgagggc gagggcgagg gccgccccta cgagggcacc
      541 cagaccgcca agctgaaggt gaccaagggt ggccccctgc ccttctcctg ggacatcctg
      601 tcccctcagt tcatgtacgg ctccagggcc ttcatcaagc accccgccga catccccgac
      661 tactataagc agtccttccc cgagggcttc aagtgggagc gcgtgatgaa cttcgaggac
      721 ggcggcgccg tgaccgtgac ccaggacacc tccctggagg acggcaccct gatctacaag
      781 gtgaagctcc gcggcaccaa cttccctcct gacggccccg taatgcagaa aaagacaatg
      841 ggctgggaag cgtccaccga gcggttgtac cccgaggacg gcgtgctgaa gggcgacatt
      901 aagatggccc tgcgcctgaa ggacggcgga cgctacctgg cggacttcaa gaccacctac
      961 aaggccaaga agcccgtgca gatgcccggc gcctacaacg tcgaccgcaa gttggacatc
     1021 acctcccaca acgaggacta caccgtggtg gaacagtacg aacgctccga gggccgccac
     1081 tccaccggaa agactctcgg ggattttgtt ggggactggc gacagacagc cggctacaac
     1141 caggctcaag tccttgaaca gggaggtttg accagtttgt ttcagaacct cggggtgtcc
     1201 gtaactccaa tccaaaggat tgtcctgagc ggtgaaaatg ggctgaagat cgatatccat
     1261 gtcatcatcc cgtatgaagg tctgagctgc gaccaaatgg cccagatcga aaaaattttt
     1321 aaggtggtat accctgtgga tgatcatcac tttaaggcga tcctgcacta tggcacactg
     1381 gtaatcgacg gggttacgcc gaacatgatc gactatttcg gacagccgta tgaaggcatc
     1441 gccaagttcg acggcaaaaa gatcacagta acagggaccc tgtggaacgg caacacaatt
     1501 atcgacgagc gcctgatcaa ccccgacggc tccctgctgt tccgagtaac cattaacgga
     1561 gtgaccggct ggcgtctgca tgaacgcatt ctggcgtaag cggccgctag tatcctgcag
     1621 gtatagaggg cccgtttaaa cccgctgatc agcctcgact gtgccttcta gttgccagcc
     1681 atctgttgtt tgcccctccc ccgtgccttc cttgaccctg gaaggtgcca ctcccactgt
     1741 cctttcctaa taaaatgagg aaattgcatc gcattgtctg agtaggtgtc attctattct
     1801 ggggggtggg gtggggcagg acagcaaggg ggaggattgg gaagtcaata gcaggcatgc
     1861 tggggatgcg gtgggctcta tggcttctga ggcaggtcga gggtacatgc gccttactcc
     1921 ttgtgagcgc atcgcgataa gctctagagg gacagccccc ccccaaagcc cccagggatg
     1981 taattacgtc cctcccccgc tagggggcag cagcgagccg cccggggctc cgctccggtc
     2041 cggcgctccc cccgcatccc cgagccggca gcgtgcgggg acagcccggg cacggggaag
     2101 gtggcacggg atcgctttcc tctgaacgct tctcgctgct ctttgagcct gcagacacct
     2161 ggggggatac ggggaaaaag ctttaggctg aaagagagat ttagaatgac agaatcatag
     2221 aacggcctgc gtacggatgg ggctctagct ctagagcttg atatcgaatt cctgcagccc
     2281 cgctagaggg acagcccccc cccaaagccc ccagggatgt aattacgtcc ctcccccgct
     2341 agggggcagc agcgagccgc ccggggctcc gctccggtcc ggcgctcccc ccgcatcccc
     2401 gagccggcag cgtgcgggga cagcccgggc acggggaagg tggcacggga tcgctttcct
     2461 ctgaacgctt ctcgctgctc tttgagcctg cagacacctg gggggatacg gggaaaaagc
     2521 tttaggctga aagagagatt tagaatgaca gaatcataga acggcctggg cgcgcctggt
     2581 ggcgaacgat caacagacgg gagagggcaa aagtcttcgc tgacagcgac cggactctag
     2641 ggggtatccc cnnnnnnnnn nnnnnnnnnn nnnnnnnnnn nnnnnnnnnn nnnnnnnnnn
     2701 nnnnnnnnnn nnnnnnnnnn nnnnnnnnnn nnnnnnnnnn nnnnnnnnnn nnnnnnnnnn
     2761 nnnnnnnnnn nnnnncnnnn nnnnnnnnnn nnnnnnnnnn nnnnnnnnnn nnnnnnnnnn
     2821 nnnnnnnnnn nnnnnnnnnn nnnnnnnnnn nnnnnnnnnn nnnnnnnann nnnnnnnnnn
     2881 nnnnnnnnnn nnnnnnnnnn nnnnnnnnnn nnnnnnncct ttgacgttgg agtccacgtt
     2941 ctttaatagt ggactcttgt tccaaactgg aacaacactc aaccctatct cggtctattc
     3001 ttttgattta taagggattt tgccgatttc ggcctattgg ttaaaaaatg agctgattta
     3061 acaaaaattt aacgcgaatt aattctgtgg aatgtgtgtc agttaggctc aattagtcag
     3121 caaccatagt cccgccccta actccgccca tcccgcccct aactccgccc agttccgccc
     3181 attctccgcc ccatggctga ctaatttttt ttatttatgc agaggccgag gccgcctctg
     3241 cctctgagct attccagaag tagtgaggag gcttttttgg aggcctaggc ttttgcaaaa
     3301 agctcccggg agcttgtata tccattttcg gaggttgggc ttcggaatcg ttttccggga
     3361 cgccggctgg atgatcctcc agcgcgggga tctcatgctg gagttcttcg cccaccccaa
     3421 cttgtttatt gcagcttata atggttacaa ataaagcaat agcatcacaa atttcacaaa
     3481 taaagcattt ttttcactgc attctagttg tggtttgtcc aaactcatca atgtatctta
     3541 tcatgtctgt ataccgtcga cctctagcta gagcttggcg taatcatggt catagctgtt
     3601 tcctgtgtga aattgttatc cgctcacaat tccacacaac atacgagccg gaagcataaa
     3661 gtgtaaagcc tggggtgcct aatgagtgag ctaactcaca ttaattgcgt tgcgctcact
     3721 gcccgctttc cagtcgggaa acctgtcgtg ccagctgcat taatgaatcg gccaacgcgc
     3781 ggggagaggc ggtttgcgta ttgggcgctc ttccgcttcc tcgctcactg actcgctgcg
     3841 ctcggtcgtt cggctgcggc gagcggtatc agctcactca aaggcggtaa tacggttatc
     3901 cacagaatca ggggataacg caggaaagaa catgtgagca aaaggccagc aaaaggccag
     3961 gaaccgtaaa aaggccgcgt tgctggcgtt tttccatagg ctccgccccc ctgacgagca
     4021 tcacaaaaat cgacgctcaa gtcagaggtg gcgaaacccg acaggactat aaagatacca
     4081 ggcgtttccc cctggaagct ccctcgtgcg ctctcctgtt ccgaccctgc cgcttaccgg
     4141 atacctgtcc gcctttctcc cttcgggaag cgtggcgctt tctcatagct cacgctgtag
     4201 gtatctcagt tcggtgtagg tcgttcgctc caagctgggc tgtgtgcacg aaccccccgt
     4261 tcagcccgac cgctgcgcct tatccggtaa ctatcgtctt gagtccaacc cggtaagaca
     4321 cgacttatcg ccactggcag cagccactgg taacaggatt agcagagcga ggtatgtagg
     4381 cggtgctaca gagttcttga agtggtggcc taactacggc tacactagaa gaacagtatt
     4441 tggtatctgc gctctgctga agccagttac cttcggaaaa agagttggta gctcttgatc
     4501 cggcaaacaa accaccgctg gtagcggttt ttttgtttgc aagcagcaga ttacgcgcag
     4561 aaaaaaagga tctcaagaag atcctttgat cttttctacg gggtctgacg ctcagtggaa
     4621 cgaaaactca cgttaaggga ttttggtcat gagattatca aaaaggatct tcacctagat
     4681 ccttttaaat taaaaatgaa gttttaaatc aatctaaagt atatatgagt aaacttggtc
     4741 tgacagttac caatgcttaa tcagtgaggc acctatctca gcgatctgtc tatttcgttc
     4801 atccatagtt gcctgactcc ccgtcgtgta gataactacg atacgggagg gcttaccatc
     4861 tggccccagt gctgcaatga taccgcgaga tccacgctca ccggctccag atttatcagc
     4921 aataaaccag ccagccggaa gggccgagcg cagaagtggt cctgcaactt tatccgcctc
     4981 catccagtct attaattgtt gccgggaagc tagagtaagt agttcgccag ttaatagttt
     5041 gcgcaacgtt gttgccattg ctacaggcat cgtggtgtca cgctcgtcgt ttggtatggc
     5101 ttcattcagc tccggttccc aacgatcaag gcgagttaca tgatccccca tgttgtgcaa
     5161 aaaagcggtt agctccttcg gtcctccgat cgttgtcaga agtaagttgg ccgcagtgtt
     5221 atcactcatg gttatggcag cactgcataa ttctcttact gtcatgccat ccgtaagatg
     5281 cttttctgtg actggtgagt actcaaccaa gtcattctga gaatagtgta tgcggcgacc
     5341 gagttgctct tgcccggcgt caatacggga taataccgcg ccacatagca gaactttaaa
     5401 agtgctcatc attggaaaac gttcttcggg gcgaaaactc tcaaggatct taccgctgtt
     5461 gagatccagt tcgatgtaac ccactcgtgc acccaactga tcttcagcat cttttacttt
     5521 caccagcgtt tctgggtgag caaaaacagg aaggcaaaat gccgcaaaaa agggaataag
     5581 ggcgacacgg aaatgttgaa tactcatact cttccttttt caatattatt gaagcattta
     5641 tcagggttat tgtctcatga gcggatacat atttgaatgt atttagaaaa ataaacaaat
     5701 aggggttccg cgcacatttc cccgaaaagt gccacctgac gtc
//
