# Supplementary material for: Engineered Feedback Employing Natural Hypoxia-Responsive Factors Enhances Synthetic Hypoxia Biosensors
Source: bioRxiv preprint, doi:10.1101/2024.09.28.615614, version 1 (2024-09-30)
Supplement: Supplementary Data [file 615614_file03.zip › Supplementary Data/SupplementaryData1_PlasmidMaps/pPD1413 Simple YBTATAHBS.gb]

LOCUS       Exported               13991 bp ds-DNA     circular SYN 26-SEP-2024
DEFINITION  synthetic circular DNA
ACCESSION   .
VERSION     .
KEYWORDS    .
SOURCE      synthetic DNA construct
  ORGANISM  synthetic DNA construct
REFERENCE   1  (bases 1 to 13991)
  AUTHORS   Leonard Lab
  TITLE     Direct Submission
  JOURNAL   Exported Thursday, Sep 26, 2024 from SnapGene 5.1.7
            https://www.snapgene.com
FEATURES             Location/Qualifiers
     source          1..13991
                     /organism="synthetic DNA construct"
                     /mol_type="other DNA"
     misc_feature    340..575
                     /label=cHS4
     misc_feature    673..914
                     /label=cHS4
     misc_feature    1031..1068
                     /label=attB BxB1
                     /note="/ApEinfo_fwdcolor=#00ffff
                     /ApEinfo_graphicformat=arrow_data {{0 1 2 0 0 -1} {} 0}
                     width 5 offset 0
                     /ApEinfo_revcolor=green"
     CDS             1079..1672
                     /codon_start=1
                     /label=puro R
                     /note="/ApEinfo_fwdcolor=#408080
                     /ApEinfo_graphicformat=arrow_data {{0 1 2 0 0 -1} {} 0}
                     width 5 offset 0
                     /ApEinfo_revcolor=green"
                     /translation="MTEYKPTVRLATRDDVPRAVRTLAAAFADYPATRHTVDPDRHIER
                     VTELQELFLTRVGLDIGKVWVADDGAAVAVWTTPESVEAGAVFAEIGPRMAELSGSRLA
                     AQQQMEGLLAPHRPKEPAWFLATVGVSPDHQGKGLGSAVVLPGVEAAERAGVPAFLETS
                     APRNLPFYERLGFTVTADVEVPEGPRTWCMTRKPG"
     CDS             1676..1704
                     /codon_start=1
                     /product="2A peptide from porcine teschovirus-1 
                     polyprotein"
                     /label=P2A
                     /note="Eukaryotic ribosomes fail to insert a peptide bond 
                     between the Gly and Pro residues, yielding separate 
                     polypeptides."
                     /translation="ATNFSLLKQ"
     CDS             1733..2683
                     /codon_start=2
                     /label=miRFP720
                     /translation="?EPPGGGGPPGGGPPRGGGRGGGGGEPPGPPRPPPGGPGGGGGGR
                     PPGPPGP?GGGPEPPGGGGPPGGGPPRGGPPGGGGGEPPGPPRPPGGGPGGGGGGRPPG
                     PPGP?GGGPEPGGGGGPPGGGPPRGGGPRGGGGEPPGGGGPPGGGPGGPGGGRPPG?PG
                     P?GGGPGPGGGGGPPPP?PPRGGGGGGGGGGGGGGGGGGGGGGGGGGGGGGGGGGGGGG
                     GGGGGGGGGGGGGGGGGGGGGGGGGGGGGGGGGVPPPPC?PP?GP?P?P??PPEPG?AP
                     ?PVPPP?PV??P??P?EPP?PPPP?PPPPPPPPPE"
     misc_feature    2724..3239
                     /label=rb glob PA terminator
                     /note="/ApEinfo_fwdcolor=#ff80c0
                     /ApEinfo_graphicformat=arrow_data {{0 1 2 0 0 -1} {} 0}
                     width 5 offset 0
                     /ApEinfo_revcolor=green"
     misc_feature    3271..3506
                     /label=cHS4
     misc_feature    3604..3845
                     /label=cHS4
     misc_feature    3934..3958
                     /label=TUPV1 Barcode
     misc_feature    3982..3990
                     /label=EBS
                     /note="Egr-1 binding site; early growth response factor; 
                     from positions -603 to -595 of the murine Egr-1 promoter"
     misc_feature    3997..4023
                     /label=MRE
                     /note="MRE from the murine MT-I proximal promoter; metal 
                     transcirption factor-1; MTF-1 is a ZF that binds the metal 
                     response element (MRE) in response to heavy metals"
     misc_feature    4030..4047
                     /label=HRE
                     /note="HRE (hypoxia response element) derived from the 5' 
                     flanking region of murine PGK-1 (phosphoglycerate kinase 1)
                     gene"
     misc_feature    4054..4071
                     /label=HRE
                     /note="HRE (hypoxia response element) derived from the 5' 
                     flanking region of murine PGK-1 (phosphoglycerate kinase 1)
                     gene"
     misc_feature    4076..4095
                     /label=HRE
                     /note="HRE (hypoxia response element) derived from the 5' 
                     flanking region of murine PGK-1 (phosphoglycerate kinase 1)
                     gene"
     promoter        4107..4145
                     /label=YB_TATA
     CDS             4240..4308
                     /codon_start=1
                     /product="three tandem FLAG(R) epitope tags, followed by an
                     enterokinase cleavage site"
                     /label=3xFLAG
                     /translation="MDYKDHDGDYKDHDIDYKDDDDK"
     CDS             4318..4992
                     /codon_start=1
                     /product="Missing C-term GMDELYK"
                     /label=mScarlet-I*
                     /note="missing C-term GMDELYK"
                     /translation="MVSKGEAVIKEFMRFKVHMEGSMNGHEFEIEGEGEGRPYEGTQTA
                     KLKVTKGGPLPFSWDILSPQFMYGSRAFIKHPADIPDYYKQSFPEGFKWERVMNFEDGG
                     AVTVTQDTSLEDGTLIYKVKLRGTNFPPDGPVMQKKTMGWEASTERLYPEDGVLKGDIK
                     MALRLKDGGRYLADFKTTYKAKKPVQMPGAYNVDRKLDITSHNEDYTVVEQYERSEGRH
                     STG"
     CDS             4996..5502
                     /codon_start=1
                     /product="Missing N-term MVF"
                     /label=LumiLuc*
                     /note="missing N-term NVF"
                     /translation="TLGDFVGDWRQTAGYNQAQVLEQGGLTSLFQNLGVSVTPIQRIVL
                     SGENGLKIDIHVIIPYEGLSCDQMAQIEKIFKVVYPVDDHHFKAILHYGTLVIDGVTPN
                     MIDYFGQPYEGIAKFDGKKITVTGTLWNGNTIIDERLINPDGSLLFRVTINGVTGWRLH
                     ERILA"
     polyA_signal    5562..5786
                     /label=bGH poly(A) signal
                     /note="bovine growth hormone polyadenylation signal"
     misc_feature    5804..5828
                     /label=TUPV1 Barcode
     misc_feature    5852..6087
                     /label=cHS4
     misc_feature    6185..6426
                     /label=cHS4
     misc_feature    6516..6540
                     /label=TUPV2 Barcode
     enhancer        6684..7063
                     /label=CMV enhancer
                     /note="human cytomegalovirus immediate early enhancer"
     promoter        7065..7338
                     /label=CAG Promoter
     intron          7339..8355
                     /label=chimeric intron
                     /note="chimera between introns from chicken beta-actin and 
                     rabbit beta-globin"
     CDS             8503..8532
                     /codon_start=1
                     /product="Myc (human c-Myc proto-oncogene) epitope tag"
                     /label=Myc
                     /translation="EQKLISEEDL"
     CDS             8533..10182
                     /codon_start=1
                     /label=AkaLuc
                     /translation="MEDAKNIKKGPAPFYPLEDGTAGEQLHKAMKRYALVPGAIAFTDA
                     HIQVDVTYAEYFEMSVRLAEAMRRYGLNTNHRIVVCSENSSQFFMPVLGALFIGVAVAP
                     ANDIYNERELLNSMGISQPTVVFVSKKGLRKVLNVQKKLPIIRKIIIMDSKTDYQGFQS
                     MYTFVTSHLPPSFNEYDFVPESFDRDKTIALIMNSSGSTGLPKGVALPHRTACVRFSHA
                     RDPIFGYQNIPDTAILSVVPFHHGFGMFTTLGYLICGFRVVLMYRFEEELFLRSLQDYK
                     IQSALLVPTLFSCLAKSTLIDKYDLSSLREIASGGAPLSKEVGEAVAKRFRLPGIRQGY
                     GLTETTNAVMITPEGDRKPGSVGKVVPFFEAKVVDLVTGKTLGVNQRGELCVRGPMIMS
                     GYVNNPEATNALIDKDGWLHSGDIAYWDEDEHFFIVDRLKSLIKYKGYQVAPAELEGIL
                     LQHPYIFDAGVAGLPDDDAGELPAAVVVLEHGKTMTEKEIVDYVASQVTTAKKLRGGVV
                     FVDEVPRGSTGKLDARKIREILTKAKKDGKIAV"
     CDS             10192..10248
                     /codon_start=1
                     /product="2A peptide from porcine teschovirus-1 
                     polyprotein"
                     /label=P2A
                     /note="Eukaryotic ribosomes fail to insert a peptide bond 
                     between the Gly and Pro residues, yielding separate 
                     polypeptides."
                     /translation="ATNFSLLKQAGDVEENPGP"
     CDS             10249..10959
                     /codon_start=1
                     /product="enhanced monomeric blue fluorescent protein 
                     (Subach et al., 2011)"
                     /label=mTagBFP2
                     /note="mammalian codon-optimized"
                     /translation="MVSKGEELIKENMHMKLYMEGTVDNHHFKCTSEGEGKPYEGTQTM
                     RIKVVEGGPLPFAFDILATSFLYGSKTFINHTQGIPDFFKQSFPEGFTWERVTTYEDGG
                     VLTATQDTSLQDGCLIYNVKIRGVNFTSNGPVMQKKTLGWEAFTETLYPADGGLEGRND
                     MALKLVGGSHLIANAKTTYRSKKPAKNLKMPGVYYVDYRLERIKEANNETYVEQHEVAV
                     ARYCDLPSKLGHKLN"
     CDS             10987..10995
                     /codon_start=1
                     /label=GSG
                     /translation="GSG"
     CDS             10996..11052
                     /codon_start=1
                     /product="2A peptide from porcine teschovirus-1 
                     polyprotein"
                     /label=P2A
                     /note="Eukaryotic ribosomes fail to insert a peptide bond 
                     between the Gly and Pro residues, yielding separate 
                     polypeptides."
                     /translation="ATNFSLLKQAGDVEENPGP"
     CDS             11065..11463
                     /codon_start=1
                     /gene="Aspergillus terreus BSD"
                     /product="blasticidin S deaminase"
                     /label=Blast
                     /note="confers resistance to blasticidin"
                     /translation="MAKPLSQEESTLIERATATINSIPISEDYSVASAALSSDGRIFTG
                     VNVYHFTGGPCAELVVLGTAAAAAAGNLTCIVAIGNENRGILSPCGRCRQVLLDLHPGI
                     KAIVKDSDGQPTAVGIRELLPSGYVWEG"
     polyA_signal    11514..11738
                     /label=bGH poly(A) signal
                     /note="bovine growth hormone polyadenylation signal"
     misc_feature    11756..11780
                     /label=TUPV2 Barcode
     misc_feature    11804..12039
                     /label=cHS4
     misc_feature    12137..12378
                     /label=cHS4
     CDS             complement(12597..13406)
                     /codon_start=1
                     /gene="aph(3')-Ia"
                     /product="aminoglycoside phosphotransferase"
                     /label=KanR
                     /note="confers resistance to kanamycin in bacteria or G418 
                     (Geneticin(R)) in eukaryotes"
                     /translation="MSHIQRETSRPRLNSNMDADLYGYKWARDNVGQSGATIYRLYGKP
                     DAPELFLKHGKGSVANDVTDEMVRLNWLTEFMPLPTIKHFIRTPDDAWLLTTAIPGKTA
                     FQVLEEYPDSGENIVDALAVFLRRLHSIPVCNCPFNSDRVFRLAQAQSRMNNGLVDASD
                     FDDERNGWPVEQVWKEMHKLLPFSPDSVVTHGDFSLDNLIFDEGKLIGCIDVGRVGIAD
                     RYQDLAILWNCLGEFSPSLQKRLFQKYGIDNPDMNKLQFHLMLDEFF"
     rep_origin      complement(join(13565..13991,1..162))
                     /direction=LEFT
                     /label=ori
                     /note="high-copy-number ColE1/pMB1/pBR322/pUC origin of 
                     replication"
ORIGIN
        1 ggctacacta gaagaacagt atttggtatc tgcgctctgc tgaagccagt taccttcgga
       61 aaaagagttg gtagctcttg atccggcaaa caaaccaccg ctggtagcgg tggttttttt
      121 gtttgcaagc agcagattac gcgcagaaaa aaaggatctc aagaagatcc tttgatcttt
      181 tctacggggt ctgacgctca gtggaacgaa aactcacgtt aagggatttt ggtcatgaga
      241 ttatcaaaaa ggatcttcac ctagatcctt tctcgagctt tcggagtgag atggagtggc
      301 cactgtggaa ctgggcctag catcgcgata agctctagag ggacagcccc cccccaaagc
      361 ccccagggat gtaattacgt ccctcccccg ctagggggca gcagcgagcc gcccggggct
      421 ccgctccggt ccggcgctcc ccccgcatcc ccgagccggc agcgtgcggg gacagcccgg
      481 gcacggggaa ggtggcacgg gatcgctttc ctctgaacgc ttctcgctgc tctttgagcc
      541 tgcagacacc tggggggata cggggaaaaa gctttaggct gaaagagaga tttagaatga
      601 cagaatcata gaacggcctg cgtacggatg gggctctagc tctagagctt gatatcgaat
      661 tcctgcagcc ccgctagagg gacagccccc ccccaaagcc cccagggatg taattacgtc
      721 cctcccccgc tagggggcag cagcgagccg cccggggctc cgctccggtc cggcgctccc
      781 cccgcatccc cgagccggca gcgtgcgggg acagcccggg cacggggaag gtggcacggg
      841 atcgctttcc tctgaacgct tctcgctgct ctttgagcct gcagacacct ggggggatac
      901 ggggaaaaag ctttaggctg aaagagagat ttagaatgac agaatcatag aacggcctgg
      961 gcgcgcctgg tggcgaacga tcaacagacg ggagatctac tattgggaca gcagagatcc
     1021 agttggtaat ggcttgtcga cgacggcggt ctccgtcgtc aggatcatag gtgccaccat
     1081 gaccgagtac aagcccacgg tgcgcctcgc cacccgcgac gacgtccccc gggccgtacg
     1141 caccctcgcc gccgcgttcg ccgactaccc cgccacgcgc cacaccgtcg acccggaccg
     1201 ccacatcgag cgggtcaccg agctgcaaga actcttcctc acgcgcgtcg ggctcgacat
     1261 cggcaaggtg tgggtcgcgg acgacggcgc cgcggtggcg gtctggacca cgccggagag
     1321 cgtcgaagcg ggggcggtgt tcgccgagat cggcccgcgc atggccgagt tgagcggttc
     1381 ccggctggcc gcgcagcaac agatggaagg cctcctggcg ccgcaccggc ccaaggagcc
     1441 cgcgtggttc ctggccaccg tcggcgtctc gcccgaccac cagggcaagg gtctgggcag
     1501 cgccgtcgtg ctccccggag tggaggcggc cgagcgcgcc ggggtgcccg ccttcctgga
     1561 gacatccgcg ccccgcaacc tccccttcta cgagcggctc ggcttcaccg tcaccgccga
     1621 cgtcgaggtg cccgaaggac cgcgcacctg gtgcatgacc cgcaagcccg gagctgccac
     1681 gaacttcagc ctgctgaagc aggctggaga cgtggaggag aaccctggac ccatggccga
     1741 gggctctgtt gctagacaac ccgatctgct gacctgcgac gacgagccca ttcatatccc
     1801 tggcgctatc cagcctcacg gactgctgct tgctctggcc gccgatatga caatcgtggc
     1861 cggcagcgat aacctgcctg agctgacagg actggccatc ggagccctga ttggaagatc
     1921 agccgccgac gtgttcgaca gcgagacaca caacagactg acaatcgccc tggccgaacc
     1981 tggtgctgct gtgggagcac ctatcaccgt gggcttcacc atgagaaagg acgccggctt
     2041 tatcggcagc tggcacagac acgaccagct gatctttctg gaactggaac ctcctcagag
     2101 agatgtggcc gagccacagg ccttcttcag aaggaccaac agcgccatca gacggctcca
     2161 ggccgctgag acactggaat ctgcttgtgc cgccgctgct caagaagtgc ggaagatcac
     2221 cggcttcgac cgcgtgatga tctacagatt cgccagcgac ttcagcggcg aagtgatcgc
     2281 cgaggataga tgcgccgagg tggaatctaa gctgggcctg cattaccccg ccagcttcat
     2341 tcctgctcag gccagacggc tgtataccat caatcccgtg cggatcatcc ccgacatcaa
     2401 ctacagaccc gtgcctgtga ctcccgatct gaaccctgtt accggcagac ccatcgacct
     2461 gagcttcgcc atcctgagat ccgtgtctcc cgtgcatctt gagttcatgc ggaacatcgg
     2521 aatgcacggc accatgagca tctctatcct gcggggcgaa agactgtggg gcctgatcgt
     2581 gtgtcaccac agaacccctt actacgtgga cctggatggc agacaggcct gcaaaagagt
     2641 ggccgagaga ctggccacac agatcggcgt gatggaagaa tgagcttcca ctggattgta
     2701 caattaccaa ctgaattcac tcctcaggtg caggctgcct atcagaaggt ggtggctggt
     2761 gtggccaatg ccctggctca caaataccac tgagatcttt ttccctctgc caaaaattat
     2821 ggggacatca tgaagcccct tgagcatctg acttctggct aataaaggaa atttattttc
     2881 attgcaatag tgtgttggaa ttttttgtgt ctctcactcg gaaggacata tgggagggca
     2941 aatcatttaa aacatcagaa tgagtatttg gtttagagtt tggcaacata tgcccatatg
     3001 ctggctgcca tgaacaaagg ttggctataa agaggtcatc agtatatgaa acagccccct
     3061 gctgtccatt ccttattcca tagaaaagcc ttgacttgag gttagatttt ttttatattt
     3121 tgttttgtgt tatttttttc tttaacatcc ctaaaatttt ccttacatgt tttactagcc
     3181 agatttttcc tcctctcctg actactccca gtcatagctg tccctcttct cttatggaga
     3241 tccgggccta gcatcgcgat aagctctaga gggacagccc ccccccaaag cccccaggga
     3301 tgtaattacg tccctccccc gctagggggc agcagcgagc cgcccggggc tccgctccgg
     3361 tccggcgctc cccccgcatc cccgagccgg cagcgtgcgg ggacagcccg ggcacgggga
     3421 aggtggcacg ggatcgcttt cctctgaacg cttctcgctg ctctttgagc ctgcagacac
     3481 ctggggggat acggggaaaa agctttaggc tgaaagagag atttagaatg acagaatcat
     3541 agaacggcct gcgtacggat ggggctctag ctctagagct tgatatcgaa ttcctgcagc
     3601 cccgctagag ggacagcccc cccccaaagc ccccagggat gtaattacgt ccctcccccg
     3661 ctagggggca gcagcgagcc gcccggggct ccgctccggt ccggcgctcc ccccgcatcc
     3721 ccgagccggc agcgtgcggg gacagcccgg gcacggggaa ggtggcacgg gatcgctttc
     3781 ctctgaacgc ttctcgctgc tctttgagcc tgcagacacc tggggggata cggggaaaaa
     3841 gctttaggct gaaagagaga tttagaatga cagaatcata gaacggcctg ggcgcgcctg
     3901 gtggcgaacg atcaacagac gggagattgc caaggtcttg acaaacgagt gctagtacaa
     3961 gatctgaatt acgcgtctag ccgccctcgc tctagcaggg agctctgcac tccgcccgaa
     4021 aagtctagcg tcgtgcagga cgtgacatct agtgtcgtgc aggacgtgac atctagtgtc
     4081 gtgcaggacg tgacatctag gatccctcta gagggtatat aatgggggcc actagtctac
     4141 taccagagct ctctggctaa ctagagaacc cactgcttac tggcttatcg aaattaatac
     4201 gactcactat agggagtccc caagctggct agcgccacca tggactacaa agaccacgac
     4261 ggcgattaca aggatcatga catcgattac aaagacgatg acgataaggg cagcggcatg
     4321 gtgagcaagg gcgaggcagt gatcaaggag ttcatgcggt tcaaggtgca catggagggc
     4381 tccatgaacg gccacgagtt cgagatcgag ggcgagggcg agggccgccc ctacgagggc
     4441 acccagaccg ccaagctgaa ggtgaccaag ggtggccccc tgcccttctc ctgggacatc
     4501 ctgtcccctc agttcatgta cggctccagg gccttcatca agcaccccgc cgacatcccc
     4561 gactactata agcagtcctt ccccgagggc ttcaagtggg agcgcgtgat gaacttcgag
     4621 gacggcggcg ccgtgaccgt gacccaggac acctccctgg aggacggcac cctgatctac
     4681 aaggtgaagc tccgcggcac caacttccct cctgacggcc ccgtaatgca gaaaaagaca
     4741 atgggctggg aagcgtccac cgagcggttg taccccgagg acggcgtgct gaagggcgac
     4801 attaagatgg ccctgcgcct gaaggacggc ggacgctacc tggcggactt caagaccacc
     4861 tacaaggcca agaagcccgt gcagatgccc ggcgcctaca acgtcgaccg caagttggac
     4921 atcacctccc acaacgagga ctacaccgtg gtggaacagt acgaacgctc cgagggccgc
     4981 cactccaccg gaaagactct cggggatttt gttggggact ggcgacagac agccggctac
     5041 aaccaggctc aagtccttga acagggaggt ttgaccagtt tgtttcagaa cctcggggtg
     5101 tccgtaactc caatccaaag gattgtcctg agcggtgaaa atgggctgaa gatcgatatc
     5161 catgtcatca tcccgtatga aggtctgagc tgcgaccaaa tggcccagat cgaaaaaatt
     5221 tttaaggtgg tataccctgt ggatgatcat cactttaagg cgatcctgca ctatggcaca
     5281 ctggtaatcg acggggttac gccgaacatg atcgactatt tcggacagcc gtatgaaggc
     5341 atcgccaagt tcgacggcaa aaagatcaca gtaacaggga ccctgtggaa cggcaacaca
     5401 attatcgacg agcgcctgat caaccccgac ggctccctgc tgttccgagt aaccattaac
     5461 ggagtgaccg gctggcgtct gcatgaacgc attctggcgt aagcggccgc tagtatcctg
     5521 caggtataga gggcccgttt aaacccgctg atcagcctcg actgtgcctt ctagttgcca
     5581 gccatctgtt gtttgcccct cccccgtgcc ttccttgacc ctggaaggtg ccactcccac
     5641 tgtcctttcc taataaaatg aggaaattgc atcgcattgt ctgagtaggt gtcattctat
     5701 tctggggggt ggggtggggc aggacagcaa gggggaggat tgggaagtca atagcaggca
     5761 tgctggggat gcggtgggct ctatggcttc tgaggcaggt cgagggtaca tgcgccttac
     5821 tccttgtgag cgcatcgcga taagctctag agggacagcc cccccccaaa gcccccaggg
     5881 atgtaattac gtccctcccc cgctaggggg cagcagcgag ccgcccgggg ctccgctccg
     5941 gtccggcgct ccccccgcat ccccgagccg gcagcgtgcg gggacagccc gggcacgggg
     6001 aaggtggcac gggatcgctt tcctctgaac gcttctcgct gctctttgag cctgcagaca
     6061 cctgggggga tacggggaaa aagctttagg ctgaaagaga gatttagaat gacagaatca
     6121 tagaacggcc tgcgtacgga tggggctcta gctctagagc ttgatatcga attcctgcag
     6181 ccccgctaga gggacagccc ccccccaaag cccccaggga tgtaattacg tccctccccc
     6241 gctagggggc agcagcgagc cgcccggggc tccgctccgg tccggcgctc cccccgcatc
     6301 cccgagccgg cagcgtgcgg ggacagcccg ggcacgggga aggtggcacg ggatcgcttt
     6361 cctctgaacg cttctcgctg ctctttgagc ctgcagacac ctggggggat acggggaaaa
     6421 agctttaggc tgaaagagag atttagaatg acagaatcat agaacggcct gggcgcgcct
     6481 ggtggcgaac gatcaacaga cgggagaggg caaaaccgat gttgacggac taatcctgac
     6541 aagatctggg gaggtcgctg agtagtgcgc gagcaaaatt taagctacaa caaggcaagg
     6601 cttgaccgac aattgcatga agaatctgct tagggttagg cgttttgcgc tgcttcgcga
     6661 tgtacgggcc agatatacgc gttgacattg attattgact agttattaat agtaatcaat
     6721 tacggggtca ttagttcata gcccatatat ggagttccgc gttacataac ttacggtaaa
     6781 tggcccgcct ggctgaccgc ccaacgaccc ccgcccattg acgtcaataa tgacgtatgt
     6841 tcccatagta acgccaatag ggactttcca ttgacgtcaa tgggtggagt atttacggta
     6901 aactgcccac ttggcagtac atcaagtgta tcatatgcca agtacgcccc ctattgacgt
     6961 caatgacggt aaatggcccg cctggcatta tgcccagtac atgaccttat gggactttcc
     7021 tacttggcag tacatctacg tattagtcat cgctattacc atggtcgagg tgagccccac
     7081 gttctgcttc actctcccca tctccccccc ctccccaccc ccaattttgt atttatttat
     7141 tttttaatta ttttgtgcag cgatgggggc gggggggggg ggcgcgcgcc aggcggggcg
     7201 gggcggggcg aggggcgggg cggggcgagg cggagaggtg cggcggcagc caatcagagc
     7261 ggcgcgctcc gaaagtttcc ttttatggcg aggcggcggc ggcggcggcc ctataaaaag
     7321 cgaagcgcgc ggcgggcggg agtcgctgcg cgctgccttc gccccgtgcc ccgctccgcc
     7381 gccgcctcgc gccgcccgcc ccggctctga ctgaccgcgt tactcccaca ggtgagcggg
     7441 cgggacggcc cttctcctcc gggctgtaat tagcgcttgg tttaatgacg gcttgtttct
     7501 tttctgtggc tgcgtgaaag ccttgagggg ctccgggagg gccctttgtg cggggggagc
     7561 ggctcggggg gtgcgtgcgt gtgtgtgtgc gtggggagcg ccgcgtgcgg ctccgcgctg
     7621 cccggcggct gtgagcgctg cgggcgcggc gcggggcttt gtgcgctccg cagtgtgcgc
     7681 gaggggagcg cggccggggg cggtgccccg cggtgcgggg ggggctgcga ggggaacaaa
     7741 ggctgcgtgc ggggtgtgtg cgtggggggg tgagcagggg gtgtgggcgc gtcggtcggg
     7801 ctgcaacccc ccctgcaccc ccctccccga gttgctgagc acggcccggc ttcgggtgcg
     7861 gggctccgta cggggcgtgg cgcggggctc gccgtgccgg gcggggggtg gcggcaggtg
     7921 ggggtgccgg gcggggcggg gccgcctcgg gccggggagg gctcggggga ggggcgcggc
     7981 ggcccccgga gcgccggcgg ctgtcgaggc gcggcgagcc gcagccattg ccttttatgg
     8041 taatcgtgcg agagggcgca gggacttcct ttgtcccaaa tctgtgcgga gccgaaatct
     8101 gggaggcgcc gccgcacccc ctctagcggg cgcggggcga agcggtgcgg cgccggcagg
     8161 aaggaaatgg gcggggaggg ccttcgtgcg tcgccgcgcc gccgtcccct tctccctctc
     8221 cagcctcggg gctgtccgcg gggggacggc tgccttcggg ggggacgggg cagggcgggg
     8281 ttcggcttct ggcgtgtgac cggcggctct agagcctctg ctaaccatgt tcatgccttc
     8341 ttctttttcc tacagctcct gggcaacgtg ctggttattg tgctgtctca tcattttggc
     8401 aaagaattct tatctggcta actagagaac ccactgctta ctggcttatc gaaattaata
     8461 cgactcacta tagggagtcc caagctggct agcgccacca tggagcagaa actgatctct
     8521 gaagaggatc tgatggaaga tgccaagaac atcaagaagg gacccgctcc attctaccct
     8581 ctggaagatg gaacagccgg cgagcagctg cacaaggcca tgaagagata tgccctggtg
     8641 cctggcgcta tcgccttcac agatgcccac attcaggtgg acgtgaccta cgccgagtat
     8701 ttcgagatgt ctgtgcggct ggccgaggcc atgagaagat acggcctgaa caccaaccac
     8761 cggatcgtcg tgtgcagcga gaacagcagc cagttcttca tgcctgtgct gggagccctg
     8821 ttcatcggag tggctgtggc ccctgccaac gacatctaca acgagcgcga gctgctgaac
     8881 agcatgggca tctctcagcc caccgtggtg ttcgtgtcca agaaaggcct gcggaaggtg
     8941 ctgaacgtgc agaagaagct gcccatcatc cgcaagatca tcatcatgga cagcaagacc
     9001 gactaccagg gcttccagag catgtatacc ttcgtgacca gccatctgcc acctagcttc
     9061 aacgagtacg acttcgtgcc cgagagcttc gaccgggaca agacaatcgc cctgatcatg
     9121 aacagctccg gctctaccgg actgcccaaa ggtgttgccc tgcctcacag aacagcctgc
     9181 gtgcggttta gccacgccag agatcccatc tttggctacc agaacatccc cgacaccgcc
     9241 atcctgagcg tggtgccttt tcaccacggc ttcggcatgt tcaccacact gggctacctg
     9301 atctgcggct tcagagtggt gctgatgtat cgcttcgagg aagaactgtt cctgcggagc
     9361 ctccaggact acaagatcca gtctgctctg ctggtgccca cactgttcag ctgtctggcc
     9421 aagagcaccc tgatcgacaa atacgacctg agcagcctga gagagatcgc ctctggcgga
     9481 gcccctctgt ctaaagaagt gggagaagcc gtcgccaagc ggttcagact gcctggcatc
     9541 agacaaggct atggcctgac cgaaaccacc aacgccgtga tgatcacccc agagggcgat
     9601 agaaagcctg gcagcgtggg aaaagtggtg ccattcttcg aggccaaggt ggtggatctg
     9661 gtcaccggca aaacactggg cgttaaccag aggggcgagc tgtgtgttag aggccctatg
     9721 atcatgagcg gctacgtgaa caaccccgag gccacaaacg ccctcatcga caaggatggc
     9781 tggctgcact ctggcgacat tgcctactgg gacgaagatg agcacttctt catcgtggac
     9841 cggctgaagt ccctgatcaa gtacaagggc taccaggtgg ccccagccga gctggaaggc
     9901 attctgctgc aacaccccta catcttcgat gccggcgttg caggactgcc cgatgatgat
     9961 gctggcgaac tgcctgctgc tgtggtggtg ctggaacacg gcaagaccat gaccgagaaa
    10021 gaaatcgtgg actacgtggc cagccaagtg accaccgcca agaaactgag aggcggcgtg
    10081 gtgtttgtgg acgaggtgcc aagaggcagc accggaaaac tggacgcccg gaagatcaga
    10141 gagatcctga ccaaggccaa gaaggacggc aagatcgccg tcggatccgg agcaactaac
    10201 ttttccctgc tcaaacaagc cggggatgta gaggagaacc ccggccccat ggtttccaag
    10261 ggcgaagaac tgatcaaaga aaacatgcac atgaagctct acatggaagg caccgtggac
    10321 aaccaccact tcaagtgtac cagcgaaggc gagggcaagc cttacgaggg cacccagacc
    10381 atgagaatca aggtggtgga aggcggccct ctgcctttcg cctttgatat cctggccacc
    10441 agctttctgt acggcagcaa gaccttcatc aatcacaccc agggcatccc cgatttcttc
    10501 aagcagagct tccccgaggg cttcacctgg gagagagtga ccacatacga ggatggcggc
    10561 gtgctgacag ccacacagga tacaagcctc caggacggct gcctgatcta caacgtgaag
    10621 atccggggcg tgaacttcac cagcaacggc cccgtgatgc agaagaaaac ccttggctgg
    10681 gaagccttca ccgagacact gtatcctgcc gatggcggcc tggaaggcag aaacgatatg
    10741 gccctgaagc tcgtcggcgg ctctcacctg attgccaatg ccaagaccac ctacagaagc
    10801 aagaagcccg ccaagaacct gaagatgccc ggcgtgtact acgtggacta ccggctggaa
    10861 agaatcaaag aggccaacaa cgagacatac gtggaacagc acgaggtggc cgtggccaga
    10921 tactgtgatc tgccttctaa gctgggccac aagctgaacc tgtacaagga attcggtagc
    10981 aagcttggta gtggagcaac taacttttcc ctgctcaaac aagccgggga tgtagaggag
    11041 aaccccggcc ccgcccccct taagatggcc aagcctttgt ctcaagaaga atccaccctc
    11101 attgaaagag caacggctac aatcaacagc atccccatct ctgaggacta cagcgtcgcc
    11161 agcgcagctc tctctagcga cggccgcatc ttcactggtg tcaatgtata tcattttact
    11221 gggggacctt gtgcagaact cgtggtgctg ggcactgctg ctgctgcggc agctggcaac
    11281 ctgacttgta tcgtcgcgat cggaaatgag aacaggggca tcttgagccc ctgcggacgg
    11341 tgccgacagg tgcttctcga tctgcatcct gggatcaaag ccatagtgaa ggacagtgat
    11401 ggacagccga cggcagttgg gattcgtgaa ttgctgccct ctggttatgt gtgggagggc
    11461 taagcggccg ctcgagtcta gagggcccgt ttaaacccgc tgatcagcct cgactgtgcc
    11521 ttctagttgc cagccatctg ttgtttgccc ctcccccgtg ccttccttga ccctggaagg
    11581 tgccactccc actgtccttt cctaataaaa tgaggaaatt gcatcgcatt gtctgagtag
    11641 gtgtcattct attctggggg gtggggtggg gcaggacagc aagggggagg attgggaagt
    11701 caatagcagg catgctgggg atgcggtggg ctctatggct tctgaggcag gtcgaagaac
    11761 tatttcctgg ctgttacgcg agcgcatcgc gataagctct agagggacag ccccccccca
    11821 aagcccccag ggatgtaatt acgtccctcc cccgctaggg ggcagcagcg agccgcccgg
    11881 ggctccgctc cggtccggcg ctccccccgc atccccgagc cggcagcgtg cggggacagc
    11941 ccgggcacgg ggaaggtggc acgggatcgc tttcctctga acgcttctcg ctgctctttg
    12001 agcctgcaga cacctggggg gatacgggga aaaagcttta ggctgaaaga gagatttaga
    12061 atgacagaat catagaacgg cctgcgtacg gatggggctc tagctctaga gcttgatatc
    12121 gaattcctgc agccccgcta gagggacagc ccccccccaa agcccccagg gatgtaatta
    12181 cgtccctccc ccgctagggg gcagcagcga gccgcccggg gctccgctcc ggtccggcgc
    12241 tccccccgca tccccgagcc ggcagcgtgc ggggacagcc cgggcacggg gaaggtggca
    12301 cgggatcgct ttcctctgaa cgcttctcgc tgctctttga gcctgcagac acctgggggg
    12361 atacggggaa aaagctttag gctgaaagag agatttagaa tgacagaatc atagaacggc
    12421 ctgggcgcgc ctggtggcga acgatcaaca gacgggagag gactagagga tgcacatgtg
    12481 accgagggat ggaacgacgc gtaactcacg ttaagggatt ttggtcatga gcttgcgccg
    12541 tcccgtcaag tcagcgtaat gctctgccag tgttacaacc aattaaccaa ttctgattag
    12601 aaaaactcat cgagcatcaa atgaaactgc aatttattca tatcaggatt atcaatacca
    12661 tatttttgaa aaagccgttt ctgtaatgaa ggagaaaact caccgaggca gttccatagg
    12721 atggcaagat cctggtatcg gtctgcgatt ccgactcgtc caacatcaat acaacctatt
    12781 aatttcccct cgtcaaaaat aaggttatca agtgagaaat caccatgagt gacgactgaa
    12841 tccggtgaga atggcaaaag tttatgcatt tctttccaga cttgttcaac aggccagcca
    12901 ttacgctcgt catcaaaatc actcgcatca accaaaccgt tattcattcg tgattgcgcc
    12961 tgagcgagac gaaatacgcg atcgctgtta aaaggacaat tacaaacagg aatcgaatgc
    13021 aaccggcgca ggaacactgc cagcgcatca acaatatttt cacctgaatc aggatattct
    13081 tctaatacct ggaatgctgt ttttccgggg atcgcagtgg tgagtaacca tgcatcatca
    13141 ggagtacgga taaaatgctt gatggtcgga agaggcataa attccgtcag ccagtttagt
    13201 ctgaccatct catctgtaac atcattggca acgctacctt tgccatgttt cagaaacaac
    13261 tctggcgcat cgggcttccc atacaagcga tagattgtcg cacctgattg cccgacatta
    13321 tcgcgagccc atttataccc atataaatca gcatccatgt tggaatttaa tcgcggcctc
    13381 gacgtttccc gttgaatatg gctcataaca ccccttgtat tactgtttat gtaagcagac
    13441 agttttattg ttcatgatga tattatttta tcttgtgcaa tgtaacatca gagattttga
    13501 gacacgggcc atgctagctc cagcaaaagg ccaggaaccg taaaaaggcc gcgttgctgg
    13561 cgtttttcca taggctccgc ccccctgacg agcatcacaa aaatcgacgc tcaagtcaga
    13621 ggtggcgaaa cccgacagga ctataaagat accaggcgtt tccccctgga agctccctcg
    13681 tgcgctctcc tgttccgacc ctgccgctta ccggatacct gtccgccttt ctcccttcgg
    13741 gaagcgtggc gctttctcat agctcacgct gtaggtatct cagttcggtg taggtcgttc
    13801 gctccaagct gggctgtgtg cacgaacccc ccgttcagcc cgaccgctgc gccttatccg
    13861 gtaactatcg tcttgagtcc aacccggtaa gacacgactt atcgccactg gcagcagcca
    13921 ctggtaacag gattagcaga gcgaggtatg taggcggtgc tacagagttc ttgaagtggt
    13981 ggcctaacta c
//
